# Supplementary material for: Selective targeting of a histone-like silencer Sfx to the R6K conjugal transfer operon
Source: bioRxiv preprint, doi:10.64898/2026.02.23.707533, version 1 (2026-02-24)
Supplement: Dataset 2 [file 707533_file03.zip › Dataset 2/p450.gb]

LOCUS       p450                    3500 bp    DNA     circular SYN 17-FEB-2026
DEFINITION  synthetic circular DNA
ACCESSION   .
VERSION     .
KEYWORDS    .
SOURCE      synthetic DNA construct
  ORGANISM  synthetic DNA construct
REFERENCE   1  (bases 1 to 3500)
  AUTHORS   .
  TITLE     Direct Submission
  JOURNAL   Exported Feb 17, 2026 from SnapGene 8.2.2
            https://www.snapgene.com
FEATURES             Location/Qualifiers
     source          1..3500
                     /mol_type="other DNA"
                     /organism="synthetic DNA construct"
     CDS             22..681
                     /label=cat-1 CDS (chloramphenicol acetyltransferase)
     gene            22..681
                     /label=cat-1 gene
     primer_bind     1125..1141
                     /label=M13 fwd
                     /note="common sequencing primer, one of multiple similar 
                     variants"
     CDS             1169..1192
                     /label=FLAG
     CDS             1169..1192
                     /codon_start=1
                     /label=Translation 1168-1191
                     /translation="DYKDDDDK"
     primer_bind     complement(1214..1230)
                     /label=M13 rev
                     /note="common sequencing primer, one of multiple similar 
                     variants"
     misc_binding    complement(1236..1258)
                     /label=LacO
     protein_bind    1238..1254
                     /label=lac operator
                     /bound_moiety="lac repressor encoded by lacI"
                     /note="The lac repressor binds to the lac operator to 
                     inhibit transcription in E. coli. This inhibition can be 
                     relieved by adding lactose or 
                     isopropyl-beta-D-thiogalactopyranoside (IPTG)."
     promoter        complement(1262..1292)
                     /label=lac promoter
     protein_bind    1307..1328
                     /label=CAP binding site
                     /bound_moiety="E. coli catabolite activator protein"
                     /note="CAP binding activates transcription in the presence 
                     of cAMP."
     gene            complement(1854..2804)
                     /label=rep gene
     CDS             complement(1854..2804)
                     /label=rep CDS (pSC101 replication initiator protein)
     rep_origin      2852..3074
                     /label=pSC101 ori
                     /note="low-copy replication origin that requires the Rep101
                     protein"
     promoter        join(3419..3500,1..21)
                     /label=cat promoter
                     /note="promoter of the E. coli cat gene encoding 
                     chloramphenicol acetyltransferase"
ORIGIN
        1 tcaggagcta aggaagctaa aatggagaaa aaaatcactg gatataccac cgttgatata
       61 tcccaatggc atcgtaaaga acattttgag gcatttcagt cagttgctca atgtacctat
      121 aaccagaccg ttcagctgga tattacggcc tttttaaaga ccgtaaagaa aaataagcac
      181 aagttttatc cggcctttat tcacattctt gcccgcctga tgaatgctca tccggaattt
      241 cgtatggcaa tgaaagacgg tgagctggtg atatgggata gtgttcaccc ttgttacacc
      301 gttttccatg agcaaactga aacgttttca tcgctctgga gtgaatacca cgacgatttc
      361 cggcagtttc tacacatata ttcgcaagat gtggcgtgtt acggtgaaaa cctggcctat
      421 ttccctaaag ggtttattga gaatatgttt ttcgtctcag ccaatccctg ggtgagtttc
      481 accagttttg atttaaacgt ggccaatatg gacaacttct tcgcccccgt tttcaccatg
      541 ggcaaatatt atacgcaagg cgacaaggtg ctgatgccgc tggcgattca ggttcatcat
      601 gccgtttgtg atggcttcca tgtcggcaga atgcttaatg aattacaaca gtactgcgat
      661 gagtggcagg gcggggcgta atttttttaa ggcagttatt ggtgccctta aacgcctggt
      721 tgctacgcct gaataagtga taataagcgg atgaatggca gaaattcgaa agcaaattcg
      781 acccggtcgt cggttcaggg cagggtcgtt aaatagccgc ttatgtctat tgctggttta
      841 ccggtttatt gactaccgga agcagtgtga ccgtgtgctt ctcaaatgcc tgaggccagt
      901 ttgctcaggc tctccccgtg gaggtaataa ttgacgatat gatcatttat tctgcctccc
      961 agagcctgat aaaaacggtt agcgccattc gccattcagg ctgcgcaact gttgggaagg
     1021 gcgatcggtg cgggcctctt cgctattacg ccagctggcg aaagggggat gtgctgcaag
     1081 gcgattaagt tgggtaacgc cagggttttc ccagtcacga cgttgtaaaa cgacggccag
     1141 tgaattcccg gggatccgtc gacctgcaga ctacaaggac gacgatgaca agtaagagct
     1201 tggcgtaatc atggtcatag ctgtttcctg tgtgaaattg ttatccgctc acaattccac
     1261 acaacatacg agccggaagc ataaagtgta aagcctgggg tgcctaatga gtgagctaac
     1321 tcacattaat tgcgttgcgc tcactgcccg ctttccagtc gggaaacctg tcgtgccagc
     1381 tgcattaatg aatcggccaa cgcgcgggga gaggcggttt gcgtattggg cgctatttct
     1441 tccagaattg ccatgatttt ttccccacgg gaggcgtcac tggctcccgt gttgtcggca
     1501 gctttgattc gataagcagc atcgcctgtt tcaggctgtc tatgtgtgac tgttgagctg
     1561 taacaagttg tctcaggtgt tcaatttcat gttctagttg ctttgtttta ctggtttcac
     1621 ctgttctatt aggtgttaca tgctgttcat ctgttacatt gtcgatctgt tcatggtgaa
     1681 cagctttaaa tgcaccaaaa actcgtaaaa gctctgatgt atctatcttt tttacaccgt
     1741 tttcatctgt gcatatggac agttttccct ttgatatgta acggtgaaca gttgttctac
     1801 ttttgtttgt tagtcttgat gcttcactga tagatacaag agccataaga acctcagatc
     1861 cttccgtatt tagccagtat gttctctagt gtggttcgtt gtttttgcgt gagccatgag
     1921 aacgaaccat tgagatcata cttactttgc atgtcactca aaaattttgc ctcaaaactg
     1981 gtgagctgaa tttttgcagt taaagcatcg tgtagtgttt ttcttagtcc gttatgtagg
     2041 taggaatctg atgtaatggt tgttggtatt ttgtcaccat tcatttttat ctggttgttc
     2101 tcaagttcgg ttacgagatc catttgtcta tctagttcaa cttggaaaat caacgtatca
     2161 gtcgggcggc ctcgcttatc aaccaccaat ttcatattgc tgtaagtgtt taaatcttta
     2221 cttattggtt tcaaaaccca ttggttaagc cttttaaact catggtagtt attttcaagc
     2281 attaacatga acttaaattc atcaaggcta atctctatat ttgccttgtg agttttcttt
     2341 tgtgttagtt cttttaataa ccactcataa atcctcatag agtatttgtt ttcaaaagac
     2401 ttaacatgtt ccagattata ttttatgaat ttttttaact ggaaaagata aggcaatatc
     2461 tcttcactaa aaactaattc taatttttcg cttgagaact tggcatagtt tgtccactgg
     2521 aaaatctcaa agcctttaac caaaggattc ctgatttcca cagttctcgt catcagctct
     2581 ctggttgctt tagctaatac accataagca ttttccctac tgatgttcat catctgagcg
     2641 tattggttat aagtgaacga taccgtccgt tctttccttg tagggttttc aatcgtgggg
     2701 ttgagtagtg ccacacagca taaaattagc ttggtttcat gctccgttaa gtcatagcga
     2761 ctaatcgcta gttcatttgc tttgaaaaca actaattcag acatacatct caattggtct
     2821 aggtgatttt aatcactata ccaattgaga tgggctagtc aatgataatt actagtcctt
     2881 ttcctttgag ttgtgggtat ctgtaaattc tgctagacct ttgctggaaa acttgtaaat
     2941 tctgctagac cctctgtaaa ttccgctaga cctttgtgtg ttttttttgt ttatattcaa
     3001 gtggttataa tttatagaat aaagaaagaa taaaaaaaga taaaaagaat agatcccagc
     3061 cctgtgtata actcactact ttagtcagtt ccgcagtatt acaaaaggat gtcgcaaacg
     3121 ctgtttgctc ctctacaaaa cagaccttaa aaccctaaag gcttaagtag caccctcgca
     3181 agctcgggca aatcgctgaa tattcctttt gtctccgacc atcaggcacc tgagtcgctg
     3241 tctttttcgt gacattcagt tcgctgcgct cacggctctg gcagtgaatg ggggtaaatg
     3301 gcactacagg cgccgaataa atacctgtga cggaagatca cttcgcagaa taaataaatc
     3361 ctggtgtccc tgttgatacc gggaagccct gggccaactt ttggcgaaaa tgagacgttg
     3421 atcggcacgt aagaggttcc aactttcacc ataatgaaat aagatcacta ccgggcgtat
     3481 tttttgagtt atcgagattt
//
