# Supplementary material for: Selective targeting of a histone-like silencer Sfx to the R6K conjugal transfer operon
Source: bioRxiv preprint, doi:10.64898/2026.02.23.707533, version 1 (2026-02-24)
Supplement: Dataset 2 [file 707533_file03.zip › Dataset 2/p451.gb]

LOCUS       p451                    4146 bp    DNA     circular SYN 17-FEB-2026
DEFINITION  synthetic circular DNA.
ACCESSION   .
VERSION     .
KEYWORDS    .
SOURCE      synthetic DNA construct
  ORGANISM  synthetic DNA construct
REFERENCE   1  (bases 1 to 4146)
  AUTHORS   .
  TITLE     Direct Submission
  JOURNAL   Exported Feb 17, 2026 from SnapGene 8.2.2
            https://www.snapgene.com
FEATURES             Location/Qualifiers
     source          1..4146
                     /mol_type="other DNA"
                     /organism="synthetic DNA construct"
     gene            22..681
                     /label=cat-1 gene
     CDS             22..681
                     /label=cat-1 CDS (chloramphenicol acetyltransferase)
     CDS             complement(984..1052)
                     /label=LacZ alpha
     CDS             1168..1356
                     /label=TopB
     CDS             1368..1814
                     /label=sfx
                     /label=H-NS
     CDS             1815..1838
                     /label=FLAG
     misc_binding    complement(1882..1904)
                     /label=LacO
     promoter        complement(1908..1938)
                     /label=lac promoter
     CDS             complement(2500..3450)
                     /label=rep CDS (pSC101 replication initiator protein)
     gene            complement(2500..3450)
                     /label=rep gene
ORIGIN
        1 tcaggagcta aggaagctaa aatggagaaa aaaatcactg gatataccac cgttgatata
       61 tcccaatggc atcgtaaaga acattttgag gcatttcagt cagttgctca atgtacctat
      121 aaccagaccg ttcagctgga tattacggcc tttttaaaga ccgtaaagaa aaataagcac
      181 aagttttatc cggcctttat tcacattctt gcccgcctga tgaatgctca tccggaattt
      241 cgtatggcaa tgaaagacgg tgagctggtg atatgggata gtgttcaccc ttgttacacc
      301 gttttccatg agcaaactga aacgttttca tcgctctgga gtgaatacca cgacgatttc
      361 cggcagtttc tacacatata ttcgcaagat gtggcgtgtt acggtgaaaa cctggcctat
      421 ttccctaaag ggtttattga gaatatgttt ttcgtctcag ccaatccctg ggtgagtttc
      481 accagttttg atttaaacgt ggccaatatg gacaacttct tcgcccccgt tttcaccatg
      541 ggcaaatatt atacgcaagg cgacaaggtg ctgatgccgc tggcgattca ggttcatcat
      601 gccgtctgtg atggcttcca tgtcggcaga atgcttaatg aattacaaca gtactgcgat
      661 gagtggcagg gcggggcgta atttttttaa ggcagttatt ggtgccctta aacgcctggt
      721 gctacgcctg aataagtgat aataagcgga tgaatggcag aaattcgaaa gcaaattcga
      781 cccggtcgtc ggttcagggc agggtcgtta aatagccgct tatgtctatt gctggtttac
      841 cggtttattg actaccggaa gcagtgtgac cgtgtgcttc tcaaatgcct gaggccagtt
      901 tgctcaggct ctccccgtgg aggtaataat tgacgatatg atcatttatt ctgcctccca
      961 gagcctgata aaaacggtta gcgccattcg ccattcaggc tgcgcaactg ttgggaaggg
     1021 cgatcggtgc gggcctcttc gctattacgc cagctggcga aagggggatg tgctgcaagg
     1081 cgattaagtt gggtaacgcc agggttttcc cagtcacgac gttgtaaaac gacggccagt
     1141 gaattcccgg ggatccgtcg acctgcattc aaactctggt cagaaattgc tggtaaaaaa
     1201 ataaccagca ctcaggttga gacgctgatc aaaaaaggta aaacgggttc gctcaaaggc
     1261 tttactagta ctaaaactgg aaaaaaattt gacgctgctt tagttttaca ggataaaaac
     1321 acgggaaaag taggttttga attcgctaaa aaataagggc attgactatg agtgataatg
     1381 aaaattttga attagtgcgt aagcttcttt taaacatccg atcggttcgt gtttttgcgc
     1441 gtgaaactca ctttgaacag cttcttgaaa tgcaggaaaa gctcaatgct gttattgaag
     1501 agcgccgaga agaagctgaa caggaagcca aagagcgcga agagcgcgaa agaaaacgtc
     1561 aggaacttct tcagttaatc cagggtgaag gtttctctgc tgaagaacta ctaggattta
     1621 gcgaagagaa accgaaaaaa cgcaaaaaca aacttccaaa agccccgcca aaatatcagt
     1681 ttgaagacaa tggtgttgtt aaatactggt ctggtcgcgg tcgtgcgcct aaaccaatcg
     1741 atgcagcact aaaatctggt cagaagcttg aagattttct catcaagaaa gaccagtccg
     1801 gcaccgagca agcagactac aaggacgacg atgacaagta agagcttggc gtaatcatgg
     1861 tcatagctgt ttcctgtgtg aaattgttat ccgctcacaa ttccacacaa catacgagcc
     1921 ggaagcataa agtgtaaagc ctggggtgcc taatgagtga gctaactcac attaattgcg
     1981 ttgcgctcac tgcccgcttt ccagtcggga aacctgtcgt gccagctgca ttaatgaatc
     2041 ggccaacgcg cggggagagg cggtttgcgt attgggcgct atttcttcca gaattgccat
     2101 gattttttcc ccacgggagg cgtcactggc tcccgtgttg tcggcagctt tgattcgata
     2161 agcagcatcg cctgtttcag gctgtctatg tgtgactgtt gagctgtaac aagttgtctc
     2221 aggtgttcaa tttcatgttc tagttgcttt gttttactgg tttcacctgt tctattaggt
     2281 gttacatgct gttcatctgt tacattgtcg atctgttcat ggtgaacagc tttgaatgca
     2341 ccaaaaactc gtaaaagctc tgatgtatct atctttttta caccgttttc atctgtgcat
     2401 atggacagtt ttccctttga tatgtaacgg tgaacagttg ttctactttt gtttgttagt
     2461 cttgatgctt cactgataga tacaagagcc ataagaacct cagatccttc cgtatttagc
     2521 cagtatgttc tctagtgtgg ttcgttgttt ttgcgtgagc catgagaacg aaccattgag
     2581 atcatactta ctttgcatgt cactcaaaaa ttttgcctca aaactggtga gctgaatttt
     2641 tgcagttaaa gcatcgtgta gtgtttttct tagtccgtta tgtaggtagg aatctgatgt
     2701 aatggttgtt ggtattttgt caccattcat ttttatctgg ttgttctcaa gttcggttac
     2761 gagatccatt tgtctatcta gttcaacttg gaaaatcaac gtatcagtcg ggcggcctcg
     2821 cttatcaacc accaatttca tattgctgta agtgtttaaa tctttactta ttggtttcaa
     2881 aacccattgg ttaagccttt taaactcatg gtagttattt tcaagcatta acatgaactt
     2941 aaattcatca aggctaatct ctatatttgc cttgtgagtt ttcttttgtg ttagttcttt
     3001 taataaccac tcataaatcc tcatagagta tttgttttca aaagacttaa catgttccag
     3061 attatatttt atgaattttt ttaactggaa aagataaggc aatatctctt cactaaaaac
     3121 taattctaat ttttcgcttg agaacttggc atagtttgtc cactggaaaa tctcaaagcc
     3181 tttaaccaaa ggattcctga tttccacagt tctcgtcatc agctctctgg ttgctttagc
     3241 taatacacca taagcatttt ccctactgat gttcatcatc tgagcgtatt ggttataagt
     3301 gaacgatacc gtccgttctt tccttgtagg gttttcaatc gtggggttga gtagtgccac
     3361 acagcataaa attagcttgg tttcatgctc cgttaagtca tagcgactaa tcgctagttc
     3421 atttgctttg aaaacaacta attcagacat acatctcaat tggtctaggt gattttaatc
     3481 actataccaa ttgagatggg ctagtcaatg ataattacta gtccttttcc tttgagttgt
     3541 gggtatctgt aaattctgct agacctttgc tggaaaactt gtaaattctg ctagaccctc
     3601 tgtaaattcc gctagacctt tgtgtgtttt ttttgtttat attcaagtgg ttataattta
     3661 tagaataaag aaagaataaa aaaagataaa aagaatagat cccagccctg tgtataactc
     3721 actactttag tcagttccgc agtattacaa aaggatgtcg caaacgctgt ttgctcctct
     3781 acaaaacaga ccttaaaacc ctaaaggctt aagtagcacc ctcgcaagct cgggcaaatc
     3841 gctgaatatt ccttttgtct ccgaccatca ggcacctgag tcgctgtctt tttcgtgaca
     3901 ttcagttcgc tgcgctcacg gctctggcag tgaatggggg taaatggcac tacaggcgcc
     3961 gaataaatac ctgtgacgga agatcacttc gcagaataaa taaatcctgg tgtccctgtt
     4021 gataccggga agccctgggc caacttttgg cgaaaatgag acgttgatcg gcacgtaaga
     4081 ggttccaact ttcaccataa tgaaataaga tcactaccgg gcgtattttt tgagttatcg
     4141 agattt
//
