# Supplementary material for: Selective targeting of a histone-like silencer Sfx to the R6K conjugal transfer operon
Source: bioRxiv preprint, doi:10.64898/2026.02.23.707533, version 1 (2026-02-24)
Supplement: Dataset 2 [file 707533_file03.zip › Dataset 2/p452.gb]

LOCUS       p452                    4150 bp    DNA     circular SYN 17-FEB-2026
DEFINITION  synthetic circular DNA
ACCESSION   .
VERSION     .
KEYWORDS    .
SOURCE      synthetic DNA construct
  ORGANISM  synthetic DNA construct
REFERENCE   1  (bases 1 to 4150)
  AUTHORS   .
  TITLE     Direct Submission
  JOURNAL   Exported Feb 17, 2026 from SnapGene 8.2.2
            https://www.snapgene.com
FEATURES             Location/Qualifiers
     source          1..4150
                     /mol_type="other DNA"
                     /organism="synthetic DNA construct"
     CDS             22..681
                     /label=cat-1 CDS (chloramphenicol acetyltransferase)
     gene            22..681
                     /label=cat-1 gene
     CDS             complement(985..1053)
                     /label=LacZ alpha
     CDS             1169..1357
                     /label=TopBx
                     /label=TopB
     CDS             1369..1818
                     /codon_start=1
                     /label=Sfx
                     /label=H-NS
                     /translation="MSDNENFELVRKLLLNIRSVRVFARETHFEQLLEMQEKLNAVIEE
                     RREEAEQEAKEREERERKRQELLQLIQGEGFSAEELLGFSEEKPKKRKNKLPKAPPKYQ
                     FEDNGVVKYWSGRGRAPKPIDAALKSGQKLEDFLIKKDQSGTEQA"
     CDS             1819..1842
                     /label=FLAG
     misc_binding    complement(1886..1908)
                     /label=LacO
     promoter        complement(1912..1942)
                     /label=lac promoter
     gene            complement(2504..3454)
                     /label=rep gene
     CDS             complement(2504..3454)
                     /label=rep CDS (pSC101 replication initiator protein)
ORIGIN
        1 tcaggagcta aggaagctaa aatggagaaa aaaatcactg gatataccac cgttgatata
       61 tcccaatggc atcgtaaaga acattttgag gcatttcagt cagttgctca atgtacctat
      121 aaccagaccg ttcagctgga tattacggcc tttttaaaga ccgtaaagaa aaataagcac
      181 aagttttatc cggcctttat tcacattctt gcccgcctga tgaatgctca tccggaattt
      241 cgtatggcaa tgaaagacgg tgagctggtg atatgggata gtgttcaccc ttgttacacc
      301 gttttccatg agcaaactga aacgttttca tcgctctgga gtgaatacca cgacgatttc
      361 cggcagtttc tacacatata ttcgcaagat gtggcgtgtt acggtgaaaa cctggcctat
      421 ttccctaaag ggtttattga gaatatgttt ttcgtctcag ccaatccctg ggtgagtttc
      481 accagttttg atttaaacgt ggccaatatg gacaacttct tcgcccccgt tttcaccatg
      541 ggcaaatatt atacgcaagg cgacaaggtg ctgatgccgc tggcgattca ggttcatcat
      601 gccgtttgtg atggcttcca tgtcggcaga atgcttaatg aattacaaca gtactgcgat
      661 gagtggcagg gcggggcgta atttttttaa ggcagttatt ggtgccctta aacgcctggt
      721 tgctacgcct gaataagtga taataagcgg atgaatggca gaaattcgaa agcaaattcg
      781 acccggtcgt cggttcaggg cagggtcgtt aaatagccgc ttatgtctat tgctggttta
      841 ccggtttatt gactaccgga agcagtgtga ccgtgtgctt ctcaaatgcc tgaggccagt
      901 ttgctcaggc tctccccgtg gaggtaataa ttgacgatat gatcatttat tctgcctccc
      961 agagcctgat aaaaacggtt agcgccattc gccattcagg ctgcgcaact gttgggaagg
     1021 gcgatcggtg cgggcctctt cgctattacg ccagctggcg aaagggggat gtgctgcaag
     1081 gcgattaagt tgggtaacgc cagggttttc ccagtcacga cgttgtaaaa cgacggccag
     1141 tgaattcccg gggatccgtc gacctgcatt caaactctgg tcagaaattg ctggtaaaaa
     1201 aataaccagc actcaggttg agacgctgat caaaaaaggt aaaacgggtt cgctcaaagg
     1261 ctttactagt actaaaactg gaaaaaaatt tgacgctgct ttagttttac aggataaaaa
     1321 cacgggaaaa gtaggttttg aattcgctaa aaaataaggg cattgactat gagtgataat
     1381 gaaaattttg aattagtgcg taagcttctt ttaaacatcc gatcggttcg tgtttttgcg
     1441 cgtgaaactc actttgaaca gcttcttgaa atgcaggaaa agctcaatgc tgttattgaa
     1501 gagcgccgag aagaagctga acaggaagcc aaagagcgcg aagagcgcga aagaaaacgt
     1561 caggaacttc ttcagttaat ccagggtgaa ggtttctctg ctgaagaact actaggattt
     1621 agcgaagaga aaccgaaaaa acgcaaaaac aaacttccaa aagccccgcc aaaatatcag
     1681 tttgaagaca atggtgttgt taaatactgg tctggtcgcg gtcgtgcgcc taaaccaatc
     1741 gatgcagcac taaaatctgg tcagaagctt gaagattttc tcatcaagaa agaccagtcc
     1801 ggcaccgagc aagcataaga ctacaaggac gacgatgaca agtaagagct tggcgtaatc
     1861 atggtcatag ctgtttcctg tgtgaaattg ttatccgctc acaattccac acaacatacg
     1921 agccggaagc ataaagtgta aagcctgggg tgcctaatga gtgagctaac tcacattaat
     1981 tgcgttgcgc tcactgcccg ctttccagtc gggaaacctg tcgtgccagc tgcattaatg
     2041 aatcggccaa cgcgcgggga gaggcggttt gcgtattggg cgctatttct tccagaattg
     2101 ccatgatttt ttccccacgg gaggcgtcac tggctcccgt gttgtcggca gctttgattc
     2161 gataagcagc atcgcctgtt tcaggctgtc tatgtgtgac tgttgagctg taacaagttg
     2221 tctcaggtgt tcaatttcat gttctagttg ctttgtttta ctggtttcac ctgttctatt
     2281 aggtgttaca tgctgttcat ctgttacatt gtcgatctgt tcatggtgaa cagctttaaa
     2341 tgcaccaaaa actcgtaaaa gctctgatgt atctatcttt tttacaccgt tttcatctgt
     2401 gcatatggac agttttccct ttgatatgta acggtgaaca gttgttctac ttttgtttgt
     2461 tagtcttgat gcttcactga tagatacaag agccataaga acctcagatc cttccgtatt
     2521 tagccagtat gttctctagt gtggttcgtt gtttttgcgt gagccatgag aacgaaccat
     2581 tgagatcata cttactttgc atgtcactca aaaattttgc ctcaaaactg gtgagctgaa
     2641 tttttgcagt taaagcatcg tgtagtgttt ttcttagtcc gttatgtagg taggaatctg
     2701 atgtaatggt tgttggtatt ttgtcaccat tcatttttat ctggttgttc tcaagttcgg
     2761 ttacgagatc catttgtcta tctagttcaa cttggaaaat caacgtatca gtcgggcggc
     2821 ctcgcttatc aaccaccaat ttcatattgc tgtaagtgtt taaatcttta cttattggtt
     2881 tcaaaaccca ttggttaagc cttttaaact catggtagtt attttcaagc attaacatga
     2941 acttaaattc atcaaggcta atctctatat ttgccttgtg agttttcttt tgtgttagtt
     3001 cttttaataa ccactcataa atcctcatag agtatttgtt ttcaaaagac ttaacatgtt
     3061 ccagattata ttttatgaat ttttttaact ggaaaagata aggcaatatc tcttcactaa
     3121 aaactaattc taatttttcg cttgagaact tggcatagtt tgtccactgg aaaatctcaa
     3181 agcctttaac caaaggattc ctgatttcca cagttctcgt catcagctct ctggttgctt
     3241 tagctaatac accataagca ttttccctac tgatgttcat catctgagcg tattggttat
     3301 aagtgaacga taccgtccgt tctttccttg tagggttttc aatcgtgggg ttgagtagtg
     3361 ccacacagca taaaattagc ttggtttcat gctccgttaa gtcatagcga ctaatcgcta
     3421 gttcatttgc tttgaaaaca actaattcag acatacatct caattggtct aggtgatttt
     3481 aatcactata ccaattgaga tgggctagtc aatgataatt actagtcctt ttcctttgag
     3541 ttgtgggtat ctgtaaattc tgctagacct ttgctggaaa acttgtaaat tctgctagac
     3601 cctctgtaaa ttccgctaga cctttgtgtg ttttttttgt ttatattcaa gtggttataa
     3661 tttatagaat aaagaaagaa taaaaaaaga taaaaagaat agatcccagc cctgtgtata
     3721 actcactact ttagtcagtt ccgcagtatt acaaaaggat gtcgcaaacg ctgtttgctc
     3781 ctctacaaaa cagaccttaa aaccctaaag gcttaagtag caccctcgca agctcgggca
     3841 aatcgctgaa tattcctttt gtctccgacc atcaggcacc tgagttgctg tctttttcgt
     3901 gacattcagt tcgctgcgct cacggctctg gcagtgaatg ggggtaaatg gcactacagg
     3961 cgccgaataa atacctgtga cggaagatca cttcgcagaa taaataaatc ctggtgtccc
     4021 tgttgatacc gggaagccct gggccaactt ttggcgaaaa tgagacgttg atcggcacgt
     4081 aagaggttcc aactttcacc ataatgaaat aagatcacta ccgggcgtat tttttgagtt
     4141 atcgagattt
//
