# Supplementary material for: Selective targeting of a histone-like silencer Sfx to the R6K conjugal transfer operon
Source: bioRxiv preprint, doi:10.64898/2026.02.23.707533, version 1 (2026-02-24)
Supplement: Dataset 2 [file 707533_file03.zip › Dataset 2/pIA1682.gb]

LOCUS       pIA1682                30664 bp    DNA     circular SYN 17-FEB-2026
DEFINITION  synthetic circular DNA
ACCESSION   .
VERSION     .
KEYWORDS    .
SOURCE      synthetic DNA construct
  ORGANISM  synthetic DNA construct
REFERENCE   1  (bases 1 to 30664)
  AUTHORS   Artsimovitch Lab
  TITLE     Direct Submission
  JOURNAL   Exported Feb 17, 2026 from SnapGene 8.2.2
            https://www.snapgene.com
FEATURES             Location/Qualifiers
     source          1..30664
                     /mol_type="other DNA"
                     /organism="synthetic DNA construct"
     CDS             69..539
                     /codon_start=1
                     /product="putative nuclease; thermonuclease signature, 
                     Staphylococcal nuclease homologue, secreted (signal 
                     peptide)"
                     /label=yncBx
                     /translation="MKIFTLLTFTIAISSPSLLIAAELSGKVTRVLDGDTIEVLQDKTP
                     VRVRLANIDAPEKKQPFGSWSSKQLKSLIAGQPVTVTYMQKDRYGRVIGRVFTANGTES
                     NRFMVQSGAAWVYDHFNTDTSLPGLQRDAQEQKRGLWADSQPAPPWEWRHNH"
     CDS             554..703
                     /codon_start=1
                     /label=hyp23
                     /translation="MNNSEKERFNNRVCVGQVRISADVYINSGMSESAAEVMHSKMNLI
                     SMKF"
     CDS             734..907
                     /codon_start=1
                     /label=hyp24
                     /translation="VRLMDFRYSIIPGVFTFTGMKKLNSFLKAGSPIHLIRMDGYPENL
                     THYACPPLRPKK"
     CDS             954..1199
                     /codon_start=1
                     /label=hyp1
                     /note="hyp protein"
                     /translation="MRNGFVSDEQYQHSLAVFKELLDADVYESGNKKIIEKFESALDIC
                     LAYERQCSSQDLHKSLISSYSVLQPKRAAYPIISIY"
     CDS             1219..3543
                     /codon_start=1
                     /product="DNA topoisomerase III"
                     /label=topBx
                     /translation="MRLFIAEKPSLAKAIFEGLGGNPATEKKNGCYEHGTDVVTWCFGH
                     MLELYDPQDYDVKYAAWRFDDLPIKTPWPPKYKIRADAQQQTNIIFSLIEKATSIVHAG
                     DPDDEGCLLVDEILDYAKNTKPVQRLLVADLNLAPVQKALANMQPNEKFRGMTNSALAR
                     SLCDQGFGYNLTRGCTLKGQEKGFHGVLNVGRVQSAVLGLVNQRTLANQNHTESFYYDV
                     QAALSMNGHLLKAKYQVAEGDEKDEKNRLISEAQAKAVVEHVTGKKAVISETATKPEHT
                     KPPMPLNLSTLQQICARRFGYKAKETLDIMQGLYETHKLLTYPRTDNRYLSDEHFTQAG
                     DIADAIGATLPELATATAGMDKTQKHKAFNASKIEAHHAIIPTTKSGKGVQLNEKERNV
                     YSIVATHFIGLFYPDAIRNKTKTYFSIEDHVFTATQSVLVQKGWEVLGKDTEEDNAQDE
                     EVQTGFDLSMLQVNDDGVCESASIDKKATTPPRYFTDSTLLAAMTRAAKFIDDPDLRKA
                     LEAKDEGSSDQGSIGTEATRAGILEKLAANTGLVSIEKEKGYTELVWKTTKQGQEFCAA
                     LPPEVIKPNISALWAEKQAQIKSGEMTINDFIKENDDYIHTLISDLQQKGLNISSNAIP
                     CPACGNGVLRRIKGANGFFWGCSGYPGCKTSFPDKDGKPLTEKQPAGGASDRLDVPCPS
                     CNKEILVRPKGFFCTGCDFKLWSEIAGKKITSTQVETLIKKGKTGSLKGFTSTKTGKKF
                     DAALVLQDKNTGKVGFEFAKK"
     CDS             3555..4004
                     /codon_start=1
                     /label=Sfx
                     /note="H-NS like"
                     /translation="MSDNENFELVRKLLLNIRSVRVFARETHFEQLLEMQEKLNAVIEE
                     RREEAEQEAKEREERERKRQELLQLIQGEGFSAEELLGFSEEKPKKRKNKLPKAPPKYQ
                     FEDNGVVKYWSGRGRAPKPIDAALKSGQKLEDFLIKKDQSGTEQA"
     CDS             4067..4471
                     /codon_start=1
                     /label=hyp2
                     /note="hyp protein, SlyB?"
                     /translation="MSLTLPIMYFKTGSDLSQITHFEVNYPDDFVKQAWERPEINLFIV
                     CVATKKGAVREIKGGMAVLTSIPASNGLELSRALDDVLRKSDELRPLAGQKNNVFLPAK
                     VGLAGDPPTEQELLSLFYQQCLKHGTWGNA"
     CDS             complement(4548..4682)
                     /codon_start=1
                     /label=hyp3
                     /translation="MTVAERFDHIILVVSLCSLGAMMIIALCGLVIYKRNHSTDKKSR"
     CDS             complement(4839..5477)
                     /codon_start=1
                     /product="putative resolvase; Recombinase resolvase family"
                     /label=resolvase1
                     /translation="VTQTVPKGFVRAYLRASTSEQDASRALAAIDSFAEERGLNICNYY
                     IENESGSRLDRPELFRLLKDCRHNDILLIEDVDRLSRLTGEDWNSLKKLIRQKDIRVMA
                     INVPTTWIASGSHDFDSRMFAAINDMLLDMLAAVARRDYEQRRERQRQGISKAKKEGRY
                     KGRQANKERYDAINRLLDSGSSWSQVQKIMACSRGTISSAVKSRKLNAI"
     CDS             5752..6414
                     /codon_start=1
                     /label=parFx
                     /note="ParA"
                     /translation="MGITLLVSSDKGGVGKSTTTANLAAMLVNKGKSAIVLKTDKNNDM
                     MSWNEKRKENGLLPVSVQEGYGNVSKEISRLSKLCDVLIVDCPGHDSQEFRSALTVADI
                     MITLTKPSSDFESETLTTVTEKVRIAQKTNPKLQPWVLLTRINSSKPRHRQAAIKLDKF
                     LRSDSIWIQPLKTRLSDLDVFESACNEGAGVHDVSRATSLTAAKAQLELLAQELGII"
     CDS             complement(6400..6726)
                     /codon_start=1
                     /label=hyp4
                     /translation="MLSNAANAALRTVVLFCPVLTASASRMDSNPSDRRKLTSLPFLDA
                     GLLFAPEIKRAVSAFVAAPSVSGNFGRLSLRVIFIAPGYLFPISLIALRCKDNVKQQLF
                     LYDA"
     CDS             6494..6778
                     /codon_start=1
                     /label=ParGx
                     /note="conserved hyp protein"
                     /translation="MTLKLNRPKLPDTEGAATNADTARFISGANRRPASRKGRLVNFRL
                     SDGFESILEAEAVRTGQNKTTVLKAALAAFDNMDEAEKNRWILESAKIG"
     CDS             6896..7201
                     /codon_start=1
                     /label=hyp5
                     /note="hyp protein"
                     /translation="MTSKISKYEVIHRGECVNYMPPGTWVFIQRALCYGGGFWFGRVYN
                     VCFWLEFEKPTSLSIGIDYLMKLNSLTDKVHSFDDDFQLDLLLEEDTQCFIGQQRR"
     misc_feature    7110..7642
                     /label=Ori beta
     CDS             complement(7680..8135)
                     /codon_start=1
                     /product="hypothetical transmembrane protein"
                     /label=hyp6
                     /translation="MAKIYDFPQGAERRRMHRKIQWNNAVKLSKNGWSKPEVKRWSFLA
                     FISTGWYYFRLSVAVIFHIITICGLAVLAALSNTIFWIGGAICLVTWYTNDHQIWSTNN
                     LTIPIVFGLWVLSLVAAPLIDFFSQKLPFYRLLVPDAKREEVGEDDS"
     CDS             complement(8139..9056)
                     /codon_start=1
                     /label=pir
                     /translation="MRLKVMMDVNKKTKIRHRNELNHTLAQLPLPAKRVMYMALAPIDS
                     KEPLERGRVFKIRAEDLAALAKITPSLAYRQLKEGGKLLGASKISLRGDDIIALAKELN
                     LPFTAKNSPEELDLNIIEWIAYSNDEGYLSLKFTRTIEPYISSLIGKKNKFTTQLLTAS
                     LRLSSQYSSSLYQLIRKHYSNFKKKNYFIISVDELKEELIAYTFDKDGNIEYKYPDFPI
                     FKRDVLNKAIAEIKKKTEISFVGFTVHEKEGRKISKLKFEFVVDEDEFSGDKDDEAFFM
                     NLSEADAAFLKVFDETVPPKKAKG"
     rep_origin      9240..9628
                     /label=R6K gamma ori
                     /note="gamma replication origin from E. coli plasmid R6K; 
                     requires the R6K initiator protein pi for replication"
     misc_feature    9694..9807
                     /label=ssiA
                     /note="Escherichia coli plasmid R6K single-strand
                     initiation sequence ssiA; direct RNA primer synthesis in 
                     R6K replication; Nomura, Gene 108(1):15 (1991) 
                     Pubmed:1761225"
     CDS             9825..9968
                     /codon_start=1
                     /label=hyp7
                     /translation="MNARLKRVLMLIRLIRKTVIQEVELKITTDNALQCKYAVKTYCIT
                     IK"
     CDS             9965..10558
                     /codon_start=1
                     /product="Hsp40"
                     /label=dnaJx
                     /note="DNA J"
                     /translation="MMVYYLCWSGVVPGLIQKPTRAGASMNIQEALNVFGINSNGLSKD
                     DLKSAYKKLALKYHPDRNPLGVELMKAVNAAFDLLMTHFDKISQYSSENDSNTYNYGEE
                     LEKVLKELNGMEGIVFEVIGNWVWIDGETKKHKEALNKLGCKWASKKKKWFYRPEEHKS
                     RWNRAERSIDEIREMYGTDGVKKAKGRYKVESHA"
     CDS             10600..11157
                     /codon_start=1
                     /label=hyp8
                     /note="hyp protein AraC?"
                     /translation="MSNFKKNYEAVFIRVCFFLGENWRVDKRDTTCDDRIVMINPDLKG
                     YQIIARLDKNRLKIVGFCRIKHTTSSCSCFTVSPRRMPFDLARYIKKNLLCVAEKQCDE
                     VSSTVDKAEYDKTKKELLLHLLSKTVEVTPYQSHYSVICGIKAKSISADIHESSKGMYE
                     LKIHDLSFEQLLRLSGLLAKFD"
     CDS             11202..11465
                     /codon_start=1
                     /label=hyp9
                     /note="hyp protein"
                     /translation="MSEILSYRKNRGNVTFRITLSENSDGVLMHIEKFMKVRSNEPGKK
                     TTKRLVYEHTFYAKELESMKTIVADEEMMSFCLETLEKTQNG"
     CDS             11458..11676
                     /codon_start=1
                     /label=hyp10
                     /translation="MVNKPTPEQVKDARIKAGLSIQEAADRFGFTYTAWQAKETNGKTS
                     RGLAAGTYELLLLLAGEHPEYELVKKK"
     CDS             11772..12116
                     /codon_start=1
                     /label=hyp11
                     /note="hyp protein"
                     /translation="MKVFAIEFNAVNALKEEITCTSLIKSESIFLAIHAFEEQNRGKGY
                     IVTSVREENTNELSAIKSLKANVRFWFLECGYSSESVINKVNAWYNFAFTQKEQDEAKK
                     EIIKEIKKSC"
     CDS             12193..12342
                     /codon_start=1
                     /label=hyp12
                     /translation="MSERMLSAIAAVEKGMPPVFPVMPFALFPEFMTLLKLALEKRKTE
                     SFDN"
     CDS             12358..12615
                     /codon_start=1
                     /label=hyp13 (VirBR)
                     /translation="MTKKEFLSFISQQKGSGAVRFSLGFGANGEIILYWTNDEGFRVWR
                     VLSGNRGHKPSQANKERITKFRHWLHDAREGIEGDNQPGK"
     CDS             complement(12424..12672)
                     /codon_start=1
                     /label=hyp14
                     /translation="MQKKHLPQTGGLRRIDYSDLFTRLIVAFYALAGIMQPVPEFSYTF
                     FISLARFMPSVTGQNPPNSEPFIISPIKNNLSIGSKS"
     misc_feature    12535..12801
                     /label=ssiB
                     /note="Escherichia coli plasmid R6K single-strandinitiation
                     sequence ssiB; direct RNA primer synthesis in R6K 
                     replication; Nomura, Gene 108(1):15 (1991) Pubmed:1761225"
     misc_feature    12644..13183
                     /label=Ori alpha
     CDS             12952..13500
                     /codon_start=1
                     /product="DNA distortion polypeptide 1; ddp1; formerly
                     TaxA; putative DNA binding protein of ArcA superfamily; 
                     similar to TraY of F-like plasmids"
                     /label=dtrX1
                     /note="TaxA"
                     /translation="MMKKIQFRVEDEDHDYLLVCLKSIYPDEPNLTVAKGMKLLASALL
                     KSKDKKIEESIIDDNDDFIKTTLYLTATQRSKIEKASIRHGWTISRECRFRIQTTLDNN
                     LDFYDQELLMLNRCRNVVDKIGRNFHYIIVNNQSMLLEKDDFYQDAQKLTFEMRSLKEQ
                     FENYIALCKGRTVSNKVEV"
     CDS             13503..14660
                     /codon_start=1
                     /product="TaxC_relaxase (ddp2); belongs to VirD2 nickase
                     family; formerly TaxC; R6K oriT-nickase"
                     /label=rlxX1
                     /note="TaxC"
                     /translation="MGVFVEKDYRVKRKSSENGRKSAFAHKVKNGGENYKKNVREKINR
                     KGASKEVVVKISGGAVTRQGIKNSIDYMSRESQLSVMNESGQVWQGEEIKEAKEHMVDA
                     ANDAQHVHDDKGRENKKITQNIVFSPPVSAKVKPEGLLDSVRKTLNKKYPNNRFVLGYH
                     EDKKEHPHVHVVFRIKDTDGKRTDIKKKDLREIRTGFCNELILKGYDVKATHKQTQGLN
                     QSIKDAHASAPKRQKGVYEVVDVGYDHYQHDKSKPKQHFLKLKTLNKGVEKTYWGAGFG
                     DLVQRESVKKGDLVKLKKLGQKEVKIPALDKNGIQQGWKTAHRNDWQLQNLGVKGIDRK
                     LSNDKSFKLDDISSIQKQQQQMKKFNLVKQNMLQSQQKIKVGIKF"
     CDS             15021..15512
                     /codon_start=1
                     /label=actX
                     /note="ActX"
                     /translation="MKWYVLQFTTTRFAAVFKHLERLNFSYYCPMATEKYRRPDKQLSY
                     RERLTPLFPGYLFIQADFDEVHTTTITGLPHTQRFIAFGGEPLAVPDDEVCNVQKGERN
                     LLNFDEYPRLVEIMMMSEPRMRSMAMLNYITEKSLSHKMKRKKNDCHQKKESSKAQAAT
                     "
     CDS             15737..16381
                     /codon_start=1
                     /product="SltX1 soluble transglycosylase involved in
                     conjugation; related to lysozyme-like superfamily (VirB1)"
                     /label=sltX1
                     /label=sltX1 (tivB1?)
                     /note="VirB1"
                     /translation="MLSTTAFVALAMQCAASIHPDTAQEVARVESGFNPYAIAEIIPKN
                     ERKEGDSGVISHFPKTKEDALKIVQNIESRNRRYSVGLMQITSTNFSQYGVNADKLFSP
                     CTNLAVFEKVLLDCYTRGGNLKNALSCYYSGNFSTGKKTESGFGNTSYNQRIGYNQSVN
                     KKDWEVPSVREDIKKNNATQKISNRITTIYPQYAMRGTVLDEKETTNVESE"
     CDS             16365..16655
                     /codon_start=1
                     /product="putative propilin gene related to TrbC
                     superfamily (VirB2)"
                     /label=tivB2
                     /note="VirB2"
                     /translation="MLKVNKRFLTLSVFMAALMVCVAEPAFADDVSTKTTGFLQKIIDF
                     LTDIRKPAITIIALIIGYIAIFSRQHASWITPLIIGIIIFIVAPYLPNWLA"
     CDS             16679..19438
                     /codon_start=1
                     /product="due to a 2bp insertion at nt 2270 in the
                     EMBL:ECO6342 entry, this gene has been split into 2 
                     proteins: Q9EUF9_ECOLI PilX3 protein (VirB3 superfamily) 
                     and Q9EUF8_ECOLI PilX4 protein (VirB4_CagE superfamily); 
                     compare to sequence at AJ006342"
                     /label=tivB3-4
                     /translation="MSTVFKGLTRPALIRGLGVPLYPFLAMCVLVVLLGVWIDDLMYFL
                     ILPGWFAIKRVTKIDERFFDLLYLRAVVKGHPLANKRFSAVHYAGSQYDEVDISKVDNF
                     MKLKDQASIEALIPYSSHITDDLVVTKNRDLLATWQVDGAYFECVDDEDLTLLTDQLNT
                     LIRSFEGRAITFYTHRVRVRKEVKVGFNSKIPFVNRVMNDYYSSLSEPEYFENRLYLTI
                     CYKPFNIEDKVSHFISKNKKENNIFDEPINDMNEICGRLDTYLSRFHAHRLGLVEENGR
                     VFSDQLSLFQYLLSGKWQKVRVTNSPFYTYLGGKDLFFGNDAGQITASQNARYFRSIEI
                     KDYFQETDAGIFDALMYLPVEYVFTSSFTSMDKQAAVKALDDQIDKLELTDDAAKSLLA
                     DLRVGLDMVSSGYNSFGKCHQTLIVFADTPERLVKDTNIVTTTLEDLGLIVTYSTLSLG
                     AAFFSQLPGNYNLRPRLSMLSSLNFAEMESFHNFFHGKATGNTWGNSLMALRGSGNDVY
                     HLNYHMTTENINFFGKNPTLGHCEILGTSNVGKTVLMMIMSYAAQQFGTPESFPENRKV
                     RKLTTVFFDKDRAGEVGIRAMGGAYFRVKGGEPTGWNPAALPPTKRNIAFVKDIIRLIC
                     KLNGNTVDDYQHSLISSAVDRLMQREDRSFPISKLIPLIMEPDDTETKRHGLKARLRAW
                     KQGGEYGWLLDNASDSFDVAHLDVFGIDGTEFLDDKVVAPVASFYLIYRVTMLADGRRL
                     LIYMDEFWQWINNDAFKDFVYNKLKTGRKLDMVLVPATQSPDELIKSPIAAAVREQCAT
                     HIYLANPKAKRNEYVDELQVRDLYFDKIKAIDPLSRQFLVVKNPQRQGERDDFAAFAKL
                     DLGKAAYYLPILSASAEQLELFDEIWSEGMAPEEWIDTYLERANRGVK"
     CDS             19440..20177
                     /codon_start=1
                     /product="related to VirB5_like superfamily"
                     /label=tivB5
                     /note="VirB5"
                     /translation="MKKLYLALALSCFSVNALALTEGVIVHDAKSAIDTASQWVKEAKQ
                     WQKELTAYKDELLTKTGIRDVQGLVQDAQSVSKELTDIYEQGNSFIDDYIQNPNGVLSE
                     KAKSLLTDYKVTDTCKGLGYTGDLVRGCEASFLSQLAGVEYGNKLESKLRKDNASMKDL
                     IDQVKNAKDTKATQDATNAISLENLKFEKLKFQYEMYRDKQRDLAQYKEKMAQATYQKQ
                     QLDAVNEPLSYKEQFTKQSFELN"
     CDS             20184..20447
                     /codon_start=1
                     /product="putative membrane lipoprotein involved in entry 
                     exclusion"
                     /label=eex
                     /note="Eex"
                     /translation="MMRKLNLILVATGMTFLLAGCEDVKSVDWWQSHPDEAGKKVSECK
                     QSGDDSENCRNAKDGLFRYQQLHSKSPSYKDAFKSSTSKGEK"
     CDS             20459..21514
                     /codon_start=1
                     /product="related to TrbL superfamily (VirB6)"
                     /label=tivB6
                     /note="VirB6"
                     /translation="MATSDFFQTARDVILNTLDQSTTGQLDRISSIASSLGKFGISIFI
                     LWYAYTVVVGKQKSAVQDFLWNLFRFWMIMIFVTNAGGWLDSSTQAIDGLKESFSGGDP
                     WLWLDQLWTKVQQVAAFLMSKDPSTYVKTDGAIASIFTYAGGIVALLLCTIVYFSAEVT
                     LKVLTVTAPLFIICLSFGFLRQMFNSWLQLIFSSLLIFLFGALALKAGTTFLNGILSVS
                     VQDAEPLNLIATGATAFVAGAFMAWIIWQAKTYASQLAGVGVEGALQGAAAMGLGAATF
                     GASRMGGKILGMGKNAGAGAWKGLRREKEGLAESTGVSGKVGNLTGQGINIGAKKLRNA
                     AIEMAKKKYGG"
     CDS             21586..21714
                     /codon_start=1
                     /product="TivB7 conjugation transfer protein; related to
                     VirB7 superfamily"
                     /label=tivB7
                     /translation="MKIIIAVIVTLCLVGCQAAHQLPQVSGKSEPVNSAEVMRNGV"
     CDS             21704..22426
                     /codon_start=1
                     /product="related to VirB8 superfamily, putative primary 
                     constituent of a DNA transporter"
                     /label=tivB8
                     /note="VirB8"
                     /translation="MEFKFPQLKFFKKKEEVTDSSSSFEEKNQNLQEKMNRIYKYGGMS
                     GMAIGVLSLLALNAALPLKETLVEAYLINSVNGVAERLTSVKKENLSENEALAKYFINQ
                     YVKRREGYNYFSLQHDYDYVLLYSAENVATDYNALINGNNSPKVIYKKAEQTATVQDDP
                     SIILSSSSRADDKDKGAYIRFRLTIRDVATGTEKQQYWNVRLTYRIEPQIEMASGERNN
                     NPLKFVVTSYARDKEDKG"
     CDS             22432..23361
                     /codon_start=1
                     /product="related to VirB9_CagX_TrbG superfamily. The
                     VirB7/VirB9 heterodimer localizes at the outer membrane and
                     plays a critical role in stabilizing other VirB proteins 
                     during assembly of the transfer machine"
                     /label=tivB9
                     /translation="MKLRKNALFVAVLLASNICSAAVLPTGSRFDPRNQVVSYNPQNTT
                     VINSAVGYTTTLVFDDDETVISARTGFPQGWSVNKEDNLVYLEVQPVKQTVQNNKSDED
                     GNESSEVVNVALDPENDLERWRTNLFVRTTKRNYSMELNARTFKNPDKIAFVINYQYPQ
                     ERRKEQAEIEIKRIEAYNKQKEELAINRELENAKSPRNWQYYKRVAEGSQDISPDYAYD
                     DGRYTWLGFSPTKKIPSVFVMSGNEETITNPVIVTRGANTLLGVPVDKRFVLRLGKQVV
                     GIENKGFGKVRLQAADTVSPKVEKEVIQ"
     CDS             23358..24572
                     /codon_start=1
                     /product="related to TrbI superfamily (VirB10)"
                     /label=tivB10
                     /translation="VSEQENKVPTAVEIERALRERRQQELEQASTDSDKGDAAEPDKRL
                     GIDKLKKSRKGLVVIIVAFLLLAIGVCFYYVPSIIRAMSSSEEKPATKTVPTGTVKRQT
                     GLSDDIDPFNQSQRDDSKEAVERDTGKNEQVKAEEKPQNMQHSYSRALDVAYGGSSGSG
                     SSNSVNQSQAETNDQDGDAASTEKTVELVKNGASVSLSEIKRVPYDPNLFIPENTAIKC
                     SLDRRFISDLAGKLVCTINEDVYSANRNVKLIDKGTAAYLMYKSGTFRHGQGAVFIMAT
                     KLRTRKEPFIDIPLIDTQAAGALGEAGASGWIDTHFSDRFLGAMMIGMIPDFAQAASGA
                     AKNNKDNQTDYTANSRQAFADIARESFSNSVNIPPTLYKNQGEIITLIVGQDLDFSKIY
                     KLKMK"
     CDS             24590..25627
                     /codon_start=1
                     /product="related to P-loop NTPase superfamily; VirB11"
                     /label=tivB11
                     /translation="MTVNNENRHIIYDIVNDYFSQWLNNSDGLTEIAVNRPGELFTKIN
                     GKWKKEQTNMSYQDCLSFASAIADYHDNGSITPEYPLRSATLPDGERVQIVIPPATEKD
                     TVSITIRKPSSVFLSHDHFVRQGFYSKLNAGTAFESKQDDLSDIYKKNRFEEFIPACLK
                     SGKTMVFCAGTGAGKTTFANACLEFIPHHLRCISIEDTDEAKFKFHENHVKLFYPAEGE
                     NKVVTSATLLRSGFRMNPDRILTTEIRGAEAWDFLKGASSGHAGNITTVHEMNPVDAVL
                     GIVQRCYMNPECQNLPYNVLLRRVLSNIDVIMSIKYLDEEDARFASGIYYRSVDFEKYF
                     KMLKE"
     CDS             25632..27467
                     /codon_start=1
                     /product="formerly TaxB; CplX1 is related to IncP TraG-like
                     proteins, and is a member of the VirD4 protein superfamily 
                     involved in coupling the relaxosome to the DNA-transport 
                     apparatus"
                     /label=CplX1
                     /translation="MSLKLPDKGQWAFIILVMCLIAYYTGSVAIYFFNHKTPLYIWKHY
                     DSLLLWRVIIDSSIKSEVRFTALPSLLSGALASLAAPAFIIWKLNQKDAPLFGDAKFAS
                     DSDLKKSKLLKWEKENDTDILVGRYKGKYLWYTAPDFVSLGAGTRAGKGAAIGIPNMLV
                     KKHSIIALDPKQELWKITSKVREQILGNKVYLLDPFNTKTHKCNPLFYVDLKSESGAKD
                     LLKLVEILFPSFGLTGAEAHFNNLAGQYWTGLAKLLHFFINFAPEWIEELRVKPVFSIG
                     TVVDLYSNIDREQVLSNRETFEELAQGNETALFHLKDALTKIREYHETEDEQRSSIDGS
                     FRKKMSLFYLPTVRKCTDGNDFDLRQMRREDITVYVGVNAEDMILAYDFLNLFFNLVVE
                     VTLRENPDFDPTLKHDCLLFLDEFPSIGYMPIIKKGSGYIAGYKLKLLTIYQNISQLNE
                     IYGTEGAKTLLSAHPCRVIYAVSEEDDAKKISEKLGYITARSKGSSKTSGKATSRSNSE
                     NEAQRALVLPQELGTLDFSEEMIILKGEHPVKAEKALYYLDNYFMERLMLVSPKLTALT
                     ASINRSNKIFGVKGIKYPSKEKMLSVGELESEVLL"
     CDS             27464..27859
                     /codon_start=1
                     /product="family of Cag pathogenicity island proteins"
                     /label=cag12
                     /translation="MKKLILLSAIVMSGCSSPPEPPQVNWSDKPETMNSQLPDWQPTNQ
                     VVKSDKVTSTWMKVITNFSPENRLYDDSVFYAVAHSPVIIVETTNGGDFFIAKKWLRNN
                     GAYGVIQYRYKSNGFGVRSTNIYFERG"
     CDS             27862..28194
                     /codon_start=1
                     /product="mating pair formation protein"
                     /label=trbMx
                     /translation="MKIMLIAAIVGLLISCPALARKHNHTDGLNQVGDPCLLMTCMIGK
                     LQGDTQPACQPVNQRFFNVRVFTPYYNPEATARLRQSILTRCVGSVENRDNLEAVIERY
                     GRSFQE"
     CDS             complement(28295..29077)
                     /codon_start=1
                     /product="Tn3 family transposase, partial; the second part
                     of the tnpAx, which is disrupted by Tn3 transposon "
                     /label=tnpA_partial2
                     /translation="VSDQYAPFATQVIPATASEAPYILDGLLMNDAGRHIREQFTDTGG
                     FTDHVFAACAILGYRFAPRIRDLPSKRLYAFNPSAAPAHLRALIGGKVNQAMIERNWPD
                     ILRIAATIAAGTVAPSQILRKLASYPRQNELATALREVGRVERTLFMIDWILDAELQRR
                     AQIGLNKGEAHHALKRAISFHRRGEIRDRSAEGQHYRIAGMNLLAAIIIFWNTMKLGEV
                     VANQKRDGKLLSPDLLAHVSPLGWEHINLTGEYRWPKP"
     CDS             complement(28295..28789)
                     /codon_start=1
                     /label=transposase_1
                     /translation="MIERNWPDILRIAATIAAGTVAPSQILRKLASYPRQNELATALRE
                     VGRVERTLFMIDWILDAELQRRAQIGLNKGEAHHALKRAISFHRRGEIRDRSAEGQHYR
                     IAGMNLLAAIIIFWNTMKLGEVVANQKRDGKLLSPDLLAHVSPLGWEHINLTGEYRWPK
                     P"
     promoter        29493..29597
                     /gene="bla"
                     /label=AmpR promoter
     CDS             join(29598..29666,29667..30458)
                     /codon_start=1
                     /gene="bla"
                     /product="beta-lactamase"
                     /label=AmpR
                     /note="confers resistance to ampicillin, carbenicillin, and
                     related antibiotics"
                     /translation="MSIQHFRVALIPFFAAFCLPVFAHPETLVKVKDAEDQLGARVGYI
                     ELDLNSGKILESFRPEERFPMMSTFKVLLCGAVLSRVDAGQEQLGRRIHYSQNDLVEYS
                     PVTEKHLTDGMTVRELCSAAITMSDNTAANLLLTTIGGPKELTAFLHNMGDHVTRLDRW
                     EPELNEAIPNDERDTTMPAAMATTLRKLLTGELLTLASRQQLIDWMEADKVAGPLLRSA
                     LPAGWFIADKSGAGERGSRGIIAALGPDGKPSRIVVIYTTGSQATMDERNRQIAEIGAS
                     LIKHW"
ORIGIN
        1 ggccaaagcc ttagcgtagg atttcgccct ctcccgcaaa cgacccctta gaaaggtatc
       61 agcaagctat gaaaatattc accttattaa cattcacaat cgccatatcg tcgccctctt
      121 tactgattgc agcggaatta agcggcaaag taacacgcgt tctcgacggc gacaccatcg
      181 aggtactaca ggataaaacg cctgttagag ttcgccttgc taacatcgat gcgccggaaa
      241 agaaacagcc ctttgggagc tggtccagta aacagcttaa aagtctgata gcagggcagc
      301 ctgttaccgt tacatatatg caaaaagacc gctacggacg tgttatcggg cgcgtcttca
      361 cggcgaacgg tacggaatca aaccgcttta tggtgcaatc cggcgctgca tgggtatatg
      421 accacttcaa cacagatact tccttgcctg gtctgcaacg ggatgctcaa gagcaaaagc
      481 gtggtctatg ggctgacagt caaccagcgc cgccgtggga atggcgtcac aatcattagt
      541 ttgcgaggca taaatgaata attctgagaa agagcgtttt aacaatcggg tttgtgtggg
      601 gcaggtacgt atcagcgcag acgtttatat aaactccggt atgtctgaaa gcgcggcaga
      661 agtgatgcat tcaaaaatga atttaataag tatgaagttc taaagccttt attcaaagga
      721 gccgaggcta tcggtgagat tgatggattt caggtattct ataattccag gggtttttac
      781 ttttactgga atgaagaaac taaattcctt cttgaaagct ggctcaccta tccatcttat
      841 ccgtatggat ggttatcctg aaaatctgac gcactacgct tgtccacccc ttcgtccgaa
      901 aaaataaatt tttccgtcct cacggttttc aaatttgaac agcaggtttt tttatgagaa
      961 atggttttgt cagcgatgaa caatatcagc actcattggc cgtttttaaa gagcttcttg
     1021 atgccgatgt ttatgaaagc ggtaataaaa aaattatcga aaagttcgaa tcggctttag
     1081 atatttgttt ggcttatgaa cgtcaatgct ctagtcagga tttacataag tctctcataa
     1141 gttcttattc agtcttgcag cccaagcggg ctgcttatcc gattatatcc atatattgaa
     1201 aggtaaaagg taaatattat gagactcttt attgctgaaa aaccatcttt agctaaagcc
     1261 attttcgaag gattaggtgg caaccctgct actgaaaaga aaaatggttg ttatgaacat
     1321 ggaactgatg ttgtcacgtg gtgttttggt catatgcttg agctttatga tcctcaagac
     1381 tatgacgtga aatacgccgc ctggcgtttt gatgacctgc cgatcaaaac gccctggccg
     1441 cccaagtaca aaatcagagc cgatgcacag cagcaaacta acatcatctt ttctctcatc
     1501 gagaaagcga ccagtatcgt tcatgccgga gacccggacg atgaaggctg cctgttggtt
     1561 gatgaaattt tagattacgc aaaaaataca aaacccgttc agcgccttct cgttgcagat
     1621 ctcaacctcg ctcccgttca gaaggctctc gccaatatgc agcctaacga gaaattcagg
     1681 ggcatgacaa atagcgctct ggcacgctct ctatgcgatc agggattcgg ctacaacctt
     1741 acgcgcggct gtacccttaa agggcaggag aaaggctttc atggcgtcct gaatgttggt
     1801 cgtgtgcaaa gcgctgttct tgggctggtt aaccagagaa ctctggctaa ccagaaccac
     1861 acagaaagct tttattatga tgttcaagcg gcattgtcga tgaacgggca tctcttaaag
     1921 gccaaatatc aagtcgctga aggtgatgaa aaggatgaaa aaaatcgtct gatctctgag
     1981 gctcaggcga aggcggttgt tgagcatgtc acgggtaaaa aagctgttat ttctgaaacg
     2041 gccaccaaac ccgaacacac taaaccgcct atgccgctga acctttcgac actgcaacaa
     2101 atctgcgcaa gacgtttcgg ttataaggca aaagaaacgc tcgatatcat gcaaggtctt
     2161 tacgaaactc ataagctttt gacctatccg cgaacagata accgctatct gtctgacgag
     2221 catttcactc aggctggcga tattgccgac gctatcggcg cgacgttacc agagctggcg
     2281 accgcgaccg ctggcatgga taaaacgcaa aaacataaag cttttaacgc aagcaaaatt
     2341 gaggctcacc acgctattat cccgaccact aaaagcggga aaggcgttca gcttaatgag
     2401 aaagaacgca atgtatacag cattgttgct actcacttta tcggtctctt ctatcctgac
     2461 gccatacgca acaaaaccaa gacgtacttc agtattgaag atcatgtgtt cactgcaact
     2521 caaagtgttc ttgtgcagaa gggttgggaa gtcctgggta aagataccga agaagacaat
     2581 gcgcaggatg aggaagtaca aaccggcttt gatttatcta tgctacaggt caatgatgat
     2641 ggtgtgtgtg agtctgcaag catcgataag aaagcaacga ctcctcctcg ctacttcacg
     2701 gattcaacgt tacttgctgc aatgaccaga gcagcaaaat ttattgatga cccggactta
     2761 agaaaggctc tggaagccaa agatgaagga agcagcgatc agggcagcat cggaactgaa
     2821 gcgacccgcg ctggcatcct tgaaaagctt gcagctaata cagggttagt ttctatcgag
     2881 aaagagaaag gctatacgga actggtctgg aaaacgacaa aacaaggtca ggagttttgt
     2941 gccgccttac ctcctgaagt cataaaaccg aatatttcag cgttatgggc tgaaaagcag
     3001 gcgcagataa aatcgggaga aatgactatc aatgatttta tcaaggagaa cgatgattac
     3061 attcatactc tgatcagtga tctccaacag aaagggctta acatctcttc taacgcgata
     3121 ccctgccctg cgtgtggtaa tggagtgcta cgcaggatta aaggcgctaa cggctttttc
     3181 tggggctgtt ccggttatcc aggctgtaaa acttccttcc ctgataaaga cgggaaacca
     3241 ctaacggaga agcaaccagc gggaggagca agtgaccgcc tcgatgtacc atgtccttcc
     3301 tgtaacaagg agatactggt tagacctaaa ggttttttct gtaccgggtg tgatttcaaa
     3361 ctctggtcag aaattgctgg taaaaaaata accagcactc aggttgagac gctgatcaaa
     3421 aaaggtaaaa cgggttcgct caaaggcttt actagtacta aaactggaaa aaaatttgac
     3481 gctgctttag ttttacagga taaaaacacg ggaaaagtag gttttgaatt cgctaaaaaa
     3541 taagggcatt gactatgagt gataatgaaa attttgaatt agtgcgtaag cttcttttaa
     3601 acatccgatc ggttcgtgtt tttgcgcgtg aaactcactt tgaacagctt cttgaaatgc
     3661 aggaaaagct caatgctgtt attgaagagc gccgagaaga agctgaacag gaagccaaag
     3721 agcgcgaaga gcgcgaaaga aaacgtcagg aacttcttca gttaatccag ggtgaaggtt
     3781 tctctgctga agaactacta ggatttagcg aagagaaacc gaaaaaacgc aaaaacaaac
     3841 ttccaaaagc cccgccaaaa tatcagtttg aagacaatgg tgttgttaaa tactggtctg
     3901 gtcgcggtcg tgcgcctaaa ccaatcgatg cagcactaaa atctggtcag aagcttgaag
     3961 attttctcat caagaaagac cagtccggca ccgagcaagc ataataaatt ctttaaagcc
     4021 ccgcacctaa agccggggct ttttgtttta tgataaagga ggagtaatga gtcttacttt
     4081 gccaattatg tactttaaaa caggaagcga tcttagccag ataacgcatt ttgaagtgaa
     4141 ctacccggat gattttgtaa aacaagcgtg ggaacggcca gaaataaatc tcttcatagt
     4201 ttgtgtagca acaaagaaag gcgcggttcg ggagatcaag ggaggcatgg ccgtacttac
     4261 cagcataccc gccagtaatg ggcttgaact atccagggct cttgatgacg ttcttagaaa
     4321 atctgatgaa ctccgcccgc tcgcaggtca gaagaataac gtgttccttc cggcaaaggt
     4381 tggtcttgcg ggtgaccccc ccacagaaca agagttgctt agtctttttt atcagcagtg
     4441 cctgaaacac ggaacatggg gtaatgcctg ataaaaaggt aacgctacgt gaaatctgag
     4501 gcgttcatgc gggttgtcac ccttagattt caagacaaga gccggggtta tcggctcttt
     4561 ttgtcggtag agtgattacg tttgtaaata accaagccac atagagcaat tatcatcata
     4621 gctccaagcg agcagagcga aactaccagg atgatatgat cgaatcgttc ggctactgtc
     4681 atgtttatcc tcaaaaagca ttaaaaattc cacgatgatt tagttacaac acacaagaga
     4741 ttacacttgc ccttccctct ggcctccgca ccatattagc cacactcgca agccaagcag
     4801 agtcggctta aattctattg agtgttgtaa ctactagctt aaatggcgtt caacttcctc
     4861 gattttacag cactactaat tgtccctcga ctacaggcca taattttctg tacctgactc
     4921 caggaactac cgctatcgag caaccgattg atggcatcgt atcgctcctt attggcctgt
     4981 cgccccttat accttccctc ttttttagct ttactaatcc cctgtctttg acgttcccgg
     5041 cgttgttcat agtcacgacg tgccacagca gccagcatgt cgagcaacat atcgttaatt
     5101 gcagcaaaca tgcggctatc aaaatcatgg cttcctgaag ctatccatgt tgtcggaacg
     5161 ttgatggcca tcactcgtat atctttctgc ctaatcaatt ttttcaagct gttccagtct
     5221 tcgccagtca gacgtgagag ccgatctaca tcctcaatta agagaatatc gttgtgccgg
     5281 cagtccttga gcaacctgaa taattcaggc cggtcaagcc tcgaaccaga ttcattctca
     5341 atgtagtaat tgcaaatgtt cagcccacgt tcctcggcaa aactatcaat cgcagccaga
     5401 gcgcgagaag catcttgttc agatgtagag gcgcgtaaat aagcccggac aaagcctttc
     5461 ggtacagttt gagtcacagt gtagaaccag ttcgatttag gtagttaaag cataactata
     5521 cagtacccgt tatgggtggt atttaaaagg catactcaaa aagaaccaaa cattttgact
     5581 ttatgtgacg atgtaacgtc atataaagac gatgtaaaga caacataaag acacaataaa
     5641 tacattttcc ccgacaccat ctttacacgc acctagcttt acgctataac cacactgtaa
     5701 agacacatat caatttacgt cgtaaagaca ccataaagac gggagagggc tatgggtatc
     5761 acattgttgg tttcatcaga taaaggcggt gtaggtaaaa gcacaacaac tgcaaatctg
     5821 gctgcaatgc tcgtgaacaa gggaaaatca gctattgtcc tgaagacaga caaaaacaac
     5881 gacatgatga gctggaatga gaaacgtaaa gagaatggct tattgccagt aagcgtccag
     5941 gaaggttatg gcaatgtcag taaagagata agccgcctca gcaagctatg cgatgtactg
     6001 atcgtggatt gccccggaca tgatagccaa gagtttcgta gcgcactgac agtagcagat
     6061 ataatgatca ccctgactaa accgtcttct gatttcgaga gtgaaactct caccactgtt
     6121 acagaaaaag tccgtattgc acaaaaaaca aacccaaaac ttcagccctg ggtattactg
     6181 acaagaataa attccagtaa gcctcgacac cgccaggcag ctataaaact agataagttc
     6241 ttgcgctccg atagcatatg gattcagcca ctcaaaacgc gcctctccga tctagatgta
     6301 tttgaaagcg cctgtaatga aggggcaggt gtacatgatg taagccgcgc aacaagcctg
     6361 acggcagcaa aagcgcaact agaattactg gcacaggaac taggcatcat atagaaataa
     6421 ttgttgcttt acgttgtctt tacatcgtaa agcaattaaa cttatcggaa ataagtagcc
     6481 cggagcaata aaaatgaccc ttaaactcaa tcgcccaaaa ttgccagata cagaaggcgc
     6541 agctacgaac gccgatacag cgcgctttat ttcaggtgca aacagaagac ccgcatcgag
     6601 aaagggaagg ctggttaatt ttcgcctatc agacggattt gaatccattc tcgaagccga
     6661 ggcggtaaga acaggacaga ataaaacaac agttctcaaa gcggcgttgg cggcattcga
     6721 taacatggat gaagctgaga aaaaccgctg gattttggaa tccgcgaaaa taggttagac
     6781 attacagcta acaaaaaaac aaaaaagaca gctaaaaaaa taagcccgca agggcttttc
     6841 tttcgaccat ttttaaaata ctgtatatat aaacatatct ttatgagcac cgactatgac
     6901 cagtaaaata agcaaatatg aagtaattca tcgcggagag tgtgtaaact acatgccgcc
     6961 cggtacttgg gttttcatac aacgcgcact ttgctatggc ggggggttct ggttcggaag
     7021 agtttacaat gtctgcttct ggcttgagtt cgaaaaaccc acctcgctat ctatcggaat
     7081 agactatcta atgaaactga atagcctcac agataaggtg cacagttttg atgacgattt
     7141 tcagctagat ctgttacttg aagaagacac ccaatgtttc attggtcagc aacgccgata
     7201 gattatcgat tactaaaacc tttataccgg atttctctat aagaatcgca ccatttattt
     7261 catcaaaacc aattacaatc acaggttcac gttcatttat ttcaaaaaca actaaaggca
     7321 aggtaacgtt gtttatttcc tcaaactcct taaaaaaatc atctgtacca taatcacttg
     7381 caggaaaaag aatttcactt aaccttacac cataaaaaac atagtagttt tctttaaggt
     7441 tatcatttaa aatgttaata gcctttgcat atttatcact gataaaatcc tttactataa
     7501 acttcataaa atctcccaac aagaaccgac tgtaggtcac cgggcaagcg ctgaaaaata
     7561 acgtcaaaga cgtcatttta cggcgtttgc cctatcctgc atcgcagtat aaccatacta
     7621 cattctcaac atccatagat ctaccgcgag aaggcgttaa agccgtacag ggcagggctt
     7681 taagaatcat cttcgcccac ttcctcacgc ttcgcatcag gcacaagaag acgataaaag
     7741 ggcaattttt gactgaaaaa atctatgagt ggtgcagcta ctaaacttaa cacccaaagt
     7801 ccgaaaacaa tagggatagt aagattgtta gtactccaaa tttgatggtc atttgtatac
     7861 caggttacaa gacatatcgc gccaccaatc cagaatatcg tattgcttaa cgccgcgagc
     7921 acagctaaac cacaaatagt aatgatatgg aaaatgactg ctaccgaaag gcgaaagtaa
     7981 taccagccag ttgagatgaa tgctaaaaaa gaccagcgtt taacctctgg cttactccag
     8041 ccatttttag ataattttac agcgttgttc cactggattt tgcggtgcat cctgcggcgt
     8101 tcggctcctt gagggaaatc gtaaatttta gccatatatc accccttagc ttttttggga
     8161 ggtacggttt catcaaatac cttgagaaaa gctgcatcag cttcagataa attcataaaa
     8221 aaagcttcat catctttatc gccagaaaat tcatcttcat caacgacaaa ttcgaacttc
     8281 agcttactaa tttttcttcc ttctttttca tgaacagtga agccaacaaa cgatatttct
     8341 gttttctttt taatttcagc aatggcttta tttaacacat cccttttaaa aataggaaag
     8401 tcagggtatt tgtactcaat atttccatct ttatcaaaag tataagctat taactcttcc
     8461 tttaactcat caacggaaat aataaaataa tttttcttct taaaattaga gtaatgcttc
     8521 ctgataagtt gataaagaga agatgaatac tggctactta agcgtaagct tgccgttaac
     8581 aattgcgttg tgaatttatt ttttttccca ataaggctag agatatatgg ttctatggtt
     8641 ctggtgaatt ttaaagacaa gtatccttca tcatttgaat aagctatcca ctcaataatg
     8701 ttaagatcta actcttcagg ggagttttta gcagtaaagg gcaggttaag ctctttagct
     8761 aaagcaatga tatcatcccc tcttagcgaa attttgctgg caccaagtaa tttaccaccc
     8821 tcttttaatt gtcgataagc aagcgatggg gtgattttgg cgagcgctgc aaggtcttca
     8881 gccctaattt tgaaaactcg ccctcgttca agaggttctt tgctatcaat gggagcaagc
     8941 gccatataca tcactcgctt tgcgggcaaa ggaagttgag ccagggtgtg atttagctcg
     9001 tttcggtggc gaattttcgt ttttttgttc acgtccatca tgaccttgag tctcataaaa
     9061 aaacctcatc attctgtata tcttaacgcc aataacatga gagtcaattt ttatctcatg
     9121 ttttagcaac gtactatcca ctcatgttta acgcttttat gagtcgctat attaccccaa
     9181 acccgcgcca tgcttggcaa agatgattaa aaagccacct gttttaagct agatctaaag
     9241 atctgaagat cagcagttca acctgttgat agtacgtact aagctctcat gtttcacgta
     9301 ctaagctctc atgtttaacg tactaagctc tcatgtttaa cgaactaaac cctcatggct
     9361 aacgtactaa gctctcatgg ctaacgtact aagctctcat gtttcacgta ctaagctctc
     9421 atgtttgaac aataaaatta atataaatca gcaacttaaa tagcctctaa ggttttaagt
     9481 tttataagaa aaaaaagaat atataaggct tttaaagctt ttaaggttta acggttgtgg
     9541 acaacaagcc agggatgtaa cgcactgaga agcccttaga gcctctcaaa gcaattttga
     9601 gtgacacagg aacacttaac ggctgacatg gccttagaag gcgttttaga agccctaatg
     9661 gatggagtca aaacaaacta gcgatcagct ttgtacaatg gctcatgtgg aaaaaccatt
     9721 ggcagaaaaa cacctgccaa cagttttacc acaattgcca cttaacccac ggtttcgctg
     9781 tagtttttgc tcacgctcaa taagatatat atattttttt ttttatgaat gctcgcttga
     9841 agcgagtgct aatgctgatc agacttatca ggaaaacggt catccaggaa gtagagctaa
     9901 aaatcaccac tgataacgct ttacagtgta aatatgcagt aaagacatat tgcataacca
     9961 tcaaatgatg gtatactatc tttgttggtc gggagtggtt cccggcctca tccagaagcc
    10021 cacacgggcg ggagcaagta tgaatattca agaagcatta aacgtctttg gcatcaatag
    10081 caatggcctt tcaaaagatg atcttaaaag tgcgtataaa aaattagcgc ttaaatacca
    10141 tccagaccgt aacccgcttg gcgttgaact gatgaaagca gttaacgctg cttttgacct
    10201 gcttatgact cactttgata aaatcagtca atacagctca gaaaatgata gcaacactta
    10261 caactatggt gaggaactgg aaaaggtttt gaaggaactc aacggaatgg agggaattgt
    10321 ttttgaggta attggaaatt gggtgtggat cgatggagag acgaagaagc ataaggaagc
    10381 attaaataag ttgggctgta aatgggcatc gaaaaagaaa aagtggtttt atcgccctga
    10441 agagcataaa tcaagatgga accgcgccga acgctctata gatgaaatcc gggagatgta
    10501 cggaacggat ggagttaaga aagcaaaagg ccgctacaaa gttgaaagcc acgcataaat
    10561 tgaaaggagg gggcgcaagc cccctcttac ggaggattaa tgagtaactt taaaaaaaat
    10621 tatgaagccg tgtttatacg tgtatgtttt ttcttgggtg aaaactggcg cgtagataag
    10681 agagacacaa cttgcgatga cagaatagtg atgatcaacc cggatttaaa agggtatcag
    10741 ataatcgctc gccttgataa aaatagatta aaaatagtag gcttttgcag aataaagcat
    10801 acaactagta gctgtagctg cttcaccgta tcacccaggc gaatgccgtt tgatttggct
    10861 cgctacatca aaaaaaacct gttatgtgta gcagaaaaac aatgtgatga ggtttcatct
    10921 acggttgata aggccgaata cgataaaacg aaaaaagagc tacttttaca ccttttgtct
    10981 aaaacagtcg aagtaacacc gtatcaaagc cactacagcg ttatatgtgg cattaaggca
    11041 aaaagtataa gtgctgacat tcatgaaagt agtaagggaa tgtatgagct taagatacat
    11101 gatctatcct ttgagcaact tctgaggctt tcaggattgc tagctaaatt tgattaacat
    11161 gaagggtggc agcgcgtgaa gatgccacct aaggaaggca gatgagcgaa attttatcgt
    11221 atagaaaaaa cagaggtaac gtaacgtttc gtataaccct atctgaaaac tcagatgggg
    11281 ttttaatgca tatcgaaaag tttatgaaag ttaggtctaa tgaacccggc aaaaaaacca
    11341 caaaaaggct ggtatatgaa catacttttt atgctaaaga attagagtca atgaaaacaa
    11401 tagttgctga tgaggaaatg atgtcttttt gtttggaaac tctggagaaa acccaaaatg
    11461 gttaacaaac ctacgccgga acaggttaaa gatgcacgta taaaagctgg cttgtcgata
    11521 caagaagccg ctgatcgatt tggttttacc tatacagcct ggcaagcaaa agaaactaat
    11581 gggaaaactt cgcgtggcct cgctgctggt acttatgagt tactactttt gttagctggg
    11641 gaacatccag aatacgaatt agtaaaaaag aaataagggg ttgtaatacc atcatatgat
    11701 ggtatactaa aatcactggt taggagtggt tcctttccag aatccagaag cccaaacggg
    11761 cgggagtaaa catgaaagtt tttgctattg agtttaatgc agtaaatgct ctgaaagaag
    11821 aaatcacctg cacttcactt atcaaatctg aatctatttt tctcgctatc cacgcttttg
    11881 aagaacaaaa tcgcggtaag ggttatatcg ttacttccgt acgtgaagaa aataccaatg
    11941 aattaagcgc gattaaatcg cttaaagcta atgtgcgttt ttggtttctt gaatgcgggt
    12001 atagttcaga gagcgtaatt aacaaagtaa atgcctggta taactttgct tttactcaaa
    12061 aagagcaaga tgaagctaaa aaggagatta ttaaagaaat taaaaaaagt tgctagttag
    12121 gctttaagtt gggtatcagg atgttggagc agcctgatac ccggacacta attttcgtag
    12181 gaggaaaatt tcatgtcgga acgtatgcta tcagctatag cggctgttga aaagggaatg
    12241 cccccggtct tcccggtcat gccgttcgcg ttgttccctg agtttatgac gctgttaaaa
    12301 ctggctctgg aaaagagaaa aacggaatcg tttgataatt aaacagcgga ggtttttatg
    12361 actaagaagg aatttttatc atttatcagc cagcaaaaag gatcaggagc agtaagattc
    12421 tctttaggat ttggagccaa tggagagatt attctttatt ggactaatga tgaagggttc
    12481 agagtttggc gggttttgtc cggtaacaga gggcataaac ctagccaggc taataaagaa
    12541 cgtataacta aattcaggca ctggttgcat gatgcccgcg agggcataga aggcgacaat
    12601 cagccgggta aatagatcac tatagtcgat tcgccgaagc cctcccgttt gcgggaggtg
    12661 cttcttttgc atatatcaca gcacagcgct tgcgccccct gccagacccg ttcgcgaagc
    12721 gaacagcccc gcacaggtct tacagcaact cctatcctta cggtcgaaga ctggcgatct
    12781 ttcagctacg aaatccctca gattttgcat ttctgtacat actgaagcac aatttcagtt
    12841 gtggcatttt ctactgcgat gcaggatagg gcaaacgccg caaaatgacg tcattcgacg
    12901 ttatttttca gcgtttgccc ggtgacctac agtcggttct tgttgggagt tatgatgaaa
    12961 aaaattcagt ttagagttga agatgaagac catgattatt tgttagtatg ccttaaaagc
    13021 atttaccctg atgaaccaaa tttgacagtt gcaaaaggta tgaagttatt agcaagtgct
    13081 ttattaaaga gtaaggataa aaaaattgaa gaaagcatta tcgatgataa tgatgatttt
    13141 atcaaaacaa cgctgtattt aacagctacg caaagaagta agatagaaaa agcttctatt
    13201 cgtcacggtt ggactatctc cagagaatgt cgattcagaa tacaaaccac acttgataat
    13261 aatcttgatt tttatgatca ggagttattg atgttgaata ggtgtcgaaa cgtagttgat
    13321 aaaattggta gaaatttcca ctacattatt gtaaataatc aatcgatgtt gcttgaaaaa
    13381 gatgattttt atcaggacgc tcagaagctt acttttgaaa tgagaagctt gaaggaacag
    13441 tttgaaaact acattgctct ttgtaaaggt cgaacagttt ctaataaggt tgaggtttag
    13501 ttatgggtgt tttcgtagaa aaagattata gggtaaaacg taagtcttcc gaaaatggtc
    13561 gtaagtctgc atttgctcat aaagttaaaa acggtggtga aaattacaaa aaaaatgtgc
    13621 gggaaaaaat taaccggaag ggggcaagca aggaggtggt tgtaaaaata tctggtggcg
    13681 cagtaacccg gcaaggtatc aaaaatagca ttgattatat gagtagggaa tcgcagcttt
    13741 cagtgatgaa cgagagcggg caggtttggc agggcgaaga aatcaaagaa gctaaagaac
    13801 acatggtaga cgctgccaat gacgctcaac acgtacatga tgacaaaggg cgagaaaata
    13861 aaaaaatcac acaaaatatt gtgttttccc ctcctgtttc ggcgaaggtt aagccggaag
    13921 gtttacttga ttctgtcaga aaaacgctta ataaaaagta tcctaataat cgctttgtac
    13981 tgggttatca cgaggataag aaagagcatc cacatgtgca tgtggtgttt cgaatcaaag
    14041 atactgatgg taagagaacg gatataaaga aaaaagattt aagagagatc aggacgggct
    14101 tttgtaatga gcttatcttg aagggttatg atgtaaaagc tactcataaa caaacacaag
    14161 ggttgaatca gtctattaag gatgctcacg cctcagctcc caaacggcag aaaggcgtat
    14221 atgaggttgt tgatgtaggc tatgaccact atcagcatga taagagtaag cccaaacaac
    14281 acttccttaa actcaagacg cttaacaaag gtgtagaaaa aacctattgg ggcgctggtt
    14341 ttggagattt ggtacagcgt gaaagcgtga agaaaggaga tttagttaag ctaaaaaaac
    14401 taggtcaaaa ggaagtcaag atccccgccc tggacaagaa cggcattcaa caaggatgga
    14461 aaaccgctca tcgtaatgac tggcagttac agaatttagg agtaaaaggg attgacagaa
    14521 aactatcaaa tgataagagc tttaagcttg atgatatatc atctattcaa aagcagcagc
    14581 agcagatgaa gaagttcaat ctagtgaaac aaaatatgtt gcagagccaa cagaaaatca
    14641 aagtcgggat taagttctaa cggttagcat taactttcta agcatatgat tgtaagtgtt
    14701 ttgtaagttt taactggtat caatcaggta aaaaacatga aagctttgaa attttggata
    14761 agttatctac acaagttatc ccaatcgttc tattgaacta cctttagtct aatttaaagt
    14821 gaattgtgct agttgaaaag taattgctag cacaagggag tagttgtatg aagttattgt
    14881 gatctaaaga tctggtctta catttgaaaa cagaacatgt agctgttaaa gtttccatca
    14941 gacgaaaaac ttgttctctt aagattttta aatacttcgg ggttatccga gtcgagagag
    15001 cgtctgaaag gaaagaatct atgaaatggt atgtattgca attcaccacg acaagatttg
    15061 cagccgtttt caaacatctc gaacggctta acttctccta ctactgccct atggctactg
    15121 aaaagtatcg ccgacctgat aaacaacttt cttaccgaga aagattaacc ccactttttc
    15181 ctggttatct ttttatccag gctgactttg atgaagtcca tacgaccact atcaccgggc
    15241 ttccccatac ccaacgtttt atagcgttcg gcggcgagcc tttagcggtt cctgatgatg
    15301 aagtctgcaa cgtacagaaa ggagaacgta acttacttaa ctttgatgag tatcctcgtt
    15361 tagtggaaat tatgatgatg agtgagccac gtatgcgcag catggcaatg cttaactaca
    15421 tcacggaaaa aagtctatcc cacaaaatga aacggaagaa aaatgactgt caccaaaaga
    15481 aagagtccag caaagcgcaa gccgcaacgt aataccctct accttcctac cgaagtaagg
    15541 gatgaagttg aaagaatatc tgtagaggtt agttatcgaa gggggaagcg gatttcggat
    15601 tctggtttcg tgcaatatct tattaagaca tactctcaac aagccatcca agaactcatt
    15661 cagggagccg atacaggcaa cgatgaatga gttttttctt ttctcattac cgggctgatc
    15721 ctaccgggag cataaaatgc tatccactac agcttttgtc gctcttgcta tgcaatgtgc
    15781 ggccagcatt catccagata cagcgcaaga agtagcaagg gttgaatctg gttttaatcc
    15841 atatgctatt gctgaaatta ttcctaagaa tgaacgaaag gagggcgata gtggtgtgat
    15901 ttcacatttc cctaaaacaa aggaggatgc attaaaaatt gttcaaaata ttgaatcacg
    15961 caatcgccgc tactcagtag gtttaatgca gattaccagc actaattttt ctcaatacgg
    16021 tgttaatgca gataagcttt tctcgccatg cacaaatctt gctgttttcg aaaaggtgct
    16081 gcttgattgc tatacccgtg gtggaaattt gaaaaatgct cttagctgtt attattccgg
    16141 taacttttct accggaaaaa aaactgaatc ggggtttggt aataccagct ataaccaacg
    16201 tattggctat aaccaatcgg ttaataaaaa agattgggag gttccatccg tcagagaaga
    16261 tattaaaaag aataacgcta ctcaaaagat ttctaatcgt ataaccacca tttatccaca
    16321 atacgccatg cgtggcactg ttttagatga aaaggaaaca acaaatgttg aaagtgaata
    16381 agcgtttttt aaccctgtct gtcttcatgg ctgctttaat ggtttgtgtt gctgaaccag
    16441 ctttcgctga tgatgtatcg acgaaaacca ctggtttctt acagaagatc atcgacttct
    16501 taactgatat tcgtaagcca gctatcacta tcattgcgtt gataattggc tatatcgcta
    16561 tcttctcacg ccagcatgca tcgtggatta ctcccttaat catcgggatt atcatcttca
    16621 ttgttgcgcc ttatctgccg aactggttgg cgtaagttga cgttaaaggg ggcgtacaat
    16681 gagtaccgtt tttaaagggc tgacacgccc cgctttgatt agagggttag gtgttccact
    16741 ttaccctttt ctagcaatgt gcgtgttggt cgttctgcta ggtgtatgga tagatgattt
    16801 gatgtacttc cttatcctgc ccggttggtt tgctatcaag cgagtaacaa aaatcgatga
    16861 acgttttttc gatttgttgt atctgcgtgc cgtagttaag ggacatccgc tggcaaacaa
    16921 gcgcttcagc gccgtacatt atgcgggaag ccagtacgat gaagttgata tatctaaagt
    16981 ggacaatttt atgaagctga aagaccaggc gtctattgaa gctcttatcc cttactcttc
    17041 tcacattact gatgatttag ttgtcaccaa aaaccgcgat ttgctcgcaa cgtggcaagt
    17101 tgatggtgct tattttgaat gtgtggatga cgaagattta acgttactta ctgaccagtt
    17161 aaatacgctc attcgtagtt tcgaaggcag ggcgataacg ttctatactc accgcgtgag
    17221 ggtaagaaaa gaagttaagg ttggttttaa tagcaagatt cctttcgtta atcgcgtaat
    17281 gaatgattac tattcctccc tttctgagcc tgagtatttt gaaaacagac tctatttaac
    17341 gatttgttat aagcctttta atatcgagga taaggtttct cattttatct cgaagaataa
    17401 aaaggaaaat aatatctttg atgagccaat caatgatatg aatgaaattt gcgggcgact
    17461 tgatacatat ttatctcgtt tccatgcaca tcgtcttgga ctggttgagg aaaacgggcg
    17521 agttttctca gatcagctat ccctttttca gtatttgctt tctggtaagt ggcagaaggt
    17581 cagagttaca aatagccctt tttacactta tctggggggc aaagatttgt tctttggaaa
    17641 tgatgccgga cagattacgg cgtcgcagaa tgcccggtat ttccgttcga tagaaatcaa
    17701 agattacttt caggaaacag atgcaggcat ttttgatgcg ctcatgtatc ttcctgttga
    17761 gtatgtcttt acatcgtctt tcacgtcgat ggataagcaa gccgctgtta aagcgcttga
    17821 tgatcagata gataagcttg aactgacgga tgacgctgct aaatccctcc ttgctgattt
    17881 gcgcgttggt cttgatatgg tttcaagcgg atacaactct ttcggaaagt gtcaccaaac
    17941 attgattgtc tttgctgaca cgccggaacg cttggtgaaa gatacgaata tcgttactac
    18001 gaccttagaa gacctggggc tgattgttac ttattctacc ctaagcttgg gtgctgcctt
    18061 tttctctcag ttgccaggca attacaatct tcgtcctcgc ctaagtatgc tgagtagcct
    18121 caactttgcc gagatggaaa gtttccataa cttctttcac ggtaaagcta ctggtaatac
    18181 ttggggcaat agcttaatgg ctcttcgcgg ctctggtaac gatgtctacc atctcaatta
    18241 tcacatgact acggagaata ttaacttttt cggcaagaac cctacgcttg gccattgtga
    18301 gatcctggga acctctaacg taggtaaaac cgttctcatg atgatcatgt cttatgcggc
    18361 acagcaattt ggtacgcctg aatcatttcc ggaaaaccga aaagtaagga agctaaccac
    18421 agtcttcttt gataaggaca gagcgggaga agtgggtatt cgtgctatgg gcggggctta
    18481 ttttcgtgtg aagggcggag agcctaccgg gtggaacccg gcagccctcc cgccaactaa
    18541 gcgaaacata gcatttgtaa aagacataat aaggctgata tgtaagctca acggcaatac
    18601 ggttgatgat taccaacatt cgctgatttc ttcagccgtt gaccgtctta tgcaaaggga
    18661 agaccgttcc tttcctatca gcaagctcat cccgctgatc atggagccgg atgatactga
    18721 aactaagcga catgggctta aagctcgact gagagcgtgg aagcaggggg gcgagtatgg
    18781 ctggttgctc gataatgctt ccgattcctt tgatgttgcg catttggatg tttttggcat
    18841 cgatggaaca gagttccttg atgataaggt tgtagccccg gttgcttctt tttacctgat
    18901 ttaccgggta acaatgctgg ctgacggtcg ccgtttgctg atctacatgg atgagttctg
    18961 gcaatggata aacaacgatg ccttcaagga tttcgtttat aacaagctta aaactggccg
    19021 taagctggat atggtgcttg ttcccgcaac gcaatcaccg gatgaattaa ttaaatctcc
    19081 aattgccgca gccgtcaggg aacagtgcgc cacccatatc tacctcgcta accccaaagc
    19141 gaaacgcaat gaatatgttg atgaacttca ggtaagggat ctttattttg acaaaatcaa
    19201 agctatcgac cccttgtctc gccagtttct ggtagtcaaa aacccgcaac ggcagggcga
    19261 acgagatgac tttgcggctt tcgcaaagtt agacctgggc aaagctgcct actaccttcc
    19321 cattctgagt gcttcagcag aacaacttga gttgttcgac gaaatctggt ctgaaggtat
    19381 ggcacctgaa gagtggatag atacatatct tgaacgggct aaccgtggag tcaaataaga
    19441 tgaaaaaact atacctcgct ttagcattaa gctgtttctc agtaaacgct ttagctctta
    19501 ctgagggcgt aatcgtccat gatgccaaat cagcaataga tacggcttcg cagtgggtga
    19561 aggaagcgaa acagtggcag aaagaactta ccgcgtataa ggatgaactg ttaacgaaaa
    19621 ccggtatacg cgatgttcag gggctggtac aggatgctca gtctgttagc aaggagctga
    19681 cagacattta tgagcagggt aactctttca ttgatgacta catacagaac ccgaacggcg
    19741 tactgtcaga gaaagctaaa tcgcttctta ctgattacaa ggttactgat acctgcaaag
    19801 gtttgggtta taccggtgat ctggtgcgtg gttgtgaagc ttctttcctt tctcagcttg
    19861 ccggggttga gtacggcaac aagcttgaaa gtaagcttcg taaagacaat gcttcgatga
    19921 aagaccttat cgatcaggtt aaaaacgcga aggacaccaa agccacacag gacgcaacaa
    19981 acgccatttc tctggaaaac ctgaagtttg agaagcttaa atttcagtat gaaatgtatc
    20041 gcgataagca gcgtgatcta gcacaataca aagagaaaat ggctcaggct acttaccaga
    20101 aacagcagtt agacgccgtg aacgagccac tttcgtataa ggaacaattt acgaagcaga
    20161 gttttgaact taactaagga gtcatgatga gaaagctaaa tttaattctg gttgcaacag
    20221 ggatgacgtt tttattagcc ggatgtgagg acgttaaatc tgtagattgg tggcaatctc
    20281 atcctgacga agcgggtaaa aaagtgtcag agtgcaagca atccggcgat gacagtgaaa
    20341 attgtcgtaa tgctaaagat gggttgttcc gttatcagca gctacactca aaatcaccgt
    20401 cttataagga cgcttttaaa agttctacga gtaaaggtga aaaataaaag gagccactat
    20461 ggcaacttct gattttttcc aaaccgctcg cgatgtgata cttaatactc ttgaccagtc
    20521 aacaactggt cagttagatc gtatttcttc aatagcatcc tcgctaggaa agtttggaat
    20581 atcaatattt atcttgtggt atgcatatac tgtagttgtt ggaaaacaga aatcagccgt
    20641 tcaggatttt ttatggaatc tatttagatt ctggatgatt atgattttcg ttactaatgc
    20701 aggaggatgg ttagatagtt cgacgcaggc tatagatggt ttgaaagagt cgttctctgg
    20761 tggcgacccg tggttatggc ttgatcagtt atggactaaa gtccaacaag tcgcagcctt
    20821 cttaatgtca aaagaccctt ctacttacgt taaaacagat ggtgcgatag cttccatatt
    20881 cacttatgcc gggggtattg ttgctctttt gctatgtact atcgtttatt tttcagcaga
    20941 agttacactt aaagttctaa cagtaacagc gccgttattt attatatgtt tgtcttttgg
    21001 ttttttaaga caaatgttta atagctggct tcagcttatc tttagctctt tgcttatatt
    21061 ccttttcggt gcgttggcat taaaagctgg cactacgttc ctgaatggta ttctttcagt
    21121 ttctgtacaa gatgccgaac ctctcaacct gatcgcaact ggtgctacag catttgtcgc
    21181 gggtgctttt atggcatgga ttatctggca agcaaaaact tatgcgtcac agcttgccgg
    21241 agtgggtgta gagggcgctt tacaaggtgc agcggctatg gggttaggag cggcaacgtt
    21301 cggggcatct cgcatggggg gtaaaatact tggtatgggg aaaaatgccg gggcgggtgc
    21361 atggaaaggc ttacgacgcg agaaagaagg cctagctgag tctacaggcg tttctggaaa
    21421 agtaggtaac ctaaccgggc agggaataaa tatcggcgct aagaagctgc gtaatgcggc
    21481 tattgagatg gcaaaaaaga aatacggtgg atgacaatta tctagatata aactctcgta
    21541 aataagcttt aagttttctt catcacctcc ttcgagatct taatcatgaa aattattatc
    21601 gcggtcatcg tgacgctttg tcttgtcggt tgccaagccg cacaccaact accacaagtg
    21661 tcaggaaaaa gtgagcctgt taattcagca gaggtaatgc gcaatggagt ttaaatttcc
    21721 gcaactgaaa ttttttaaaa agaaagaaga ggtgactgat tcatcatctt ctttcgaaga
    21781 aaagaatcaa aatcttcaag agaaaatgaa ccgtatctat aagtacggag gaatgtcagg
    21841 gatggcaata ggggtattat ctttgctcgc acttaatgcc gctcttccgc tgaaagaaac
    21901 cttagttgaa gcttacttaa ttaatagtgt taatggtgtt gctgaaaggt tgacttcagt
    21961 taaaaaagaa aacctttccg aaaatgaagc tttggctaag tattttatca atcagtatgt
    22021 aaaacgcaga gagggttata actactttag tcttcagcat gattatgatt atgttctgct
    22081 gtacagtgct gaaaatgttg ctactgatta caatgctcta atcaatggca ataattcgcc
    22141 aaaagttatt tataagaaag cagagcaaac ggcaacagta caggatgatc catcaataat
    22201 cttaagctca tcatcacgcg ctgatgataa agataaaggt gcttatattc gcttccgttt
    22261 aacaatccga gacgtagcaa ctggcacaga gaaacagcaa tattggaatg ttaggttaac
    22321 ttatcgcatc gaaccgcaga tagaaatggc atcgggcgaa agaaacaaca accctcttaa
    22381 gtttgtagta actagctatg ctcgtgataa agaagataaa gggtaaagca catgaaatta
    22441 agaaagaatg cgttatttgt cgctgttctg ttagcctcta atatctgtag tgcggctgtc
    22501 ttaccaactg gaagtagatt tgaccctaga aatcaggttg taagttacaa cccccaaaat
    22561 acgaccgtta taaacagtgc cgttggatat acaactacgc tggtatttga tgacgatgaa
    22621 actgttatca gtgccagaac tggttttccg caaggttggt cagtaaataa agaagataat
    22681 cttgtatatc tggaggttca gcccgttaag cagacagtgc aaaataataa gtccgatgaa
    22741 gatggtaatg aatcatctga agtggttaac gttgcgcttg atccggaaaa tgatttagag
    22801 cgttggagaa ctaacctttt tgttcgtaca acaaaacgaa actatagcat ggagcttaac
    22861 gcccgaacgt tcaaaaaccc cgataaaatt gcttttgtca taaactacca gtacccacaa
    22921 gaacggcgta aagagcaggc agagatcgag ataaagcgca tcgaggcata taacaaacag
    22981 aaagaagagt tagcaattaa ccgagagttg gaaaacgcca aatcacctcg taactggcaa
    23041 tactataaac gtgttgctga aggaagtcag gatattagcc ccgattatgc ttatgacgac
    23101 ggtcgctata catggcttgg ctttagtcca acaaagaaaa tacctagcgt gtttgttatg
    23161 agtggcaatg aagagactat taccaatccg gttattgtca ctcgcggagc aaatacattg
    23221 cttggtgtac cagtcgataa acggtttgtt ttacgcctgg gtaaacaagt agtgggtatt
    23281 gagaataagg ggttcggtaa agtccggctt caggccgctg acacagtatc tcctaaagtt
    23341 gaaaaagagg tgatccagtg agcgaacagg aaaacaaagt tcctacggct gtagaaattg
    23401 aacgcgcatt acgtgaacgc cgtcagcaag aacttgaaca ggccagtaca gacagcgata
    23461 agggagatgc agccgaaccg gataaaaggc tgggaatcga taagctcaaa aaatcaagga
    23521 agggcttagt agtaataatt gtggccttcc tccttctggc tatcggtgta tgtttttatt
    23581 atgtgccatc aattattcgt gcaatgtcca gctctgaaga gaagccagca actaaaaccg
    23641 ttcctacagg aacggtaaag cgtcagactg ggttaagcga tgatattgac ccgtttaatc
    23701 agagccagag ggatgacagt aaggaagctg tagagcgcga cactggcaag aatgaacagg
    23761 taaaagctga ggaaaagcca caaaacatgc agcacagtta cagccgcgct cttgatgttg
    23821 cctatggcgg tagtagcggc tcaggaagca gtaattcagt aaatcagtct caggcagaaa
    23881 ctaatgacca ggacggtgat gcagccagta cggaaaagac ggtagaactg gttaaaaatg
    23941 gggcgtctgt atcattgtct gagattaagc gcgtaccata tgatccaaac ctgtttatac
    24001 ctgaaaatac agctatcaaa tgttctctcg acaggcgctt tatctctgat ttagcaggca
    24061 agctggtatg tacaatcaat gaggacgtat acagcgctaa ccgcaatgtg aagctcattg
    24121 ataaaggcac agcagcttat cttatgtata agtctggtac attccggcat ggtcagggag
    24181 ccgtatttat catggcgaca aagctcagaa cgaggaaaga gccgtttatt gatatcccat
    24241 taatcgatac gcaagcagcc ggggcgctgg gcgaagctgg agccagtggt tggattgaca
    24301 cccattttag cgatcgcttt ttgggggcta tgatgattgg gatgatcccg gatttcgcac
    24361 aagcagcgag cggcgcagca aaaaataata aagataatca gactgattat acggccaaca
    24421 gtagacaggc atttgctgat attgcgagag aatcattctc taatagtgta aacatccctc
    24481 caacgctcta taaaaatcag ggcgaaatca tcacgcttat cgtcggtcag gatttggatt
    24541 tttcaaaaat ctacaaactg aaaatgaaat aagaggtaaa ttaacggtta tgacagtaaa
    24601 taatgaaaac cgtcatatca tttatgacat agttaatgat tattttagtc aatggctaaa
    24661 caattctgat ggactcactg aaatagccgt taatagaccc ggtgagttat ttacaaaaat
    24721 aaacgggaag tggaaaaaag aacaaacaaa tatgagttat caagactgtc tgtcttttgc
    24781 ttctgctata gcagactatc atgataatgg ttcgattacg ccggaatacc cattacgctc
    24841 tgcaacgctg ccggatggtg agcgcgttca gatcgttatc cctccggcga ctgaaaaaga
    24901 tactgtatct ataacaatac gaaaaccatc aagcgttttt ctaagtcatg accactttgt
    24961 gcggcaaggg ttttattcaa aacttaatgc cggaacagct tttgaaagta aacaggatga
    25021 tctaagtgat atttacaaaa aaaatagatt tgaagagttt atccctgctt gtttgaaaag
    25081 tggaaaaact atggtttttt gcgctggtac aggtgcaggt aaaactacat tcgcaaatgc
    25141 ttgtcttgag ttcatacctc accacctgcg ctgcatatca atcgaagata cagatgaagc
    25201 aaaatttaaa tttcatgaaa accatgtgaa acttttttat cccgcagaag gggaaaacaa
    25261 ggttgtaacc tctgccactc ttctacgttc tggattccgt atgaatccag acaggatttt
    25321 aacaacagaa attcgtggcg ctgaggcatg ggattttctg aaaggggcaa gctcaggcca
    25381 tgccggaaac ataacaacag tgcacgaaat gaatcctgta gatgctgtat taggtattgt
    25441 gcagcggtgt tatatgaatc cggagtgtca aaaccttcct tataatgtac ttttgcgacg
    25501 tgtgttaagt aatatagatg tgataatgag tattaagtac ttggatgaag aagatgctcg
    25561 ttttgcctcc ggtatctact atcgttcggt tgatttcgaa aagtatttta aaatgctcaa
    25621 ggagtaaagc tatgtcgttg aaactccctg ataaggggca gtgggctttt ataatactgg
    25681 taatgtgttt gattgcatac tacacaggtt cggtcgcaat ctattttttc aatcacaaga
    25741 caccacttta tatatggaag cactatgatt ctttactttt atggcgtgta ataattgata
    25801 gtagcatcaa aagtgaagtt agatttacgg ctcttccttc attgctttca ggagcgctcg
    25861 cgtcgttagc tgccccagct ttcataatct ggaaactcaa tcagaaagat gccccgcttt
    25921 ttggtgatgc taaatttgcc agtgattcag atttgaaaaa atcaaagctg ttaaagtggg
    25981 aaaaagaaaa tgatactgat attctcgttg gtcgatataa aggcaaatac ctttggtata
    26041 ctgcaccaga ctttgtttct ttgggagcag gaacgcgagc ggggaaaggg gctgcaatcg
    26101 gaatccccaa tatgctcgtt aagaaacact caataattgc actagatccg aaacaagagc
    26161 tttggaaaat cactagcaag gtcagagaac aaatactagg taacaaagtt tatcttcttg
    26221 acccgttcaa caccaaaaca cataaatgta accctctttt ctatgtcgat ttgaaatcag
    26281 agagtggagc taaagactta ctaaaactgg ttgagattct ttttccctct tttggtttga
    26341 ccggagcaga ggcacatttt aataaccttg ccgggcaata ctggactgga ctggctaaac
    26401 ttctacattt ctttataaac ttcgccccgg aatggattga agagctaaga gtaaaacccg
    26461 tcttttctat tggtacagtt gttgatttat acagcaatat cgatcgtgag caggtattaa
    26521 gtaatcgaga aacatttgaa gaactggcgc aaggaaatga aactgccctt tttcatttaa
    26581 aggatgcgct taccaaaata agagagtatc acgaaacaga ggatgagcag cggtcaagta
    26641 tagatggctc gttcaggaag aaaatgagcc tcttctactt accgactgta cgcaaatgca
    26701 ctgacggtaa cgacttcgat ttacgtcaaa tgaggcgtga agacattact gtttatgtag
    26761 gggtaaacgc agaagatatg atcttagcgt atgattttct gaatctgttt tttaacctgg
    26821 ttgtagaggt gacgctaaga gaaaaccctg actttgatcc tacactgaaa cacgactgtt
    26881 tattgttcct tgatgagttc ccctctatcg gttatatgcc gataatcaaa aaaggttccg
    26941 gctatatagc tggctataaa ctaaaactac taaccatcta tcagaatata agtcagttaa
    27001 atgaaatata cggaacggaa ggggcaaaaa cacttttgag tgctcatcca tgccgggtta
    27061 tctatgcagt aagtgaagag gatgatgcaa aaaaaatctc agagaaacta ggttacataa
    27121 ccgcacgatc taagggttcc agtaagacaa gcggcaaagc cacatcccga agcaactctg
    27181 aaaatgaggc tcaacgtgca ttagttttac cgcaagaact aggaacactc gatttctcag
    27241 aggaaatgat aatcctcaaa ggggagcacc ctgttaaagc tgaaaaggcg ctctattatc
    27301 ttgataatta ctttatggaa cgattaatgt tagttagccc aaaactcacg gcgctaacag
    27361 cgagcatcaa tagaagtaat aagatttttg gcgttaaagg aattaaatac ccgtcgaaag
    27421 aaaagatgct ttcggttgga gaacttgaat ctgaggtttt actatgaaga aattaatttt
    27481 attgagcgca attgtgatgt caggatgttc ttcaccgcca gaacctccgc aagtgaactg
    27541 gagcgataaa ccagaaacaa tgaactcaca gcttcctgat tggcagccta caaatcaggt
    27601 tgttaaatcg gataaagtaa cttcaacttg gatgaaggtt attactaatt tctcgcctga
    27661 aaatcgcctg tatgacgact ctgttttcta tgccgtcgcc cattcacccg taattattgt
    27721 tgaaacaact aatggcggcg attttttcat tgcaaaaaaa tggcttcgaa ataatggcgc
    27781 atatggcgtt attcagtata gatataaatc taatggcttt ggtgttcgtt caaccaatat
    27841 atattttgaa agagggtgaa aatgaaaatc atgctcatag ctgctattgt cggcttatta
    27901 atttcatgcc ctgctttagc aagaaagcac aatcataccg atggactaaa tcaggtaggt
    27961 gatccctgcc ttttgatgac gtgcatgatt gggaaattac agggcgatac gcagccagct
    28021 tgccagcccg ttaaccagcg tttcttcaac gttcgtgtat tcacacccta ctataaccct
    28081 gaagccacgg cacgactcag acaaagtatc ctgaccagat gtgtaggctc tgttgagaac
    28141 agagataatc ttgaggccgt tatagaaaga tatggtcgct cattccagga ataacagaac
    28201 gccttacatc gcagatttta atctgagatg taaggggttg aacaaccgaa gggcgttaga
    28261 aggggtcgtt tgcgggaggg ggcggaatcc tacgctaagg ctttggccag cgatattctc
    28321 cggtgagatt gatgtgttcc catccgagcg gcgaaacatg ggccaagaga tcgggcgata
    28381 gcagctttcc atcgcgtttc tggtttgcaa cgacctcgcc gagcttcatg gtgttccaga
    28441 agatgatgat ggcggcgagc agattcatgc cggcgatgcg gtaatgctgg ccttcggcgg
    28501 aacggtcgcg gatttcaccg cggcggtgga agctgattgc ccgcttcagc gcatgatgag
    28561 cttcgccttt gttgagcccg atctgggcac gccgttggag ttcggcatcc agaatccagt
    28621 cgatcatgaa cagggtgcgc tcgacgcgac cgacttcccg cagggctgtc gcgagctcgt
    28681 tctgccgcgg ataggaggcg agtttccgca gaatctggct tggcgcgacg gtcccggcag
    28741 caatggtggc ggcgatgcgc aggatgtcgg gccaattgcg ctcgatcatg gcttggttga
    28801 cctttccgcc gatcaacgct cgcaggtgcg ccggggcggc cgacggattg aacgcgtaga
    28861 gccgtttgga tggcaggtcg cggatgcgcg gagcgaaccg gtagccgaga atggcacatg
    28921 cggcaaagac gtgatcggtg aagccgcccg tgtcggtgaa ctgctcgcgg atatggcgtc
    28981 cagcatcgtt catcagcagg ccatcgagga tgtaaggcgc ttcgcttgcc gttgcaggaa
    29041 tcacctgggt tgcgaacggc gcatattggt cggagacggg gtctgacgct cagtggaacg
    29101 aaaactcacg ttaagcaacg ttttctgcct ctgacgcctc ttttaatggt ctcagatgac
    29161 ctttggtcac cagttctgcc agcgtgaagg aataatggcc gagcatattg atatgtccgt
    29221 ggcaaagcgg ggagaggcgt gcgatatctt catcattcag tgtttcaccc tgcgcccgga
    29281 gatgatccag agctgcctgc atataaatag tgttccataa cacgacggcg ttagtgacca
    29341 gccccagagc tcccaactga tcttcctgac cgtcggtata tcgttttctt atctcacctt
    29401 tttgaccgtg acagatggct ctggcaactg catgacggct ttctccccga ttaagctggg
    29461 tcagaatgcg tggcactttt cggggaaatg tgcgcggaac ccctatttgt ttatttttct
    29521 aaatacattc aaatatgtat ccgctcatga gacaataacc ctgataaatg cttcaataat
    29581 attgaaaaag gaagagtatg agtattcaac atttccgtgt cgcccttatt cccttttttg
    29641 cggcattttg ccttcctgtt tttgctcacc cagaaacgct ggtgaaagta aaagatgctg
    29701 aagatcagtt gggtgcacga gtgggttaca tcgaactgga tctcaacagc ggtaagatcc
    29761 ttgagagttt tcgccccgaa gaacgttttc caatgatgag cacttttaaa gttctgctat
    29821 gtggcgcggt attatcccgt gttgacgccg ggcaagagca actcggtcgc cgcatacact
    29881 attctcagaa tgacttggtt gagtactcac cagtcacaga aaagcatctt acggatggca
    29941 tgacagtaag agaattatgc agtgctgcca taaccatgag tgataacact gcggccaact
    30001 tacttctgac aacgatcgga ggaccgaagg agctaaccgc ttttttgcac aacatggggg
    30061 atcatgtaac tcgccttgat cgttgggaac cggagctgaa tgaagccata ccaaacgacg
    30121 agcgtgacac cacgatgcct gcagcaatgg caacaacgtt gcgcaaacta ttaactggcg
    30181 aactacttac tctagcttcc cggcaacaat taatagactg gatggaggcg gataaagttg
    30241 caggaccact tctgcgctcg gcccttccgg ctggctggtt tattgctgat aaatctggag
    30301 ccggtgagcg tgggtctcgc ggtatcattg cagcactggg gccagatggt aagccctccc
    30361 gtatcgtagt tatctacacg acggggagtc aggcaactat ggatgaacga aatagacaga
    30421 tcgctgagat aggtgcctca ctgattaagc attggtaact gtcagaccaa gtttactcat
    30481 atatacttta gattgattta aaacttcatt tttaatttaa aaggatctag gtgaagatcc
    30541 tttttgataa tctcatgacc aaaatcccgg ccgcgatcaa gcaggtgcga cagacgtcat
    30601 actagatatc aagcgacttc tcctatcccc tgggaacaca tcaatcttac cggagaatat
    30661 cgtt
//
