# Supplementary material for: Selective targeting of a histone-like silencer Sfx to the R6K conjugal transfer operon
Source: bioRxiv preprint, doi:10.64898/2026.02.23.707533, version 1 (2026-02-24)
Supplement: Dataset 2 [file 707533_file03.zip › Dataset 2/pIA1698.gb]

LOCUS       pIA1698                30200 bp    DNA     circular SYN 17-FEB-2026
DEFINITION  synthetic circular DNA
ACCESSION   .
VERSION     .
KEYWORDS    .
SOURCE      synthetic DNA construct
  ORGANISM  synthetic DNA construct
REFERENCE   1  (bases 1 to 30200)
  AUTHORS   Artsimovitch Lab
  TITLE     Direct Submission
  JOURNAL   Exported Feb 17, 2026 from SnapGene 8.2.2
            https://www.snapgene.com
FEATURES             Location/Qualifiers
     source          1..30200
                     /mol_type="other DNA"
                     /organism="synthetic DNA construct"
     CDS             69..539
                     /codon_start=1
                     /product="putative nuclease; thermonuclease signature, 
                     Staphylococcal nuclease homologue, secreted (signal 
                     peptide)"
                     /label=yncBx
                     /translation="MKIFTLLTFTIAISSPSLLIAAELSGKVTRVLDGDTIEVLQDKTP
                     VRVRLANIDAPEKKQPFGSWSSKQLKSLIAGQPVTVTYMQKDRYGRVIGRVFTANGTES
                     NRFMVQSGAAWVYDHFNTDTSLPGLQRDAQEQKRGLWADSQPAPPWEWRHNH"
     CDS             554..703
                     /codon_start=1
                     /label=hyp23
                     /translation="MNNSEKERFNNRVCVGQVRISADVYINSGMSESAAEVMHSKMNLI
                     SMKF"
     CDS             734..907
                     /codon_start=1
                     /label=hyp24
                     /translation="VRLMDFRYSIIPGVFTFTGMKKLNSFLKAGSPIHLIRMDGYPENL
                     THYACPPLRPKK"
     CDS             954..1199
                     /codon_start=1
                     /label=hyp1
                     /note="hyp protein"
                     /translation="MRNGFVSDEQYQHSLAVFKELLDADVYESGNKKIIEKFESALDIC
                     LAYERQCSSQDLHKSLISSYSVLQPKRAAYPIISIY"
     CDS             1219..3543
                     /codon_start=1
                     /product="DNA topoisomerase III"
                     /label=topBx
                     /translation="MRLFIAEKPSLAKAIFEGLGGNPATEKKNGCYEHGTDVVTWCFGH
                     MLELYDPQDYDVKYAAWRFDDLPIKTPWPPKYKIRADAQQQTNIIFSLIEKATSIVHAG
                     DPDDEGCLLVDEILDYAKNTKPVQRLLVADLNLAPVQKALANMQPNEKFRGMTNSALAR
                     SLCDQGFGYNLTRGCTLKGQEKGFHGVLNVGRVQSAVLGLVNQRTLANQNHTESFYYDV
                     QAALSMNGHLLKAKYQVAEGDEKDEKNRLISEAQAKAVVEHVTGKKAVISETATKPEHT
                     KPPMPLNLSTLQQICARRFGYKAKETLDIMQGLYETHKLLTYPRTDNRYLSDEHFTQAG
                     DIADAIGATLPELATATAGMDKTQKHKAFNASKIEAHHAIIPTTKSGKGVQLNEKERNV
                     YSIVATHFIGLFYPDAIRNKTKTYFSIEDHVFTATQSVLVQKGWEVLGKDTEEDNAQDE
                     EVQTGFDLSMLQVNDDGVCESASIDKKATTPPRYFTDSTLLAAMTRAAKFIDDPDLRKA
                     LEAKDEGSSDQGSIGTEATRAGILEKLAANTGLVSIEKEKGYTELVWKTTKQGQEFCAA
                     LPPEVIKPNISALWAEKQAQIKSGEMTINDFIKENDDYIHTLISDLQQKGLNISSNAIP
                     CPACGNGVLRRIKGANGFFWGCSGYPGCKTSFPDKDGKPLTEKQPAGGASDRLDVPCPS
                     CNKEILVRPKGFFCTGCDFKLWSEIAGKKITSTQVETLIKKGKTGSLKGFTSTKTGKKF
                     DAALVLQDKNTGKVGFEFAKK"
     CDS             3603..4007
                     /codon_start=1
                     /label=hyp2
                     /note="hyp protein, SlyB?"
                     /translation="MSLTLPIMYFKTGSDLSQITHFEVNYPDDFVKQAWERPEINLFIV
                     CVATKKGAVREIKGGMAVLTSIPASNGLELSRALDDVLRKSDELRPLAGQKNNVFLPAK
                     VGLAGDPPTEQELLSLFYQQCLKHGTWGNA"
     CDS             complement(4084..4218)
                     /codon_start=1
                     /label=hyp3
                     /translation="MTVAERFDHIILVVSLCSLGAMMIIALCGLVIYKRNHSTDKKSR"
     CDS             complement(4375..5013)
                     /codon_start=1
                     /product="putative resolvase; Recombinase resolvase family"
                     /label=resolvase1
                     /translation="VTQTVPKGFVRAYLRASTSEQDASRALAAIDSFAEERGLNICNYY
                     IENESGSRLDRPELFRLLKDCRHNDILLIEDVDRLSRLTGEDWNSLKKLIRQKDIRVMA
                     INVPTTWIASGSHDFDSRMFAAINDMLLDMLAAVARRDYEQRRERQRQGISKAKKEGRY
                     KGRQANKERYDAINRLLDSGSSWSQVQKIMACSRGTISSAVKSRKLNAI"
     CDS             5288..5950
                     /codon_start=1
                     /label=parFx
                     /note="ParA"
                     /translation="MGITLLVSSDKGGVGKSTTTANLAAMLVNKGKSAIVLKTDKNNDM
                     MSWNEKRKENGLLPVSVQEGYGNVSKEISRLSKLCDVLIVDCPGHDSQEFRSALTVADI
                     MITLTKPSSDFESETLTTVTEKVRIAQKTNPKLQPWVLLTRINSSKPRHRQAAIKLDKF
                     LRSDSIWIQPLKTRLSDLDVFESACNEGAGVHDVSRATSLTAAKAQLELLAQELGII"
     CDS             complement(5936..6262)
                     /codon_start=1
                     /label=hyp4
                     /translation="MLSNAANAALRTVVLFCPVLTASASRMDSNPSDRRKLTSLPFLDA
                     GLLFAPEIKRAVSAFVAAPSVSGNFGRLSLRVIFIAPGYLFPISLIALRCKDNVKQQLF
                     LYDA"
     CDS             6030..6314
                     /codon_start=1
                     /label=ParGx
                     /note="conserved hyp protein"
                     /translation="MTLKLNRPKLPDTEGAATNADTARFISGANRRPASRKGRLVNFRL
                     SDGFESILEAEAVRTGQNKTTVLKAALAAFDNMDEAEKNRWILESAKIG"
     CDS             6432..6737
                     /codon_start=1
                     /label=hyp5
                     /note="hyp protein"
                     /translation="MTSKISKYEVIHRGECVNYMPPGTWVFIQRALCYGGGFWFGRVYN
                     VCFWLEFEKPTSLSIGIDYLMKLNSLTDKVHSFDDDFQLDLLLEEDTQCFIGQQRR"
     misc_feature    6646..7178
                     /label=Ori beta
     CDS             complement(7216..7671)
                     /codon_start=1
                     /product="hypothetical transmembrane protein"
                     /label=hyp6
                     /translation="MAKIYDFPQGAERRRMHRKIQWNNAVKLSKNGWSKPEVKRWSFLA
                     FISTGWYYFRLSVAVIFHIITICGLAVLAALSNTIFWIGGAICLVTWYTNDHQIWSTNN
                     LTIPIVFGLWVLSLVAAPLIDFFSQKLPFYRLLVPDAKREEVGEDDS"
     CDS             complement(7675..8592)
                     /codon_start=1
                     /label=pir
                     /translation="MRLKVMMDVNKKTKIRHRNELNHTLAQLPLPAKRVMYMALAPIDS
                     KEPLERGRVFKIRAEDLAALAKITPSLAYRQLKEGGKLLGASKISLRGDDIIALAKELN
                     LPFTAKNSPEELDLNIIEWIAYSNDEGYLSLKFTRTIEPYISSLIGKKNKFTTQLLTAS
                     LRLSSQYSSSLYQLIRKHYSNFKKKNYFIISVDELKEELIAYTFDKDGNIEYKYPDFPI
                     FKRDVLNKAIAEIKKKTEISFVGFTVHEKEGRKISKLKFEFVVDEDEFSGDKDDEAFFM
                     NLSEADAAFLKVFDETVPPKKAKG"
     rep_origin      8776..9164
                     /label=R6K gamma ori
                     /note="gamma replication origin from E. coli plasmid R6K; 
                     requires the R6K initiator protein pi for replication"
     rep_origin      8776..9164
                     /label=R6K gamma ori
                     /note="gamma replication origin from E. coli plasmid R6K; 
                     requires the R6K initiator protein pi for replication"
     misc_feature    9230..9343
                     /label=ssiA
                     /note="Escherichia coli plasmid R6K single-strand
                     initiation sequence ssiA; direct RNA primer synthesis in 
                     R6K replication; Nomura, Gene 108(1):15 (1991) 
                     Pubmed:1761225"
     CDS             9361..9504
                     /codon_start=1
                     /label=hyp7
                     /translation="MNARLKRVLMLIRLIRKTVIQEVELKITTDNALQCKYAVKTYCIT
                     IK"
     CDS             9501..10094
                     /codon_start=1
                     /product="Hsp40"
                     /label=dnaJx
                     /note="DNA J"
                     /translation="MMVYYLCWSGVVPGLIQKPTRAGASMNIQEALNVFGINSNGLSKD
                     DLKSAYKKLALKYHPDRNPLGVELMKAVNAAFDLLMTHFDKISQYSSENDSNTYNYGEE
                     LEKVLKELNGMEGIVFEVIGNWVWIDGETKKHKEALNKLGCKWASKKKKWFYRPEEHKS
                     RWNRAERSIDEIREMYGTDGVKKAKGRYKVESHA"
     CDS             10136..10693
                     /codon_start=1
                     /label=hyp8
                     /note="hyp protein AraC?"
                     /translation="MSNFKKNYEAVFIRVCFFLGENWRVDKRDTTCDDRIVMINPDLKG
                     YQIIARLDKNRLKIVGFCRIKHTTSSCSCFTVSPRRMPFDLARYIKKNLLCVAEKQCDE
                     VSSTVDKAEYDKTKKELLLHLLSKTVEVTPYQSHYSVICGIKAKSISADIHESSKGMYE
                     LKIHDLSFEQLLRLSGLLAKFD"
     CDS             10738..11001
                     /codon_start=1
                     /label=hyp9
                     /note="hyp protein"
                     /translation="MSEILSYRKNRGNVTFRITLSENSDGVLMHIEKFMKVRSNEPGKK
                     TTKRLVYEHTFYAKELESMKTIVADEEMMSFCLETLEKTQNG"
     CDS             10994..11212
                     /codon_start=1
                     /label=hyp10
                     /translation="MVNKPTPEQVKDARIKAGLSIQEAADRFGFTYTAWQAKETNGKTS
                     RGLAAGTYELLLLLAGEHPEYELVKKK"
     CDS             11308..11652
                     /codon_start=1
                     /label=hyp11
                     /note="hyp protein"
                     /translation="MKVFAIEFNAVNALKEEITCTSLIKSESIFLAIHAFEEQNRGKGY
                     IVTSVREENTNELSAIKSLKANVRFWFLECGYSSESVINKVNAWYNFAFTQKEQDEAKK
                     EIIKEIKKSC"
     CDS             11729..11878
                     /codon_start=1
                     /label=hyp12
                     /translation="MSERMLSAIAAVEKGMPPVFPVMPFALFPEFMTLLKLALEKRKTE
                     SFDN"
     CDS             11894..12151
                     /codon_start=1
                     /label=hyp13 (VirBR)
                     /translation="MTKKEFLSFISQQKGSGAVRFSLGFGANGEIILYWTNDEGFRVWR
                     VLSGNRGHKPSQANKERITKFRHWLHDAREGIEGDNQPGK"
     CDS             complement(11960..12208)
                     /codon_start=1
                     /label=hyp14
                     /translation="MQKKHLPQTGGLRRIDYSDLFTRLIVAFYALAGIMQPVPEFSYTF
                     FISLARFMPSVTGQNPPNSEPFIISPIKNNLSIGSKS"
     misc_feature    12071..12337
                     /label=ssiB
                     /note="Escherichia coli plasmid R6K single-strandinitiation
                     sequence ssiB; direct RNA primer synthesis in R6K 
                     replication; Nomura, Gene 108(1):15 (1991) Pubmed:1761225"
     misc_feature    12180..12719
                     /label=Ori alpha
     misc_feature    12389..12485
                     /label=Ori-alpha LIR (oriT)
     CDS             12488..13036
                     /codon_start=1
                     /product="DNA distortion polypeptide 1; ddp1; formerly
                     TaxA; putative DNA binding protein of ArcA superfamily; 
                     similar to TraY of F-like plasmids"
                     /label=dtrX1
                     /note="TaxA"
                     /translation="MMKKIQFRVEDEDHDYLLVCLKSIYPDEPNLTVAKGMKLLASALL
                     KSKDKKIEESIIDDNDDFIKTTLYLTATQRSKIEKASIRHGWTISRECRFRIQTTLDNN
                     LDFYDQELLMLNRCRNVVDKIGRNFHYIIVNNQSMLLEKDDFYQDAQKLTFEMRSLKEQ
                     FENYIALCKGRTVSNKVEV"
     CDS             13039..14196
                     /codon_start=1
                     /product="TaxC_relaxase (ddp2); belongs to VirD2 nickase
                     family; formerly TaxC; R6K oriT-nickase"
                     /label=rlxX1
                     /note="TaxC"
                     /translation="MGVFVEKDYRVKRKSSENGRKSAFAHKVKNGGENYKKNVREKINR
                     KGASKEVVVKISGGAVTRQGIKNSIDYMSRESQLSVMNESGQVWQGEEIKEAKEHMVDA
                     ANDAQHVHDDKGRENKKITQNIVFSPPVSAKVKPEGLLDSVRKTLNKKYPNNRFVLGYH
                     EDKKEHPHVHVVFRIKDTDGKRTDIKKKDLREIRTGFCNELILKGYDVKATHKQTQGLN
                     QSIKDAHASAPKRQKGVYEVVDVGYDHYQHDKSKPKQHFLKLKTLNKGVEKTYWGAGFG
                     DLVQRESVKKGDLVKLKKLGQKEVKIPALDKNGIQQGWKTAHRNDWQLQNLGVKGIDRK
                     LSNDKSFKLDDISSIQKQQQQMKKFNLVKQNMLQSQQKIKVGIKF"
     CDS             14557..15048
                     /codon_start=1
                     /label=actX
                     /note="ActX"
                     /translation="MKWYVLQFTTTRFAAVFKHLERLNFSYYCPMATEKYRRPDKQLSY
                     RERLTPLFPGYLFIQADFDEVHTTTITGLPHTQRFIAFGGEPLAVPDDEVCNVQKGERN
                     LLNFDEYPRLVEIMMMSEPRMRSMAMLNYITEKSLSHKMKRKKNDCHQKKESSKAQAAT
                     "
     CDS             15273..15917
                     /codon_start=1
                     /product="SltX1 soluble transglycosylase involved in
                     conjugation; related to lysozyme-like superfamily (VirB1)"
                     /label=sltX1
                     /label=sltX1 (tivB1?)
                     /note="VirB1"
                     /translation="MLSTTAFVALAMQCAASIHPDTAQEVARVESGFNPYAIAEIIPKN
                     ERKEGDSGVISHFPKTKEDALKIVQNIESRNRRYSVGLMQITSTNFSQYGVNADKLFSP
                     CTNLAVFEKVLLDCYTRGGNLKNALSCYYSGNFSTGKKTESGFGNTSYNQRIGYNQSVN
                     KKDWEVPSVREDIKKNNATQKISNRITTIYPQYAMRGTVLDEKETTNVESE"
     CDS             15901..16191
                     /codon_start=1
                     /product="putative propilin gene related to TrbC
                     superfamily (VirB2)"
                     /label=tivB2
                     /note="VirB2"
                     /translation="MLKVNKRFLTLSVFMAALMVCVAEPAFADDVSTKTTGFLQKIIDF
                     LTDIRKPAITIIALIIGYIAIFSRQHASWITPLIIGIIIFIVAPYLPNWLA"
     CDS             16215..18974
                     /codon_start=1
                     /product="due to a 2bp insertion at nt 2270 in the
                     EMBL:ECO6342 entry, this gene has been split into 2 
                     proteins: Q9EUF9_ECOLI PilX3 protein (VirB3 superfamily) 
                     and Q9EUF8_ECOLI PilX4 protein (VirB4_CagE superfamily); 
                     compare to sequence at AJ006342"
                     /label=tivB3-4
                     /translation="MSTVFKGLTRPALIRGLGVPLYPFLAMCVLVVLLGVWIDDLMYFL
                     ILPGWFAIKRVTKIDERFFDLLYLRAVVKGHPLANKRFSAVHYAGSQYDEVDISKVDNF
                     MKLKDQASIEALIPYSSHITDDLVVTKNRDLLATWQVDGAYFECVDDEDLTLLTDQLNT
                     LIRSFEGRAITFYTHRVRVRKEVKVGFNSKIPFVNRVMNDYYSSLSEPEYFENRLYLTI
                     CYKPFNIEDKVSHFISKNKKENNIFDEPINDMNEICGRLDTYLSRFHAHRLGLVEENGR
                     VFSDQLSLFQYLLSGKWQKVRVTNSPFYTYLGGKDLFFGNDAGQITASQNARYFRSIEI
                     KDYFQETDAGIFDALMYLPVEYVFTSSFTSMDKQAAVKALDDQIDKLELTDDAAKSLLA
                     DLRVGLDMVSSGYNSFGKCHQTLIVFADTPERLVKDTNIVTTTLEDLGLIVTYSTLSLG
                     AAFFSQLPGNYNLRPRLSMLSSLNFAEMESFHNFFHGKATGNTWGNSLMALRGSGNDVY
                     HLNYHMTTENINFFGKNPTLGHCEILGTSNVGKTVLMMIMSYAAQQFGTPESFPENRKV
                     RKLTTVFFDKDRAGEVGIRAMGGAYFRVKGGEPTGWNPAALPPTKRNIAFVKDIIRLIC
                     KLNGNTVDDYQHSLISSAVDRLMQREDRSFPISKLIPLIMEPDDTETKRHGLKARLRAW
                     KQGGEYGWLLDNASDSFDVAHLDVFGIDGTEFLDDKVVAPVASFYLIYRVTMLADGRRL
                     LIYMDEFWQWINNDAFKDFVYNKLKTGRKLDMVLVPATQSPDELIKSPIAAAVREQCAT
                     HIYLANPKAKRNEYVDELQVRDLYFDKIKAIDPLSRQFLVVKNPQRQGERDDFAAFAKL
                     DLGKAAYYLPILSASAEQLELFDEIWSEGMAPEEWIDTYLERANRGVK"
     CDS             18976..19713
                     /codon_start=1
                     /product="related to VirB5_like superfamily"
                     /label=tivB5
                     /note="VirB5"
                     /translation="MKKLYLALALSCFSVNALALTEGVIVHDAKSAIDTASQWVKEAKQ
                     WQKELTAYKDELLTKTGIRDVQGLVQDAQSVSKELTDIYEQGNSFIDDYIQNPNGVLSE
                     KAKSLLTDYKVTDTCKGLGYTGDLVRGCEASFLSQLAGVEYGNKLESKLRKDNASMKDL
                     IDQVKNAKDTKATQDATNAISLENLKFEKLKFQYEMYRDKQRDLAQYKEKMAQATYQKQ
                     QLDAVNEPLSYKEQFTKQSFELN"
     CDS             19720..19983
                     /codon_start=1
                     /product="putative membrane lipoprotein involved in entry 
                     exclusion"
                     /label=eex
                     /note="Eex"
                     /translation="MMRKLNLILVATGMTFLLAGCEDVKSVDWWQSHPDEAGKKVSECK
                     QSGDDSENCRNAKDGLFRYQQLHSKSPSYKDAFKSSTSKGEK"
     CDS             19995..21050
                     /codon_start=1
                     /product="related to TrbL superfamily (VirB6)"
                     /label=tivB6
                     /note="VirB6"
                     /translation="MATSDFFQTARDVILNTLDQSTTGQLDRISSIASSLGKFGISIFI
                     LWYAYTVVVGKQKSAVQDFLWNLFRFWMIMIFVTNAGGWLDSSTQAIDGLKESFSGGDP
                     WLWLDQLWTKVQQVAAFLMSKDPSTYVKTDGAIASIFTYAGGIVALLLCTIVYFSAEVT
                     LKVLTVTAPLFIICLSFGFLRQMFNSWLQLIFSSLLIFLFGALALKAGTTFLNGILSVS
                     VQDAEPLNLIATGATAFVAGAFMAWIIWQAKTYASQLAGVGVEGALQGAAAMGLGAATF
                     GASRMGGKILGMGKNAGAGAWKGLRREKEGLAESTGVSGKVGNLTGQGINIGAKKLRNA
                     AIEMAKKKYGG"
     CDS             21122..21250
                     /codon_start=1
                     /product="TivB7 conjugation transfer protein; related to
                     VirB7 superfamily"
                     /label=tivB7
                     /translation="MKIIIAVIVTLCLVGCQAAHQLPQVSGKSEPVNSAEVMRNGV"
     CDS             21240..21962
                     /codon_start=1
                     /product="related to VirB8 superfamily, putative primary 
                     constituent of a DNA transporter"
                     /label=tivB8
                     /note="VirB8"
                     /translation="MEFKFPQLKFFKKKEEVTDSSSSFEEKNQNLQEKMNRIYKYGGMS
                     GMAIGVLSLLALNAALPLKETLVEAYLINSVNGVAERLTSVKKENLSENEALAKYFINQ
                     YVKRREGYNYFSLQHDYDYVLLYSAENVATDYNALINGNNSPKVIYKKAEQTATVQDDP
                     SIILSSSSRADDKDKGAYIRFRLTIRDVATGTEKQQYWNVRLTYRIEPQIEMASGERNN
                     NPLKFVVTSYARDKEDKG"
     CDS             21968..22897
                     /codon_start=1
                     /product="related to VirB9_CagX_TrbG superfamily. The
                     VirB7/VirB9 heterodimer localizes at the outer membrane and
                     plays a critical role in stabilizing other VirB proteins 
                     during assembly of the transfer machine"
                     /label=tivB9
                     /translation="MKLRKNALFVAVLLASNICSAAVLPTGSRFDPRNQVVSYNPQNTT
                     VINSAVGYTTTLVFDDDETVISARTGFPQGWSVNKEDNLVYLEVQPVKQTVQNNKSDED
                     GNESSEVVNVALDPENDLERWRTNLFVRTTKRNYSMELNARTFKNPDKIAFVINYQYPQ
                     ERRKEQAEIEIKRIEAYNKQKEELAINRELENAKSPRNWQYYKRVAEGSQDISPDYAYD
                     DGRYTWLGFSPTKKIPSVFVMSGNEETITNPVIVTRGANTLLGVPVDKRFVLRLGKQVV
                     GIENKGFGKVRLQAADTVSPKVEKEVIQ"
     CDS             22894..24108
                     /codon_start=1
                     /product="related to TrbI superfamily (VirB10)"
                     /label=tivB10
                     /translation="VSEQENKVPTAVEIERALRERRQQELEQASTDSDKGDAAEPDKRL
                     GIDKLKKSRKGLVVIIVAFLLLAIGVCFYYVPSIIRAMSSSEEKPATKTVPTGTVKRQT
                     GLSDDIDPFNQSQRDDSKEAVERDTGKNEQVKAEEKPQNMQHSYSRALDVAYGGSSGSG
                     SSNSVNQSQAETNDQDGDAASTEKTVELVKNGASVSLSEIKRVPYDPNLFIPENTAIKC
                     SLDRRFISDLAGKLVCTINEDVYSANRNVKLIDKGTAAYLMYKSGTFRHGQGAVFIMAT
                     KLRTRKEPFIDIPLIDTQAAGALGEAGASGWIDTHFSDRFLGAMMIGMIPDFAQAASGA
                     AKNNKDNQTDYTANSRQAFADIARESFSNSVNIPPTLYKNQGEIITLIVGQDLDFSKIY
                     KLKMK"
     CDS             24126..25163
                     /codon_start=1
                     /product="related to P-loop NTPase superfamily; VirB11"
                     /label=tivB11
                     /translation="MTVNNENRHIIYDIVNDYFSQWLNNSDGLTEIAVNRPGELFTKIN
                     GKWKKEQTNMSYQDCLSFASAIADYHDNGSITPEYPLRSATLPDGERVQIVIPPATEKD
                     TVSITIRKPSSVFLSHDHFVRQGFYSKLNAGTAFESKQDDLSDIYKKNRFEEFIPACLK
                     SGKTMVFCAGTGAGKTTFANACLEFIPHHLRCISIEDTDEAKFKFHENHVKLFYPAEGE
                     NKVVTSATLLRSGFRMNPDRILTTEIRGAEAWDFLKGASSGHAGNITTVHEMNPVDAVL
                     GIVQRCYMNPECQNLPYNVLLRRVLSNIDVIMSIKYLDEEDARFASGIYYRSVDFEKYF
                     KMLKE"
     CDS             25168..27003
                     /codon_start=1
                     /product="formerly TaxB; CplX1 is related to IncP TraG-like
                     proteins, and is a member of the VirD4 protein superfamily 
                     involved in coupling the relaxosome to the DNA-transport 
                     apparatus"
                     /label=CplX1
                     /translation="MSLKLPDKGQWAFIILVMCLIAYYTGSVAIYFFNHKTPLYIWKHY
                     DSLLLWRVIIDSSIKSEVRFTALPSLLSGALASLAAPAFIIWKLNQKDAPLFGDAKFAS
                     DSDLKKSKLLKWEKENDTDILVGRYKGKYLWYTAPDFVSLGAGTRAGKGAAIGIPNMLV
                     KKHSIIALDPKQELWKITSKVREQILGNKVYLLDPFNTKTHKCNPLFYVDLKSESGAKD
                     LLKLVEILFPSFGLTGAEAHFNNLAGQYWTGLAKLLHFFINFAPEWIEELRVKPVFSIG
                     TVVDLYSNIDREQVLSNRETFEELAQGNETALFHLKDALTKIREYHETEDEQRSSIDGS
                     FRKKMSLFYLPTVRKCTDGNDFDLRQMRREDITVYVGVNAEDMILAYDFLNLFFNLVVE
                     VTLRENPDFDPTLKHDCLLFLDEFPSIGYMPIIKKGSGYIAGYKLKLLTIYQNISQLNE
                     IYGTEGAKTLLSAHPCRVIYAVSEEDDAKKISEKLGYITARSKGSSKTSGKATSRSNSE
                     NEAQRALVLPQELGTLDFSEEMIILKGEHPVKAEKALYYLDNYFMERLMLVSPKLTALT
                     ASINRSNKIFGVKGIKYPSKEKMLSVGELESEVLL"
     CDS             27000..27395
                     /codon_start=1
                     /product="family of Cag pathogenicity island proteins"
                     /label=cag12
                     /translation="MKKLILLSAIVMSGCSSPPEPPQVNWSDKPETMNSQLPDWQPTNQ
                     VVKSDKVTSTWMKVITNFSPENRLYDDSVFYAVAHSPVIIVETTNGGDFFIAKKWLRNN
                     GAYGVIQYRYKSNGFGVRSTNIYFERG"
     CDS             27398..27730
                     /codon_start=1
                     /product="mating pair formation protein"
                     /label=trbMx
                     /translation="MKIMLIAAIVGLLISCPALARKHNHTDGLNQVGDPCLLMTCMIGK
                     LQGDTQPACQPVNQRFFNVRVFTPYYNPEATARLRQSILTRCVGSVENRDNLEAVIERY
                     GRSFQE"
     CDS             complement(27831..28613)
                     /codon_start=1
                     /product="Tn3 family transposase, partial; the second part
                     of the tnpAx, which is disrupted by Tn3 transposon "
                     /label=tnpA_partial2
                     /translation="VSDQYAPFATQVIPATASEAPYILDGLLMNDAGRHIREQFTDTGG
                     FTDHVFAACAILGYRFAPRIRDLPSKRLYAFNPSAAPAHLRALIGGKVNQAMIERNWPD
                     ILRIAATIAAGTVAPSQILRKLASYPRQNELATALREVGRVERTLFMIDWILDAELQRR
                     AQIGLNKGEAHHALKRAISFHRRGEIRDRSAEGQHYRIAGMNLLAAIIIFWNTMKLGEV
                     VANQKRDGKLLSPDLLAHVSPLGWEHINLTGEYRWPKP"
     CDS             complement(27831..28325)
                     /codon_start=1
                     /label=transposase_1
                     /translation="MIERNWPDILRIAATIAAGTVAPSQILRKLASYPRQNELATALRE
                     VGRVERTLFMIDWILDAELQRRAQIGLNKGEAHHALKRAISFHRRGEIRDRSAEGQHYR
                     IAGMNLLAAIIIFWNTMKLGEVVANQKRDGKLLSPDLLAHVSPLGWEHINLTGEYRWPK
                     P"
     promoter        29029..29133
                     /gene="bla"
                     /label=AmpR promoter
     CDS             join(29134..29202,29203..29994)
                     /codon_start=1
                     /gene="bla"
                     /product="beta-lactamase"
                     /label=AmpR
                     /note="confers resistance to ampicillin, carbenicillin, and
                     related antibiotics"
                     /translation="MSIQHFRVALIPFFAAFCLPVFAHPETLVKVKDAEDQLGARVGYI
                     ELDLNSGKILESFRPEERFPMMSTFKVLLCGAVLSRVDAGQEQLGRRIHYSQNDLVEYS
                     PVTEKHLTDGMTVRELCSAAITMSDNTAANLLLTTIGGPKELTAFLHNMGDHVTRLDRW
                     EPELNEAIPNDERDTTMPAAMATTLRKLLTGELLTLASRQQLIDWMEADKVAGPLLRSA
                     LPAGWFIADKSGAGERGSRGIIAALGPDGKPSRIVVIYTTGSQATMDERNRQIAEIGAS
                     LIKHW"
ORIGIN
        1 ggccaaagcc ttagcgtagg atttcgccct ctcccgcaaa cgacccctta gaaaggtatc
       61 agcaagctat gaaaatattc accttattaa cattcacaat cgccatatcg tcgccctctt
      121 tactgattgc agcggaatta agcggcaaag taacacgcgt tctcgacggc gacaccatcg
      181 aggtactaca ggataaaacg cctgttagag ttcgccttgc taacatcgat gcgccggaaa
      241 agaaacagcc ctttgggagc tggtccagta aacagcttaa aagtctgata gcagggcagc
      301 ctgttaccgt tacatatatg caaaaagacc gctacggacg tgttatcggg cgcgtcttca
      361 cggcgaacgg tacggaatca aaccgcttta tggtgcaatc cggcgctgca tgggtatatg
      421 accacttcaa cacagatact tccttgcctg gtctgcaacg ggatgctcaa gagcaaaagc
      481 gtggtctatg ggctgacagt caaccagcgc cgccgtggga atggcgtcac aatcattagt
      541 ttgcgaggca taaatgaata attctgagaa agagcgtttt aacaatcggg tttgtgtggg
      601 gcaggtacgt atcagcgcag acgtttatat aaactccggt atgtctgaaa gcgcggcaga
      661 agtgatgcat tcaaaaatga atttaataag tatgaagttc taaagccttt attcaaagga
      721 gccgaggcta tcggtgagat tgatggattt caggtattct ataattccag gggtttttac
      781 ttttactgga atgaagaaac taaattcctt cttgaaagct ggctcaccta tccatcttat
      841 ccgtatggat ggttatcctg aaaatctgac gcactacgct tgtccacccc ttcgtccgaa
      901 aaaataaatt tttccgtcct cacggttttc aaatttgaac agcaggtttt tttatgagaa
      961 atggttttgt cagcgatgaa caatatcagc actcattggc cgtttttaaa gagcttcttg
     1021 atgccgatgt ttatgaaagc ggtaataaaa aaattatcga aaagttcgaa tcggctttag
     1081 atatttgttt ggcttatgaa cgtcaatgct ctagtcagga tttacataag tctctcataa
     1141 gttcttattc agtcttgcag cccaagcggg ctgcttatcc gattatatcc atatattgaa
     1201 aggtaaaagg taaatattat gagactcttt attgctgaaa aaccatcttt agctaaagcc
     1261 attttcgaag gattaggtgg caaccctgct actgaaaaga aaaatggttg ttatgaacat
     1321 ggaactgatg ttgtcacgtg gtgttttggt catatgcttg agctttatga tcctcaagac
     1381 tatgacgtga aatacgccgc ctggcgtttt gatgacctgc cgatcaaaac gccctggccg
     1441 cccaagtaca aaatcagagc cgatgcacag cagcaaacta acatcatctt ttctctcatc
     1501 gagaaagcga ccagtatcgt tcatgccgga gacccggacg atgaaggctg cctgttggtt
     1561 gatgaaattt tagattacgc aaaaaataca aaacccgttc agcgccttct cgttgcagat
     1621 ctcaacctcg ctcccgttca gaaggctctc gccaatatgc agcctaacga gaaattcagg
     1681 ggcatgacaa atagcgctct ggcacgctct ctatgcgatc agggattcgg ctacaacctt
     1741 acgcgcggct gtacccttaa agggcaggag aaaggctttc atggcgtcct gaatgttggt
     1801 cgtgtgcaaa gcgctgttct tgggctggtt aaccagagaa ctctggctaa ccagaaccac
     1861 acagaaagct tttattatga tgttcaagcg gcattgtcga tgaacgggca tctcttaaag
     1921 gccaaatatc aagtcgctga aggtgatgaa aaggatgaaa aaaatcgtct gatctctgag
     1981 gctcaggcga aggcggttgt tgagcatgtc acgggtaaaa aagctgttat ttctgaaacg
     2041 gccaccaaac ccgaacacac taaaccgcct atgccgctga acctttcgac actgcaacaa
     2101 atctgcgcaa gacgtttcgg ttataaggca aaagaaacgc tcgatatcat gcaaggtctt
     2161 tacgaaactc ataagctttt gacctatccg cgaacagata accgctatct gtctgacgag
     2221 catttcactc aggctggcga tattgccgac gctatcggcg cgacgttacc agagctggcg
     2281 accgcgaccg ctggcatgga taaaacgcaa aaacataaag cttttaacgc aagcaaaatt
     2341 gaggctcacc acgctattat cccgaccact aaaagcggga aaggcgttca gcttaatgag
     2401 aaagaacgca atgtatacag cattgttgct actcacttta tcggtctctt ctatcctgac
     2461 gccatacgca acaaaaccaa gacgtacttc agtattgaag atcatgtgtt cactgcaact
     2521 caaagtgttc ttgtgcagaa gggttgggaa gtcctgggta aagataccga agaagacaat
     2581 gcgcaggatg aggaagtaca aaccggcttt gatttatcta tgctacaggt caatgatgat
     2641 ggtgtgtgtg agtctgcaag catcgataag aaagcaacga ctcctcctcg ctacttcacg
     2701 gattcaacgt tacttgctgc aatgaccaga gcagcaaaat ttattgatga cccggactta
     2761 agaaaggctc tggaagccaa agatgaagga agcagcgatc agggcagcat cggaactgaa
     2821 gcgacccgcg ctggcatcct tgaaaagctt gcagctaata cagggttagt ttctatcgag
     2881 aaagagaaag gctatacgga actggtctgg aaaacgacaa aacaaggtca ggagttttgt
     2941 gccgccttac ctcctgaagt cataaaaccg aatatttcag cgttatgggc tgaaaagcag
     3001 gcgcagataa aatcgggaga aatgactatc aatgatttta tcaaggagaa cgatgattac
     3061 attcatactc tgatcagtga tctccaacag aaagggctta acatctcttc taacgcgata
     3121 ccctgccctg cgtgtggtaa tggagtgcta cgcaggatta aaggcgctaa cggctttttc
     3181 tggggctgtt ccggttatcc aggctgtaaa acttccttcc ctgataaaga cgggaaacca
     3241 ctaacggaga agcaaccagc gggaggagca agtgaccgcc tcgatgtacc atgtccttcc
     3301 tgtaacaagg agatactggt tagacctaaa ggttttttct gtaccgggtg tgatttcaaa
     3361 ctctggtcag aaattgctgg taaaaaaata accagcactc aggttgagac gctgatcaaa
     3421 aaaggtaaaa cgggttcgct caaaggcttt actagtacta aaactggaaa aaaatttgac
     3481 gctgctttag ttttacagga taaaaacacg ggaaaagtag gttttgaatt cgctaaaaaa
     3541 taaattcttt aaagccccgc acctaaagcc ggggcttttt gttttatgat aaaggaggag
     3601 taatgagtct tactttgcca attatgtact ttaaaacagg aagcgatctt agccagataa
     3661 cgcattttga agtgaactac ccggatgatt ttgtaaaaca agcgtgggaa cggccagaaa
     3721 taaatctctt catagtttgt gtagcaacaa agaaaggcgc ggttcgggag atcaagggag
     3781 gcatggccgt acttaccagc atacccgcca gtaatgggct tgaactatcc agggctcttg
     3841 atgacgttct tagaaaatct gatgaactcc gcccgctcgc aggtcagaag aataacgtgt
     3901 tccttccggc aaaggttggt cttgcgggtg acccccccac agaacaagag ttgcttagtc
     3961 ttttttatca gcagtgcctg aaacacggaa catggggtaa tgcctgataa aaaggtaacg
     4021 ctacgtgaaa tctgaggcgt tcatgcgggt tgtcaccctt agatttcaag acaagagccg
     4081 gggttatcgg ctctttttgt cggtagagtg attacgtttg taaataacca agccacatag
     4141 agcaattatc atcatagctc caagcgagca gagcgaaact accaggatga tatgatcgaa
     4201 tcgttcggct actgtcatgt ttatcctcaa aaagcattaa aaattccacg atgatttagt
     4261 tacaacacac aagagattac acttgccctt ccctctggcc tccgcaccat attagccaca
     4321 ctcgcaagcc aagcagagtc ggcttaaatt ctattgagtg ttgtaactac tagcttaaat
     4381 ggcgttcaac ttcctcgatt ttacagcact actaattgtc cctcgactac aggccataat
     4441 tttctgtacc tgactccagg aactaccgct atcgagcaac cgattgatgg catcgtatcg
     4501 ctccttattg gcctgtcgcc ccttatacct tccctctttt ttagctttac taatcccctg
     4561 tctttgacgt tcccggcgtt gttcatagtc acgacgtgcc acagcagcca gcatgtcgag
     4621 caacatatcg ttaattgcag caaacatgcg gctatcaaaa tcatggcttc ctgaagctat
     4681 ccatgttgtc ggaacgttga tggccatcac tcgtatatct ttctgcctaa tcaatttttt
     4741 caagctgttc cagtcttcgc cagtcagacg tgagagccga tctacatcct caattaagag
     4801 aatatcgttg tgccggcagt ccttgagcaa cctgaataat tcaggccggt caagcctcga
     4861 accagattca ttctcaatgt agtaattgca aatgttcagc ccacgttcct cggcaaaact
     4921 atcaatcgca gccagagcgc gagaagcatc ttgttcagat gtagaggcgc gtaaataagc
     4981 ccggacaaag cctttcggta cagtttgagt cacagtgtag aaccagttcg atttaggtag
     5041 ttaaagcata actatacagt acccgttatg ggtggtattt aaaaggcata ctcaaaaaga
     5101 accaaacatt ttgactttat gtgacgatgt aacgtcatat aaagacgatg taaagacaac
     5161 ataaagacac aataaataca ttttccccga caccatcttt acacgcacct agctttacgc
     5221 tataaccaca ctgtaaagac acatatcaat ttacgtcgta aagacaccat aaagacggga
     5281 gagggctatg ggtatcacat tgttggtttc atcagataaa ggcggtgtag gtaaaagcac
     5341 aacaactgca aatctggctg caatgctcgt gaacaaggga aaatcagcta ttgtcctgaa
     5401 gacagacaaa aacaacgaca tgatgagctg gaatgagaaa cgtaaagaga atggcttatt
     5461 gccagtaagc gtccaggaag gttatggcaa tgtcagtaaa gagataagcc gcctcagcaa
     5521 gctatgcgat gtactgatcg tggattgccc cggacatgat agccaagagt ttcgtagcgc
     5581 actgacagta gcagatataa tgatcaccct gactaaaccg tcttctgatt tcgagagtga
     5641 aactctcacc actgttacag aaaaagtccg tattgcacaa aaaacaaacc caaaacttca
     5701 gccctgggta ttactgacaa gaataaattc cagtaagcct cgacaccgcc aggcagctat
     5761 aaaactagat aagttcttgc gctccgatag catatggatt cagccactca aaacgcgcct
     5821 ctccgatcta gatgtatttg aaagcgcctg taatgaaggg gcaggtgtac atgatgtaag
     5881 ccgcgcaaca agcctgacgg cagcaaaagc gcaactagaa ttactggcac aggaactagg
     5941 catcatatag aaataattgt tgctttacgt tgtctttaca tcgtaaagca attaaactta
     6001 tcggaaataa gtagcccgga gcaataaaaa tgacccttaa actcaatcgc ccaaaattgc
     6061 cagatacaga aggcgcagct acgaacgccg atacagcgcg ctttatttca ggtgcaaaca
     6121 gaagacccgc atcgagaaag ggaaggctgg ttaattttcg cctatcagac ggatttgaat
     6181 ccattctcga agccgaggcg gtaagaacag gacagaataa aacaacagtt ctcaaagcgg
     6241 cgttggcggc attcgataac atggatgaag ctgagaaaaa ccgctggatt ttggaatccg
     6301 cgaaaatagg ttagacatta cagctaacaa aaaaacaaaa aagacagcta aaaaaataag
     6361 cccgcaaggg cttttctttc gaccattttt aaaatactgt atatataaac atatctttat
     6421 gagcaccgac tatgaccagt aaaataagca aatatgaagt aattcatcgc ggagagtgtg
     6481 taaactacat gccgcccggt acttgggttt tcatacaacg cgcactttgc tatggcgggg
     6541 ggttctggtt cggaagagtt tacaatgtct gcttctggct tgagttcgaa aaacccacct
     6601 cgctatctat cggaatagac tatctaatga aactgaatag cctcacagat aaggtgcaca
     6661 gttttgatga cgattttcag ctagatctgt tacttgaaga agacacccaa tgtttcattg
     6721 gtcagcaacg ccgatagatt atcgattact aaaaccttta taccggattt ctctataaga
     6781 atcgcaccat ttatttcatc aaaaccaatt acaatcacag gttcacgttc atttatttca
     6841 aaaacaacta aaggcaaggt aacgttgttt atttcctcaa actccttaaa aaaatcatct
     6901 gtaccataat cacttgcagg aaaaagaatt tcacttaacc ttacaccata aaaaacatag
     6961 tagttttctt taaggttatc atttaaaatg ttaatagcct ttgcatattt atcactgata
     7021 aaatccttta ctataaactt cataaaatct cccaacaaga accgactgta ggtcaccggg
     7081 caagcgctga aaaataacgt caaagacgtc attttacggc gtttgcccta tcctgcatcg
     7141 cagtataacc atactacatt ctcaacatcc atagatctac cgcgagaagg cgttaaagcc
     7201 gtacagggca gggctttaag aatcatcttc gcccacttcc tcacgcttcg catcaggcac
     7261 aagaagacga taaaagggca atttttgact gaaaaaatct atgagtggtg cagctactaa
     7321 acttaacacc caaagtccga aaacaatagg gatagtaaga ttgttagtac tccaaatttg
     7381 atggtcattt gtataccagg ttacaagaca tatcgcgcca ccaatccaga atatcgtatt
     7441 gcttaacgcc gcgagcacag ctaaaccaca aatagtaatg atatggaaaa tgactgctac
     7501 cgaaaggcga aagtaatacc agccagttga gatgaatgct aaaaaagacc agcgtttaac
     7561 ctctggctta ctccagccat ttttagataa ttttacagcg ttgttccact ggattttgcg
     7621 gtgcatcctg cggcgttcgg ctccttgagg gaaatcgtaa attttagcca tatatcaccc
     7681 cttagctttt ttgggaggta cggtttcatc aaataccttg agaaaagctg catcagcttc
     7741 agataaattc ataaaaaaag cttcatcatc tttatcgcca gaaaattcat cttcatcaac
     7801 gacaaattcg aacttcagct tactaatttt tcttccttct ttttcatgaa cagtgaagcc
     7861 aacaaacgat atttctgttt tctttttaat ttcagcaatg gctttattta acacatccct
     7921 tttaaaaata ggaaagtcag ggtatttgta ctcaatattt ccatctttat caaaagtata
     7981 agctattaac tcttccttta actcatcaac ggaaataata aaataatttt tcttcttaaa
     8041 attagagtaa tgcttcctga taagttgata aagagaagat gaatactggc tacttaagcg
     8101 taagcttgcc gttaacaatt gcgttgtgaa tttatttttt ttcccaataa ggctagagat
     8161 atatggttct atggttctgg tgaattttaa agacaagtat ccttcatcat ttgaataagc
     8221 tatccactca ataatgttaa gatctaactc ttcaggggag tttttagcag taaagggcag
     8281 gttaagctct ttagctaaag caatgatatc atcccctctt agcgaaattt tgctggcacc
     8341 aagtaattta ccaccctctt ttaattgtcg ataagcaagc gatggggtga ttttggcgag
     8401 cgctgcaagg tcttcagccc taattttgaa aactcgccct cgttcaagag gttctttgct
     8461 atcaatggga gcaagcgcca tatacatcac tcgctttgcg ggcaaaggaa gttgagccag
     8521 ggtgtgattt agctcgtttc ggtggcgaat tttcgttttt ttgttcacgt ccatcatgac
     8581 cttgagtctc ataaaaaaac ctcatcattc tgtatatctt aacgccaata acatgagagt
     8641 caatttttat ctcatgtttt agcaacgtac tatccactca tgtttaacgc ttttatgagt
     8701 cgctatatta ccccaaaccc gcgccatgct tggcaaagat gattaaaaag ccacctgttt
     8761 taagctagat ctaaagatct gaagatcagc agttcaacct gttgatagta cgtactaagc
     8821 tctcatgttt cacgtactaa gctctcatgt ttaacgtact aagctctcat gtttaacgaa
     8881 ctaaaccctc atggctaacg tactaagctc tcatggctaa cgtactaagc tctcatgttt
     8941 cacgtactaa gctctcatgt ttgaacaata aaattaatat aaatcagcaa cttaaatagc
     9001 ctctaaggtt ttaagtttta taagaaaaaa aagaatatat aaggctttta aagcttttaa
     9061 ggtttaacgg ttgtggacaa caagccaggg atgtaacgca ctgagaagcc cttagagcct
     9121 ctcaaagcaa ttttgagtga cacaggaaca cttaacggct gacatggcct tagaaggcgt
     9181 tttagaagcc ctaatggatg gagtcaaaac aaactagcga tcagctttgt acaatggctc
     9241 atgtggaaaa accattggca gaaaaacacc tgccaacagt tttaccacaa ttgccactta
     9301 acccacggtt tcgctgtagt ttttgctcac gctcaataag atatatatat tttttttttt
     9361 atgaatgctc gcttgaagcg agtgctaatg ctgatcagac ttatcaggaa aacggtcatc
     9421 caggaagtag agctaaaaat caccactgat aacgctttac agtgtaaata tgcagtaaag
     9481 acatattgca taaccatcaa atgatggtat actatctttg ttggtcggga gtggttcccg
     9541 gcctcatcca gaagcccaca cgggcgggag caagtatgaa tattcaagaa gcattaaacg
     9601 tctttggcat caatagcaat ggcctttcaa aagatgatct taaaagtgcg tataaaaaat
     9661 tagcgcttaa ataccatcca gaccgtaacc cgcttggcgt tgaactgatg aaagcagtta
     9721 acgctgcttt tgacctgctt atgactcact ttgataaaat cagtcaatac agctcagaaa
     9781 atgatagcaa cacttacaac tatggtgagg aactggaaaa ggttttgaag gaactcaacg
     9841 gaatggaggg aattgttttt gaggtaattg gaaattgggt gtggatcgat ggagagacga
     9901 agaagcataa ggaagcatta aataagttgg gctgtaaatg ggcatcgaaa aagaaaaagt
     9961 ggttttatcg ccctgaagag cataaatcaa gatggaaccg cgccgaacgc tctatagatg
    10021 aaatccggga gatgtacgga acggatggag ttaagaaagc aaaaggccgc tacaaagttg
    10081 aaagccacgc ataaattgaa aggagggggc gcaagccccc tcttacggag gattaatgag
    10141 taactttaaa aaaaattatg aagccgtgtt tatacgtgta tgttttttct tgggtgaaaa
    10201 ctggcgcgta gataagagag acacaacttg cgatgacaga atagtgatga tcaacccgga
    10261 tttaaaaggg tatcagataa tcgctcgcct tgataaaaat agattaaaaa tagtaggctt
    10321 ttgcagaata aagcatacaa ctagtagctg tagctgcttc accgtatcac ccaggcgaat
    10381 gccgtttgat ttggctcgct acatcaaaaa aaacctgtta tgtgtagcag aaaaacaatg
    10441 tgatgaggtt tcatctacgg ttgataaggc cgaatacgat aaaacgaaaa aagagctact
    10501 tttacacctt ttgtctaaaa cagtcgaagt aacaccgtat caaagccact acagcgttat
    10561 atgtggcatt aaggcaaaaa gtataagtgc tgacattcat gaaagtagta agggaatgta
    10621 tgagcttaag atacatgatc tatcctttga gcaacttctg aggctttcag gattgctagc
    10681 taaatttgat taacatgaag ggtggcagcg cgtgaagatg ccacctaagg aaggcagatg
    10741 agcgaaattt tatcgtatag aaaaaacaga ggtaacgtaa cgtttcgtat aaccctatct
    10801 gaaaactcag atggggtttt aatgcatatc gaaaagttta tgaaagttag gtctaatgaa
    10861 cccggcaaaa aaaccacaaa aaggctggta tatgaacata ctttttatgc taaagaatta
    10921 gagtcaatga aaacaatagt tgctgatgag gaaatgatgt ctttttgttt ggaaactctg
    10981 gagaaaaccc aaaatggtta acaaacctac gccggaacag gttaaagatg cacgtataaa
    11041 agctggcttg tcgatacaag aagccgctga tcgatttggt tttacctata cagcctggca
    11101 agcaaaagaa actaatggga aaacttcgcg tggcctcgct gctggtactt atgagttact
    11161 acttttgtta gctggggaac atccagaata cgaattagta aaaaagaaat aaggggttgt
    11221 aataccatca tatgatggta tactaaaatc actggttagg agtggttcct ttccagaatc
    11281 cagaagccca aacgggcggg agtaaacatg aaagtttttg ctattgagtt taatgcagta
    11341 aatgctctga aagaagaaat cacctgcact tcacttatca aatctgaatc tatttttctc
    11401 gctatccacg cttttgaaga acaaaatcgc ggtaagggtt atatcgttac ttccgtacgt
    11461 gaagaaaata ccaatgaatt aagcgcgatt aaatcgctta aagctaatgt gcgtttttgg
    11521 tttcttgaat gcgggtatag ttcagagagc gtaattaaca aagtaaatgc ctggtataac
    11581 tttgctttta ctcaaaaaga gcaagatgaa gctaaaaagg agattattaa agaaattaaa
    11641 aaaagttgct agttaggctt taagttgggt atcaggatgt tggagcagcc tgatacccgg
    11701 acactaattt tcgtaggagg aaaatttcat gtcggaacgt atgctatcag ctatagcggc
    11761 tgttgaaaag ggaatgcccc cggtcttccc ggtcatgccg ttcgcgttgt tccctgagtt
    11821 tatgacgctg ttaaaactgg ctctggaaaa gagaaaaacg gaatcgtttg ataattaaac
    11881 agcggaggtt tttatgacta agaaggaatt tttatcattt atcagccagc aaaaaggatc
    11941 aggagcagta agattctctt taggatttgg agccaatgga gagattattc tttattggac
    12001 taatgatgaa gggttcagag tttggcgggt tttgtccggt aacagagggc ataaacctag
    12061 ccaggctaat aaagaacgta taactaaatt caggcactgg ttgcatgatg cccgcgaggg
    12121 catagaaggc gacaatcagc cgggtaaata gatcactata gtcgattcgc cgaagccctc
    12181 ccgtttgcgg gaggtgcttc ttttgcatat atcacagcac agcgcttgcg ccccctgcca
    12241 gacccgttcg cgaagcgaac agccccgcac aggtcttaca gcaactccta tccttacggt
    12301 cgaagactgg cgatctttca gctacgaaat ccctcagatt ttgcatttct gtacatactg
    12361 aagcacaatt tcagttgtgg cattttctac tgcgatgcag gatagggcaa acgccgcaaa
    12421 atgacgtcat tcgacgttat ttttcagcgt ttgcccggtg acctacagtc ggttcttgtt
    12481 gggagttatg atgaaaaaaa ttcagtttag agttgaagat gaagaccatg attatttgtt
    12541 agtatgcctt aaaagcattt accctgatga accaaatttg acagttgcaa aaggtatgaa
    12601 gttattagca agtgctttat taaagagtaa ggataaaaaa attgaagaaa gcattatcga
    12661 tgataatgat gattttatca aaacaacgct gtatttaaca gctacgcaaa gaagtaagat
    12721 agaaaaagct tctattcgtc acggttggac tatctccaga gaatgtcgat tcagaataca
    12781 aaccacactt gataataatc ttgattttta tgatcaggag ttattgatgt tgaataggtg
    12841 tcgaaacgta gttgataaaa ttggtagaaa tttccactac attattgtaa ataatcaatc
    12901 gatgttgctt gaaaaagatg atttttatca ggacgctcag aagcttactt ttgaaatgag
    12961 aagcttgaag gaacagtttg aaaactacat tgctctttgt aaaggtcgaa cagtttctaa
    13021 taaggttgag gtttagttat gggtgttttc gtagaaaaag attatagggt aaaacgtaag
    13081 tcttccgaaa atggtcgtaa gtctgcattt gctcataaag ttaaaaacgg tggtgaaaat
    13141 tacaaaaaaa atgtgcggga aaaaattaac cggaaggggg caagcaagga ggtggttgta
    13201 aaaatatctg gtggcgcagt aacccggcaa ggtatcaaaa atagcattga ttatatgagt
    13261 agggaatcgc agctttcagt gatgaacgag agcgggcagg tttggcaggg cgaagaaatc
    13321 aaagaagcta aagaacacat ggtagacgct gccaatgacg ctcaacacgt acatgatgac
    13381 aaagggcgag aaaataaaaa aatcacacaa aatattgtgt tttcccctcc tgtttcggcg
    13441 aaggttaagc cggaaggttt acttgattct gtcagaaaaa cgcttaataa aaagtatcct
    13501 aataatcgct ttgtactggg ttatcacgag gataagaaag agcatccaca tgtgcatgtg
    13561 gtgtttcgaa tcaaagatac tgatggtaag agaacggata taaagaaaaa agatttaaga
    13621 gagatcagga cgggcttttg taatgagctt atcttgaagg gttatgatgt aaaagctact
    13681 cataaacaaa cacaagggtt gaatcagtct attaaggatg ctcacgcctc agctcccaaa
    13741 cggcagaaag gcgtatatga ggttgttgat gtaggctatg accactatca gcatgataag
    13801 agtaagccca aacaacactt ccttaaactc aagacgctta acaaaggtgt agaaaaaacc
    13861 tattggggcg ctggttttgg agatttggta cagcgtgaaa gcgtgaagaa aggagattta
    13921 gttaagctaa aaaaactagg tcaaaaggaa gtcaagatcc ccgccctgga caagaacggc
    13981 attcaacaag gatggaaaac cgctcatcgt aatgactggc agttacagaa tttaggagta
    14041 aaagggattg acagaaaact atcaaatgat aagagcttta agcttgatga tatatcatct
    14101 attcaaaagc agcagcagca gatgaagaag ttcaatctag tgaaacaaaa tatgttgcag
    14161 agccaacaga aaatcaaagt cgggattaag ttctaacggt tagcattaac tttctaagca
    14221 tatgattgta agtgttttgt aagttttaac tggtatcaat caggtaaaaa acatgaaagc
    14281 tttgaaattt tggataagtt atctacacaa gttatcccaa tcgttctatt gaactacctt
    14341 tagtctaatt taaagtgaat tgtgctagtt gaaaagtaat tgctagcaca agggagtagt
    14401 tgtatgaagt tattgtgatc taaagatctg gtcttacatt tgaaaacaga acatgtagct
    14461 gttaaagttt ccatcagacg aaaaacttgt tctcttaaga tttttaaata cttcggggtt
    14521 atccgagtcg agagagcgtc tgaaaggaaa gaatctatga aatggtatgt attgcaattc
    14581 accacgacaa gatttgcagc cgttttcaaa catctcgaac ggcttaactt ctcctactac
    14641 tgccctatgg ctactgaaaa gtatcgccga cctgataaac aactttctta ccgagaaaga
    14701 ttaaccccac tttttcctgg ttatcttttt atccaggctg actttgatga agtccatacg
    14761 accactatca ccgggcttcc ccatacccaa cgttttatag cgttcggcgg cgagccttta
    14821 gcggttcctg atgatgaagt ctgcaacgta cagaaaggag aacgtaactt acttaacttt
    14881 gatgagtatc ctcgtttagt ggaaattatg atgatgagtg agccacgtat gcgcagcatg
    14941 gcaatgctta actacatcac ggaaaaaagt ctatcccaca aaatgaaacg gaagaaaaat
    15001 gactgtcacc aaaagaaaga gtccagcaaa gcgcaagccg caacgtaata ccctctacct
    15061 tcctaccgaa gtaagggatg aagttgaaag aatatctgta gaggttagtt atcgaagggg
    15121 gaagcggatt tcggattctg gtttcgtgca atatcttatt aagacatact ctcaacaagc
    15181 catccaagaa ctcattcagg gagccgatac aggcaacgat gaatgagttt tttcttttct
    15241 cattaccggg ctgatcctac cgggagcata aaatgctatc cactacagct tttgtcgctc
    15301 ttgctatgca atgtgcggcc agcattcatc cagatacagc gcaagaagta gcaagggttg
    15361 aatctggttt taatccatat gctattgctg aaattattcc taagaatgaa cgaaaggagg
    15421 gcgatagtgg tgtgatttca catttcccta aaacaaagga ggatgcatta aaaattgttc
    15481 aaaatattga atcacgcaat cgccgctact cagtaggttt aatgcagatt accagcacta
    15541 atttttctca atacggtgtt aatgcagata agcttttctc gccatgcaca aatcttgctg
    15601 ttttcgaaaa ggtgctgctt gattgctata cccgtggtgg aaatttgaaa aatgctctta
    15661 gctgttatta ttccggtaac ttttctaccg gaaaaaaaac tgaatcgggg tttggtaata
    15721 ccagctataa ccaacgtatt ggctataacc aatcggttaa taaaaaagat tgggaggttc
    15781 catccgtcag agaagatatt aaaaagaata acgctactca aaagatttct aatcgtataa
    15841 ccaccattta tccacaatac gccatgcgtg gcactgtttt agatgaaaag gaaacaacaa
    15901 atgttgaaag tgaataagcg ttttttaacc ctgtctgtct tcatggctgc tttaatggtt
    15961 tgtgttgctg aaccagcttt cgctgatgat gtatcgacga aaaccactgg tttcttacag
    16021 aagatcatcg acttcttaac tgatattcgt aagccagcta tcactatcat tgcgttgata
    16081 attggctata tcgctatctt ctcacgccag catgcatcgt ggattactcc cttaatcatc
    16141 gggattatca tcttcattgt tgcgccttat ctgccgaact ggttggcgta agttgacgtt
    16201 aaagggggcg tacaatgagt accgttttta aagggctgac acgccccgct ttgattagag
    16261 ggttaggtgt tccactttac ccttttctag caatgtgcgt gttggtcgtt ctgctaggtg
    16321 tatggataga tgatttgatg tacttcctta tcctgcccgg ttggtttgct atcaagcgag
    16381 taacaaaaat cgatgaacgt tttttcgatt tgttgtatct gcgtgccgta gttaagggac
    16441 atccgctggc aaacaagcgc ttcagcgccg tacattatgc gggaagccag tacgatgaag
    16501 ttgatatatc taaagtggac aattttatga agctgaaaga ccaggcgtct attgaagctc
    16561 ttatccctta ctcttctcac attactgatg atttagttgt caccaaaaac cgcgatttgc
    16621 tcgcaacgtg gcaagttgat ggtgcttatt ttgaatgtgt ggatgacgaa gatttaacgt
    16681 tacttactga ccagttaaat acgctcattc gtagtttcga aggcagggcg ataacgttct
    16741 atactcaccg cgtgagggta agaaaagaag ttaaggttgg ttttaatagc aagattcctt
    16801 tcgttaatcg cgtaatgaat gattactatt cctccctttc tgagcctgag tattttgaaa
    16861 acagactcta tttaacgatt tgttataagc cttttaatat cgaggataag gtttctcatt
    16921 ttatctcgaa gaataaaaag gaaaataata tctttgatga gccaatcaat gatatgaatg
    16981 aaatttgcgg gcgacttgat acatatttat ctcgtttcca tgcacatcgt cttggactgg
    17041 ttgaggaaaa cgggcgagtt ttctcagatc agctatccct ttttcagtat ttgctttctg
    17101 gtaagtggca gaaggtcaga gttacaaata gcccttttta cacttatctg gggggcaaag
    17161 atttgttctt tggaaatgat gccggacaga ttacggcgtc gcagaatgcc cggtatttcc
    17221 gttcgataga aatcaaagat tactttcagg aaacagatgc aggcattttt gatgcgctca
    17281 tgtatcttcc tgttgagtat gtctttacat cgtctttcac gtcgatggat aagcaagccg
    17341 ctgttaaagc gcttgatgat cagatagata agcttgaact gacggatgac gctgctaaat
    17401 ccctccttgc tgatttgcgc gttggtcttg atatggtttc aagcggatac aactctttcg
    17461 gaaagtgtca ccaaacattg attgtctttg ctgacacgcc ggaacgcttg gtgaaagata
    17521 cgaatatcgt tactacgacc ttagaagacc tggggctgat tgttacttat tctaccctaa
    17581 gcttgggtgc tgcctttttc tctcagttgc caggcaatta caatcttcgt cctcgcctaa
    17641 gtatgctgag tagcctcaac tttgccgaga tggaaagttt ccataacttc tttcacggta
    17701 aagctactgg taatacttgg ggcaatagct taatggctct tcgcggctct ggtaacgatg
    17761 tctaccatct caattatcac atgactacgg agaatattaa ctttttcggc aagaacccta
    17821 cgcttggcca ttgtgagatc ctgggaacct ctaacgtagg taaaaccgtt ctcatgatga
    17881 tcatgtctta tgcggcacag caatttggta cgcctgaatc atttccggaa aaccgaaaag
    17941 taaggaagct aaccacagtc ttctttgata aggacagagc gggagaagtg ggtattcgtg
    18001 ctatgggcgg ggcttatttt cgtgtgaagg gcggagagcc taccgggtgg aacccggcag
    18061 ccctcccgcc aactaagcga aacatagcat ttgtaaaaga cataataagg ctgatatgta
    18121 agctcaacgg caatacggtt gatgattacc aacattcgct gatttcttca gccgttgacc
    18181 gtcttatgca aagggaagac cgttcctttc ctatcagcaa gctcatcccg ctgatcatgg
    18241 agccggatga tactgaaact aagcgacatg ggcttaaagc tcgactgaga gcgtggaagc
    18301 aggggggcga gtatggctgg ttgctcgata atgcttccga ttcctttgat gttgcgcatt
    18361 tggatgtttt tggcatcgat ggaacagagt tccttgatga taaggttgta gccccggttg
    18421 cttcttttta cctgatttac cgggtaacaa tgctggctga cggtcgccgt ttgctgatct
    18481 acatggatga gttctggcaa tggataaaca acgatgcctt caaggatttc gtttataaca
    18541 agcttaaaac tggccgtaag ctggatatgg tgcttgttcc cgcaacgcaa tcaccggatg
    18601 aattaattaa atctccaatt gccgcagccg tcagggaaca gtgcgccacc catatctacc
    18661 tcgctaaccc caaagcgaaa cgcaatgaat atgttgatga acttcaggta agggatcttt
    18721 attttgacaa aatcaaagct atcgacccct tgtctcgcca gtttctggta gtcaaaaacc
    18781 cgcaacggca gggcgaacga gatgactttg cggctttcgc aaagttagac ctgggcaaag
    18841 ctgcctacta ccttcccatt ctgagtgctt cagcagaaca acttgagttg ttcgacgaaa
    18901 tctggtctga aggtatggca cctgaagagt ggatagatac atatcttgaa cgggctaacc
    18961 gtggagtcaa ataagatgaa aaaactatac ctcgctttag cattaagctg tttctcagta
    19021 aacgctttag ctcttactga gggcgtaatc gtccatgatg ccaaatcagc aatagatacg
    19081 gcttcgcagt gggtgaagga agcgaaacag tggcagaaag aacttaccgc gtataaggat
    19141 gaactgttaa cgaaaaccgg tatacgcgat gttcaggggc tggtacagga tgctcagtct
    19201 gttagcaagg agctgacaga catttatgag cagggtaact ctttcattga tgactacata
    19261 cagaacccga acggcgtact gtcagagaaa gctaaatcgc ttcttactga ttacaaggtt
    19321 actgatacct gcaaaggttt gggttatacc ggtgatctgg tgcgtggttg tgaagcttct
    19381 ttcctttctc agcttgccgg ggttgagtac ggcaacaagc ttgaaagtaa gcttcgtaaa
    19441 gacaatgctt cgatgaaaga ccttatcgat caggttaaaa acgcgaagga caccaaagcc
    19501 acacaggacg caacaaacgc catttctctg gaaaacctga agtttgagaa gcttaaattt
    19561 cagtatgaaa tgtatcgcga taagcagcgt gatctagcac aatacaaaga gaaaatggct
    19621 caggctactt accagaaaca gcagttagac gccgtgaacg agccactttc gtataaggaa
    19681 caatttacga agcagagttt tgaacttaac taaggagtca tgatgagaaa gctaaattta
    19741 attctggttg caacagggat gacgttttta ttagccggat gtgaggacgt taaatctgta
    19801 gattggtggc aatctcatcc tgacgaagcg ggtaaaaaag tgtcagagtg caagcaatcc
    19861 ggcgatgaca gtgaaaattg tcgtaatgct aaagatgggt tgttccgtta tcagcagcta
    19921 cactcaaaat caccgtctta taaggacgct tttaaaagtt ctacgagtaa aggtgaaaaa
    19981 taaaaggagc cactatggca acttctgatt ttttccaaac cgctcgcgat gtgatactta
    20041 atactcttga ccagtcaaca actggtcagt tagatcgtat ttcttcaata gcatcctcgc
    20101 taggaaagtt tggaatatca atatttatct tgtggtatgc atatactgta gttgttggaa
    20161 aacagaaatc agccgttcag gattttttat ggaatctatt tagattctgg atgattatga
    20221 ttttcgttac taatgcagga ggatggttag atagttcgac gcaggctata gatggtttga
    20281 aagagtcgtt ctctggtggc gacccgtggt tatggcttga tcagttatgg actaaagtcc
    20341 aacaagtcgc agccttctta atgtcaaaag acccttctac ttacgttaaa acagatggtg
    20401 cgatagcttc catattcact tatgccgggg gtattgttgc tcttttgcta tgtactatcg
    20461 tttatttttc agcagaagtt acacttaaag ttctaacagt aacagcgccg ttatttatta
    20521 tatgtttgtc ttttggtttt ttaagacaaa tgtttaatag ctggcttcag cttatcttta
    20581 gctctttgct tatattcctt ttcggtgcgt tggcattaaa agctggcact acgttcctga
    20641 atggtattct ttcagtttct gtacaagatg ccgaacctct caacctgatc gcaactggtg
    20701 ctacagcatt tgtcgcgggt gcttttatgg catggattat ctggcaagca aaaacttatg
    20761 cgtcacagct tgccggagtg ggtgtagagg gcgctttaca aggtgcagcg gctatggggt
    20821 taggagcggc aacgttcggg gcatctcgca tggggggtaa aatacttggt atggggaaaa
    20881 atgccggggc gggtgcatgg aaaggcttac gacgcgagaa agaaggccta gctgagtcta
    20941 caggcgtttc tggaaaagta ggtaacctaa ccgggcaggg aataaatatc ggcgctaaga
    21001 agctgcgtaa tgcggctatt gagatggcaa aaaagaaata cggtggatga caattatcta
    21061 gatataaact ctcgtaaata agctttaagt tttcttcatc acctccttcg agatcttaat
    21121 catgaaaatt attatcgcgg tcatcgtgac gctttgtctt gtcggttgcc aagccgcaca
    21181 ccaactacca caagtgtcag gaaaaagtga gcctgttaat tcagcagagg taatgcgcaa
    21241 tggagtttaa atttccgcaa ctgaaatttt ttaaaaagaa agaagaggtg actgattcat
    21301 catcttcttt cgaagaaaag aatcaaaatc ttcaagagaa aatgaaccgt atctataagt
    21361 acggaggaat gtcagggatg gcaatagggg tattatcttt gctcgcactt aatgccgctc
    21421 ttccgctgaa agaaacctta gttgaagctt acttaattaa tagtgttaat ggtgttgctg
    21481 aaaggttgac ttcagttaaa aaagaaaacc tttccgaaaa tgaagctttg gctaagtatt
    21541 ttatcaatca gtatgtaaaa cgcagagagg gttataacta ctttagtctt cagcatgatt
    21601 atgattatgt tctgctgtac agtgctgaaa atgttgctac tgattacaat gctctaatca
    21661 atggcaataa ttcgccaaaa gttatttata agaaagcaga gcaaacggca acagtacagg
    21721 atgatccatc aataatctta agctcatcat cacgcgctga tgataaagat aaaggtgctt
    21781 atattcgctt ccgtttaaca atccgagacg tagcaactgg cacagagaaa cagcaatatt
    21841 ggaatgttag gttaacttat cgcatcgaac cgcagataga aatggcatcg ggcgaaagaa
    21901 acaacaaccc tcttaagttt gtagtaacta gctatgctcg tgataaagaa gataaagggt
    21961 aaagcacatg aaattaagaa agaatgcgtt atttgtcgct gttctgttag cctctaatat
    22021 ctgtagtgcg gctgtcttac caactggaag tagatttgac cctagaaatc aggttgtaag
    22081 ttacaacccc caaaatacga ccgttataaa cagtgccgtt ggatatacaa ctacgctggt
    22141 atttgatgac gatgaaactg ttatcagtgc cagaactggt tttccgcaag gttggtcagt
    22201 aaataaagaa gataatcttg tatatctgga ggttcagccc gttaagcaga cagtgcaaaa
    22261 taataagtcc gatgaagatg gtaatgaatc atctgaagtg gttaacgttg cgcttgatcc
    22321 ggaaaatgat ttagagcgtt ggagaactaa cctttttgtt cgtacaacaa aacgaaacta
    22381 tagcatggag cttaacgccc gaacgttcaa aaaccccgat aaaattgctt ttgtcataaa
    22441 ctaccagtac ccacaagaac ggcgtaaaga gcaggcagag atcgagataa agcgcatcga
    22501 ggcatataac aaacagaaag aagagttagc aattaaccga gagttggaaa acgccaaatc
    22561 acctcgtaac tggcaatact ataaacgtgt tgctgaagga agtcaggata ttagccccga
    22621 ttatgcttat gacgacggtc gctatacatg gcttggcttt agtccaacaa agaaaatacc
    22681 tagcgtgttt gttatgagtg gcaatgaaga gactattacc aatccggtta ttgtcactcg
    22741 cggagcaaat acattgcttg gtgtaccagt cgataaacgg tttgttttac gcctgggtaa
    22801 acaagtagtg ggtattgaga ataaggggtt cggtaaagtc cggcttcagg ccgctgacac
    22861 agtatctcct aaagttgaaa aagaggtgat ccagtgagcg aacaggaaaa caaagttcct
    22921 acggctgtag aaattgaacg cgcattacgt gaacgccgtc agcaagaact tgaacaggcc
    22981 agtacagaca gcgataaggg agatgcagcc gaaccggata aaaggctggg aatcgataag
    23041 ctcaaaaaat caaggaaggg cttagtagta ataattgtgg ccttcctcct tctggctatc
    23101 ggtgtatgtt tttattatgt gccatcaatt attcgtgcaa tgtccagctc tgaagagaag
    23161 ccagcaacta aaaccgttcc tacaggaacg gtaaagcgtc agactgggtt aagcgatgat
    23221 attgacccgt ttaatcagag ccagagggat gacagtaagg aagctgtaga gcgcgacact
    23281 ggcaagaatg aacaggtaaa agctgaggaa aagccacaaa acatgcagca cagttacagc
    23341 cgcgctcttg atgttgccta tggcggtagt agcggctcag gaagcagtaa ttcagtaaat
    23401 cagtctcagg cagaaactaa tgaccaggac ggtgatgcag ccagtacgga aaagacggta
    23461 gaactggtta aaaatggggc gtctgtatca ttgtctgaga ttaagcgcgt accatatgat
    23521 ccaaacctgt ttatacctga aaatacagct atcaaatgtt ctctcgacag gcgctttatc
    23581 tctgatttag caggcaagct ggtatgtaca atcaatgagg acgtatacag cgctaaccgc
    23641 aatgtgaagc tcattgataa aggcacagca gcttatctta tgtataagtc tggtacattc
    23701 cggcatggtc agggagccgt atttatcatg gcgacaaagc tcagaacgag gaaagagccg
    23761 tttattgata tcccattaat cgatacgcaa gcagccgggg cgctgggcga agctggagcc
    23821 agtggttgga ttgacaccca ttttagcgat cgctttttgg gggctatgat gattgggatg
    23881 atcccggatt tcgcacaagc agcgagcggc gcagcaaaaa ataataaaga taatcagact
    23941 gattatacgg ccaacagtag acaggcattt gctgatattg cgagagaatc attctctaat
    24001 agtgtaaaca tccctccaac gctctataaa aatcagggcg aaatcatcac gcttatcgtc
    24061 ggtcaggatt tggatttttc aaaaatctac aaactgaaaa tgaaataaga ggtaaattaa
    24121 cggttatgac agtaaataat gaaaaccgtc atatcattta tgacatagtt aatgattatt
    24181 ttagtcaatg gctaaacaat tctgatggac tcactgaaat agccgttaat agacccggtg
    24241 agttatttac aaaaataaac gggaagtgga aaaaagaaca aacaaatatg agttatcaag
    24301 actgtctgtc ttttgcttct gctatagcag actatcatga taatggttcg attacgccgg
    24361 aatacccatt acgctctgca acgctgccgg atggtgagcg cgttcagatc gttatccctc
    24421 cggcgactga aaaagatact gtatctataa caatacgaaa accatcaagc gtttttctaa
    24481 gtcatgacca ctttgtgcgg caagggtttt attcaaaact taatgccgga acagcttttg
    24541 aaagtaaaca ggatgatcta agtgatattt acaaaaaaaa tagatttgaa gagtttatcc
    24601 ctgcttgttt gaaaagtgga aaaactatgg ttttttgcgc tggtacaggt gcaggtaaaa
    24661 ctacattcgc aaatgcttgt cttgagttca tacctcacca cctgcgctgc atatcaatcg
    24721 aagatacaga tgaagcaaaa tttaaatttc atgaaaacca tgtgaaactt ttttatcccg
    24781 cagaagggga aaacaaggtt gtaacctctg ccactcttct acgttctgga ttccgtatga
    24841 atccagacag gattttaaca acagaaattc gtggcgctga ggcatgggat tttctgaaag
    24901 gggcaagctc aggccatgcc ggaaacataa caacagtgca cgaaatgaat cctgtagatg
    24961 ctgtattagg tattgtgcag cggtgttata tgaatccgga gtgtcaaaac cttccttata
    25021 atgtactttt gcgacgtgtg ttaagtaata tagatgtgat aatgagtatt aagtacttgg
    25081 atgaagaaga tgctcgtttt gcctccggta tctactatcg ttcggttgat ttcgaaaagt
    25141 attttaaaat gctcaaggag taaagctatg tcgttgaaac tccctgataa ggggcagtgg
    25201 gcttttataa tactggtaat gtgtttgatt gcatactaca caggttcggt cgcaatctat
    25261 tttttcaatc acaagacacc actttatata tggaagcact atgattcttt acttttatgg
    25321 cgtgtaataa ttgatagtag catcaaaagt gaagttagat ttacggctct tccttcattg
    25381 ctttcaggag cgctcgcgtc gttagctgcc ccagctttca taatctggaa actcaatcag
    25441 aaagatgccc cgctttttgg tgatgctaaa tttgccagtg attcagattt gaaaaaatca
    25501 aagctgttaa agtgggaaaa agaaaatgat actgatattc tcgttggtcg atataaaggc
    25561 aaataccttt ggtatactgc accagacttt gtttctttgg gagcaggaac gcgagcgggg
    25621 aaaggggctg caatcggaat ccccaatatg ctcgttaaga aacactcaat aattgcacta
    25681 gatccgaaac aagagctttg gaaaatcact agcaaggtca gagaacaaat actaggtaac
    25741 aaagtttatc ttcttgaccc gttcaacacc aaaacacata aatgtaaccc tcttttctat
    25801 gtcgatttga aatcagagag tggagctaaa gacttactaa aactggttga gattcttttt
    25861 ccctcttttg gtttgaccgg agcagaggca cattttaata accttgccgg gcaatactgg
    25921 actggactgg ctaaacttct acatttcttt ataaacttcg ccccggaatg gattgaagag
    25981 ctaagagtaa aacccgtctt ttctattggt acagttgttg atttatacag caatatcgat
    26041 cgtgagcagg tattaagtaa tcgagaaaca tttgaagaac tggcgcaagg aaatgaaact
    26101 gccctttttc atttaaagga tgcgcttacc aaaataagag agtatcacga aacagaggat
    26161 gagcagcggt caagtataga tggctcgttc aggaagaaaa tgagcctctt ctacttaccg
    26221 actgtacgca aatgcactga cggtaacgac ttcgatttac gtcaaatgag gcgtgaagac
    26281 attactgttt atgtaggggt aaacgcagaa gatatgatct tagcgtatga ttttctgaat
    26341 ctgtttttta acctggttgt agaggtgacg ctaagagaaa accctgactt tgatcctaca
    26401 ctgaaacacg actgtttatt gttccttgat gagttcccct ctatcggtta tatgccgata
    26461 atcaaaaaag gttccggcta tatagctggc tataaactaa aactactaac catctatcag
    26521 aatataagtc agttaaatga aatatacgga acggaagggg caaaaacact tttgagtgct
    26581 catccatgcc gggttatcta tgcagtaagt gaagaggatg atgcaaaaaa aatctcagag
    26641 aaactaggtt acataaccgc acgatctaag ggttccagta agacaagcgg caaagccaca
    26701 tcccgaagca actctgaaaa tgaggctcaa cgtgcattag ttttaccgca agaactagga
    26761 acactcgatt tctcagagga aatgataatc ctcaaagggg agcaccctgt taaagctgaa
    26821 aaggcgctct attatcttga taattacttt atggaacgat taatgttagt tagcccaaaa
    26881 ctcacggcgc taacagcgag catcaataga agtaataaga tttttggcgt taaaggaatt
    26941 aaatacccgt cgaaagaaaa gatgctttcg gttggagaac ttgaatctga ggttttacta
    27001 tgaagaaatt aattttattg agcgcaattg tgatgtcagg atgttcttca ccgccagaac
    27061 ctccgcaagt gaactggagc gataaaccag aaacaatgaa ctcacagctt cctgattggc
    27121 agcctacaaa tcaggttgtt aaatcggata aagtaacttc aacttggatg aaggttatta
    27181 ctaatttctc gcctgaaaat cgcctgtatg acgactctgt tttctatgcc gtcgcccatt
    27241 cacccgtaat tattgttgaa acaactaatg gcggcgattt tttcattgca aaaaaatggc
    27301 ttcgaaataa tggcgcatat ggcgttattc agtatagata taaatctaat ggctttggtg
    27361 ttcgttcaac caatatatat tttgaaagag ggtgaaaatg aaaatcatgc tcatagctgc
    27421 tattgtcggc ttattaattt catgccctgc tttagcaaga aagcacaatc ataccgatgg
    27481 actaaatcag gtaggtgatc cctgcctttt gatgacgtgc atgattggga aattacaggg
    27541 cgatacgcag ccagcttgcc agcccgttaa ccagcgtttc ttcaacgttc gtgtattcac
    27601 accctactat aaccctgaag ccacggcacg actcagacaa agtatcctga ccagatgtgt
    27661 aggctctgtt gagaacagag ataatcttga ggccgttata gaaagatatg gtcgctcatt
    27721 ccaggaataa cagaacgcct tacatcgcag attttaatct gagatgtaag gggttgaaca
    27781 accgaagggc gttagaaggg gtcgtttgcg ggagggggcg gaatcctacg ctaaggcttt
    27841 ggccagcgat attctccggt gagattgatg tgttcccatc cgagcggcga aacatgggcc
    27901 aagagatcgg gcgatagcag ctttccatcg cgtttctggt ttgcaacgac ctcgccgagc
    27961 ttcatggtgt tccagaagat gatgatggcg gcgagcagat tcatgccggc gatgcggtaa
    28021 tgctggcctt cggcggaacg gtcgcggatt tcaccgcggc ggtggaagct gattgcccgc
    28081 ttcagcgcat gatgagcttc gcctttgttg agcccgatct gggcacgccg ttggagttcg
    28141 gcatccagaa tccagtcgat catgaacagg gtgcgctcga cgcgaccgac ttcccgcagg
    28201 gctgtcgcga gctcgttctg ccgcggatag gaggcgagtt tccgcagaat ctggcttggc
    28261 gcgacggtcc cggcagcaat ggtggcggcg atgcgcagga tgtcgggcca attgcgctcg
    28321 atcatggctt ggttgacctt tccgccgatc aacgctcgca ggtgcgccgg ggcggccgac
    28381 ggattgaacg cgtagagccg tttggatggc aggtcgcgga tgcgcggagc gaaccggtag
    28441 ccgagaatgg cacatgcggc aaagacgtga tcggtgaagc cgcccgtgtc ggtgaactgc
    28501 tcgcggatat ggcgtccagc atcgttcatc agcaggccat cgaggatgta aggcgcttcg
    28561 cttgccgttg caggaatcac ctgggttgcg aacggcgcat attggtcgga gacggggtct
    28621 gacgctcagt ggaacgaaaa ctcacgttaa gcaacgtttt ctgcctctga cgcctctttt
    28681 aatggtctca gatgaccttt ggtcaccagt tctgccagcg tgaaggaata atggccgagc
    28741 atattgatat gtccgtggca aagcggggag aggcgtgcga tatcttcatc attcagtgtt
    28801 tcaccctgcg cccggagatg atccagagct gcctgcatat aaatagtgtt ccataacacg
    28861 acggcgttag tgaccagccc cagagctccc aactgatctt cctgaccgtc ggtatatcgt
    28921 tttcttatct cacctttttg accgtgacag atggctctgg caactgcatg acggctttct
    28981 ccccgattaa gctgggtcag aatgcgtggc acttttcggg gaaatgtgcg cggaacccct
    29041 atttgtttat ttttctaaat acattcaaat atgtatccgc tcatgagaca ataaccctga
    29101 taaatgcttc aataatattg aaaaaggaag agtatgagta ttcaacattt ccgtgtcgcc
    29161 cttattccct tttttgcggc attttgcctt cctgtttttg ctcacccaga aacgctggtg
    29221 aaagtaaaag atgctgaaga tcagttgggt gcacgagtgg gttacatcga actggatctc
    29281 aacagcggta agatccttga gagttttcgc cccgaagaac gttttccaat gatgagcact
    29341 tttaaagttc tgctatgtgg cgcggtatta tcccgtgttg acgccgggca agagcaactc
    29401 ggtcgccgca tacactattc tcagaatgac ttggttgagt actcaccagt cacagaaaag
    29461 catcttacgg atggcatgac agtaagagaa ttatgcagtg ctgccataac catgagtgat
    29521 aacactgcgg ccaacttact tctgacaacg atcggaggac cgaaggagct aaccgctttt
    29581 ttgcacaaca tgggggatca tgtaactcgc cttgatcgtt gggaaccgga gctgaatgaa
    29641 gccataccaa acgacgagcg tgacaccacg atgcctgcag caatggcaac aacgttgcgc
    29701 aaactattaa ctggcgaact acttactcta gcttcccggc aacaattaat agactggatg
    29761 gaggcggata aagttgcagg accacttctg cgctcggccc ttccggctgg ctggtttatt
    29821 gctgataaat ctggagccgg tgagcgtggg tctcgcggta tcattgcagc actggggcca
    29881 gatggtaagc cctcccgtat cgtagttatc tacacgacgg ggagtcaggc aactatggat
    29941 gaacgaaata gacagatcgc tgagataggt gcctcactga ttaagcattg gtaactgtca
    30001 gaccaagttt actcatatat actttagatt gatttaaaac ttcattttta atttaaaagg
    30061 atctaggtga agatcctttt tgataatctc atgaccaaaa tcccggccgc gatcaagcag
    30121 gtgcgacaga cgtcatacta gatatcaagc gacttctcct atcccctggg aacacatcaa
    30181 tcttaccgga gaatatcgtt
//
