# Supplementary material for: Selective targeting of a histone-like silencer Sfx to the R6K conjugal transfer operon
Source: bioRxiv preprint, doi:10.64898/2026.02.23.707533, version 1 (2026-02-24)
Supplement: Dataset 2 [file 707533_file03.zip › Dataset 2/pIA1721.gb]

LOCUS       pIA1721                30694 bp    DNA     circular SYN 17-FEB-2026
DEFINITION  synthetic circular DNA
ACCESSION   .
VERSION     .
KEYWORDS    .
SOURCE      synthetic DNA construct
  ORGANISM  synthetic DNA construct
REFERENCE   1  (bases 1 to 30694)
  AUTHORS   Artsimovitch Lab
  TITLE     Direct Submission
  JOURNAL   Exported Feb 17, 2026 from SnapGene 8.2.2
            https://www.snapgene.com
FEATURES             Location/Qualifiers
     source          1..30694
                     /mol_type="other DNA"
                     /organism="synthetic DNA construct"
     CDS             69..539
                     /codon_start=1
                     /product="putative nuclease; thermonuclease signature, 
                     Staphylococcal nuclease homologue, secreted (signal 
                     peptide)"
                     /label=yncBx
                     /translation="MKIFTLLTFTIAISSPSLLIAAELSGKVTRVLDGDTIEVLQDKTP
                     VRVRLANIDAPEKKQPFGSWSSKQLKSLIAGQPVTVTYMQKDRYGRVIGRVFTANGTES
                     NRFMVQSGAAWVYDHFNTDTSLPGLQRDAQEQKRGLWADSQPAPPWEWRHNH"
     CDS             554..703
                     /codon_start=1
                     /label=hyp23
                     /translation="MNNSEKERFNNRVCVGQVRISADVYINSGMSESAAEVMHSKMNLI
                     SMKF"
     CDS             734..907
                     /codon_start=1
                     /label=hyp24
                     /translation="VRLMDFRYSIIPGVFTFTGMKKLNSFLKAGSPIHLIRMDGYPENL
                     THYACPPLRPKK"
     CDS             954..1199
                     /codon_start=1
                     /label=hyp1
                     /note="hyp protein"
                     /translation="MRNGFVSDEQYQHSLAVFKELLDADVYESGNKKIIEKFESALDIC
                     LAYERQCSSQDLHKSLISSYSVLQPKRAAYPIISIY"
     CDS             1219..3543
                     /codon_start=1
                     /product="DNA topoisomerase III"
                     /label=topBx
                     /translation="MRLFIAEKPSLAKAIFEGLGGNPATEKKNGCYEHGTDVVTWCFGH
                     MLELYDPQDYDVKYAAWRFDDLPIKTPWPPKYKIRADAQQQTNIIFSLIEKATSIVHAG
                     DPDDEGCLLVDEILDYAKNTKPVQRLLVADLNLAPVQKALANMQPNEKFRGMTNSALAR
                     SLCDQGFGYNLTRGCTLKGQEKGFHGVLNVGRVQSAVLGLVNQRTLANQNHTESFYYDV
                     QAALSMNGHLLKAKYQVAEGDEKDEKNRLISEAQAKAVVEHVTGKKAVISETATKPEHT
                     KPPMPLNLSTLQQICARRFGYKAKETLDIMQGLYETHKLLTYPRTDNRYLSDEHFTQAG
                     DIADAIGATLPELATATAGMDKTQKHKAFNASKIEAHHAIIPTTKSGKGVQLNEKERNV
                     YSIVATHFIGLFYPDAIRNKTKTYFSIEDHVFTATQSVLVQKGWEVLGKDTEEDNAQDE
                     EVQTGFDLSMLQVNDDGVCESASIDKKATTPPRYFTDSTLLAAMTRAAKFIDDPDLRKA
                     LEAKDEGSSDQGSIGTEATRAGILEKLAANTGLVSIEKEKGYTELVWKTTKQGQEFCAA
                     LPPEVIKPNISALWAEKQAQIKSGEMTINDFIKENDDYIHTLISDLQQKGLNISSNAIP
                     CPACGNGVLRRIKGANGFFWGCSGYPGCKTSFPDKDGKPLTEKQPAGGASDRLDVPCPS
                     CNKEILVRPKGFFCTGCDFKLWSEIAGKKITSTQVETLIKKGKTGSLKGFTSTKTGKKF
                     DAALVLQDKNTGKVGFEFAKK"
     CDS             3555..4001
                     /codon_start=1
                     /label=Sfx
                     /note="H-NS like"
                     /translation="MSDNENFELVRKLLLNIRSVRVFARETHFEQLLEMQEKLNAVIEE
                     RREEAEQEAKEREERERKRQELLQLIQGEGFSAEELLGFSEEKPKKRKNKLPKAPPKYQ
                     FEDNGVVKYWSGRGRAPKPIDAALKSGQKLEDFLIKKDQSGTEQA"
     CDS             4011..4034
                     /codon_start=1
                     /product="FLAG(R) epitope tag, followed by an enterokinase 
                     cleavage site"
                     /label=FLAG
                     /translation="DYKDDDDK"
     CDS             4097..4501
                     /codon_start=1
                     /label=hyp2
                     /note="hyp protein, SlyB?"
                     /translation="MSLTLPIMYFKTGSDLSQITHFEVNYPDDFVKQAWERPEINLFIV
                     CVATKKGAVREIKGGMAVLTSIPASNGLELSRALDDVLRKSDELRPLAGQKNNVFLPAK
                     VGLAGDPPTEQELLSLFYQQCLKHGTWGNA"
     CDS             complement(4578..4712)
                     /codon_start=1
                     /label=hyp3
                     /translation="MTVAERFDHIILVVSLCSLGAMMIIALCGLVIYKRNHSTDKKSR"
     CDS             complement(4869..5507)
                     /codon_start=1
                     /product="putative resolvase; Recombinase resolvase family"
                     /label=resolvase1
                     /translation="VTQTVPKGFVRAYLRASTSEQDASRALAAIDSFAEERGLNICNYY
                     IENESGSRLDRPELFRLLKDCRHNDILLIEDVDRLSRLTGEDWNSLKKLIRQKDIRVMA
                     INVPTTWIASGSHDFDSRMFAAINDMLLDMLAAVARRDYEQRRERQRQGISKAKKEGRY
                     KGRQANKERYDAINRLLDSGSSWSQVQKIMACSRGTISSAVKSRKLNAI"
     CDS             5782..6444
                     /codon_start=1
                     /label=parFx
                     /note="ParA"
                     /translation="MGITLLVSSDKGGVGKSTTTANLAAMLVNKGKSAIVLKTDKNNDM
                     MSWNEKRKENGLLPVSVQEGYGNVSKEISRLSKLCDVLIVDCPGHDSQEFRSALTVADI
                     MITLTKPSSDFESETLTTVTEKVRIAQKTNPKLQPWVLLTRINSSKPRHRQAAIKLDKF
                     LRSDSIWIQPLKTRLSDLDVFESACNEGAGVHDVSRATSLTAAKAQLELLAQELGII"
     CDS             complement(6430..6756)
                     /codon_start=1
                     /label=hyp4
                     /translation="MLSNAANAALRTVVLFCPVLTASASRMDSNPSDRRKLTSLPFLDA
                     GLLFAPEIKRAVSAFVAAPSVSGNFGRLSLRVIFIAPGYLFPISLIALRCKDNVKQQLF
                     LYDA"
     CDS             6524..6808
                     /codon_start=1
                     /label=ParGx
                     /note="conserved hyp protein"
                     /translation="MTLKLNRPKLPDTEGAATNADTARFISGANRRPASRKGRLVNFRL
                     SDGFESILEAEAVRTGQNKTTVLKAALAAFDNMDEAEKNRWILESAKIG"
     CDS             6926..7231
                     /codon_start=1
                     /label=hyp5
                     /note="hyp protein"
                     /translation="MTSKISKYEVIHRGECVNYMPPGTWVFIQRALCYGGGFWFGRVYN
                     VCFWLEFEKPTSLSIGIDYLMKLNSLTDKVHSFDDDFQLDLLLEEDTQCFIGQQRR"
     misc_feature    7140..7672
                     /label=Ori beta
     CDS             complement(7710..8165)
                     /codon_start=1
                     /product="hypothetical transmembrane protein"
                     /label=hyp6
                     /translation="MAKIYDFPQGAERRRMHRKIQWNNAVKLSKNGWSKPEVKRWSFLA
                     FISTGWYYFRLSVAVIFHIITICGLAVLAALSNTIFWIGGAICLVTWYTNDHQIWSTNN
                     LTIPIVFGLWVLSLVAAPLIDFFSQKLPFYRLLVPDAKREEVGEDDS"
     CDS             complement(8169..9086)
                     /codon_start=1
                     /label=pir
                     /translation="MRLKVMMDVNKKTKIRHRNELNHTLAQLPLPAKRVMYMALAPIDS
                     KEPLERGRVFKIRAEDLAALAKITPSLAYRQLKEGGKLLGASKISLRGDDIIALAKELN
                     LPFTAKNSPEELDLNIIEWIAYSNDEGYLSLKFTRTIEPYISSLIGKKNKFTTQLLTAS
                     LRLSSQYSSSLYQLIRKHYSNFKKKNYFIISVDELKEELIAYTFDKDGNIEYKYPDFPI
                     FKRDVLNKAIAEIKKKTEISFVGFTVHEKEGRKISKLKFEFVVDEDEFSGDKDDEAFFM
                     NLSEADAAFLKVFDETVPPKKAKG"
     rep_origin      9270..9658
                     /label=R6K gamma ori
                     /note="gamma replication origin from E. coli plasmid R6K; 
                     requires the R6K initiator protein pi for replication"
     rep_origin      9270..9658
                     /label=R6K gamma ori
                     /note="gamma replication origin from E. coli plasmid R6K; 
                     requires the R6K initiator protein pi for replication"
     misc_feature    9724..9837
                     /label=ssiA
                     /note="Escherichia coli plasmid R6K single-strand
                     initiation sequence ssiA; direct RNA primer synthesis in 
                     R6K replication; Nomura, Gene 108(1):15 (1991) 
                     Pubmed:1761225"
     CDS             9855..9998
                     /codon_start=1
                     /label=hyp7
                     /translation="MNARLKRVLMLIRLIRKTVIQEVELKITTDNALQCKYAVKTYCIT
                     IK"
     CDS             9995..10588
                     /codon_start=1
                     /product="Hsp40"
                     /label=dnaJx
                     /note="DNA J"
                     /translation="MMVYYLCWSGVVPGLIQKPTRAGASMNIQEALNVFGINSNGLSKD
                     DLKSAYKKLALKYHPDRNPLGVELMKAVNAAFDLLMTHFDKISQYSSENDSNTYNYGEE
                     LEKVLKELNGMEGIVFEVIGNWVWIDGETKKHKEALNKLGCKWASKKKKWFYRPEEHKS
                     RWNRAERSIDEIREMYGTDGVKKAKGRYKVESHA"
     CDS             10630..11187
                     /codon_start=1
                     /label=hyp8
                     /note="hyp protein AraC?"
                     /translation="MSNFKKNYEAVFIRVCFFLGENWRVDKRDTTCDDRIVMINPDLKG
                     YQIIARLDKNRLKIVGFCRIKHTTSSCSCFTVSPRRMPFDLARYIKKNLLCVAEKQCDE
                     VSSTVDKAEYDKTKKELLLHLLSKTVEVTPYQSHYSVICGIKAKSISADIHESSKGMYE
                     LKIHDLSFEQLLRLSGLLAKFD"
     CDS             11232..11495
                     /codon_start=1
                     /label=hyp9
                     /note="hyp protein"
                     /translation="MSEILSYRKNRGNVTFRITLSENSDGVLMHIEKFMKVRSNEPGKK
                     TTKRLVYEHTFYAKELESMKTIVADEEMMSFCLETLEKTQNG"
     CDS             11488..11706
                     /codon_start=1
                     /label=hyp10
                     /translation="MVNKPTPEQVKDARIKAGLSIQEAADRFGFTYTAWQAKETNGKTS
                     RGLAAGTYELLLLLAGEHPEYELVKKK"
     CDS             11802..12146
                     /codon_start=1
                     /label=hyp11
                     /note="hyp protein"
                     /translation="MKVFAIEFNAVNALKEEITCTSLIKSESIFLAIHAFEEQNRGKGY
                     IVTSVREENTNELSAIKSLKANVRFWFLECGYSSESVINKVNAWYNFAFTQKEQDEAKK
                     EIIKEIKKSC"
     CDS             12223..12372
                     /codon_start=1
                     /label=hyp12
                     /translation="MSERMLSAIAAVEKGMPPVFPVMPFALFPEFMTLLKLALEKRKTE
                     SFDN"
     CDS             12388..12645
                     /codon_start=1
                     /label=hyp13 (VirBR)
                     /translation="MTKKEFLSFISQQKGSGAVRFSLGFGANGEIILYWTNDEGFRVWR
                     VLSGNRGHKPSQANKERITKFRHWLHDAREGIEGDNQPGK"
     CDS             complement(12454..12702)
                     /codon_start=1
                     /label=hyp14
                     /translation="MQKKHLPQTGGLRRIDYSDLFTRLIVAFYALAGIMQPVPEFSYTF
                     FISLARFMPSVTGQNPPNSEPFIISPIKNNLSIGSKS"
     misc_feature    12565..12831
                     /label=ssiB
                     /note="Escherichia coli plasmid R6K single-strandinitiation
                     sequence ssiB; direct RNA primer synthesis in R6K 
                     replication; Nomura, Gene 108(1):15 (1991) Pubmed:1761225"
     misc_feature    12674..13213
                     /label=Ori alpha
     misc_feature    12883..12979
                     /label=Ori-alpha LIR (oriT)
     CDS             12982..13530
                     /codon_start=1
                     /product="DNA distortion polypeptide 1; ddp1; formerly
                     TaxA; putative DNA binding protein of ArcA superfamily; 
                     similar to TraY of F-like plasmids"
                     /label=dtrX1
                     /note="TaxA"
                     /translation="MMKKIQFRVEDEDHDYLLVCLKSIYPDEPNLTVAKGMKLLASALL
                     KSKDKKIEESIIDDNDDFIKTTLYLTATQRSKIEKASIRHGWTISRECRFRIQTTLDNN
                     LDFYDQELLMLNRCRNVVDKIGRNFHYIIVNNQSMLLEKDDFYQDAQKLTFEMRSLKEQ
                     FENYIALCKGRTVSNKVEV"
     CDS             13533..14690
                     /codon_start=1
                     /product="TaxC_relaxase (ddp2); belongs to VirD2 nickase
                     family; formerly TaxC; R6K oriT-nickase"
                     /label=rlxX1
                     /note="TaxC"
                     /translation="MGVFVEKDYRVKRKSSENGRKSAFAHKVKNGGENYKKNVREKINR
                     KGASKEVVVKISGGAVTRQGIKNSIDYMSRESQLSVMNESGQVWQGEEIKEAKEHMVDA
                     ANDAQHVHDDKGRENKKITQNIVFSPPVSAKVKPEGLLDSVRKTLNKKYPNNRFVLGYH
                     EDKKEHPHVHVVFRIKDTDGKRTDIKKKDLREIRTGFCNELILKGYDVKATHKQTQGLN
                     QSIKDAHASAPKRQKGVYEVVDVGYDHYQHDKSKPKQHFLKLKTLNKGVEKTYWGAGFG
                     DLVQRESVKKGDLVKLKKLGQKEVKIPALDKNGIQQGWKTAHRNDWQLQNLGVKGIDRK
                     LSNDKSFKLDDISSIQKQQQQMKKFNLVKQNMLQSQQKIKVGIKF"
     CDS             15051..15542
                     /codon_start=1
                     /label=actX
                     /note="ActX"
                     /translation="MKWYVLQFTTTRFAAVFKHLERLNFSYYCPMATEKYRRPDKQLSY
                     RERLTPLFPGYLFIQADFDEVHTTTITGLPHTQRFIAFGGEPLAVPDDEVCNVQKGERN
                     LLNFDEYPRLVEIMMMSEPRMRSMAMLNYITEKSLSHKMKRKKNDCHQKKESSKAQAAT
                     "
     CDS             15767..16411
                     /codon_start=1
                     /product="SltX1 soluble transglycosylase involved in
                     conjugation; related to lysozyme-like superfamily (VirB1)"
                     /label=sltX1
                     /label=sltX1 (tivB1?)
                     /note="VirB1"
                     /translation="MLSTTAFVALAMQCAASIHPDTAQEVARVESGFNPYAIAEIIPKN
                     ERKEGDSGVISHFPKTKEDALKIVQNIESRNRRYSVGLMQITSTNFSQYGVNADKLFSP
                     CTNLAVFEKVLLDCYTRGGNLKNALSCYYSGNFSTGKKTESGFGNTSYNQRIGYNQSVN
                     KKDWEVPSVREDIKKNNATQKISNRITTIYPQYAMRGTVLDEKETTNVESE"
     CDS             16395..16685
                     /codon_start=1
                     /product="putative propilin gene related to TrbC
                     superfamily (VirB2)"
                     /label=tivB2
                     /note="VirB2"
                     /translation="MLKVNKRFLTLSVFMAALMVCVAEPAFADDVSTKTTGFLQKIIDF
                     LTDIRKPAITIIALIIGYIAIFSRQHASWITPLIIGIIIFIVAPYLPNWLA"
     CDS             16709..19468
                     /codon_start=1
                     /product="due to a 2bp insertion at nt 2270 in the
                     EMBL:ECO6342 entry, this gene has been split into 2 
                     proteins: Q9EUF9_ECOLI PilX3 protein (VirB3 superfamily) 
                     and Q9EUF8_ECOLI PilX4 protein (VirB4_CagE superfamily); 
                     compare to sequence at AJ006342"
                     /label=tivB3-4
                     /translation="MSTVFKGLTRPALIRGLGVPLYPFLAMCVLVVLLGVWIDDLMYFL
                     ILPGWFAIKRVTKIDERFFDLLYLRAVVKGHPLANKRFSAVHYAGSQYDEVDISKVDNF
                     MKLKDQASIEALIPYSSHITDDLVVTKNRDLLATWQVDGAYFECVDDEDLTLLTDQLNT
                     LIRSFEGRAITFYTHRVRVRKEVKVGFNSKIPFVNRVMNDYYSSLSEPEYFENRLYLTI
                     CYKPFNIEDKVSHFISKNKKENNIFDEPINDMNEICGRLDTYLSRFHAHRLGLVEENGR
                     VFSDQLSLFQYLLSGKWQKVRVTNSPFYTYLGGKDLFFGNDAGQITASQNARYFRSIEI
                     KDYFQETDAGIFDALMYLPVEYVFTSSFTSMDKQAAVKALDDQIDKLELTDDAAKSLLA
                     DLRVGLDMVSSGYNSFGKCHQTLIVFADTPERLVKDTNIVTTTLEDLGLIVTYSTLSLG
                     AAFFSQLPGNYNLRPRLSMLSSLNFAEMESFHNFFHGKATGNTWGNSLMALRGSGNDVY
                     HLNYHMTTENINFFGKNPTLGHCEILGTSNVGKTVLMMIMSYAAQQFGTPESFPENRKV
                     RKLTTVFFDKDRAGEVGIRAMGGAYFRVKGGEPTGWNPAALPPTKRNIAFVKDIIRLIC
                     KLNGNTVDDYQHSLISSAVDRLMQREDRSFPISKLIPLIMEPDDTETKRHGLKARLRAW
                     KQGGEYGWLLDNASDSFDVAHLDVFGIDGTEFLDDKVVAPVASFYLIYRVTMLADGRRL
                     LIYMDEFWQWINNDAFKDFVYNKLKTGRKLDMVLVPATQSPDELIKSPIAAAVREQCAT
                     HIYLANPKAKRNEYVDELQVRDLYFDKIKAIDPLSRQFLVVKNPQRQGERDDFAAFAKL
                     DLGKAAYYLPILSASAEQLELFDEIWSEGMAPEEWIDTYLERANRGVK"
     CDS             19470..20207
                     /codon_start=1
                     /product="related to VirB5_like superfamily"
                     /label=tivB5
                     /note="VirB5"
                     /translation="MKKLYLALALSCFSVNALALTEGVIVHDAKSAIDTASQWVKEAKQ
                     WQKELTAYKDELLTKTGIRDVQGLVQDAQSVSKELTDIYEQGNSFIDDYIQNPNGVLSE
                     KAKSLLTDYKVTDTCKGLGYTGDLVRGCEASFLSQLAGVEYGNKLESKLRKDNASMKDL
                     IDQVKNAKDTKATQDATNAISLENLKFEKLKFQYEMYRDKQRDLAQYKEKMAQATYQKQ
                     QLDAVNEPLSYKEQFTKQSFELN"
     CDS             20214..20477
                     /codon_start=1
                     /product="putative membrane lipoprotein involved in entry 
                     exclusion"
                     /label=eex
                     /note="Eex"
                     /translation="MMRKLNLILVATGMTFLLAGCEDVKSVDWWQSHPDEAGKKVSECK
                     QSGDDSENCRNAKDGLFRYQQLHSKSPSYKDAFKSSTSKGEK"
     CDS             20489..21544
                     /codon_start=1
                     /product="related to TrbL superfamily (VirB6)"
                     /label=tivB6
                     /note="VirB6"
                     /translation="MATSDFFQTARDVILNTLDQSTTGQLDRISSIASSLGKFGISIFI
                     LWYAYTVVVGKQKSAVQDFLWNLFRFWMIMIFVTNAGGWLDSSTQAIDGLKESFSGGDP
                     WLWLDQLWTKVQQVAAFLMSKDPSTYVKTDGAIASIFTYAGGIVALLLCTIVYFSAEVT
                     LKVLTVTAPLFIICLSFGFLRQMFNSWLQLIFSSLLIFLFGALALKAGTTFLNGILSVS
                     VQDAEPLNLIATGATAFVAGAFMAWIIWQAKTYASQLAGVGVEGALQGAAAMGLGAATF
                     GASRMGGKILGMGKNAGAGAWKGLRREKEGLAESTGVSGKVGNLTGQGINIGAKKLRNA
                     AIEMAKKKYGG"
     CDS             21616..21744
                     /codon_start=1
                     /product="TivB7 conjugation transfer protein; related to
                     VirB7 superfamily"
                     /label=tivB7
                     /translation="MKIIIAVIVTLCLVGCQAAHQLPQVSGKSEPVNSAEVMRNGV"
     CDS             21734..22456
                     /codon_start=1
                     /product="related to VirB8 superfamily, putative primary 
                     constituent of a DNA transporter"
                     /label=tivB8
                     /note="VirB8"
                     /translation="MEFKFPQLKFFKKKEEVTDSSSSFEEKNQNLQEKMNRIYKYGGMS
                     GMAIGVLSLLALNAALPLKETLVEAYLINSVNGVAERLTSVKKENLSENEALAKYFINQ
                     YVKRREGYNYFSLQHDYDYVLLYSAENVATDYNALINGNNSPKVIYKKAEQTATVQDDP
                     SIILSSSSRADDKDKGAYIRFRLTIRDVATGTEKQQYWNVRLTYRIEPQIEMASGERNN
                     NPLKFVVTSYARDKEDKG"
     CDS             22462..23391
                     /codon_start=1
                     /product="related to VirB9_CagX_TrbG superfamily. The
                     VirB7/VirB9 heterodimer localizes at the outer membrane and
                     plays a critical role in stabilizing other VirB proteins 
                     during assembly of the transfer machine"
                     /label=tivB9
                     /translation="MKLRKNALFVAVLLASNICSAAVLPTGSRFDPRNQVVSYNPQNTT
                     VINSAVGYTTTLVFDDDETVISARTGFPQGWSVNKEDNLVYLEVQPVKQTVQNNKSDED
                     GNESSEVVNVALDPENDLERWRTNLFVRTTKRNYSMELNARTFKNPDKIAFVINYQYPQ
                     ERRKEQAEIEIKRIEAYNKQKEELAINRELENAKSPRNWQYYKRVAEGSQDISPDYAYD
                     DGRYTWLGFSPTKKIPSVFVMSGNEETITNPVIVTRGANTLLGVPVDKRFVLRLGKQVV
                     GIENKGFGKVRLQAADTVSPKVEKEVIQ"
     CDS             23388..24602
                     /codon_start=1
                     /product="related to TrbI superfamily (VirB10)"
                     /label=tivB10
                     /translation="VSEQENKVPTAVEIERALRERRQQELEQASTDSDKGDAAEPDKRL
                     GIDKLKKSRKGLVVIIVAFLLLAIGVCFYYVPSIIRAMSSSEEKPATKTVPTGTVKRQT
                     GLSDDIDPFNQSQRDDSKEAVERDTGKNEQVKAEEKPQNMQHSYSRALDVAYGGSSGSG
                     SSNSVNQSQAETNDQDGDAASTEKTVELVKNGASVSLSEIKRVPYDPNLFIPENTAIKC
                     SLDRRFISDLAGKLVCTINEDVYSANRNVKLIDKGTAAYLMYKSGTFRHGQGAVFIMAT
                     KLRTRKEPFIDIPLIDTQAAGALGEAGASGWIDTHFSDRFLGAMMIGMIPDFAQAASGA
                     AKNNKDNQTDYTANSRQAFADIARESFSNSVNIPPTLYKNQGEIITLIVGQDLDFSKIY
                     KLKMK"
     CDS             24620..25657
                     /codon_start=1
                     /product="related to P-loop NTPase superfamily; VirB11"
                     /label=tivB11
                     /translation="MTVNNENRHIIYDIVNDYFSQWLNNSDGLTEIAVNRPGELFTKIN
                     GKWKKEQTNMSYQDCLSFASAIADYHDNGSITPEYPLRSATLPDGERVQIVIPPATEKD
                     TVSITIRKPSSVFLSHDHFVRQGFYSKLNAGTAFESKQDDLSDIYKKNRFEEFIPACLK
                     SGKTMVFCAGTGAGKTTFANACLEFIPHHLRCISIEDTDEAKFKFHENHVKLFYPAEGE
                     NKVVTSATLLRSGFRMNPDRILTTEIRGAEAWDFLKGASSGHAGNITTVHEMNPVDAVL
                     GIVQRCYMNPECQNLPYNVLLRRVLSNIDVIMSIKYLDEEDARFASGIYYRSVDFEKYF
                     KMLKE"
     CDS             25662..27497
                     /codon_start=1
                     /product="formerly TaxB; CplX1 is related to IncP TraG-like
                     proteins, and is a member of the VirD4 protein superfamily 
                     involved in coupling the relaxosome to the DNA-transport 
                     apparatus"
                     /label=CplX1
                     /translation="MSLKLPDKGQWAFIILVMCLIAYYTGSVAIYFFNHKTPLYIWKHY
                     DSLLLWRVIIDSSIKSEVRFTALPSLLSGALASLAAPAFIIWKLNQKDAPLFGDAKFAS
                     DSDLKKSKLLKWEKENDTDILVGRYKGKYLWYTAPDFVSLGAGTRAGKGAAIGIPNMLV
                     KKHSIIALDPKQELWKITSKVREQILGNKVYLLDPFNTKTHKCNPLFYVDLKSESGAKD
                     LLKLVEILFPSFGLTGAEAHFNNLAGQYWTGLAKLLHFFINFAPEWIEELRVKPVFSIG
                     TVVDLYSNIDREQVLSNRETFEELAQGNETALFHLKDALTKIREYHETEDEQRSSIDGS
                     FRKKMSLFYLPTVRKCTDGNDFDLRQMRREDITVYVGVNAEDMILAYDFLNLFFNLVVE
                     VTLRENPDFDPTLKHDCLLFLDEFPSIGYMPIIKKGSGYIAGYKLKLLTIYQNISQLNE
                     IYGTEGAKTLLSAHPCRVIYAVSEEDDAKKISEKLGYITARSKGSSKTSGKATSRSNSE
                     NEAQRALVLPQELGTLDFSEEMIILKGEHPVKAEKALYYLDNYFMERLMLVSPKLTALT
                     ASINRSNKIFGVKGIKYPSKEKMLSVGELESEVLL"
     CDS             27494..27889
                     /codon_start=1
                     /product="family of Cag pathogenicity island proteins"
                     /label=cag12
                     /translation="MKKLILLSAIVMSGCSSPPEPPQVNWSDKPETMNSQLPDWQPTNQ
                     VVKSDKVTSTWMKVITNFSPENRLYDDSVFYAVAHSPVIIVETTNGGDFFIAKKWLRNN
                     GAYGVIQYRYKSNGFGVRSTNIYFERG"
     CDS             27892..28224
                     /codon_start=1
                     /product="mating pair formation protein"
                     /label=trbMx
                     /translation="MKIMLIAAIVGLLISCPALARKHNHTDGLNQVGDPCLLMTCMIGK
                     LQGDTQPACQPVNQRFFNVRVFTPYYNPEATARLRQSILTRCVGSVENRDNLEAVIERY
                     GRSFQE"
     CDS             complement(28325..29107)
                     /codon_start=1
                     /product="Tn3 family transposase, partial; the second part
                     of the tnpAx, which is disrupted by Tn3 transposon "
                     /label=tnpA_partial2
                     /translation="VSDQYAPFATQVIPATASEAPYILDGLLMNDAGRHIREQFTDTGG
                     FTDHVFAACAILGYRFAPRIRDLPSKRLYAFNPSAAPAHLRALIGGKVNQAMIERNWPD
                     ILRIAATIAAGTVAPSQILRKLASYPRQNELATALREVGRVERTLFMIDWILDAELQRR
                     AQIGLNKGEAHHALKRAISFHRRGEIRDRSAEGQHYRIAGMNLLAAIIIFWNTMKLGEV
                     VANQKRDGKLLSPDLLAHVSPLGWEHINLTGEYRWPKP"
     CDS             complement(28325..28819)
                     /codon_start=1
                     /label=transposase_1
                     /translation="MIERNWPDILRIAATIAAGTVAPSQILRKLASYPRQNELATALRE
                     VGRVERTLFMIDWILDAELQRRAQIGLNKGEAHHALKRAISFHRRGEIRDRSAEGQHYR
                     IAGMNLLAAIIIFWNTMKLGEVVANQKRDGKLLSPDLLAHVSPLGWEHINLTGEYRWPK
                     P"
     promoter        29523..29627
                     /gene="bla"
                     /label=AmpR promoter
     CDS             join(29628..29696,29697..30488)
                     /codon_start=1
                     /gene="bla"
                     /product="beta-lactamase"
                     /label=AmpR
                     /note="confers resistance to ampicillin, carbenicillin, and
                     related antibiotics"
                     /translation="MSIQHFRVALIPFFAAFCLPVFAHPETLVKVKDAEDQLGARVGYI
                     ELDLNSGKILESFRPEERFPMMSTFKVLLCGAVLSRVDAGQEQLGRRIHYSQNDLVEYS
                     PVTEKHLTDGMTVRELCSAAITMSDNTAANLLLTTIGGPKELTAFLHNMGDHVTRLDRW
                     EPELNEAIPNDERDTTMPAAMATTLRKLLTGELLTLASRQQLIDWMEADKVAGPLLRSA
                     LPAGWFIADKSGAGERGSRGIIAALGPDGKPSRIVVIYTTGSQATMDERNRQIAEIGAS
                     LIKHW"
ORIGIN
        1 ggccaaagcc ttagcgtagg atttcgccct ctcccgcaaa cgacccctta gaaaggtatc
       61 agcaagctat gaaaatattc accttattaa cattcacaat cgccatatcg tcgccctctt
      121 tactgattgc agcggaatta agcggcaaag taacacgcgt tctcgacggc gacaccatcg
      181 aggtactaca ggataaaacg cctgttagag ttcgccttgc taacatcgat gcgccggaaa
      241 agaaacagcc ctttgggagc tggtccagta aacagcttaa aagtctgata gcagggcagc
      301 ctgttaccgt tacatatatg caaaaagacc gctacggacg tgttatcggg cgcgtcttca
      361 cggcgaacgg tacggaatca aaccgcttta tggtgcaatc cggcgctgca tgggtatatg
      421 accacttcaa cacagatact tccttgcctg gtctgcaacg ggatgctcaa gagcaaaagc
      481 gtggtctatg ggctgacagt caaccagcgc cgccgtggga atggcgtcac aatcattagt
      541 ttgcgaggca taaatgaata attctgagaa agagcgtttt aacaatcggg tttgtgtggg
      601 gcaggtacgt atcagcgcag acgtttatat aaactccggt atgtctgaaa gcgcggcaga
      661 agtgatgcat tcaaaaatga atttaataag tatgaagttc taaagccttt attcaaagga
      721 gccgaggcta tcggtgagat tgatggattt caggtattct ataattccag gggtttttac
      781 ttttactgga atgaagaaac taaattcctt cttgaaagct ggctcaccta tccatcttat
      841 ccgtatggat ggttatcctg aaaatctgac gcactacgct tgtccacccc ttcgtccgaa
      901 aaaataaatt tttccgtcct cacggttttc aaatttgaac agcaggtttt tttatgagaa
      961 atggttttgt cagcgatgaa caatatcagc actcattggc cgtttttaaa gagcttcttg
     1021 atgccgatgt ttatgaaagc ggtaataaaa aaattatcga aaagttcgaa tcggctttag
     1081 atatttgttt ggcttatgaa cgtcaatgct ctagtcagga tttacataag tctctcataa
     1141 gttcttattc agtcttgcag cccaagcggg ctgcttatcc gattatatcc atatattgaa
     1201 aggtaaaagg taaatattat gagactcttt attgctgaaa aaccatcttt agctaaagcc
     1261 attttcgaag gattaggtgg caaccctgct actgaaaaga aaaatggttg ttatgaacat
     1321 ggaactgatg ttgtcacgtg gtgttttggt catatgcttg agctttatga tcctcaagac
     1381 tatgacgtga aatacgccgc ctggcgtttt gatgacctgc cgatcaaaac gccctggccg
     1441 cccaagtaca aaatcagagc cgatgcacag cagcaaacta acatcatctt ttctctcatc
     1501 gagaaagcga ccagtatcgt tcatgccgga gacccggacg atgaaggctg cctgttggtt
     1561 gatgaaattt tagattacgc aaaaaataca aaacccgttc agcgccttct cgttgcagat
     1621 ctcaacctcg ctcccgttca gaaggctctc gccaatatgc agcctaacga gaaattcagg
     1681 ggcatgacaa atagcgctct ggcacgctct ctatgcgatc agggattcgg ctacaacctt
     1741 acgcgcggct gtacccttaa agggcaggag aaaggctttc atggcgtcct gaatgttggt
     1801 cgtgtgcaaa gcgctgttct tgggctggtt aaccagagaa ctctggctaa ccagaaccac
     1861 acagaaagct tttattatga tgttcaagcg gcattgtcga tgaacgggca tctcttaaag
     1921 gccaaatatc aagtcgctga aggtgatgaa aaggatgaaa aaaatcgtct gatctctgag
     1981 gctcaggcga aggcggttgt tgagcatgtc acgggtaaaa aagctgttat ttctgaaacg
     2041 gccaccaaac ccgaacacac taaaccgcct atgccgctga acctttcgac actgcaacaa
     2101 atctgcgcaa gacgtttcgg ttataaggca aaagaaacgc tcgatatcat gcaaggtctt
     2161 tacgaaactc ataagctttt gacctatccg cgaacagata accgctatct gtctgacgag
     2221 catttcactc aggctggcga tattgccgac gctatcggcg cgacgttacc agagctggcg
     2281 accgcgaccg ctggcatgga taaaacgcaa aaacataaag cttttaacgc aagcaaaatt
     2341 gaggctcacc acgctattat cccgaccact aaaagcggga aaggcgttca gcttaatgag
     2401 aaagaacgca atgtatacag cattgttgct actcacttta tcggtctctt ctatcctgac
     2461 gccatacgca acaaaaccaa gacgtacttc agtattgaag atcatgtgtt cactgcaact
     2521 caaagtgttc ttgtgcagaa gggttgggaa gtcctgggta aagataccga agaagacaat
     2581 gcgcaggatg aggaagtaca aaccggcttt gatttatcta tgctacaggt caatgatgat
     2641 ggtgtgtgtg agtctgcaag catcgataag aaagcaacga ctcctcctcg ctacttcacg
     2701 gattcaacgt tacttgctgc aatgaccaga gcagcaaaat ttattgatga cccggactta
     2761 agaaaggctc tggaagccaa agatgaagga agcagcgatc agggcagcat cggaactgaa
     2821 gcgacccgcg ctggcatcct tgaaaagctt gcagctaata cagggttagt ttctatcgag
     2881 aaagagaaag gctatacgga actggtctgg aaaacgacaa aacaaggtca ggagttttgt
     2941 gccgccttac ctcctgaagt cataaaaccg aatatttcag cgttatgggc tgaaaagcag
     3001 gcgcagataa aatcgggaga aatgactatc aatgatttta tcaaggagaa cgatgattac
     3061 attcatactc tgatcagtga tctccaacag aaagggctta acatctcttc taacgcgata
     3121 ccctgccctg cgtgtggtaa tggagtgcta cgcaggatta aaggcgctaa cggctttttc
     3181 tggggctgtt ccggttatcc aggctgtaaa acttccttcc ctgataaaga cgggaaacca
     3241 ctaacggaga agcaaccagc gggaggagca agtgaccgcc tcgatgtacc atgtccttcc
     3301 tgtaacaagg agatactggt tagacctaaa ggttttttct gtaccgggtg tgatttcaaa
     3361 ctctggtcag aaattgctgg taaaaaaata accagcactc aggttgagac gctgatcaaa
     3421 aaaggtaaaa cgggttcgct caaaggcttt actagtacta aaactggaaa aaaatttgac
     3481 gctgctttag ttttacagga taaaaacacg ggaaaagtag gttttgaatt cgctaaaaaa
     3541 taagggcatt gactatgagt gataatgaaa attttgaatt agtgcgtaag cttcttttaa
     3601 acatccgatc ggttcgtgtt tttgcgcgtg aaactcactt tgaacagctt cttgaaatgc
     3661 aggaaaagct caatgctgtt attgaagagc gccgagaaga agctgaacag gaagccaaag
     3721 agcgcgaaga gcgcgaaaga aaacgtcagg aacttcttca gttaatccag ggtgaaggtt
     3781 tctctgctga agaactacta ggatttagcg aagagaaacc gaaaaaacgc aaaaacaaac
     3841 ttccaaaagc cccgccaaaa tatcagtttg aagacaatgg tgttgttaaa tactggtctg
     3901 gtcgcggtcg tgcgcctaaa ccaatcgatg cagcactaaa atctggtcag aagcttgaag
     3961 attttctcat caagaaagac cagtccggca ccgagcaagc agggtcgact gactacaagg
     4021 acgacgatga caagtaaatt ctttaaagcc ccgcacctaa agccggggct ttttgtttta
     4081 tgataaagga ggagtaatga gtcttacttt gccaattatg tactttaaaa caggaagcga
     4141 tcttagccag ataacgcatt ttgaagtgaa ctacccggat gattttgtaa aacaagcgtg
     4201 ggaacggcca gaaataaatc tcttcatagt ttgtgtagca acaaagaaag gcgcggttcg
     4261 ggagatcaag ggaggcatgg ccgtacttac cagcataccc gccagtaatg ggcttgaact
     4321 atccagggct cttgatgacg ttcttagaaa atctgatgaa ctccgcccgc tcgcaggtca
     4381 gaagaataac gtgttccttc cggcaaaggt tggtcttgcg ggtgaccccc ccacagaaca
     4441 agagttgctt agtctttttt atcagcagtg cctgaaacac ggaacatggg gtaatgcctg
     4501 ataaaaaggt aacgctacgt gaaatctgag gcgttcatgc gggttgtcac ccttagattt
     4561 caagacaaga gccggggtta tcggctcttt ttgtcggtag agtgattacg tttgtaaata
     4621 accaagccac atagagcaat tatcatcata gctccaagcg agcagagcga aactaccagg
     4681 atgatatgat cgaatcgttc ggctactgtc atgtttatcc tcaaaaagca ttaaaaattc
     4741 cacgatgatt tagttacaac acacaagaga ttacacttgc ccttccctct ggcctccgca
     4801 ccatattagc cacactcgca agccaagcag agtcggctta aattctattg agtgttgtaa
     4861 ctactagctt aaatggcgtt caacttcctc gattttacag cactactaat tgtccctcga
     4921 ctacaggcca taattttctg tacctgactc caggaactac cgctatcgag caaccgattg
     4981 atggcatcgt atcgctcctt attggcctgt cgccccttat accttccctc ttttttagct
     5041 ttactaatcc cctgtctttg acgttcccgg cgttgttcat agtcacgacg tgccacagca
     5101 gccagcatgt cgagcaacat atcgttaatt gcagcaaaca tgcggctatc aaaatcatgg
     5161 cttcctgaag ctatccatgt tgtcggaacg ttgatggcca tcactcgtat atctttctgc
     5221 ctaatcaatt ttttcaagct gttccagtct tcgccagtca gacgtgagag ccgatctaca
     5281 tcctcaatta agagaatatc gttgtgccgg cagtccttga gcaacctgaa taattcaggc
     5341 cggtcaagcc tcgaaccaga ttcattctca atgtagtaat tgcaaatgtt cagcccacgt
     5401 tcctcggcaa aactatcaat cgcagccaga gcgcgagaag catcttgttc agatgtagag
     5461 gcgcgtaaat aagcccggac aaagcctttc ggtacagttt gagtcacagt gtagaaccag
     5521 ttcgatttag gtagttaaag cataactata cagtacccgt tatgggtggt atttaaaagg
     5581 catactcaaa aagaaccaaa cattttgact ttatgtgacg atgtaacgtc atataaagac
     5641 gatgtaaaga caacataaag acacaataaa tacattttcc ccgacaccat ctttacacgc
     5701 acctagcttt acgctataac cacactgtaa agacacatat caatttacgt cgtaaagaca
     5761 ccataaagac gggagagggc tatgggtatc acattgttgg tttcatcaga taaaggcggt
     5821 gtaggtaaaa gcacaacaac tgcaaatctg gctgcaatgc tcgtgaacaa gggaaaatca
     5881 gctattgtcc tgaagacaga caaaaacaac gacatgatga gctggaatga gaaacgtaaa
     5941 gagaatggct tattgccagt aagcgtccag gaaggttatg gcaatgtcag taaagagata
     6001 agccgcctca gcaagctatg cgatgtactg atcgtggatt gccccggaca tgatagccaa
     6061 gagtttcgta gcgcactgac agtagcagat ataatgatca ccctgactaa accgtcttct
     6121 gatttcgaga gtgaaactct caccactgtt acagaaaaag tccgtattgc acaaaaaaca
     6181 aacccaaaac ttcagccctg ggtattactg acaagaataa attccagtaa gcctcgacac
     6241 cgccaggcag ctataaaact agataagttc ttgcgctccg atagcatatg gattcagcca
     6301 ctcaaaacgc gcctctccga tctagatgta tttgaaagcg cctgtaatga aggggcaggt
     6361 gtacatgatg taagccgcgc aacaagcctg acggcagcaa aagcgcaact agaattactg
     6421 gcacaggaac taggcatcat atagaaataa ttgttgcttt acgttgtctt tacatcgtaa
     6481 agcaattaaa cttatcggaa ataagtagcc cggagcaata aaaatgaccc ttaaactcaa
     6541 tcgcccaaaa ttgccagata cagaaggcgc agctacgaac gccgatacag cgcgctttat
     6601 ttcaggtgca aacagaagac ccgcatcgag aaagggaagg ctggttaatt ttcgcctatc
     6661 agacggattt gaatccattc tcgaagccga ggcggtaaga acaggacaga ataaaacaac
     6721 agttctcaaa gcggcgttgg cggcattcga taacatggat gaagctgaga aaaaccgctg
     6781 gattttggaa tccgcgaaaa taggttagac attacagcta acaaaaaaac aaaaaagaca
     6841 gctaaaaaaa taagcccgca agggcttttc tttcgaccat ttttaaaata ctgtatatat
     6901 aaacatatct ttatgagcac cgactatgac cagtaaaata agcaaatatg aagtaattca
     6961 tcgcggagag tgtgtaaact acatgccgcc cggtacttgg gttttcatac aacgcgcact
     7021 ttgctatggc ggggggttct ggttcggaag agtttacaat gtctgcttct ggcttgagtt
     7081 cgaaaaaccc acctcgctat ctatcggaat agactatcta atgaaactga atagcctcac
     7141 agataaggtg cacagttttg atgacgattt tcagctagat ctgttacttg aagaagacac
     7201 ccaatgtttc attggtcagc aacgccgata gattatcgat tactaaaacc tttataccgg
     7261 atttctctat aagaatcgca ccatttattt catcaaaacc aattacaatc acaggttcac
     7321 gttcatttat ttcaaaaaca actaaaggca aggtaacgtt gtttatttcc tcaaactcct
     7381 taaaaaaatc atctgtacca taatcacttg caggaaaaag aatttcactt aaccttacac
     7441 cataaaaaac atagtagttt tctttaaggt tatcatttaa aatgttaata gcctttgcat
     7501 atttatcact gataaaatcc tttactataa acttcataaa atctcccaac aagaaccgac
     7561 tgtaggtcac cgggcaagcg ctgaaaaata acgtcaaaga cgtcatttta cggcgtttgc
     7621 cctatcctgc atcgcagtat aaccatacta cattctcaac atccatagat ctaccgcgag
     7681 aaggcgttaa agccgtacag ggcagggctt taagaatcat cttcgcccac ttcctcacgc
     7741 ttcgcatcag gcacaagaag acgataaaag ggcaattttt gactgaaaaa atctatgagt
     7801 ggtgcagcta ctaaacttaa cacccaaagt ccgaaaacaa tagggatagt aagattgtta
     7861 gtactccaaa tttgatggtc atttgtatac caggttacaa gacatatcgc gccaccaatc
     7921 cagaatatcg tattgcttaa cgccgcgagc acagctaaac cacaaatagt aatgatatgg
     7981 aaaatgactg ctaccgaaag gcgaaagtaa taccagccag ttgagatgaa tgctaaaaaa
     8041 gaccagcgtt taacctctgg cttactccag ccatttttag ataattttac agcgttgttc
     8101 cactggattt tgcggtgcat cctgcggcgt tcggctcctt gagggaaatc gtaaatttta
     8161 gccatatatc accccttagc ttttttggga ggtacggttt catcaaatac cttgagaaaa
     8221 gctgcatcag cttcagataa attcataaaa aaagcttcat catctttatc gccagaaaat
     8281 tcatcttcat caacgacaaa ttcgaacttc agcttactaa tttttcttcc ttctttttca
     8341 tgaacagtga agccaacaaa cgatatttct gttttctttt taatttcagc aatggcttta
     8401 tttaacacat cccttttaaa aataggaaag tcagggtatt tgtactcaat atttccatct
     8461 ttatcaaaag tataagctat taactcttcc tttaactcat caacggaaat aataaaataa
     8521 tttttcttct taaaattaga gtaatgcttc ctgataagtt gataaagaga agatgaatac
     8581 tggctactta agcgtaagct tgccgttaac aattgcgttg tgaatttatt ttttttccca
     8641 ataaggctag agatatatgg ttctatggtt ctggtgaatt ttaaagacaa gtatccttca
     8701 tcatttgaat aagctatcca ctcaataatg ttaagatcta actcttcagg ggagttttta
     8761 gcagtaaagg gcaggttaag ctctttagct aaagcaatga tatcatcccc tcttagcgaa
     8821 attttgctgg caccaagtaa tttaccaccc tcttttaatt gtcgataagc aagcgatggg
     8881 gtgattttgg cgagcgctgc aaggtcttca gccctaattt tgaaaactcg ccctcgttca
     8941 agaggttctt tgctatcaat gggagcaagc gccatataca tcactcgctt tgcgggcaaa
     9001 ggaagttgag ccagggtgtg atttagctcg tttcggtggc gaattttcgt ttttttgttc
     9061 acgtccatca tgaccttgag tctcataaaa aaacctcatc attctgtata tcttaacgcc
     9121 aataacatga gagtcaattt ttatctcatg ttttagcaac gtactatcca ctcatgttta
     9181 acgcttttat gagtcgctat attaccccaa acccgcgcca tgcttggcaa agatgattaa
     9241 aaagccacct gttttaagct agatctaaag atctgaagat cagcagttca acctgttgat
     9301 agtacgtact aagctctcat gtttcacgta ctaagctctc atgtttaacg tactaagctc
     9361 tcatgtttaa cgaactaaac cctcatggct aacgtactaa gctctcatgg ctaacgtact
     9421 aagctctcat gtttcacgta ctaagctctc atgtttgaac aataaaatta atataaatca
     9481 gcaacttaaa tagcctctaa ggttttaagt tttataagaa aaaaaagaat atataaggct
     9541 tttaaagctt ttaaggttta acggttgtgg acaacaagcc agggatgtaa cgcactgaga
     9601 agcccttaga gcctctcaaa gcaattttga gtgacacagg aacacttaac ggctgacatg
     9661 gccttagaag gcgttttaga agccctaatg gatggagtca aaacaaacta gcgatcagct
     9721 ttgtacaatg gctcatgtgg aaaaaccatt ggcagaaaaa cacctgccaa cagttttacc
     9781 acaattgcca cttaacccac ggtttcgctg tagtttttgc tcacgctcaa taagatatat
     9841 atattttttt ttttatgaat gctcgcttga agcgagtgct aatgctgatc agacttatca
     9901 ggaaaacggt catccaggaa gtagagctaa aaatcaccac tgataacgct ttacagtgta
     9961 aatatgcagt aaagacatat tgcataacca tcaaatgatg gtatactatc tttgttggtc
    10021 gggagtggtt cccggcctca tccagaagcc cacacgggcg ggagcaagta tgaatattca
    10081 agaagcatta aacgtctttg gcatcaatag caatggcctt tcaaaagatg atcttaaaag
    10141 tgcgtataaa aaattagcgc ttaaatacca tccagaccgt aacccgcttg gcgttgaact
    10201 gatgaaagca gttaacgctg cttttgacct gcttatgact cactttgata aaatcagtca
    10261 atacagctca gaaaatgata gcaacactta caactatggt gaggaactgg aaaaggtttt
    10321 gaaggaactc aacggaatgg agggaattgt ttttgaggta attggaaatt gggtgtggat
    10381 cgatggagag acgaagaagc ataaggaagc attaaataag ttgggctgta aatgggcatc
    10441 gaaaaagaaa aagtggtttt atcgccctga agagcataaa tcaagatgga accgcgccga
    10501 acgctctata gatgaaatcc gggagatgta cggaacggat ggagttaaga aagcaaaagg
    10561 ccgctacaaa gttgaaagcc acgcataaat tgaaaggagg gggcgcaagc cccctcttac
    10621 ggaggattaa tgagtaactt taaaaaaaat tatgaagccg tgtttatacg tgtatgtttt
    10681 ttcttgggtg aaaactggcg cgtagataag agagacacaa cttgcgatga cagaatagtg
    10741 atgatcaacc cggatttaaa agggtatcag ataatcgctc gccttgataa aaatagatta
    10801 aaaatagtag gcttttgcag aataaagcat acaactagta gctgtagctg cttcaccgta
    10861 tcacccaggc gaatgccgtt tgatttggct cgctacatca aaaaaaacct gttatgtgta
    10921 gcagaaaaac aatgtgatga ggtttcatct acggttgata aggccgaata cgataaaacg
    10981 aaaaaagagc tacttttaca ccttttgtct aaaacagtcg aagtaacacc gtatcaaagc
    11041 cactacagcg ttatatgtgg cattaaggca aaaagtataa gtgctgacat tcatgaaagt
    11101 agtaagggaa tgtatgagct taagatacat gatctatcct ttgagcaact tctgaggctt
    11161 tcaggattgc tagctaaatt tgattaacat gaagggtggc agcgcgtgaa gatgccacct
    11221 aaggaaggca gatgagcgaa attttatcgt atagaaaaaa cagaggtaac gtaacgtttc
    11281 gtataaccct atctgaaaac tcagatgggg ttttaatgca tatcgaaaag tttatgaaag
    11341 ttaggtctaa tgaacccggc aaaaaaacca caaaaaggct ggtatatgaa catacttttt
    11401 atgctaaaga attagagtca atgaaaacaa tagttgctga tgaggaaatg atgtcttttt
    11461 gtttggaaac tctggagaaa acccaaaatg gttaacaaac ctacgccgga acaggttaaa
    11521 gatgcacgta taaaagctgg cttgtcgata caagaagccg ctgatcgatt tggttttacc
    11581 tatacagcct ggcaagcaaa agaaactaat gggaaaactt cgcgtggcct cgctgctggt
    11641 acttatgagt tactactttt gttagctggg gaacatccag aatacgaatt agtaaaaaag
    11701 aaataagggg ttgtaatacc atcatatgat ggtatactaa aatcactggt taggagtggt
    11761 tcctttccag aatccagaag cccaaacggg cgggagtaaa catgaaagtt tttgctattg
    11821 agtttaatgc agtaaatgct ctgaaagaag aaatcacctg cacttcactt atcaaatctg
    11881 aatctatttt tctcgctatc cacgcttttg aagaacaaaa tcgcggtaag ggttatatcg
    11941 ttacttccgt acgtgaagaa aataccaatg aattaagcgc gattaaatcg cttaaagcta
    12001 atgtgcgttt ttggtttctt gaatgcgggt atagttcaga gagcgtaatt aacaaagtaa
    12061 atgcctggta taactttgct tttactcaaa aagagcaaga tgaagctaaa aaggagatta
    12121 ttaaagaaat taaaaaaagt tgctagttag gctttaagtt gggtatcagg atgttggagc
    12181 agcctgatac ccggacacta attttcgtag gaggaaaatt tcatgtcgga acgtatgcta
    12241 tcagctatag cggctgttga aaagggaatg cccccggtct tcccggtcat gccgttcgcg
    12301 ttgttccctg agtttatgac gctgttaaaa ctggctctgg aaaagagaaa aacggaatcg
    12361 tttgataatt aaacagcgga ggtttttatg actaagaagg aatttttatc atttatcagc
    12421 cagcaaaaag gatcaggagc agtaagattc tctttaggat ttggagccaa tggagagatt
    12481 attctttatt ggactaatga tgaagggttc agagtttggc gggttttgtc cggtaacaga
    12541 gggcataaac ctagccaggc taataaagaa cgtataacta aattcaggca ctggttgcat
    12601 gatgcccgcg agggcataga aggcgacaat cagccgggta aatagatcac tatagtcgat
    12661 tcgccgaagc cctcccgttt gcgggaggtg cttcttttgc atatatcaca gcacagcgct
    12721 tgcgccccct gccagacccg ttcgcgaagc gaacagcccc gcacaggtct tacagcaact
    12781 cctatcctta cggtcgaaga ctggcgatct ttcagctacg aaatccctca gattttgcat
    12841 ttctgtacat actgaagcac aatttcagtt gtggcatttt ctactgcgat gcaggatagg
    12901 gcaaacgccg caaaatgacg tcattcgacg ttatttttca gcgtttgccc ggtgacctac
    12961 agtcggttct tgttgggagt tatgatgaaa aaaattcagt ttagagttga agatgaagac
    13021 catgattatt tgttagtatg ccttaaaagc atttaccctg atgaaccaaa tttgacagtt
    13081 gcaaaaggta tgaagttatt agcaagtgct ttattaaaga gtaaggataa aaaaattgaa
    13141 gaaagcatta tcgatgataa tgatgatttt atcaaaacaa cgctgtattt aacagctacg
    13201 caaagaagta agatagaaaa agcttctatt cgtcacggtt ggactatctc cagagaatgt
    13261 cgattcagaa tacaaaccac acttgataat aatcttgatt tttatgatca ggagttattg
    13321 atgttgaata ggtgtcgaaa cgtagttgat aaaattggta gaaatttcca ctacattatt
    13381 gtaaataatc aatcgatgtt gcttgaaaaa gatgattttt atcaggacgc tcagaagctt
    13441 acttttgaaa tgagaagctt gaaggaacag tttgaaaact acattgctct ttgtaaaggt
    13501 cgaacagttt ctaataaggt tgaggtttag ttatgggtgt tttcgtagaa aaagattata
    13561 gggtaaaacg taagtcttcc gaaaatggtc gtaagtctgc atttgctcat aaagttaaaa
    13621 acggtggtga aaattacaaa aaaaatgtgc gggaaaaaat taaccggaag ggggcaagca
    13681 aggaggtggt tgtaaaaata tctggtggcg cagtaacccg gcaaggtatc aaaaatagca
    13741 ttgattatat gagtagggaa tcgcagcttt cagtgatgaa cgagagcggg caggtttggc
    13801 agggcgaaga aatcaaagaa gctaaagaac acatggtaga cgctgccaat gacgctcaac
    13861 acgtacatga tgacaaaggg cgagaaaata aaaaaatcac acaaaatatt gtgttttccc
    13921 ctcctgtttc ggcgaaggtt aagccggaag gtttacttga ttctgtcaga aaaacgctta
    13981 ataaaaagta tcctaataat cgctttgtac tgggttatca cgaggataag aaagagcatc
    14041 cacatgtgca tgtggtgttt cgaatcaaag atactgatgg taagagaacg gatataaaga
    14101 aaaaagattt aagagagatc aggacgggct tttgtaatga gcttatcttg aagggttatg
    14161 atgtaaaagc tactcataaa caaacacaag ggttgaatca gtctattaag gatgctcacg
    14221 cctcagctcc caaacggcag aaaggcgtat atgaggttgt tgatgtaggc tatgaccact
    14281 atcagcatga taagagtaag cccaaacaac acttccttaa actcaagacg cttaacaaag
    14341 gtgtagaaaa aacctattgg ggcgctggtt ttggagattt ggtacagcgt gaaagcgtga
    14401 agaaaggaga tttagttaag ctaaaaaaac taggtcaaaa ggaagtcaag atccccgccc
    14461 tggacaagaa cggcattcaa caaggatgga aaaccgctca tcgtaatgac tggcagttac
    14521 agaatttagg agtaaaaggg attgacagaa aactatcaaa tgataagagc tttaagcttg
    14581 atgatatatc atctattcaa aagcagcagc agcagatgaa gaagttcaat ctagtgaaac
    14641 aaaatatgtt gcagagccaa cagaaaatca aagtcgggat taagttctaa cggttagcat
    14701 taactttcta agcatatgat tgtaagtgtt ttgtaagttt taactggtat caatcaggta
    14761 aaaaacatga aagctttgaa attttggata agttatctac acaagttatc ccaatcgttc
    14821 tattgaacta cctttagtct aatttaaagt gaattgtgct agttgaaaag taattgctag
    14881 cacaagggag tagttgtatg aagttattgt gatctaaaga tctggtctta catttgaaaa
    14941 cagaacatgt agctgttaaa gtttccatca gacgaaaaac ttgttctctt aagattttta
    15001 aatacttcgg ggttatccga gtcgagagag cgtctgaaag gaaagaatct atgaaatggt
    15061 atgtattgca attcaccacg acaagatttg cagccgtttt caaacatctc gaacggctta
    15121 acttctccta ctactgccct atggctactg aaaagtatcg ccgacctgat aaacaacttt
    15181 cttaccgaga aagattaacc ccactttttc ctggttatct ttttatccag gctgactttg
    15241 atgaagtcca tacgaccact atcaccgggc ttccccatac ccaacgtttt atagcgttcg
    15301 gcggcgagcc tttagcggtt cctgatgatg aagtctgcaa cgtacagaaa ggagaacgta
    15361 acttacttaa ctttgatgag tatcctcgtt tagtggaaat tatgatgatg agtgagccac
    15421 gtatgcgcag catggcaatg cttaactaca tcacggaaaa aagtctatcc cacaaaatga
    15481 aacggaagaa aaatgactgt caccaaaaga aagagtccag caaagcgcaa gccgcaacgt
    15541 aataccctct accttcctac cgaagtaagg gatgaagttg aaagaatatc tgtagaggtt
    15601 agttatcgaa gggggaagcg gatttcggat tctggtttcg tgcaatatct tattaagaca
    15661 tactctcaac aagccatcca agaactcatt cagggagccg atacaggcaa cgatgaatga
    15721 gttttttctt ttctcattac cgggctgatc ctaccgggag cataaaatgc tatccactac
    15781 agcttttgtc gctcttgcta tgcaatgtgc ggccagcatt catccagata cagcgcaaga
    15841 agtagcaagg gttgaatctg gttttaatcc atatgctatt gctgaaatta ttcctaagaa
    15901 tgaacgaaag gagggcgata gtggtgtgat ttcacatttc cctaaaacaa aggaggatgc
    15961 attaaaaatt gttcaaaata ttgaatcacg caatcgccgc tactcagtag gtttaatgca
    16021 gattaccagc actaattttt ctcaatacgg tgttaatgca gataagcttt tctcgccatg
    16081 cacaaatctt gctgttttcg aaaaggtgct gcttgattgc tatacccgtg gtggaaattt
    16141 gaaaaatgct cttagctgtt attattccgg taacttttct accggaaaaa aaactgaatc
    16201 ggggtttggt aataccagct ataaccaacg tattggctat aaccaatcgg ttaataaaaa
    16261 agattgggag gttccatccg tcagagaaga tattaaaaag aataacgcta ctcaaaagat
    16321 ttctaatcgt ataaccacca tttatccaca atacgccatg cgtggcactg ttttagatga
    16381 aaaggaaaca acaaatgttg aaagtgaata agcgtttttt aaccctgtct gtcttcatgg
    16441 ctgctttaat ggtttgtgtt gctgaaccag ctttcgctga tgatgtatcg acgaaaacca
    16501 ctggtttctt acagaagatc atcgacttct taactgatat tcgtaagcca gctatcacta
    16561 tcattgcgtt gataattggc tatatcgcta tcttctcacg ccagcatgca tcgtggatta
    16621 ctcccttaat catcgggatt atcatcttca ttgttgcgcc ttatctgccg aactggttgg
    16681 cgtaagttga cgttaaaggg ggcgtacaat gagtaccgtt tttaaagggc tgacacgccc
    16741 cgctttgatt agagggttag gtgttccact ttaccctttt ctagcaatgt gcgtgttggt
    16801 cgttctgcta ggtgtatgga tagatgattt gatgtacttc cttatcctgc ccggttggtt
    16861 tgctatcaag cgagtaacaa aaatcgatga acgttttttc gatttgttgt atctgcgtgc
    16921 cgtagttaag ggacatccgc tggcaaacaa gcgcttcagc gccgtacatt atgcgggaag
    16981 ccagtacgat gaagttgata tatctaaagt ggacaatttt atgaagctga aagaccaggc
    17041 gtctattgaa gctcttatcc cttactcttc tcacattact gatgatttag ttgtcaccaa
    17101 aaaccgcgat ttgctcgcaa cgtggcaagt tgatggtgct tattttgaat gtgtggatga
    17161 cgaagattta acgttactta ctgaccagtt aaatacgctc attcgtagtt tcgaaggcag
    17221 ggcgataacg ttctatactc accgcgtgag ggtaagaaaa gaagttaagg ttggttttaa
    17281 tagcaagatt cctttcgtta atcgcgtaat gaatgattac tattcctccc tttctgagcc
    17341 tgagtatttt gaaaacagac tctatttaac gatttgttat aagcctttta atatcgagga
    17401 taaggtttct cattttatct cgaagaataa aaaggaaaat aatatctttg atgagccaat
    17461 caatgatatg aatgaaattt gcgggcgact tgatacatat ttatctcgtt tccatgcaca
    17521 tcgtcttgga ctggttgagg aaaacgggcg agttttctca gatcagctat ccctttttca
    17581 gtatttgctt tctggtaagt ggcagaaggt cagagttaca aatagccctt tttacactta
    17641 tctggggggc aaagatttgt tctttggaaa tgatgccgga cagattacgg cgtcgcagaa
    17701 tgcccggtat ttccgttcga tagaaatcaa agattacttt caggaaacag atgcaggcat
    17761 ttttgatgcg ctcatgtatc ttcctgttga gtatgtcttt acatcgtctt tcacgtcgat
    17821 ggataagcaa gccgctgtta aagcgcttga tgatcagata gataagcttg aactgacgga
    17881 tgacgctgct aaatccctcc ttgctgattt gcgcgttggt cttgatatgg tttcaagcgg
    17941 atacaactct ttcggaaagt gtcaccaaac attgattgtc tttgctgaca cgccggaacg
    18001 cttggtgaaa gatacgaata tcgttactac gaccttagaa gacctggggc tgattgttac
    18061 ttattctacc ctaagcttgg gtgctgcctt tttctctcag ttgccaggca attacaatct
    18121 tcgtcctcgc ctaagtatgc tgagtagcct caactttgcc gagatggaaa gtttccataa
    18181 cttctttcac ggtaaagcta ctggtaatac ttggggcaat agcttaatgg ctcttcgcgg
    18241 ctctggtaac gatgtctacc atctcaatta tcacatgact acggagaata ttaacttttt
    18301 cggcaagaac cctacgcttg gccattgtga gatcctggga acctctaacg taggtaaaac
    18361 cgttctcatg atgatcatgt cttatgcggc acagcaattt ggtacgcctg aatcatttcc
    18421 ggaaaaccga aaagtaagga agctaaccac agtcttcttt gataaggaca gagcgggaga
    18481 agtgggtatt cgtgctatgg gcggggctta ttttcgtgtg aagggcggag agcctaccgg
    18541 gtggaacccg gcagccctcc cgccaactaa gcgaaacata gcatttgtaa aagacataat
    18601 aaggctgata tgtaagctca acggcaatac ggttgatgat taccaacatt cgctgatttc
    18661 ttcagccgtt gaccgtctta tgcaaaggga agaccgttcc tttcctatca gcaagctcat
    18721 cccgctgatc atggagccgg atgatactga aactaagcga catgggctta aagctcgact
    18781 gagagcgtgg aagcaggggg gcgagtatgg ctggttgctc gataatgctt ccgattcctt
    18841 tgatgttgcg catttggatg tttttggcat cgatggaaca gagttccttg atgataaggt
    18901 tgtagccccg gttgcttctt tttacctgat ttaccgggta acaatgctgg ctgacggtcg
    18961 ccgtttgctg atctacatgg atgagttctg gcaatggata aacaacgatg ccttcaagga
    19021 tttcgtttat aacaagctta aaactggccg taagctggat atggtgcttg ttcccgcaac
    19081 gcaatcaccg gatgaattaa ttaaatctcc aattgccgca gccgtcaggg aacagtgcgc
    19141 cacccatatc tacctcgcta accccaaagc gaaacgcaat gaatatgttg atgaacttca
    19201 ggtaagggat ctttattttg acaaaatcaa agctatcgac cccttgtctc gccagtttct
    19261 ggtagtcaaa aacccgcaac ggcagggcga acgagatgac tttgcggctt tcgcaaagtt
    19321 agacctgggc aaagctgcct actaccttcc cattctgagt gcttcagcag aacaacttga
    19381 gttgttcgac gaaatctggt ctgaaggtat ggcacctgaa gagtggatag atacatatct
    19441 tgaacgggct aaccgtggag tcaaataaga tgaaaaaact atacctcgct ttagcattaa
    19501 gctgtttctc agtaaacgct ttagctctta ctgagggcgt aatcgtccat gatgccaaat
    19561 cagcaataga tacggcttcg cagtgggtga aggaagcgaa acagtggcag aaagaactta
    19621 ccgcgtataa ggatgaactg ttaacgaaaa ccggtatacg cgatgttcag gggctggtac
    19681 aggatgctca gtctgttagc aaggagctga cagacattta tgagcagggt aactctttca
    19741 ttgatgacta catacagaac ccgaacggcg tactgtcaga gaaagctaaa tcgcttctta
    19801 ctgattacaa ggttactgat acctgcaaag gtttgggtta taccggtgat ctggtgcgtg
    19861 gttgtgaagc ttctttcctt tctcagcttg ccggggttga gtacggcaac aagcttgaaa
    19921 gtaagcttcg taaagacaat gcttcgatga aagaccttat cgatcaggtt aaaaacgcga
    19981 aggacaccaa agccacacag gacgcaacaa acgccatttc tctggaaaac ctgaagtttg
    20041 agaagcttaa atttcagtat gaaatgtatc gcgataagca gcgtgatcta gcacaataca
    20101 aagagaaaat ggctcaggct acttaccaga aacagcagtt agacgccgtg aacgagccac
    20161 tttcgtataa ggaacaattt acgaagcaga gttttgaact taactaagga gtcatgatga
    20221 gaaagctaaa tttaattctg gttgcaacag ggatgacgtt tttattagcc ggatgtgagg
    20281 acgttaaatc tgtagattgg tggcaatctc atcctgacga agcgggtaaa aaagtgtcag
    20341 agtgcaagca atccggcgat gacagtgaaa attgtcgtaa tgctaaagat gggttgttcc
    20401 gttatcagca gctacactca aaatcaccgt cttataagga cgcttttaaa agttctacga
    20461 gtaaaggtga aaaataaaag gagccactat ggcaacttct gattttttcc aaaccgctcg
    20521 cgatgtgata cttaatactc ttgaccagtc aacaactggt cagttagatc gtatttcttc
    20581 aatagcatcc tcgctaggaa agtttggaat atcaatattt atcttgtggt atgcatatac
    20641 tgtagttgtt ggaaaacaga aatcagccgt tcaggatttt ttatggaatc tatttagatt
    20701 ctggatgatt atgattttcg ttactaatgc aggaggatgg ttagatagtt cgacgcaggc
    20761 tatagatggt ttgaaagagt cgttctctgg tggcgacccg tggttatggc ttgatcagtt
    20821 atggactaaa gtccaacaag tcgcagcctt cttaatgtca aaagaccctt ctacttacgt
    20881 taaaacagat ggtgcgatag cttccatatt cacttatgcc gggggtattg ttgctctttt
    20941 gctatgtact atcgtttatt tttcagcaga agttacactt aaagttctaa cagtaacagc
    21001 gccgttattt attatatgtt tgtcttttgg ttttttaaga caaatgttta atagctggct
    21061 tcagcttatc tttagctctt tgcttatatt ccttttcggt gcgttggcat taaaagctgg
    21121 cactacgttc ctgaatggta ttctttcagt ttctgtacaa gatgccgaac ctctcaacct
    21181 gatcgcaact ggtgctacag catttgtcgc gggtgctttt atggcatgga ttatctggca
    21241 agcaaaaact tatgcgtcac agcttgccgg agtgggtgta gagggcgctt tacaaggtgc
    21301 agcggctatg gggttaggag cggcaacgtt cggggcatct cgcatggggg gtaaaatact
    21361 tggtatgggg aaaaatgccg gggcgggtgc atggaaaggc ttacgacgcg agaaagaagg
    21421 cctagctgag tctacaggcg tttctggaaa agtaggtaac ctaaccgggc agggaataaa
    21481 tatcggcgct aagaagctgc gtaatgcggc tattgagatg gcaaaaaaga aatacggtgg
    21541 atgacaatta tctagatata aactctcgta aataagcttt aagttttctt catcacctcc
    21601 ttcgagatct taatcatgaa aattattatc gcggtcatcg tgacgctttg tcttgtcggt
    21661 tgccaagccg cacaccaact accacaagtg tcaggaaaaa gtgagcctgt taattcagca
    21721 gaggtaatgc gcaatggagt ttaaatttcc gcaactgaaa ttttttaaaa agaaagaaga
    21781 ggtgactgat tcatcatctt ctttcgaaga aaagaatcaa aatcttcaag agaaaatgaa
    21841 ccgtatctat aagtacggag gaatgtcagg gatggcaata ggggtattat ctttgctcgc
    21901 acttaatgcc gctcttccgc tgaaagaaac cttagttgaa gcttacttaa ttaatagtgt
    21961 taatggtgtt gctgaaaggt tgacttcagt taaaaaagaa aacctttccg aaaatgaagc
    22021 tttggctaag tattttatca atcagtatgt aaaacgcaga gagggttata actactttag
    22081 tcttcagcat gattatgatt atgttctgct gtacagtgct gaaaatgttg ctactgatta
    22141 caatgctcta atcaatggca ataattcgcc aaaagttatt tataagaaag cagagcaaac
    22201 ggcaacagta caggatgatc catcaataat cttaagctca tcatcacgcg ctgatgataa
    22261 agataaaggt gcttatattc gcttccgttt aacaatccga gacgtagcaa ctggcacaga
    22321 gaaacagcaa tattggaatg ttaggttaac ttatcgcatc gaaccgcaga tagaaatggc
    22381 atcgggcgaa agaaacaaca accctcttaa gtttgtagta actagctatg ctcgtgataa
    22441 agaagataaa gggtaaagca catgaaatta agaaagaatg cgttatttgt cgctgttctg
    22501 ttagcctcta atatctgtag tgcggctgtc ttaccaactg gaagtagatt tgaccctaga
    22561 aatcaggttg taagttacaa cccccaaaat acgaccgtta taaacagtgc cgttggatat
    22621 acaactacgc tggtatttga tgacgatgaa actgttatca gtgccagaac tggttttccg
    22681 caaggttggt cagtaaataa agaagataat cttgtatatc tggaggttca gcccgttaag
    22741 cagacagtgc aaaataataa gtccgatgaa gatggtaatg aatcatctga agtggttaac
    22801 gttgcgcttg atccggaaaa tgatttagag cgttggagaa ctaacctttt tgttcgtaca
    22861 acaaaacgaa actatagcat ggagcttaac gcccgaacgt tcaaaaaccc cgataaaatt
    22921 gcttttgtca taaactacca gtacccacaa gaacggcgta aagagcaggc agagatcgag
    22981 ataaagcgca tcgaggcata taacaaacag aaagaagagt tagcaattaa ccgagagttg
    23041 gaaaacgcca aatcacctcg taactggcaa tactataaac gtgttgctga aggaagtcag
    23101 gatattagcc ccgattatgc ttatgacgac ggtcgctata catggcttgg ctttagtcca
    23161 acaaagaaaa tacctagcgt gtttgttatg agtggcaatg aagagactat taccaatccg
    23221 gttattgtca ctcgcggagc aaatacattg cttggtgtac cagtcgataa acggtttgtt
    23281 ttacgcctgg gtaaacaagt agtgggtatt gagaataagg ggttcggtaa agtccggctt
    23341 caggccgctg acacagtatc tcctaaagtt gaaaaagagg tgatccagtg agcgaacagg
    23401 aaaacaaagt tcctacggct gtagaaattg aacgcgcatt acgtgaacgc cgtcagcaag
    23461 aacttgaaca ggccagtaca gacagcgata agggagatgc agccgaaccg gataaaaggc
    23521 tgggaatcga taagctcaaa aaatcaagga agggcttagt agtaataatt gtggccttcc
    23581 tccttctggc tatcggtgta tgtttttatt atgtgccatc aattattcgt gcaatgtcca
    23641 gctctgaaga gaagccagca actaaaaccg ttcctacagg aacggtaaag cgtcagactg
    23701 ggttaagcga tgatattgac ccgtttaatc agagccagag ggatgacagt aaggaagctg
    23761 tagagcgcga cactggcaag aatgaacagg taaaagctga ggaaaagcca caaaacatgc
    23821 agcacagtta cagccgcgct cttgatgttg cctatggcgg tagtagcggc tcaggaagca
    23881 gtaattcagt aaatcagtct caggcagaaa ctaatgacca ggacggtgat gcagccagta
    23941 cggaaaagac ggtagaactg gttaaaaatg gggcgtctgt atcattgtct gagattaagc
    24001 gcgtaccata tgatccaaac ctgtttatac ctgaaaatac agctatcaaa tgttctctcg
    24061 acaggcgctt tatctctgat ttagcaggca agctggtatg tacaatcaat gaggacgtat
    24121 acagcgctaa ccgcaatgtg aagctcattg ataaaggcac agcagcttat cttatgtata
    24181 agtctggtac attccggcat ggtcagggag ccgtatttat catggcgaca aagctcagaa
    24241 cgaggaaaga gccgtttatt gatatcccat taatcgatac gcaagcagcc ggggcgctgg
    24301 gcgaagctgg agccagtggt tggattgaca cccattttag cgatcgcttt ttgggggcta
    24361 tgatgattgg gatgatcccg gatttcgcac aagcagcgag cggcgcagca aaaaataata
    24421 aagataatca gactgattat acggccaaca gtagacaggc atttgctgat attgcgagag
    24481 aatcattctc taatagtgta aacatccctc caacgctcta taaaaatcag ggcgaaatca
    24541 tcacgcttat cgtcggtcag gatttggatt tttcaaaaat ctacaaactg aaaatgaaat
    24601 aagaggtaaa ttaacggtta tgacagtaaa taatgaaaac cgtcatatca tttatgacat
    24661 agttaatgat tattttagtc aatggctaaa caattctgat ggactcactg aaatagccgt
    24721 taatagaccc ggtgagttat ttacaaaaat aaacgggaag tggaaaaaag aacaaacaaa
    24781 tatgagttat caagactgtc tgtcttttgc ttctgctata gcagactatc atgataatgg
    24841 ttcgattacg ccggaatacc cattacgctc tgcaacgctg ccggatggtg agcgcgttca
    24901 gatcgttatc cctccggcga ctgaaaaaga tactgtatct ataacaatac gaaaaccatc
    24961 aagcgttttt ctaagtcatg accactttgt gcggcaaggg ttttattcaa aacttaatgc
    25021 cggaacagct tttgaaagta aacaggatga tctaagtgat atttacaaaa aaaatagatt
    25081 tgaagagttt atccctgctt gtttgaaaag tggaaaaact atggtttttt gcgctggtac
    25141 aggtgcaggt aaaactacat tcgcaaatgc ttgtcttgag ttcatacctc accacctgcg
    25201 ctgcatatca atcgaagata cagatgaagc aaaatttaaa tttcatgaaa accatgtgaa
    25261 acttttttat cccgcagaag gggaaaacaa ggttgtaacc tctgccactc ttctacgttc
    25321 tggattccgt atgaatccag acaggatttt aacaacagaa attcgtggcg ctgaggcatg
    25381 ggattttctg aaaggggcaa gctcaggcca tgccggaaac ataacaacag tgcacgaaat
    25441 gaatcctgta gatgctgtat taggtattgt gcagcggtgt tatatgaatc cggagtgtca
    25501 aaaccttcct tataatgtac ttttgcgacg tgtgttaagt aatatagatg tgataatgag
    25561 tattaagtac ttggatgaag aagatgctcg ttttgcctcc ggtatctact atcgttcggt
    25621 tgatttcgaa aagtatttta aaatgctcaa ggagtaaagc tatgtcgttg aaactccctg
    25681 ataaggggca gtgggctttt ataatactgg taatgtgttt gattgcatac tacacaggtt
    25741 cggtcgcaat ctattttttc aatcacaaga caccacttta tatatggaag cactatgatt
    25801 ctttactttt atggcgtgta ataattgata gtagcatcaa aagtgaagtt agatttacgg
    25861 ctcttccttc attgctttca ggagcgctcg cgtcgttagc tgccccagct ttcataatct
    25921 ggaaactcaa tcagaaagat gccccgcttt ttggtgatgc taaatttgcc agtgattcag
    25981 atttgaaaaa atcaaagctg ttaaagtggg aaaaagaaaa tgatactgat attctcgttg
    26041 gtcgatataa aggcaaatac ctttggtata ctgcaccaga ctttgtttct ttgggagcag
    26101 gaacgcgagc ggggaaaggg gctgcaatcg gaatccccaa tatgctcgtt aagaaacact
    26161 caataattgc actagatccg aaacaagagc tttggaaaat cactagcaag gtcagagaac
    26221 aaatactagg taacaaagtt tatcttcttg acccgttcaa caccaaaaca cataaatgta
    26281 accctctttt ctatgtcgat ttgaaatcag agagtggagc taaagactta ctaaaactgg
    26341 ttgagattct ttttccctct tttggtttga ccggagcaga ggcacatttt aataaccttg
    26401 ccgggcaata ctggactgga ctggctaaac ttctacattt ctttataaac ttcgccccgg
    26461 aatggattga agagctaaga gtaaaacccg tcttttctat tggtacagtt gttgatttat
    26521 acagcaatat cgatcgtgag caggtattaa gtaatcgaga aacatttgaa gaactggcgc
    26581 aaggaaatga aactgccctt tttcatttaa aggatgcgct taccaaaata agagagtatc
    26641 acgaaacaga ggatgagcag cggtcaagta tagatggctc gttcaggaag aaaatgagcc
    26701 tcttctactt accgactgta cgcaaatgca ctgacggtaa cgacttcgat ttacgtcaaa
    26761 tgaggcgtga agacattact gtttatgtag gggtaaacgc agaagatatg atcttagcgt
    26821 atgattttct gaatctgttt tttaacctgg ttgtagaggt gacgctaaga gaaaaccctg
    26881 actttgatcc tacactgaaa cacgactgtt tattgttcct tgatgagttc ccctctatcg
    26941 gttatatgcc gataatcaaa aaaggttccg gctatatagc tggctataaa ctaaaactac
    27001 taaccatcta tcagaatata agtcagttaa atgaaatata cggaacggaa ggggcaaaaa
    27061 cacttttgag tgctcatcca tgccgggtta tctatgcagt aagtgaagag gatgatgcaa
    27121 aaaaaatctc agagaaacta ggttacataa ccgcacgatc taagggttcc agtaagacaa
    27181 gcggcaaagc cacatcccga agcaactctg aaaatgaggc tcaacgtgca ttagttttac
    27241 cgcaagaact aggaacactc gatttctcag aggaaatgat aatcctcaaa ggggagcacc
    27301 ctgttaaagc tgaaaaggcg ctctattatc ttgataatta ctttatggaa cgattaatgt
    27361 tagttagccc aaaactcacg gcgctaacag cgagcatcaa tagaagtaat aagatttttg
    27421 gcgttaaagg aattaaatac ccgtcgaaag aaaagatgct ttcggttgga gaacttgaat
    27481 ctgaggtttt actatgaaga aattaatttt attgagcgca attgtgatgt caggatgttc
    27541 ttcaccgcca gaacctccgc aagtgaactg gagcgataaa ccagaaacaa tgaactcaca
    27601 gcttcctgat tggcagccta caaatcaggt tgttaaatcg gataaagtaa cttcaacttg
    27661 gatgaaggtt attactaatt tctcgcctga aaatcgcctg tatgacgact ctgttttcta
    27721 tgccgtcgcc cattcacccg taattattgt tgaaacaact aatggcggcg attttttcat
    27781 tgcaaaaaaa tggcttcgaa ataatggcgc atatggcgtt attcagtata gatataaatc
    27841 taatggcttt ggtgttcgtt caaccaatat atattttgaa agagggtgaa aatgaaaatc
    27901 atgctcatag ctgctattgt cggcttatta atttcatgcc ctgctttagc aagaaagcac
    27961 aatcataccg atggactaaa tcaggtaggt gatccctgcc ttttgatgac gtgcatgatt
    28021 gggaaattac agggcgatac gcagccagct tgccagcccg ttaaccagcg tttcttcaac
    28081 gttcgtgtat tcacacccta ctataaccct gaagccacgg cacgactcag acaaagtatc
    28141 ctgaccagat gtgtaggctc tgttgagaac agagataatc ttgaggccgt tatagaaaga
    28201 tatggtcgct cattccagga ataacagaac gccttacatc gcagatttta atctgagatg
    28261 taaggggttg aacaaccgaa gggcgttaga aggggtcgtt tgcgggaggg ggcggaatcc
    28321 tacgctaagg ctttggccag cgatattctc cggtgagatt gatgtgttcc catccgagcg
    28381 gcgaaacatg ggccaagaga tcgggcgata gcagctttcc atcgcgtttc tggtttgcaa
    28441 cgacctcgcc gagcttcatg gtgttccaga agatgatgat ggcggcgagc agattcatgc
    28501 cggcgatgcg gtaatgctgg ccttcggcgg aacggtcgcg gatttcaccg cggcggtgga
    28561 agctgattgc ccgcttcagc gcatgatgag cttcgccttt gttgagcccg atctgggcac
    28621 gccgttggag ttcggcatcc agaatccagt cgatcatgaa cagggtgcgc tcgacgcgac
    28681 cgacttcccg cagggctgtc gcgagctcgt tctgccgcgg ataggaggcg agtttccgca
    28741 gaatctggct tggcgcgacg gtcccggcag caatggtggc ggcgatgcgc aggatgtcgg
    28801 gccaattgcg ctcgatcatg gcttggttga cctttccgcc gatcaacgct cgcaggtgcg
    28861 ccggggcggc cgacggattg aacgcgtaga gccgtttgga tggcaggtcg cggatgcgcg
    28921 gagcgaaccg gtagccgaga atggcacatg cggcaaagac gtgatcggtg aagccgcccg
    28981 tgtcggtgaa ctgctcgcgg atatggcgtc cagcatcgtt catcagcagg ccatcgagga
    29041 tgtaaggcgc ttcgcttgcc gttgcaggaa tcacctgggt tgcgaacggc gcatattggt
    29101 cggagacggg gtctgacgct cagtggaacg aaaactcacg ttaagcaacg ttttctgcct
    29161 ctgacgcctc ttttaatggt ctcagatgac ctttggtcac cagttctgcc agcgtgaagg
    29221 aataatggcc gagcatattg atatgtccgt ggcaaagcgg ggagaggcgt gcgatatctt
    29281 catcattcag tgtttcaccc tgcgcccgga gatgatccag agctgcctgc atataaatag
    29341 tgttccataa cacgacggcg ttagtgacca gccccagagc tcccaactga tcttcctgac
    29401 cgtcggtata tcgttttctt atctcacctt tttgaccgtg acagatggct ctggcaactg
    29461 catgacggct ttctccccga ttaagctggg tcagaatgcg tggcactttt cggggaaatg
    29521 tgcgcggaac ccctatttgt ttatttttct aaatacattc aaatatgtat ccgctcatga
    29581 gacaataacc ctgataaatg cttcaataat attgaaaaag gaagagtatg agtattcaac
    29641 atttccgtgt cgcccttatt cccttttttg cggcattttg ccttcctgtt tttgctcacc
    29701 cagaaacgct ggtgaaagta aaagatgctg aagatcagtt gggtgcacga gtgggttaca
    29761 tcgaactgga tctcaacagc ggtaagatcc ttgagagttt tcgccccgaa gaacgttttc
    29821 caatgatgag cacttttaaa gttctgctat gtggcgcggt attatcccgt gttgacgccg
    29881 ggcaagagca actcggtcgc cgcatacact attctcagaa tgacttggtt gagtactcac
    29941 cagtcacaga aaagcatctt acggatggca tgacagtaag agaattatgc agtgctgcca
    30001 taaccatgag tgataacact gcggccaact tacttctgac aacgatcgga ggaccgaagg
    30061 agctaaccgc ttttttgcac aacatggggg atcatgtaac tcgccttgat cgttgggaac
    30121 cggagctgaa tgaagccata ccaaacgacg agcgtgacac cacgatgcct gcagcaatgg
    30181 caacaacgtt gcgcaaacta ttaactggcg aactacttac tctagcttcc cggcaacaat
    30241 taatagactg gatggaggcg gataaagttg caggaccact tctgcgctcg gcccttccgg
    30301 ctggctggtt tattgctgat aaatctggag ccggtgagcg tgggtctcgc ggtatcattg
    30361 cagcactggg gccagatggt aagccctccc gtatcgtagt tatctacacg acggggagtc
    30421 aggcaactat ggatgaacga aatagacaga tcgctgagat aggtgcctca ctgattaagc
    30481 attggtaact gtcagaccaa gtttactcat atatacttta gattgattta aaacttcatt
    30541 tttaatttaa aaggatctag gtgaagatcc tttttgataa tctcatgacc aaaatcccgg
    30601 ccgcgatcaa gcaggtgcga cagacgtcat actagatatc aagcgacttc tcctatcccc
    30661 tgggaacaca tcaatcttac cggagaatat cgtt
//
