# Supplementary material for: Selective targeting of a histone-like silencer Sfx to the R6K conjugal transfer operon
Source: bioRxiv preprint, doi:10.64898/2026.02.23.707533, version 1 (2026-02-24)
Supplement: Dataset 2 [file 707533_file03.zip › Dataset 2/pIA1723.gb]

LOCUS       pIA1723                 5133 bp    DNA     circular SYN 17-FEB-2026
DEFINITION  pIA1716.
ACCESSION   .
VERSION     .
KEYWORDS    .
SOURCE      synthetic DNA construct
  ORGANISM  synthetic DNA construct
REFERENCE   1  (bases 1 to 5133)
  AUTHORS   .
  TITLE     Direct Submission
  JOURNAL   Exported Feb 17, 2026 from SnapGene 8.2.2
            https://www.snapgene.com
FEATURES             Location/Qualifiers
     source          1..5133
                     /mol_type="other DNA"
                     /organism="synthetic DNA construct"
     CDS             complement(446..1105)
                     /codon_start=1
                     /gene="cat"
                     /product="chloramphenicol acetyltransferase"
                     /label=cat
                     /note="confers resistance to chloramphenicol"
                     /translation="MEKKITGYTTVDISQWHRKEHFEAFQSVAQCTYNQTVQLDITAFL
                     KTVKKNKHKFYPAFIHILARLMNAHPEFRMAMKDGELVIWDSVHPCYTVFHEQTETFSS
                     LWSEYHDDFRQFLHIYSQDVACYGENLAYFPKGFIENMFFVSANPWVSFTSFDLNVANM
                     DNFFAPVFTMGKYYTQGDKVLMPLAIQVHHAVCDGFHVGRMLNELQQYCDEWQGGA"
     promoter        complement(1106..1208)
                     /label=cat promoter
                     /note="promoter of the E. coli cat gene encoding 
                     chloramphenicol acetyltransferase"
     rep_origin      complement(1734..2279)
                     /direction=LEFT
                     /label=p15A ori
                     /note="Plasmids containing the medium-copy-number p15A 
                     origin of replication can be propagated in E. coli cells 
                     that contain a second plasmid with the ColE1 origin.
                     "
     misc_feature    2469..2767
                     /label=PactX
     promoter        2700
                     /label=TSS_actx
     CDS             2800..3513
                     /codon_start=1
                     /product="yellow fluorescent protein optimized for FRET 
                     with CyPet (Nguyen and Daugherty, 2005)"
                     /label=YPet
                     /translation="MSKGEELFTGVVPILVELDGDVNGHKFSVSGEGEGDATYGKLTLK
                     LLCTTGKLPVPWPTLVTTLGYGVQCFARYPDHMKQHDFFKSAMPEGYVQERTIFFKDDG
                     NYKTRAEVKFEGDTLVNRIELKGIDFKEDGNILGHKLEYNYNSHNVYITADKQKNGIKA
                     NFKIRHNIEDGGVQLADHYQQNTPIGDGPVLLPDNHYLSYQSALFKDPNEKRDHMVLLE
                     FLTAAGITEGMNELYK"
     CDS             3514..3531
                     /codon_start=1
                     /product="6xHis affinity tag"
                     /label=6xHis
                     /translation="HHHHHH"
     terminator      3795..3881
                     /gene="Escherichia coli rrnB"
                     /label=rrnB T1 terminator
                     /note="transcription terminator T1 from the E. coli rrnB 
                     gene"
     terminator      3973..4000
                     /label=rrnB T2 terminator
                     /note="transcription terminator T2 from the E. coli rrnB 
                     gene"
     promoter        4019..4110
                     /gene="bla"
                     /label=AmpR promoter
     rep_origin      4568..5023
                     /direction=RIGHT
                     /label=f1 ori
                     /note="f1 bacteriophage origin of replication; arrow 
                     indicates direction of (+) strand synthesis"
ORIGIN
        1 ttgagatcct ttttttctgc gcgtaatctg ctgcttgcaa acaaaaaaac caccgctacc
       61 agcggtggtt tgtttgccgg atcaagagct accaactctt tttccgaagg taactggctt
      121 cagcagagcg cagataccaa atactgtcct tctagtgtag ccgtagttag gccaccactt
      181 caagaactct gtagcaccgc ctacatacct cgctctgcta atcctgttac cagtcaggca
      241 tttgagaagc acacggtcac actgcttccg gtagtcaata aaccggtaaa ccagcaatag
      301 acataagcgg ctatttaacg accctgccct gaaccgacga ccgggtcgaa tttgctttcg
      361 aatttctgcc attcatccgc ttattatcac ttattcaggc gtagcaacca ggcgtttaag
      421 ggcaccaata actgccttaa aaaaattacg ccccgccctg ccactcatcg cagtactgtt
      481 gtaattcatt aagcattctg ccgacatgga agccatcaca aacggcatga tgaacctgaa
      541 tcgccagcgg catcagcacc ttgtcgcctt gcgtataata tttgcccatg gtgaaaacgg
      601 gggcgaagaa gttgtccata ttggccacgt ttaaatcaaa actggtgaaa ctcacccagg
      661 gattggctga gacgaaaaac atattctcaa taaacccttt agggaaatag gccaggtttt
      721 caccgtaaca cgccacatct tgcgaatata tgtgtagaaa ctgccggaaa tcgtcgtggt
      781 attcactcca gagcgatgaa aacgtttcag tttgctcatg gaaaacggtg taacaagggt
      841 gaacactatc ccatatcacc agctcaccgt ctttcattgc catacggaat tccggatgag
      901 cattcatcag gcgggcaaga atgtgaataa aggccggata aaacttgtgc ttatttttct
      961 ttacggtctt taaaaaggcc gtaatatcca gctgaacggt ctggttatag gtacattgag
     1021 caactgactg aaatgcctca aaatgttctt tacgatgcca ttgggatata tcaacggtgg
     1081 tatatccagt gatttttttc tccattttag cttccttagc tcctgaaaat ctcgataact
     1141 caaaaaatac gcccggtagt gatcttattt cattatggtg aaagttggaa cctcttacgt
     1201 gccgatcaac gtctcatttt cgccaaaagt tggcccaggg cttcccggta tcaacaggga
     1261 caccaggatt tatttattct gcgaagtgat cttccgtcac aggtatttat tcggcgcaaa
     1321 gtgcgtcggg tgatgctgcc aacttactga tttagtgtat gatggtgttt ttgaggtgct
     1381 ccagtggctt ctgtttctat cagctgtccc tcctgttcag ctactgacgg ggtggtgcgt
     1441 aacggcaaaa gcaccgccgg acatcagcgc tagcggagtg tatactggct tactatgttg
     1501 gcactgatga gggtgtcagt gaagtgcttc atgtggcagg agaaaaaagg ctgcaccggt
     1561 gcgtcagcag aatatgtgat acaggatata ttccgcttcc tcgctcactg actcgctacg
     1621 ctcggtcgtt cgactgcggc gagcggaaat ggcttacgaa cggggcggag atttcctgga
     1681 agatgccagg aagatactta acagggaagt gagagggccg cggcaaagcc gtttttccat
     1741 aggctccgcc cccctgacaa gcatcacgaa atctgacgct caaatcagtg gtggcgaaac
     1801 ccgacaggac tataaagata ccaggcgttt ccccctggcg gctccctcgt gcgctctcct
     1861 gttcctgcct ttcggtttac cggtgtcatt ccgctgttat ggccgcgttt gtctcattcc
     1921 acgcctgaca ctcagttccg ggtaggcagt tcgctccaag ctggactgta tgcacgaacc
     1981 ccccgttcag tccgaccgct gcgccttatc cggtaactat cgtcttgagt ccaacccgga
     2041 aagacatgca aaagcaccac tggcagcagc cactggtaat tgatttagag gagttagtct
     2101 tgaagtcatg cgccggttaa ggctaaactg aaaggacaag ttttggtgac tgcgctcctc
     2161 caagccagtt acctcggttc aaagagttgg tagctcagag aaccttcgaa aaaccgccct
     2221 gcaaggcggt tttttcgttt tcagagcaag agattacgcg cagaccaaaa cgatctcaag
     2281 aagatcatct tattaatcag ataaaatatt tctaggctca tgagcccgaa gtggcgagcc
     2341 cgatcttccc catcggtgat gtcggcgata taggcgccag caaccgcacc tgtggcgccg
     2401 gtgatgccgg ccacgatgcg tccggcgtag aggatctgct catgtttgac agcttatcat
     2461 cgatgcatca atcaggtaaa aaacatgaaa gctttgaaat tttggataag ttatctacac
     2521 aagttatccc aatcgttcta ttgaactacc tttagtctaa tttaaagtga attgtgctag
     2581 ttgaaaagta attgctagca caagggagta gttgtatgaa gttattgtga tctaaagatc
     2641 tggtcttaca tttgaaaaca gaacatgtag ctgttaaagt ttccatcaga cgaaaaactt
     2701 gttctcttaa gatttttaaa tacttcgggg ttatccgagt cgagagagcg tctgaaagga
     2761 aagaatctga gctcggccac gaaggccagg agtgaaacga tgtctaaagg tgaagaatta
     2821 ttcactggtg ttgtcccaat tttggttgaa ttagatggtg atgttaatgg tcacaaattt
     2881 tctgtctccg gtgaaggtga aggtgatgct acgtacggta aattgacctt aaaattactc
     2941 tgtactactg gtaaattgcc agttccatgg ccaaccttag tcactacttt aggttatggt
     3001 gttcaatgtt ttgctagata cccagatcat atgaaacaac atgacttttt caagtctgcc
     3061 atgccagaag gttatgttca agaaagaact atttttttca aagatgacgg taactacaag
     3121 accagagctg aagtcaagtt tgaaggtgat accttagtta atagaatcga attaaaaggt
     3181 attgatttta aagaagatgg taacatttta ggtcacaaat tggaatacaa ctataactct
     3241 cacaatgttt acatcactgc tgacaaacaa aagaatggta tcaaagctaa cttcaaaatt
     3301 agacacaaca ttgaagatgg tggtgttcaa ttagctgacc attatcaaca aaatactcca
     3361 attggtgatg gtccagtctt gttaccagac aaccattact tatcctatca atctgcctta
     3421 ttcaaagatc caaacgaaaa gagagaccac atggtcttgt tagaattttt gactgctgct
     3481 ggtattaccg agggtatgaa tgaattgtac aaacaccacc accaccacca ctaaggccaa
     3541 ggtggccggt acccggggat cctctagagt cgacctgcag gcatgcaagc ttggctgttt
     3601 tggcggatga gagaagattt tcagcctgat acagattaaa tcagaacgca gaagcggtct
     3661 gataaaacag aatttgcctg gcggcagtag cgcggtggtc ccacctgacc ccatgccgaa
     3721 ctcagaagtg aaacgccgta gcgccgatgg tagtgtgggg tctccccatg cgagagtagg
     3781 gaactgccag gcatcaaata aaacgaaagg ctcagtcgaa agactgggcc tttcgtttta
     3841 tctgttgttt gtcggtgaac gctctcctga gtaggacaaa tccgccggga gcggatttga
     3901 acgttgcgaa gcaacggccc ggagggtggc gggcaggacg cccgccataa actgccaggc
     3961 atcaaattaa gcagaaggcc atcctgacgg atggcctttt tgcgtttcta caaactcttt
     4021 tgtttatttt tctaaataca ttcaaatatg tatccgctca tgagacaata accctgataa
     4081 atgcttcaat aatattgaaa aaggaagagt atgagtattc aacatttccg tgtcgccctt
     4141 attccctttt ttgcggcatt ttgccttcct gtttttgctc acccagaaac gctggtgaaa
     4201 gtaaaagatg ctgaagatca gttgggtgca gcaaactatt aactggcgaa ctacttactc
     4261 tagcttcccg gcaacaatta atagactgga tggaggcgga taaagttgca ggaccacttc
     4321 tgcgctcggc ccttccggct ggctggttta ttgctgataa atctggagcc ggtgagcgtg
     4381 ggtctcgcgg tatcattgca gcactggggc cagatggtaa gccctcccgt atcgtagtta
     4441 tctacacgac ggggagtcag gcaactatgg atgaacgaaa tagacagatc gctgagatag
     4501 gtgcctcact gattaagcat tggtaactgt cagaccaagt ttactcatat atactttaga
     4561 ttgattnnnn nnnnnnnnnn nnnnnnnnnn nnnnnnnnnn nnnnnnnnnn nnnnnnnnnn
     4621 nnnnnnnnnn nnnnnnnnnn nnnnnnnnnn nnnnnnnnnn nnnnnnnnnn nnnnnnnnnn
     4681 nnnnnnnnnn ncnnnnnnnn nnnnnnnnnn nnnnnnnnnn nnnnnnnnnn nnnnnnnnnn
     4741 nnnnnnnnnn nnnnnnnnnn nnnnnnnnnn nnnnnnnnnn nnnnnnnnnn nnnnnnnnnn
     4801 nnnnnnnnnn nnnnnnnnnn nnnnnnnnnn nnncctttga cgttggagtc cacgttcttt
     4861 aatagtggac tcttgttcca aactggaaca acactcaacc ctatctcggg ctattctttt
     4921 gatttataag ggattttgcc gatttcggcc tattggttaa aaaatgagct gatttaacaa
     4981 aaatttaacg cgaattttaa caaaatatta acgtttacaa tttaaaagga tctaggtgaa
     5041 gatccttttt gataatctca tgaccaaaat cccttaacgt gagttttcgt tccactgagc
     5101 gtcagacccc gtagaaaaga tcaaaggatc ttc
//
