# Supplementary material for: Selective targeting of a histone-like silencer Sfx to the R6K conjugal transfer operon
Source: bioRxiv preprint, doi:10.64898/2026.02.23.707533, version 1 (2026-02-24)
Supplement: Dataset 2 [file 707533_file03.zip › Dataset 2/pIA1756.gb]

LOCUS       pIA1756                 3865 bp    DNA     circular SYN 17-FEB-2026
DEFINITION  synthetic circular DNA
ACCESSION   .
VERSION     .
KEYWORDS    .
SOURCE      synthetic DNA construct
  ORGANISM  recombinant plasmid
REFERENCE   1  (bases 1 to 3865)
  AUTHORS   Artsimovitch Lab
  TITLE     Direct Submission
  JOURNAL   Exported Feb 17, 2026 from SnapGene 8.2.2
            https://www.snapgene.com
FEATURES             Location/Qualifiers
     source          1..3865
                     /mol_type="other DNA"
                     /organism="recombinant plasmid"
     CDS             8..52
                     /codon_start=1
                     /product="affinity and epitope tag derived from pancreatic 
                     ribonuclease A"
                     /label=S-Tag
                     /translation="KETAAAKFERQHMDS"
     terminator      104..151
                     /label=T7 terminator
                     /note="transcription terminator for bacteriophage T7 RNA 
                     polymerase"
     CDS             complement(381..1196)
                     /codon_start=1
                     /gene="aph(3')-Ia"
                     /product="aminoglycoside phosphotransferase"
                     /label=KanR
                     /note="confers resistance to kanamycin in bacteria or G418 
                     (Geneticin(R)) in eukaryotes"
                     /translation="MSHIQRETSCSRPRLNSNMDADLYGYKWARDNVGQSGATIYRLYG
                     KPDAPELFLKHGKGSVANDVTDEMVRLNWLTEFMPLPTIKHFIRTPDDAWLLTTAIPGK
                     TAFQVLEEYPDSGENIVDALAVFLRRLHSIPVCNCPFNSDRVFRLAQAQSRMNNGLVDA
                     SDFDDERNGWPVEQVWKEMHKLLPFSPDSVVTHGDFSLDNLIFDEGKLIGCIDVGRVGI
                     ADRYQDLAILWNCLGEFSPSLQKRLFQKYGIDNPDMNKLQFHLMLDEFF"
     promoter        complement(1197..1288)
                     /gene="bla"
                     /label=AmpR promoter
     rep_origin      complement(1304..2053)
                     /direction=LEFT
                     /label=RSF ori
                     /note="Plasmids containing the RSF 1030 origin of 
                     replication can be propagated in E. coli cells that contain
                     additional plasmids with compatible origins."
     misc_feature    2079..2377
                     /label=PactX
     CDS             2379..2870
                     /codon_start=1
                     /label=actX
                     /note="ActX"
                     /translation="MKWYVLQFTTTRFAAVFKHLERLNFSYYCPMATEKYRRPDKQLSY
                     RERLTPLFPGYLFIQADFDEVHTTTITGLPHTQRFIAFGGEPLAVPDDEVCNVQKGERN
                     LLNFDEYPRLVEIMMMSEPRMRSMAMLNYITEKSLSHKMKRKKNDCHQKKESSKAQAAT
                     "
     CDS             3095..3739
                     /codon_start=1
                     /label=sltX1
                     /note="VirB1"
                     /translation="MLSTTAFVALAMQCAASIHPDTAQEVARVESGFNPYAIAEIIPKN
                     ERKEGDSGVISHFPKTKEDALKIVQNIESRNRRYSVGLMQITSTNFSQYGVNADKLFSP
                     CTNLAVFEKVLLDCYTRGGNLKNALSCYYSGNFSTGKKTESGFGNTSYNQRIGYNQSVN
                     KKDWEVPSVREDIKKNNATQKISNRITTIYPQYAMRGTVLDEKETTNVESE"
     CDS             3723..3861
                     /codon_start=1
                     /product="TrbC "
                     /label=tivB2
                     /note="VirB2"
                     /translation="MLKVNKRFLTLSVFMAALMVCVAEPAFADDVSTKTTGFLQKIIDF
                     L"
ORIGIN
        1 gtctggtaaa gaaaccgctg ctgcgaaatt tgaacgccag cacatggact cgtctactag
       61 cgcagcttaa ttaacctagg ctgctgccac cgctgagcaa taactagcat aaccccttgg
      121 ggcctctaaa cgggtcttga ggggtttttt gctgaaacct caggcatttg agaagcacac
      181 ggtcacactg cttccggtag tcaataaacc ggtaaaccag caatagacat aagcggctat
      241 ttaacgaccc tgccctgaac cgacgacaag ctgacgaccg ggtctccgca agtggcactt
      301 ttcggggaaa tgtgcgcgga acccctattt gtttattttt ctaaatacat tcaaatatgt
      361 atccgctcat gaattaattc ttagaaaaac tcatcgagca tcaaatgaaa ctgcaattta
      421 ttcatatcag gattatcaat accatatttt tgaaaaagcc gtttctgtaa tgaaggagaa
      481 aactcaccga ggcagttcca taggatggca agatcctggt atcggtctgc gattccgact
      541 cgtccaacat caatacaacc tattaatttc ccctcgtcaa aaataaggtt atcaagtgag
      601 aaatcaccat gagtgacgac tgaatccggt gagaatggca aaagtttatg catttctttc
      661 cagacttgtt caacaggcca gccattacgc tcgtcatcaa aatcactcgc atcaaccaaa
      721 ccgttattca ttcgtgattg cgcctgagcg agacgaaata cgcggtcgct gttaaaagga
      781 caattacaaa caggaatcga atgcaaccgg cgcaggaaca ctgccagcgc atcaacaata
      841 ttttcacctg aatcaggata ttcttctaat acctggaatg ctgttttccc ggggatcgca
      901 gtggtgagta accatgcatc atcaggagta cggataaaat gcttgatggt cggaagaggc
      961 ataaattccg tcagccagtt tagtctgacc atctcatctg taacatcatt ggcaacgcta
     1021 cctttgccat gtttcagaaa caactctggc gcatcgggct tcccatacaa tcgatagatt
     1081 gtcgcacctg attgcccgac attatcgcga gcccatttat acccatataa atcagcatcc
     1141 atgttggaat ttaatcgcgg cctagagcaa gacgtttccc gttgaatatg gctcatactc
     1201 ttcctttttc aatattattg aagcatttat cagggttatt gtctcatgag cggatacata
     1261 tttgaatgta tttagaaaaa taaacaaata ggcatgcagc gctcttccgc ttcctcgctc
     1321 actgactcgc tacgctcggt cgttcgactg cggcgagcgg tgtcagctca ctcaaaagcg
     1381 gtaatacggt tatccacaga atcaggggat aaagccggaa agaacatgtg agcaaaaagc
     1441 aaagcaccgg aagaagccaa cgccgcaggc gtttttccat aggctccgcc cccctgacga
     1501 gcatcacaaa aatcgacgct caagccagag gtggcgaaac ccgacaggac tataaagata
     1561 ccaggcgttt ccccctggaa gctccctcgt gcgctctcct gttccgaccc tgccgcttac
     1621 cggatacctg tccgcctttc tcccttcggg aagcgtggcg ctttctcata gctcacgctg
     1681 ttggtatctc agttcggtgt aggtcgttcg ctccaagctg ggctgtgtgc acgaaccccc
     1741 cgttcagccc gaccgctgcg ccttatccgg taactatcgt cttgagtcca acccggtaag
     1801 acacgactta tcgccactgg cagcagccat tggtaactga tttagaggac tttgtcttga
     1861 agttatgcac ctgttaaggc taaactgaaa gaacagattt tggtgagtgc ggtcctccaa
     1921 cccacttacc ttggttcaaa gagttggtag ctcagcgaac cttgagaaaa ccaccgttgg
     1981 tagcggtggt ttttctttat ttatgagatg atgaatcaat cggtctatca agtcaacgaa
     2041 cagctattcc gttacttttt gtaagtttta actggtatca atcaggtaaa aaacatgaaa
     2101 gctttgaaat tttggataag ttatctacac aagttatccc aatcgttcta ttgaactacc
     2161 tttagtctaa tttaaagtga attgtgctag ttgaaaagta attgctagca caagggagta
     2221 gttgtatgaa gttattgtga tctaaagatc tggtcttaca tttgaaaaca gaacatgtag
     2281 ctgttaaagt ttccatcaga cgaaaaactt gttctcttaa gatttttaaa tacttcgggg
     2341 ttatccgagt cgagagagcg tctgaaagga aagaatctat gaaatggtat gtattgcaat
     2401 tcaccacgac aagatttgca gccgttttca aacatctcga acggcttaac ttctcctact
     2461 actgccctat ggctactgaa aagtatcgcc gacctgataa acaactttct taccgagaaa
     2521 gattaacccc actttttcct ggttatcttt ttatccaggc tgactttgat gaagtccata
     2581 cgaccactat caccgggctt ccccataccc aacgttttat agcgttcggc ggcgagcctt
     2641 tagcggttcc tgatgatgaa gtctgcaacg tacagaaagg agaacgtaac ttacttaact
     2701 ttgatgagta tcctcgttta gtggaaatta tgatgatgag tgagccacgt atgcgcagca
     2761 tggcaatgct taactacatc acggaaaaaa gtctatccca caaaatgaaa cggaagaaaa
     2821 atgactgtca ccaaaagaaa gagtccagca aagcgcaagc cgcaacgtaa taccctctac
     2881 cttcctaccg aagtaaggga tgaagttgaa agaatatctg tagaggttag ttatcgaagg
     2941 gggaagcgga tttcggattc tggtttcgtg caatatctta ttaagacata ctctcaacaa
     3001 gccatccaag aactcattca gggagccgat acaggcaacg atgaatgagt tttttctttt
     3061 ctcattaccg ggctgatcct accgggagca taaaatgcta tccactacag cttttgtcgc
     3121 tcttgctatg caatgtgcgg ccagcattca tccagataca gcgcaagaag tagcaagggt
     3181 tgaatctggt tttaatccat atgctattgc tgaaattatt cctaagaatg aacgaaagga
     3241 gggcgatagt ggtgtgattt cacatttccc taaaacaaag gaggatgcat taaaaattgt
     3301 tcaaaatatt gaatcacgca atcgccgcta ctcagtaggt ttaatgcaga ttaccagcac
     3361 taatttttct caatacggtg ttaatgcaga taagcttttc tcgccatgca caaatcttgc
     3421 tgttttcgaa aaggtgctgc ttgattgcta tacccgtggt ggaaatttga aaaatgctct
     3481 tagctgttat tattccggta acttttctac cggaaaaaaa actgaatcgg ggtttggtaa
     3541 taccagctat aaccaacgta ttggctataa ccaatcggtt aataaaaaag attgggaggt
     3601 tccatccgtc agagaagata ttaaaaagaa taacgctact caaaagattt ctaatcgtat
     3661 aaccaccatt tatccacaat acgccatgcg tggcactgtt ttagatgaaa aggaaacaac
     3721 aaatgttgaa agtgaataag cgttttttaa ccctgtctgt cttcatggct gctttaatgg
     3781 tttgtgttgc tgaaccagct ttcgctgatg atgtatcgac gaaaaccact ggtttcttac
     3841 agaagatcat cgacttctta atcga
//
