# Supplementary material for: Selective targeting of a histone-like silencer Sfx to the R6K conjugal transfer operon
Source: bioRxiv preprint, doi:10.64898/2026.02.23.707533, version 1 (2026-02-24)
Supplement: Dataset 2 [file 707533_file03.zip › Dataset 2/pIA1767.gb]

LOCUS       pIA1767                34830 bp    DNA     circular SYN 17-FEB-2026
DEFINITION  synthetic circular DNA
ACCESSION   .
VERSION     .
KEYWORDS    .
SOURCE      synthetic DNA construct
  ORGANISM  synthetic DNA construct
REFERENCE   1  (bases 1 to 34830)
  AUTHORS   Artsimovitch Lab
  TITLE     Direct Submission
  JOURNAL   Exported Feb 17, 2026 from SnapGene 8.2.2
            https://www.snapgene.com
FEATURES             Location/Qualifiers
     source          1..34830
                     /mol_type="other DNA"
                     /organism="synthetic DNA construct"
     CDS             418..567
                     /codon_start=1
                     /label=hyp23
                     /translation="MNNSEKERFNNRVCVGQVRISADVYINSGMSESAAEVMHSKMNLI
                     SMKF"
     CDS             598..771
                     /codon_start=1
                     /label=hyp24
                     /translation="VRLMDFRYSIIPGVFTFTGMKKLNSFLKAGSPIHLIRMDGYPENL
                     THYACPPLRPKK"
     CDS             818..1063
                     /codon_start=1
                     /label=hyp1
                     /note="hyp protein"
                     /translation="MRNGFVSDEQYQHSLAVFKELLDADVYESGNKKIIEKFESALDIC
                     LAYERQCSSQDLHKSLISSYSVLQPKRAAYPIISIY"
     CDS             3504..3908
                     /codon_start=1
                     /label=hyp2
                     /note="hyp protein, SlyB?"
                     /translation="MSLTLPIMYFKTGSDLSQITHFEVNYPDDFVKQAWERPEINLFIV
                     CVATKKGAVREIKGGMAVLTSIPASNGLELSRALDDVLRKSDELRPLAGQKNNVFLPAK
                     VGLAGDPPTEQELLSLFYQQCLKHGTWGNA"
     CDS             complement(3985..4119)
                     /codon_start=1
                     /label=hyp3
                     /translation="MTVAERFDHIILVVSLCSLGAMMIIALCGLVIYKRNHSTDKKSR"
     CDS             complement(4276..4914)
                     /codon_start=1
                     /product="putative resolvase; Recombinase resolvase family"
                     /label=resolvase1
                     /translation="VTQTVPKGFVRAYLRASTSEQDASRALAAIDSFAEERGLNICNYY
                     IENESGSRLDRPELFRLLKDCRHNDILLIEDVDRLSRLTGEDWNSLKKLIRQKDIRVMA
                     INVPTTWIASGSHDFDSRMFAAINDMLLDMLAAVARRDYEQRRERQRQGISKAKKEGRY
                     KGRQANKERYDAINRLLDSGSSWSQVQKIMACSRGTISSAVKSRKLNAI"
     CDS             5189..5851
                     /codon_start=1
                     /label=parFx
                     /note="ParA"
                     /translation="MGITLLVSSDKGGVGKSTTTANLAAMLVNKGKSAIVLKTDKNNDM
                     MSWNEKRKENGLLPVSVQEGYGNVSKEISRLSKLCDVLIVDCPGHDSQEFRSALTVADI
                     MITLTKPSSDFESETLTTVTEKVRIAQKTNPKLQPWVLLTRINSSKPRHRQAAIKLDKF
                     LRSDSIWIQPLKTRLSDLDVFESACNEGAGVHDVSRATSLTAAKAQLELLAQELGII"
     CDS             complement(5837..6163)
                     /codon_start=1
                     /label=hyp4
                     /translation="MLSNAANAALRTVVLFCPVLTASASRMDSNPSDRRKLTSLPFLDA
                     GLLFAPEIKRAVSAFVAAPSVSGNFGRLSLRVIFIAPGYLFPISLIALRCKDNVKQQLF
                     LYDA"
     CDS             5931..6215
                     /codon_start=1
                     /label=ParGx
                     /note="conserved hyp protein"
                     /translation="MTLKLNRPKLPDTEGAATNADTARFISGANRRPASRKGRLVNFRL
                     SDGFESILEAEAVRTGQNKTTVLKAALAAFDNMDEAEKNRWILESAKIG"
     CDS             6333..6638
                     /codon_start=1
                     /label=hyp5
                     /note="hyp protein"
                     /translation="MTSKISKYEVIHRGECVNYMPPGTWVFIQRALCYGGGFWFGRVYN
                     VCFWLEFEKPTSLSIGIDYLMKLNSLTDKVHSFDDDFQLDLLLEEDTQCFIGQQRR"
     misc_feature    6547..7079
                     /label=Ori beta
     CDS             complement(7117..7572)
                     /codon_start=1
                     /product="hypothetical transmembrane protein"
                     /label=hyp6
                     /translation="MAKIYDFPQGAERRRMHRKIQWNNAVKLSKNGWSKPEVKRWSFLA
                     FISTGWYYFRLSVAVIFHIITICGLAVLAALSNTIFWIGGAICLVTWYTNDHQIWSTNN
                     LTIPIVFGLWVLSLVAAPLIDFFSQKLPFYRLLVPDAKREEVGEDDS"
     CDS             complement(7576..8493)
                     /codon_start=1
                     /label=pir
                     /translation="MRLKVMMDVNKKTKIRHRNELNHTLAQLPLPAKRVMYMALAPIDS
                     KEPLERGRVFKIRAEDLAALAKITPSLAYRQLKEGGKLLGASKISLRGDDIIALAKELN
                     LPFTAKNSPEELDLNIIEWIAYSNDEGYLSLKFTRTIEPYISSLIGKKNKFTTQLLTAS
                     LRLSSQYSSSLYQLIRKHYSNFKKKNYFIISVDELKEELIAYTFDKDGNIEYKYPDFPI
                     FKRDVLNKAIAEIKKKTEISFVGFTVHEKEGRKISKLKFEFVVDEDEFSGDKDDEAFFM
                     NLSEADAAFLKVFDETVPPKKAKG"
     rep_origin      8677..9064
                     /label=R6K gamma ori
                     /note="gamma replication origin from E. coli plasmid R6K; 
                     requires the R6K initiator protein pi for replication"
     rep_origin      8677..9064
                     /label=R6K gamma ori
                     /note="gamma replication origin from E. coli plasmid R6K; 
                     requires the R6K initiator protein pi for replication"
     misc_feature    9130..9243
                     /label=ssiA
                     /note="Escherichia coli plasmid R6K single-strand
                     initiation sequence ssiA; direct RNA primer synthesis in 
                     R6K replication; Nomura, Gene 108(1):15 (1991) 
                     Pubmed:1761225"
     CDS             9260..9403
                     /codon_start=1
                     /label=hyp7
                     /translation="MNARLKRVLMLIRLIRKTVIQEVELKITTDNALQCKYAVKTYCIT
                     IK"
     CDS             9400..9993
                     /codon_start=1
                     /product="Hsp40"
                     /label=dnaJx
                     /note="DNA J"
                     /translation="MMVYYLCWSGVVPGLIQKPTRAGASMNIQEALNVFGINSNGLSKD
                     DLKSAYKKLALKYHPDRNPLGVELMKAVNAAFDLLMTHFDKISQYSSENDSNTYNYGEE
                     LEKVLKELNGMEGIVFEVIGNWVWIDGETKKHKEALNKLGCKWASKKKKWFYRPEEHKS
                     RWNRAERSIDEIREMYGTDGVKKAKGRYKVESHA"
     CDS             10035..10592
                     /codon_start=1
                     /label=hyp8
                     /note="hyp protein AraC?"
                     /translation="MSNFKKNYEAVFIRVCFFLGENWRVDKRDTTCDDRIVMINPDLKG
                     YQIIARLDKNRLKIVGFCRIKHTTSSCSCFTVSPRRMPFDLARYIKKNLLCVAEKQCDE
                     VSSTVDKAEYDKTKKELLLHLLSKTVEVTPYQSHYSVICGIKAKSISADIHESSKGMYE
                     LKIHDLSFEQLLRLSGLLAKFD"
     CDS             10637..10900
                     /codon_start=1
                     /label=hyp9
                     /note="hyp protein"
                     /translation="MSEILSYRKNRGNVTFRITLSENSDGVLMHIEKFMKVRSNEPGKK
                     TTKRLVYEHTFYAKELESMKTIVADEEMMSFCLETLEKTQNG"
     CDS             10893..11111
                     /codon_start=1
                     /label=hyp10
                     /translation="MVNKPTPEQVKDARIKAGLSIQEAADRFGFTYTAWQAKETNGKTS
                     RGLAAGTYELLLLLAGEHPEYELVKKK"
     CDS             11207..11551
                     /codon_start=1
                     /label=hyp11
                     /note="hyp protein"
                     /translation="MKVFAIEFNAVNALKEEITCTSLIKSESIFLAIHAFEEQNRGKGY
                     IVTSVREENTNELSAIKSLKANVRFWFLECGYSSESVINKVNAWYNFAFTQKEQDEAKK
                     EIIKEIKKSC"
     CDS             11628..11777
                     /codon_start=1
                     /label=hyp12
                     /translation="MSERMLSAIAAVEKGMPPVFPVMPFALFPEFMTLLKLALEKRKTE
                     SFDN"
     CDS             11793..12050
                     /codon_start=1
                     /label=hyp13 (VirBR)
                     /translation="MTKKEFLSFISQQKGSGAVRFSLGFGANGEIILYWTNDEGFRVWR
                     VLSGNRGHKPSQANKERITKFRHWLHDAREGIEGDNQPGK"
     CDS             complement(11859..12107)
                     /codon_start=1
                     /label=hyp14
                     /translation="MQKKHLPQTGGLRRIDYSDLFTRLIVAFYALAGIMQPVPEFSYTF
                     FISLARFMPSVTGQNPPNSEPFIISPIKNNLSIGSKS"
     misc_feature    11970..12236
                     /label=ssiB
                     /note="Escherichia coli plasmid R6K single-strandinitiation
                     sequence ssiB; direct RNA primer synthesis in R6K 
                     replication; Nomura, Gene 108(1):15 (1991) Pubmed:1761225"
     misc_feature    12079..12618
                     /label=Ori alpha
     misc_feature    12288..12384
                     /label=Ori-alpha LIR (oriT)
     CDS             12387..12935
                     /codon_start=1
                     /product="DNA distortion polypeptide 1; ddp1; formerly
                     TaxA; putative DNA binding protein of ArcA superfamily; 
                     similar to TraY of F-like plasmids"
                     /label=dtrX1
                     /note="TaxA"
                     /translation="MMKKIQFRVEDEDHDYLLVCLKSIYPDEPNLTVAKGMKLLASALL
                     KSKDKKIEESIIDDNDDFIKTTLYLTATQRSKIEKASIRHGWTISRECRFRIQTTLDNN
                     LDFYDQELLMLNRCRNVVDKIGRNFHYIIVNNQSMLLEKDDFYQDAQKLTFEMRSLKEQ
                     FENYIALCKGRTVSNKVEV"
     CDS             12938..14095
                     /codon_start=1
                     /product="TaxC_relaxase (ddp2); belongs to VirD2 nickase
                     family; formerly TaxC; R6K oriT-nickase"
                     /label=rlxX1
                     /note="TaxC"
                     /translation="MGVFVEKDYRVKRKSSENGRKSAFAHKVKNGGENYKKNVREKINR
                     KGASKEVVVKISGGAVTRQGIKNSIDYMSRESQLSVMNESGQVWQGEEIKEAKEHMVDA
                     ANDAQHVHDDKGRENKKITQNIVFSPPVSAKVKPEGLLDSVRKTLNKKYPNNRFVLGYH
                     EDKKEHPHVHVVFRIKDTDGKRTDIKKKDLREIRTGFCNELILKGYDVKATHKQTQGLN
                     QSIKDAHASAPKRQKGVYEVVDVGYDHYQHDKSKPKQHFLKLKTLNKGVEKTYWGAGFG
                     DLVQRESVKKGDLVKLKKLGQKEVKIPALDKNGIQQGWKTAHRNDWQLQNLGVKGIDRK
                     LSNDKSFKLDDISSIQKQQQQMKKFNLVKQNMLQSQQKIKVGIKF"
     misc_feature    14156..14454
                     /label=PactX
     CDS             14456..14947
                     /codon_start=1
                     /label=actX
                     /note="ActX"
                     /translation="MKWYVLQFTTTRFAAVFKHLERLNFSYYCPMATEKYRRPDKQLSY
                     RERLTPLFPGYLFIQADFDEVHTTTITGLPHTQRFIAFGGEPLAVPDDEVCNVQKGERN
                     LLNFDEYPRLVEIMMMSEPRMRSMAMLNYITEKSLSHKMKRKKNDCHQKKESSKAQAAT
                     "
     CDS             15172..15816
                     /codon_start=1
                     /product="SltX1 soluble transglycosylase involved in
                     conjugation; related to lysozyme-like superfamily (VirB1)"
                     /label=sltX1
                     /label=sltX1 (tivB1?)
                     /note="VirB1"
                     /translation="MLSTTAFVALAMQCAASIHPDTAQEVARVESGFNPYAIAEIIPKN
                     ERKEGDSGVISHFPKTKEDALKIVQNIESRNRRYSVGLMQITSTNFSQYGVNADKLFSP
                     CTNLAVFEKVLLDCYTRGGNLKNALSCYYSGNFSTGKKTESGFGNTSYNQRIGYNQSVN
                     KKDWEVPSVREDIKKNNATQKISNRITTIYPQYAMRGTVLDEKETTNVESE"
     CDS             15800..16090
                     /codon_start=1
                     /product="putative propilin gene related to TrbC
                     superfamily (VirB2)"
                     /label=tivB2
                     /note="VirB2"
                     /translation="MLKVNKRFLTLSVFMAALMVCVAEPAFADDVSTKTTGFLQKIIDF
                     LTDIRKPAITIIALIIGYIAIFSRQHASWITPLIIGIIIFIVAPYLPNWLA"
     CDS             16114..18873
                     /codon_start=1
                     /product="due to a 2bp insertion at nt 2270 in the
                     EMBL:ECO6342 entry, this gene has been split into 2 
                     proteins: Q9EUF9_ECOLI PilX3 protein (VirB3 superfamily) 
                     and Q9EUF8_ECOLI PilX4 protein (VirB4_CagE superfamily); 
                     compare to sequence at AJ006342"
                     /label=tivB3-4
                     /translation="MSTVFKGLTRPALIRGLGVPLYPFLAMCVLVVLLGVWIDDLMYFL
                     ILPGWFAIKRVTKIDERFFDLLYLRAVVKGHPLANKRFSAVHYAGSQYDEVDISKVDNF
                     MKLKDQASIEALIPYSSHITDDLVVTKNRDLLATWQVDGAYFECVDDEDLTLLTDQLNT
                     LIRSFEGRAITFYTHRVRVRKEVKVGFNSKIPFVNRVMNDYYSSLSEPEYFENRLYLTI
                     CYKPFNIEDKVSHFISKNKKENNIFDEPINDMNEICGRLDTYLSRFHAHRLGLVEENGR
                     VFSDQLSLFQYLLSGKWQKVRVTNSPFYTYLGGKDLFFGNDAGQITASQNARYFRSIEI
                     KDYFQETDAGIFDALMYLPVEYVFTSSFTSMDKQAAVKALDDQIDKLELTDDAAKSLLA
                     DLRVGLDMVSSGYNSFGKCHQTLIVFADTPERLVKDTNIVTTTLEDLGLIVTYSTLSLG
                     AAFFSQLPGNYNLRPRLSMLSSLNFAEMESFHNFFHGKATGNTWGNSLMALRGSGNDVY
                     HLNYHMTTENINFFGKNPTLGHCEILGTSNVGKTVLMMIMSYAAQQFGTPESFPENRKV
                     RKLTTVFFDKDRAGEVGIRAMGGAYFRVKGGEPTGWNPAALPPTKRNIAFVKDIIRLIC
                     KLNGNTVDDYQHSLISSAVDRLMQREDRSFPISKLIPLIMEPDDTETKRHGLKARLRAW
                     KQGGEYGWLLDNASDSFDVAHLDVFGIDGTEFLDDKVVAPVASFYLIYRVTMLADGRRL
                     LIYMDEFWQWINNDAFKDFVYNKLKTGRKLDMVLVPATQSPDELIKSPIAAAVREQCAT
                     HIYLANPKAKRNEYVDELQVRDLYFDKIKAIDPLSRQFLVVKNPQRQGERDDFAAFAKL
                     DLGKAAYYLPILSASAEQLELFDEIWSEGMAPEEWIDTYLERANRGVK"
     CDS             18875..19612
                     /codon_start=1
                     /product="related to VirB5_like superfamily"
                     /label=tivB5
                     /note="VirB5"
                     /translation="MKKLYLALALSCFSVNALALTEGVIVHDAKSAIDTASQWVKEAKQ
                     WQKELTAYKDELLTKTGIRDVQGLVQDAQSVSKELTDIYEQGNSFIDDYIQNPNGVLSE
                     KAKSLLTDYKVTDTCKGLGYTGDLVRGCEASFLSQLAGVEYGNKLESKLRKDNASMKDL
                     IDQVKNAKDTKATQDATNAISLENLKFEKLKFQYEMYRDKQRDLAQYKEKMAQATYQKQ
                     QLDAVNEPLSYKEQFTKQSFELN"
     CDS             19619..19882
                     /codon_start=1
                     /product="putative membrane lipoprotein involved in entry 
                     exclusion"
                     /label=eex
                     /note="Eex"
                     /translation="MMRKLNLILVATGMTFLLAGCEDVKSVDWWQSHPDEAGKKVSECK
                     QSGDDSENCRNAKDGLFRYQQLHSKSPSYKDAFKSSTSKGEK"
     CDS             19894..20949
                     /codon_start=1
                     /product="related to TrbL superfamily (VirB6)"
                     /label=tivB6
                     /note="VirB6"
                     /translation="MATSDFFQTARDVILNTLDQSTTGQLDRISSIASSLGKFGISIFI
                     LWYAYTVVVGKQKSAVQDFLWNLFRFWMIMIFVTNAGGWLDSSTQAIDGLKESFSGGDP
                     WLWLDQLWTKVQQVAAFLMSKDPSTYVKTDGAIASIFTYAGGIVALLLCTIVYFSAEVT
                     LKVLTVTAPLFIICLSFGFLRQMFNSWLQLIFSSLLIFLFGALALKAGTTFLNGILSVS
                     VQDAEPLNLIATGATAFVAGAFMAWIIWQAKTYASQLAGVGVEGALQGAAAMGLGAATF
                     GASRMGGKILGMGKNAGAGAWKGLRREKEGLAESTGVSGKVGNLTGQGINIGAKKLRNA
                     AIEMAKKKYGG"
     CDS             21021..21149
                     /codon_start=1
                     /product="TivB7 conjugation transfer protein; related to
                     VirB7 superfamily"
                     /label=tivB7
                     /translation="MKIIIAVIVTLCLVGCQAAHQLPQVSGKSEPVNSAEVMRNGV"
     CDS             21139..21861
                     /codon_start=1
                     /product="related to VirB8 superfamily, putative primary 
                     constituent of a DNA transporter"
                     /label=tivB8
                     /note="VirB8"
                     /translation="MEFKFPQLKFFKKKEEVTDSSSSFEEKNQNLQEKMNRIYKYGGMS
                     GMAIGVLSLLALNAALPLKETLVEAYLINSVNGVAERLTSVKKENLSENEALAKYFINQ
                     YVKRREGYNYFSLQHDYDYVLLYSAENVATDYNALINGNNSPKVIYKKAEQTATVQDDP
                     SIILSSSSRADDKDKGAYIRFRLTIRDVATGTEKQQYWNVRLTYRIEPQIEMASGERNN
                     NPLKFVVTSYARDKEDKG"
     CDS             21867..22796
                     /codon_start=1
                     /product="related to VirB9_CagX_TrbG superfamily. The
                     VirB7/VirB9 heterodimer localizes at the outer membrane and
                     plays a critical role in stabilizing other VirB proteins 
                     during assembly of the transfer machine"
                     /label=tivB9
                     /translation="MKLRKNALFVAVLLASNICSAAVLPTGSRFDPRNQVVSYNPQNTT
                     VINSAVGYTTTLVFDDDETVISARTGFPQGWSVNKEDNLVYLEVQPVKQTVQNNKSDED
                     GNESSEVVNVALDPENDLERWRTNLFVRTTKRNYSMELNARTFKNPDKIAFVINYQYPQ
                     ERRKEQAEIEIKRIEAYNKQKEELAINRELENAKSPRNWQYYKRVAEGSQDISPDYAYD
                     DGRYTWLGFSPTKKIPSVFVMSGNEETITNPVIVTRGANTLLGVPVDKRFVLRLGKQVV
                     GIENKGFGKVRLQAADTVSPKVEKEVIQ"
     CDS             22793..24007
                     /codon_start=1
                     /product="related to TrbI superfamily (VirB10)"
                     /label=tivB10
                     /translation="VSEQENKVPTAVEIERALRERRQQELEQASTDSDKGDAAEPDKRL
                     GIDKLKKSRKGLVVIIVAFLLLAIGVCFYYVPSIIRAMSSSEEKPATKTVPTGTVKRQT
                     GLSDDIDPFNQSQRDDSKEAVERDTGKNEQVKAEEKPQNMQHSYSRALDVAYGGSSGSG
                     SSNSVNQSQAETNDQDGDAASTEKTVELVKNGASVSLSEIKRVPYDPNLFIPENTAIKC
                     SLDRRFISDLAGKLVCTINEDVYSANRNVKLIDKGTAAYLMYKSGTFRHGQGAVFIMAT
                     KLRTRKEPFIDIPLIDTQAAGALGEAGASGWIDTHFSDRFLGAMMIGMIPDFAQAASGA
                     AKNNKDNQTDYTANSRQAFADIARESFSNSVNIPPTLYKNQGEIITLIVGQDLDFSKIY
                     KLKMK"
     CDS             24025..25062
                     /codon_start=1
                     /product="related to P-loop NTPase superfamily; VirB11"
                     /label=tivB11
                     /translation="MTVNNENRHIIYDIVNDYFSQWLNNSDGLTEIAVNRPGELFTKIN
                     GKWKKEQTNMSYQDCLSFASAIADYHDNGSITPEYPLRSATLPDGERVQIVIPPATEKD
                     TVSITIRKPSSVFLSHDHFVRQGFYSKLNAGTAFESKQDDLSDIYKKNRFEEFIPACLK
                     SGKTMVFCAGTGAGKTTFANACLEFIPHHLRCISIEDTDEAKFKFHENHVKLFYPAEGE
                     NKVVTSATLLRSGFRMNPDRILTTEIRGAEAWDFLKGASSGHAGNITTVHEMNPVDAVL
                     GIVQRCYMNPECQNLPYNVLLRRVLSNIDVIMSIKYLDEEDARFASGIYYRSVDFEKYF
                     KMLKE"
     CDS             25067..26902
                     /codon_start=1
                     /product="formerly TaxB; CplX1 is related to IncP TraG-like
                     proteins, and is a member of the VirD4 protein superfamily 
                     involved in coupling the relaxosome to the DNA-transport 
                     apparatus"
                     /label=CplX1
                     /translation="MSLKLPDKGQWAFIILVMCLIAYYTGSVAIYFFNHKTPLYIWKHY
                     DSLLLWRVIIDSSIKSEVRFTALPSLLSGALASLAAPAFIIWKLNQKDAPLFGDAKFAS
                     DSDLKKSKLLKWEKENDTDILVGRYKGKYLWYTAPDFVSLGAGTRAGKGAAIGIPNMLV
                     KKHSIIALDPKQELWKITSKVREQILGNKVYLLDPFNTKTHKCNPLFYVDLKSESGAKD
                     LLKLVEILFPSFGLTGAEAHFNNLAGQYWTGLAKLLHFFINFAPEWIEELRVKPVFSIG
                     TVVDLYSNIDREQVLSNRETFEELAQGNETALFHLKDALTKIREYHETEDEQRSSIDGS
                     FRKKMSLFYLPTVRKCTDGNDFDLRQMRREDITVYVGVNAEDMILAYDFLNLFFNLVVE
                     VTLRENPDFDPTLKHDCLLFLDEFPSIGYMPIIKKGSGYIAGYKLKLLTIYQNISQLNE
                     IYGTEGAKTLLSAHPCRVIYAVSEEDDAKKISEKLGYITARSKGSSKTSGKATSRSNSE
                     NEAQRALVLPQELGTLDFSEEMIILKGEHPVKAEKALYYLDNYFMERLMLVSPKLTALT
                     ASINRSNKIFGVKGIKYPSKEKMLSVGELESEVLL"
     CDS             26899..27294
                     /codon_start=1
                     /product="family of Cag pathogenicity island proteins"
                     /label=cag12
                     /translation="MKKLILLSAIVMSGCSSPPEPPQVNWSDKPETMNSQLPDWQPTNQ
                     VVKSDKVTSTWMKVITNFSPENRLYDDSVFYAVAHSPVIIVETTNGGDFFIAKKWLRNN
                     GAYGVIQYRYKSNGFGVRSTNIYFERG"
     CDS             27297..27629
                     /codon_start=1
                     /product="mating pair formation protein"
                     /label=trbMx
                     /translation="MKIMLIAAIVGLLISCPALARKHNHTDGLNQVGDPCLLMTCMIGK
                     LQGDTQPACQPVNQRFFNVRVFTPYYNPEATARLRQSILTRCVGSVENRDNLEAVIERY
                     GRSFQE"
     CDS             complement(27730..28512)
                     /codon_start=1
                     /product="Tn3 family transposase, partial; the second part
                     of the tnpAx, which is disrupted by Tn3 transposon "
                     /label=tnpA_partial2
                     /translation="VSDQYAPFATQVIPATASEAPYILDGLLMNDAGRHIREQFTDTGG
                     FTDHVFAACAILGYRFAPRIRDLPSKRLYAFNPSAAPAHLRALIGGKVNQAMIERNWPD
                     ILRIAATIAAGTVAPSQILRKLASYPRQNELATALREVGRVERTLFMIDWILDAELQRR
                     AQIGLNKGEAHHALKRAISFHRRGEIRDRSAEGQHYRIAGMNLLAAIIIFWNTMKLGEV
                     VANQKRDGKLLSPDLLAHVSPLGWEHINLTGEYRWPKP"
     CDS             complement(27730..28224)
                     /codon_start=1
                     /label=transposase_1
                     /translation="MIERNWPDILRIAATIAAGTVAPSQILRKLASYPRQNELATALRE
                     VGRVERTLFMIDWILDAELQRRAQIGLNKGEAHHALKRAISFHRRGEIRDRSAEGQHYR
                     IAGMNLLAAIIIFWNTMKLGEVVANQKRDGKLLSPDLLAHVSPLGWEHINLTGEYRWPK
                     P"
     misc_feature    28513..33458
                     /label=transposon Tn3 region
                     /note="Complete transposon Tn3 region; 100% id to Tn3 from
                     E. coli plasmid pAPEC-02-R (4948bp); 9bp (ccatgaaag) 
                     deletion compare to ISTN3X (V00613.1)"
     CDS             31711..32268
                     /codon_start=1
                     /product="Transposon_Tn3_resolvase"
                     /label=tnpR
                     /translation="MRIFGYARVSTSQQSLDIQIRALKDAGVKANRIFTDKASGSSTDR
                     EGLDLLRMKVEEGDVILVKKLDRLGRDTADMIQLIKEFDAQGVAVRFIDDGISTDGDMG
                     QMVVTILSAVAQAERRRILERTNEGRQEAKLKGIKFGRRRTVDRNVVLTLHQKGTGATE
                     IAHQLSIARSTVYKILEDERAS"
     promoter        32346..32450
                     /gene="bla"
                     /label=AmpR promoter
     CDS             join(32451..32519,32520..33311)
                     /codon_start=1
                     /gene="bla"
                     /product="beta-lactamase"
                     /label=AmpR
                     /note="confers resistance to ampicillin, carbenicillin, and
                     related antibiotics"
                     /translation="MSIQHFRVALIPFFAAFCLPVFAHPETLVKVKDAEDQLGARVGYI
                     ELDLNSGKILESFRPEERFPMMSTFKVLLCGAVLSRVDAGQEQLGRRIHYSQNDLVEYS
                     PVTEKHLTDGMTVRELCSAAITMSDNTAANLLLTTIGGPKELTAFLHNMGDHVTRLDRW
                     EPELNEAIPNDERDTTMPAAMATTLRKLLTGELLTLASRQQLIDWMEADKVAGPLLRSA
                     LPAGWFIADKSGAGERGSRGIIAALGPDGKPSRIVVIYTTGSQATMDERNRQIAEIGAS
                     LIKHW"
     CDS             complement(33509..33526)
                     /codon_start=1
                     /product="6xHis affinity tag"
                     /label=6xHis
                     /translation="HHHHHH"
     CDS             complement(33527..34240)
                     /codon_start=1
                     /product="yellow fluorescent protein optimized for FRET 
                     with CyPet (Nguyen and Daugherty, 2005)"
                     /label=YPet
                     /translation="MSKGEELFTGVVPILVELDGDVNGHKFSVSGEGEGDATYGKLTLK
                     LLCTTGKLPVPWPTLVTTLGYGVQCFARYPDHMKQHDFFKSAMPEGYVQERTIFFKDDG
                     NYKTRAEVKFEGDTLVNRIELKGIDFKEDGNILGHKLEYNYNSHNVYITADKQKNGIKA
                     NFKIRHNIEDGGVQLADHYQQNTPIGDGPVLLPDNHYLSYQSALFKDPNEKRDHMVLLE
                     FLTAAGITEGMNELYK"
     misc_feature    34273..34571
                     /label=PactX
     CDS             join(34763..34830,1..403)
                     /codon_start=1
                     /product="putative nuclease; thermonuclease signature, 
                     Staphylococcal nuclease homologue, secreted (signal 
                     peptide)"
                     /label=yncBx
                     /translation="MKIFTLLTFTIAISSPSLLIAAELSGKVTRVLDGDTIEVLQDKTP
                     VRVRLANIDAPEKKQPFGSWSSKQLKSLIAGQPVTVTYMQKDRYGRVIGRVFTANGTES
                     NRFMVQSGAAWVYDHFNTDTSLPGLQRDAQEQKRGLWADSQPAPPWEWRHNH"
ORIGIN
        1 attaagcggc aaagtaacac gcgttctcga cggcgacacc atcgaggtac tacaggataa
       61 aacgcctgtt agagttcgcc ttgctaacat cgatgcgccg gaaaagaaac agccctttgg
      121 gagctggtcc agtaaacagc ttaaaagtct gatagcaggg cagcctgtta ccgttacata
      181 tatgcaaaaa gaccgctacg gacgtgttat cgggcgcgtc ttcacggcga acggtacgga
      241 atcaaaccgc tttatggtgc aatccggcgc tgcatgggta tatgaccact tcaacacaga
      301 tacttccttg cctggtctgc aacgggatgc tcaagagcaa aagcgtggtc tatgggctga
      361 cagtcaacca gcgccgccgt gggaatggcg tcacaatcat tagtttgcga ggcataaatg
      421 aataattctg agaaagagcg ttttaacaat cgggtttgtg tggggcaggt acgtatcagc
      481 gcagacgttt atataaactc cggtatgtct gaaagcgcgg cagaagtgat gcattcaaaa
      541 atgaatttaa taagtatgaa gttctaaagc ctttattcaa aggagccgag gctatcggtg
      601 agattgatgg atttcaggta ttctataatt ccaggggttt ttacttttac tggaatgaag
      661 aaactaaatt ccttcttgaa agctggctca cctatccatc ttatccgtat ggatggttat
      721 cctgaaaatc tgacgcacta cgcttgtcca ccccttcgtc cgaaaaaata aatttttccg
      781 tcctcacggt tttcaaattt gaacagcagg tttttttatg agaaatggtt ttgtcagcga
      841 tgaacaatat cagcactcat tggccgtttt taaagagctt cttgatgccg atgtttatga
      901 aagcggtaat aaaaaaatta tcgaaaagtt cgaatcggct ttagatattt gtttggctta
      961 tgaacgtcaa tgctctagtc aggatttaca taagtctctc ataagttctt attcagtctt
     1021 gcagcccaag cgggctgctt atccgattat atccatatat tgaaaggtaa aaggtaaata
     1081 ttatgagact ctttattgct gaaaaaccat ctttagctaa agccattttc gaaggattag
     1141 gtggcaaccc tgctactgaa aagaaaaatg gttgttatga acatggaact gatgttgtca
     1201 cgtggtgttt tggtcatatg cttgagcttt atgatcctca agactatgac gtgaaatacg
     1261 ccgcctggcg ttttgatgac ctgccgatca aaacgccctg gccgcccaag tacaaaatca
     1321 gagccgatgc acagcagcaa actaacatca tcttttctct catcgagaaa gcgaccagta
     1381 tcgttcatgc cggagacccg gacgatgaag gctgctgttg gttgatgaaa ttttagatta
     1441 cgcaaaaaat acaaaacccg ttcagcgcct tctcgttgca gatctcaacc tcgctcccgt
     1501 tcagaaggct ctcgccaata tgcagcctaa cgagaaattc aggggcatga caaatagcgc
     1561 tctggcacgc tctctatgcg atcagggatt cggctacaac cttacgcgcg gctgtaccct
     1621 taaagggcag gagaaaggct ttcatggcgt cctgaatgtt ggtcgtgtgc aaagcgctgt
     1681 tcttgggctg gttaaccaga gaactctggc taaccagaac cacacagaaa gcttttatta
     1741 tgatgttcaa gcggcattgt cgatgaacgg gcatctctta aaggccaaat atcaagtcgc
     1801 tgaaggtgat gaaaaggatg aaaaaaatcg tctgatctct gaggctcagg cgaaggcggt
     1861 tgttgagcat gtcacgggta aaaaagctgt tatttctgaa acggccacca aacccgaaca
     1921 cactaaaccg cctatgccgc tgaacctttc gacactgcaa caaatctgcg caagacgttt
     1981 cggttataag gcaaaagaaa cgctcgatat catgcaaggt ctttacgaaa ctcataagct
     2041 tttgacctat ccgcgaacag ataaccgcta tctgtctgac gagcatttca ctcaggctgg
     2101 cgatattgcc gacgctatcg gcgcgacgtt accagagctg gcgaccgcga ccgctggcat
     2161 ggataaaacg caaaaacata aagcttttaa cgcaagcaaa attgaggctc accacgctat
     2221 tatcccgacc actaaaagcg ggaaaggcgt tcagcttaat gagaaagaac gcaatgtata
     2281 cagcattgtt gctactcact ttatcggtct cttctatcct gacgccatac gcaacaaaac
     2341 caagacgtac ttcagtattg aagatcatgt gttcactgca actcaaagtg ttcttgtgca
     2401 gaagggttgg gaagtcctgg gtaaagatac cgaagaagac aatgcgcagg atgaggaagt
     2461 acaaaccggc tttgatttat ctatgctaca ggtcaatgat gatggtgtgt gtgagtctgc
     2521 aagcatcgat aagaaagcaa cgactcctcc tcgctacttc acggattcaa cgttacttgc
     2581 tgcaatgacc agagcagcaa aatttattga tgacccggac ttaagaaagg ctctggaagc
     2641 caaagatgaa ggaagcagcg atcagggcag catcggaact gaagcgaccc gcgctggcat
     2701 ccttgaaaag cttgcagcta atacagggtt agtttctatc gagaaagaga aaggctatac
     2761 ggaactggtc tggaaaacga caaaacaagg tcaggagttt tgtgccgcct tacctcctga
     2821 agtcataaaa ccgaatattt cagcgttatg ggctgaaaag caggcgcaga taaaatcggg
     2881 agaaatgact atcaatgatt ttatcaagga gaacgatgat tacattcata ctctgatcag
     2941 tgatctccaa cagaaagggc ttaacatctc ttctaacgcg ataccctgcc ctgcgtgtgg
     3001 taatggagtg ctacgcagga ttaaaggcgc taacggcttt ttctggggct gttccggtta
     3061 tccaggctgt aaaacttcct tccctgataa agacgggaaa ccactaacgg agaagcaacc
     3121 agcgggagga gcaagtgacc gcctcgatgt accatgtcct tcctgtaaca aggagatact
     3181 ggttagacct aaaggttttt tctgtaccgg gtgtgatttc aaactctggt cagaaattgc
     3241 tggtaaaaaa ataaccagca ctcaggttga gacgctgatc aaaaaaggta aaacgggttc
     3301 gctcaaaggc tttactagta ctaaaactgg aaaaaaattt gacgctgctt tagttttaca
     3361 ggataaaaac acgggaaaag taggttttga attcgctaaa aaataagggc attgactatg
     3421 tccggtaccg agcaagcata ataaattctt taaagccccg cacctaaagc cggggctttt
     3481 tgttttatga taaaggagga gtaatgagtc ttactttgcc aattatgtac tttaaaacag
     3541 gaagcgatct tagccagata acgcattttg aagtgaacta cccggatgat tttgtaaaac
     3601 aagcgtggga acggccagaa ataaatctct tcatagtttg tgtagcaaca aagaaaggcg
     3661 cggttcggga gatcaaggga ggcatggccg tacttaccag catacccgcc agtaatgggc
     3721 ttgaactatc cagggctctt gatgacgttc ttagaaaatc tgatgaactc cgcccgctcg
     3781 caggtcagaa gaataacgtg ttccttccgg caaaggttgg tcttgcgggt gaccccccca
     3841 cagaacaaga gttgcttagt cttttttatc agcagtgcct gaaacacgga acatggggta
     3901 atgcctgata aaaaggtaac gctacgtgaa atctgaggcg ttcatgcggg ttgtcaccct
     3961 tagatttcaa gacaagagcc ggggttatcg gctctttttg tcggtagagt gattacgttt
     4021 gtaaataacc aagccacata gagcaattat catcatagct ccaagcgagc agagcgaaac
     4081 taccaggatg atatgatcga atcgttcggc tactgtcatg tttatcctca aaaagcatta
     4141 aaaattccac gatgatttag ttacaacaca caagagatta cacttgccct tccctctggc
     4201 ctccgcacca tattagccac actcgcaagc caagcagagt cggcttaaat tctattgagt
     4261 gttgtaacta ctagcttaaa tggcgttcaa cttcctcgat tttacagcac tactaattgt
     4321 ccctcgacta caggccataa ttttctgtac ctgactccag gaactaccgc tatcgagcaa
     4381 ccgattgatg gcatcgtatc gctccttatt ggcctgtcgc cccttatacc ttccctcttt
     4441 tttagcttta ctaatcccct gtctttgacg ttcccggcgt tgttcatagt cacgacgtgc
     4501 cacagcagcc agcatgtcga gcaacatatc gttaattgca gcaaacatgc ggctatcaaa
     4561 atcatggctt cctgaagcta tccatgttgt cggaacgttg atggccatca ctcgtatatc
     4621 tttctgccta atcaattttt tcaagctgtt ccagtcttcg ccagtcagac gtgagagccg
     4681 atctacatcc tcaattaaga gaatatcgtt gtgccggcag tccttgagca acctgaataa
     4741 ttcaggccgg tcaagcctcg aaccagattc attctcaatg tagtaattgc aaatgttcag
     4801 cccacgttcc tcggcaaaac tatcaatcgc agccagagcg cgagaagcat cttgttcaga
     4861 tgtagaggcg cgtaaataag cccggacaaa gcctttcggt acagtttgag tcacagtgta
     4921 gaaccagttc gatttaggta gttaaagcat aactatacag tacccgttat gggtggtatt
     4981 taaaaggcat actcaaaaag aaccaaacat tttgacttta tgtgacgatg taacgtcata
     5041 taaagacgat gtaaagacaa cataaagaca caataaatac attttccccg acaccatctt
     5101 tacacgcacc tagctttacg ctataaccac actgtaaaga cacatatcaa tttacgtcgt
     5161 aaagacacca taaagacggg agagggctat gggtatcaca ttgttggttt catcagataa
     5221 aggcggtgta ggtaaaagca caacaactgc aaatctggct gcaatgctcg tgaacaaggg
     5281 aaaatcagct attgtcctga agacagacaa aaacaacgac atgatgagct ggaatgagaa
     5341 acgtaaagag aatggcttat tgccagtaag cgtccaggaa ggttatggca atgtcagtaa
     5401 agagataagc cgcctcagca agctatgcga tgtactgatc gtggattgcc ccggacatga
     5461 tagccaagag tttcgtagcg cactgacagt agcagatata atgatcaccc tgactaaacc
     5521 gtcttctgat ttcgagagtg aaactctcac cactgttaca gaaaaagtcc gtattgcaca
     5581 aaaaacaaac ccaaaacttc agccctgggt attactgaca agaataaatt ccagtaagcc
     5641 tcgacaccgc caggcagcta taaaactaga taagttcttg cgctccgata gcatatggat
     5701 tcagccactc aaaacgcgcc tctccgatct agatgtattt gaaagcgcct gtaatgaagg
     5761 ggcaggtgta catgatgtaa gccgcgcaac aagcctgacg gcagcaaaag cgcaactaga
     5821 attactggca caggaactag gcatcatata gaaataattg ttgctttacg ttgtctttac
     5881 atcgtaaagc aattaaactt atcggaaata agtagcccgg agcaataaaa atgaccctta
     5941 aactcaatcg cccaaaattg ccagatacag aaggcgcagc tacgaacgcc gatacagcgc
     6001 gctttatttc aggtgcaaac agaagacccg catcgagaaa gggaaggctg gttaattttc
     6061 gcctatcaga cggatttgaa tccattctcg aagccgaggc ggtaagaaca ggacagaata
     6121 aaacaacagt tctcaaagcg gcgttggcgg cattcgataa catggatgaa gctgagaaaa
     6181 accgctggat tttggaatcc gcgaaaatag gttagacatt acagctaaca aaaaaacaaa
     6241 aaagacagct aaaaaaataa gcccgcaagg gcttttcttt cgaccatttt taaaatactg
     6301 tatatataaa catatcttta tgagcaccga ctatgaccag taaaataagc aaatatgaag
     6361 taattcatcg cggagagtgt gtaaactaca tgccgcccgg tacttgggtt ttcatacaac
     6421 gcgcactttg ctatggcggg gggttctggt tcggaagagt ttacaatgtc tgcttctggc
     6481 ttgagttcga aaaacccacc tcgctatcta tcggaataga ctatctaatg aaactgaata
     6541 gcctcacaga taaggtgcac agttttgatg acgattttca gctagatctg ttacttgaag
     6601 aagacaccca atgtttcatt ggtcagcaac gccgatagat tatcgattac taaaaccttt
     6661 ataccggatt tctctataag aatcgcacca tttatttcat caaaaccaat tacaatcaca
     6721 ggttcacgtt catttatttc aaaaacaact aaaggcaagg taacgttgtt tatttcctca
     6781 aactccttaa aaaaatcatc tgtaccataa tcacttgcag gaaaaagaat ttcacttaac
     6841 cttacaccat aaaaaacata gtagttttct ttaaggttat catttaaaat gttaatagcc
     6901 tttgcatatt tatcactgat aaaatccttt actataaact tcataaaatc tcccaacaag
     6961 aaccgactgt aggtcaccgg gcaagcgctg aaaaataacg tcaaagacgt cattttacgg
     7021 cgtttgccct atcctgcatc gcagtataac catactacat tctcaacatc catagatcta
     7081 ccgcgagaag gcgttaaagc cgtacagggc agggctttaa gaatcatctt cgcccacttc
     7141 ctcacgcttc gcatcaggca caagaagacg ataaaagggc aatttttgac tgaaaaaatc
     7201 tatgagtggt gcagctacta aacttaacac ccaaagtccg aaaacaatag ggatagtaag
     7261 attgttagta ctccaaattt gatggtcatt tgtataccag gttacaagac atatcgcgcc
     7321 accaatccag aatatcgtat tgcttaacgc cgcgagcaca gctaaaccac aaatagtaat
     7381 gatatggaaa atgactgcta ccgaaaggcg aaagtaatac cagccagttg agatgaatgc
     7441 taaaaaagac cagcgtttaa cctctggctt actccagcca tttttagata attttacagc
     7501 gttgttccac tggattttgc ggtgcatcct gcggcgttcg gctccttgag ggaaatcgta
     7561 aattttagcc atatatcacc ccttagcttt tttgggaggt acggtttcat caaatacctt
     7621 gagaaaagct gcatcagctt cagataaatt cataaaaaaa gcttcatcat ctttatcgcc
     7681 agaaaattca tcttcatcaa cgacaaattc gaacttcagc ttactaattt ttcttccttc
     7741 tttttcatga acagtgaagc caacaaacga tatttctgtt ttctttttaa tttcagcaat
     7801 ggctttattt aacacatccc ttttaaaaat aggaaagtca gggtatttgt actcaatatt
     7861 tccatcttta tcaaaagtat aagctattaa ctcttccttt aactcatcaa cggaaataat
     7921 aaaataattt ttcttcttaa aattagagta atgcttcctg ataagttgat aaagagaaga
     7981 tgaatactgg ctacttaagc gtaagcttgc cgttaacaat tgcgttgtga atttattttt
     8041 tttcccaata aggctagaga tatatggttc tatggttctg gtgaatttta aagacaagta
     8101 tccttcatca tttgaataag ctatccactc aataatgtta agatctaact cttcagggga
     8161 gtttttagca gtaaagggca ggttaagctc tttagctaaa gcaatgatat catcccctct
     8221 tagcgaaatt ttgctggcac caagtaattt accaccctct tttaattgtc gataagcaag
     8281 cgatggggtg attttggcga gcgctgcaag gtcttcagcc ctaattttga aaactcgccc
     8341 tcgttcaaga ggttctttgc tatcaatggg agcaagcgcc atatacatca ctcgctttgc
     8401 gggcaaagga agttgagcca gggtgtgatt tagctcgttt cggtggcgaa ttttcgtttt
     8461 tttgttcacg tccatcatga ccttgagtct cataaaaaaa cctcatcatt ctgtatatct
     8521 taacgccaat aacatgagag tcaattttta tctcatgttt tagcaacgta ctatccactc
     8581 atgtttaacg cttttatgag tcgctatatt accccaaacc cgcgccatgc ttggcaaaga
     8641 tgattaaaaa gccacctgtt ttaagctaga tctaaagatc tgaagatcag cagttcaacc
     8701 tgttgatagt acgtactaag ctctcatgtt tcacgtacta agctctcatg tttaacgtac
     8761 taagctctca tgtttaacga actaaaccct catggctaac gtactaagct ctcatggcta
     8821 acgtactaag ctctcatgtt tcacgtacta agctctcatg tttgaacaat aaaattaata
     8881 taaatcagca acttaaatag cctctaaggt tttaagtttt ataagaaaaa aagaatatat
     8941 aaggctttta aagcttttaa ggtttaacgg ttgtggacaa caagccaggg atgtaacgca
     9001 ctgagaagcc cttagagcct ctcaaagcaa ttttgagtga cacaggaaca cttaacggct
     9061 gacatggcct tagaaggcgt tttagaagcc ctaatggatg gagtcaaaac aaactagcga
     9121 tcagctttgt acaatggctc atgtggaaaa accattggca gaaaaacacc tgccaacagt
     9181 tttaccacaa ttgccactta acccacggtt tcgctgtagt ttttgctcac gctcaataag
     9241 atatatatat ttttttttta tgaatgctcg cttgaagcga gtgctaatgc tgatcagact
     9301 tatcaggaaa acggtcatcc aggaagtaga gctaaaaatc accactgata acgctttaca
     9361 gtgtaaatat gcagtaaaga catattgcat aaccatcaaa tgatggtata ctatctttgt
     9421 tggtcgggag tggttcccgg cctcatccag aagcccacac gggcgggagc aagtatgaat
     9481 attcaagaag cattaaacgt ctttggcatc aatagcaatg gcctttcaaa agatgatctt
     9541 aaaagtgcgt ataaaaaatt agcgcttaaa taccatccag accgtaaccc gcttggcgtt
     9601 gaactgatga aagcagttaa cgctgctttt gacctgctta tgactcactt tgataaaatc
     9661 agtcaataca gctcagaaaa tgatagcaac acttacaact atggtgagga actggaaaag
     9721 gttttgaagg aactcaacgg aatggaggga attgtttttg aggtaattgg aaattgggtg
     9781 tggatcgatg gagagacgaa gaagcataag gaagcattaa ataagttggg ctgtaaatgg
     9841 gcatcgaaaa agaaaaagtg gttttatcgc cctgaagagc ataaatcaag atggaaccgc
     9901 gccgaacgct ctatagatga aatccgggag atgtacggaa cggatggagt taagaaagca
     9961 aaaggccgct acaaagttga aagccacgca taaattgaaa ggagggggcg caagccccct
    10021 cttacggagg attaatgagt aactttaaaa aaaattatga agccgtgttt atacgtgtat
    10081 gttttttctt gggtgaaaac tggcgcgtag ataagagaga cacaacttgc gatgacagaa
    10141 tagtgatgat caacccggat ttaaaagggt atcagataat cgctcgcctt gataaaaata
    10201 gattaaaaat agtaggcttt tgcagaataa agcatacaac tagtagctgt agctgcttca
    10261 ccgtatcacc caggcgaatg ccgtttgatt tggctcgcta catcaaaaaa aacctgttat
    10321 gtgtagcaga aaaacaatgt gatgaggttt catctacggt tgataaggcc gaatacgata
    10381 aaacgaaaaa agagctactt ttacaccttt tgtctaaaac agtcgaagta acaccgtatc
    10441 aaagccacta cagcgttata tgtggcatta aggcaaaaag tataagtgct gacattcatg
    10501 aaagtagtaa gggaatgtat gagcttaaga tacatgatct atcctttgag caacttctga
    10561 ggctttcagg attgctagct aaatttgatt aacatgaagg gtggcagcgc gtgaagatgc
    10621 cacctaagga aggcagatga gcgaaatttt atcgtataga aaaaacagag gtaacgtaac
    10681 gtttcgtata accctatctg aaaactcaga tggggtttta atgcatatcg aaaagtttat
    10741 gaaagttagg tctaatgaac ccggcaaaaa aaccacaaaa aggctggtat atgaacatac
    10801 tttttatgct aaagaattag agtcaatgaa aacaatagtt gctgatgagg aaatgatgtc
    10861 tttttgtttg gaaactctgg agaaaaccca aaatggttaa caaacctacg ccggaacagg
    10921 ttaaagatgc acgtataaaa gctggcttgt cgatacaaga agccgctgat cgatttggtt
    10981 ttacctatac agcctggcaa gcaaaagaaa ctaatgggaa aacttcgcgt ggcctcgctg
    11041 ctggtactta tgagttacta cttttgttag ctggggaaca tccagaatac gaattagtaa
    11101 aaaagaaata aggggttgta ataccatcat atgatggtat actaaaatca ctggttagga
    11161 gtggttcctt tccagaatcc agaagcccaa acgggcggga gtaaacatga aagtttttgc
    11221 tattgagttt aatgcagtaa atgctctgaa agaagaaatc acctgcactt cacttatcaa
    11281 atctgaatct atttttctcg ctatccacgc ttttgaagaa caaaatcgcg gtaagggtta
    11341 tatcgttact tccgtacgtg aagaaaatac caatgaatta agcgcgatta aatcgcttaa
    11401 agctaatgtg cgtttttggt ttcttgaatg cgggtatagt tcagagagcg taattaacaa
    11461 agtaaatgcc tggtataact ttgcttttac tcaaaaagag caagatgaag ctaaaaagga
    11521 gattattaaa gaaattaaaa aaagttgcta gttaggcttt aagttgggta tcaggatgtt
    11581 ggagcagcct gatacccgga cactaatttt cgtaggagga aaatttcatg tcggaacgta
    11641 tgctatcagc tatagcggct gttgaaaagg gaatgccccc ggtcttcccg gtcatgccgt
    11701 tcgcgttgtt ccctgagttt atgacgctgt taaaactggc tctggaaaag agaaaaacgg
    11761 aatcgtttga taattaaaca gcggaggttt ttatgactaa gaaggaattt ttatcattta
    11821 tcagccagca aaaaggatca ggagcagtaa gattctcttt aggatttgga gccaatggag
    11881 agattattct ttattggact aatgatgaag ggttcagagt ttggcgggtt ttgtccggta
    11941 acagagggca taaacctagc caggctaata aagaacgtat aactaaattc aggcactggt
    12001 tgcatgatgc ccgcgagggc atagaaggcg acaatcagcc gggtaaatag atcactatag
    12061 tcgattcgcc gaagccctcc cgtttgcggg aggtgcttct tttgcatata tcacagcaca
    12121 gcgcttgcgc cccctgccag acccgttcgc gaagcgaaca gccccgcaca ggtcttacag
    12181 caactcctat ccttacggtc gaagactggc gatctttcag ctacgaaatc cctcagattt
    12241 tgcatttctg tacatactga agcacaattt cagttgtggc attttctact gcgatgcagg
    12301 atagggcaaa cgccgcaaaa tgacgtcatt cgacgttatt tttcagcgtt tgcccggtga
    12361 cctacagtcg gttcttgttg ggagttatga tgaaaaaaat tcagtttaga gttgaagatg
    12421 aagaccatga ttatttgtta gtatgcctta aaagcattta ccctgatgaa ccaaatttga
    12481 cagttgcaaa aggtatgaag ttattagcaa gtgctttatt aaagagtaag gataaaaaaa
    12541 ttgaagaaag cattatcgat gataatgatg attttatcaa aacaacgctg tatttaacag
    12601 ctacgcaaag aagtaagata gaaaaagctt ctattcgtca cggttggact atctccagag
    12661 aatgtcgatt cagaatacaa accacacttg ataataatct tgatttttat gatcaggagt
    12721 tattgatgtt gaataggtgt cgaaacgtag ttgataaaat tggtagaaat ttccactaca
    12781 ttattgtaaa taatcaatcg atgttgcttg aaaaagatga tttttatcag gacgctcaga
    12841 agcttacttt tgaaatgaga agcttgaagg aacagtttga aaactacatt gctctttgta
    12901 aaggtcgaac agtttctaat aaggttgagg tttagttatg ggtgttttcg tagaaaaaga
    12961 ttatagggta aaacgtaagt cttccgaaaa tggtcgtaag tctgcatttg ctcataaagt
    13021 taaaaacggt ggtgaaaatt acaaaaaaaa tgtgcgggaa aaaattaacc ggaagggggc
    13081 aagcaaggag gtggttgtaa aaatatctgg tggcgcagta acccggcaag gtatcaaaaa
    13141 tagcattgat tatatgagta gggaatcgca gctttcagtg atgaacgaga gcgggcaggt
    13201 ttggcagggc gaagaaatca aagaagctaa agaacacatg gtagacgctg ccaatgacgc
    13261 tcaacacgta catgatgaca aagggcgaga aaataaaaaa atcacacaaa atattgtgtt
    13321 ttcccctcct gtttcggcga aggttaagcc ggaaggttta cttgattctg tcagaaaaac
    13381 gcttaataaa aagtatccta ataatcgctt tgtactgggt tatcacgagg ataagaaaga
    13441 gcatccacat gtgcatgtgg tgtttcgaat caaagatact gatggtaaga gaacggatat
    13501 aaagaaaaaa gatttaagag agatcaggac gggcttttgt aatgagctta tcttgaaggg
    13561 ttatgatgta aaagctactc ataaacaaac acaagggttg aatcagtcta ttaaggatgc
    13621 tcacgcctca gctcccaaac ggcagaaagg cgtatatgag gttgttgatg taggctatga
    13681 ccactatcag catgataaga gtaagcccaa acaacacttc cttaaactca agacgcttaa
    13741 caaaggtgta gaaaaaacct attggggcgc tggttttgga gatttggtac agcgtgaaag
    13801 cgtgaagaaa ggagatttag ttaagctaaa aaaactaggt caaaaggaag tcaagatccc
    13861 cgccctggac aagaacggca ttcaacaagg atggaaaacc gctcatcgta atgactggca
    13921 gttacagaat ttaggagtaa aagggattga cagaaaacta tcaaatgata agagctttaa
    13981 gcttgatgat atatcatcta ttcaaaagca gcagcagcag atgaagaagt tcaatctagt
    14041 gaaacaaaat atgttgcaga gccaacagaa aatcaaagtc gggattaagt tctaacggtt
    14101 agcattaact ttctaagcat atgattgtaa gtgttttgta agttttaact ggtatcaatc
    14161 aggtaaaaaa catgaaagct ttgaaatttt ggataagtta tctacacaag ttatcccaat
    14221 cgttctattg aactaccttt agtctaattt aaagtgaatt gtgctagttg aaaagtaatt
    14281 gctagcacaa gggagtagtt gtatgaagtt attgtgatct aaagatctgg tcttacattt
    14341 gaaaacagaa catgtagctg ttaaagtttc catcagacga aaaacttgtt ctcttaagat
    14401 ttttaaatac ttcggggtta tccgagtcga gagagcgtct gaaaggaaag aatctatgaa
    14461 atggtatgta ttgcaattca ccacgacaag atttgcagcc gttttcaaac atctcgaacg
    14521 gcttaacttc tcctactact gccctatggc tactgaaaag tatcgccgac ctgataaaca
    14581 actttcttac cgagaaagat taaccccact ttttcctggt tatcttttta tccaggctga
    14641 ctttgatgaa gtccatacga ccactatcac cgggcttccc catacccaac gttttatagc
    14701 gttcggcggc gagcctttag cggttcctga tgatgaagtc tgcaacgtac agaaaggaga
    14761 acgtaactta cttaactttg atgagtatcc tcgtttagtg gaaattatga tgatgagtga
    14821 gccacgtatg cgcagcatgg caatgcttaa ctacatcacg gaaaaaagtc tatcccacaa
    14881 aatgaaacgg aagaaaaatg actgtcacca aaagaaagag tccagcaaag cgcaagccgc
    14941 aacgtaatac cctctacctt cctaccgaag taagggatga agttgaaaga atatctgtag
    15001 aggttagtta tcgaaggggg aagcggattt cggattctgg tttcgtgcaa tatcttatta
    15061 agacatactc tcaacaagcc atccaagaac tcattcaggg agccgataca ggcaacgatg
    15121 aatgagtttt ttcttttctc attaccgggc ttatcctacc gggagcataa aatgctatcc
    15181 actacagctt ttgtcgctct tgctatgcaa tgtgcggcca gcattcatcc agatacagcg
    15241 caagaagtag caagggttga atctggtttt aatccatatg ctattgctga aattattcct
    15301 aagaatgaac gaaaggaggg cgatagtggt gtgatttcac atttccctaa aacaaaggag
    15361 gatgcattaa aaattgttca aaatattgaa tcacgcaatc gccgctactc agtaggttta
    15421 atgcagatta ccagcactaa tttttctcaa tacggtgtta atgcagataa gcttttctcg
    15481 ccatgcacaa atcttgctgt tttcgaaaag gtgctgcttg attgctatac ccgtggtgga
    15541 aatttgaaaa atgctcttag ctgttattat tccggtaact tttctaccgg aaaaaaaact
    15601 gaatcggggt ttggtaatac cagctataac caacgtattg gctataacca atcggttaat
    15661 aaaaaagatt gggaggttcc atccgtcaga gaagatatta aaaagaataa cgctactcaa
    15721 aagatttcta atcgtataac caccatttat ccacaatacg ccatgcgtgg cactgtttta
    15781 gatgaaaagg aaacaacaaa tgttgaaagt gaataagcgt tttttaaccc tgtctgtctt
    15841 catggctgct ttaatggttt gtgttgctga accagctttc gctgatgatg tatcgacgaa
    15901 aaccactggt ttcttacaga agatcatcga cttcttaact gatattcgta agccagctat
    15961 cactatcatt gcgttgataa ttggctatat cgctatcttc tcacgccagc atgcatcgtg
    16021 gattactccc ttaatcatcg ggattatcat cttcattgtt gcgccttatc tgccgaactg
    16081 gttggcgtaa gttgacgtta aagggggcgt acaatgagta ccgtttttaa agggctgaca
    16141 cgccccgctt tgattagagg gttaggtgtt ccactttacc cttttctagc aatgtgcgtg
    16201 ttggtcgttc tgctaggtgt atggatagat gatttgatgt acttccttat cctgcccggt
    16261 tggtttgcta tcaagcgagt aacaaaaatc gatgaacgtt ttttcgattt gttgtatctg
    16321 cgtgccgtag ttaagggaca tccgctggca aacaagcgct tcagcgccgt acattatgcg
    16381 ggaagccagt acgatgaagt tgatatatct aaagtggaca attttatgaa gctgaaagac
    16441 caggcgtcta ttgaagctct tatcccttac tcttctcaca ttactgatga tttagttgtc
    16501 accaaaaacc gcgatttgct cgcaacgtgg caagttgatg gtgcttattt tgaatgtgtg
    16561 gatgacgaag atttaacgtt acttactgac cagttaaata cgctcattcg tagtttcgaa
    16621 ggcagggcga taacgttcta tactcaccgc gtgagggtaa gaaaagaagt taaggttggt
    16681 tttaatagca agattccttt cgttaatcgc gtaatgaatg attactattc ctccctttct
    16741 gagcctgagt attttgaaaa cagactctat ttaacgattt gttataagcc ttttaatatc
    16801 gaggataagg tttctcattt tatctcgaag aataaaaagg aaaataatat ctttgatgag
    16861 ccaatcaatg atatgaatga aatttgcggg cgacttgata catatttatc tcgtttccat
    16921 gcacatcgtc ttggactggt tgaggaaaac gggcgagttt tctcagatca gctatccctt
    16981 tttcagtatt tgctttctgg taagtggcag aaggtcagag ttacaaatag ccctttttac
    17041 acttatctgg ggggcaaaga tttgttcttt ggaaatgatg ccggacagat tacggcgtcg
    17101 cagaatgccc ggtatttccg ttcgatagaa atcaaagatt actttcagga aacagatgca
    17161 ggcatttttg atgcgctcat gtatcttcct gttgagtatg tctttacatc gtctttcacg
    17221 tcgatggata agcaagccgc tgttaaagcg cttgatgatc agatagataa gcttgaactg
    17281 acggatgacg ctgctaaatc cctccttgct gatttgcgcg ttggtcttga tatggtttca
    17341 agcggataca actctttcgg aaagtgtcac caaacattga ttgtctttgc tgacacgccg
    17401 gaacgcttgg tgaaagatac gaatatcgtt actacgacct tagaagacct ggggctgatt
    17461 gttacttatt ctaccctaag cttgggtgct gcctttttct ctcagttgcc aggcaattac
    17521 aatcttcgtc ctcgcctaag tatgctgagt agcctcaact ttgccgagat ggaaagtttc
    17581 cataacttct ttcacggtaa agctactggt aatacttggg gcaatagctt aatggctctt
    17641 cgcggctctg gtaacgatgt ctaccatctc aattatcaca tgactacgga gaatattaac
    17701 tttttcggca agaaccctac gcttggccat tgtgagatcc tgggaacctc taacgtaggt
    17761 aaaaccgttc tcatgatgat catgtcttat gcggcacagc aatttggtac gcctgaatca
    17821 tttccggaaa accgaaaagt aaggaagcta accacagtct tctttgataa ggacagagcg
    17881 ggagaagtgg gtattcgtgc tatgggcggg gcttattttc gtgtgaaggg cggagagcct
    17941 accgggtgga acccggcagc cctcccgcca actaagcgaa acatagcatt tgtaaaagac
    18001 ataataaggc tgatatgtaa gctcaacggc aatacggttg atgattacca acattcgctg
    18061 atttcttcag ccgttgaccg tcttatgcaa agggaagacc gttcctttcc tatcagcaag
    18121 ctcatcccgc tgatcatgga gccggatgat actgaaacta agcgacatgg gcttaaagct
    18181 cgactgagag cgtggaagca ggggggcgag tatggctggt tgctcgataa tgcttccgat
    18241 tcctttgatg ttgcgcattt ggatgttttt ggcatcgatg gaacagaatt ccttgatgat
    18301 aaggttgtag ccccggttgc ttctttttac ctgatttacc gggtaacaat gctggctgac
    18361 ggtcgccgtt tgctgatcta catggatgag ttctggcaat ggataaacaa cgatgccttc
    18421 aaggatttcg tttataacaa gcttaaaact ggccgtaagc tggatatggt gcttgttccc
    18481 gcaacgcaat caccggatga attaattaaa tctccaattg ccgcagccgt cagggaacag
    18541 tgcgccaccc atatctacct cgctaacccc aaagcgaaac gcaatgaata tgttgatgaa
    18601 cttcaggtaa gggatcttta ttttgacaaa atcaaagcta tcgacccctt gtctcgccag
    18661 tttctggtag tcaaaaaccc gcaacggcag ggcgaacgag atgactttgc ggctttcgca
    18721 aagttagacc tgggcaaagc tgcctactac cttcccattc tgagtgcttc agcagaacaa
    18781 cttgagttgt tcgacgaaat ctggtctgaa ggtatggcac ctgaagagtg gatagataca
    18841 tatcttgaac gggctaaccg tggagtcaaa taagatgaaa aaactatacc tcgctttagc
    18901 attaagctgt ttctcagtaa acgctttagc tcttactgag ggcgtaatcg tccatgatgc
    18961 caaatcagca atagatacgg cttcgcagtg ggtgaaggaa gcgaaacagt ggcagaaaga
    19021 acttaccgcg tataaggatg aactgttaac gaaaaccggt atacgcgatg ttcaggggct
    19081 ggtacaggat gctcagtctg ttagcaagga gctgacagac atttatgagc agggtaactc
    19141 tttcattgat gactacatac agaacccgaa cggcgtactg tcagagaaag ctaaatcgct
    19201 tcttactgat tacaaggtta ctgatacctg caaaggtttg ggttataccg gtgatctggt
    19261 gcgtggttgt gaagcttctt tcctttctca gcttgccggg gttgagtacg gcaacaagct
    19321 tgaaagtaag cttcgtaaag acaatgcttc gatgaaagac cttatcgatc aggttaaaaa
    19381 cgcgaaggac accaaagcca cacaggacgc aacaaacgcc atttctctgg aaaacctgaa
    19441 gtttgagaag cttaaatttc agtatgaaat gtatcgcgat aagcagcgtg atctagcaca
    19501 atacaaagag aaaatggctc aggctactta ccagaaacag cagttagacg ccgtgaacga
    19561 gccactttcg tataaggaac aatttacgaa gcagagtttt gaacttaact aaggagtcat
    19621 gatgagaaag ctaaatttaa ttctggttgc aacagggatg acgtttttat tagccggatg
    19681 tgaggacgtt aaatctgtag attggtggca atctcatcct gacgaagcgg gtaaaaaagt
    19741 gtcagagtgc aagcaatccg gcgatgacag tgaaaattgt cgtaatgcta aagatgggtt
    19801 gttccgttat cagcagctac actcaaaatc accgtcttat aaggacgctt ttaaaagttc
    19861 tacgagtaaa ggtgaaaaat aaaaggagcc actatggcaa cttctgattt tttccaaacc
    19921 gctcgcgatg tgatacttaa tactcttgac cagtcaacaa ctggtcagtt agatcgtatt
    19981 tcttcaatag catcctcgct aggaaagttt ggaatatcaa tatttatctt gtggtatgca
    20041 tatactgtag ttgttggaaa acagaaatca gccgttcagg attttttatg gaatctattt
    20101 agattctgga tgattatgat tttcgttact aatgcaggag gatggttaga tagttcgacg
    20161 caggctatag atggtttgaa agagtcgttc tctggtggcg acccgtggtt atggcttgat
    20221 cagttatgga ctaaagtcca acaagtcgca gccttcttaa tgtcaaaaga cccttctact
    20281 tacgttaaaa cagatggtgc gatagcttcc atattcactt atgccggggg tattgttgct
    20341 cttttgctat gtactatcgt ttatttttca gcagaagtta cacttaaagt tctaacagta
    20401 acagcgccgt tatttattat atgtttgtct tttggttttt taagacaaat gtttaatagc
    20461 tggcttcagc ttatctttag ctctttgctt atattccttt tcggtgcgtt ggcattaaaa
    20521 gctggcacta cgttcctgaa tggtattctt tcagtttctg tacaagatgc cgaacctctc
    20581 aacctgatcg caactggtgc tacagcattt gtcgcgggtg cttttatggc atggattatc
    20641 tggcaagcaa aaacttatgc gtcacagctt gccggagtgg gtgtagaggg cgctttacaa
    20701 ggtgcagcgg ctatggggtt aggagcggca acgttcgggg catctcgcat ggggggtaaa
    20761 atacttggta tggggaaaaa tgccggggcg ggtgcatgga aaggcttacg acgcgagaaa
    20821 gaaggcctag ctgagtctac aggcgtttct ggaaaagtag gtaacctaac cgggcaggga
    20881 ataaatatcg gcgctaagaa gctgcgtaat gcggctattg agatggcaaa aaagaaatac
    20941 ggtggatgac aattatctag atataaactc tcgtaaataa gctttaagtt ttcttcatca
    21001 cctccttcga gatcttaatc atgaaaatta ttatcgcggt catcgtgacg ctttgtcttg
    21061 tcggttgcca agccgcacac caactaccac aagtgtcagg aaaaagtgag cctgttaatt
    21121 cagcagaggt aatgcgcaat ggagtttaaa tttccgcaac tgaaattttt taaaaagaaa
    21181 gaagaggtga ctgattcatc atcttctttc gaagaaaaga atcaaaatct tcaagagaaa
    21241 atgaaccgta tctataagta cggaggaatg tcagggatgg caataggggt attatctttg
    21301 ctcgcactta atgccgctct tccgctgaaa gaaaccttag ttgaagctta cttaattaat
    21361 agtgttaatg gtgttgctga aaggttgact tcagttaaaa aagaaaacct ttccgaaaat
    21421 gaagctttgg ctaagtattt tatcaatcag tatgtaaaac gcagagaggg ttataactac
    21481 tttagtcttc agcatgatta tgattatgtt ctgctgtaca gtgctgaaaa tgttgctact
    21541 gattacaatg ctctaatcaa tggcaataat tcgccaaaag ttatttataa gaaagcagag
    21601 caaacggcaa cagtacagga tgatccatca ataatcttaa gctcatcatc acgcgctgat
    21661 gataaagata aaggtgctta tattcgcttc cgtttaacaa tccgagacgt agcaactggc
    21721 acagagaaac agcaatattg gaatgttagg ttaacttatc gcatcgaacc gcagatagaa
    21781 atggcatcgg gcgaaagaaa caacaaccct cttaagtttg tagtaactag ctatgctcgt
    21841 gataaagaag ataaagggta aagcacatga aattaagaaa gaatgcgtta tttgtcgctg
    21901 ttctgttagc ctctaatatc tgtagtgcgg ctgtcttacc aactggaagt agatttgacc
    21961 ctagaaatca ggttgtaagt tacaaccccc aaaatacgac cgttataaac agtgccgttg
    22021 gatatacaac tacgctggta tttgatgacg atgaaactgt tatcagtgcc agaactggtt
    22081 ttccgcaagg ttggtcagta aataaagaag ataatcttgt atatctggag gttcagcccg
    22141 ttaagcagac agtgcaaaat aataagtccg atgaagatgg taatgaatca tctgaagtgg
    22201 ttaacgttgc gcttgatccg gaaaatgatt tagagcgttg gagaactaac ctttttgttc
    22261 gtacaacaaa acgaaactat agcatggagc ttaacgcccg aacgttcaaa aaccccgata
    22321 aaattgcttt tgtcataaac taccagtacc cacaagaacg gcgtaaagag caggcagaga
    22381 tcgagataaa gcgcatcgag gcatataaca aacagaaaga agagttagca attaaccgag
    22441 agttggaaaa cgccaaatca cctcgtaact ggcaatacta taaacgtgtt gctgaaggaa
    22501 gtcaggatat tagccccgat tatgcttatg acgacggtcg ctatacatgg cttggcttta
    22561 gtccaacaaa gaaaatacct agcgtgtttg ttatgagtgg caatgaagag actattacca
    22621 atccggttat tgtcactcgc ggagcaaata cattgcttgg tgtaccagtc gataaacggt
    22681 ttgttttacg cctgggtaaa caagtagtgg gtattgagaa taaggggttc ggtaaagtcc
    22741 ggcttcaggc cgctgacaca gtatctccta aagttgaaaa agaggtgatc cagtgagcga
    22801 acaggaaaac aaagttccta cggctgtaga aattgaacgc gcattacgtg aacgccgtca
    22861 gcaagaactt gaacaggcca gtacagacag cgataaggga gatgcagccg aaccggataa
    22921 aaggctggga atcgataagc tcaaaaaatc aaggaagggc ttagtagtaa taattgtggc
    22981 cttcctcctt ctggctatcg gtgtatgttt ttattatgtg ccatcaatta ttcgtgcaat
    23041 gtccagctct gaagagaagc cagcaactaa aaccgttcct acaggaacgg taaagcgtca
    23101 gactgggtta agcgatgata ttgacccgtt taatcagagc cagagggatg acagtaagga
    23161 agctgtagag cgcgacactg gcaagaatga acaggtaaaa gctgaggaaa agccacaaaa
    23221 catgcagcac agttacagcc gcgctcttga tgttgcctat ggcggtagta gcggctcagg
    23281 aagcagtaat tcagtaaatc agtctcaggc agaaactaat gaccaggacg gtgatgcagc
    23341 cagtacggaa aagacggtag aactggttaa aaatggggcg tctgtatcat tgtctgagat
    23401 taagcgcgta ccatatgatc caaacctgtt tatacctgaa aatacagcta tcaaatgttc
    23461 tctcgacagg cgctttatct ctgatttagc aggcaagctg gtatgtacaa tcaatgagga
    23521 cgtatacagc gctaaccgca atgtgaagct cattgataaa ggcacagcag cttatcttat
    23581 gtataagtct ggtacattcc ggcatggtca gggagccgta tttatcatgg cgacaaagct
    23641 cagaacgagg aaagagccgt ttattgatat cccattaatc gatacgcaag cagccggggc
    23701 gctgggcgaa gctggagcca gtggttggat tgacacccat tttagcgatc gctttttggg
    23761 ggctatgatg attgggatga tcccggattt cgcacaagca gcgagcggcg cagcaaaaaa
    23821 taataaagat aatcagactg attatacggc caacagtaga caggcatttg ctgatattgc
    23881 gagagaatca ttctctaata gtgtaaacat ccctccaacg ctctataaaa atcagggcga
    23941 aatcatcacg cttatcgtcg gtcaggattt ggatttttca aaaatctaca aactgaaaat
    24001 gaaataagag gtaaattaac ggttatgaca gtaaataatg aaaaccgtca tatcatttat
    24061 gacatagtta atgattattt tagtcaatgg ctaaacaatt ctgatggact cactgaaata
    24121 gccgttaata gacccggtga gttatttaca aaaataaacg ggaagtggaa aaaagaacaa
    24181 acaaatatga gttatcaaga ctgtctgtct tttgcttctg ctatagcaga ctatcatgat
    24241 aatggttcga ttacgccgga atacccatta cgctctgcaa cgctgccgga tggtgagcgc
    24301 gttcagatcg ttatccctcc ggcgactgaa aaagatactg tatctataac aatacgaaaa
    24361 ccatcaagcg tttttctaag tcatgaccac tttgtgcggc aagggtttta ttcaaaactt
    24421 aatgccggaa cagcttttga aagtaaacag gatgatctaa gtgatattta caaaaaaaat
    24481 agatttgaag agtttatccc tgcttgtttg aaaagtggaa aaactatggt tttttgcgct
    24541 ggtacaggtg caggtaaaac tacattcgca aatgcttgtc ttgagttcat acctcaccac
    24601 ctgcgctgca tatcaatcga agatacagat gaagcaaaat ttaaatttca tgaaaaccat
    24661 gtgaaacttt tttatcccgc agaaggggaa aacaaggttg taacctctgc cactcttcta
    24721 cgttctggat tccgtatgaa tccagacagg attttaacaa cagaaattcg tggcgctgag
    24781 gcatgggatt ttctgaaagg ggcaagctca ggccatgccg gaaacataac aacagtgcac
    24841 gaaatgaatc ctgtagatgc tgtattaggt attgtgcagc ggtgttatat gaatccggag
    24901 tgtcaaaacc ttccttataa tgtacttttg cgacgtgtgt taagtaatat agatgtgata
    24961 atgagtatta agtacttgga tgaagaagat gctcgttttg cctccggtat ctactatcgt
    25021 tcggttgatt tcgaaaagta ttttaaaatg ctcaaggagt aaagctatgt cgttgaaact
    25081 ccctgataag gggcagtggg cttttataat actggtaatg tgtttgattg catactacac
    25141 aggttcggtc gcaatctatt ttttcaatca caagacacca ctttatatat ggaagcacta
    25201 tgattcttta cttttatggc gtgtaataat tgatagtagc atcaaaagtg aagttagatt
    25261 tacggctctt ccttcattgc tttcaggagc gctcgcgtcg ttagctgccc cagctttcat
    25321 aatctggaaa ctcaatcaga aagatgcccc gctttttggt gatgctaaat ttgccagtga
    25381 ttcagatttg aaaaaatcaa agctgttaaa gtgggaaaaa gaaaatgata ctgatattct
    25441 cgttggtcga tataaaggca aatacctttg gtatactgca ccagactttg tttctttggg
    25501 agcaggaacg cgagcgggga aaggggctgc aatcggaatc cccaatatgc tcgttaagaa
    25561 acactcaata attgcactag atccgaaaca agagctttgg aaaatcacta gcaaggtcag
    25621 agaacaaata ctaggtaaca aagtttatct tcttgacccg ttcaacacca aaacacataa
    25681 atgtaaccct cttttctatg tcgatttgaa atcagagagt ggagctaaag acttactaaa
    25741 actggttgag attctttttc cctcttttgg tttgaccgga gcagaggcac attttaataa
    25801 ccttgccggg caatactgga ctggactggc taaacttcta catttcttta taaacttcgc
    25861 cccggaatgg attgaagagc taagagtaaa acccgtcttt tctattggta cagttgttga
    25921 tttatacagc aatatcgatc gtgagcaggt attaagtaat cgagaaacat ttgaagaact
    25981 ggcgcaagga aatgaaactg ccctttttca tttaaaggat gcgcttacca aaataagaga
    26041 gtatcacgaa acagaggatg agcagcggtc aagtatagat ggctcgttca ggaagaaaat
    26101 gagcctcttc tacttaccga ctgtacgcaa atgcactgac ggtaacgact tcgatttacg
    26161 tcaaatgagg cgtgaagaca ttactgttta tgtaggggta aacgcagaag atatgatctt
    26221 agcgtatgat tttctgaatc tgttttttaa cctggttgta gaggtgacgc taagagaaaa
    26281 ccctgacttt gatcctacac tgaaacacga ctgtttattg ttccttgatg agttcccctc
    26341 tatcggttat atgccgataa tcaaaaaagg ttccggctat atagctggct ataaactaaa
    26401 actactaacc atctatcaga atataagtca gttaaatgaa atatacggaa cggaaggggc
    26461 aaaaacactt ttgagtgctc atccatgccg ggttatctat gcagtaagtg aagaggatga
    26521 tgcaaaaaaa atctcagaga aactaggtta cataaccgca cgatctaagg gttccagtaa
    26581 gacaagcggc aaagccacat cccgaagcaa ctctgaaaat gaggctcaac gtgcattagt
    26641 tttaccgcaa gaactaggaa cactcgattt ctcagaggaa atgataatcc tcaaagggga
    26701 gcaccctgtt aaagctgaaa aggcgctcta ttatcttgat aattacttta tggaacgatt
    26761 aatgttagtt agcccaaaac tcacggcgct aacagcgagc atcaatagaa gtaataagat
    26821 ttttggcgtt aaaggaatta aatacccgtc gaaagaaaag atgctttcgg ttggagaact
    26881 tgaatctgag gttttactat gaagaaatta attttattga gcgcaattgt gatgtcagga
    26941 tgttcttcac cgccagaacc tccgcaagtg aactggagcg ataaaccaga aacaatgaac
    27001 tcacagcttc ctgattggca gcctacaaat caggttgtta aatcggataa agtaacttca
    27061 acttggatga aggttattac taatttctcg cctgaaaatc gcctgtatga cgactctgtt
    27121 ttctatgccg tcgcccattc acccgtaatt attgttgaaa caactaatgg cggcgatttt
    27181 ttcattgcaa aaaaatggct tcgaaataat ggcgcatatg gcgttattca gtatagatat
    27241 aaatctaatg gctttggtgt tcgttcaacc aatatatatt ttgaaagagg gtgaaaatga
    27301 aaatcatgct catagctgct attgtcggct tattaatttc atgccctgct ttagcaagaa
    27361 agcacaatca taccgatgga ctaaatcagg taggtgatcc ctgccttttg atgacgtgca
    27421 tgattgggaa attacagggc gatacgcagc cagcttgcca gcccgttaac cagcgtttct
    27481 tcaacgttcg tgtattcaca ccctactata accctgaagc cacggcacga ctcagacaaa
    27541 gtatcctgac cagatgtgta ggctctgttg agaacagaga taatcttgag gccgttatag
    27601 aaagatatgg tcgctcattc caggaataac agaacgcctt acatcgcaga ttttaatctg
    27661 agatgtaagg ggttgaacaa ccgaagggcg ttagaagggg tcgtttgcgg gagggggcgg
    27721 aatcctacgc taaggctttg gccagcgata ttctccggtg agattgatgt gttcccatcc
    27781 gagcggcgaa acatgggcca agagatcggg cgatagcagc tttccatcgc gtttctggtt
    27841 tgcaacgacc tcgccgagct tcatggtgtt ccagaagatg atgatggcgg cgagcagatt
    27901 catgccggcg atgcggtaat gctggccttc ggcggaacgg tcgcggattt caccgcggcg
    27961 gtggaagctg attgcccgct tcagcgcatg atgagcttcg cctttgttga gcccgatctg
    28021 ggcacgccgt tggagttcgg catccagaat ccagtcgatc atgaacaggg tgcgctcgac
    28081 gcgaccgact tcccgcaggg ctgtcgcgag ctcgttctgc cgcggatagg aggcgagttt
    28141 ccgcagaatc tggcttggcg cgacggtccc ggcagcaatg gtggcggcga tgcgcaggat
    28201 gtcgggccaa ttgcgctcga tcatggcttg gttgaccttt ccgccgatca acgctcgcag
    28261 gtgcgccggg gcggccgacg gattgaacgc gtagagccgt ttggatggca ggtcgcggat
    28321 gcgcggagcg aaccggtagc cgagaatggc acatgcggca aagacgtgat cggtgaagcc
    28381 gcccgtgtcg gtgaactgct cgcggatatg gcgtccagca tcgttcatca gcaggccatc
    28441 gaggatgtaa ggcgcttcgc ttgccgttgc aggaatcacc tgggttgcga acggcgcata
    28501 ttggtcggag acggggtctg acgctcagtg gaacgaaaac tcacgttaag caacgttttc
    28561 tgcctctgac gcctctttta atggtctcag atgacctttg gtcaccagtt ctgccagcgt
    28621 gaaggaataa tggccgagca tattgatatg tccgtggcaa agcggggaga ggcgtgcgat
    28681 atcttcatca ttcagtgttt caccctgcgc ccggagatga tccagagctg cctgcatata
    28741 aatagtgttc cataacacga cggcgttagt gaccagcccc agagctccca actgatcttc
    28801 ctgaccgtcg gtatatcgtt ttcttatctc acctttttga ccgtgacaga tggctctggc
    28861 aactgcatga cggctttctc cccgattaag ctgggtcaga atgcgccggc ggtaatcttc
    28921 atcatcaata taattaagca gatacagcgt tttgttgatg cgccccactt caatgattgc
    28981 ctgagtcagt ccggagggac gttcactttt cagcaatgaa cggaccagca ctgaggcctg
    29041 tactttgccc agcttcaggg agcctgcggt ccggatcatt tcgtcccact gaaggactat
    29101 ttttcgggga tctgattgcc ctctggcaat atcattcagc acgccatagt cggcatcatg
    29161 gtccattcgc cagaaaaccg aagcaccggc atcagccagg cgtggagaaa actggtatcc
    29221 cagcagccag aaaaggccaa agacaagatc gctggcacct gccgtatcgg tcataatttc
    29281 ggttggattc agcccggtct cctgttccag aaggccttcc agcacaaaga tagagtccct
    29341 cagcgtcccc ggtataacga tgccatgaaa gccggaatac tgatcggaca caaagttgta
    29401 ccaggtgatc cctctgttat taccaaagta tttgcggttc ggtccggcat tgattgttct
    29461 gactggcgta acaaagcgca ttccatctgc agatgccact tctcctccac cccatatctg
    29521 tgccagtggc agcgttgcct gaaaatcaac cagtctggca ttagcgctgg tgatagtttc
    29581 agcccgcaga tagttcgctt ttgtccagtt cagccggtgt cgggtcagtg caggaacatt
    29641 tgatctgatc agtggttcca gaccgatatt gcaggcttca gccatcagca cggcgctgat
    29701 gctgacgggc agatcatcaa ctctggcact ggcttcactg gcatggaaaa actcatcagc
    29761 aaatccggta tgggcgttaa tttcgagcag caactccgtt aaatccaccg gagggagcag
    29821 atcactgatc attttgctca gtcgtttcag actgtccggc tcatcaagac tggcgagggg
    29881 agaaattgtc aaccggggct tcgggccaga aacatcgagt tcgacagcct cattttcgcc
    29941 aagacgtgca gcaacctgtc tgtaacgact atcaagctga tggcccagag attttattgc
    30001 ttcctgcggg tctgtcgggt gccccaaaga acgataaacc ttaatccgat ttgcctgcca
    30061 gtcagcaccc tgtagtaatc ttgcacgagg atctccccac cggttactgc cggtaacgta
    30121 gacatccctc cgtctcagac tatcctgcag tttactgaga aagcagagcg tgtatcccct
    30181 tcgggtgata tgtttttcct tgttaatcac cagccgtttc catgactgac tgatgatttc
    30241 cgttggtgcg tcgtcaaaaa actgccgccg tgagctgaac tcccggctga ggtagtcaca
    30301 ggcattcaga gtggtaaccc cggcaggtgc ggatgaaaat ttaacggtat tcagcagatg
    30361 gggcaggaaa cgacgaacgc gcccgtactg ctccaccatt tcgtcatgaa aattatcgtc
    30421 tgagggccgg gcaatttcac ggacaagcgt gatgatttca gccagctttt gcctagggat
    30481 gtagctgaac acctcagcac gaatcgattc gtccggtgtt tcttctttca gcaagtacga
    30541 acatgcgctg gcgagcgcca tgcagattta tccagatcct tcagcgagcg gagccgtttt
    30601 ttctgcccaa tctttctggc gtcacggatg ataacggcca gcatggcgtc cagaacgtcc
    30661 agtgcatcat ccagcgccag cgtttcccat gcaaggacaa aggcaaccag aaccgccatc
    30721 cttttctgcg gtgacatcct ggcaatattg aacaccgaag tcataccagc ataacgtgcg
    30781 agatttttca ggcgcacagc cgggagtgta ctcaggtttt cagcatgcag gccaaaatcg
    30841 ttcagagttt tccagcgttc aattgcttca ttaaacgccg gaccactgat ggtcacaggg
    30901 ccttttttca gtgattccag taaagacagg cggctgcaat cagttggccc cagcagcatc
    30961 tccagctgtg aacgctgttc ggctgacggt atcagtgcca gtttgttcca caggcgcaac
    31021 gtcgcctttt cccttacctc tgaaatcaac cgggtcagcg tggtggctcc ggggagaata
    31081 atacgatgtt gcataagcca ccctgtcgcc aggtcgaaaa gcaggccagg acgttcgttg
    31141 cttatccagc tccgggtata taaaagacgg gtaaggcgaa atgtccaggg ccaggcaaat
    31201 tcacgatact gatagtgctg acgtatcagc gctgcatgct cacggcgggt attttccctc
    31261 tgaccgtatt ctgcaagaac ggtgatatca cgaatcccga gctgtctggc ggtaaaatgc
    31321 cggacgccgg aaggaatatg attcatgtca gtaagaaaag tgcccagaaa acgcacacac
    31381 ccgatttgca gggcatacca agtcgattgt gatcaccccg gcttttcccg ataaattctt
    31441 tatccgcttc atcaagatga aaataacgcg ccagctgaag ttcatcgggt tcgccagtga
    31501 acctgccata actctcaacc tgctcagtgg tcaaaaaatc aacgggcata tcggcctccc
    31561 tgcctgacgg cttttttaac acaactgcaa ccgttcgaaa tattataaat tatcagacat
    31621 agtaaaacgg cttcgtttga gtgtccatta aatcgtcatt ttggcataat agacacatcg
    31681 tgtctgatat tcgatttaag gtacattttt atgcgaattt ttggttatgc gcgggtctca
    31741 accagccagc agtccctcga tattcagatc agagcgctca aagatgcagg ggtaaaagct
    31801 aaccgcatct ttaccgacaa ggcatccggc agttcaacag atcgggaagg gctggatttg
    31861 ctgaggatga aggtggagga aggtgatgtc attctggtga agaagctcga ccgtcttggc
    31921 cgcgacaccg ccgacatgat ccaactgata aaagagtttg atgctcaggg tgtagcggtt
    31981 cggtttattg acgacgggat cagtaccgac ggtgatatgg ggcaaatggt ggtcaccatc
    32041 ctgtcggctg tggcacaggc tgaacgccgg aggatcctag agcgcacgaa tgagggccga
    32101 caggaagcaa agctgaaagg aatcaaattt ggccgcaggc gtaccgtgga caggaacgtc
    32161 gtgctgacgc ttcatcagaa gggcactggt gcaacggaaa ttgctcatca gctcagtatt
    32221 gcccgctcca cggtttataa aattcttgaa gacgaaaggg cctcgtgata cgcctatttt
    32281 tataggttaa tgtcatgata ataatggttt cttagacgtc aggtggcact tttcggggaa
    32341 atgtgcgcgg aacccctatt tgtttatttt tctaaataca ttcaaatatg tatccgctca
    32401 tgagacaata accctgataa atgcttcaat aatattgaaa aaggaagagt atgagtattc
    32461 aacatttccg tgtcgccctt attccctttt ttgcggcatt ttgccttcct gtttttgctc
    32521 acccagaaac gctggtgaaa gtaaaagatg ctgaagatca gttgggtgca cgagtgggtt
    32581 acatcgaact ggatctcaac agcggtaaga tccttgagag ttttcgcccc gaagaacgtt
    32641 ttccaatgat gagcactttt aaagttctgc tatgtggcgc ggtattatcc cgtgttgacg
    32701 ccgggcaaga gcaactcggt cgccgcatac actattctca gaatgacttg gttgagtact
    32761 caccagtcac agaaaagcat cttacggatg gcatgacagt aagagaatta tgcagtgctg
    32821 ccataaccat gagtgataac actgcggcca acttacttct gacaacgatc ggaggaccga
    32881 aggagctaac cgcttttttg cacaacatgg gggatcatgt aactcgcctt gatcgttggg
    32941 aaccggagct gaatgaagcc ataccaaacg acgagcgtga caccacgatg cctgcagcaa
    33001 tggcaacaac gttgcgcaaa ctattaactg gcgaactact tactctagct tcccggcaac
    33061 aattaataga ctggatggag gcggataaag ttgcaggacc acttctgcgc tcggcccttc
    33121 cggctggctg gtttattgct gataaatctg gagccggtga gcgtgggtct cgcggtatca
    33181 ttgcagcact ggggccagat ggtaagccct cccgtatcgt agttatctac acgacgggga
    33241 gtcaggcaac tatggatgaa cgaaatagac agatcgctga gataggtgcc tcactgatta
    33301 agcattggta actgtcagac caagtttact catatatact ttagattgat ttaaaacttc
    33361 atttttaatt taaaaggatc taggtgaaga tcctttttga taatctcatg accaaaatcc
    33421 cttaacgtga gttttcgttc cactgagcgt cagaccccga gacgtggcta taggctttca
    33481 ggcccgggta ccggccacct tggccttagt ggtggtggtg gtggtgtttg tacaattcat
    33541 tcataccctc ggtaatacca gcagcagtca aaaattctaa caagaccatg tggtctctct
    33601 tttcgtttgg atctttgaat aaggcagatt gataggataa gtaatggttg tctggtaaca
    33661 agactggacc atcaccaatt ggagtatttt gttgataatg gtcagctaat tgaacaccac
    33721 catcttcaat gttgtgtcta attttgaagt tagctttgat accattcttt tgtttgtcag
    33781 cagtgatgta aacattgtga gagttatagt tgtattccaa tttgtgacct aaaatgttac
    33841 catcttcttt aaaatcaata ccttttaatt cgattctatt aactaaggta tcaccttcaa
    33901 acttgacttc agctctggtc ttgtagttac cgtcatcttt gaaaaaaata gttctttctt
    33961 gaacataacc ttctggcatg gcagacttga aaaagtcatg ttgtttcata tgatctgggt
    34021 atctagcaaa acattgaaca ccataaccta aagtagtgac taaggttggc catggaactg
    34081 gcaatttacc agtagtacag agtaatttta aggtcaattt accgtacgta gcatcacctt
    34141 caccttcacc ggagacagaa aatttgtgac cattaacatc accatctaat tcaaccaaaa
    34201 ttgggacaac accagtgaat aattcttcac ctttagacat cgtttcactc ctggccttcg
    34261 tggccgagct cagattcttt cctttcagac gctctctcga ctcggataac cccgaagtat
    34321 ttaaaaatct taagagaaca agtttttcgt ctgatggaaa ctttaacagc tacatgttct
    34381 gttttcaaat gtaagaccag atctttagat cacaataact tcatacaact actcccttgt
    34441 gctagcaatt acttttcaac tagcacaatt cactttaaat tagactaaag gtagttcaat
    34501 agaacgattg ggataacttg tgtagataac ttatccaaaa tttcaaagct ttcatgtttt
    34561 ttacctgatt gatgcatcga tgataagctg tcaaacatgg ccgcgatcaa gcaggtgcga
    34621 cagacgtcat actagatatc aagcgacttc tcctatcccc tgggaacaca tcaatcttac
    34681 cggagaatat cgttggccaa agccttagcg taggatttcg ccctctcccg caaacgaccc
    34741 cttagaaagg tatcagcaag ctatgaaaat attcacctta ttaacattca caatcgccat
    34801 atcgtcgccc tctttactga ttgcagcgga
//
