# Supplementary material for: Selective targeting of a histone-like silencer Sfx to the R6K conjugal transfer operon
Source: bioRxiv preprint, doi:10.64898/2026.02.23.707533, version 1 (2026-02-24)
Supplement: Dataset 2 [file 707533_file03.zip › Dataset 2/p103.gb]

LOCUS       p103                   39872 bp    DNA     circular SYN 17-FEB-2026
DEFINITION  synthetic circular DNA.
ACCESSION   .
VERSION     .
KEYWORDS    .
SOURCE      synthetic DNA construct
  ORGANISM  synthetic DNA construct
REFERENCE   1  (bases 1 to 39872)
  AUTHORS   .
  TITLE     Direct Submission
  JOURNAL   Exported Feb 17, 2026 from SnapGene 8.2.2
            https://www.snapgene.com
COMMENT     Created: Thursday, May 29, 2014 9:23 AM
            N at 39742; it is either G or deletion
FEATURES             Location/Qualifiers
     source          1..39872
                     /mol_type="other DNA"
                     /organism="synthetic DNA construct"
     CDS             69..539
                     /codon_start=1
                     /product="putative nuclease; thermonuclease signature, 
                     Staphylococcal nuclease homologue, secreted (signal 
                     peptide)"
                     /label=yncBx
                     /translation="MKIFTLLTFTIAISSPSLLIAAELSGKVTRVLDGDTIEVLQDKTP
                     VRVRLANIDAPEKKQPFGSWSSKQLKSLIAGQPVTVTYMQKDRYGRVIGRVFTANGTES
                     NRFMVQSGAAWVYDHFNTDTSLPGLQRDAQEQKRGLWADSQPAPPWEWRHNH"
     CDS             554..703
                     /codon_start=1
                     /label=hyp23
                     /translation="MNNSEKERFNNRVCVGQVRISADVYINSGMSESAAEVMHSKMNLI
                     SMKF"
     CDS             734..907
                     /codon_start=1
                     /label=hyp24
                     /translation="VRLMDFRYSIIPGVFTFTGMKKLNSFLKAGSPIHLIRMDGYPENL
                     THYACPPLRPKK"
     CDS             954..1199
                     /codon_start=1
                     /label=hyp1
                     /note="hyp protein"
                     /translation="MRNGFVSDEQYQHSLAVFKELLDADVYESGNKKIIEKFESALDIC
                     LAYERQCSSQDLHKSLISSYSVLQPKRAAYPIISIY"
     CDS             1219..3543
                     /codon_start=1
                     /product="DNA topoisomerase III"
                     /label=topBx
                     /translation="MRLFIAEKPSLAKAIFEGLGGNPATEKKNGCYEHGTDVVTWCFGH
                     MLELYDPQDYDVKYAAWRFDDLPIKTPWPPKYKIRADAQQQTNIIFSLIEKATSIVHAG
                     DPDDEGCLLVDEILDYAKNTKPVQRLLVADLNLAPVQKALANMQPNEKFRGMTNSALAR
                     SLCDQGFGYNLTRGCTLKGQEKGFHGVLNVGRVQSAVLGLVNQRTLANQNHTESFYYDV
                     QAALSMNGHLLKAKYQVAEGDEKDEKNRLISEAQAKAVVEHVTGKKAVISETATKPEHT
                     KPPMPLNLSTLQQICARRFGYKAKETLDIMQGLYETHKLLTYPRTDNRYLSDEHFTQAG
                     DIADAIGATLPELATATAGMDKTQKHKAFNASKIEAHHAIIPTTKSGKGVQLNEKERNV
                     YSIVATHFIGLFYPDAIRNKTKTYFSIEDHVFTATQSVLVQKGWEVLGKDTEEDNAQDE
                     EVQTGFDLSMLQVNDDGVCESASIDKKATTPPRYFTDSTLLAAMTRAAKFIDDPDLRKA
                     LEAKDEGSSDQGSIGTEATRAGILEKLAANTGLVSIEKEKGYTELVWKTTKQGQEFCAA
                     LPPEVIKPNISALWAEKQAQIKSGEMTINDFIKENDDYIHTLISDLQQKGLNISSNAIP
                     CPACGNGVLRRIKGANGFFWGCSGYPGCKTSFPDKDGKPLTEKQPAGGASDRLDVPCPS
                     CNKEILVRPKGFFCTGCDFKLWSEIAGKKITSTQVETLIKKGKTGSLKGFTSTKTGKKF
                     DAALVLQDKNTGKVGFEFAKK"
     CDS             3555..4004
                     /codon_start=1
                     /label=Sfx
                     /note="H-NS like"
                     /translation="MSDNENFELVRKLLLNIRSVRVFARETHFEQLLEMQEKLNAVIEE
                     RREEAEQEAKEREERERKRQELLQLIQGEGFSAEELLGFSEEKPKKRKNKLPKAPPKYQ
                     FEDNGVVKYWSGRGRAPKPIDAALKSGQKLEDFLIKKDQSGTEQA"
     CDS             4067..4471
                     /codon_start=1
                     /label=hyp2
                     /note="hyp protein, SlyB?"
                     /translation="MSLTLPIMYFKTGSDLSQITHFEVNYPDDFVKQAWERPEINLFIV
                     CVATKKGAVREIKGGMAVLTSIPASNGLELSRALDDVLRKSDELRPLAGQKNNVFLPAK
                     VGLAGDPPTEQELLSLFYQQCLKHGTWGNA"
     CDS             complement(4548..4682)
                     /codon_start=1
                     /label=hyp3
                     /translation="MTVAERFDHIILVVSLCSLGAMMIIALCGLVIYKRNHSTDKKSR"
     CDS             complement(4839..5477)
                     /codon_start=1
                     /product="putative resolvase; Recombinase resolvase family"
                     /label=resolvase1
                     /translation="VTQTVPKGFVRAYLRASTSEQDASRALAAIDSFAEERGLNICNYY
                     IENESGSRLDRPELFRLLKDCRHNDILLIEDVDRLSRLTGEDWNSLKKLIRQKDIRVMA
                     INVPTTWIASGSHDFDSRMFAAINDMLLDMLAAVARRDYEQRRERQRQGISKAKKEGRY
                     KGRQANKERYDAINRLLDSGSSWSQVQKIMACSRGTISSAVKSRKLNAI"
     CDS             5752..6414
                     /codon_start=1
                     /label=parFx
                     /note="ParA"
                     /translation="MGITLLVSSDKGGVGKSTTTANLAAMLVNKGKSAIVLKTDKNNDM
                     MSWNEKRKENGLLPVSVQEGYGNVSKEISRLSKLCDVLIVDCPGHDSQEFRSALTVADI
                     MITLTKPSSDFESETLTTVTEKVRIAQKTNPKLQPWVLLTRINSSKPRHRQAAIKLDKF
                     LRSDSIWIQPLKTRLSDLDVFESACNEGAGVHDVSRATSLTAAKAQLELLAQELGII"
     CDS             complement(6400..6726)
                     /codon_start=1
                     /label=hyp4
                     /translation="MLSNAANAALRTVVLFCPVLTASASRMDSNPSDRRKLTSLPFLDA
                     GLLFAPEIKRAVSAFVAAPSVSGNFGRLSLRVIFIAPGYLFPISLIALRCKDNVKQQLF
                     LYDA"
     CDS             6494..6778
                     /codon_start=1
                     /label=ParGx
                     /note="conserved hyp protein"
                     /translation="MTLKLNRPKLPDTEGAATNADTARFISGANRRPASRKGRLVNFRL
                     SDGFESILEAEAVRTGQNKTTVLKAALAAFDNMDEAEKNRWILESAKIG"
     CDS             6896..7201
                     /codon_start=1
                     /label=hyp5
                     /note="hyp protein"
                     /translation="MTSKISKYEVIHRGECVNYMPPGTWVFIQRALCYGGGFWFGRVYN
                     VCFWLEFEKPTSLSIGIDYLMKLNSLTDKVHSFDDDFQLDLLLEEDTQCFIGQQRR"
     misc_feature    7110..7642
                     /label=Ori beta
     CDS             complement(7680..8135)
                     /codon_start=1
                     /product="hypothetical transmembrane protein"
                     /label=hyp6
                     /translation="MAKIYDFPQGAERRRMHRKIQWNNAVKLSKNGWSKPEVKRWSFLA
                     FISTGWYYFRLSVAVIFHIITICGLAVLAALSNTIFWIGGAICLVTWYTNDHQIWSTNN
                     LTIPIVFGLWVLSLVAAPLIDFFSQKLPFYRLLVPDAKREEVGEDDS"
     CDS             complement(8139..9056)
                     /codon_start=1
                     /label=pir
                     /translation="MRLKVMMDVNKKTKIRHRNELNHTLAQLPLPAKRVMYMALAPIDS
                     KEPLERGRVFKIRAEDLAALAKITPSLAYRQLKEGGKLLGASKISLRGDDIIALAKELN
                     LPFTAKNSPEELDLNIIEWIAYSNDEGYLSLKFTRTIEPYISSLIGKKNKFTTQLLTAS
                     LRLSSQYSSSLYQLIRKHYSNFKKKNYFIISVDELKEELIAYTFDKDGNIEYKYPDFPI
                     FKRDVLNKAIAEIKKKTEISFVGFTVHEKEGRKISKLKFEFVVDEDEFSGDKDDEAFFM
                     NLSEADAAFLKVFDETVPPKKAKG"
     rep_origin      9240..9628
                     /label=R6K gamma ori
                     /note="gamma replication origin from E. coli plasmid R6K; 
                     requires the R6K initiator protein pi for replication"
     misc_feature    9694..9807
                     /label=ssiA
                     /note="Escherichia coli plasmid R6K single-strand
                     initiation sequence ssiA; direct RNA primer synthesis in 
                     R6K replication; Nomura, Gene 108(1):15 (1991) 
                     Pubmed:1761225"
     CDS             9825..9968
                     /codon_start=1
                     /label=hyp7
                     /translation="MNARLKRVLMLIRLIRKTVIQEVELKITTDNALQCKYAVKTYCIT
                     IK"
     CDS             9965..10558
                     /codon_start=1
                     /product="Hsp40"
                     /label=dnaJx
                     /note="DNA J"
                     /translation="MMVYYLCWSGVVPGLIQKPTRAGASMNIQEALNVFGINSNGLSKD
                     DLKSAYKKLALKYHPDRNPLGVELMKAVNAAFDLLMTHFDKISQYSSENDSNTYNYGEE
                     LEKVLKELNGMEGIVFEVIGNWVWIDGETKKHKEALNKLGCKWASKKKKWFYRPEEHKS
                     RWNRAERSIDEIREMYGTDGVKKAKGRYKVESHA"
     CDS             10600..11157
                     /codon_start=1
                     /label=hyp8
                     /note="hyp protein AraC?"
                     /translation="MSNFKKNYEAVFIRVCFFLGENWRVDKRDTTCDDRIVMINPDLKG
                     YQIIARLDKNRLKIVGFCRIKHTTSSCSCFTVSPRRMPFDLARYIKKNLLCVAEKQCDE
                     VSSTVDKAEYDKTKKELLLHLLSKTVEVTPYQSHYSVICGIKAKSISADIHESSKGMYE
                     LKIHDLSFEQLLRLSGLLAKFD"
     CDS             11202..11465
                     /codon_start=1
                     /label=hyp9
                     /note="hyp protein"
                     /translation="MSEILSYRKNRGNVTFRITLSENSDGVLMHIEKFMKVRSNEPGKK
                     TTKRLVYEHTFYAKELESMKTIVADEEMMSFCLETLEKTQNG"
     CDS             11458..11676
                     /codon_start=1
                     /label=hyp10
                     /translation="MVNKPTPEQVKDARIKAGLSIQEAADRFGFTYTAWQAKETNGKTS
                     RGLAAGTYELLLLLAGEHPEYELVKKK"
     CDS             11772..12116
                     /codon_start=1
                     /label=hyp11
                     /note="hyp protein"
                     /translation="MKVFAIEFNAVNALKEEITCTSLIKSESIFLAIHAFEEQNRGKGY
                     IVTSVREENTNELSAIKSLKANVRFWFLECGYSSESVINKVNAWYNFAFTQKEQDEAKK
                     EIIKEIKKSC"
     CDS             12193..12342
                     /codon_start=1
                     /label=hyp12
                     /translation="MSERMLSAIAAVEKGMPPVFPVMPFALFPEFMTLLKLALEKRKTE
                     SFDN"
     CDS             12358..12615
                     /codon_start=1
                     /label=hyp13 (VirBR)
                     /translation="MTKKEFLSFISQQKGSGAVRFSLGFGANGEIILYWTNDEGFRVWR
                     VLSGNRGHKPSQANKERITKFRHWLHDAREGIEGDNQPGK"
     CDS             complement(12424..12672)
                     /codon_start=1
                     /label=hyp14
                     /translation="MQKKHLPQTGGLRRIDYSDLFTRLIVAFYALAGIMQPVPEFSYTF
                     FISLARFMPSVTGQNPPNSEPFIISPIKNNLSIGSKS"
     misc_feature    12535..12801
                     /label=ssiB
                     /note="Escherichia coli plasmid R6K single-strandinitiation
                     sequence ssiB; direct RNA primer synthesis in R6K 
                     replication; Nomura, Gene 108(1):15 (1991) Pubmed:1761225"
     misc_feature    12644..13183
                     /label=Ori alpha
     misc_feature    12853..12949
                     /label=Ori-alpha LIR (oriT)
     CDS             12952..13500
                     /codon_start=1
                     /product="DNA distortion polypeptide 1; ddp1; formerly
                     TaxA; putative DNA binding protein of ArcA superfamily; 
                     similar to TraY of F-like plasmids"
                     /label=dtrX1
                     /note="TaxA"
                     /translation="MMKKIQFRVEDEDHDYLLVCLKSIYPDEPNLTVAKGMKLLASALL
                     KSKDKKIEESIIDDNDDFIKTTLYLTATQRSKIEKASIRHGWTISRECRFRIQTTLDNN
                     LDFYDQELLMLNRCRNVVDKIGRNFHYIIVNNQSMLLEKDDFYQDAQKLTFEMRSLKEQ
                     FENYIALCKGRTVSNKVEV"
     CDS             13503..14660
                     /codon_start=1
                     /product="TaxC_relaxase (ddp2); belongs to VirD2 nickase
                     family; formerly TaxC; R6K oriT-nickase"
                     /label=rlxX1
                     /note="TaxC"
                     /translation="MGVFVEKDYRVKRKSSENGRKSAFAHKVKNGGENYKKNVREKINR
                     KGASKEVVVKISGGAVTRQGIKNSIDYMSRESQLSVMNESGQVWQGEEIKEAKEHMVDA
                     ANDAQHVHDDKGRENKKITQNIVFSPPVSAKVKPEGLLDSVRKTLNKKYPNNRFVLGYH
                     EDKKEHPHVHVVFRIKDTDGKRTDIKKKDLREIRTGFCNELILKGYDVKATHKQTQGLN
                     QSIKDAHASAPKRQKGVYEVVDVGYDHYQHDKSKPKQHFLKLKTLNKGVEKTYWGAGFG
                     DLVQRESVKKGDLVKLKKLGQKEVKIPALDKNGIQQGWKTAHRNDWQLQNLGVKGIDRK
                     LSNDKSFKLDDISSIQKQQQQMKKFNLVKQNMLQSQQKIKVGIKF"
     CDS             15021..15512
                     /codon_start=1
                     /label=actX
                     /note="ActX"
                     /translation="MKWYVLQFTTTRFAAVFKHLERLNFSYYCPMATEKYRRPDKQLSY
                     RERLTPLFPGYLFIQADFDEVHTTTITGLPHTQRFIAFGGEPLAVPDDEVCNVQKGERN
                     LLNFDEYPRLVEIMMMSEPRMRSMAMLNYITEKSLSHKMKRKKNDCHQKKESSKAQAAT
                     "
     CDS             15737..16381
                     /codon_start=1
                     /product="SltX1 soluble transglycosylase involved in
                     conjugation; related to lysozyme-like superfamily (VirB1)"
                     /label=sltX1
                     /label=sltX1 (tivB1?)
                     /note="VirB1"
                     /translation="MLSTTAFVALAMQCAASIHPDTAQEVARVESGFNPYAIAEIIPKN
                     ERKEGDSGVISHFPKTKEDALKIVQNIESRNRRYSVGLMQITSTNFSQYGVNADKLFSP
                     CTNLAVFEKVLLDCYTRGGNLKNALSCYYSGNFSTGKKTESGFGNTSYNQRIGYNQSVN
                     KKDWEVPSVREDIKKNNATQKISNRITTIYPQYAMRGTVLDEKETTNVESE"
     CDS             16365..16655
                     /codon_start=1
                     /product="putative propilin gene related to TrbC
                     superfamily (VirB2)"
                     /label=tivB2
                     /note="VirB2"
                     /translation="MLKVNKRFLTLSVFMAALMVCVAEPAFADDVSTKTTGFLQKIIDF
                     LTDIRKPAITIIALIIGYIAIFSRQHASWITPLIIGIIIFIVAPYLPNWLA"
     CDS             16679..19438
                     /codon_start=1
                     /product="due to a 2bp insertion at nt 2270 in the
                     EMBL:ECO6342 entry, this gene has been split into 2 
                     proteins: Q9EUF9_ECOLI PilX3 protein (VirB3 superfamily) 
                     and Q9EUF8_ECOLI PilX4 protein (VirB4_CagE superfamily); 
                     compare to sequence at AJ006342"
                     /label=tivB3-4
                     /translation="MSTVFKGLTRPALIRGLGVPLYPFLAMCVLVVLLGVWIDDLMYFL
                     ILPGWFAIKRVTKIDERFFDLLYLRAVVKGHPLANKRFSAVHYAGSQYDEVDISKVDNF
                     MKLKDQASIEALIPYSSHITDDLVVTKNRDLLATWQVDGAYFECVDDEDLTLLTDQLNT
                     LIRSFEGRAITFYTHRVRVRKEVKVGFNSKIPFVNRVMNDYYSSLSEPEYFENRLYLTI
                     CYKPFNIEDKVSHFISKNKKENNIFDEPINDMNEICGRLDTYLSRFHAHRLGLVEENGR
                     VFSDQLSLFQYLLSGKWQKVRVTNSPFYTYLGGKDLFFGNDAGQITASQNARYFRSIEI
                     KDYFQETDAGIFDALMYLPVEYVFTSSFTSMDKQAAVKALDDQIDKLELTDDAAKSLLA
                     DLRVGLDMVSSGYNSFGKCHQTLIVFADTPERLVKDTNIVTTTLEDLGLIVTYSTLSLG
                     AAFFSQLPGNYNLRPRLSMLSSLNFAEMESFHNFFHGKATGNTWGNSLMALRGSGNDVY
                     HLNYHMTTENINFFGKNPTLGHCEILGTSNVGKTVLMMIMSYAAQQFGTPESFPENRKV
                     RKLTTVFFDKDRAGEVGIRAMGGAYFRVKGGEPTGWNPAALPPTKRNIAFVKDIIRLIC
                     KLNGNTVDDYQHSLISSAVDRLMQREDRSFPISKLIPLIMEPDDTETKRHGLKARLRAW
                     KQGGEYGWLLDNASDSFDVAHLDVFGIDGTEFLDDKVVAPVASFYLIYRVTMLADGRRL
                     LIYMDEFWQWINNDAFKDFVYNKLKTGRKLDMVLVPATQSPDELIKSPIAAAVREQCAT
                     HIYLANPKAKRNEYVDELQVRDLYFDKIKAIDPLSRQFLVVKNPQRQGERDDFAAFAKL
                     DLGKAAYYLPILSASAEQLELFDEIWSEGMAPEEWIDTYLERANRGVK"
     CDS             19440..20177
                     /codon_start=1
                     /product="related to VirB5_like superfamily"
                     /label=tivB5
                     /note="VirB5"
                     /translation="MKKLYLALALSCFSVNALALTEGVIVHDAKSAIDTASQWVKEAKQ
                     WQKELTAYKDELLTKTGIRDVQGLVQDAQSVSKELTDIYEQGNSFIDDYIQNPNGVLSE
                     KAKSLLTDYKVTDTCKGLGYTGDLVRGCEASFLSQLAGVEYGNKLESKLRKDNASMKDL
                     IDQVKNAKDTKATQDATNAISLENLKFEKLKFQYEMYRDKQRDLAQYKEKMAQATYQKQ
                     QLDAVNEPLSYKEQFTKQSFELN"
     CDS             20184..20447
                     /codon_start=1
                     /product="putative membrane lipoprotein involved in entry 
                     exclusion"
                     /label=eex
                     /note="Eex"
                     /translation="MMRKLNLILVATGMTFLLAGCEDVKSVDWWQSHPDEAGKKVSECK
                     QSGDDSENCRNAKDGLFRYQQLHSKSPSYKDAFKSSTSKGEK"
     CDS             20459..21514
                     /codon_start=1
                     /product="related to TrbL superfamily (VirB6)"
                     /label=tivB6
                     /note="VirB6"
                     /translation="MATSDFFQTARDVILNTLDQSTTGQLDRISSIASSLGKFGISIFI
                     LWYAYTVVVGKQKSAVQDFLWNLFRFWMIMIFVTNAGGWLDSSTQAIDGLKESFSGGDP
                     WLWLDQLWTKVQQVAAFLMSKDPSTYVKTDGAIASIFTYAGGIVALLLCTIVYFSAEVT
                     LKVLTVTAPLFIICLSFGFLRQMFNSWLQLIFSSLLIFLFGALALKAGTTFLNGILSVS
                     VQDAEPLNLIATGATAFVAGAFMAWIIWQAKTYASQLAGVGVEGALQGAAAMGLGAATF
                     GASRMGGKILGMGKNAGAGAWKGLRREKEGLAESTGVSGKVGNLTGQGINIGAKKLRNA
                     AIEMAKKKYGG"
     CDS             21586..21714
                     /codon_start=1
                     /product="TivB7 conjugation transfer protein; related to
                     VirB7 superfamily"
                     /label=tivB7
                     /translation="MKIIIAVIVTLCLVGCQAAHQLPQVSGKSEPVNSAEVMRNGV"
     CDS             21704..22426
                     /codon_start=1
                     /product="related to VirB8 superfamily, putative primary 
                     constituent of a DNA transporter"
                     /label=tivB8
                     /note="VirB8"
                     /translation="MEFKFPQLKFFKKKEEVTDSSSSFEEKNQNLQEKMNRIYKYGGMS
                     GMAIGVLSLLALNAALPLKETLVEAYLINSVNGVAERLTSVKKENLSENEALAKYFINQ
                     YVKRREGYNYFSLQHDYDYVLLYSAENVATDYNALINGNNSPKVIYKKAEQTATVQDDP
                     SIILSSSSRADDKDKGAYIRFRLTIRDVATGTEKQQYWNVRLTYRIEPQIEMASGERNN
                     NPLKFVVTSYARDKEDKG"
     CDS             22432..23361
                     /codon_start=1
                     /product="related to VirB9_CagX_TrbG superfamily. The
                     VirB7/VirB9 heterodimer localizes at the outer membrane and
                     plays a critical role in stabilizing other VirB proteins 
                     during assembly of the transfer machine"
                     /label=tivB9
                     /translation="MKLRKNALFVAVLLASNICSAAVLPTGSRFDPRNQVVSYNPQNTT
                     VINSAVGYTTTLVFDDDETVISARTGFPQGWSVNKEDNLVYLEVQPVKQTVQNNKSDED
                     GNESSEVVNVALDPENDLERWRTNLFVRTTKRNYSMELNARTFKNPDKIAFVINYQYPQ
                     ERRKEQAEIEIKRIEAYNKQKEELAINRELENAKSPRNWQYYKRVAEGSQDISPDYAYD
                     DGRYTWLGFSPTKKIPSVFVMSGNEETITNPVIVTRGANTLLGVPVDKRFVLRLGKQVV
                     GIENKGFGKVRLQAADTVSPKVEKEVIQ"
     CDS             23358..24572
                     /codon_start=1
                     /product="related to TrbI superfamily (VirB10)"
                     /label=tivB10
                     /translation="VSEQENKVPTAVEIERALRERRQQELEQASTDSDKGDAAEPDKRL
                     GIDKLKKSRKGLVVIIVAFLLLAIGVCFYYVPSIIRAMSSSEEKPATKTVPTGTVKRQT
                     GLSDDIDPFNQSQRDDSKEAVERDTGKNEQVKAEEKPQNMQHSYSRALDVAYGGSSGSG
                     SSNSVNQSQAETNDQDGDAASTEKTVELVKNGASVSLSEIKRVPYDPNLFIPENTAIKC
                     SLDRRFISDLAGKLVCTINEDVYSANRNVKLIDKGTAAYLMYKSGTFRHGQGAVFIMAT
                     KLRTRKEPFIDIPLIDTQAAGALGEAGASGWIDTHFSDRFLGAMMIGMIPDFAQAASGA
                     AKNNKDNQTDYTANSRQAFADIARESFSNSVNIPPTLYKNQGEIITLIVGQDLDFSKIY
                     KLKMK"
     CDS             24590..25627
                     /codon_start=1
                     /product="related to P-loop NTPase superfamily; VirB11"
                     /label=tivB11
                     /translation="MTVNNENRHIIYDIVNDYFSQWLNNSDGLTEIAVNRPGELFTKIN
                     GKWKKEQTNMSYQDCLSFASAIADYHDNGSITPEYPLRSATLPDGERVQIVIPPATEKD
                     TVSITIRKPSSVFLSHDHFVRQGFYSKLNAGTAFESKQDDLSDIYKKNRFEEFIPACLK
                     SGKTMVFCAGTGAGKTTFANACLEFIPHHLRCISIEDTDEAKFKFHENHVKLFYPAEGE
                     NKVVTSATLLRSGFRMNPDRILTTEIRGAEAWDFLKGASSGHAGNITTVHEMNPVDAVL
                     GIVQRCYMNPECQNLPYNVLLRRVLSNIDVIMSIKYLDEEDARFASGIYYRSVDFEKYF
                     KMLKE"
     CDS             25632..27467
                     /codon_start=1
                     /product="formerly TaxB; CplX1 is related to IncP TraG-like
                     proteins, and is a member of the VirD4 protein superfamily 
                     involved in coupling the relaxosome to the DNA-transport 
                     apparatus"
                     /label=CplX1
                     /translation="MSLKLPDKGQWAFIILVMCLIAYYTGSVAIYFFNHKTPLYIWKHY
                     DSLLLWRVIIDSSIKSEVRFTALPSLLSGALASLAAPAFIIWKLNQKDAPLFGDAKFAS
                     DSDLKKSKLLKWEKENDTDILVGRYKGKYLWYTAPDFVSLGAGTRAGKGAAIGIPNMLV
                     KKHSIIALDPKQELWKITSKVREQILGNKVYLLDPFNTKTHKCNPLFYVDLKSESGAKD
                     LLKLVEILFPSFGLTGAEAHFNNLAGQYWTGLAKLLHFFINFAPEWIEELRVKPVFSIG
                     TVVDLYSNIDREQVLSNRETFEELAQGNETALFHLKDALTKIREYHETEDEQRSSIDGS
                     FRKKMSLFYLPTVRKCTDGNDFDLRQMRREDITVYVGVNAEDMILAYDFLNLFFNLVVE
                     VTLRENPDFDPTLKHDCLLFLDEFPSIGYMPIIKKGSGYIAGYKLKLLTIYQNISQLNE
                     IYGTEGAKTLLSAHPCRVIYAVSEEDDAKKISEKLGYITARSKGSSKTSGKATSRSNSE
                     NEAQRALVLPQELGTLDFSEEMIILKGEHPVKAEKALYYLDNYFMERLMLVSPKLTALT
                     ASINRSNKIFGVKGIKYPSKEKMLSVGELESEVLL"
     CDS             27464..27859
                     /codon_start=1
                     /product="family of Cag pathogenicity island proteins"
                     /label=cag12
                     /translation="MKKLILLSAIVMSGCSSPPEPPQVNWSDKPETMNSQLPDWQPTNQ
                     VVKSDKVTSTWMKVITNFSPENRLYDDSVFYAVAHSPVIIVETTNGGDFFIAKKWLRNN
                     GAYGVIQYRYKSNGFGVRSTNIYFERG"
     CDS             27862..28194
                     /codon_start=1
                     /product="mating pair formation protein"
                     /label=trbMx
                     /translation="MKIMLIAAIVGLLISCPALARKHNHTDGLNQVGDPCLLMTCMIGK
                     LQGDTQPACQPVNQRFFNVRVFTPYYNPEATARLRQSILTRCVGSVENRDNLEAVIERY
                     GRSFQE"
     CDS             complement(28295..29077)
                     /codon_start=1
                     /product="Tn3 family transposase, partial; the second part
                     of the tnpAx, which is disrupted by Tn3 transposon "
                     /label=tnpA_partial2
                     /translation="VSDQYAPFATQVIPATASEAPYILDGLLMNDAGRHIREQFTDTGG
                     FTDHVFAACAILGYRFAPRIRDLPSKRLYAFNPSAAPAHLRALIGGKVNQAMIERNWPD
                     ILRIAATIAAGTVAPSQILRKLASYPRQNELATALREVGRVERTLFMIDWILDAELQRR
                     AQIGLNKGEAHHALKRAISFHRRGEIRDRSAEGQHYRIAGMNLLAAIIIFWNTMKLGEV
                     VANQKRDGKLLSPDLLAHVSPLGWEHINLTGEYRWPKP"
     CDS             complement(28295..28789)
                     /codon_start=1
                     /label=transposase_1
                     /translation="MIERNWPDILRIAATIAAGTVAPSQILRKLASYPRQNELATALRE
                     VGRVERTLFMIDWILDAELQRRAQIGLNKGEAHHALKRAISFHRRGEIRDRSAEGQHYR
                     IAGMNLLAAIIIFWNTMKLGEVVANQKRDGKLLSPDLLAHVSPLGWEHINLTGEYRWPK
                     P"
     CDS             28484..29086
                     /codon_start=1
                     /label=hyp22
                     /translation="MLAFGGTVADFTAAVEADCPLQRMMSFAFVEPDLGTPLEFGIQNP
                     VDHEQGALDATDFPQGCRELVLPRIGGEFPQNLAWRDGPGSNGGGDAQDVGPIALDHGL
                     VDLSADQRSQVRRGGRRIERVEPFGWQVADARSEPVAENGTCGKDVIGEAARVGELLAD
                     MASSIVHQQAIEDVRRFACRCRNHLGCERRILVGDGV"
     misc_feature    29078..34025
                     /label=transposon Tn3 region
                     /note="Complete transposon Tn3 region; 100% id to Tn3 from
                     E. coli plasmid pAPEC-02-R (4948bp); 9bp (ccatgaaag) 
                     deletion compare to ISTN3X (V00613.1)"
     CDS             complement(29111..32149)
                     /codon_start=1
                     /product="Tn3 family transposase; may from Enterobacteria
                     phage P7"
                     /label=tnpA
                     /translation="VLKKPSGREADMPVDFLTTEQVESYGRFTGEPDELQLARYFHLDE
                     ADKEFIGKSRGDHNRLGIALQIGCVRFLGTFLTDMNHIPSGVRHFTARQLGIRDITVLA
                     EYGQRENTRREHAALIRQHYQYREFAWPWTFRLTRLLYTRSWISNERPGLLFDLATGWL
                     MQHRIILPGATTLTRLISEVREKATLRLWNKLALIPSAEQRSQLEMLLGPTDCSRLSLL
                     ESLKKGPVTISGPAFNEAIERWKTLNDFGLHAENLSTLPAVRLKNLARYAGMTSVFNIA
                     RMSPQKRMAVLVAFVLAWETLALDDALDVLDAMLAVIIRDARKIGQKKRLRSLKDLDKS
                     ALALASACSYLLKEETPDESIRAEVFSYIPRQKLAEIITLVREIARPSDDNFHDEMVEQ
                     YGRVRRFLPHLLNTVKFSSAPAGVTTLNACDYLSREFSSRRQFFDDAPTEIISQSWKRL
                     VINKEKHITRRGYTLCFLSKLQDSLRRRDVYVTGSNRWGDPRARLLQGADWQANRIKVY
                     RSLGHPTDPQEAIKSLGHQLDSRYRQVAARLGENEAVELDVSGPKPRLTISPLASLDEP
                     DSLKRLSKMISDLLPPVDLTELLLEINAHTGFADEFFHASEASARVDDLPVSISAVLMA
                     EACNIGLEPLIRSNVPALTRHRLNWTKANYLRAETITSANARLVDFQATLPLAQIWGGG
                     EVASADGMRFVTPVRTINAGPNRKYFGNNRGITWYNFVSDQYSGFHGIVIPGTLRDSIF
                     VLEGLLEQETGLNPTEIMTDTAGASDLVFGLFWLLGYQFSPRLADAGASVFWRMDHDAD
                     YGVLNDIARGQSDPRKIVLQWDEMIRTAGSLKLGKVQASVLVRSLLKSERPSGLTQAII
                     EVGRINKTLYLLNYIDDEDYRRRILTQLNRGESRHAVARAICHGQKGEIRKRYTDGQED
                     QLGALGLVTNAVVLWNTIYMQAALDHLRAQGETLNDEDIARLSPLCHGHINMLGHYSFT
                     LAELVTKGHLRPLKEASEAENVA"
     CDS             32278..32835
                     /codon_start=1
                     /product="Transposon_Tn3_resolvase"
                     /label=tnpR
                     /translation="MRIFGYARVSTSQQSLDIQIRALKDAGVKANRIFTDKASGSSTDR
                     EGLDLLRMKVEEGDVILVKKLDRLGRDTADMIQLIKEFDAQGVAVRFIDDGISTDGDMG
                     QMVVTILSAVAQAERRRILERTNEGRQEAKLKGIKFGRRRTVDRNVVLTLHQKGTGATE
                     IAHQLSIARSTVYKILEDERAS"
     promoter        32913..33017
                     /gene="bla"
                     /label=bla promoter
     CDS             join(33018..33086,33087..33878)
                     /codon_start=1
                     /gene="bla"
                     /product="TEM-1 Beta-lactamase"
                     /label=bla
                     /note="confers resistance to ampicillin, carbenicillin, and
                     related antibiotics"
                     /translation="MSIQHFRVALIPFFAAFCLPVFAHPETLVKVKDAEDQLGARVGYI
                     ELDLNSGKILESFRPEERFPMMSTFKVLLCGAVLSRVDAGQEQLGRRIHYSQNDLVEYS
                     PVTEKHLTDGMTVRELCSAAITMSDNTAANLLLTTIGGPKELTAFLHNMGDHVTRLDRW
                     EPELNEAIPNDERDTTMPAAMATTLRKLLTGELLTLASRQQLIDWMEADKVAGPLLRSA
                     LPAGWFIADKSGAGERGSRGIIAALGPDGKPSRIVVIYTTGSQATMDERNRQIAEIGAS
                     LIKHW"
     CDS             complement(33989..36133)
                     /codon_start=1
                     /product="Tn3 family transposase, partial; disrupted into
                     two parts by Tn3 transposon"
                     /label=tnpA_partial1
                     /translation="MPRRVTLTDRQKDALLRLPTSQTDLLKHYTLSDEDLGHIRLRRRA
                     HNRFGFALQLCVLRYPGRVLAPGELIPAEVIEFIGAQLGLGADDLVDYAAREETRHEHL
                     AELRGLYGFRTFSGRGASELKEWLFREAEMAVSNEDIARRFVAECRRTRTVLPATSTIE
                     RLCAAALVDAERRIETRIASRLPMSIREQLLALLEETADDRVTRFVWLRQFEPGSNSSS
                     ANRLLDRLEYLQRIDLPEDLLAGVPAHRVTRLRRQGERYYADGMRDLPEDRRLAILAVC
                     VSEWQAMLADAVVETHDRIVGRLYRASERICHAKVADEAGVVRDTLKSFAEIGGALVDA
                     QDDGQPLGDVIASGSGWDGLKTLVAMATRLTATMADDPLNHVLDGYHRFRRYAPRMLRL
                     LDLRAAPVALPLLEAVTALRTGLNDAAMTSFLRPSSKWHRHLRAQRAGDARLWEIAVLF
                     HLRDAFRSGDVWLTRSRRYGDLKHALVPAQSIAEGGRLAVPLRPEEWLADRQARLDMRL
                     RELGRAARAGTIPGGSIENGVLHIEKLEAAAPTGAEDLVLDLYKQIPPTRITDLLLEVD
                     AATGFTEAFTHLRTGAPCADRIGLMNVILAEGINLGLRKMADATNTHTFWELIRIGRWH
                     VEGEAYDRALAMVVEAQAALPMARFWGMGTSASSDGQFFVATEQGEAMNLVNAKYGNTP
                     GLKAYSHVSGSDAQWNENSR"
     CDS             35387..35815
                     /codon_start=1
                     /label=hyp15
                     /translation="MGRNAGKQILGEIDALQIFEPVEQPVGRRRVRARLELAQPHKTGH
                     PIISRLLEQCQQLFSDRHRQPTGDPRLDASLGIDESRGTKPLDRGCRGKDSAGASALGY
                     EATGDILVRHRHLGFSEQPFLQLARTTSGEGAEAVEPP"
     CDS             35825..36073
                     /codon_start=1
                     /label=hyp16
                     /translation="MLVPCFLAGSIVYEIVGTQAKLRSDKFDDLCRDQFAWSQHPAGIA
                     QDTQLQGEAEPVVSAPTQPDMPKVFITQRIVLEQIRL"
     CDS             36259..36873
                     /codon_start=1
                     /product="putative resolvase; DNA recombinase"
                     /label=resolvase2
                     /translation="MLIGYARVSKADGSQSLDLQHDALRAAGVERDNIYDDLASGGRDD
                     RPGLTACLKSLRDGDVLVVWKLDRLGRSLAHLVNTVKELSDRKIGLRVLTGKGAQIDTT
                     TASGRMVFGIFATLAEFERDLIRERTMAGLASARARGRKGGRKFALTKAQVRLAQAAMA
                     QRDTSVSDLCKELGIERVTLYRYVGPKGELRDHGKHVLGLT"
     misc_feature    36874..38105
                     /label=IS1133
                     /note="might be from Erwinia amylovora"
     CDS             36938..37213
                     /codon_start=1
                     /label=Transposase_6
                     /translation="MSLKHSDEFKRDAVRIALTSGLTRRQVASDLSIGLSTLGKWIASI
                     SDETKIPTQDTDLLRENERLRKENRILREEREILKKAAIFFAVQKL"
     CDS             37210..38067
                     /codon_start=1
                     /label=Transposase_7
                     /translation="VRFQFITDYRGSLSRSRICRLMGVTDRGLRAWKRRPPSLRQRRDL
                     ILLAHIREQHRLCLGSYGRPRMTEELKALGLQVGQRRVGRLMRQNNITVVRTRKFKRTT
                     DSHHTFNIAPNLLKQDFSASAPNQKWAGDITYVWTREGWVYLAVILDLYSRRVIGWATG
                     DRLKQDLALRALNMALALRKPPPGCIQHTDRGSQYCAHEYQKLLLKHQLLPSMSGKGNC
                     FDNSAVESFFKSLKAELIWRRHWQTRRDIEIAIFEYINGFYNPRRRHSTLGWKSPVAFE
                     KKAA"
     CDS             38174..38977
                     /codon_start=1
                     /product="aminoglycoside O-phosphotransferase APH(3'')-Ib"
                     /label=strA
                     /translation="LNRTNIFFGESHSDWLPVRGGESGDFVFRRGDGHAFAKIAPASRR
                     GELAGERDRLIWLKGRGVACPEVINWQEEQEGACLVITAIPGVPAADLSGADLLKAWPS
                     MGQQLGAVHSLSVDQCPFERRLSRMFGRAVDVVSRNAVNPDFLPDEDKSTPQLDLLARV
                     ERELPVRLDQERTDMVVCHGDPCMPNFMVDPKTLQCTGLIDLGRLGTADRYADLALMIA
                     NAEENWAAPDEAERAFAVLFNVLGIEAPDRERLAFYLRLDPLTWG"
     CDS             38977..39813
                     /codon_start=1
                     /product="aminoglycoside O-phosphotransferase APH(6)-Id"
                     /label=strB
                     /translation="MFMPPVFPAHWHVSQPVLIADTFSSLVWKVSLPDGTPAIVKGLKP
                     IEDIADELRGADYLVWRNGRGAVRLLGRENNLMLLEYAGERMLSHIVAEHGDYQATEIA
                     AELMAKLYAASEEPLPSALLPIRDRFAALFQRARDDQNAGCQTDYVHAAIIADQMMSNA
                     SELRGLHGDLHHENIMFSSRGWLVIDPVGLVGEVGFGAANMFYDPADRDDLCLDPRRIA
                     QMADAFSRALDVDPRRLLDQAYAYGCLSAAWNADGEEEQRDLAIAAAIKQVRQTSY"
ORIGIN
        1 ggccaaagcc ttagcgtagg atttcgccct ctcccgcaaa cgacccctta gaaaggtatc
       61 agcaagctat gaaaatattc accttattaa cattcacaat cgccatatcg tcgccctctt
      121 tactgattgc agcggaatta agcggcaaag taacacgcgt tctcgacggc gacaccatcg
      181 aggtactaca ggataaaacg cctgttagag ttcgccttgc taacatcgat gcgccggaaa
      241 agaaacagcc ctttgggagc tggtccagta aacagcttaa aagtctgata gcagggcagc
      301 ctgttaccgt tacatatatg caaaaagacc gctacggacg tgttatcggg cgcgtcttca
      361 cggcgaacgg tacggaatca aaccgcttta tggtgcaatc cggcgctgca tgggtatatg
      421 accacttcaa cacagatact tccttgcctg gtctgcaacg ggatgctcaa gagcaaaagc
      481 gtggtctatg ggctgacagt caaccagcgc cgccgtggga atggcgtcac aatcattagt
      541 ttgcgaggca taaatgaata attctgagaa agagcgtttt aacaatcggg tttgtgtggg
      601 gcaggtacgt atcagcgcag acgtttatat aaactccggt atgtctgaaa gcgcggcaga
      661 agtgatgcat tcaaaaatga atttaataag tatgaagttc taaagccttt attcaaagga
      721 gccgaggcta tcggtgagat tgatggattt caggtattct ataattccag gggtttttac
      781 ttttactgga atgaagaaac taaattcctt cttgaaagct ggctcaccta tccatcttat
      841 ccgtatggat ggttatcctg aaaatctgac gcactacgct tgtccacccc ttcgtccgaa
      901 aaaataaatt tttccgtcct cacggttttc aaatttgaac agcaggtttt tttatgagaa
      961 atggttttgt cagcgatgaa caatatcagc actcattggc cgtttttaaa gagcttcttg
     1021 atgccgatgt ttatgaaagc ggtaataaaa aaattatcga aaagttcgaa tcggctttag
     1081 atatttgttt ggcttatgaa cgtcaatgct ctagtcagga tttacataag tctctcataa
     1141 gttcttattc agtcttgcag cccaagcggg ctgcttatcc gattatatcc atatattgaa
     1201 aggtaaaagg taaatattat gagactcttt attgctgaaa aaccatcttt agctaaagcc
     1261 attttcgaag gattaggtgg caaccctgct actgaaaaga aaaatggttg ttatgaacat
     1321 ggaactgatg ttgtcacgtg gtgttttggt catatgcttg agctttatga tcctcaagac
     1381 tatgacgtga aatacgccgc ctggcgtttt gatgacctgc cgatcaaaac gccctggccg
     1441 cccaagtaca aaatcagagc cgatgcacag cagcaaacta acatcatctt ttctctcatc
     1501 gagaaagcga ccagtatcgt tcatgccgga gacccggacg atgaaggctg cctgttggtt
     1561 gatgaaattt tagattacgc aaaaaataca aaacccgttc agcgccttct cgttgcagat
     1621 ctcaacctcg ctcccgttca gaaggctctc gccaatatgc agcctaacga gaaattcagg
     1681 ggcatgacaa atagcgctct ggcacgctct ctatgcgatc agggattcgg ctacaacctt
     1741 acgcgcggct gtacccttaa agggcaggag aaaggctttc atggcgtcct gaatgttggt
     1801 cgtgtgcaaa gcgctgttct tgggctggtt aaccagagaa ctctggctaa ccagaaccac
     1861 acagaaagct tttattatga tgttcaagcg gcattgtcga tgaacgggca tctcttaaag
     1921 gccaaatatc aagtcgctga aggtgatgaa aaggatgaaa aaaatcgtct gatctctgag
     1981 gctcaggcga aggcggttgt tgagcatgtc acgggtaaaa aagctgttat ttctgaaacg
     2041 gccaccaaac ccgaacacac taaaccgcct atgccgctga acctttcgac actgcaacaa
     2101 atctgcgcaa gacgtttcgg ttataaggca aaagaaacgc tcgatatcat gcaaggtctt
     2161 tacgaaactc ataagctttt gacctatccg cgaacagata accgctatct gtctgacgag
     2221 catttcactc aggctggcga tattgccgac gctatcggcg cgacgttacc agagctggcg
     2281 accgcgaccg ctggcatgga taaaacgcaa aaacataaag cttttaacgc aagcaaaatt
     2341 gaggctcacc acgctattat cccgaccact aaaagcggga aaggcgttca gcttaatgag
     2401 aaagaacgca atgtatacag cattgttgct actcacttta tcggtctctt ctatcctgac
     2461 gccatacgca acaaaaccaa gacgtacttc agtattgaag atcatgtgtt cactgcaact
     2521 caaagtgttc ttgtgcagaa gggttgggaa gtcctgggta aagataccga agaagacaat
     2581 gcgcaggatg aggaagtaca aaccggcttt gatttatcta tgctacaggt caatgatgat
     2641 ggtgtgtgtg agtctgcaag catcgataag aaagcaacga ctcctcctcg ctacttcacg
     2701 gattcaacgt tacttgctgc aatgaccaga gcagcaaaat ttattgatga cccggactta
     2761 agaaaggctc tggaagccaa agatgaagga agcagcgatc agggcagcat cggaactgaa
     2821 gcgacccgcg ctggcatcct tgaaaagctt gcagctaata cagggttagt ttctatcgag
     2881 aaagagaaag gctatacgga actggtctgg aaaacgacaa aacaaggtca ggagttttgt
     2941 gccgccttac ctcctgaagt cataaaaccg aatatttcag cgttatgggc tgaaaagcag
     3001 gcgcagataa aatcgggaga aatgactatc aatgatttta tcaaggagaa cgatgattac
     3061 attcatactc tgatcagtga tctccaacag aaagggctta acatctcttc taacgcgata
     3121 ccctgccctg cgtgtggtaa tggagtgcta cgcaggatta aaggcgctaa cggctttttc
     3181 tggggctgtt ccggttatcc aggctgtaaa acttccttcc ctgataaaga cgggaaacca
     3241 ctaacggaga agcaaccagc gggaggagca agtgaccgcc tcgatgtacc atgtccttcc
     3301 tgtaacaagg agatactggt tagacctaaa ggttttttct gtaccgggtg tgatttcaaa
     3361 ctctggtcag aaattgctgg taaaaaaata accagcactc aggttgagac gctgatcaaa
     3421 aaaggtaaaa cgggttcgct caaaggcttt actagtacta aaactggaaa aaaatttgac
     3481 gctgctttag ttttacagga taaaaacacg ggaaaagtag gttttgaatt cgctaaaaaa
     3541 taagggcatt gactatgagt gataatgaaa attttgaatt agtgcgtaag cttcttttaa
     3601 acatccgatc ggttcgtgtt tttgcgcgtg aaactcactt tgaacagctt cttgaaatgc
     3661 aggaaaagct caatgctgtt attgaagagc gccgagaaga agctgaacag gaagccaaag
     3721 agcgcgaaga gcgcgaaaga aaacgtcagg aacttcttca gttaatccag ggtgaaggtt
     3781 tctctgctga agaactacta ggatttagcg aagagaaacc gaaaaaacgc aaaaacaaac
     3841 ttccaaaagc cccgccaaaa tatcagtttg aagacaatgg tgttgttaaa tactggtctg
     3901 gtcgcggtcg tgcgcctaaa ccaatcgatg cagcactaaa atctggtcag aagcttgaag
     3961 attttctcat caagaaagac cagtccggca ccgagcaagc ataataaatt ctttaaagcc
     4021 ccgcacctaa agccggggct ttttgtttta tgataaagga ggagtaatga gtcttacttt
     4081 gccaattatg tactttaaaa caggaagcga tcttagccag ataacgcatt ttgaagtgaa
     4141 ctacccggat gattttgtaa aacaagcgtg ggaacggcca gaaataaatc tcttcatagt
     4201 ttgtgtagca acaaagaaag gcgcggttcg ggagatcaag ggaggcatgg ccgtacttac
     4261 cagcataccc gccagtaatg ggcttgaact atccagggct cttgatgacg ttcttagaaa
     4321 atctgatgaa ctccgcccgc tcgcaggtca gaagaataac gtgttccttc cggcaaaggt
     4381 tggtcttgcg ggtgaccccc ccacagaaca agagttgctt agtctttttt atcagcagtg
     4441 cctgaaacac ggaacatggg gtaatgcctg ataaaaaggt aacgctacgt gaaatctgag
     4501 gcgttcatgc gggttgtcac ccttagattt caagacaaga gccggggtta tcggctcttt
     4561 ttgtcggtag agtgattacg tttgtaaata accaagccac atagagcaat tatcatcata
     4621 gctccaagcg agcagagcga aactaccagg atgatatgat cgaatcgttc ggctactgtc
     4681 atgtttatcc tcaaaaagca ttaaaaattc cacgatgatt tagttacaac acacaagaga
     4741 ttacacttgc ccttccctct ggcctccgca ccatattagc cacactcgca agccaagcag
     4801 agtcggctta aattctattg agtgttgtaa ctactagctt aaatggcgtt caacttcctc
     4861 gattttacag cactactaat tgtccctcga ctacaggcca taattttctg tacctgactc
     4921 caggaactac cgctatcgag caaccgattg atggcatcgt atcgctcctt attggcctgt
     4981 cgccccttat accttccctc ttttttagct ttactaatcc cctgtctttg acgttcccgg
     5041 cgttgttcat agtcacgacg tgccacagca gccagcatgt cgagcaacat atcgttaatt
     5101 gcagcaaaca tgcggctatc aaaatcatgg cttcctgaag ctatccatgt tgtcggaacg
     5161 ttgatggcca tcactcgtat atctttctgc ctaatcaatt ttttcaagct gttccagtct
     5221 tcgccagtca gacgtgagag ccgatctaca tcctcaatta agagaatatc gttgtgccgg
     5281 cagtccttga gcaacctgaa taattcaggc cggtcaagcc tcgaaccaga ttcattctca
     5341 atgtagtaat tgcaaatgtt cagcccacgt tcctcggcaa aactatcaat cgcagccaga
     5401 gcgcgagaag catcttgttc agatgtagag gcgcgtaaat aagcccggac aaagcctttc
     5461 ggtacagttt gagtcacagt gtagaaccag ttcgatttag gtagttaaag cataactata
     5521 cagtacccgt tatgggtggt atttaaaagg catactcaaa aagaaccaaa cattttgact
     5581 ttatgtgacg atgtaacgtc atataaagac gatgtaaaga caacataaag acacaataaa
     5641 tacattttcc ccgacaccat ctttacacgc acctagcttt acgctataac cacactgtaa
     5701 agacacatat caatttacgt cgtaaagaca ccataaagac gggagagggc tatgggtatc
     5761 acattgttgg tttcatcaga taaaggcggt gtaggtaaaa gcacaacaac tgcaaatctg
     5821 gctgcaatgc tcgtgaacaa gggaaaatca gctattgtcc tgaagacaga caaaaacaac
     5881 gacatgatga gctggaatga gaaacgtaaa gagaatggct tattgccagt aagcgtccag
     5941 gaaggttatg gcaatgtcag taaagagata agccgcctca gcaagctatg cgatgtactg
     6001 atcgtggatt gccccggaca tgatagccaa gagtttcgta gcgcactgac agtagcagat
     6061 ataatgatca ccctgactaa accgtcttct gatttcgaga gtgaaactct caccactgtt
     6121 acagaaaaag tccgtattgc acaaaaaaca aacccaaaac ttcagccctg ggtattactg
     6181 acaagaataa attccagtaa gcctcgacac cgccaggcag ctataaaact agataagttc
     6241 ttgcgctccg atagcatatg gattcagcca ctcaaaacgc gcctctccga tctagatgta
     6301 tttgaaagcg cctgtaatga aggggcaggt gtacatgatg taagccgcgc aacaagcctg
     6361 acggcagcaa aagcgcaact agaattactg gcacaggaac taggcatcat atagaaataa
     6421 ttgttgcttt acgttgtctt tacatcgtaa agcaattaaa cttatcggaa ataagtagcc
     6481 cggagcaata aaaatgaccc ttaaactcaa tcgcccaaaa ttgccagata cagaaggcgc
     6541 agctacgaac gccgatacag cgcgctttat ttcaggtgca aacagaagac ccgcatcgag
     6601 aaagggaagg ctggttaatt ttcgcctatc agacggattt gaatccattc tcgaagccga
     6661 ggcggtaaga acaggacaga ataaaacaac agttctcaaa gcggcgttgg cggcattcga
     6721 taacatggat gaagctgaga aaaaccgctg gattttggaa tccgcgaaaa taggttagac
     6781 attacagcta acaaaaaaac aaaaaagaca gctaaaaaaa taagcccgca agggcttttc
     6841 tttcgaccat ttttaaaata ctgtatatat aaacatatct ttatgagcac cgactatgac
     6901 cagtaaaata agcaaatatg aagtaattca tcgcggagag tgtgtaaact acatgccgcc
     6961 cggtacttgg gttttcatac aacgcgcact ttgctatggc ggggggttct ggttcggaag
     7021 agtttacaat gtctgcttct ggcttgagtt cgaaaaaccc acctcgctat ctatcggaat
     7081 agactatcta atgaaactga atagcctcac agataaggtg cacagttttg atgacgattt
     7141 tcagctagat ctgttacttg aagaagacac ccaatgtttc attggtcagc aacgccgata
     7201 gattatcgat tactaaaacc tttataccgg atttctctat aagaatcgca ccatttattt
     7261 catcaaaacc aattacaatc acaggttcac gttcatttat ttcaaaaaca actaaaggca
     7321 aggtaacgtt gtttatttcc tcaaactcct taaaaaaatc atctgtacca taatcacttg
     7381 caggaaaaag aatttcactt aaccttacac cataaaaaac atagtagttt tctttaaggt
     7441 tatcatttaa aatgttaata gcctttgcat atttatcact gataaaatcc tttactataa
     7501 acttcataaa atctcccaac aagaaccgac tgtaggtcac cgggcaagcg ctgaaaaata
     7561 acgtcaaaga cgtcatttta cggcgtttgc cctatcctgc atcgcagtat aaccatacta
     7621 cattctcaac atccatagat ctaccgcgag aaggcgttaa agccgtacag ggcagggctt
     7681 taagaatcat cttcgcccac ttcctcacgc ttcgcatcag gcacaagaag acgataaaag
     7741 ggcaattttt gactgaaaaa atctatgagt ggtgcagcta ctaaacttaa cacccaaagt
     7801 ccgaaaacaa tagggatagt aagattgtta gtactccaaa tttgatggtc atttgtatac
     7861 caggttacaa gacatatcgc gccaccaatc cagaatatcg tattgcttaa cgccgcgagc
     7921 acagctaaac cacaaatagt aatgatatgg aaaatgactg ctaccgaaag gcgaaagtaa
     7981 taccagccag ttgagatgaa tgctaaaaaa gaccagcgtt taacctctgg cttactccag
     8041 ccatttttag ataattttac agcgttgttc cactggattt tgcggtgcat cctgcggcgt
     8101 tcggctcctt gagggaaatc gtaaatttta gccatatatc accccttagc ttttttggga
     8161 ggtacggttt catcaaatac cttgagaaaa gctgcatcag cttcagataa attcataaaa
     8221 aaagcttcat catctttatc gccagaaaat tcatcttcat caacgacaaa ttcgaacttc
     8281 agcttactaa tttttcttcc ttctttttca tgaacagtga agccaacaaa cgatatttct
     8341 gttttctttt taatttcagc aatggcttta tttaacacat cccttttaaa aataggaaag
     8401 tcagggtatt tgtactcaat atttccatct ttatcaaaag tataagctat taactcttcc
     8461 tttaactcat caacggaaat aataaaataa tttttcttct taaaattaga gtaatgcttc
     8521 ctgataagtt gataaagaga agatgaatac tggctactta agcgtaagct tgccgttaac
     8581 aattgcgttg tgaatttatt ttttttccca ataaggctag agatatatgg ttctatggtt
     8641 ctggtgaatt ttaaagacaa gtatccttca tcatttgaat aagctatcca ctcaataatg
     8701 ttaagatcta actcttcagg ggagttttta gcagtaaagg gcaggttaag ctctttagct
     8761 aaagcaatga tatcatcccc tcttagcgaa attttgctgg caccaagtaa tttaccaccc
     8821 tcttttaatt gtcgataagc aagcgatggg gtgattttgg cgagcgctgc aaggtcttca
     8881 gccctaattt tgaaaactcg ccctcgttca agaggttctt tgctatcaat gggagcaagc
     8941 gccatataca tcactcgctt tgcgggcaaa ggaagttgag ccagggtgtg atttagctcg
     9001 tttcggtggc gaattttcgt ttttttgttc acgtccatca tgaccttgag tctcataaaa
     9061 aaacctcatc attctgtata tcttaacgcc aataacatga gagtcaattt ttatctcatg
     9121 ttttagcaac gtactatcca ctcatgttta acgcttttat gagtcgctat attaccccaa
     9181 acccgcgcca tgcttggcaa agatgattaa aaagccacct gttttaagct agatctaaag
     9241 atctgaagat cagcagttca acctgttgat agtacgtact aagctctcat gtttcacgta
     9301 ctaagctctc atgtttaacg tactaagctc tcatgtttaa cgaactaaac cctcatggct
     9361 aacgtactaa gctctcatgg ctaacgtact aagctctcat gtttcacgta ctaagctctc
     9421 atgtttgaac aataaaatta atataaatca gcaacttaaa tagcctctaa ggttttaagt
     9481 tttataagaa aaaaaagaat atataaggct tttaaagctt ttaaggttta acggttgtgg
     9541 acaacaagcc agggatgtaa cgcactgaga agcccttaga gcctctcaaa gcaattttga
     9601 gtgacacagg aacacttaac ggctgacatg gccttagaag gcgttttaga agccctaatg
     9661 gatggagtca aaacaaacta gcgatcagct ttgtacaatg gctcatgtgg aaaaaccatt
     9721 ggcagaaaaa cacctgccaa cagttttacc acaattgcca cttaacccac ggtttcgctg
     9781 tagtttttgc tcacgctcaa taagatatat atattttttt ttttatgaat gctcgcttga
     9841 agcgagtgct aatgctgatc agacttatca ggaaaacggt catccaggaa gtagagctaa
     9901 aaatcaccac tgataacgct ttacagtgta aatatgcagt aaagacatat tgcataacca
     9961 tcaaatgatg gtatactatc tttgttggtc gggagtggtt cccggcctca tccagaagcc
    10021 cacacgggcg ggagcaagta tgaatattca agaagcatta aacgtctttg gcatcaatag
    10081 caatggcctt tcaaaagatg atcttaaaag tgcgtataaa aaattagcgc ttaaatacca
    10141 tccagaccgt aacccgcttg gcgttgaact gatgaaagca gttaacgctg cttttgacct
    10201 gcttatgact cactttgata aaatcagtca atacagctca gaaaatgata gcaacactta
    10261 caactatggt gaggaactgg aaaaggtttt gaaggaactc aacggaatgg agggaattgt
    10321 ttttgaggta attggaaatt gggtgtggat cgatggagag acgaagaagc ataaggaagc
    10381 attaaataag ttgggctgta aatgggcatc gaaaaagaaa aagtggtttt atcgccctga
    10441 agagcataaa tcaagatgga accgcgccga acgctctata gatgaaatcc gggagatgta
    10501 cggaacggat ggagttaaga aagcaaaagg ccgctacaaa gttgaaagcc acgcataaat
    10561 tgaaaggagg gggcgcaagc cccctcttac ggaggattaa tgagtaactt taaaaaaaat
    10621 tatgaagccg tgtttatacg tgtatgtttt ttcttgggtg aaaactggcg cgtagataag
    10681 agagacacaa cttgcgatga cagaatagtg atgatcaacc cggatttaaa agggtatcag
    10741 ataatcgctc gccttgataa aaatagatta aaaatagtag gcttttgcag aataaagcat
    10801 acaactagta gctgtagctg cttcaccgta tcacccaggc gaatgccgtt tgatttggct
    10861 cgctacatca aaaaaaacct gttatgtgta gcagaaaaac aatgtgatga ggtttcatct
    10921 acggttgata aggccgaata cgataaaacg aaaaaagagc tacttttaca ccttttgtct
    10981 aaaacagtcg aagtaacacc gtatcaaagc cactacagcg ttatatgtgg cattaaggca
    11041 aaaagtataa gtgctgacat tcatgaaagt agtaagggaa tgtatgagct taagatacat
    11101 gatctatcct ttgagcaact tctgaggctt tcaggattgc tagctaaatt tgattaacat
    11161 gaagggtggc agcgcgtgaa gatgccacct aaggaaggca gatgagcgaa attttatcgt
    11221 atagaaaaaa cagaggtaac gtaacgtttc gtataaccct atctgaaaac tcagatgggg
    11281 ttttaatgca tatcgaaaag tttatgaaag ttaggtctaa tgaacccggc aaaaaaacca
    11341 caaaaaggct ggtatatgaa catacttttt atgctaaaga attagagtca atgaaaacaa
    11401 tagttgctga tgaggaaatg atgtcttttt gtttggaaac tctggagaaa acccaaaatg
    11461 gttaacaaac ctacgccgga acaggttaaa gatgcacgta taaaagctgg cttgtcgata
    11521 caagaagccg ctgatcgatt tggttttacc tatacagcct ggcaagcaaa agaaactaat
    11581 gggaaaactt cgcgtggcct cgctgctggt acttatgagt tactactttt gttagctggg
    11641 gaacatccag aatacgaatt agtaaaaaag aaataagggg ttgtaatacc atcatatgat
    11701 ggtatactaa aatcactggt taggagtggt tcctttccag aatccagaag cccaaacggg
    11761 cgggagtaaa catgaaagtt tttgctattg agtttaatgc agtaaatgct ctgaaagaag
    11821 aaatcacctg cacttcactt atcaaatctg aatctatttt tctcgctatc cacgcttttg
    11881 aagaacaaaa tcgcggtaag ggttatatcg ttacttccgt acgtgaagaa aataccaatg
    11941 aattaagcgc gattaaatcg cttaaagcta atgtgcgttt ttggtttctt gaatgcgggt
    12001 atagttcaga gagcgtaatt aacaaagtaa atgcctggta taactttgct tttactcaaa
    12061 aagagcaaga tgaagctaaa aaggagatta ttaaagaaat taaaaaaagt tgctagttag
    12121 gctttaagtt gggtatcagg atgttggagc agcctgatac ccggacacta attttcgtag
    12181 gaggaaaatt tcatgtcgga acgtatgcta tcagctatag cggctgttga aaagggaatg
    12241 cccccggtct tcccggtcat gccgttcgcg ttgttccctg agtttatgac gctgttaaaa
    12301 ctggctctgg aaaagagaaa aacggaatcg tttgataatt aaacagcgga ggtttttatg
    12361 actaagaagg aatttttatc atttatcagc cagcaaaaag gatcaggagc agtaagattc
    12421 tctttaggat ttggagccaa tggagagatt attctttatt ggactaatga tgaagggttc
    12481 agagtttggc gggttttgtc cggtaacaga gggcataaac ctagccaggc taataaagaa
    12541 cgtataacta aattcaggca ctggttgcat gatgcccgcg agggcataga aggcgacaat
    12601 cagccgggta aatagatcac tatagtcgat tcgccgaagc cctcccgttt gcgggaggtg
    12661 cttcttttgc atatatcaca gcacagcgct tgcgccccct gccagacccg ttcgcgaagc
    12721 gaacagcccc gcacaggtct tacagcaact cctatcctta cggtcgaaga ctggcgatct
    12781 ttcagctacg aaatccctca gattttgcat ttctgtacat actgaagcac aatttcagtt
    12841 gtggcatttt ctactgcgat gcaggatagg gcaaacgccg caaaatgacg tcattcgacg
    12901 ttatttttca gcgtttgccc ggtgacctac agtcggttct tgttgggagt tatgatgaaa
    12961 aaaattcagt ttagagttga agatgaagac catgattatt tgttagtatg ccttaaaagc
    13021 atttaccctg atgaaccaaa tttgacagtt gcaaaaggta tgaagttatt agcaagtgct
    13081 ttattaaaga gtaaggataa aaaaattgaa gaaagcatta tcgatgataa tgatgatttt
    13141 atcaaaacaa cgctgtattt aacagctacg caaagaagta agatagaaaa agcttctatt
    13201 cgtcacggtt ggactatctc cagagaatgt cgattcagaa tacaaaccac acttgataat
    13261 aatcttgatt tttatgatca ggagttattg atgttgaata ggtgtcgaaa cgtagttgat
    13321 aaaattggta gaaatttcca ctacattatt gtaaataatc aatcgatgtt gcttgaaaaa
    13381 gatgattttt atcaggacgc tcagaagctt acttttgaaa tgagaagctt gaaggaacag
    13441 tttgaaaact acattgctct ttgtaaaggt cgaacagttt ctaataaggt tgaggtttag
    13501 ttatgggtgt tttcgtagaa aaagattata gggtaaaacg taagtcttcc gaaaatggtc
    13561 gtaagtctgc atttgctcat aaagttaaaa acggtggtga aaattacaaa aaaaatgtgc
    13621 gggaaaaaat taaccggaag ggggcaagca aggaggtggt tgtaaaaata tctggtggcg
    13681 cagtaacccg gcaaggtatc aaaaatagca ttgattatat gagtagggaa tcgcagcttt
    13741 cagtgatgaa cgagagcggg caggtttggc agggcgaaga aatcaaagaa gctaaagaac
    13801 acatggtaga cgctgccaat gacgctcaac acgtacatga tgacaaaggg cgagaaaata
    13861 aaaaaatcac acaaaatatt gtgttttccc ctcctgtttc ggcgaaggtt aagccggaag
    13921 gtttacttga ttctgtcaga aaaacgctta ataaaaagta tcctaataat cgctttgtac
    13981 tgggttatca cgaggataag aaagagcatc cacatgtgca tgtggtgttt cgaatcaaag
    14041 atactgatgg taagagaacg gatataaaga aaaaagattt aagagagatc aggacgggct
    14101 tttgtaatga gcttatcttg aagggttatg atgtaaaagc tactcataaa caaacacaag
    14161 ggttgaatca gtctattaag gatgctcacg cctcagctcc caaacggcag aaaggcgtat
    14221 atgaggttgt tgatgtaggc tatgaccact atcagcatga taagagtaag cccaaacaac
    14281 acttccttaa actcaagacg cttaacaaag gtgtagaaaa aacctattgg ggcgctggtt
    14341 ttggagattt ggtacagcgt gaaagcgtga agaaaggaga tttagttaag ctaaaaaaac
    14401 taggtcaaaa ggaagtcaag atccccgccc tggacaagaa cggcattcaa caaggatgga
    14461 aaaccgctca tcgtaatgac tggcagttac agaatttagg agtaaaaggg attgacagaa
    14521 aactatcaaa tgataagagc tttaagcttg atgatatatc atctattcaa aagcagcagc
    14581 agcagatgaa gaagttcaat ctagtgaaac aaaatatgtt gcagagccaa cagaaaatca
    14641 aagtcgggat taagttctaa cggttagcat taactttcta agcatatgat tgtaagtgtt
    14701 ttgtaagttt taactggtat caatcaggta aaaaacatga aagctttgaa attttggata
    14761 agttatctac acaagttatc ccaatcgttc tattgaacta cctttagtct aatttaaagt
    14821 gaattgtgct agttgaaaag taattgctag cacaagggag tagttgtatg aagttattgt
    14881 gatctaaaga tctggtctta catttgaaaa cagaacatgt agctgttaaa gtttccatca
    14941 gacgaaaaac ttgttctctt aagattttta aatacttcgg ggttatccga gtcgagagag
    15001 cgtctgaaag gaaagaatct atgaaatggt atgtattgca attcaccacg acaagatttg
    15061 cagccgtttt caaacatctc gaacggctta acttctccta ctactgccct atggctactg
    15121 aaaagtatcg ccgacctgat aaacaacttt cttaccgaga aagattaacc ccactttttc
    15181 ctggttatct ttttatccag gctgactttg atgaagtcca tacgaccact atcaccgggc
    15241 ttccccatac ccaacgtttt atagcgttcg gcggcgagcc tttagcggtt cctgatgatg
    15301 aagtctgcaa cgtacagaaa ggagaacgta acttacttaa ctttgatgag tatcctcgtt
    15361 tagtggaaat tatgatgatg agtgagccac gtatgcgcag catggcaatg cttaactaca
    15421 tcacggaaaa aagtctatcc cacaaaatga aacggaagaa aaatgactgt caccaaaaga
    15481 aagagtccag caaagcgcaa gccgcaacgt aataccctct accttcctac cgaagtaagg
    15541 gatgaagttg aaagaatatc tgtagaggtt agttatcgaa gggggaagcg gatttcggat
    15601 tctggtttcg tgcaatatct tattaagaca tactctcaac aagccatcca agaactcatt
    15661 cagggagccg atacaggcaa cgatgaatga gttttttctt ttctcattac cgggctgatc
    15721 ctaccgggag cataaaatgc tatccactac agcttttgtc gctcttgcta tgcaatgtgc
    15781 ggccagcatt catccagata cagcgcaaga agtagcaagg gttgaatctg gttttaatcc
    15841 atatgctatt gctgaaatta ttcctaagaa tgaacgaaag gagggcgata gtggtgtgat
    15901 ttcacatttc cctaaaacaa aggaggatgc attaaaaatt gttcaaaata ttgaatcacg
    15961 caatcgccgc tactcagtag gtttaatgca gattaccagc actaattttt ctcaatacgg
    16021 tgttaatgca gataagcttt tctcgccatg cacaaatctt gctgttttcg aaaaggtgct
    16081 gcttgattgc tatacccgtg gtggaaattt gaaaaatgct cttagctgtt attattccgg
    16141 taacttttct accggaaaaa aaactgaatc ggggtttggt aataccagct ataaccaacg
    16201 tattggctat aaccaatcgg ttaataaaaa agattgggag gttccatccg tcagagaaga
    16261 tattaaaaag aataacgcta ctcaaaagat ttctaatcgt ataaccacca tttatccaca
    16321 atacgccatg cgtggcactg ttttagatga aaaggaaaca acaaatgttg aaagtgaata
    16381 agcgtttttt aaccctgtct gtcttcatgg ctgctttaat ggtttgtgtt gctgaaccag
    16441 ctttcgctga tgatgtatcg acgaaaacca ctggtttctt acagaagatc atcgacttct
    16501 taactgatat tcgtaagcca gctatcacta tcattgcgtt gataattggc tatatcgcta
    16561 tcttctcacg ccagcatgca tcgtggatta ctcccttaat catcgggatt atcatcttca
    16621 ttgttgcgcc ttatctgccg aactggttgg cgtaagttga cgttaaaggg ggcgtacaat
    16681 gagtaccgtt tttaaagggc tgacacgccc cgctttgatt agagggttag gtgttccact
    16741 ttaccctttt ctagcaatgt gcgtgttggt cgttctgcta ggtgtatgga tagatgattt
    16801 gatgtacttc cttatcctgc ccggttggtt tgctatcaag cgagtaacaa aaatcgatga
    16861 acgttttttc gatttgttgt atctgcgtgc cgtagttaag ggacatccgc tggcaaacaa
    16921 gcgcttcagc gccgtacatt atgcgggaag ccagtacgat gaagttgata tatctaaagt
    16981 ggacaatttt atgaagctga aagaccaggc gtctattgaa gctcttatcc cttactcttc
    17041 tcacattact gatgatttag ttgtcaccaa aaaccgcgat ttgctcgcaa cgtggcaagt
    17101 tgatggtgct tattttgaat gtgtggatga cgaagattta acgttactta ctgaccagtt
    17161 aaatacgctc attcgtagtt tcgaaggcag ggcgataacg ttctatactc accgcgtgag
    17221 ggtaagaaaa gaagttaagg ttggttttaa tagcaagatt cctttcgtta atcgcgtaat
    17281 gaatgattac tattcctccc tttctgagcc tgagtatttt gaaaacagac tctatttaac
    17341 gatttgttat aagcctttta atatcgagga taaggtttct cattttatct cgaagaataa
    17401 aaaggaaaat aatatctttg atgagccaat caatgatatg aatgaaattt gcgggcgact
    17461 tgatacatat ttatctcgtt tccatgcaca tcgtcttgga ctggttgagg aaaacgggcg
    17521 agttttctca gatcagctat ccctttttca gtatttgctt tctggtaagt ggcagaaggt
    17581 cagagttaca aatagccctt tttacactta tctggggggc aaagatttgt tctttggaaa
    17641 tgatgccgga cagattacgg cgtcgcagaa tgcccggtat ttccgttcga tagaaatcaa
    17701 agattacttt caggaaacag atgcaggcat ttttgatgcg ctcatgtatc ttcctgttga
    17761 gtatgtcttt acatcgtctt tcacgtcgat ggataagcaa gccgctgtta aagcgcttga
    17821 tgatcagata gataagcttg aactgacgga tgacgctgct aaatccctcc ttgctgattt
    17881 gcgcgttggt cttgatatgg tttcaagcgg atacaactct ttcggaaagt gtcaccaaac
    17941 attgattgtc tttgctgaca cgccggaacg cttggtgaaa gatacgaata tcgttactac
    18001 gaccttagaa gacctggggc tgattgttac ttattctacc ctaagcttgg gtgctgcctt
    18061 tttctctcag ttgccaggca attacaatct tcgtcctcgc ctaagtatgc tgagtagcct
    18121 caactttgcc gagatggaaa gtttccataa cttctttcac ggtaaagcta ctggtaatac
    18181 ttggggcaat agcttaatgg ctcttcgcgg ctctggtaac gatgtctacc atctcaatta
    18241 tcacatgact acggagaata ttaacttttt cggcaagaac cctacgcttg gccattgtga
    18301 gatcctggga acctctaacg taggtaaaac cgttctcatg atgatcatgt cttatgcggc
    18361 acagcaattt ggtacgcctg aatcatttcc ggaaaaccga aaagtaagga agctaaccac
    18421 agtcttcttt gataaggaca gagcgggaga agtgggtatt cgtgctatgg gcggggctta
    18481 ttttcgtgtg aagggcggag agcctaccgg gtggaacccg gcagccctcc cgccaactaa
    18541 gcgaaacata gcatttgtaa aagacataat aaggctgata tgtaagctca acggcaatac
    18601 ggttgatgat taccaacatt cgctgatttc ttcagccgtt gaccgtctta tgcaaaggga
    18661 agaccgttcc tttcctatca gcaagctcat cccgctgatc atggagccgg atgatactga
    18721 aactaagcga catgggctta aagctcgact gagagcgtgg aagcaggggg gcgagtatgg
    18781 ctggttgctc gataatgctt ccgattcctt tgatgttgcg catttggatg tttttggcat
    18841 cgatggaaca gaattccttg atgataaggt tgtagccccg gttgcttctt tttacctgat
    18901 ttaccgggta acaatgctgg ctgacggtcg ccgtttgctg atctacatgg atgagttctg
    18961 gcaatggata aacaacgatg ccttcaagga tttcgtttat aacaagctta aaactggccg
    19021 taagctggat atggtgcttg ttcccgcaac gcaatcaccg gatgaattaa ttaaatctcc
    19081 aattgccgca gccgtcaggg aacagtgcgc cacccatatc tacctcgcta accccaaagc
    19141 gaaacgcaat gaatatgttg atgaacttca ggtaagggat ctttattttg acaaaatcaa
    19201 agctatcgac cccttgtctc gccagtttct ggtagtcaaa aacccgcaac ggcagggcga
    19261 acgagatgac tttgcggctt tcgcaaagtt agacctgggc aaagctgcct actaccttcc
    19321 cattctgagt gcttcagcag aacaacttga gttgttcgac gaaatctggt ctgaaggtat
    19381 ggcacctgaa gagtggatag atacatatct tgaacgggct aaccgtggag tcaaataaga
    19441 tgaaaaaact atacctcgct ttagcattaa gctgtttctc agtaaacgct ttagctctta
    19501 ctgagggcgt aatcgtccat gatgccaaat cagcaataga tacggcttcg cagtgggtga
    19561 aggaagcgaa acagtggcag aaagaactta ccgcgtataa ggatgaactg ttaacgaaaa
    19621 ccggtatacg cgatgttcag gggctggtac aggatgctca gtctgttagc aaggagctga
    19681 cagacattta tgagcagggt aactctttca ttgatgacta catacagaac ccgaacggcg
    19741 tactgtcaga gaaagctaaa tcgcttctta ctgattacaa ggttactgat acctgcaaag
    19801 gtttgggtta taccggtgat ctggtgcgtg gttgtgaagc ttctttcctt tctcagcttg
    19861 ccggggttga gtacggcaac aagcttgaaa gtaagcttcg taaagacaat gcttcgatga
    19921 aagaccttat cgatcaggtt aaaaacgcga aggacaccaa agccacacag gacgcaacaa
    19981 acgccatttc tctggaaaac ctgaagtttg agaagcttaa atttcagtat gaaatgtatc
    20041 gcgataagca gcgtgatcta gcacaataca aagagaaaat ggctcaggct acttaccaga
    20101 aacagcagtt agacgccgtg aacgagccac tttcgtataa ggaacaattt acgaagcaga
    20161 gttttgaact taactaagga gtcatgatga gaaagctaaa tttaattctg gttgcaacag
    20221 ggatgacgtt tttattagcc ggatgtgagg acgttaaatc tgtagattgg tggcaatctc
    20281 atcctgacga agcgggtaaa aaagtgtcag agtgcaagca atccggcgat gacagtgaaa
    20341 attgtcgtaa tgctaaagat gggttgttcc gttatcagca gctacactca aaatcaccgt
    20401 cttataagga cgcttttaaa agttctacga gtaaaggtga aaaataaaag gagccactat
    20461 ggcaacttct gattttttcc aaaccgctcg cgatgtgata cttaatactc ttgaccagtc
    20521 aacaactggt cagttagatc gtatttcttc aatagcatcc tcgctaggaa agtttggaat
    20581 atcaatattt atcttgtggt atgcatatac tgtagttgtt ggaaaacaga aatcagccgt
    20641 tcaggatttt ttatggaatc tatttagatt ctggatgatt atgattttcg ttactaatgc
    20701 aggaggatgg ttagatagtt cgacgcaggc tatagatggt ttgaaagagt cgttctctgg
    20761 tggcgacccg tggttatggc ttgatcagtt atggactaaa gtccaacaag tcgcagcctt
    20821 cttaatgtca aaagaccctt ctacttacgt taaaacagat ggtgcgatag cttccatatt
    20881 cacttatgcc gggggtattg ttgctctttt gctatgtact atcgtttatt tttcagcaga
    20941 agttacactt aaagttctaa cagtaacagc gccgttattt attatatgtt tgtcttttgg
    21001 ttttttaaga caaatgttta atagctggct tcagcttatc tttagctctt tgcttatatt
    21061 ccttttcggt gcgttggcat taaaagctgg cactacgttc ctgaatggta ttctttcagt
    21121 ttctgtacaa gatgccgaac ctctcaacct gatcgcaact ggtgctacag catttgtcgc
    21181 gggtgctttt atggcatgga ttatctggca agcaaaaact tatgcgtcac agcttgccgg
    21241 agtgggtgta gagggcgctt tacaaggtgc agcggctatg gggttaggag cggcaacgtt
    21301 cggggcatct cgcatggggg gtaaaatact tggtatgggg aaaaatgccg gggcgggtgc
    21361 atggaaaggc ttacgacgcg agaaagaagg cctagctgag tctacaggcg tttctggaaa
    21421 agtaggtaac ctaaccgggc agggaataaa tatcggcgct aagaagctgc gtaatgcggc
    21481 tattgagatg gcaaaaaaga aatacggtgg atgacaatta tctagatata aactctcgta
    21541 aataagcttt aagttttctt catcacctcc ttcgagatct taatcatgaa aattattatc
    21601 gcggtcatcg tgacgctttg tcttgtcggt tgccaagccg cacaccaact accacaagtg
    21661 tcaggaaaaa gtgagcctgt taattcagca gaggtaatgc gcaatggagt ttaaatttcc
    21721 gcaactgaaa ttttttaaaa agaaagaaga ggtgactgat tcatcatctt ctttcgaaga
    21781 aaagaatcaa aatcttcaag agaaaatgaa ccgtatctat aagtacggag gaatgtcagg
    21841 gatggcaata ggggtattat ctttgctcgc acttaatgcc gctcttccgc tgaaagaaac
    21901 cttagttgaa gcttacttaa ttaatagtgt taatggtgtt gctgaaaggt tgacttcagt
    21961 taaaaaagaa aacctttccg aaaatgaagc tttggctaag tattttatca atcagtatgt
    22021 aaaacgcaga gagggttata actactttag tcttcagcat gattatgatt atgttctgct
    22081 gtacagtgct gaaaatgttg ctactgatta caatgctcta atcaatggca ataattcgcc
    22141 aaaagttatt tataagaaag cagagcaaac ggcaacagta caggatgatc catcaataat
    22201 cttaagctca tcatcacgcg ctgatgataa agataaaggt gcttatattc gcttccgttt
    22261 aacaatccga gacgtagcaa ctggcacaga gaaacagcaa tattggaatg ttaggttaac
    22321 ttatcgcatc gaaccgcaga tagaaatggc atcgggcgaa agaaacaaca accctcttaa
    22381 gtttgtagta actagctatg ctcgtgataa agaagataaa gggtaaagca catgaaatta
    22441 agaaagaatg cgttatttgt cgctgttctg ttagcctcta atatctgtag tgcggctgtc
    22501 ttaccaactg gaagtagatt tgaccctaga aatcaggttg taagttacaa cccccaaaat
    22561 acgaccgtta taaacagtgc cgttggatat acaactacgc tggtatttga tgacgatgaa
    22621 actgttatca gtgccagaac tggttttccg caaggttggt cagtaaataa agaagataat
    22681 cttgtatatc tggaggttca gcccgttaag cagacagtgc aaaataataa gtccgatgaa
    22741 gatggtaatg aatcatctga agtggttaac gttgcgcttg atccggaaaa tgatttagag
    22801 cgttggagaa ctaacctttt tgttcgtaca acaaaacgaa actatagcat ggagcttaac
    22861 gcccgaacgt tcaaaaaccc cgataaaatt gcttttgtca taaactacca gtacccacaa
    22921 gaacggcgta aagagcaggc agagatcgag ataaagcgca tcgaggcata taacaaacag
    22981 aaagaagagt tagcaattaa ccgagagttg gaaaacgcca aatcacctcg taactggcaa
    23041 tactataaac gtgttgctga aggaagtcag gatattagcc ccgattatgc ttatgacgac
    23101 ggtcgctata catggcttgg ctttagtcca acaaagaaaa tacctagcgt gtttgttatg
    23161 agtggcaatg aagagactat taccaatccg gttattgtca ctcgcggagc aaatacattg
    23221 cttggtgtac cagtcgataa acggtttgtt ttacgcctgg gtaaacaagt agtgggtatt
    23281 gagaataagg ggttcggtaa agtccggctt caggccgctg acacagtatc tcctaaagtt
    23341 gaaaaagagg tgatccagtg agcgaacagg aaaacaaagt tcctacggct gtagaaattg
    23401 aacgcgcatt acgtgaacgc cgtcagcaag aacttgaaca ggccagtaca gacagcgata
    23461 agggagatgc agccgaaccg gataaaaggc tgggaatcga taagctcaaa aaatcaagga
    23521 agggcttagt agtaataatt gtggccttcc tccttctggc tatcggtgta tgtttttatt
    23581 atgtgccatc aattattcgt gcaatgtcca gctctgaaga gaagccagca actaaaaccg
    23641 ttcctacagg aacggtaaag cgtcagactg ggttaagcga tgatattgac ccgtttaatc
    23701 agagccagag ggatgacagt aaggaagctg tagagcgcga cactggcaag aatgaacagg
    23761 taaaagctga ggaaaagcca caaaacatgc agcacagtta cagccgcgct cttgatgttg
    23821 cctatggcgg tagtagcggc tcaggaagca gtaattcagt aaatcagtct caggcagaaa
    23881 ctaatgacca ggacggtgat gcagccagta cggaaaagac ggtagaactg gttaaaaatg
    23941 gggcgtctgt atcattgtct gagattaagc gcgtaccata tgatccaaac ctgtttatac
    24001 ctgaaaatac agctatcaaa tgttctctcg acaggcgctt tatctctgat ttagcaggca
    24061 agctggtatg tacaatcaat gaggacgtat acagcgctaa ccgcaatgtg aagctcattg
    24121 ataaaggcac agcagcttat cttatgtata agtctggtac attccggcat ggtcagggag
    24181 ccgtatttat catggcgaca aagctcagaa cgaggaaaga gccgtttatt gatatcccat
    24241 taatcgatac gcaagcagcc ggggcgctgg gcgaagctgg agccagtggt tggattgaca
    24301 cccattttag cgatcgcttt ttgggggcta tgatgattgg gatgatcccg gatttcgcac
    24361 aagcagcgag cggcgcagca aaaaataata aagataatca gactgattat acggccaaca
    24421 gtagacaggc atttgctgat attgcgagag aatcattctc taatagtgta aacatccctc
    24481 caacgctcta taaaaatcag ggcgaaatca tcacgcttat cgtcggtcag gatttggatt
    24541 tttcaaaaat ctacaaactg aaaatgaaat aagaggtaaa ttaacggtta tgacagtaaa
    24601 taatgaaaac cgtcatatca tttatgacat agttaatgat tattttagtc aatggctaaa
    24661 caattctgat ggactcactg aaatagccgt taatagaccc ggtgagttat ttacaaaaat
    24721 aaacgggaag tggaaaaaag aacaaacaaa tatgagttat caagactgtc tgtcttttgc
    24781 ttctgctata gcagactatc atgataatgg ttcgattacg ccggaatacc cattacgctc
    24841 tgcaacgctg ccggatggtg agcgcgttca gatcgttatc cctccggcga ctgaaaaaga
    24901 tactgtatct ataacaatac gaaaaccatc aagcgttttt ctaagtcatg accactttgt
    24961 gcggcaaggg ttttattcaa aacttaatgc cggaacagct tttgaaagta aacaggatga
    25021 tctaagtgat atttacaaaa aaaatagatt tgaagagttt atccctgctt gtttgaaaag
    25081 tggaaaaact atggtttttt gcgctggtac aggtgcaggt aaaactacat tcgcaaatgc
    25141 ttgtcttgag ttcatacctc accacctgcg ctgcatatca atcgaagata cagatgaagc
    25201 aaaatttaaa tttcatgaaa accatgtgaa acttttttat cccgcagaag gggaaaacaa
    25261 ggttgtaacc tctgccactc ttctacgttc tggattccgt atgaatccag acaggatttt
    25321 aacaacagaa attcgtggcg ctgaggcatg ggattttctg aaaggggcaa gctcaggcca
    25381 tgccggaaac ataacaacag tgcacgaaat gaatcctgta gatgctgtat taggtattgt
    25441 gcagcggtgt tatatgaatc cggagtgtca aaaccttcct tataatgtac ttttgcgacg
    25501 tgtgttaagt aatatagatg tgataatgag tattaagtac ttggatgaag aagatgctcg
    25561 ttttgcctcc ggtatctact atcgttcggt tgatttcgaa aagtatttta aaatgctcaa
    25621 ggagtaaagc tatgtcgttg aaactccctg ataaggggca gtgggctttt ataatactgg
    25681 taatgtgttt gattgcatac tacacaggtt cggtcgcaat ctattttttc aatcacaaga
    25741 caccacttta tatatggaag cactatgatt ctttactttt atggcgtgta ataattgata
    25801 gtagcatcaa aagtgaagtt agatttacgg ctcttccttc attgctttca ggagcgctcg
    25861 cgtcgttagc tgccccagct ttcataatct ggaaactcaa tcagaaagat gccccgcttt
    25921 ttggtgatgc taaatttgcc agtgattcag atttgaaaaa atcaaagctg ttaaagtggg
    25981 aaaaagaaaa tgatactgat attctcgttg gtcgatataa aggcaaatac ctttggtata
    26041 ctgcaccaga ctttgtttct ttgggagcag gaacgcgagc ggggaaaggg gctgcaatcg
    26101 gaatccccaa tatgctcgtt aagaaacact caataattgc actagatccg aaacaagagc
    26161 tttggaaaat cactagcaag gtcagagaac aaatactagg taacaaagtt tatcttcttg
    26221 acccgttcaa caccaaaaca cataaatgta accctctttt ctatgtcgat ttgaaatcag
    26281 agagtggagc taaagactta ctaaaactgg ttgagattct ttttccctct tttggtttga
    26341 ccggagcaga ggcacatttt aataaccttg ccgggcaata ctggactgga ctggctaaac
    26401 ttctacattt ctttataaac ttcgccccgg aatggattga agagctaaga gtaaaacccg
    26461 tcttttctat tggtacagtt gttgatttat acagcaatat cgatcgtgag caggtattaa
    26521 gtaatcgaga aacatttgaa gaactggcgc aaggaaatga aactgccctt tttcatttaa
    26581 aggatgcgct taccaaaata agagagtatc acgaaacaga ggatgagcag cggtcaagta
    26641 tagatggctc gttcaggaag aaaatgagcc tcttctactt accgactgta cgcaaatgca
    26701 ctgacggtaa cgacttcgat ttacgtcaaa tgaggcgtga agacattact gtttatgtag
    26761 gggtaaacgc agaagatatg atcttagcgt atgattttct gaatctgttt tttaacctgg
    26821 ttgtagaggt gacgctaaga gaaaaccctg actttgatcc tacactgaaa cacgactgtt
    26881 tattgttcct tgatgagttc ccctctatcg gttatatgcc gataatcaaa aaaggttccg
    26941 gctatatagc tggctataaa ctaaaactac taaccatcta tcagaatata agtcagttaa
    27001 atgaaatata cggaacggaa ggggcaaaaa cacttttgag tgctcatcca tgccgggtta
    27061 tctatgcagt aagtgaagag gatgatgcaa aaaaaatctc agagaaacta ggttacataa
    27121 ccgcacgatc taagggttcc agtaagacaa gcggcaaagc cacatcccga agcaactctg
    27181 aaaatgaggc tcaacgtgca ttagttttac cgcaagaact aggaacactc gatttctcag
    27241 aggaaatgat aatcctcaaa ggggagcacc ctgttaaagc tgaaaaggcg ctctattatc
    27301 ttgataatta ctttatggaa cgattaatgt tagttagccc aaaactcacg gcgctaacag
    27361 cgagcatcaa tagaagtaat aagatttttg gcgttaaagg aattaaatac ccgtcgaaag
    27421 aaaagatgct ttcggttgga gaacttgaat ctgaggtttt actatgaaga aattaatttt
    27481 attgagcgca attgtgatgt caggatgttc ttcaccgcca gaacctccgc aagtgaactg
    27541 gagcgataaa ccagaaacaa tgaactcaca gcttcctgat tggcagccta caaatcaggt
    27601 tgttaaatcg gataaagtaa cttcaacttg gatgaaggtt attactaatt tctcgcctga
    27661 aaatcgcctg tatgacgact ctgttttcta tgccgtcgcc cattcacccg taattattgt
    27721 tgaaacaact aatggcggcg attttttcat tgcaaaaaaa tggcttcgaa ataatggcgc
    27781 atatggcgtt attcagtata gatataaatc taatggcttt ggtgttcgtt caaccaatat
    27841 atattttgaa agagggtgaa aatgaaaatc atgctcatag ctgctattgt cggcttatta
    27901 atttcatgcc ctgctttagc aagaaagcac aatcataccg atggactaaa tcaggtaggt
    27961 gatccctgcc ttttgatgac gtgcatgatt gggaaattac agggcgatac gcagccagct
    28021 tgccagcccg ttaaccagcg tttcttcaac gttcgtgtat tcacacccta ctataaccct
    28081 gaagccacgg cacgactcag acaaagtatc ctgaccagat gtgtaggctc tgttgagaac
    28141 agagataatc ttgaggccgt tatagaaaga tatggtcgct cattccagga ataacagaac
    28201 gccttacatc gcagatttta atctgagatg taaggggttg aacaaccgaa gggcgttaga
    28261 aggggtcgtt tgcgggaggg ggcggaatcc tacgctaagg ctttggccag cgatattctc
    28321 cggtgagatt gatgtgttcc catccgagcg gcgaaacatg ggccaagaga tcgggcgata
    28381 gcagctttcc atcgcgtttc tggtttgcaa cgacctcgcc gagcttcatg gtgttccaga
    28441 agatgatgat ggcggcgagc agattcatgc cggcgatgcg gtaatgctgg ccttcggcgg
    28501 aacggtcgcg gatttcaccg cggcggtgga agctgattgc ccgcttcagc gcatgatgag
    28561 cttcgccttt gttgagcccg atctgggcac gccgttggag ttcggcatcc agaatccagt
    28621 cgatcatgaa cagggtgcgc tcgacgcgac cgacttcccg cagggctgtc gcgagctcgt
    28681 tctgccgcgg ataggaggcg agtttccgca gaatctggct tggcgcgacg gtcccggcag
    28741 caatggtggc ggcgatgcgc aggatgtcgg gccaattgcg ctcgatcatg gcttggttga
    28801 cctttccgcc gatcaacgct cgcaggtgcg ccggggcggc cgacggattg aacgcgtaga
    28861 gccgtttgga tggcaggtcg cggatgcgcg gagcgaaccg gtagccgaga atggcacatg
    28921 cggcaaagac gtgatcggtg aagccgcccg tgtcggtgaa ctgctcgcgg atatggcgtc
    28981 cagcatcgtt catcagcagg ccatcgagga tgtaaggcgc ttcgcttgcc gttgcaggaa
    29041 tcacctgggt tgcgaacggc gcatattggt cggagacggg gtctgacgct cagtggaacg
    29101 aaaactcacg ttaagcaacg ttttctgcct ctgacgcctc ttttaatggt ctcagatgac
    29161 ctttggtcac cagttctgcc agcgtgaagg aataatggcc gagcatattg atatgtccgt
    29221 ggcaaagcgg ggagaggcgt gcgatatctt catcattcag tgtttcaccc tgcgcccgga
    29281 gatgatccag agctgcctgc atataaatag tgttccataa cacgacggcg ttagtgacca
    29341 gccccagagc tcccaactga tcttcctgac cgtcggtata tcgttttctt atctcacctt
    29401 tttgaccgtg acagatggct ctggcaactg catgacggct ttctccccga ttaagctggg
    29461 tcagaatgcg ccggcggtaa tcttcatcat caatataatt aagcagatac agcgttttgt
    29521 tgatgcgccc cacttcaatg attgcctgag tcagtccgga gggacgttca cttttcagca
    29581 atgaacggac cagcactgag gcctgtactt tgcccagctt cagggagcct gcggtccgga
    29641 tcatttcgtc ccactgaagg actatttttc ggggatctga ttgccctctg gcaatatcat
    29701 tcagcacgcc atagtcggca tcatggtcca ttcgccagaa aaccgaagca ccggcatcag
    29761 ccaggcgtgg agaaaactgg tatcccagca gccagaaaag gccaaagaca agatcgctgg
    29821 cacctgccgt atcggtcata atttcggttg gattcagccc ggtctcctgt tccagaaggc
    29881 cttccagcac aaagatagag tccctcagcg tccccggtat aacgatgcca tgaaagccgg
    29941 aatactgatc ggacacaaag ttgtaccagg tgatccctct gttattacca aagtatttgc
    30001 ggttcggtcc ggcattgatt gttctgactg gcgtaacaaa gcgcattcca tctgcagatg
    30061 ccacttctcc tccaccccat atctgtgcca gtggcagcgt tgcctgaaaa tcaaccagtc
    30121 tggcattagc gctggtgata gtttcagccc gcagatagtt cgcttttgtc cagttcagcc
    30181 ggtgtcgggt cagtgcagga acatttgatc tgatcagtgg ttccagaccg atattgcagg
    30241 cttcagccat cagcacggcg ctgatgctga cgggcagatc atcaactctg gcactggctt
    30301 cactggcatg gaaaaactca tcagcaaatc cggtatgggc gttaatttcg agcagcaact
    30361 ccgttaaatc caccggaggg agcagatcac tgatcatttt gctcagtcgt ttcagactgt
    30421 ccggctcatc aagactggcg aggggagaaa ttgtcaaccg gggcttcggg ccagaaacat
    30481 cgagttcgac agcctcattt tcgccaagac gtgcagcaac ctgtctgtaa cgactatcaa
    30541 gctgatggcc cagagatttt attgcttcct gcgggtctgt cgggtgcccc aaagaacgat
    30601 aaaccttaat ccgatttgcc tgccagtcag caccctgtag taatcttgca cgaggatctc
    30661 cccaccggtt actgccggta acgtagacat ccctccgtct cagactatcc tgcagtttac
    30721 tgagaaagca gagcgtgtat ccccttcggg tgatatgttt ttccttgtta atcaccagcc
    30781 gtttccatga ctgactgatg atttccgttg gtgcgtcgtc aaaaaactgc cgccgtgagc
    30841 tgaactcccg gctgaggtag tcacaggcat tcagagtggt aaccccggca ggtgcggatg
    30901 aaaatttaac ggtattcagc agatggggca ggaaacgacg aacgcgcccg tactgctcca
    30961 ccatttcgtc atgaaaatta tcgtctgagg gccgggcaat ttcacggaca agcgtgatga
    31021 tttcagccag cttttgccta gggatgtagc tgaacacctc agcacgaatc gattcgtccg
    31081 gtgtttcttc tttcagcaag tacgaacatg cgctggcgag cgccaatgca gatttatcca
    31141 gatccttcag cgagcggagc cgttttttct gcccaatctt tctggcgtca cggatgataa
    31201 cggccagcat ggcgtccaga acgtccagtg catcatccag cgccagcgtt tcccatgcaa
    31261 ggacaaaggc aaccagaacc gccatccttt tctgcggtga catcctggca atattgaaca
    31321 ccgaagtcat accagcataa cgtgcgagat ttttcaggcg cacagccggg agtgtactca
    31381 ggttttcagc atgcaggcca aaatcgttca gagttttcca gcgttcaatt gcttcattaa
    31441 acgccggacc actgatggtc acagggcctt ttttcagtga ttccagtaaa gacaggcggc
    31501 tgcaatcagt tggccccagc agcatctcca gctgtgaacg ctgttcggct gacggtatca
    31561 gtgccagttt gttccacagg cgcaacgtcg ccttttccct tacctctgaa atcaaccggg
    31621 tcagcgtggt ggctccgggg agaataatac gatgttgcat aagccaccct gtcgccaggt
    31681 cgaaaagcag gccaggacgt tcgttgctta tccagctccg ggtatataaa agacgggtaa
    31741 ggcgaaatgt ccagggccag gcaaattcac gatactgata gtgctgacgt atcagcgctg
    31801 catgctcacg gcgggtattt tccctctgac cgtattctgc aagaacggtg atatcacgaa
    31861 tcccgagctg tctggcggta aaatgccgga cgccggaagg aatatgattc atgtcagtaa
    31921 gaaaagtgcc cagaaaacgc acacacccga tttgcagggc aataccaagt cgattgtgat
    31981 caccccggct tttcccgata aattctttat ccgcttcatc aagatgaaaa taacgcgcca
    32041 gctgaagttc atcgggttcg ccagtgaacc tgccataact ctcaacctgc tcagtggtca
    32101 aaaaatcaac gggcatatcg gcctccctgc ctgacggctt ttttaacaca actgcaaccg
    32161 ttcgaaatat tataaattat cagacatagt aaaacggctt cgtttgagtg tccattaaat
    32221 cgtcattttg gcataataga cacatcgtgt ctgatattcg atttaaggta catttttatg
    32281 cgaatttttg gttatgcgcg ggtctcaacc agccagcagt ccctcgatat tcagatcaga
    32341 gcgctcaaag atgcaggggt aaaagctaac cgcatcttta ccgacaaggc atccggcagt
    32401 tcaacagatc gggaagggct ggatttgctg aggatgaagg tggaggaagg tgatgtcatt
    32461 ctggtgaaga agctcgaccg tcttggccgc gacaccgccg acatgatcca actgataaaa
    32521 gagtttgatg ctcagggtgt agcggttcgg tttattgacg acgggatcag taccgacggt
    32581 gatatggggc aaatggtggt caccatcctg tcggctgtgg cacaggctga acgccggagg
    32641 atcctagagc gcacgaatga gggccgacag gaagcaaagc tgaaaggaat caaatttggc
    32701 cgcaggcgta ccgtggacag gaacgtcgtg ctgacgcttc atcagaaggg cactggtgca
    32761 acggaaattg ctcatcagct cagtattgcc cgctccacgg tttataaaat tcttgaagac
    32821 gaaagggcct cgtgatacgc ctatttttat aggttaatgt catgataata atggtttctt
    32881 agacgtcagg tggcactttt cggggaaatg tgcgcggaac ccctatttgt ttatttttct
    32941 aaatacattc aaatatgtat ccgctcatga gacaataacc ctgataaatg cttcaataat
    33001 attgaaaaag gaagagtatg agtattcaac atttccgtgt cgcccttatt cccttttttg
    33061 cggcattttg ccttcctgtt tttgctcacc cagaaacgct ggtgaaagta aaagatgctg
    33121 aagatcagtt gggtgcacga gtgggttaca tcgaactgga tctcaacagc ggtaagatcc
    33181 ttgagagttt tcgccccgaa gaacgttttc caatgatgag cacttttaaa gttctgctat
    33241 gtggcgcggt attatcccgt gttgacgccg ggcaagagca actcggtcgc cgcatacact
    33301 attctcagaa tgacttggtt gagtactcac cagtcacaga aaagcatctt acggatggca
    33361 tgacagtaag agaattatgc agtgctgcca taaccatgag tgataacact gcggccaact
    33421 tacttctgac aacgatcgga ggaccgaagg agctaaccgc ttttttgcac aacatggggg
    33481 atcatgtaac tcgccttgat cgttgggaac cggagctgaa tgaagccata ccaaacgacg
    33541 agcgtgacac cacgatgcct gcagcaatgg caacaacgtt gcgcaaacta ttaactggcg
    33601 aactacttac tctagcttcc cggcaacaat taatagactg gatggaggcg gataaagttg
    33661 caggaccact tctgcgctcg gcccttccgg ctggctggtt tattgctgat aaatctggag
    33721 ccggtgagcg tgggtctcgc ggtatcattg cagcactggg gccagatggt aagccctccc
    33781 gtatcgtagt tatctacacg acggggagtc aggcaactat ggatgaacga aatagacaga
    33841 tcgctgagat aggtgcctca ctgattaagc attggtaact gtcagaccaa gtttactcat
    33901 atatacttta gattgattta aaacttcatt tttaatttaa aaggatctag gtgaagatcc
    33961 tttttgataa tctcatgacc aaaatccctt aacgtgagtt ttcgttccac tgagcgtcag
    34021 accccgagac gtggctatag gctttcaggc ccggggtatt gccatatttc gcgttgacta
    34081 ggttcatggc ctcaccttgc tctgtagcga cgaagaactg tccgtcgctc gaagccgacg
    34141 tgcccatgcc ccagaaccgg gccatgggta acgctgcctg tgcctcgacc accatggcca
    34201 gcgcccggtc ataggcttcg ccctcgacat gccaccgtcc aatgcggatc aattcccaga
    34261 aggtgtgggt gtttgtcgca tccgccattt tgcgcaagcc gaggttgatc ccttccgcca
    34321 agataacgtt cattagcccg atccggtcag cgcagggtgc tcctgtgcgc agatgggtga
    34381 acgcttcggt gaagccggtc gccgcatcca cctccagcag gagatcggtg atgcgcgtgg
    34441 gcgggatctg cttgtagaga tcgagcacca gatcttcggc gcctgtcggc gcggcggctt
    34501 cgagtttctc gatatgcaga acgccgtttt caatcgaccc gcccgggatc gtgcctgcgc
    34561 gagcggcacg gccaagctcg cgcaaccgca tgtcgaggcg agcttgccgg tctgccagcc
    34621 attcctccgg ccgcaatggc acagcgagac gaccgccttc cgcgatggat tgtgccggaa
    34681 cgagtgcgtg tttcagatcg ccatagcgcc gggacctagt aagccagaca tctccggagc
    34741 ggaacgcatc gcgcagatgg aacagcaccg cgatctccca taggcgagcg tcgccagccc
    34801 tctgggcccg aaggtggcga tgccatttcg agctgggccg caagaagctg gtcatcgcgg
    34861 catcgttcaa accggtacga agggccgtca ccgcttccag aagcggcagt gcaacgggcg
    34921 cagctcgcag atcgagcagg cgcaacatgc gtggagcgta tcggcggaag cggtgataac
    34981 cgtcgagcac atgattgagc ggatcgtcgg ccatggtggc ggtcagcctg gttgccattg
    35041 caacaagggt ttttaagccg tcccaccctg acccactcgc gatgacatcg cccagcggct
    35101 ggccatcatc ctgtgcatcg accagggcgc ccccgatctc ggcgaaggat ttcagggtgt
    35161 cacgcaccac ccccgcttcg tctgcgacct ttgcatggca aatacgctcc gaagcacggt
    35221 agagacggcc gacgatccgg tcgtgggttt cgaccactgc gtcggccaac atcgcctgcc
    35281 attccgagac gcaaacagcc aagatcgcaa gccgcctgtc ctccgggaga tcgcgcatgc
    35341 cgtcggcata ataccgttca ccctgcctgc gcagacgagt cacccgatgg gcaggaacgc
    35401 cggcaagcag atcctcgggg agatcgatgc gttgcagata ttcgagccgg tcgagcagcc
    35461 ggttggccga cgaagagttc gagccaggct cgaactggcg cagccacaca aaacgggtca
    35521 cccgatcatc agccgtctcc tcgagcaatg ccagcaactg ttctcggatc gacataggca
    35581 gccgactggc gatcctcgtc tcgatgcgtc gctcggcatc gacgagagcc gcggcacaaa
    35641 gccgctcgat cgtggatgtc gcgggaagga cagtgcgggt gcgtcggcac tcggctacga
    35701 agcgacgggc gatatcctcg ttcgacaccg ccatctcggc ttctcggaac aaccattcct
    35761 tcagctcgct cgcaccacgt ccggagaagg tgcggaagcc gtagagcccc cgtaactcgg
    35821 caagatgctc gtgccgtgtt tcctcgcggg cagcatagtc tacgagatcg tcggcaccca
    35881 ggccaagctg cgctccgata aattcgatga cctctgcagg gatcagttcg cctggagcca
    35941 gcacccggcc gggatagcgc aggacacaca attgcagggc gaagccgaac ctgttgtgag
    36001 cgcgccgacg cagcctgata tgcccaaggt cttcatcact cagcgtatag tgcttgagca
    36061 aatccgtctg tgaagtcggc aagcgcaaca gcgcgtcttt ctgccgatcg gttagagtga
    36121 cgcgacgcgg catacatgtt cctttttcaa aatctgatag cgttcaagac gctttgttta
    36181 tgaagctggt tgagatacat ttccagaggt caatgcaatc gtggccgaag cgccgcctca
    36241 aaccaacgtt tgtgatacat gctgatcgga tatgcccgcg tctccaaagc cgatggctcg
    36301 cagtctctcg acctgcagca cgacgccttg cgcgccgcag gtgtcgaacg ggacaatatc
    36361 tatgatgatc ttgcttccgg cggtcgtgat gatcgccctg gcttgactgc ctgcctcaag
    36421 tcattgcgtg acggcgatgt gctggtggtc tggaagctcg atcgcctcgg acgatcgctt
    36481 gcccatctgg tcaacacggt gaaggagctg tcagaccgca agatcggcct gcgggttctg
    36541 actggaaagg gcgctcagat cgacaccacg actgcgtccg gtcgcatggt gttcggaatc
    36601 ttcgccacct tggccgagtt cgagcgggat ctgatccgag agcgcaccat ggcgggtctc
    36661 gcctccgcga gagcgcgcgg tcgcaagggc ggacgaaaat tcgcgctcac caaagctcag
    36721 gtgcgtctcg cgcaagccgc catggcccag cgcgatactt cagtttccga tctctgcaag
    36781 gaactcggca tcgagcgcgt cactctctac cgatatgtcg gtcccaaagg cgagctcaga
    36841 gaccatggaa agcatgttct cggacttacg tagtggactt gcctcggttt cgttccggtc
    36901 tttttgagag cattatttgt tatcaaggag accatatatg tcattaaagc atagtgatga
    36961 atttaagcgt gatgcagttc gcatagcact cactagtggc ttaacacgcc gtcaagttgc
    37021 gtcagattta agtattgggc tttccacgct tgggaaatgg atcgcatcaa tttccgatga
    37081 aactaaaatt cctacccaag acactgatct tctgcgtgag aatgaacgtt tacgcaaaga
    37141 gaaccgtatc cttcgggagg agagggagat attaaaaaag gcagcaatat ttttcgcagt
    37201 acaaaagctg tgagatttca gtttattacg gattaccgtg gctctctctc acgttcacgc
    37261 atatgtcgtt tgatgggcgt aacagatcgt ggtttacgtg catggaaacg ccgtcctcca
    37321 tcactgcgcc agcgtcgtga tcttatactt ctagcgcata tacgtgagca gcatcggttg
    37381 tgtttgggga gctatggtag gccgcgtatg acagaagagt tgaaagcgct gggcctgcag
    37441 gttgggcagc gtcgggttgg acgtttgatg cgccagaata acattacagt tgttcgaacg
    37501 cgtaaattca aacggacaac ggatagtcat cataccttca acattgcacc gaacctatta
    37561 aaacaagact ttagcgcaag cgcacccaac cagaaatggg caggcgatat cacttatgtt
    37621 tggaccagag aaggatgggt ctatcttgct gttatccttg acctgtattc ccgtcgcgtg
    37681 attggctggg caacaggtga tcgattaaag caggatcttg cattaagggc actgaatatg
    37741 gcgttggctt tacgcaaacc accaccgggt tgtattcaac acacagaccg tgggagccaa
    37801 tattgcgctc atgaatatca aaagctactg ctcaaacatc aattgctgcc gtccatgagc
    37861 gggaaaggca attgttttga taactccgca gtagaaagct tctttaaatc attaaaggct
    37921 gagttgattt ggcgcagaca ctggcaaaca aggcgagata ttgagattgc aatcttcgaa
    37981 tatataaatg gcttttataa tccacgccga agacattcaa cactcggctg gaaatcgccg
    38041 gtggcatttg agaaaaaagc cgcttaaaat gagagataga ccggaacaca accggtgcaa
    38101 gtccatagca actcgtttct tttcgcaggt tgagccacct ccgcgcttca tcagaaaact
    38161 gaaggaacct ccattgaatc gaactaatat tttttttggt gaatcgcatt ctgactggtt
    38221 gcctgtcaga ggcggagaat ctggtgattt tgtttttcga cgtggtgacg ggcatgcctt
    38281 cgcgaaaatc gcacctgctt cccgccgcgg tgagctcgct ggagagcgtg accgcctcat
    38341 ttggctcaaa ggtcgaggtg tggcttgccc cgaggtgatc aactggcagg aggaacagga
    38401 gggtgcatgc ttggtgataa cggcaattcc gggagtaccg gcggctgatc tgtctggagc
    38461 ggatttgctc aaagcgtggc cgtcaatggg gcagcaactt ggcgctgttc acagcctatc
    38521 ggttgatcaa tgtccgtttg agcgcaggct gtcgcgaatg ttcggacgcg ccgttgatgt
    38581 ggtgtcccgc aatgccgtca atcccgactt cttaccggac gaggacaaga gtacgccgca
    38641 gctcgatctt ttggctcgtg tcgaacgaga gctaccggtg cggctcgacc aagagcgcac
    38701 cgatatggtt gtttgccatg gtgatccctg catgccgaac ttcatggtgg accctaaaac
    38761 tcttcaatgc acgggtctga tcgaccttgg gcggctcgga acagcagatc gctatgccga
    38821 tttggcactc atgattgcta acgccgaaga gaactgggca gcgccagatg aagcagagcg
    38881 cgccttcgct gtcctattca atgtattggg gatcgaagcc cccgaccgcg aacgccttgc
    38941 cttctatctg cgattggacc ctctgacttg gggttgatgt tcatgccgcc tgtttttcct
    39001 gctcattggc acgtttcgca acctgttctc attgcggaca ccttttccag cctcgtttgg
    39061 aaagtttcat tgccagacgg gactcctgca atcgtcaagg gattgaaacc tatagaagac
    39121 attgctgatg aactgcgcgg ggccgactat ctggtatggc gcaatgggag gggagcagtc
    39181 cggttgctcg gtcgtgagaa caatctgatg ttgctcgaat atgccgggga gcgaatgctc
    39241 tctcacatcg ttgccgagca cggcgactac caggcgaccg aaattgcagc ggaactaatg
    39301 gcgaagctgt atgccgcatc tgaggaaccc ctgccttctg cccttctccc gatccgggat
    39361 cgctttgcag ctttgtttca gcgggcgcgc gatgatcaaa acgcaggttg tcaaactgac
    39421 tacgtccacg cggcgattat agccgatcaa atgatgagca atgcctcgga actgcgtggg
    39481 ctacatggcg atctgcatca tgaaaacatc atgttctcca gtcgcggctg gctggtgata
    39541 gatcccgtcg gtctggtcgg tgaagtgggc tttggcgccg ccaatatgtt ctacgatccg
    39601 gctgacagag acgacctttg tctcgatcct agacgcattg cacagatggc ggacgcattc
    39661 tctcgtgcgc tggacgtcga tccgcgtcgc ctgctcgacc aggcgtacgc ttatgggtgc
    39721 ctttccgcag cttggaacgc ggatggagaa gaggagcaac gcgatctagc tatcgcggcc
    39781 gcgatcaagc aggtgcgaca gacgtcatac tagatatcaa gcgacttctc ctatcccctg
    39841 ggaacacatc aatcttaccg gagaatatcg tt
//
