# Supplementary material for: Selective targeting of a histone-like silencer Sfx to the R6K conjugal transfer operon
Source: bioRxiv preprint, doi:10.64898/2026.02.23.707533, version 1 (2026-02-24)
Supplement: Dataset 2 [file 707533_file03.zip › Dataset 2/pIA1548.gb]

LOCUS       pIA1548                39446 bp    DNA     circular SYN 17-FEB-2026
DEFINITION  synthetic circular DNA
ACCESSION   .
VERSION     .
KEYWORDS    .
SOURCE      synthetic DNA construct
  ORGANISM  synthetic DNA construct
REFERENCE   1  (bases 1 to 39446)
  AUTHORS   .
  TITLE     Direct Submission
  JOURNAL   Exported Feb 17, 2026 from SnapGene 8.2.2
            https://www.snapgene.com
COMMENT     Created: Thursday, May 29, 2014 9:23 AM

            N at 39742; it is either G or deletion
FEATURES             Location/Qualifiers
     source          1..39446
                     /mol_type="other DNA"
                     /organism="synthetic DNA construct"
     CDS             69..539
                     /codon_start=1
                     /product="putative nuclease; thermonuclease signature, 
                     Staphylococcal nuclease homologue, secreted (signal 
                     peptide)"
                     /label=yncBx
                     /translation="MKIFTLLTFTIAISSPSLLIAAELSGKVTRVLDGDTIEVLQDKTP
                     VRVRLANIDAPEKKQPFGSWSSKQLKSLIAGQPVTVTYMQKDRYGRVIGRVFTANGTES
                     NRFMVQSGAAWVYDHFNTDTSLPGLQRDAQEQKRGLWADSQPAPPWEWRHNH"
     CDS             554..703
                     /codon_start=1
                     /label=hyp23
                     /translation="MNNSEKERFNNRVCVGQVRISADVYINSGMSESAAEVMHSKMNLI
                     SMKF"
     CDS             734..907
                     /codon_start=1
                     /label=hyp24
                     /translation="VRLMDFRYSIIPGVFTFTGMKKLNSFLKAGSPIHLIRMDGYPENL
                     THYACPPLRPKK"
     CDS             954..1199
                     /codon_start=1
                     /label=hyp1
                     /note="hyp protein"
                     /translation="MRNGFVSDEQYQHSLAVFKELLDADVYESGNKKIIEKFESALDIC
                     LAYERQCSSQDLHKSLISSYSVLQPKRAAYPIISIY"
     CDS             1219..3543
                     /codon_start=1
                     /product="DNA topoisomerase III"
                     /label=topBx
                     /translation="MRLFIAEKPSLAKAIFEGLGGNPATEKKNGCYEHGTDVVTWCFGH
                     MLELYDPQDYDVKYAAWRFDDLPIKTPWPPKYKIRADAQQQTNIIFSLIEKATSIVHAG
                     DPDDEGCLLVDEILDYAKNTKPVQRLLVADLNLAPVQKALANMQPNEKFRGMTNSALAR
                     SLCDQGFGYNLTRGCTLKGQEKGFHGVLNVGRVQSAVLGLVNQRTLANQNHTESFYYDV
                     QAALSMNGHLLKAKYQVAEGDEKDEKNRLISEAQAKAVVEHVTGKKAVISETATKPEHT
                     KPPMPLNLSTLQQICARRFGYKAKETLDIMQGLYETHKLLTYPRTDNRYLSDEHFTQAG
                     DIADAIGATLPELATATAGMDKTQKHKAFNASKIEAHHAIIPTTKSGKGVQLNEKERNV
                     YSIVATHFIGLFYPDAIRNKTKTYFSIEDHVFTATQSVLVQKGWEVLGKDTEEDNAQDE
                     EVQTGFDLSMLQVNDDGVCESASIDKKATTPPRYFTDSTLLAAMTRAAKFIDDPDLRKA
                     LEAKDEGSSDQGSIGTEATRAGILEKLAANTGLVSIEKEKGYTELVWKTTKQGQEFCAA
                     LPPEVIKPNISALWAEKQAQIKSGEMTINDFIKENDDYIHTLISDLQQKGLNISSNAIP
                     CPACGNGVLRRIKGANGFFWGCSGYPGCKTSFPDKDGKPLTEKQPAGGASDRLDVPCPS
                     CNKEILVRPKGFFCTGCDFKLWSEIAGKKITSTQVETLIKKGKTGSLKGFTSTKTGKKF
                     DAALVLQDKNTGKVGFEFAKK"
     CDS             3641..4045
                     /codon_start=1
                     /label=hyp2
                     /note="hyp protein, SlyB?"
                     /translation="MSLTLPIMYFKTGSDLSQITHFEVNYPDDFVKQAWERPEINLFIV
                     CVATKKGAVREIKGGMAVLTSIPASNGLELSRALDDVLRKSDELRPLAGQKNNVFLPAK
                     VGLAGDPPTEQELLSLFYQQCLKHGTWGNA"
     CDS             complement(4122..4256)
                     /codon_start=1
                     /label=hyp3
                     /translation="MTVAERFDHIILVVSLCSLGAMMIIALCGLVIYKRNHSTDKKSR"
     CDS             complement(4413..5051)
                     /codon_start=1
                     /product="putative resolvase; Recombinase resolvase family"
                     /label=resolvase1
                     /translation="VTQTVPKGFVRAYLRASTSEQDASRALAAIDSFAEERGLNICNYY
                     IENESGSRLDRPELFRLLKDCRHNDILLIEDVDRLSRLTGEDWNSLKKLIRQKDIRVMA
                     INVPTTWIASGSHDFDSRMFAAINDMLLDMLAAVARRDYEQRRERQRQGISKAKKEGRY
                     KGRQANKERYDAINRLLDSGSSWSQVQKIMACSRGTISSAVKSRKLNAI"
     CDS             5326..5988
                     /codon_start=1
                     /label=parFx
                     /note="ParA"
                     /translation="MGITLLVSSDKGGVGKSTTTANLAAMLVNKGKSAIVLKTDKNNDM
                     MSWNEKRKENGLLPVSVQEGYGNVSKEISRLSKLCDVLIVDCPGHDSQEFRSALTVADI
                     MITLTKPSSDFESETLTTVTEKVRIAQKTNPKLQPWVLLTRINSSKPRHRQAAIKLDKF
                     LRSDSIWIQPLKTRLSDLDVFESACNEGAGVHDVSRATSLTAAKAQLELLAQELGII"
     CDS             complement(5974..6300)
                     /codon_start=1
                     /label=hyp4
                     /translation="MLSNAANAALRTVVLFCPVLTASASRMDSNPSDRRKLTSLPFLDA
                     GLLFAPEIKRAVSAFVAAPSVSGNFGRLSLRVIFIAPGYLFPISLIALRCKDNVKQQLF
                     LYDA"
     CDS             6068..6352
                     /codon_start=1
                     /label=ParGx
                     /note="conserved hyp protein"
                     /translation="MTLKLNRPKLPDTEGAATNADTARFISGANRRPASRKGRLVNFRL
                     SDGFESILEAEAVRTGQNKTTVLKAALAAFDNMDEAEKNRWILESAKIG"
     CDS             6470..6775
                     /codon_start=1
                     /label=hyp5
                     /note="hyp protein"
                     /translation="MTSKISKYEVIHRGECVNYMPPGTWVFIQRALCYGGGFWFGRVYN
                     VCFWLEFEKPTSLSIGIDYLMKLNSLTDKVHSFDDDFQLDLLLEEDTQCFIGQQRR"
     misc_feature    6684..7216
                     /label=Ori beta
     CDS             complement(7254..7709)
                     /codon_start=1
                     /product="hypothetical transmembrane protein"
                     /label=hyp6
                     /translation="MAKIYDFPQGAERRRMHRKIQWNNAVKLSKNGWSKPEVKRWSFLA
                     FISTGWYYFRLSVAVIFHIITICGLAVLAALSNTIFWIGGAICLVTWYTNDHQIWSTNN
                     LTIPIVFGLWVLSLVAAPLIDFFSQKLPFYRLLVPDAKREEVGEDDS"
     CDS             complement(7713..8630)
                     /codon_start=1
                     /label=pir
                     /translation="MRLKVMMDVNKKTKIRHRNELNHTLAQLPLPAKRVMYMALAPIDS
                     KEPLERGRVFKIRAEDLAALAKITPSLAYRQLKEGGKLLGASKISLRGDDIIALAKELN
                     LPFTAKNSPEELDLNIIEWIAYSNDEGYLSLKFTRTIEPYISSLIGKKNKFTTQLLTAS
                     LRLSSQYSSSLYQLIRKHYSNFKKKNYFIISVDELKEELIAYTFDKDGNIEYKYPDFPI
                     FKRDVLNKAIAEIKKKTEISFVGFTVHEKEGRKISKLKFEFVVDEDEFSGDKDDEAFFM
                     NLSEADAAFLKVFDETVPPKKAKG"
     rep_origin      8814..9202
                     /label=R6K gamma ori
                     /note="gamma replication origin from E. coli plasmid R6K; 
                     requires the R6K initiator protein pi for replication"
     rep_origin      8814..9202
                     /label=R6K gamma ori
                     /note="gamma replication origin from E. coli plasmid R6K; 
                     requires the R6K initiator protein pi for replication"
     misc_feature    9268..9381
                     /label=ssiA
                     /note="Escherichia coli plasmid R6K single-strand
                     initiation sequence ssiA; direct RNA primer synthesis in 
                     R6K replication; Nomura, Gene 108(1):15 (1991) 
                     Pubmed:1761225"
     CDS             9399..9542
                     /codon_start=1
                     /label=hyp7
                     /translation="MNARLKRVLMLIRLIRKTVIQEVELKITTDNALQCKYAVKTYCIT
                     IK"
     CDS             9539..10132
                     /codon_start=1
                     /product="Hsp40"
                     /label=dnaJx
                     /note="DNA J"
                     /translation="MMVYYLCWSGVVPGLIQKPTRAGASMNIQEALNVFGINSNGLSKD
                     DLKSAYKKLALKYHPDRNPLGVELMKAVNAAFDLLMTHFDKISQYSSENDSNTYNYGEE
                     LEKVLKELNGMEGIVFEVIGNWVWIDGETKKHKEALNKLGCKWASKKKKWFYRPEEHKS
                     RWNRAERSIDEIREMYGTDGVKKAKGRYKVESHA"
     CDS             10174..10731
                     /codon_start=1
                     /label=hyp8
                     /note="hyp protein AraC?"
                     /translation="MSNFKKNYEAVFIRVCFFLGENWRVDKRDTTCDDRIVMINPDLKG
                     YQIIARLDKNRLKIVGFCRIKHTTSSCSCFTVSPRRMPFDLARYIKKNLLCVAEKQCDE
                     VSSTVDKAEYDKTKKELLLHLLSKTVEVTPYQSHYSVICGIKAKSISADIHESSKGMYE
                     LKIHDLSFEQLLRLSGLLAKFD"
     CDS             10776..11039
                     /codon_start=1
                     /label=hyp9
                     /note="hyp protein"
                     /translation="MSEILSYRKNRGNVTFRITLSENSDGVLMHIEKFMKVRSNEPGKK
                     TTKRLVYEHTFYAKELESMKTIVADEEMMSFCLETLEKTQNG"
     CDS             11032..11250
                     /codon_start=1
                     /label=hyp10
                     /translation="MVNKPTPEQVKDARIKAGLSIQEAADRFGFTYTAWQAKETNGKTS
                     RGLAAGTYELLLLLAGEHPEYELVKKK"
     CDS             11346..11690
                     /codon_start=1
                     /label=hyp11
                     /note="hyp protein"
                     /translation="MKVFAIEFNAVNALKEEITCTSLIKSESIFLAIHAFEEQNRGKGY
                     IVTSVREENTNELSAIKSLKANVRFWFLECGYSSESVINKVNAWYNFAFTQKEQDEAKK
                     EIIKEIKKSC"
     CDS             11767..11916
                     /codon_start=1
                     /label=hyp12
                     /translation="MSERMLSAIAAVEKGMPPVFPVMPFALFPEFMTLLKLALEKRKTE
                     SFDN"
     CDS             11932..12189
                     /codon_start=1
                     /label=hyp13 (VirBR)
                     /translation="MTKKEFLSFISQQKGSGAVRFSLGFGANGEIILYWTNDEGFRVWR
                     VLSGNRGHKPSQANKERITKFRHWLHDAREGIEGDNQPGK"
     CDS             complement(11998..12246)
                     /codon_start=1
                     /label=hyp14
                     /translation="MQKKHLPQTGGLRRIDYSDLFTRLIVAFYALAGIMQPVPEFSYTF
                     FISLARFMPSVTGQNPPNSEPFIISPIKNNLSIGSKS"
     misc_feature    12109..12375
                     /label=ssiB
                     /note="Escherichia coli plasmid R6K single-strandinitiation
                     sequence ssiB; direct RNA primer synthesis in R6K 
                     replication; Nomura, Gene 108(1):15 (1991) Pubmed:1761225"
     misc_feature    12218..12757
                     /label=Ori alpha
     misc_feature    12427..12523
                     /label=Ori-alpha LIR (oriT)
     CDS             12526..13074
                     /codon_start=1
                     /product="DNA distortion polypeptide 1; ddp1; formerly
                     TaxA; putative DNA binding protein of ArcA superfamily; 
                     similar to TraY of F-like plasmids"
                     /label=dtrX1
                     /note="TaxA"
                     /translation="MMKKIQFRVEDEDHDYLLVCLKSIYPDEPNLTVAKGMKLLASALL
                     KSKDKKIEESIIDDNDDFIKTTLYLTATQRSKIEKASIRHGWTISRECRFRIQTTLDNN
                     LDFYDQELLMLNRCRNVVDKIGRNFHYIIVNNQSMLLEKDDFYQDAQKLTFEMRSLKEQ
                     FENYIALCKGRTVSNKVEV"
     CDS             13077..14234
                     /codon_start=1
                     /product="TaxC_relaxase (ddp2); belongs to VirD2 nickase
                     family; formerly TaxC; R6K oriT-nickase"
                     /label=rlxX1
                     /note="TaxC"
                     /translation="MGVFVEKDYRVKRKSSENGRKSAFAHKVKNGGENYKKNVREKINR
                     KGASKEVVVKISGGAVTRQGIKNSIDYMSRESQLSVMNESGQVWQGEEIKEAKEHMVDA
                     ANDAQHVHDDKGRENKKITQNIVFSPPVSAKVKPEGLLDSVRKTLNKKYPNNRFVLGYH
                     EDKKEHPHVHVVFRIKDTDGKRTDIKKKDLREIRTGFCNELILKGYDVKATHKQTQGLN
                     QSIKDAHASAPKRQKGVYEVVDVGYDHYQHDKSKPKQHFLKLKTLNKGVEKTYWGAGFG
                     DLVQRESVKKGDLVKLKKLGQKEVKIPALDKNGIQQGWKTAHRNDWQLQNLGVKGIDRK
                     LSNDKSFKLDDISSIQKQQQQMKKFNLVKQNMLQSQQKIKVGIKF"
     CDS             14595..15086
                     /codon_start=1
                     /label=actX
                     /note="ActX"
                     /translation="MKWYVLQFTTTRFAAVFKHLERLNFSYYCPMATEKYRRPDKQLSY
                     RERLTPLFPGYLFIQADFDEVHTTTITGLPHTQRFIAFGGEPLAVPDDEVCNVQKGERN
                     LLNFDEYPRLVEIMMMSEPRMRSMAMLNYITEKSLSHKMKRKKNDCHQKKESSKAQAAT
                     "
     CDS             15311..15955
                     /codon_start=1
                     /product="SltX1 soluble transglycosylase involved in
                     conjugation; related to lysozyme-like superfamily (VirB1)"
                     /label=sltX1
                     /label=sltX1 (tivB1?)
                     /note="VirB1"
                     /translation="MLSTTAFVALAMQCAASIHPDTAQEVARVESGFNPYAIAEIIPKN
                     ERKEGDSGVISHFPKTKEDALKIVQNIESRNRRYSVGLMQITSTNFSQYGVNADKLFSP
                     CTNLAVFEKVLLDCYTRGGNLKNALSCYYSGNFSTGKKTESGFGNTSYNQRIGYNQSVN
                     KKDWEVPSVREDIKKNNATQKISNRITTIYPQYAMRGTVLDEKETTNVESE"
     CDS             15939..16229
                     /codon_start=1
                     /product="putative propilin gene related to TrbC
                     superfamily (VirB2)"
                     /label=tivB2
                     /note="VirB2"
                     /translation="MLKVNKRFLTLSVFMAALMVCVAEPAFADDVSTKTTGFLQKIIDF
                     LTDIRKPAITIIALIIGYIAIFSRQHASWITPLIIGIIIFIVAPYLPNWLA"
     CDS             16253..19012
                     /codon_start=1
                     /product="due to a 2bp insertion at nt 2270 in the
                     EMBL:ECO6342 entry, this gene has been split into 2 
                     proteins: Q9EUF9_ECOLI PilX3 protein (VirB3 superfamily) 
                     and Q9EUF8_ECOLI PilX4 protein (VirB4_CagE superfamily); 
                     compare to sequence at AJ006342"
                     /label=tivB3-4
                     /translation="MSTVFKGLTRPALIRGLGVPLYPFLAMCVLVVLLGVWIDDLMYFL
                     ILPGWFAIKRVTKIDERFFDLLYLRAVVKGHPLANKRFSAVHYAGSQYDEVDISKVDNF
                     MKLKDQASIEALIPYSSHITDDLVVTKNRDLLATWQVDGAYFECVDDEDLTLLTDQLNT
                     LIRSFEGRAITFYTHRVRVRKEVKVGFNSKIPFVNRVMNDYYSSLSEPEYFENRLYLTI
                     CYKPFNIEDKVSHFISKNKKENNIFDEPINDMNEICGRLDTYLSRFHAHRLGLVEENGR
                     VFSDQLSLFQYLLSGKWQKVRVTNSPFYTYLGGKDLFFGNDAGQITASQNARYFRSIEI
                     KDYFQETDAGIFDALMYLPVEYVFTSSFTSMDKQAAVKALDDQIDKLELTDDAAKSLLA
                     DLRVGLDMVSSGYNSFGKCHQTLIVFADTPERLVKDTNIVTTTLEDLGLIVTYSTLSLG
                     AAFFSQLPGNYNLRPRLSMLSSLNFAEMESFHNFFHGKATGNTWGNSLMALRGSGNDVY
                     HLNYHMTTENINFFGKNPTLGHCEILGTSNVGKTVLMMIMSYAAQQFGTPESFPENRKV
                     RKLTTVFFDKDRAGEVGIRAMGGAYFRVKGGEPTGWNPAALPPTKRNIAFVKDIIRLIC
                     KLNGNTVDDYQHSLISSAVDRLMQREDRSFPISKLIPLIMEPDDTETKRHGLKARLRAW
                     KQGGEYGWLLDNASDSFDVAHLDVFGIDGTEFLDDKVVAPVASFYLIYRVTMLADGRRL
                     LIYMDEFWQWINNDAFKDFVYNKLKTGRKLDMVLVPATQSPDELIKSPIAAAVREQCAT
                     HIYLANPKAKRNEYVDELQVRDLYFDKIKAIDPLSRQFLVVKNPQRQGERDDFAAFAKL
                     DLGKAAYYLPILSASAEQLELFDEIWSEGMAPEEWIDTYLERANRGVK"
     CDS             19014..19751
                     /codon_start=1
                     /product="related to VirB5_like superfamily"
                     /label=tivB5
                     /note="VirB5"
                     /translation="MKKLYLALALSCFSVNALALTEGVIVHDAKSAIDTASQWVKEAKQ
                     WQKELTAYKDELLTKTGIRDVQGLVQDAQSVSKELTDIYEQGNSFIDDYIQNPNGVLSE
                     KAKSLLTDYKVTDTCKGLGYTGDLVRGCEASFLSQLAGVEYGNKLESKLRKDNASMKDL
                     IDQVKNAKDTKATQDATNAISLENLKFEKLKFQYEMYRDKQRDLAQYKEKMAQATYQKQ
                     QLDAVNEPLSYKEQFTKQSFELN"
     CDS             19758..20021
                     /codon_start=1
                     /product="putative membrane lipoprotein involved in entry 
                     exclusion"
                     /label=eex
                     /note="Eex"
                     /translation="MMRKLNLILVATGMTFLLAGCEDVKSVDWWQSHPDEAGKKVSECK
                     QSGDDSENCRNAKDGLFRYQQLHSKSPSYKDAFKSSTSKGEK"
     CDS             20033..21088
                     /codon_start=1
                     /product="related to TrbL superfamily (VirB6)"
                     /label=tivB6
                     /note="VirB6"
                     /translation="MATSDFFQTARDVILNTLDQSTTGQLDRISSIASSLGKFGISIFI
                     LWYAYTVVVGKQKSAVQDFLWNLFRFWMIMIFVTNAGGWLDSSTQAIDGLKESFSGGDP
                     WLWLDQLWTKVQQVAAFLMSKDPSTYVKTDGAIASIFTYAGGIVALLLCTIVYFSAEVT
                     LKVLTVTAPLFIICLSFGFLRQMFNSWLQLIFSSLLIFLFGALALKAGTTFLNGILSVS
                     VQDAEPLNLIATGATAFVAGAFMAWIIWQAKTYASQLAGVGVEGALQGAAAMGLGAATF
                     GASRMGGKILGMGKNAGAGAWKGLRREKEGLAESTGVSGKVGNLTGQGINIGAKKLRNA
                     AIEMAKKKYGG"
     CDS             21160..21288
                     /codon_start=1
                     /product="TivB7 conjugation transfer protein; related to
                     VirB7 superfamily"
                     /label=tivB7
                     /translation="MKIIIAVIVTLCLVGCQAAHQLPQVSGKSEPVNSAEVMRNGV"
     CDS             21278..22000
                     /codon_start=1
                     /product="related to VirB8 superfamily, putative primary 
                     constituent of a DNA transporter"
                     /label=tivB8
                     /note="VirB8"
                     /translation="MEFKFPQLKFFKKKEEVTDSSSSFEEKNQNLQEKMNRIYKYGGMS
                     GMAIGVLSLLALNAALPLKETLVEAYLINSVNGVAERLTSVKKENLSENEALAKYFINQ
                     YVKRREGYNYFSLQHDYDYVLLYSAENVATDYNALINGNNSPKVIYKKAEQTATVQDDP
                     SIILSSSSRADDKDKGAYIRFRLTIRDVATGTEKQQYWNVRLTYRIEPQIEMASGERNN
                     NPLKFVVTSYARDKEDKG"
     CDS             22006..22935
                     /codon_start=1
                     /product="related to VirB9_CagX_TrbG superfamily. The
                     VirB7/VirB9 heterodimer localizes at the outer membrane and
                     plays a critical role in stabilizing other VirB proteins 
                     during assembly of the transfer machine"
                     /label=tivB9
                     /translation="MKLRKNALFVAVLLASNICSAAVLPTGSRFDPRNQVVSYNPQNTT
                     VINSAVGYTTTLVFDDDETVISARTGFPQGWSVNKEDNLVYLEVQPVKQTVQNNKSDED
                     GNESSEVVNVALDPENDLERWRTNLFVRTTKRNYSMELNARTFKNPDKIAFVINYQYPQ
                     ERRKEQAEIEIKRIEAYNKQKEELAINRELENAKSPRNWQYYKRVAEGSQDISPDYAYD
                     DGRYTWLGFSPTKKIPSVFVMSGNEETITNPVIVTRGANTLLGVPVDKRFVLRLGKQVV
                     GIENKGFGKVRLQAADTVSPKVEKEVIQ"
     CDS             22932..24146
                     /codon_start=1
                     /product="related to TrbI superfamily (VirB10)"
                     /label=tivB10
                     /translation="VSEQENKVPTAVEIERALRERRQQELEQASTDSDKGDAAEPDKRL
                     GIDKLKKSRKGLVVIIVAFLLLAIGVCFYYVPSIIRAMSSSEEKPATKTVPTGTVKRQT
                     GLSDDIDPFNQSQRDDSKEAVERDTGKNEQVKAEEKPQNMQHSYSRALDVAYGGSSGSG
                     SSNSVNQSQAETNDQDGDAASTEKTVELVKNGASVSLSEIKRVPYDPNLFIPENTAIKC
                     SLDRRFISDLAGKLVCTINEDVYSANRNVKLIDKGTAAYLMYKSGTFRHGQGAVFIMAT
                     KLRTRKEPFIDIPLIDTQAAGALGEAGASGWIDTHFSDRFLGAMMIGMIPDFAQAASGA
                     AKNNKDNQTDYTANSRQAFADIARESFSNSVNIPPTLYKNQGEIITLIVGQDLDFSKIY
                     KLKMK"
     CDS             24164..25201
                     /codon_start=1
                     /product="related to P-loop NTPase superfamily; VirB11"
                     /label=tivB11
                     /translation="MTVNNENRHIIYDIVNDYFSQWLNNSDGLTEIAVNRPGELFTKIN
                     GKWKKEQTNMSYQDCLSFASAIADYHDNGSITPEYPLRSATLPDGERVQIVIPPATEKD
                     TVSITIRKPSSVFLSHDHFVRQGFYSKLNAGTAFESKQDDLSDIYKKNRFEEFIPACLK
                     SGKTMVFCAGTGAGKTTFANACLEFIPHHLRCISIEDTDEAKFKFHENHVKLFYPAEGE
                     NKVVTSATLLRSGFRMNPDRILTTEIRGAEAWDFLKGASSGHAGNITTVHEMNPVDAVL
                     GIVQRCYMNPECQNLPYNVLLRRVLSNIDVIMSIKYLDEEDARFASGIYYRSVDFEKYF
                     KMLKE"
     CDS             25206..27041
                     /codon_start=1
                     /product="formerly TaxB; CplX1 is related to IncP TraG-like
                     proteins, and is a member of the VirD4 protein superfamily 
                     involved in coupling the relaxosome to the DNA-transport 
                     apparatus"
                     /label=CplX1
                     /translation="MSLKLPDKGQWAFIILVMCLIAYYTGSVAIYFFNHKTPLYIWKHY
                     DSLLLWRVIIDSSIKSEVRFTALPSLLSGALASLAAPAFIIWKLNQKDAPLFGDAKFAS
                     DSDLKKSKLLKWEKENDTDILVGRYKGKYLWYTAPDFVSLGAGTRAGKGAAIGIPNMLV
                     KKHSIIALDPKQELWKITSKVREQILGNKVYLLDPFNTKTHKCNPLFYVDLKSESGAKD
                     LLKLVEILFPSFGLTGAEAHFNNLAGQYWTGLAKLLHFFINFAPEWIEELRVKPVFSIG
                     TVVDLYSNIDREQVLSNRETFEELAQGNETALFHLKDALTKIREYHETEDEQRSSIDGS
                     FRKKMSLFYLPTVRKCTDGNDFDLRQMRREDITVYVGVNAEDMILAYDFLNLFFNLVVE
                     VTLRENPDFDPTLKHDCLLFLDEFPSIGYMPIIKKGSGYIAGYKLKLLTIYQNISQLNE
                     IYGTEGAKTLLSAHPCRVIYAVSEEDDAKKISEKLGYITARSKGSSKTSGKATSRSNSE
                     NEAQRALVLPQELGTLDFSEEMIILKGEHPVKAEKALYYLDNYFMERLMLVSPKLTALT
                     ASINRSNKIFGVKGIKYPSKEKMLSVGELESEVLL"
     CDS             27038..27433
                     /codon_start=1
                     /product="family of Cag pathogenicity island proteins"
                     /label=cag12
                     /translation="MKKLILLSAIVMSGCSSPPEPPQVNWSDKPETMNSQLPDWQPTNQ
                     VVKSDKVTSTWMKVITNFSPENRLYDDSVFYAVAHSPVIIVETTNGGDFFIAKKWLRNN
                     GAYGVIQYRYKSNGFGVRSTNIYFERG"
     CDS             27436..27768
                     /codon_start=1
                     /product="mating pair formation protein"
                     /label=trbMx
                     /translation="MKIMLIAAIVGLLISCPALARKHNHTDGLNQVGDPCLLMTCMIGK
                     LQGDTQPACQPVNQRFFNVRVFTPYYNPEATARLRQSILTRCVGSVENRDNLEAVIERY
                     GRSFQE"
     CDS             complement(27869..28651)
                     /codon_start=1
                     /product="Tn3 family transposase, partial; the second part
                     of the tnpAx, which is disrupted by Tn3 transposon "
                     /label=tnpA_partial2
                     /translation="VSDQYAPFATQVIPATASEAPYILDGLLMNDAGRHIREQFTDTGG
                     FTDHVFAACAILGYRFAPRIRDLPSKRLYAFNPSAAPAHLRALIGGKVNQAMIERNWPD
                     ILRIAATIAAGTVAPSQILRKLASYPRQNELATALREVGRVERTLFMIDWILDAELQRR
                     AQIGLNKGEAHHALKRAISFHRRGEIRDRSAEGQHYRIAGMNLLAAIIIFWNTMKLGEV
                     VANQKRDGKLLSPDLLAHVSPLGWEHINLTGEYRWPKP"
     CDS             complement(27869..28363)
                     /codon_start=1
                     /label=transposase_1
                     /translation="MIERNWPDILRIAATIAAGTVAPSQILRKLASYPRQNELATALRE
                     VGRVERTLFMIDWILDAELQRRAQIGLNKGEAHHALKRAISFHRRGEIRDRSAEGQHYR
                     IAGMNLLAAIIIFWNTMKLGEVVANQKRDGKLLSPDLLAHVSPLGWEHINLTGEYRWPK
                     P"
     misc_feature    28652..33599
                     /label=transposon Tn3 region
                     /note="Complete transposon Tn3 region; 100% id to Tn3 from
                     E. coli plasmid pAPEC-02-R (4948bp); 9bp (ccatgaaag) 
                     deletion compare to ISTN3X (V00613.1)"
     CDS             complement(28685..31723)
                     /codon_start=1
                     /product="Tn3 family transposase; may from Enterobacteria
                     phage P7"
                     /label=tnpA
                     /translation="VLKKPSGREADMPVDFLTTEQVESYGRFTGEPDELQLARYFHLDE
                     ADKEFIGKSRGDHNRLGIALQIGCVRFLGTFLTDMNHIPSGVRHFTARQLGIRDITVLA
                     EYGQRENTRREHAALIRQHYQYREFAWPWTFRLTRLLYTRSWISNERPGLLFDLATGWL
                     MQHRIILPGATTLTRLISEVREKATLRLWNKLALIPSAEQRSQLEMLLGPTDCSRLSLL
                     ESLKKGPVTISGPAFNEAIERWKTLNDFGLHAENLSTLPAVRLKNLARYAGMTSVFNIA
                     RMSPQKRMAVLVAFVLAWETLALDDALDVLDAMLAVIIRDARKIGQKKRLRSLKDLDKS
                     ALALASACSYLLKEETPDESIRAEVFSYIPRQKLAEIITLVREIARPSDDNFHDEMVEQ
                     YGRVRRFLPHLLNTVKFSSAPAGVTTLNACDYLSREFSSRRQFFDDAPTEIISQSWKRL
                     VINKEKHITRRGYTLCFLSKLQDSLRRRDVYVTGSNRWGDPRARLLQGADWQANRIKVY
                     RSLGHPTDPQEAIKSLGHQLDSRYRQVAARLGENEAVELDVSGPKPRLTISPLASLDEP
                     DSLKRLSKMISDLLPPVDLTELLLEINAHTGFADEFFHASEASARVDDLPVSISAVLMA
                     EACNIGLEPLIRSNVPALTRHRLNWTKANYLRAETITSANARLVDFQATLPLAQIWGGG
                     EVASADGMRFVTPVRTINAGPNRKYFGNNRGITWYNFVSDQYSGFHGIVIPGTLRDSIF
                     VLEGLLEQETGLNPTEIMTDTAGASDLVFGLFWLLGYQFSPRLADAGASVFWRMDHDAD
                     YGVLNDIARGQSDPRKIVLQWDEMIRTAGSLKLGKVQASVLVRSLLKSERPSGLTQAII
                     EVGRINKTLYLLNYIDDEDYRRRILTQLNRGESRHAVARAICHGQKGEIRKRYTDGQED
                     QLGALGLVTNAVVLWNTIYMQAALDHLRAQGETLNDEDIARLSPLCHGHINMLGHYSFT
                     LAELVTKGHLRPLKEASEAENVA"
     CDS             31852..32409
                     /codon_start=1
                     /product="Transposon_Tn3_resolvase"
                     /label=tnpR
                     /translation="MRIFGYARVSTSQQSLDIQIRALKDAGVKANRIFTDKASGSSTDR
                     EGLDLLRMKVEEGDVILVKKLDRLGRDTADMIQLIKEFDAQGVAVRFIDDGISTDGDMG
                     QMVVTILSAVAQAERRRILERTNEGRQEAKLKGIKFGRRRTVDRNVVLTLHQKGTGATE
                     IAHQLSIARSTVYKILEDERAS"
     promoter        32487..32591
                     /gene="bla"
                     /label=AmpR promoter
     promoter        32487..32591
                     /gene="bla"
                     /label=bla promoter
     CDS             join(32592..32660,32661..33452)
                     /codon_start=1
                     /gene="bla"
                     /product="beta-lactamase"
                     /label=AmpR
                     /note="confers resistance to ampicillin, carbenicillin, and
                     related antibiotics"
                     /translation="MSIQHFRVALIPFFAAFCLPVFAHPETLVKVKDAEDQLGARVGYI
                     ELDLNSGKILESFRPEERFPMMSTFKVLLCGAVLSRVDAGQEQLGRRIHYSQNDLVEYS
                     PVTEKHLTDGMTVRELCSAAITMSDNTAANLLLTTIGGPKELTAFLHNMGDHVTRLDRW
                     EPELNEAIPNDERDTTMPAAMATTLRKLLTGELLTLASRQQLIDWMEADKVAGPLLRSA
                     LPAGWFIADKSGAGERGSRGIIAALGPDGKPSRIVVIYTTGSQATMDERNRQIAEIGAS
                     LIKHW"
     CDS             join(32592..32660,32661..33452)
                     /codon_start=1
                     /gene="bla"
                     /product="TEM-1 Beta-lactamase"
                     /label=bla
                     /note="confers resistance to ampicillin, carbenicillin, and
                     related antibiotics"
                     /translation="MSIQHFRVALIPFFAAFCLPVFAHPETLVKVKDAEDQLGARVGYI
                     ELDLNSGKILESFRPEERFPMMSTFKVLLCGAVLSRVDAGQEQLGRRIHYSQNDLVEYS
                     PVTEKHLTDGMTVRELCSAAITMSDNTAANLLLTTIGGPKELTAFLHNMGDHVTRLDRW
                     EPELNEAIPNDERDTTMPAAMATTLRKLLTGELLTLASRQQLIDWMEADKVAGPLLRSA
                     LPAGWFIADKSGAGERGSRGIIAALGPDGKPSRIVVIYTTGSQATMDERNRQIAEIGAS
                     LIKHW"
     CDS             complement(33563..35707)
                     /codon_start=1
                     /product="Tn3 family transposase, partial; disrupted into
                     two parts by Tn3 transposon"
                     /label=tnpA_partial1
                     /translation="MPRRVTLTDRQKDALLRLPTSQTDLLKHYTLSDEDLGHIRLRRRA
                     HNRFGFALQLCVLRYPGRVLAPGELIPAEVIEFIGAQLGLGADDLVDYAAREETRHEHL
                     AELRGLYGFRTFSGRGASELKEWLFREAEMAVSNEDIARRFVAECRRTRTVLPATSTIE
                     RLCAAALVDAERRIETRIASRLPMSIREQLLALLEETADDRVTRFVWLRQFEPGSNSSS
                     ANRLLDRLEYLQRIDLPEDLLAGVPAHRVTRLRRQGERYYADGMRDLPEDRRLAILAVC
                     VSEWQAMLADAVVETHDRIVGRLYRASERICHAKVADEAGVVRDTLKSFAEIGGALVDA
                     QDDGQPLGDVIASGSGWDGLKTLVAMATRLTATMADDPLNHVLDGYHRFRRYAPRMLRL
                     LDLRAAPVALPLLEAVTALRTGLNDAAMTSFLRPSSKWHRHLRAQRAGDARLWEIAVLF
                     HLRDAFRSGDVWLTRSRRYGDLKHALVPAQSIAEGGRLAVPLRPEEWLADRQARLDMRL
                     RELGRAARAGTIPGGSIENGVLHIEKLEAAAPTGAEDLVLDLYKQIPPTRITDLLLEVD
                     AATGFTEAFTHLRTGAPCADRIGLMNVILAEGINLGLRKMADATNTHTFWELIRIGRWH
                     VEGEAYDRALAMVVEAQAALPMARFWGMGTSASSDGQFFVATEQGEAMNLVNAKYGNTP
                     GLKAYSHVSGSDAQWNENSR"
     regulatory      34585..34594
                     /label=Kozak sequence
                     /note="vertebrate consensus sequence for strong initiation 
                     of translation (Kozak, 1987)"
                     /regulatory_class="other"
     CDS             34961..35389
                     /codon_start=1
                     /label=hyp15
                     /translation="MGRNAGKQILGEIDALQIFEPVEQPVGRRRVRARLELAQPHKTGH
                     PIISRLLEQCQQLFSDRHRQPTGDPRLDASLGIDESRGTKPLDRGCRGKDSAGASALGY
                     EATGDILVRHRHLGFSEQPFLQLARTTSGEGAEAVEPP"
     CDS             35399..35647
                     /codon_start=1
                     /label=hyp16
                     /translation="MLVPCFLAGSIVYEIVGTQAKLRSDKFDDLCRDQFAWSQHPAGIA
                     QDTQLQGEAEPVVSAPTQPDMPKVFITQRIVLEQIRL"
     CDS             35833..36447
                     /codon_start=1
                     /product="putative resolvase; DNA recombinase"
                     /label=resolvase2
                     /translation="MLIGYARVSKADGSQSLDLQHDALRAAGVERDNIYDDLASGGRDD
                     RPGLTACLKSLRDGDVLVVWKLDRLGRSLAHLVNTVKELSDRKIGLRVLTGKGAQIDTT
                     TASGRMVFGIFATLAEFERDLIRERTMAGLASARARGRKGGRKFALTKAQVRLAQAAMA
                     QRDTSVSDLCKELGIERVTLYRYVGPKGELRDHGKHVLGLT"
     regulatory      36310..36319
                     /label=Kozak sequence
                     /note="vertebrate consensus sequence for strong initiation 
                     of translation (Kozak, 1987)"
                     /regulatory_class="other"
     misc_feature    36448..37679
                     /label=IS1133
                     /note="might be from Erwinia amylovora"
     CDS             36512..36787
                     /codon_start=1
                     /label=Transposase_6
                     /translation="MSLKHSDEFKRDAVRIALTSGLTRRQVASDLSIGLSTLGKWIASI
                     SDETKIPTQDTDLLRENERLRKENRILREEREILKKAAIFFAVQKL"
     CDS             36784..37641
                     /codon_start=1
                     /label=Transposase_7
                     /translation="VRFQFITDYRGSLSRSRICRLMGVTDRGLRAWKRRPPSLRQRRDL
                     ILLAHIREQHRLCLGSYGRPRMTEELKALGLQVGQRRVGRLMRQNNITVVRTRKFKRTT
                     DSHHTFNIAPNLLKQDFSASAPNQKWAGDITYVWTREGWVYLAVILDLYSRRVIGWATG
                     DRLKQDLALRALNMALALRKPPPGCIQHTDRGSQYCAHEYQKLLLKHQLLPSMSGKGNC
                     FDNSAVESFFKSLKAELIWRRHWQTRRDIEIAIFEYINGFYNPRRRHSTLGWKSPVAFE
                     KKAA"
     CDS             37748..38551
                     /codon_start=1
                     /product="aminoglycoside O-phosphotransferase APH(3'')-Ib"
                     /label=strA
                     /translation="LNRTNIFFGESHSDWLPVRGGESGDFVFRRGDGHAFAKIAPASRR
                     GELAGERDRLIWLKGRGVACPEVINWQEEQEGACLVITAIPGVPAADLSGADLLKAWPS
                     MGQQLGAVHSLSVDQCPFERRLSRMFGRAVDVVSRNAVNPDFLPDEDKSTPQLDLLARV
                     ERELPVRLDQERTDMVVCHGDPCMPNFMVDPKTLQCTGLIDLGRLGTADRYADLALMIA
                     NAEENWAAPDEAERAFAVLFNVLGIEAPDRERLAFYLRLDPLTWG"
     CDS             38551..39387
                     /codon_start=1
                     /product="aminoglycoside O-phosphotransferase APH(6)-Id"
                     /label=strB
                     /translation="MFMPPVFPAHWHVSQPVLIADTFSSLVWKVSLPDGTPAIVKGLKP
                     IEDIADELRGADYLVWRNGRGAVRLLGRENNLMLLEYAGERMLSHIVAEHGDYQATEIA
                     AELMAKLYAASEEPLPSALLPIRDRFAALFQRARDDQNAGCQTDYVHAAIIADQMMSNA
                     SELRGLHGDLHHENIMFSSRGWLVIDPVGLVGEVGFGAANMFYDPADRDDLCLDPRRIA
                     QMADAFSRALDVDPRRLLDQAYAYGCLSAAWNADGEEEQRDLAIAAAIKQVRQTSY"
ORIGIN
        1 ggccaaagcc ttagcgtagg atttcgccct ctcccgcaaa cgacccctta gaaaggtatc
       61 agcaagctat gaaaatattc accttattaa cattcacaat cgccatatcg tcgccctctt
      121 tactgattgc agcggaatta agcggcaaag taacacgcgt tctcgacggc gacaccatcg
      181 aggtactaca ggataaaacg cctgttagag ttcgccttgc taacatcgat gcgccggaaa
      241 agaaacagcc ctttgggagc tggtccagta aacagcttaa aagtctgata gcagggcagc
      301 ctgttaccgt tacatatatg caaaaagacc gctacggacg tgttatcggg cgcgtcttca
      361 cggcgaacgg tacggaatca aaccgcttta tggtgcaatc cggcgctgca tgggtatatg
      421 accacttcaa cacagatact tccttgcctg gtctgcaacg ggatgctcaa gagcaaaagc
      481 gtggtctatg ggctgacagt caaccagcgc cgccgtggga atggcgtcac aatcattagt
      541 ttgcgaggca taaatgaata attctgagaa agagcgtttt aacaatcggg tttgtgtggg
      601 gcaggtacgt atcagcgcag acgtttatat aaactccggt atgtctgaaa gcgcggcaga
      661 agtgatgcat tcaaaaatga atttaataag tatgaagttc taaagccttt attcaaagga
      721 gccgaggcta tcggtgagat tgatggattt caggtattct ataattccag gggtttttac
      781 ttttactgga atgaagaaac taaattcctt cttgaaagct ggctcaccta tccatcttat
      841 ccgtatggat ggttatcctg aaaatctgac gcactacgct tgtccacccc ttcgtccgaa
      901 aaaataaatt tttccgtcct cacggttttc aaatttgaac agcaggtttt tttatgagaa
      961 atggttttgt cagcgatgaa caatatcagc actcattggc cgtttttaaa gagcttcttg
     1021 atgccgatgt ttatgaaagc ggtaataaaa aaattatcga aaagttcgaa tcggctttag
     1081 atatttgttt ggcttatgaa cgtcaatgct ctagtcagga tttacataag tctctcataa
     1141 gttcttattc agtcttgcag cccaagcggg ctgcttatcc gattatatcc atatattgaa
     1201 aggtaaaagg taaatattat gagactcttt attgctgaaa aaccatcttt agctaaagcc
     1261 attttcgaag gattaggtgg caaccctgct actgaaaaga aaaatggttg ttatgaacat
     1321 ggaactgatg ttgtcacgtg gtgttttggt catatgcttg agctttatga tcctcaagac
     1381 tatgacgtga aatacgccgc ctggcgtttt gatgacctgc cgatcaaaac gccctggccg
     1441 cccaagtaca aaatcagagc cgatgcacag cagcaaacta acatcatctt ttctctcatc
     1501 gagaaagcga ccagtatcgt tcatgccgga gacccggacg atgaaggctg cctgttggtt
     1561 gatgaaattt tagattacgc aaaaaataca aaacccgttc agcgccttct cgttgcagat
     1621 ctcaacctcg ctcccgttca gaaggctctc gccaatatgc agcctaacga gaaattcagg
     1681 ggcatgacaa atagcgctct ggcacgctct ctatgcgatc agggattcgg ctacaacctt
     1741 acgcgcggct gtacccttaa agggcaggag aaaggctttc atggcgtcct gaatgttggt
     1801 cgtgtgcaaa gcgctgttct tgggctggtt aaccagagaa ctctggctaa ccagaaccac
     1861 acagaaagct tttattatga tgttcaagcg gcattgtcga tgaacgggca tctcttaaag
     1921 gccaaatatc aagtcgctga aggtgatgaa aaggatgaaa aaaatcgtct gatctctgag
     1981 gctcaggcga aggcggttgt tgagcatgtc acgggtaaaa aagctgttat ttctgaaacg
     2041 gccaccaaac ccgaacacac taaaccgcct atgccgctga acctttcgac actgcaacaa
     2101 atctgcgcaa gacgtttcgg ttataaggca aaagaaacgc tcgatatcat gcaaggtctt
     2161 tacgaaactc ataagctttt gacctatccg cgaacagata accgctatct gtctgacgag
     2221 catttcactc aggctggcga tattgccgac gctatcggcg cgacgttacc agagctggcg
     2281 accgcgaccg ctggcatgga taaaacgcaa aaacataaag cttttaacgc aagcaaaatt
     2341 gaggctcacc acgctattat cccgaccact aaaagcggga aaggcgttca gcttaatgag
     2401 aaagaacgca atgtatacag cattgttgct actcacttta tcggtctctt ctatcctgac
     2461 gccatacgca acaaaaccaa gacgtacttc agtattgaag atcatgtgtt cactgcaact
     2521 caaagtgttc ttgtgcagaa gggttgggaa gtcctgggta aagataccga agaagacaat
     2581 gcgcaggatg aggaagtaca aaccggcttt gatttatcta tgctacaggt caatgatgat
     2641 ggtgtgtgtg agtctgcaag catcgataag aaagcaacga ctcctcctcg ctacttcacg
     2701 gattcaacgt tacttgctgc aatgaccaga gcagcaaaat ttattgatga cccggactta
     2761 agaaaggctc tggaagccaa agatgaagga agcagcgatc agggcagcat cggaactgaa
     2821 gcgacccgcg ctggcatcct tgaaaagctt gcagctaata cagggttagt ttctatcgag
     2881 aaagagaaag gctatacgga actggtctgg aaaacgacaa aacaaggtca ggagttttgt
     2941 gccgccttac ctcctgaagt cataaaaccg aatatttcag cgttatgggc tgaaaagcag
     3001 gcgcagataa aatcgggaga aatgactatc aatgatttta tcaaggagaa cgatgattac
     3061 attcatactc tgatcagtga tctccaacag aaagggctta acatctcttc taacgcgata
     3121 ccctgccctg cgtgtggtaa tggagtgcta cgcaggatta aaggcgctaa cggctttttc
     3181 tggggctgtt ccggttatcc aggctgtaaa acttccttcc ctgataaaga cgggaaacca
     3241 ctaacggaga agcaaccagc gggaggagca agtgaccgcc tcgatgtacc atgtccttcc
     3301 tgtaacaagg agatactggt tagacctaaa ggttttttct gtaccgggtg tgatttcaaa
     3361 ctctggtcag aaattgctgg taaaaaaata accagcactc aggttgagac gctgatcaaa
     3421 aaaggtaaaa cgggttcgct caaaggcttt actagtacta aaactggaaa aaaatttgac
     3481 gctgctttag ttttacagga taaaaacacg ggaaaagtag gttttgaatt cgctaaaaaa
     3541 taagggcatt gactatgtcc ggtaccgagc aagcataata aattctttaa agccccgcac
     3601 ctaaagccgg ggctttttgt tttatgataa aggaggagta atgagtctta ctttgccaat
     3661 tatgtacttt aaaacaggaa gcgatcttag ccagataacg cattttgaag tgaactaccc
     3721 ggatgatttt gtaaaacaag cgtgggaacg gccagaaata aatctcttca tagtttgtgt
     3781 agcaacaaag aaaggcgcgg ttcgggagat caagggaggc atggccgtac ttaccagcat
     3841 acccgccagt aatgggcttg aactatccag ggctcttgat gacgttctta gaaaatctga
     3901 tgaactccgc ccgctcgcag gtcagaagaa taacgtgttc cttccggcaa aggttggtct
     3961 tgcgggtgac ccccccacag aacaagagtt gcttagtctt ttttatcagc agtgcctgaa
     4021 acacggaaca tggggtaatg cctgataaaa aggtaacgct acgtgaaatc tgaggcgttc
     4081 atgcgggttg tcacccttag atttcaagac aagagccggg gttatcggct ctttttgtcg
     4141 gtagagtgat tacgtttgta aataaccaag ccacatagag caattatcat catagctcca
     4201 agcgagcaga gcgaaactac caggatgata tgatcgaatc gttcggctac tgtcatgttt
     4261 atcctcaaaa agcattaaaa attccacgat gatttagtta caacacacaa gagattacac
     4321 ttgcccttcc ctctggcctc cgcaccatat tagccacact cgcaagccaa gcagagtcgg
     4381 cttaaattct attgagtgtt gtaactacta gcttaaatgg cgttcaactt cctcgatttt
     4441 acagcactac taattgtccc tcgactacag gccataattt tctgtacctg actccaggaa
     4501 ctaccgctat cgagcaaccg attgatggca tcgtatcgct ccttattggc ctgtcgcccc
     4561 ttataccttc cctctttttt agctttacta atcccctgtc tttgacgttc ccggcgttgt
     4621 tcatagtcac gacgtgccac agcagccagc atgtcgagca acatatcgtt aattgcagca
     4681 aacatgcggc tatcaaaatc atggcttcct gaagctatcc atgttgtcgg aacgttgatg
     4741 gccatcactc gtatatcttt ctgcctaatc aattttttca agctgttcca gtcttcgcca
     4801 gtcagacgtg agagccgatc tacatcctca attaagagaa tatcgttgtg ccggcagtcc
     4861 ttgagcaacc tgaataattc aggccggtca agcctcgaac cagattcatt ctcaatgtag
     4921 taattgcaaa tgttcagccc acgttcctcg gcaaaactat caatcgcagc cagagcgcga
     4981 gaagcatctt gttcagatgt agaggcgcgt aaataagccc ggacaaagcc tttcggtaca
     5041 gtttgagtca cagtgtagaa ccagttcgat ttaggtagtt aaagcataac tatacagtac
     5101 ccgttatggg tggtatttaa aaggcatact caaaaagaac caaacatttt gactttatgt
     5161 gacgatgtaa cgtcatataa agacgatgta aagacaacat aaagacacaa taaatacatt
     5221 ttccccgaca ccatctttac acgcacctag ctttacgcta taaccacact gtaaagacac
     5281 atatcaattt acgtcgtaaa gacaccataa agacgggaga gggctatggg tatcacattg
     5341 ttggtttcat cagataaagg cggtgtaggt aaaagcacaa caactgcaaa tctggctgca
     5401 atgctcgtga acaagggaaa atcagctatt gtcctgaaga cagacaaaaa caacgacatg
     5461 atgagctgga atgagaaacg taaagagaat ggcttattgc cagtaagcgt ccaggaaggt
     5521 tatggcaatg tcagtaaaga gataagccgc ctcagcaagc tatgcgatgt actgatcgtg
     5581 gattgccccg gacatgatag ccaagagttt cgtagcgcac tgacagtagc agatataatg
     5641 atcaccctga ctaaaccgtc ttctgatttc gagagtgaaa ctctcaccac tgttacagaa
     5701 aaagtccgta ttgcacaaaa aacaaaccca aaacttcagc cctgggtatt actgacaaga
     5761 ataaattcca gtaagcctcg acaccgccag gcagctataa aactagataa gttcttgcgc
     5821 tccgatagca tatggattca gccactcaaa acgcgcctct ccgatctaga tgtatttgaa
     5881 agcgcctgta atgaaggggc aggtgtacat gatgtaagcc gcgcaacaag cctgacggca
     5941 gcaaaagcgc aactagaatt actggcacag gaactaggca tcatatagaa ataattgttg
     6001 ctttacgttg tctttacatc gtaaagcaat taaacttatc ggaaataagt agcccggagc
     6061 aataaaaatg acccttaaac tcaatcgccc aaaattgcca gatacagaag gcgcagctac
     6121 gaacgccgat acagcgcgct ttatttcagg tgcaaacaga agacccgcat cgagaaaggg
     6181 aaggctggtt aattttcgcc tatcagacgg atttgaatcc attctcgaag ccgaggcggt
     6241 aagaacagga cagaataaaa caacagttct caaagcggcg ttggcggcat tcgataacat
     6301 ggatgaagct gagaaaaacc gctggatttt ggaatccgcg aaaataggtt agacattaca
     6361 gctaacaaaa aaacaaaaaa gacagctaaa aaaataagcc cgcaagggct tttctttcga
     6421 ccatttttaa aatactgtat atataaacat atctttatga gcaccgacta tgaccagtaa
     6481 aataagcaaa tatgaagtaa ttcatcgcgg agagtgtgta aactacatgc cgcccggtac
     6541 ttgggttttc atacaacgcg cactttgcta tggcgggggg ttctggttcg gaagagttta
     6601 caatgtctgc ttctggcttg agttcgaaaa acccacctcg ctatctatcg gaatagacta
     6661 tctaatgaaa ctgaatagcc tcacagataa ggtgcacagt tttgatgacg attttcagct
     6721 agatctgtta cttgaagaag acacccaatg tttcattggt cagcaacgcc gatagattat
     6781 cgattactaa aacctttata ccggatttct ctataagaat cgcaccattt atttcatcaa
     6841 aaccaattac aatcacaggt tcacgttcat ttatttcaaa aacaactaaa ggcaaggtaa
     6901 cgttgtttat ttcctcaaac tccttaaaaa aatcatctgt accataatca cttgcaggaa
     6961 aaagaatttc acttaacctt acaccataaa aaacatagta gttttcttta aggttatcat
     7021 ttaaaatgtt aatagccttt gcatatttat cactgataaa atcctttact ataaacttca
     7081 taaaatctcc caacaagaac cgactgtagg tcaccgggca agcgctgaaa aataacgtca
     7141 aagacgtcat tttacggcgt ttgccctatc ctgcatcgca gtataaccat actacattct
     7201 caacatccat agatctaccg cgagaaggcg ttaaagccgt acagggcagg gctttaagaa
     7261 tcatcttcgc ccacttcctc acgcttcgca tcaggcacaa gaagacgata aaagggcaat
     7321 ttttgactga aaaaatctat gagtggtgca gctactaaac ttaacaccca aagtccgaaa
     7381 acaataggga tagtaagatt gttagtactc caaatttgat ggtcatttgt ataccaggtt
     7441 acaagacata tcgcgccacc aatccagaat atcgtattgc ttaacgccgc gagcacagct
     7501 aaaccacaaa tagtaatgat atggaaaatg actgctaccg aaaggcgaaa gtaataccag
     7561 ccagttgaga tgaatgctaa aaaagaccag cgtttaacct ctggcttact ccagccattt
     7621 ttagataatt ttacagcgtt gttccactgg attttgcggt gcatcctgcg gcgttcggct
     7681 ccttgaggga aatcgtaaat tttagccata tatcacccct tagctttttt gggaggtacg
     7741 gtttcatcaa ataccttgag aaaagctgca tcagcttcag ataaattcat aaaaaaagct
     7801 tcatcatctt tatcgccaga aaattcatct tcatcaacga caaattcgaa cttcagctta
     7861 ctaatttttc ttccttcttt ttcatgaaca gtgaagccaa caaacgatat ttctgttttc
     7921 tttttaattt cagcaatggc tttatttaac acatcccttt taaaaatagg aaagtcaggg
     7981 tatttgtact caatatttcc atctttatca aaagtataag ctattaactc ttcctttaac
     8041 tcatcaacgg aaataataaa ataatttttc ttcttaaaat tagagtaatg cttcctgata
     8101 agttgataaa gagaagatga atactggcta cttaagcgta agcttgccgt taacaattgc
     8161 gttgtgaatt tatttttttt cccaataagg ctagagatat atggttctat ggttctggtg
     8221 aattttaaag acaagtatcc ttcatcattt gaataagcta tccactcaat aatgttaaga
     8281 tctaactctt caggggagtt tttagcagta aagggcaggt taagctcttt agctaaagca
     8341 atgatatcat cccctcttag cgaaattttg ctggcaccaa gtaatttacc accctctttt
     8401 aattgtcgat aagcaagcga tggggtgatt ttggcgagcg ctgcaaggtc ttcagcccta
     8461 attttgaaaa ctcgccctcg ttcaagaggt tctttgctat caatgggagc aagcgccata
     8521 tacatcactc gctttgcggg caaaggaagt tgagccaggg tgtgatttag ctcgtttcgg
     8581 tggcgaattt tcgttttttt gttcacgtcc atcatgacct tgagtctcat aaaaaaacct
     8641 catcattctg tatatcttaa cgccaataac atgagagtca atttttatct catgttttag
     8701 caacgtacta tccactcatg tttaacgctt ttatgagtcg ctatattacc ccaaacccgc
     8761 gccatgcttg gcaaagatga ttaaaaagcc acctgtttta agctagatct aaagatctga
     8821 agatcagcag ttcaacctgt tgatagtacg tactaagctc tcatgtttca cgtactaagc
     8881 tctcatgttt aacgtactaa gctctcatgt ttaacgaact aaaccctcat ggctaacgta
     8941 ctaagctctc atggctaacg tactaagctc tcatgtttca cgtactaagc tctcatgttt
     9001 gaacaataaa attaatataa atcagcaact taaatagcct ctaaggtttt aagttttata
     9061 agaaaaaaaa gaatatataa ggcttttaaa gcttttaagg tttaacggtt gtggacaaca
     9121 agccagggat gtaacgcact gagaagccct tagagcctct caaagcaatt ttgagtgaca
     9181 caggaacact taacggctga catggcctta gaaggcgttt tagaagccct aatggatgga
     9241 gtcaaaacaa actagcgatc agctttgtac aatggctcat gtggaaaaac cattggcaga
     9301 aaaacacctg ccaacagttt taccacaatt gccacttaac ccacggtttc gctgtagttt
     9361 ttgctcacgc tcaataagat atatatattt ttttttttat gaatgctcgc ttgaagcgag
     9421 tgctaatgct gatcagactt atcaggaaaa cggtcatcca ggaagtagag ctaaaaatca
     9481 ccactgataa cgctttacag tgtaaatatg cagtaaagac atattgcata accatcaaat
     9541 gatggtatac tatctttgtt ggtcgggagt ggttcccggc ctcatccaga agcccacacg
     9601 ggcgggagca agtatgaata ttcaagaagc attaaacgtc tttggcatca atagcaatgg
     9661 cctttcaaaa gatgatctta aaagtgcgta taaaaaatta gcgcttaaat accatccaga
     9721 ccgtaacccg cttggcgttg aactgatgaa agcagttaac gctgcttttg acctgcttat
     9781 gactcacttt gataaaatca gtcaatacag ctcagaaaat gatagcaaca cttacaacta
     9841 tggtgaggaa ctggaaaagg ttttgaagga actcaacgga atggagggaa ttgtttttga
     9901 ggtaattgga aattgggtgt ggatcgatgg agagacgaag aagcataagg aagcattaaa
     9961 taagttgggc tgtaaatggg catcgaaaaa gaaaaagtgg ttttatcgcc ctgaagagca
    10021 taaatcaaga tggaaccgcg ccgaacgctc tatagatgaa atccgggaga tgtacggaac
    10081 ggatggagtt aagaaagcaa aaggccgcta caaagttgaa agccacgcat aaattgaaag
    10141 gagggggcgc aagccccctc ttacggagga ttaatgagta actttaaaaa aaattatgaa
    10201 gccgtgttta tacgtgtatg ttttttcttg ggtgaaaact ggcgcgtaga taagagagac
    10261 acaacttgcg atgacagaat agtgatgatc aacccggatt taaaagggta tcagataatc
    10321 gctcgccttg ataaaaatag attaaaaata gtaggctttt gcagaataaa gcatacaact
    10381 agtagctgta gctgcttcac cgtatcaccc aggcgaatgc cgtttgattt ggctcgctac
    10441 atcaaaaaaa acctgttatg tgtagcagaa aaacaatgtg atgaggtttc atctacggtt
    10501 gataaggccg aatacgataa aacgaaaaaa gagctacttt tacacctttt gtctaaaaca
    10561 gtcgaagtaa caccgtatca aagccactac agcgttatat gtggcattaa ggcaaaaagt
    10621 ataagtgctg acattcatga aagtagtaag ggaatgtatg agcttaagat acatgatcta
    10681 tcctttgagc aacttctgag gctttcagga ttgctagcta aatttgatta acatgaaggg
    10741 tggcagcgcg tgaagatgcc acctaaggaa ggcagatgag cgaaatttta tcgtatagaa
    10801 aaaacagagg taacgtaacg tttcgtataa ccctatctga aaactcagat ggggttttaa
    10861 tgcatatcga aaagtttatg aaagttaggt ctaatgaacc cggcaaaaaa accacaaaaa
    10921 ggctggtata tgaacatact ttttatgcta aagaattaga gtcaatgaaa acaatagttg
    10981 ctgatgagga aatgatgtct ttttgtttgg aaactctgga gaaaacccaa aatggttaac
    11041 aaacctacgc cggaacaggt taaagatgca cgtataaaag ctggcttgtc gatacaagaa
    11101 gccgctgatc gatttggttt tacctataca gcctggcaag caaaagaaac taatgggaaa
    11161 acttcgcgtg gcctcgctgc tggtacttat gagttactac ttttgttagc tggggaacat
    11221 ccagaatacg aattagtaaa aaagaaataa ggggttgtaa taccatcata tgatggtata
    11281 ctaaaatcac tggttaggag tggttccttt ccagaatcca gaagcccaaa cgggcgggag
    11341 taaacatgaa agtttttgct attgagttta atgcagtaaa tgctctgaaa gaagaaatca
    11401 cctgcacttc acttatcaaa tctgaatcta tttttctcgc tatccacgct tttgaagaac
    11461 aaaatcgcgg taagggttat atcgttactt ccgtacgtga agaaaatacc aatgaattaa
    11521 gcgcgattaa atcgcttaaa gctaatgtgc gtttttggtt tcttgaatgc gggtatagtt
    11581 cagagagcgt aattaacaaa gtaaatgcct ggtataactt tgcttttact caaaaagagc
    11641 aagatgaagc taaaaaggag attattaaag aaattaaaaa aagttgctag ttaggcttta
    11701 agttgggtat caggatgttg gagcagcctg atacccggac actaattttc gtaggaggaa
    11761 aatttcatgt cggaacgtat gctatcagct atagcggctg ttgaaaaggg aatgcccccg
    11821 gtcttcccgg tcatgccgtt cgcgttgttc cctgagttta tgacgctgtt aaaactggct
    11881 ctggaaaaga gaaaaacgga atcgtttgat aattaaacag cggaggtttt tatgactaag
    11941 aaggaatttt tatcatttat cagccagcaa aaaggatcag gagcagtaag attctcttta
    12001 ggatttggag ccaatggaga gattattctt tattggacta atgatgaagg gttcagagtt
    12061 tggcgggttt tgtccggtaa cagagggcat aaacctagcc aggctaataa agaacgtata
    12121 actaaattca ggcactggtt gcatgatgcc cgcgagggca tagaaggcga caatcagccg
    12181 ggtaaataga tcactatagt cgattcgccg aagccctccc gtttgcggga ggtgcttctt
    12241 ttgcatatat cacagcacag cgcttgcgcc ccctgccaga cccgttcgcg aagcgaacag
    12301 ccccgcacag gtcttacagc aactcctatc cttacggtcg aagactggcg atctttcagc
    12361 tacgaaatcc ctcagatttt gcatttctgt acatactgaa gcacaatttc agttgtggca
    12421 ttttctactg cgatgcagga tagggcaaac gccgcaaaat gacgtcattc gacgttattt
    12481 ttcagcgttt gcccggtgac ctacagtcgg ttcttgttgg gagttatgat gaaaaaaatt
    12541 cagtttagag ttgaagatga agaccatgat tatttgttag tatgccttaa aagcatttac
    12601 cctgatgaac caaatttgac agttgcaaaa ggtatgaagt tattagcaag tgctttatta
    12661 aagagtaagg ataaaaaaat tgaagaaagc attatcgatg ataatgatga ttttatcaaa
    12721 acaacgctgt atttaacagc tacgcaaaga agtaagatag aaaaagcttc tattcgtcac
    12781 ggttggacta tctccagaga atgtcgattc agaatacaaa ccacacttga taataatctt
    12841 gatttttatg atcaggagtt attgatgttg aataggtgtc gaaacgtagt tgataaaatt
    12901 ggtagaaatt tccactacat tattgtaaat aatcaatcga tgttgcttga aaaagatgat
    12961 ttttatcagg acgctcagaa gcttactttt gaaatgagaa gcttgaagga acagtttgaa
    13021 aactacattg ctctttgtaa aggtcgaaca gtttctaata aggttgaggt ttagttatgg
    13081 gtgttttcgt agaaaaagat tatagggtaa aacgtaagtc ttccgaaaat ggtcgtaagt
    13141 ctgcatttgc tcataaagtt aaaaacggtg gtgaaaatta caaaaaaaat gtgcgggaaa
    13201 aaattaaccg gaagggggca agcaaggagg tggttgtaaa aatatctggt ggcgcagtaa
    13261 cccggcaagg tatcaaaaat agcattgatt atatgagtag ggaatcgcag ctttcagtga
    13321 tgaacgagag cgggcaggtt tggcagggcg aagaaatcaa agaagctaaa gaacacatgg
    13381 tagacgctgc caatgacgct caacacgtac atgatgacaa agggcgagaa aataaaaaaa
    13441 tcacacaaaa tattgtgttt tcccctcctg tttcggcgaa ggttaagccg gaaggtttac
    13501 ttgattctgt cagaaaaacg cttaataaaa agtatcctaa taatcgcttt gtactgggtt
    13561 atcacgagga taagaaagag catccacatg tgcatgtggt gtttcgaatc aaagatactg
    13621 atggtaagag aacggatata aagaaaaaag atttaagaga gatcaggacg ggcttttgta
    13681 atgagcttat cttgaagggt tatgatgtaa aagctactca taaacaaaca caagggttga
    13741 atcagtctat taaggatgct cacgcctcag ctcccaaacg gcagaaaggc gtatatgagg
    13801 ttgttgatgt aggctatgac cactatcagc atgataagag taagcccaaa caacacttcc
    13861 ttaaactcaa gacgcttaac aaaggtgtag aaaaaaccta ttggggcgct ggttttggag
    13921 atttggtaca gcgtgaaagc gtgaagaaag gagatttagt taagctaaaa aaactaggtc
    13981 aaaaggaagt caagatcccc gccctggaca agaacggcat tcaacaagga tggaaaaccg
    14041 ctcatcgtaa tgactggcag ttacagaatt taggagtaaa agggattgac agaaaactat
    14101 caaatgataa gagctttaag cttgatgata tatcatctat tcaaaagcag cagcagcaga
    14161 tgaagaagtt caatctagtg aaacaaaata tgttgcagag ccaacagaaa atcaaagtcg
    14221 ggattaagtt ctaacggtta gcattaactt tctaagcata tgattgtaag tgttttgtaa
    14281 gttttaactg gtatcaatca ggtaaaaaac atgaaagctt tgaaattttg gataagttat
    14341 ctacacaagt tatcccaatc gttctattga actaccttta gtctaattta aagtgaattg
    14401 tgctagttga aaagtaattg ctagcacaag ggagtagttg tatgaagtta ttgtgatcta
    14461 aagatctggt cttacatttg aaaacagaac atgtagctgt taaagtttcc atcagacgaa
    14521 aaacttgttc tcttaagatt tttaaatact tcggggttat ccgagtcgag agagcgtctg
    14581 aaaggaaaga atctatgaaa tggtatgtat tgcaattcac cacgacaaga tttgcagccg
    14641 ttttcaaaca tctcgaacgg cttaacttct cctactactg ccctatggct actgaaaagt
    14701 atcgccgacc tgataaacaa ctttcttacc gagaaagatt aaccccactt tttcctggtt
    14761 atctttttat ccaggctgac tttgatgaag tccatacgac cactatcacc gggcttcccc
    14821 atacccaacg ttttatagcg ttcggcggcg agcctttagc ggttcctgat gatgaagtct
    14881 gcaacgtaca gaaaggagaa cgtaacttac ttaactttga tgagtatcct cgtttagtgg
    14941 aaattatgat gatgagtgag ccacgtatgc gcagcatggc aatgcttaac tacatcacgg
    15001 aaaaaagtct atcccacaaa atgaaacgga agaaaaatga ctgtcaccaa aagaaagagt
    15061 ccagcaaagc gcaagccgca acgtaatacc ctctaccttc ctaccgaagt aagggatgaa
    15121 gttgaaagaa tatctgtaga ggttagttat cgaaggggga agcggatttc ggattctggt
    15181 ttcgtgcaat atcttattaa gacatactct caacaagcca tccaagaact cattcaggga
    15241 gccgatacag gcaacgatga atgagttttt tcttttctca ttaccgggct gatcctaccg
    15301 ggagcataaa atgctatcca ctacagcttt tgtcgctctt gctatgcaat gtgcggccag
    15361 cattcatcca gatacagcgc aagaagtagc aagggttgaa tctggtttta atccatatgc
    15421 tattgctgaa attattccta agaatgaacg aaaggagggc gatagtggtg tgatttcaca
    15481 tttccctaaa acaaaggagg atgcattaaa aattgttcaa aatattgaat cacgcaatcg
    15541 ccgctactca gtaggtttaa tgcagattac cagcactaat ttttctcaat acggtgttaa
    15601 tgcagataag cttttctcgc catgcacaaa tcttgctgtt ttcgaaaagg tgctgcttga
    15661 ttgctatacc cgtggtggaa atttgaaaaa tgctcttagc tgttattatt ccggtaactt
    15721 ttctaccgga aaaaaaactg aatcggggtt tggtaatacc agctataacc aacgtattgg
    15781 ctataaccaa tcggttaata aaaaagattg ggaggttcca tccgtcagag aagatattaa
    15841 aaagaataac gctactcaaa agatttctaa tcgtataacc accatttatc cacaatacgc
    15901 catgcgtggc actgttttag atgaaaagga aacaacaaat gttgaaagtg aataagcgtt
    15961 ttttaaccct gtctgtcttc atggctgctt taatggtttg tgttgctgaa ccagctttcg
    16021 ctgatgatgt atcgacgaaa accactggtt tcttacagaa gatcatcgac ttcttaactg
    16081 atattcgtaa gccagctatc actatcattg cgttgataat tggctatatc gctatcttct
    16141 cacgccagca tgcatcgtgg attactccct taatcatcgg gattatcatc ttcattgttg
    16201 cgccttatct gccgaactgg ttggcgtaag ttgacgttaa agggggcgta caatgagtac
    16261 cgtttttaaa gggctgacac gccccgcttt gattagaggg ttaggtgttc cactttaccc
    16321 ttttctagca atgtgcgtgt tggtcgttct gctaggtgta tggatagatg atttgatgta
    16381 cttccttatc ctgcccggtt ggtttgctat caagcgagta acaaaaatcg atgaacgttt
    16441 tttcgatttg ttgtatctgc gtgccgtagt taagggacat ccgctggcaa acaagcgctt
    16501 cagcgccgta cattatgcgg gaagccagta cgatgaagtt gatatatcta aagtggacaa
    16561 ttttatgaag ctgaaagacc aggcgtctat tgaagctctt atcccttact cttctcacat
    16621 tactgatgat ttagttgtca ccaaaaaccg cgatttgctc gcaacgtggc aagttgatgg
    16681 tgcttatttt gaatgtgtgg atgacgaaga tttaacgtta cttactgacc agttaaatac
    16741 gctcattcgt agtttcgaag gcagggcgat aacgttctat actcaccgcg tgagggtaag
    16801 aaaagaagtt aaggttggtt ttaatagcaa gattcctttc gttaatcgcg taatgaatga
    16861 ttactattcc tccctttctg agcctgagta ttttgaaaac agactctatt taacgatttg
    16921 ttataagcct tttaatatcg aggataaggt ttctcatttt atctcgaaga ataaaaagga
    16981 aaataatatc tttgatgagc caatcaatga tatgaatgaa atttgcgggc gacttgatac
    17041 atatttatct cgtttccatg cacatcgtct tggactggtt gaggaaaacg ggcgagtttt
    17101 ctcagatcag ctatcccttt ttcagtattt gctttctggt aagtggcaga aggtcagagt
    17161 tacaaatagc cctttttaca cttatctggg gggcaaagat ttgttctttg gaaatgatgc
    17221 cggacagatt acggcgtcgc agaatgcccg gtatttccgt tcgatagaaa tcaaagatta
    17281 ctttcaggaa acagatgcag gcatttttga tgcgctcatg tatcttcctg ttgagtatgt
    17341 ctttacatcg tctttcacgt cgatggataa gcaagccgct gttaaagcgc ttgatgatca
    17401 gatagataag cttgaactga cggatgacgc tgctaaatcc ctccttgctg atttgcgcgt
    17461 tggtcttgat atggtttcaa gcggatacaa ctctttcgga aagtgtcacc aaacattgat
    17521 tgtctttgct gacacgccgg aacgcttggt gaaagatacg aatatcgtta ctacgacctt
    17581 agaagacctg gggctgattg ttacttattc taccctaagc ttgggtgctg cctttttctc
    17641 tcagttgcca ggcaattaca atcttcgtcc tcgcctaagt atgctgagta gcctcaactt
    17701 tgccgagatg gaaagtttcc ataacttctt tcacggtaaa gctactggta atacttgggg
    17761 caatagctta atggctcttc gcggctctgg taacgatgtc taccatctca attatcacat
    17821 gactacggag aatattaact ttttcggcaa gaaccctacg cttggccatt gtgagatcct
    17881 gggaacctct aacgtaggta aaaccgttct catgatgatc atgtcttatg cggcacagca
    17941 atttggtacg cctgaatcat ttccggaaaa ccgaaaagta aggaagctaa ccacagtctt
    18001 ctttgataag gacagagcgg gagaagtggg tattcgtgct atgggcgggg cttattttcg
    18061 tgtgaagggc ggagagccta ccgggtggaa cccggcagcc ctcccgccaa ctaagcgaaa
    18121 catagcattt gtaaaagaca taataaggct gatatgtaag ctcaacggca atacggttga
    18181 tgattaccaa cattcgctga tttcttcagc cgttgaccgt cttatgcaaa gggaagaccg
    18241 ttcctttcct atcagcaagc tcatcccgct gatcatggag ccggatgata ctgaaactaa
    18301 gcgacatggg cttaaagctc gactgagagc gtggaagcag gggggcgagt atggctggtt
    18361 gctcgataat gcttccgatt cctttgatgt tgcgcatttg gatgtttttg gcatcgatgg
    18421 aacagaattc cttgatgata aggttgtagc cccggttgct tctttttacc tgatttaccg
    18481 ggtaacaatg ctggctgacg gtcgccgttt gctgatctac atggatgagt tctggcaatg
    18541 gataaacaac gatgccttca aggatttcgt ttataacaag cttaaaactg gccgtaagct
    18601 ggatatggtg cttgttcccg caacgcaatc accggatgaa ttaattaaat ctccaattgc
    18661 cgcagccgtc agggaacagt gcgccaccca tatctacctc gctaacccca aagcgaaacg
    18721 caatgaatat gttgatgaac ttcaggtaag ggatctttat tttgacaaaa tcaaagctat
    18781 cgaccccttg tctcgccagt ttctggtagt caaaaacccg caacggcagg gcgaacgaga
    18841 tgactttgcg gctttcgcaa agttagacct gggcaaagct gcctactacc ttcccattct
    18901 gagtgcttca gcagaacaac ttgagttgtt cgacgaaatc tggtctgaag gtatggcacc
    18961 tgaagagtgg atagatacat atcttgaacg ggctaaccgt ggagtcaaat aagatgaaaa
    19021 aactatacct cgctttagca ttaagctgtt tctcagtaaa cgctttagct cttactgagg
    19081 gcgtaatcgt ccatgatgcc aaatcagcaa tagatacggc ttcgcagtgg gtgaaggaag
    19141 cgaaacagtg gcagaaagaa cttaccgcgt ataaggatga actgttaacg aaaaccggta
    19201 tacgcgatgt tcaggggctg gtacaggatg ctcagtctgt tagcaaggag ctgacagaca
    19261 tttatgagca gggtaactct ttcattgatg actacataca gaacccgaac ggcgtactgt
    19321 cagagaaagc taaatcgctt cttactgatt acaaggttac tgatacctgc aaaggtttgg
    19381 gttataccgg tgatctggtg cgtggttgtg aagcttcttt cctttctcag cttgccgggg
    19441 ttgagtacgg caacaagctt gaaagtaagc ttcgtaaaga caatgcttcg atgaaagacc
    19501 ttatcgatca ggttaaaaac gcgaaggaca ccaaagccac acaggacgca acaaacgcca
    19561 tttctctgga aaacctgaag tttgagaagc ttaaatttca gtatgaaatg tatcgcgata
    19621 agcagcgtga tctagcacaa tacaaagaga aaatggctca ggctacttac cagaaacagc
    19681 agttagacgc cgtgaacgag ccactttcgt ataaggaaca atttacgaag cagagttttg
    19741 aacttaacta aggagtcatg atgagaaagc taaatttaat tctggttgca acagggatga
    19801 cgtttttatt agccggatgt gaggacgtta aatctgtaga ttggtggcaa tctcatcctg
    19861 acgaagcggg taaaaaagtg tcagagtgca agcaatccgg cgatgacagt gaaaattgtc
    19921 gtaatgctaa agatgggttg ttccgttatc agcagctaca ctcaaaatca ccgtcttata
    19981 aggacgcttt taaaagttct acgagtaaag gtgaaaaata aaaggagcca ctatggcaac
    20041 ttctgatttt ttccaaaccg ctcgcgatgt gatacttaat actcttgacc agtcaacaac
    20101 tggtcagtta gatcgtattt cttcaatagc atcctcgcta ggaaagtttg gaatatcaat
    20161 atttatcttg tggtatgcat atactgtagt tgttggaaaa cagaaatcag ccgttcagga
    20221 ttttttatgg aatctattta gattctggat gattatgatt ttcgttacta atgcaggagg
    20281 atggttagat agttcgacgc aggctataga tggtttgaaa gagtcgttct ctggtggcga
    20341 cccgtggtta tggcttgatc agttatggac taaagtccaa caagtcgcag ccttcttaat
    20401 gtcaaaagac ccttctactt acgttaaaac agatggtgcg atagcttcca tattcactta
    20461 tgccgggggt attgttgctc ttttgctatg tactatcgtt tatttttcag cagaagttac
    20521 acttaaagtt ctaacagtaa cagcgccgtt atttattata tgtttgtctt ttggtttttt
    20581 aagacaaatg tttaatagct ggcttcagct tatctttagc tctttgctta tattcctttt
    20641 cggtgcgttg gcattaaaag ctggcactac gttcctgaat ggtattcttt cagtttctgt
    20701 acaagatgcc gaacctctca acctgatcgc aactggtgct acagcatttg tcgcgggtgc
    20761 ttttatggca tggattatct ggcaagcaaa aacttatgcg tcacagcttg ccggagtggg
    20821 tgtagagggc gctttacaag gtgcagcggc tatggggtta ggagcggcaa cgttcggggc
    20881 atctcgcatg gggggtaaaa tacttggtat ggggaaaaat gccggggcgg gtgcatggaa
    20941 aggcttacga cgcgagaaag aaggcctagc tgagtctaca ggcgtttctg gaaaagtagg
    21001 taacctaacc gggcagggaa taaatatcgg cgctaagaag ctgcgtaatg cggctattga
    21061 gatggcaaaa aagaaatacg gtggatgaca attatctaga tataaactct cgtaaataag
    21121 ctttaagttt tcttcatcac ctccttcgag atcttaatca tgaaaattat tatcgcggtc
    21181 atcgtgacgc tttgtcttgt cggttgccaa gccgcacacc aactaccaca agtgtcagga
    21241 aaaagtgagc ctgttaattc agcagaggta atgcgcaatg gagtttaaat ttccgcaact
    21301 gaaatttttt aaaaagaaag aagaggtgac tgattcatca tcttctttcg aagaaaagaa
    21361 tcaaaatctt caagagaaaa tgaaccgtat ctataagtac ggaggaatgt cagggatggc
    21421 aataggggta ttatctttgc tcgcacttaa tgccgctctt ccgctgaaag aaaccttagt
    21481 tgaagcttac ttaattaata gtgttaatgg tgttgctgaa aggttgactt cagttaaaaa
    21541 agaaaacctt tccgaaaatg aagctttggc taagtatttt atcaatcagt atgtaaaacg
    21601 cagagagggt tataactact ttagtcttca gcatgattat gattatgttc tgctgtacag
    21661 tgctgaaaat gttgctactg attacaatgc tctaatcaat ggcaataatt cgccaaaagt
    21721 tatttataag aaagcagagc aaacggcaac agtacaggat gatccatcaa taatcttaag
    21781 ctcatcatca cgcgctgatg ataaagataa aggtgcttat attcgcttcc gtttaacaat
    21841 ccgagacgta gcaactggca cagagaaaca gcaatattgg aatgttaggt taacttatcg
    21901 catcgaaccg cagatagaaa tggcatcggg cgaaagaaac aacaaccctc ttaagtttgt
    21961 agtaactagc tatgctcgtg ataaagaaga taaagggtaa agcacatgaa attaagaaag
    22021 aatgcgttat ttgtcgctgt tctgttagcc tctaatatct gtagtgcggc tgtcttacca
    22081 actggaagta gatttgaccc tagaaatcag gttgtaagtt acaaccccca aaatacgacc
    22141 gttataaaca gtgccgttgg atatacaact acgctggtat ttgatgacga tgaaactgtt
    22201 atcagtgcca gaactggttt tccgcaaggt tggtcagtaa ataaagaaga taatcttgta
    22261 tatctggagg ttcagcccgt taagcagaca gtgcaaaata ataagtccga tgaagatggt
    22321 aatgaatcat ctgaagtggt taacgttgcg cttgatccgg aaaatgattt agagcgttgg
    22381 agaactaacc tttttgttcg tacaacaaaa cgaaactata gcatggagct taacgcccga
    22441 acgttcaaaa accccgataa aattgctttt gtcataaact accagtaccc acaagaacgg
    22501 cgtaaagagc aggcagagat cgagataaag cgcatcgagg catataacaa acagaaagaa
    22561 gagttagcaa ttaaccgaga gttggaaaac gccaaatcac ctcgtaactg gcaatactat
    22621 aaacgtgttg ctgaaggaag tcaggatatt agccccgatt atgcttatga cgacggtcgc
    22681 tatacatggc ttggctttag tccaacaaag aaaataccta gcgtgtttgt tatgagtggc
    22741 aatgaagaga ctattaccaa tccggttatt gtcactcgcg gagcaaatac attgcttggt
    22801 gtaccagtcg ataaacggtt tgttttacgc ctgggtaaac aagtagtggg tattgagaat
    22861 aaggggttcg gtaaagtccg gcttcaggcc gctgacacag tatctcctaa agttgaaaaa
    22921 gaggtgatcc agtgagcgaa caggaaaaca aagttcctac ggctgtagaa attgaacgcg
    22981 cattacgtga acgccgtcag caagaacttg aacaggccag tacagacagc gataagggag
    23041 atgcagccga accggataaa aggctgggaa tcgataagct caaaaaatca aggaagggct
    23101 tagtagtaat aattgtggcc ttcctccttc tggctatcgg tgtatgtttt tattatgtgc
    23161 catcaattat tcgtgcaatg tccagctctg aagagaagcc agcaactaaa accgttccta
    23221 caggaacggt aaagcgtcag actgggttaa gcgatgatat tgacccgttt aatcagagcc
    23281 agagggatga cagtaaggaa gctgtagagc gcgacactgg caagaatgaa caggtaaaag
    23341 ctgaggaaaa gccacaaaac atgcagcaca gttacagccg cgctcttgat gttgcctatg
    23401 gcggtagtag cggctcagga agcagtaatt cagtaaatca gtctcaggca gaaactaatg
    23461 accaggacgg tgatgcagcc agtacggaaa agacggtaga actggttaaa aatggggcgt
    23521 ctgtatcatt gtctgagatt aagcgcgtac catatgatcc aaacctgttt atacctgaaa
    23581 atacagctat caaatgttct ctcgacaggc gctttatctc tgatttagca ggcaagctgg
    23641 tatgtacaat caatgaggac gtatacagcg ctaaccgcaa tgtgaagctc attgataaag
    23701 gcacagcagc ttatcttatg tataagtctg gtacattccg gcatggtcag ggagccgtat
    23761 ttatcatggc gacaaagctc agaacgagga aagagccgtt tattgatatc ccattaatcg
    23821 atacgcaagc agccggggcg ctgggcgaag ctggagccag tggttggatt gacacccatt
    23881 ttagcgatcg ctttttgggg gctatgatga ttgggatgat cccggatttc gcacaagcag
    23941 cgagcggcgc agcaaaaaat aataaagata atcagactga ttatacggcc aacagtagac
    24001 aggcatttgc tgatattgcg agagaatcat tctctaatag tgtaaacatc cctccaacgc
    24061 tctataaaaa tcagggcgaa atcatcacgc ttatcgtcgg tcaggatttg gatttttcaa
    24121 aaatctacaa actgaaaatg aaataagagg taaattaacg gttatgacag taaataatga
    24181 aaaccgtcat atcatttatg acatagttaa tgattatttt agtcaatggc taaacaattc
    24241 tgatggactc actgaaatag ccgttaatag acccggtgag ttatttacaa aaataaacgg
    24301 gaagtggaaa aaagaacaaa caaatatgag ttatcaagac tgtctgtctt ttgcttctgc
    24361 tatagcagac tatcatgata atggttcgat tacgccggaa tacccattac gctctgcaac
    24421 gctgccggat ggtgagcgcg ttcagatcgt tatccctccg gcgactgaaa aagatactgt
    24481 atctataaca atacgaaaac catcaagcgt ttttctaagt catgaccact ttgtgcggca
    24541 agggttttat tcaaaactta atgccggaac agcttttgaa agtaaacagg atgatctaag
    24601 tgatatttac aaaaaaaata gatttgaaga gtttatccct gcttgtttga aaagtggaaa
    24661 aactatggtt ttttgcgctg gtacaggtgc aggtaaaact acattcgcaa atgcttgtct
    24721 tgagttcata cctcaccacc tgcgctgcat atcaatcgaa gatacagatg aagcaaaatt
    24781 taaatttcat gaaaaccatg tgaaactttt ttatcccgca gaaggggaaa acaaggttgt
    24841 aacctctgcc actcttctac gttctggatt ccgtatgaat ccagacagga ttttaacaac
    24901 agaaattcgt ggcgctgagg catgggattt tctgaaaggg gcaagctcag gccatgccgg
    24961 aaacataaca acagtgcacg aaatgaatcc tgtagatgct gtattaggta ttgtgcagcg
    25021 gtgttatatg aatccggagt gtcaaaacct tccttataat gtacttttgc gacgtgtgtt
    25081 aagtaatata gatgtgataa tgagtattaa gtacttggat gaagaagatg ctcgttttgc
    25141 ctccggtatc tactatcgtt cggttgattt cgaaaagtat tttaaaatgc tcaaggagta
    25201 aagctatgtc gttgaaactc cctgataagg ggcagtgggc ttttataata ctggtaatgt
    25261 gtttgattgc atactacaca ggttcggtcg caatctattt tttcaatcac aagacaccac
    25321 tttatatatg gaagcactat gattctttac ttttatggcg tgtaataatt gatagtagca
    25381 tcaaaagtga agttagattt acggctcttc cttcattgct ttcaggagcg ctcgcgtcgt
    25441 tagctgcccc agctttcata atctggaaac tcaatcagaa agatgccccg ctttttggtg
    25501 atgctaaatt tgccagtgat tcagatttga aaaaatcaaa gctgttaaag tgggaaaaag
    25561 aaaatgatac tgatattctc gttggtcgat ataaaggcaa atacctttgg tatactgcac
    25621 cagactttgt ttctttggga gcaggaacgc gagcggggaa aggggctgca atcggaatcc
    25681 ccaatatgct cgttaagaaa cactcaataa ttgcactaga tccgaaacaa gagctttgga
    25741 aaatcactag caaggtcaga gaacaaatac taggtaacaa agtttatctt cttgacccgt
    25801 tcaacaccaa aacacataaa tgtaaccctc ttttctatgt cgatttgaaa tcagagagtg
    25861 gagctaaaga cttactaaaa ctggttgaga ttctttttcc ctcttttggt ttgaccggag
    25921 cagaggcaca ttttaataac cttgccgggc aatactggac tggactggct aaacttctac
    25981 atttctttat aaacttcgcc ccggaatgga ttgaagagct aagagtaaaa cccgtctttt
    26041 ctattggtac agttgttgat ttatacagca atatcgatcg tgagcaggta ttaagtaatc
    26101 gagaaacatt tgaagaactg gcgcaaggaa atgaaactgc cctttttcat ttaaaggatg
    26161 cgcttaccaa aataagagag tatcacgaaa cagaggatga gcagcggtca agtatagatg
    26221 gctcgttcag gaagaaaatg agcctcttct acttaccgac tgtacgcaaa tgcactgacg
    26281 gtaacgactt cgatttacgt caaatgaggc gtgaagacat tactgtttat gtaggggtaa
    26341 acgcagaaga tatgatctta gcgtatgatt ttctgaatct gttttttaac ctggttgtag
    26401 aggtgacgct aagagaaaac cctgactttg atcctacact gaaacacgac tgtttattgt
    26461 tccttgatga gttcccctct atcggttata tgccgataat caaaaaaggt tccggctata
    26521 tagctggcta taaactaaaa ctactaacca tctatcagaa tataagtcag ttaaatgaaa
    26581 tatacggaac ggaaggggca aaaacacttt tgagtgctca tccatgccgg gttatctatg
    26641 cagtaagtga agaggatgat gcaaaaaaaa tctcagagaa actaggttac ataaccgcac
    26701 gatctaaggg ttccagtaag acaagcggca aagccacatc ccgaagcaac tctgaaaatg
    26761 aggctcaacg tgcattagtt ttaccgcaag aactaggaac actcgatttc tcagaggaaa
    26821 tgataatcct caaaggggag caccctgtta aagctgaaaa ggcgctctat tatcttgata
    26881 attactttat ggaacgatta atgttagtta gcccaaaact cacggcgcta acagcgagca
    26941 tcaatagaag taataagatt tttggcgtta aaggaattaa atacccgtcg aaagaaaaga
    27001 tgctttcggt tggagaactt gaatctgagg ttttactatg aagaaattaa ttttattgag
    27061 cgcaattgtg atgtcaggat gttcttcacc gccagaacct ccgcaagtga actggagcga
    27121 taaaccagaa acaatgaact cacagcttcc tgattggcag cctacaaatc aggttgttaa
    27181 atcggataaa gtaacttcaa cttggatgaa ggttattact aatttctcgc ctgaaaatcg
    27241 cctgtatgac gactctgttt tctatgccgt cgcccattca cccgtaatta ttgttgaaac
    27301 aactaatggc ggcgattttt tcattgcaaa aaaatggctt cgaaataatg gcgcatatgg
    27361 cgttattcag tatagatata aatctaatgg ctttggtgtt cgttcaacca atatatattt
    27421 tgaaagaggg tgaaaatgaa aatcatgctc atagctgcta ttgtcggctt attaatttca
    27481 tgccctgctt tagcaagaaa gcacaatcat accgatggac taaatcaggt aggtgatccc
    27541 tgccttttga tgacgtgcat gattgggaaa ttacagggcg atacgcagcc agcttgccag
    27601 cccgttaacc agcgtttctt caacgttcgt gtattcacac cctactataa ccctgaagcc
    27661 acggcacgac tcagacaaag tatcctgacc agatgtgtag gctctgttga gaacagagat
    27721 aatcttgagg ccgttataga aagatatggt cgctcattcc aggaataaca gaacgcctta
    27781 catcgcagat tttaatctga gatgtaaggg gttgaacaac cgaagggcgt tagaaggggt
    27841 cgtttgcggg agggggcgga atcctacgct aaggctttgg ccagcgatat tctccggtga
    27901 gattgatgtg ttcccatccg agcggcgaaa catgggccaa gagatcgggc gatagcagct
    27961 ttccatcgcg tttctggttt gcaacgacct cgccgagctt catggtgttc cagaagatga
    28021 tgatggcggc gagcagattc atgccggcga tgcggtaatg ctggccttcg gcggaacggt
    28081 cgcggatttc accgcggcgg tggaagctga ttgcccgctt cagcgcatga tgagcttcgc
    28141 ctttgttgag cccgatctgg gcacgccgtt ggagttcggc atccagaatc cagtcgatca
    28201 tgaacagggt gcgctcgacg cgaccgactt cccgcagggc tgtcgcgagc tcgttctgcc
    28261 gcggatagga ggcgagtttc cgcagaatct ggcttggcgc gacggtcccg gcagcaatgg
    28321 tggcggcgat gcgcaggatg tcgggccaat tgcgctcgat catggcttgg ttgacctttc
    28381 cgccgatcaa cgctcgcagg tgcgccgggg cggccgacgg attgaacgcg tagagccgtt
    28441 tggatggcag gtcgcggatg cgcggagcga accggtagcc gagaatggca catgcggcaa
    28501 agacgtgatc ggtgaagccg cccgtgtcgg tgaactgctc gcggatatgg cgtccagcat
    28561 cgttcatcag caggccatcg aggatgtaag gcgcttcgct tgccgttgca ggaatcacct
    28621 gggttgcgaa cggcgcatat tggtcggaga cggggtctga cgctcagtgg aacgaaaact
    28681 cacgttaagc aacgttttct gcctctgacg cctcttttaa tggtctcaga tgacctttgg
    28741 tcaccagttc tgccagcgtg aaggaataat ggccgagcat attgatatgt ccgtggcaaa
    28801 gcggggagag gcgtgcgata tcttcatcat tcagtgtttc accctgcgcc cggagatgat
    28861 ccagagctgc ctgcatataa atagtgttcc ataacacgac ggcgttagtg accagcccca
    28921 gagctcccaa ctgatcttcc tgaccgtcgg tatatcgttt tcttatctca cctttttgac
    28981 cgtgacagat ggctctggca actgcatgac ggctttctcc ccgattaagc tgggtcagaa
    29041 tgcgccggcg gtaatcttca tcatcaatat aattaagcag atacagcgtt ttgttgatgc
    29101 gccccacttc aatgattgcc tgagtcagtc cggagggacg ttcacttttc agcaatgaac
    29161 ggaccagcac tgaggcctgt actttgccca gcttcaggga gcctgcggtc cggatcattt
    29221 cgtcccactg aaggactatt tttcggggat ctgattgccc tctggcaata tcattcagca
    29281 cgccatagtc ggcatcatgg tccattcgcc agaaaaccga agcaccggca tcagccaggc
    29341 gtggagaaaa ctggtatccc agcagccaga aaaggccaaa gacaagatcg ctggcacctg
    29401 ccgtatcggt cataatttcg gttggattca gcccggtctc ctgttccaga aggccttcca
    29461 gcacaaagat agagtccctc agcgtccccg gtataacgat gccatgaaag ccggaatact
    29521 gatcggacac aaagttgtac caggtgatcc ctctgttatt accaaagtat ttgcggttcg
    29581 gtccggcatt gattgttctg actggcgtaa caaagcgcat tccatctgca gatgccactt
    29641 ctcctccacc ccatatctgt gccagtggca gcgttgcctg aaaatcaacc agtctggcat
    29701 tagcgctggt gatagtttca gcccgcagat agttcgcttt tgtccagttc agccggtgtc
    29761 gggtcagtgc aggaacattt gatctgatca gtggttccag accgatattg caggcttcag
    29821 ccatcagcac ggcgctgatg ctgacgggca gatcatcaac tctggcactg gcttcactgg
    29881 catggaaaaa ctcatcagca aatccggtat gggcgttaat ttcgagcagc aactccgtta
    29941 aatccaccgg agggagcaga tcactgatca ttttgctcag tcgtttcaga ctgtccggct
    30001 catcaagact ggcgagggga gaaattgtca accggggctt cgggccagaa acatcgagtt
    30061 cgacagcctc attttcgcca agacgtgcag caacctgtct gtaacgacta tcaagctgat
    30121 ggcccagaga ttttattgct tcctgcgggt ctgtcgggtg ccccaaagaa cgataaacct
    30181 taatccgatt tgcctgccag tcagcaccct gtagtaatct tgcacgagga tctccccacc
    30241 ggttactgcc ggtaacgtag acatccctcc gtctcagact atcctgcagt ttactgagaa
    30301 agcagagcgt gtatcccctt cgggtgatat gtttttcctt gttaatcacc agccgtttcc
    30361 atgactgact gatgatttcc gttggtgcgt cgtcaaaaaa ctgccgccgt gagctgaact
    30421 cccggctgag gtagtcacag gcattcagag tggtaacccc ggcaggtgcg gatgaaaatt
    30481 taacggtatt cagcagatgg ggcaggaaac gacgaacgcg cccgtactgc tccaccattt
    30541 cgtcatgaaa attatcgtct gagggccggg caatttcacg gacaagcgtg atgatttcag
    30601 ccagcttttg cctagggatg tagctgaaca cctcagcacg aatcgattcg tccggtgttt
    30661 cttctttcag caagtacgaa catgcgctgg cgagcgccaa tgcagattta tccagatcct
    30721 tcagcgagcg gagccgtttt ttctgcccaa tctttctggc gtcacggatg ataacggcca
    30781 gcatggcgtc cagaacgtcc agtgcatcat ccagcgccag cgtttcccat gcaaggacaa
    30841 aggcaaccag aaccgccatc cttttctgcg gtgacatcct ggcaatattg aacaccgaag
    30901 tcataccagc ataacgtgcg agatttttca ggcgcacagc cgggagtgta ctcaggtttt
    30961 cagcatgcag gccaaaatcg ttcagagttt tccagcgttc aattgcttca ttaaacgccg
    31021 gaccactgat ggtcacaggg ccttttttca gtgattccag taaagacagg cggctgcaat
    31081 cagttggccc cagcagcatc tccagctgtg aacgctgttc ggctgacggt atcagtgcca
    31141 gtttgttcca caggcgcaac gtcgcctttt cccttacctc tgaaatcaac cgggtcagcg
    31201 tggtggctcc ggggagaata atacgatgtt gcataagcca ccctgtcgcc aggtcgaaaa
    31261 gcaggccagg acgttcgttg cttatccagc tccgggtata taaaagacgg gtaaggcgaa
    31321 atgtccaggg ccaggcaaat tcacgatact gatagtgctg acgtatcagc gctgcatgct
    31381 cacggcgggt attttccctc tgaccgtatt ctgcaagaac ggtgatatca cgaatcccga
    31441 gctgtctggc ggtaaaatgc cggacgccgg aaggaatatg attcatgtca gtaagaaaag
    31501 tgcccagaaa acgcacacac ccgatttgca gggcaatacc aagtcgattg tgatcacccc
    31561 ggcttttccc gataaattct ttatccgctt catcaagatg aaaataacgc gccagctgaa
    31621 gttcatcggg ttcgccagtg aacctgccat aactctcaac ctgctcagtg gtcaaaaaat
    31681 caacgggcat atcggcctcc ctgcctgacg gcttttttaa cacaactgca accgttcgaa
    31741 atattataaa ttatcagaca tagtaaaacg gcttcgtttg agtgtccatt aaatcgtcat
    31801 tttggcataa tagacacatc gtgtctgata ttcgatttaa ggtacatttt tatgcgaatt
    31861 tttggttatg cgcgggtctc aaccagccag cagtccctcg atattcagat cagagcgctc
    31921 aaagatgcag gggtaaaagc taaccgcatc tttaccgaca aggcatccgg cagttcaaca
    31981 gatcgggaag ggctggattt gctgaggatg aaggtggagg aaggtgatgt cattctggtg
    32041 aagaagctcg accgtcttgg ccgcgacacc gccgacatga tccaactgat aaaagagttt
    32101 gatgctcagg gtgtagcggt tcggtttatt gacgacggga tcagtaccga cggtgatatg
    32161 gggcaaatgg tggtcaccat cctgtcggct gtggcacagg ctgaacgccg gaggatccta
    32221 gagcgcacga atgagggccg acaggaagca aagctgaaag gaatcaaatt tggccgcagg
    32281 cgtaccgtgg acaggaacgt cgtgctgacg cttcatcaga agggcactgg tgcaacggaa
    32341 attgctcatc agctcagtat tgcccgctcc acggtttata aaattcttga agacgaaagg
    32401 gcctcgtgat acgcctattt ttataggtta atgtcatgat aataatggtt tcttagacgt
    32461 caggtggcac ttttcgggga aatgtgcgcg gaacccctat ttgtttattt ttctaaatac
    32521 attcaaatat gtatccgctc atgagacaat aaccctgata aatgcttcaa taatattgaa
    32581 aaaggaagag tatgagtatt caacatttcc gtgtcgccct tattcccttt tttgcggcat
    32641 tttgccttcc tgtttttgct cacccagaaa cgctggtgaa agtaaaagat gctgaagatc
    32701 agttgggtgc acgagtgggt tacatcgaac tggatctcaa cagcggtaag atccttgaga
    32761 gttttcgccc cgaagaacgt tttccaatga tgagcacttt taaagttctg ctatgtggcg
    32821 cggtattatc ccgtgttgac gccgggcaag agcaactcgg tcgccgcata cactattctc
    32881 agaatgactt ggttgagtac tcaccagtca cagaaaagca tcttacggat ggcatgacag
    32941 taagagaatt atgcagtgct gccataacca tgagtgataa cactgcggcc aacttacttc
    33001 tgacaacgat cggaggaccg aaggagctaa ccgctttttt gcacaacatg ggggatcatg
    33061 taactcgcct tgatcgttgg gaaccggagc tgaatgaagc cataccaaac gacgagcgtg
    33121 acaccacgat gcctgcagca atggcaacaa cgttgcgcaa actattaact ggcgaactac
    33181 ttactctagc ttcccggcaa caattaatag actggatgga ggcggataaa gttgcaggac
    33241 cacttctgcg ctcggccctt ccggctggct ggtttattgc tgataaatct ggagccggtg
    33301 agcgtgggtc tcgcggtatc attgcagcac tggggccaga tggtaagccc tcccgtatcg
    33361 tagttatcta cacgacgggg agtcaggcaa ctatggatga acgaaataga cagatcgctg
    33421 agataggtgc ctcactgatt aagcattggt aactgtcaga ccaagtttac tcatatatac
    33481 tttagattga tttaaaactt catttttaat ttaaaaggat ctaggtgaag atcctttttg
    33541 ataatctcat gaccaaaatc ccttaacgtg agttttcgtt ccactgagcg tcagaccccg
    33601 agacgtggct ataggctttc aggcccgggg tattgccata tttcgcgttg actaggttca
    33661 tggcctcacc ttgctctgta gcgacgaaga actgtccgtc gctcgaagcc gacgtgccca
    33721 tgccccagaa ccgggccatg ggtaacgctg cctgtgcctc gaccaccatg gccagcgccc
    33781 ggtcataggc ttcgccctcg acatgccacc gtccaatgcg gatcaattcc cagaaggtgt
    33841 gggtgtttgt cgcatccgcc attttgcgca agccgaggtt gatcccttcc gccaagataa
    33901 cgttcattag cccgatccgg tcagcgcagg gtgctcctgt gcgcagatgg gtgaacgctt
    33961 cggtgaagcc ggtcgccgca tccacctcca gcaggagatc ggtgatgcgc gtgggcggga
    34021 tctgcttgta gagatcgagc accagatctt cggcgcctgt cggcgcggcg gcttcgagtt
    34081 tctcgatatg cagaacgccg ttttcaatcg acccgcccgg gatcgtgcct gcgcgagcgg
    34141 cacggccaag ctcgcgcaac cgcatgtcga ggcgagcttg ccggtctgcc agccattcct
    34201 ccggccgcaa tggcacagcg agacgaccgc cttccgcgat ggattgtgcc ggaacgagtg
    34261 cgtgtttcag atcgccatag cgccgggacc tagtaagcca gacatctccg gagcggaacg
    34321 catcgcgcag atggaacagc accgcgatct cccataggcg agcgtcgcca gccctctggg
    34381 cccgaaggtg gcgatgccat ttcgagctgg gccgcaagaa gctggtcatc gcggcatcgt
    34441 tcaaaccggt acgaagggcc gtcaccgctt ccagaagcgg cagtgcaacg ggcgcagctc
    34501 gcagatcgag caggcgcaac atgcgtggag cgtatcggcg gaagcggtga taaccgtcga
    34561 gcacatgatt gagcggatcg tcggccatgg tggcggtcag cctggttgcc attgcaacaa
    34621 gggtttttaa gccgtcccac cctgacccac tcgcgatgac atcgcccagc ggctggccat
    34681 catcctgtgc atcgaccagg gcgcccccga tctcggcgaa ggatttcagg gtgtcacgca
    34741 ccacccccgc ttcgtctgcg acctttgcat ggcaaatacg ctccgaagca cggtagagac
    34801 ggccgacgat ccggtcgtgg gtttcgacca ctgcgtcggc caacatcgcc tgccattccg
    34861 agacgcaaac agccaagatc gcaagccgcc tgtcctccgg gagatcgcgc atgccgtcgg
    34921 cataataccg ttcaccctgc ctgcgcagac gagtcacccg atgggcagga acgccggcaa
    34981 gcagatcctc ggggagatcg atgcgttgca gatattcgag ccggtcgagc agccggttgg
    35041 ccgacgaaga gttcgagcca ggctcgaact ggcgcagcca cacaaaacgg gtcacccgat
    35101 catcagccgt ctcctcgagc aatgccagca actgttctcg gatcgacata ggcagccgac
    35161 tggcgatcct cgtctcgatg cgtcgctcgg catcgacgag agccgcggca caaagccgct
    35221 cgatcgtgga tgtcgcggga aggacagtgc gggtgcgtcg gcactcggct acgaagcgac
    35281 gggcgatatc ctcgttcgac accgccatct cggcttctcg gaacaaccat tccttcagct
    35341 cgctcgcacc acgtccggag aaggtgcgga agccgtagag cccccgtaac tcggcaagat
    35401 gctcgtgccg tgtttcctcg cgggcagcat agtctacgag atcgtcggca cccaggccaa
    35461 gctgcgctcc gataaattcg atgacctctg cagggatcag ttcgcctgga gccagcaccc
    35521 ggccgggata gcgcaggaca cacaattgca gggcgaagcc gaacctgttg tgagcgcgcc
    35581 gacgcagcct gatatgccca aggtcttcat cactcagcgt atagtgcttg agcaaatccg
    35641 tctgtgaagt cggcaagcgc aacagcgcgt ctttctgccg atcggttaga gtgacgcgac
    35701 gcggcataca tgttcctttt tcaaaatctg atagcgttca agacgctttg tttatgaagc
    35761 tggttgagat acatttccag aggtcaatgc aatcgtggcc gaagcgccgc ctcaaaccaa
    35821 cgtttgtgat acatgctgat cggatatgcc cgcgtctcca aagccgatgg ctcgcagtct
    35881 ctcgacctgc agcacgacgc cttgcgcgcc gcaggtgtcg aacgggacaa tatctatgat
    35941 gatcttgctt ccggcggtcg tgatgatcgc cctggcttga ctgcctgcct caagtcattg
    36001 cgtgacggcg atgtgctggt ggtctggaag ctcgatcgcc tcggacgatc gcttgcccat
    36061 ctggtcaaca cggtgaagga gctgtcagac cgcaagatcg gcctgcgggt tctgactgga
    36121 aagggcgctc agatcgacac cacgactgcg tccggtcgca tggtgttcgg aatcttcgcc
    36181 accttggccg agttcgagcg ggatctgatc cgagagcgca ccatggcggg tctcgcctcc
    36241 gcgagagcgc gcggtcgcaa gggcggacga aaattcgcgc tcaccaaagc tcaggtgcgt
    36301 ctcgcgcaag ccgccatggc ccagcgcgat acttcagttt ccgatctctg caaggaactc
    36361 ggcatcgagc gcgtcactct ctaccgatat gtcggtccca aaggcgagct cagagaccat
    36421 ggaaagcatg ttctcggact tacgtagtgg acttgcctcg gtttcgttcc ggtctttttg
    36481 agagcattat ttgttatcaa ggagaccata tatgtcatta aagcatagtg atgaatttaa
    36541 gcgtgatgca gttcgcatag cactcactag tggcttaaca cgccgtcaag ttgcgtcaga
    36601 tttaagtatt gggctttcca cgcttgggaa atggatcgca tcaatttccg atgaaactaa
    36661 aattcctacc caagacactg atcttctgcg tgagaatgaa cgtttacgca aagagaaccg
    36721 tatccttcgg gaggagaggg agatattaaa aaaggcagca atatttttcg cagtacaaaa
    36781 gctgtgagat ttcagtttat tacggattac cgtggctctc tctcacgttc acgcatatgt
    36841 cgtttgatgg gcgtaacaga tcgtggttta cgtgcatgga aacgccgtcc tccatcactg
    36901 cgccagcgtc gtgatcttat acttctagcg catatacgtg agcagcatcg gttgtgtttg
    36961 gggagctatg gtaggccgcg tatgacagaa gagttgaaag cgctgggcct gcaggttggg
    37021 cagcgtcggg ttggacgttt gatgcgccag aataacatta cagttgttcg aacgcgtaaa
    37081 ttcaaacgga caacggatag tcatcatacc ttcaacattg caccgaacct attaaaacaa
    37141 gactttagcg caagcgcacc caaccagaaa tgggcaggcg atatcactta tgtttggacc
    37201 agagaaggat gggtctatct tgctgttatc cttgacctgt attcccgtcg cgtgattggc
    37261 tgggcaacag gtgatcgatt aaagcaggat cttgcattaa gggcactgaa tatggcgttg
    37321 gctttacgca aaccaccacc gggttgtatt caacacacag accgtgggag ccaatattgc
    37381 gctcatgaat atcaaaagct actgctcaaa catcaattgc tgccgtccat gagcgggaaa
    37441 ggcaattgtt ttgataactc cgcagtagaa agcttcttta aatcattaaa ggctgagttg
    37501 atttggcgca gacactggca aacaaggcga gatattgaga ttgcaatctt cgaatatata
    37561 aatggctttt ataatccacg ccgaagacat tcaacactcg gctggaaatc gccggtggca
    37621 tttgagaaaa aagccgctta aaatgagaga tagaccggaa cacaaccggt gcaagtccat
    37681 agcaactcgt ttcttttcgc aggttgagcc acctccgcgc ttcatcagaa aactgaagga
    37741 acctccattg aatcgaacta atattttttt tggtgaatcg cattctgact ggttgcctgt
    37801 cagaggcgga gaatctggtg attttgtttt tcgacgtggt gacgggcatg ccttcgcgaa
    37861 aatcgcacct gcttcccgcc gcggtgagct cgctggagag cgtgaccgcc tcatttggct
    37921 caaaggtcga ggtgtggctt gccccgaggt gatcaactgg caggaggaac aggagggtgc
    37981 atgcttggtg ataacggcaa ttccgggagt accggcggct gatctgtctg gagcggattt
    38041 gctcaaagcg tggccgtcaa tggggcagca acttggcgct gttcacagcc tatcggttga
    38101 tcaatgtccg tttgagcgca ggctgtcgcg aatgttcgga cgcgccgttg atgtggtgtc
    38161 ccgcaatgcc gtcaatcccg acttcttacc ggacgaggac aagagtacgc cgcagctcga
    38221 tcttttggct cgtgtcgaac gagagctacc ggtgcggctc gaccaagagc gcaccgatat
    38281 ggttgtttgc catggtgatc cctgcatgcc gaacttcatg gtggacccta aaactcttca
    38341 atgcacgggt ctgatcgacc ttgggcggct cggaacagca gatcgctatg ccgatttggc
    38401 actcatgatt gctaacgccg aagagaactg ggcagcgcca gatgaagcag agcgcgcctt
    38461 cgctgtccta ttcaatgtat tggggatcga agcccccgac cgcgaacgcc ttgccttcta
    38521 tctgcgattg gaccctctga cttggggttg atgttcatgc cgcctgtttt tcctgctcat
    38581 tggcacgttt cgcaacctgt tctcattgcg gacacctttt ccagcctcgt ttggaaagtt
    38641 tcattgccag acgggactcc tgcaatcgtc aagggattga aacctataga agacattgct
    38701 gatgaactgc gcggggccga ctatctggta tggcgcaatg ggaggggagc agtccggttg
    38761 ctcggtcgtg agaacaatct gatgttgctc gaatatgccg gggagcgaat gctctctcac
    38821 atcgttgccg agcacggcga ctaccaggcg accgaaattg cagcggaact aatggcgaag
    38881 ctgtatgccg catctgagga acccctgcct tctgcccttc tcccgatccg ggatcgcttt
    38941 gcagctttgt ttcagcgggc gcgcgatgat caaaacgcag gttgtcaaac tgactacgtc
    39001 cacgcggcga ttatagccga tcaaatgatg agcaatgcct cggaactgcg tgggctacat
    39061 ggcgatctgc atcatgaaaa catcatgttc tccagtcgcg gctggctggt gatagatccc
    39121 gtcggtctgg tcggtgaagt gggctttggc gccgccaata tgttctacga tccggctgac
    39181 agagacgacc tttgtctcga tcctagacgc attgcacaga tggcggacgc attctctcgt
    39241 gcgctggacg tcgatccgcg tcgcctgctc gaccaggcgt acgcttatgg gtgcctttcc
    39301 gcagcttgga acgcggatgg agaagaggag caacgcgatc tagctatcgc ggccgcgatc
    39361 aagcaggtgc gacagacgtc atactagata tcaagcgact tctcctatcc cctgggaaca
    39421 catcaatctt accggagaat atcgtt
//
