# Supplementary material for: Selective targeting of a histone-like silencer Sfx to the R6K conjugal transfer operon
Source: bioRxiv preprint, doi:10.64898/2026.02.23.707533, version 1 (2026-02-24)
Supplement: Dataset 2 [file 707533_file03.zip › Dataset 2/pIA1710.gb]

LOCUS       pIA1710                38583 bp    DNA     circular SYN 17-FEB-2026
DEFINITION  synthetic circular DNA
ACCESSION   .
VERSION     .
KEYWORDS    .
SOURCE      synthetic DNA construct
  ORGANISM  synthetic DNA construct
REFERENCE   1  (bases 1 to 38583)
  AUTHORS   Artsimovitch Lab
  TITLE     Direct Submission
  JOURNAL   Exported Feb 17, 2026 from SnapGene 8.2.2
            https://www.snapgene.com
FEATURES             Location/Qualifiers
     source          1..38583
                     /mol_type="other DNA"
                     /organism="synthetic DNA construct"
     CDS             69..539
                     /codon_start=1
                     /product="putative nuclease; thermonuclease signature, 
                     Staphylococcal nuclease homologue, secreted (signal 
                     peptide)"
                     /label=yncBx
                     /translation="MKIFTLLTFTIAISSPSLLIAAELSGKVTRVLDGDTIEVLQDKTP
                     VRVRLANIDAPEKKQPFGSWSSKQLKSLIAGQPVTVTYMQKDRYGRVIGRVFTANGTES
                     NRFMVQSGAAWVYDHFNTDTSLPGLQRDAQEQKRGLWADSQPAPPWEWRHNH"
     CDS             554..703
                     /codon_start=1
                     /label=hyp23
                     /translation="MNNSEKERFNNRVCVGQVRISADVYINSGMSESAAEVMHSKMNLI
                     SMKF"
     CDS             734..907
                     /codon_start=1
                     /label=hyp24
                     /translation="VRLMDFRYSIIPGVFTFTGMKKLNSFLKAGSPIHLIRMDGYPENL
                     THYACPPLRPKK"
     CDS             954..1199
                     /codon_start=1
                     /label=hyp1
                     /note="hyp protein"
                     /translation="MRNGFVSDEQYQHSLAVFKELLDADVYESGNKKIIEKFESALDIC
                     LAYERQCSSQDLHKSLISSYSVLQPKRAAYPIISIY"
     CDS             1219..3543
                     /codon_start=1
                     /product="DNA topoisomerase III"
                     /label=topBx
                     /translation="MRLFIAEKPSLAKAIFEGLGGNPATEKKNGCYEHGTDVVTWCFGH
                     MLELYDPQDYDVKYAAWRFDDLPIKTPWPPKYKIRADAQQQTNIIFSLIEKATSIVHAG
                     DPDDEGCLLVDEILDYAKNTKPVQRLLVADLNLAPVQKALANMQPNEKFRGMTNSALAR
                     SLCDQGFGYNLTRGCTLKGQEKGFHGVLNVGRVQSAVLGLVNQRTLANQNHTESFYYDV
                     QAALSMNGHLLKAKYQVAEGDEKDEKNRLISEAQAKAVVEHVTGKKAVISETATKPEHT
                     KPPMPLNLSTLQQICARRFGYKAKETLDIMQGLYETHKLLTYPRTDNRYLSDEHFTQAG
                     DIADAIGATLPELATATAGMDKTQKHKAFNASKIEAHHAIIPTTKSGKGVQLNEKERNV
                     YSIVATHFIGLFYPDAIRNKTKTYFSIEDHVFTATQSVLVQKGWEVLGKDTEEDNAQDE
                     EVQTGFDLSMLQVNDDGVCESASIDKKATTPPRYFTDSTLLAAMTRAAKFIDDPDLRKA
                     LEAKDEGSSDQGSIGTEATRAGILEKLAANTGLVSIEKEKGYTELVWKTTKQGQEFCAA
                     LPPEVIKPNISALWAEKQAQIKSGEMTINDFIKENDDYIHTLISDLQQKGLNISSNAIP
                     CPACGNGVLRRIKGANGFFWGCSGYPGCKTSFPDKDGKPLTEKQPAGGASDRLDVPCPS
                     CNKEILVRPKGFFCTGCDFKLWSEIAGKKITSTQVETLIKKGKTGSLKGFTSTKTGKKF
                     DAALVLQDKNTGKVGFEFAKK"
     CDS             3641..4045
                     /codon_start=1
                     /label=hyp2
                     /note="hyp protein, SlyB?"
                     /translation="MSLTLPIMYFKTGSDLSQITHFEVNYPDDFVKQAWERPEINLFIV
                     CVATKKGAVREIKGGMAVLTSIPASNGLELSRALDDVLRKSDELRPLAGQKNNVFLPAK
                     VGLAGDPPTEQELLSLFYQQCLKHGTWGNA"
     CDS             complement(4122..4256)
                     /codon_start=1
                     /label=hyp3
                     /translation="MTVAERFDHIILVVSLCSLGAMMIIALCGLVIYKRNHSTDKKSR"
     CDS             complement(4413..5051)
                     /codon_start=1
                     /product="putative resolvase; Recombinase resolvase family"
                     /label=resolvase1
                     /translation="VTQTVPKGFVRAYLRASTSEQDASRALAAIDSFAEERGLNICNYY
                     IENESGSRLDRPELFRLLKDCRHNDILLIEDVDRLSRLTGEDWNSLKKLIRQKDIRVMA
                     INVPTTWIASGSHDFDSRMFAAINDMLLDMLAAVARRDYEQRRERQRQGISKAKKEGRY
                     KGRQANKERYDAINRLLDSGSSWSQVQKIMACSRGTISSAVKSRKLNAI"
     CDS             5326..5988
                     /codon_start=1
                     /label=parFx
                     /note="ParA"
                     /translation="MGITLLVSSDKGGVGKSTTTANLAAMLVNKGKSAIVLKTDKNNDM
                     MSWNEKRKENGLLPVSVQEGYGNVSKEISRLSKLCDVLIVDCPGHDSQEFRSALTVADI
                     MITLTKPSSDFESETLTTVTEKVRIAQKTNPKLQPWVLLTRINSSKPRHRQAAIKLDKF
                     LRSDSIWIQPLKTRLSDLDVFESACNEGAGVHDVSRATSLTAAKAQLELLAQELGII"
     CDS             complement(5974..6300)
                     /codon_start=1
                     /label=hyp4
                     /translation="MLSNAANAALRTVVLFCPVLTASASRMDSNPSDRRKLTSLPFLDA
                     GLLFAPEIKRAVSAFVAAPSVSGNFGRLSLRVIFIAPGYLFPISLIALRCKDNVKQQLF
                     LYDA"
     CDS             6068..6352
                     /codon_start=1
                     /label=ParGx
                     /note="conserved hyp protein"
                     /translation="MTLKLNRPKLPDTEGAATNADTARFISGANRRPASRKGRLVNFRL
                     SDGFESILEAEAVRTGQNKTTVLKAALAAFDNMDEAEKNRWILESAKIG"
     CDS             6470..6775
                     /codon_start=1
                     /label=hyp5
                     /note="hyp protein"
                     /translation="MTSKISKYEVIHRGECVNYMPPGTWVFIQRALCYGGGFWFGRVYN
                     VCFWLEFEKPTSLSIGIDYLMKLNSLTDKVHSFDDDFQLDLLLEEDTQCFIGQQRR"
     misc_feature    6684..7216
                     /label=Ori beta
     CDS             complement(7254..7709)
                     /codon_start=1
                     /product="hypothetical transmembrane protein"
                     /label=hyp6
                     /translation="MAKIYDFPQGAERRRMHRKIQWNNAVKLSKNGWSKPEVKRWSFLA
                     FISTGWYYFRLSVAVIFHIITICGLAVLAALSNTIFWIGGAICLVTWYTNDHQIWSTNN
                     LTIPIVFGLWVLSLVAAPLIDFFSQKLPFYRLLVPDAKREEVGEDDS"
     CDS             complement(7713..8630)
                     /codon_start=1
                     /label=pir
                     /translation="MRLKVMMDVNKKTKIRHRNELNHTLAQLPLPAKRVMYMALAPIDS
                     KEPLERGRVFKIRAEDLAALAKITPSLAYRQLKEGGKLLGASKISLRGDDIIALAKELN
                     LPFTAKNSPEELDLNIIEWIAYSNDEGYLSLKFTRTIEPYISSLIGKKNKFTTQLLTAS
                     LRLSSQYSSSLYQLIRKHYSNFKKKNYFIISVDELKEELIAYTFDKDGNIEYKYPDFPI
                     FKRDVLNKAIAEIKKKTEISFVGFTVHEKEGRKISKLKFEFVVDEDEFSGDKDDEAFFM
                     NLSEADAAFLKVFDETVPPKKAKG"
     rep_origin      8814..9202
                     /label=R6K gamma ori
                     /note="gamma replication origin from E. coli plasmid R6K; 
                     requires the R6K initiator protein pi for replication"
     rep_origin      8814..9202
                     /label=R6K gamma ori
                     /note="gamma replication origin from E. coli plasmid R6K; 
                     requires the R6K initiator protein pi for replication"
     misc_feature    9268..9381
                     /label=ssiA
                     /note="Escherichia coli plasmid R6K single-strand
                     initiation sequence ssiA; direct RNA primer synthesis in 
                     R6K replication; Nomura, Gene 108(1):15 (1991) 
                     Pubmed:1761225"
     CDS             9399..9542
                     /codon_start=1
                     /label=hyp7
                     /translation="MNARLKRVLMLIRLIRKTVIQEVELKITTDNALQCKYAVKTYCIT
                     IK"
     CDS             9539..10132
                     /codon_start=1
                     /product="Hsp40"
                     /label=dnaJx
                     /note="DNA J"
                     /translation="MMVYYLCWSGVVPGLIQKPTRAGASMNIQEALNVFGINSNGLSKD
                     DLKSAYKKLALKYHPDRNPLGVELMKAVNAAFDLLMTHFDKISQYSSENDSNTYNYGEE
                     LEKVLKELNGMEGIVFEVIGNWVWIDGETKKHKEALNKLGCKWASKKKKWFYRPEEHKS
                     RWNRAERSIDEIREMYGTDGVKKAKGRYKVESHA"
     CDS             10174..10731
                     /codon_start=1
                     /label=hyp8
                     /note="hyp protein AraC?"
                     /translation="MSNFKKNYEAVFIRVCFFLGENWRVDKRDTTCDDRIVMINPDLKG
                     YQIIARLDKNRLKIVGFCRIKHTTSSCSCFTVSPRRMPFDLARYIKKNLLCVAEKQCDE
                     VSSTVDKAEYDKTKKELLLHLLSKTVEVTPYQSHYSVICGIKAKSISADIHESSKGMYE
                     LKIHDLSFEQLLRLSGLLAKFD"
     CDS             10776..11039
                     /codon_start=1
                     /label=hyp9
                     /note="hyp protein"
                     /translation="MSEILSYRKNRGNVTFRITLSENSDGVLMHIEKFMKVRSNEPGKK
                     TTKRLVYEHTFYAKELESMKTIVADEEMMSFCLETLEKTQNG"
     CDS             11032..11250
                     /codon_start=1
                     /label=hyp10
                     /translation="MVNKPTPEQVKDARIKAGLSIQEAADRFGFTYTAWQAKETNGKTS
                     RGLAAGTYELLLLLAGEHPEYELVKKK"
     CDS             11346..11690
                     /codon_start=1
                     /label=hyp11
                     /note="hyp protein"
                     /translation="MKVFAIEFNAVNALKEEITCTSLIKSESIFLAIHAFEEQNRGKGY
                     IVTSVREENTNELSAIKSLKANVRFWFLECGYSSESVINKVNAWYNFAFTQKEQDEAKK
                     EIIKEIKKSC"
     CDS             11767..11916
                     /codon_start=1
                     /label=hyp12
                     /translation="MSERMLSAIAAVEKGMPPVFPVMPFALFPEFMTLLKLALEKRKTE
                     SFDN"
     CDS             11932..12189
                     /codon_start=1
                     /label=hyp13 (VirBR)
                     /translation="MTKKEFLSFISQQKGSGAVRFSLGFGANGEIILYWTNDEGFRVWR
                     VLSGNRGHKPSQANKERITKFRHWLHDAREGIEGDNQPGK"
     CDS             complement(11998..12246)
                     /codon_start=1
                     /label=hyp14
                     /translation="MQKKHLPQTGGLRRIDYSDLFTRLIVAFYALAGIMQPVPEFSYTF
                     FISLARFMPSVTGQNPPNSEPFIISPIKNNLSIGSKS"
     misc_feature    12109..12375
                     /label=ssiB
                     /note="Escherichia coli plasmid R6K single-strandinitiation
                     sequence ssiB; direct RNA primer synthesis in R6K 
                     replication; Nomura, Gene 108(1):15 (1991) Pubmed:1761225"
     misc_feature    12218..12757
                     /label=Ori alpha
     misc_feature    12427..12523
                     /label=Ori-alpha LIR (oriT)
     CDS             12526..13074
                     /codon_start=1
                     /product="DNA distortion polypeptide 1; ddp1; formerly
                     TaxA; putative DNA binding protein of ArcA superfamily; 
                     similar to TraY of F-like plasmids"
                     /label=dtrX1
                     /note="TaxA"
                     /translation="MMKKIQFRVEDEDHDYLLVCLKSIYPDEPNLTVAKGMKLLASALL
                     KSKDKKIEESIIDDNDDFIKTTLYLTATQRSKIEKASIRHGWTISRECRFRIQTTLDNN
                     LDFYDQELLMLNRCRNVVDKIGRNFHYIIVNNQSMLLEKDDFYQDAQKLTFEMRSLKEQ
                     FENYIALCKGRTVSNKVEV"
     CDS             13077..14234
                     /codon_start=1
                     /product="TaxC_relaxase (ddp2); belongs to VirD2 nickase
                     family; formerly TaxC; R6K oriT-nickase"
                     /label=rlxX1
                     /note="TaxC"
                     /translation="MGVFVEKDYRVKRKSSENGRKSAFAHKVKNGGENYKKNVREKINR
                     KGASKEVVVKISGGAVTRQGIKNSIDYMSRESQLSVMNESGQVWQGEEIKEAKEHMVDA
                     ANDAQHVHDDKGRENKKITQNIVFSPPVSAKVKPEGLLDSVRKTLNKKYPNNRFVLGYH
                     EDKKEHPHVHVVFRIKDTDGKRTDIKKKDLREIRTGFCNELILKGYDVKATHKQTQGLN
                     QSIKDAHASAPKRQKGVYEVVDVGYDHYQHDKSKPKQHFLKLKTLNKGVEKTYWGAGFG
                     DLVQRESVKKGDLVKLKKLGQKEVKIPALDKNGIQQGWKTAHRNDWQLQNLGVKGIDRK
                     LSNDKSFKLDDISSIQKQQQQMKKFNLVKQNMLQSQQKIKVGIKF"
     CDS             14595..15086
                     /codon_start=1
                     /label=actX
                     /note="ActX"
                     /translation="MKWYVLQFTTTRFAAVFKHLERLNFSYYCPMATEKYRRPDKQLSY
                     RERLTPLFPGYLFIQADFDEVHTTTITGLPHTQRFIAFGGEPLAVPDDEVCNVQKGERN
                     LLNFDEYPRLVEIMMMSEPRMRSMAMLNYITEKSLSHKMKRKKNDCHQKKESSKAQAAT
                     "
     CDS             15311..15955
                     /codon_start=1
                     /product="SltX1 soluble transglycosylase involved in
                     conjugation; related to lysozyme-like superfamily (VirB1)"
                     /label=sltX1
                     /label=sltX1 (tivB1?)
                     /note="VirB1"
                     /translation="MLSTTAFVALAMQCAASIHPDTAQEVARVESGFNPYAIAEIIPKN
                     ERKEGDSGVISHFPKTKEDALKIVQNIESRNRRYSVGLMQITSTNFSQYGVNADKLFSP
                     CTNLAVFEKVLLDCYTRGGNLKNALSCYYSGNFSTGKKTESGFGNTSYNQRIGYNQSVN
                     KKDWEVPSVREDIKKNNATQKISNRITTIYPQYAMRGTVLDEKETTNVESE"
     CDS             15939..16229
                     /codon_start=1
                     /product="putative propilin gene related to TrbC
                     superfamily (VirB2)"
                     /label=tivB2
                     /note="VirB2"
                     /translation="MLKVNKRFLTLSVFMAALMVCVAEPAFADDVSTKTTGFLQKIIDF
                     LTDIRKPAITIIALIIGYIAIFSRQHASWITPLIIGIIIFIVAPYLPNWLA"
     CDS             16253..19012
                     /codon_start=1
                     /product="due to a 2bp insertion at nt 2270 in the
                     EMBL:ECO6342 entry, this gene has been split into 2 
                     proteins: Q9EUF9_ECOLI PilX3 protein (VirB3 superfamily) 
                     and Q9EUF8_ECOLI PilX4 protein (VirB4_CagE superfamily); 
                     compare to sequence at AJ006342"
                     /label=tivB3-4
                     /translation="MSTVFKGLTRPALIRGLGVPLYPFLAMCVLVVLLGVWIDDLMYFL
                     ILPGWFAIKRVTKIDERFFDLLYLRAVVKGHPLANKRFSAVHYAGSQYDEVDISKVDNF
                     MKLKDQASIEALIPYSSHITDDLVVTKNRDLLATWQVDGAYFECVDDEDLTLLTDQLNT
                     LIRSFEGRAITFYTHRVRVRKEVKVGFNSKIPFVNRVMNDYYSSLSEPEYFENRLYLTI
                     CYKPFNIEDKVSHFISKNKKENNIFDEPINDMNEICGRLDTYLSRFHAHRLGLVEENGR
                     VFSDQLSLFQYLLSGKWQKVRVTNSPFYTYLGGKDLFFGNDAGQITASQNARYFRSIEI
                     KDYFQETDAGIFDALMYLPVEYVFTSSFTSMDKQAAVKALDDQIDKLELTDDAAKSLLA
                     DLRVGLDMVSSGYNSFGKCHQTLIVFADTPERLVKDTNIVTTTLEDLGLIVTYSTLSLG
                     AAFFSQLPGNYNLRPRLSMLSSLNFAEMESFHNFFHGKATGNTWGNSLMALRGSGNDVY
                     HLNYHMTTENINFFGKNPTLGHCEILGTSNVGKTVLMMIMSYAAQQFGTPESFPENRKV
                     RKLTTVFFDKDRAGEVGIRAMGGAYFRVKGGEPTGWNPAALPPTKRNIAFVKDIIRLIC
                     KLNGNTVDDYQHSLISSAVDRLMQREDRSFPISKLIPLIMEPDDTETKRHGLKARLRAW
                     KQGGEYGWLLDNASDSFDVAHLDVFGIDGTEFLDDKVVAPVASFYLIYRVTMLADGRRL
                     LIYMDEFWQWINNDAFKDFVYNKLKTGRKLDMVLVPATQSPDELIKSPIAAAVREQCAT
                     HIYLANPKAKRNEYVDELQVRDLYFDKIKAIDPLSRQFLVVKNPQRQGERDDFAAFAKL
                     DLGKAAYYLPILSASAEQLELFDEIWSEGMAPEEWIDTYLERANRGVK"
     CDS             19014..19751
                     /codon_start=1
                     /product="related to VirB5_like superfamily"
                     /label=tivB5
                     /note="VirB5"
                     /translation="MKKLYLALALSCFSVNALALTEGVIVHDAKSAIDTASQWVKEAKQ
                     WQKELTAYKDELLTKTGIRDVQGLVQDAQSVSKELTDIYEQGNSFIDDYIQNPNGVLSE
                     KAKSLLTDYKVTDTCKGLGYTGDLVRGCEASFLSQLAGVEYGNKLESKLRKDNASMKDL
                     IDQVKNAKDTKATQDATNAISLENLKFEKLKFQYEMYRDKQRDLAQYKEKMAQATYQKQ
                     QLDAVNEPLSYKEQFTKQSFELN"
     CDS             19758..20021
                     /codon_start=1
                     /product="putative membrane lipoprotein involved in entry 
                     exclusion"
                     /label=eex
                     /note="Eex"
                     /translation="MMRKLNLILVATGMTFLLAGCEDVKSVDWWQSHPDEAGKKVSECK
                     QSGDDSENCRNAKDGLFRYQQLHSKSPSYKDAFKSSTSKGEK"
     CDS             20033..21088
                     /codon_start=1
                     /product="related to TrbL superfamily (VirB6)"
                     /label=tivB6
                     /note="VirB6"
                     /translation="MATSDFFQTARDVILNTLDQSTTGQLDRISSIASSLGKFGISIFI
                     LWYAYTVVVGKQKSAVQDFLWNLFRFWMIMIFVTNAGGWLDSSTQAIDGLKESFSGGDP
                     WLWLDQLWTKVQQVAAFLMSKDPSTYVKTDGAIASIFTYAGGIVALLLCTIVYFSAEVT
                     LKVLTVTAPLFIICLSFGFLRQMFNSWLQLIFSSLLIFLFGALALKAGTTFLNGILSVS
                     VQDAEPLNLIATGATAFVAGAFMAWIIWQAKTYASQLAGVGVEGALQGAAAMGLGAATF
                     GASRMGGKILGMGKNAGAGAWKGLRREKEGLAESTGVSGKVGNLTGQGINIGAKKLRNA
                     AIEMAKKKYGG"
     CDS             21160..21288
                     /codon_start=1
                     /product="TivB7 conjugation transfer protein; related to
                     VirB7 superfamily"
                     /label=tivB7
                     /translation="MKIIIAVIVTLCLVGCQAAHQLPQVSGKSEPVNSAEVMRNGV"
     CDS             21278..22000
                     /codon_start=1
                     /product="related to VirB8 superfamily, putative primary 
                     constituent of a DNA transporter"
                     /label=tivB8
                     /note="VirB8"
                     /translation="MEFKFPQLKFFKKKEEVTDSSSSFEEKNQNLQEKMNRIYKYGGMS
                     GMAIGVLSLLALNAALPLKETLVEAYLINSVNGVAERLTSVKKENLSENEALAKYFINQ
                     YVKRREGYNYFSLQHDYDYVLLYSAENVATDYNALINGNNSPKVIYKKAEQTATVQDDP
                     SIILSSSSRADDKDKGAYIRFRLTIRDVATGTEKQQYWNVRLTYRIEPQIEMASGERNN
                     NPLKFVVTSYARDKEDKG"
     CDS             22006..22935
                     /codon_start=1
                     /product="related to VirB9_CagX_TrbG superfamily. The
                     VirB7/VirB9 heterodimer localizes at the outer membrane and
                     plays a critical role in stabilizing other VirB proteins 
                     during assembly of the transfer machine"
                     /label=tivB9
                     /translation="MKLRKNALFVAVLLASNICSAAVLPTGSRFDPRNQVVSYNPQNTT
                     VINSAVGYTTTLVFDDDETVISARTGFPQGWSVNKEDNLVYLEVQPVKQTVQNNKSDED
                     GNESSEVVNVALDPENDLERWRTNLFVRTTKRNYSMELNARTFKNPDKIAFVINYQYPQ
                     ERRKEQAEIEIKRIEAYNKQKEELAINRELENAKSPRNWQYYKRVAEGSQDISPDYAYD
                     DGRYTWLGFSPTKKIPSVFVMSGNEETITNPVIVTRGANTLLGVPVDKRFVLRLGKQVV
                     GIENKGFGKVRLQAADTVSPKVEKEVIQ"
     CDS             22932..24146
                     /codon_start=1
                     /product="related to TrbI superfamily (VirB10)"
                     /label=tivB10
                     /translation="VSEQENKVPTAVEIERALRERRQQELEQASTDSDKGDAAEPDKRL
                     GIDKLKKSRKGLVVIIVAFLLLAIGVCFYYVPSIIRAMSSSEEKPATKTVPTGTVKRQT
                     GLSDDIDPFNQSQRDDSKEAVERDTGKNEQVKAEEKPQNMQHSYSRALDVAYGGSSGSG
                     SSNSVNQSQAETNDQDGDAASTEKTVELVKNGASVSLSEIKRVPYDPNLFIPENTAIKC
                     SLDRRFISDLAGKLVCTINEDVYSANRNVKLIDKGTAAYLMYKSGTFRHGQGAVFIMAT
                     KLRTRKEPFIDIPLIDTQAAGALGEAGASGWIDTHFSDRFLGAMMIGMIPDFAQAASGA
                     AKNNKDNQTDYTANSRQAFADIARESFSNSVNIPPTLYKNQGEIITLIVGQDLDFSKIY
                     KLKMK"
     CDS             24164..25201
                     /codon_start=1
                     /product="related to P-loop NTPase superfamily; VirB11"
                     /label=tivB11
                     /translation="MTVNNENRHIIYDIVNDYFSQWLNNSDGLTEIAVNRPGELFTKIN
                     GKWKKEQTNMSYQDCLSFASAIADYHDNGSITPEYPLRSATLPDGERVQIVIPPATEKD
                     TVSITIRKPSSVFLSHDHFVRQGFYSKLNAGTAFESKQDDLSDIYKKNRFEEFIPACLK
                     SGKTMVFCAGTGAGKTTFANACLEFIPHHLRCISIEDTDEAKFKFHENHVKLFYPAEGE
                     NKVVTSATLLRSGFRMNPDRILTTEIRGAEAWDFLKGASSGHAGNITTVHEMNPVDAVL
                     GIVQRCYMNPECQNLPYNVLLRRVLSNIDVIMSIKYLDEEDARFASGIYYRSVDFEKYF
                     KMLKE"
     CDS             25206..27041
                     /codon_start=1
                     /product="formerly TaxB; CplX1 is related to IncP TraG-like
                     proteins, and is a member of the VirD4 protein superfamily 
                     involved in coupling the relaxosome to the DNA-transport 
                     apparatus"
                     /label=CplX1
                     /translation="MSLKLPDKGQWAFIILVMCLIAYYTGSVAIYFFNHKTPLYIWKHY
                     DSLLLWRVIIDSSIKSEVRFTALPSLLSGALASLAAPAFIIWKLNQKDAPLFGDAKFAS
                     DSDLKKSKLLKWEKENDTDILVGRYKGKYLWYTAPDFVSLGAGTRAGKGAAIGIPNMLV
                     KKHSIIALDPKQELWKITSKVREQILGNKVYLLDPFNTKTHKCNPLFYVDLKSESGAKD
                     LLKLVEILFPSFGLTGAEAHFNNLAGQYWTGLAKLLHFFINFAPEWIEELRVKPVFSIG
                     TVVDLYSNIDREQVLSNRETFEELAQGNETALFHLKDALTKIREYHETEDEQRSSIDGS
                     FRKKMSLFYLPTVRKCTDGNDFDLRQMRREDITVYVGVNAEDMILAYDFLNLFFNLVVE
                     VTLRENPDFDPTLKHDCLLFLDEFPSIGYMPIIKKGSGYIAGYKLKLLTIYQNISQLNE
                     IYGTEGAKTLLSAHPCRVIYAVSEEDDAKKISEKLGYITARSKGSSKTSGKATSRSNSE
                     NEAQRALVLPQELGTLDFSEEMIILKGEHPVKAEKALYYLDNYFMERLMLVSPKLTALT
                     ASINRSNKIFGVKGIKYPSKEKMLSVGELESEVLL"
     CDS             27038..27433
                     /codon_start=1
                     /product="family of Cag pathogenicity island proteins"
                     /label=cag12
                     /translation="MKKLILLSAIVMSGCSSPPEPPQVNWSDKPETMNSQLPDWQPTNQ
                     VVKSDKVTSTWMKVITNFSPENRLYDDSVFYAVAHSPVIIVETTNGGDFFIAKKWLRNN
                     GAYGVIQYRYKSNGFGVRSTNIYFERG"
     CDS             27436..27768
                     /codon_start=1
                     /product="mating pair formation protein"
                     /label=trbMx
                     /translation="MKIMLIAAIVGLLISCPALARKHNHTDGLNQVGDPCLLMTCMIGK
                     LQGDTQPACQPVNQRFFNVRVFTPYYNPEATARLRQSILTRCVGSVENRDNLEAVIERY
                     GRSFQE"
     CDS             complement(27869..28651)
                     /codon_start=1
                     /product="Tn3 family transposase, partial; the second part
                     of the tnpAx, which is disrupted by Tn3 transposon "
                     /label=tnpA_partial2
                     /translation="VSDQYAPFATQVIPATASEAPYILDGLLMNDAGRHIREQFTDTGG
                     FTDHVFAACAILGYRFAPRIRDLPSKRLYAFNPSAAPAHLRALIGGKVNQAMIERNWPD
                     ILRIAATIAAGTVAPSQILRKLASYPRQNELATALREVGRVERTLFMIDWILDAELQRR
                     AQIGLNKGEAHHALKRAISFHRRGEIRDRSAEGQHYRIAGMNLLAAIIIFWNTMKLGEV
                     VANQKRDGKLLSPDLLAHVSPLGWEHINLTGEYRWPKP"
     CDS             complement(27869..28363)
                     /codon_start=1
                     /label=transposase_1
                     /translation="MIERNWPDILRIAATIAAGTVAPSQILRKLASYPRQNELATALRE
                     VGRVERTLFMIDWILDAELQRRAQIGLNKGEAHHALKRAISFHRRGEIRDRSAEGQHYR
                     IAGMNLLAAIIIFWNTMKLGEVVANQKRDGKLLSPDLLAHVSPLGWEHINLTGEYRWPK
                     P"
     misc_feature    28652..33599
                     /label=transposon Tn3 region
                     /note="Complete transposon Tn3 region; 100% id to Tn3 from
                     E. coli plasmid pAPEC-02-R (4948bp); 9bp (ccatgaaag) 
                     deletion compare to ISTN3X (V00613.1)"
     CDS             complement(28685..31723)
                     /codon_start=1
                     /product="Tn3 family transposase; may from Enterobacteria
                     phage P7"
                     /label=tnpA
                     /translation="VLKKPSGREADMPVDFLTTEQVESYGRFTGEPDELQLARYFHLDE
                     ADKEFIGKSRGDHNRLGIALQIGCVRFLGTFLTDMNHIPSGVRHFTARQLGIRDITVLA
                     EYGQRENTRREHAALIRQHYQYREFAWPWTFRLTRLLYTRSWISNERPGLLFDLATGWL
                     MQHRIILPGATTLTRLISEVREKATLRLWNKLALIPSAEQRSQLEMLLGPTDCSRLSLL
                     ESLKKGPVTISGPAFNEAIERWKTLNDFGLHAENLSTLPAVRLKNLARYAGMTSVFNIA
                     RMSPQKRMAVLVAFVLAWETLALDDALDVLDAMLAVIIRDARKIGQKKRLRSLKDLDKS
                     ALALASACSYLLKEETPDESIRAEVFSYIPRQKLAEIITLVREIARPSDDNFHDEMVEQ
                     YGRVRRFLPHLLNTVKFSSAPAGVTTLNACDYLSREFSSRRQFFDDAPTEIISQSWKRL
                     VINKEKHITRRGYTLCFLSKLQDSLRRRDVYVTGSNRWGDPRARLLQGADWQANRIKVY
                     RSLGHPTDPQEAIKSLGHQLDSRYRQVAARLGENEAVELDVSGPKPRLTISPLASLDEP
                     DSLKRLSKMISDLLPPVDLTELLLEINAHTGFADEFFHASEASARVDDLPVSISAVLMA
                     EACNIGLEPLIRSNVPALTRHRLNWTKANYLRAETITSANARLVDFQATLPLAQIWGGG
                     EVASADGMRFVTPVRTINAGPNRKYFGNNRGITWYNFVSDQYSGFHGIVIPGTLRDSIF
                     VLEGLLEQETGLNPTEIMTDTAGASDLVFGLFWLLGYQFSPRLADAGASVFWRMDHDAD
                     YGVLNDIARGQSDPRKIVLQWDEMIRTAGSLKLGKVQASVLVRSLLKSERPSGLTQAII
                     EVGRINKTLYLLNYIDDEDYRRRILTQLNRGESRHAVARAICHGQKGEIRKRYTDGQED
                     QLGALGLVTNAVVLWNTIYMQAALDHLRAQGETLNDEDIARLSPLCHGHINMLGHYSFT
                     LAELVTKGHLRPLKEASEAENVA"
     CDS             31852..32409
                     /codon_start=1
                     /product="Transposon_Tn3_resolvase"
                     /label=tnpR
                     /translation="MRIFGYARVSTSQQSLDIQIRALKDAGVKANRIFTDKASGSSTDR
                     EGLDLLRMKVEEGDVILVKKLDRLGRDTADMIQLIKEFDAQGVAVRFIDDGISTDGDMG
                     QMVVTILSAVAQAERRRILERTNEGRQEAKLKGIKFGRRRTVDRNVVLTLHQKGTGATE
                     IAHQLSIARSTVYKILEDERAS"
     promoter        32487..32591
                     /gene="bla"
                     /label=AmpR promoter
     CDS             join(32592..32660,32661..33452)
                     /codon_start=1
                     /gene="bla"
                     /product="beta-lactamase"
                     /label=AmpR
                     /note="confers resistance to ampicillin, carbenicillin, and
                     related antibiotics"
                     /translation="MSIQHFRVALIPFFAAFCLPVFAHPETLVKVKDAEDQLGARVGYI
                     ELDLNSGKILESFRPEERFPMMSTFKVLLCGAVLSRVDAGQEQLGRRIHYSQNDLVEYS
                     PVTEKHLTDGMTVRELCSAAITMSDNTAANLLLTTIGGPKELTAFLHNMGDHVTRLDRW
                     EPELNEAIPNDERDTTMPAAMATTLRKLLTGELLTLASRQQLIDWMEADKVAGPLLRSA
                     LPAGWFIADKSGAGERGSRGIIAALGPDGKPSRIVVIYTTGSQATMDERNRQIAEIGAS
                     LIKHW"
     misc_feature    33629..36146
                     /label=CP4-57 prophage fragment
     CDS             34085..35788
                     /codon_start=1
                     /label=yfjW
                     /translation="MAFVSEREIVRKIFSKKIDFTILAFFYISSIFFLLCSGVLFQYFT
                     AAFTKGNCYECSMKLDYIKQFYFSLETAWYLISAVAVFIASVFIQHRIKAYLTLLAITW
                     IVLTITDVALIHALDNIAMNNILLNILYNLFGAILLSLFMCLSNSLLFHLNKIKHIPMI
                     LSAMIPLVSAIIIAILITAVIYLLFARQAVEIEMDISEGSDIAYVGVKDNEESFGFLND
                     KKTDTPTYLDVIKNGSLIYNDTQGLSGADIYIVSGCYALPDLLRNVPLDAKKSFLNVKK
                     LEITQKLPMMGFIQGESADVMPKAASRLSLSKQDDKFMLASSVTDSQIKFKSNNAQLMV
                     AFAFMPITTNGILHDYTYDIIINDKKYKIENHVAPLSRLDKNKKMKCEYQQISDLTNTY
                     NINANYLTGFLLVLKPDDIINYNNSPSVLLKTDFAFYKKTYQKLDKIYDDISNGKLSSL
                     RATGISQFSINGKHLSLRPESEIIISEGSLYGLVNKSKKIKIYGTADLVFVDNKIMNLR
                     KITYLQSKLEIFGSSIMDILKYIFGLGLLAISIKFIHSYFKNDVNENLFL"
     CDS             36885..37688
                     /codon_start=1
                     /product="aminoglycoside O-phosphotransferase APH(3'')-Ib"
                     /label=strA
                     /translation="LNRTNIFFGESHSDWLPVRGGESGDFVFRRGDGHAFAKIAPASRR
                     GELAGERDRLIWLKGRGVACPEVINWQEEQEGACLVITAIPGVPAADLSGADLLKAWPS
                     MGQQLGAVHSLSVDQCPFERRLSRMFGRAVDVVSRNAVNPDFLPDEDKSTPQLDLLARV
                     ERELPVRLDQERTDMVVCHGDPCMPNFMVDPKTLQCTGLIDLGRLGTADRYADLALMIA
                     NAEENWAAPDEAERAFAVLFNVLGIEAPDRERLAFYLRLDPLTWG"
     CDS             37688..38524
                     /codon_start=1
                     /product="aminoglycoside O-phosphotransferase APH(6)-Id"
                     /label=strB
                     /translation="MFMPPVFPAHWHVSQPVLIADTFSSLVWKVSLPDGTPAIVKGLKP
                     IEDIADELRGADYLVWRNGRGAVRLLGRENNLMLLEYAGERMLSHIVAEHGDYQATEIA
                     AELMAKLYAASEEPLPSALLPIRDRFAALFQRARDDQNAGCQTDYVHAAIIADQMMSNA
                     SELRGLHGDLHHENIMFSSRGWLVIDPVGLVGEVGFGAANMFYDPADRDDLCLDPRRIA
                     QMADAFSRALDVDPRRLLDQAYAYGCLSAAWNADGEEEQRDLAIAAAIKQVRQTSY"
ORIGIN
        1 ggccaaagcc ttagcgtagg atttcgccct ctcccgcaaa cgacccctta gaaaggtatc
       61 agcaagctat gaaaatattc accttattaa cattcacaat cgccatatcg tcgccctctt
      121 tactgattgc agcggaatta agcggcaaag taacacgcgt tctcgacggc gacaccatcg
      181 aggtactaca ggataaaacg cctgttagag ttcgccttgc taacatcgat gcgccggaaa
      241 agaaacagcc ctttgggagc tggtccagta aacagcttaa aagtctgata gcagggcagc
      301 ctgttaccgt tacatatatg caaaaagacc gctacggacg tgttatcggg cgcgtcttca
      361 cggcgaacgg tacggaatca aaccgcttta tggtgcaatc cggcgctgca tgggtatatg
      421 accacttcaa cacagatact tccttgcctg gtctgcaacg ggatgctcaa gagcaaaagc
      481 gtggtctatg ggctgacagt caaccagcgc cgccgtggga atggcgtcac aatcattagt
      541 ttgcgaggca taaatgaata attctgagaa agagcgtttt aacaatcggg tttgtgtggg
      601 gcaggtacgt atcagcgcag acgtttatat aaactccggt atgtctgaaa gcgcggcaga
      661 agtgatgcat tcaaaaatga atttaataag tatgaagttc taaagccttt attcaaagga
      721 gccgaggcta tcggtgagat tgatggattt caggtattct ataattccag gggtttttac
      781 ttttactgga atgaagaaac taaattcctt cttgaaagct ggctcaccta tccatcttat
      841 ccgtatggat ggttatcctg aaaatctgac gcactacgct tgtccacccc ttcgtccgaa
      901 aaaataaatt tttccgtcct cacggttttc aaatttgaac agcaggtttt tttatgagaa
      961 atggttttgt cagcgatgaa caatatcagc actcattggc cgtttttaaa gagcttcttg
     1021 atgccgatgt ttatgaaagc ggtaataaaa aaattatcga aaagttcgaa tcggctttag
     1081 atatttgttt ggcttatgaa cgtcaatgct ctagtcagga tttacataag tctctcataa
     1141 gttcttattc agtcttgcag cccaagcggg ctgcttatcc gattatatcc atatattgaa
     1201 aggtaaaagg taaatattat gagactcttt attgctgaaa aaccatcttt agctaaagcc
     1261 attttcgaag gattaggtgg caaccctgct actgaaaaga aaaatggttg ttatgaacat
     1321 ggaactgatg ttgtcacgtg gtgttttggt catatgcttg agctttatga tcctcaagac
     1381 tatgacgtga aatacgccgc ctggcgtttt gatgacctgc cgatcaaaac gccctggccg
     1441 cccaagtaca aaatcagagc cgatgcacag cagcaaacta acatcatctt ttctctcatc
     1501 gagaaagcga ccagtatcgt tcatgccgga gacccggacg atgaaggctg cctgttggtt
     1561 gatgaaattt tagattacgc aaaaaataca aaacccgttc agcgccttct cgttgcagat
     1621 ctcaacctcg ctcccgttca gaaggctctc gccaatatgc agcctaacga gaaattcagg
     1681 ggcatgacaa atagcgctct ggcacgctct ctatgcgatc agggattcgg ctacaacctt
     1741 acgcgcggct gtacccttaa agggcaggag aaaggctttc atggcgtcct gaatgttggt
     1801 cgtgtgcaaa gcgctgttct tgggctggtt aaccagagaa ctctggctaa ccagaaccac
     1861 acagaaagct tttattatga tgttcaagcg gcattgtcga tgaacgggca tctcttaaag
     1921 gccaaatatc aagtcgctga aggtgatgaa aaggatgaaa aaaatcgtct gatctctgag
     1981 gctcaggcga aggcggttgt tgagcatgtc acgggtaaaa aagctgttat ttctgaaacg
     2041 gccaccaaac ccgaacacac taaaccgcct atgccgctga acctttcgac actgcaacaa
     2101 atctgcgcaa gacgtttcgg ttataaggca aaagaaacgc tcgatatcat gcaaggtctt
     2161 tacgaaactc ataagctttt gacctatccg cgaacagata accgctatct gtctgacgag
     2221 catttcactc aggctggcga tattgccgac gctatcggcg cgacgttacc agagctggcg
     2281 accgcgaccg ctggcatgga taaaacgcaa aaacataaag cttttaacgc aagcaaaatt
     2341 gaggctcacc acgctattat cccgaccact aaaagcggga aaggcgttca gcttaatgag
     2401 aaagaacgca atgtatacag cattgttgct actcacttta tcggtctctt ctatcctgac
     2461 gccatacgca acaaaaccaa gacgtacttc agtattgaag atcatgtgtt cactgcaact
     2521 caaagtgttc ttgtgcagaa gggttgggaa gtcctgggta aagataccga agaagacaat
     2581 gcgcaggatg aggaagtaca aaccggcttt gatttatcta tgctacaggt caatgatgat
     2641 ggtgtgtgtg agtctgcaag catcgataag aaagcaacga ctcctcctcg ctacttcacg
     2701 gattcaacgt tacttgctgc aatgaccaga gcagcaaaat ttattgatga cccggactta
     2761 agaaaggctc tggaagccaa agatgaagga agcagcgatc agggcagcat cggaactgaa
     2821 gcgacccgcg ctggcatcct tgaaaagctt gcagctaata cagggttagt ttctatcgag
     2881 aaagagaaag gctatacgga actggtctgg aaaacgacaa aacaaggtca ggagttttgt
     2941 gccgccttac ctcctgaagt cataaaaccg aatatttcag cgttatgggc tgaaaagcag
     3001 gcgcagataa aatcgggaga aatgactatc aatgatttta tcaaggagaa cgatgattac
     3061 attcatactc tgatcagtga tctccaacag aaagggctta acatctcttc taacgcgata
     3121 ccctgccctg cgtgtggtaa tggagtgcta cgcaggatta aaggcgctaa cggctttttc
     3181 tggggctgtt ccggttatcc aggctgtaaa acttccttcc ctgataaaga cgggaaacca
     3241 ctaacggaga agcaaccagc gggaggagca agtgaccgcc tcgatgtacc atgtccttcc
     3301 tgtaacaagg agatactggt tagacctaaa ggttttttct gtaccgggtg tgatttcaaa
     3361 ctctggtcag aaattgctgg taaaaaaata accagcactc aggttgagac gctgatcaaa
     3421 aaaggtaaaa cgggttcgct caaaggcttt actagtacta aaactggaaa aaaatttgac
     3481 gctgctttag ttttacagga taaaaacacg ggaaaagtag gttttgaatt cgctaaaaaa
     3541 taagggcatt gactatgtcc ggtaccgagc aagcataata aattctttaa agccccgcac
     3601 ctaaagccgg ggctttttgt tttatgataa aggaggagta atgagtctta ctttgccaat
     3661 tatgtacttt aaaacaggaa gcgatcttag ccagataacg cattttgaag tgaactaccc
     3721 ggatgatttt gtaaaacaag cgtgggaacg gccagaaata aatctcttca tagtttgtgt
     3781 agcaacaaag aaaggcgcgg ttcgggagat caagggaggc atggccgtac ttaccagcat
     3841 acccgccagt aatgggcttg aactatccag ggctcttgat gacgttctta gaaaatctga
     3901 tgaactccgc ccgctcgcag gtcagaagaa taacgtgttc cttccggcaa aggttggtct
     3961 tgcgggtgac ccccccacag aacaagagtt gcttagtctt ttttatcagc agtgcctgaa
     4021 acacggaaca tggggtaatg cctgataaaa aggtaacgct acgtgaaatc tgaggcgttc
     4081 atgcgggttg tcacccttag atttcaagac aagagccggg gttatcggct ctttttgtcg
     4141 gtagagtgat tacgtttgta aataaccaag ccacatagag caattatcat catagctcca
     4201 agcgagcaga gcgaaactac caggatgata tgatcgaatc gttcggctac tgtcatgttt
     4261 atcctcaaaa agcattaaaa attccacgat gatttagtta caacacacaa gagattacac
     4321 ttgcccttcc ctctggcctc cgcaccatat tagccacact cgcaagccaa gcagagtcgg
     4381 cttaaattct attgagtgtt gtaactacta gcttaaatgg cgttcaactt cctcgatttt
     4441 acagcactac taattgtccc tcgactacag gccataattt tctgtacctg actccaggaa
     4501 ctaccgctat cgagcaaccg attgatggca tcgtatcgct ccttattggc ctgtcgcccc
     4561 ttataccttc cctctttttt agctttacta atcccctgtc tttgacgttc ccggcgttgt
     4621 tcatagtcac gacgtgccac agcagccagc atgtcgagca acatatcgtt aattgcagca
     4681 aacatgcggc tatcaaaatc atggcttcct gaagctatcc atgttgtcgg aacgttgatg
     4741 gccatcactc gtatatcttt ctgcctaatc aattttttca agctgttcca gtcttcgcca
     4801 gtcagacgtg agagccgatc tacatcctca attaagagaa tatcgttgtg ccggcagtcc
     4861 ttgagcaacc tgaataattc aggccggtca agcctcgaac cagattcatt ctcaatgtag
     4921 taattgcaaa tgttcagccc acgttcctcg gcaaaactat caatcgcagc cagagcgcga
     4981 gaagcatctt gttcagatgt agaggcgcgt aaataagccc ggacaaagcc tttcggtaca
     5041 gtttgagtca cagtgtagaa ccagttcgat ttaggtagtt aaagcataac tatacagtac
     5101 ccgttatggg tggtatttaa aaggcatact caaaaagaac caaacatttt gactttatgt
     5161 gacgatgtaa cgtcatataa agacgatgta aagacaacat aaagacacaa taaatacatt
     5221 ttccccgaca ccatctttac acgcacctag ctttacgcta taaccacact gtaaagacac
     5281 atatcaattt acgtcgtaaa gacaccataa agacgggaga gggctatggg tatcacattg
     5341 ttggtttcat cagataaagg cggtgtaggt aaaagcacaa caactgcaaa tctggctgca
     5401 atgctcgtga acaagggaaa atcagctatt gtcctgaaga cagacaaaaa caacgacatg
     5461 atgagctgga atgagaaacg taaagagaat ggcttattgc cagtaagcgt ccaggaaggt
     5521 tatggcaatg tcagtaaaga gataagccgc ctcagcaagc tatgcgatgt actgatcgtg
     5581 gattgccccg gacatgatag ccaagagttt cgtagcgcac tgacagtagc agatataatg
     5641 atcaccctga ctaaaccgtc ttctgatttc gagagtgaaa ctctcaccac tgttacagaa
     5701 aaagtccgta ttgcacaaaa aacaaaccca aaacttcagc cctgggtatt actgacaaga
     5761 ataaattcca gtaagcctcg acaccgccag gcagctataa aactagataa gttcttgcgc
     5821 tccgatagca tatggattca gccactcaaa acgcgcctct ccgatctaga tgtatttgaa
     5881 agcgcctgta atgaaggggc aggtgtacat gatgtaagcc gcgcaacaag cctgacggca
     5941 gcaaaagcgc aactagaatt actggcacag gaactaggca tcatatagaa ataattgttg
     6001 ctttacgttg tctttacatc gtaaagcaat taaacttatc ggaaataagt agcccggagc
     6061 aataaaaatg acccttaaac tcaatcgccc aaaattgcca gatacagaag gcgcagctac
     6121 gaacgccgat acagcgcgct ttatttcagg tgcaaacaga agacccgcat cgagaaaggg
     6181 aaggctggtt aattttcgcc tatcagacgg atttgaatcc attctcgaag ccgaggcggt
     6241 aagaacagga cagaataaaa caacagttct caaagcggcg ttggcggcat tcgataacat
     6301 ggatgaagct gagaaaaacc gctggatttt ggaatccgcg aaaataggtt agacattaca
     6361 gctaacaaaa aaacaaaaaa gacagctaaa aaaataagcc cgcaagggct tttctttcga
     6421 ccatttttaa aatactgtat atataaacat atctttatga gcaccgacta tgaccagtaa
     6481 aataagcaaa tatgaagtaa ttcatcgcgg agagtgtgta aactacatgc cgcccggtac
     6541 ttgggttttc atacaacgcg cactttgcta tggcgggggg ttctggttcg gaagagttta
     6601 caatgtctgc ttctggcttg agttcgaaaa acccacctcg ctatctatcg gaatagacta
     6661 tctaatgaaa ctgaatagcc tcacagataa ggtgcacagt tttgatgacg attttcagct
     6721 agatctgtta cttgaagaag acacccaatg tttcattggt cagcaacgcc gatagattat
     6781 cgattactaa aacctttata ccggatttct ctataagaat cgcaccattt atttcatcaa
     6841 aaccaattac aatcacaggt tcacgttcat ttatttcaaa aacaactaaa ggcaaggtaa
     6901 cgttgtttat ttcctcaaac tccttaaaaa aatcatctgt accataatca cttgcaggaa
     6961 aaagaatttc acttaacctt acaccataaa aaacatagta gttttcttta aggttatcat
     7021 ttaaaatgtt aatagccttt gcatatttat cactgataaa atcctttact ataaacttca
     7081 taaaatctcc caacaagaac cgactgtagg tcaccgggca agcgctgaaa aataacgtca
     7141 aagacgtcat tttacggcgt ttgccctatc ctgcatcgca gtataaccat actacattct
     7201 caacatccat agatctaccg cgagaaggcg ttaaagccgt acagggcagg gctttaagaa
     7261 tcatcttcgc ccacttcctc acgcttcgca tcaggcacaa gaagacgata aaagggcaat
     7321 ttttgactga aaaaatctat gagtggtgca gctactaaac ttaacaccca aagtccgaaa
     7381 acaataggga tagtaagatt gttagtactc caaatttgat ggtcatttgt ataccaggtt
     7441 acaagacata tcgcgccacc aatccagaat atcgtattgc ttaacgccgc gagcacagct
     7501 aaaccacaaa tagtaatgat atggaaaatg actgctaccg aaaggcgaaa gtaataccag
     7561 ccagttgaga tgaatgctaa aaaagaccag cgtttaacct ctggcttact ccagccattt
     7621 ttagataatt ttacagcgtt gttccactgg attttgcggt gcatcctgcg gcgttcggct
     7681 ccttgaggga aatcgtaaat tttagccata tatcacccct tagctttttt gggaggtacg
     7741 gtttcatcaa ataccttgag aaaagctgca tcagcttcag ataaattcat aaaaaaagct
     7801 tcatcatctt tatcgccaga aaattcatct tcatcaacga caaattcgaa cttcagctta
     7861 ctaatttttc ttccttcttt ttcatgaaca gtgaagccaa caaacgatat ttctgttttc
     7921 tttttaattt cagcaatggc tttatttaac acatcccttt taaaaatagg aaagtcaggg
     7981 tatttgtact caatatttcc atctttatca aaagtataag ctattaactc ttcctttaac
     8041 tcatcaacgg aaataataaa ataatttttc ttcttaaaat tagagtaatg cttcctgata
     8101 agttgataaa gagaagatga atactggcta cttaagcgta agcttgccgt taacaattgc
     8161 gttgtgaatt tatttttttt cccaataagg ctagagatat atggttctat ggttctggtg
     8221 aattttaaag acaagtatcc ttcatcattt gaataagcta tccactcaat aatgttaaga
     8281 tctaactctt caggggagtt tttagcagta aagggcaggt taagctcttt agctaaagca
     8341 atgatatcat cccctcttag cgaaattttg ctggcaccaa gtaatttacc accctctttt
     8401 aattgtcgat aagcaagcga tggggtgatt ttggcgagcg ctgcaaggtc ttcagcccta
     8461 attttgaaaa ctcgccctcg ttcaagaggt tctttgctat caatgggagc aagcgccata
     8521 tacatcactc gctttgcggg caaaggaagt tgagccaggg tgtgatttag ctcgtttcgg
     8581 tggcgaattt tcgttttttt gttcacgtcc atcatgacct tgagtctcat aaaaaaacct
     8641 catcattctg tatatcttaa cgccaataac atgagagtca atttttatct catgttttag
     8701 caacgtacta tccactcatg tttaacgctt ttatgagtcg ctatattacc ccaaacccgc
     8761 gccatgcttg gcaaagatga ttaaaaagcc acctgtttta agctagatct aaagatctga
     8821 agatcagcag ttcaacctgt tgatagtacg tactaagctc tcatgtttca cgtactaagc
     8881 tctcatgttt aacgtactaa gctctcatgt ttaacgaact aaaccctcat ggctaacgta
     8941 ctaagctctc atggctaacg tactaagctc tcatgtttca cgtactaagc tctcatgttt
     9001 gaacaataaa attaatataa atcagcaact taaatagcct ctaaggtttt aagttttata
     9061 agaaaaaaaa gaatatataa ggcttttaaa gcttttaagg tttaacggtt gtggacaaca
     9121 agccagggat gtaacgcact gagaagccct tagagcctct caaagcaatt ttgagtgaca
     9181 caggaacact taacggctga catggcctta gaaggcgttt tagaagccct aatggatgga
     9241 gtcaaaacaa actagcgatc agctttgtac aatggctcat gtggaaaaac cattggcaga
     9301 aaaacacctg ccaacagttt taccacaatt gccacttaac ccacggtttc gctgtagttt
     9361 ttgctcacgc tcaataagat atatatattt ttttttttat gaatgctcgc ttgaagcgag
     9421 tgctaatgct gatcagactt atcaggaaaa cggtcatcca ggaagtagag ctaaaaatca
     9481 ccactgataa cgctttacag tgtaaatatg cagtaaagac atattgcata accatcaaat
     9541 gatggtatac tatctttgtt ggtcgggagt ggttcccggc ctcatccaga agcccacacg
     9601 ggcgggagca agtatgaata ttcaagaagc attaaacgtc tttggcatca atagcaatgg
     9661 cctttcaaaa gatgatctta aaagtgcgta taaaaaatta gcgcttaaat accatccaga
     9721 ccgtaacccg cttggcgttg aactgatgaa agcagttaac gctgcttttg acctgcttat
     9781 gactcacttt gataaaatca gtcaatacag ctcagaaaat gatagcaaca cttacaacta
     9841 tggtgaggaa ctggaaaagg ttttgaagga actcaacgga atggagggaa ttgtttttga
     9901 ggtaattgga aattgggtgt ggatcgatgg agagacgaag aagcataagg aagcattaaa
     9961 taagttgggc tgtaaatggg catcgaaaaa gaaaaagtgg ttttatcgcc ctgaagagca
    10021 taaatcaaga tggaaccgcg ccgaacgctc tatagatgaa atccgggaga tgtacggaac
    10081 ggatggagtt aagaaagcaa aaggccgcta caaagttgaa agccacgcat aaattgaaag
    10141 gagggggcgc aagccccctc ttacggagga ttaatgagta actttaaaaa aaattatgaa
    10201 gccgtgttta tacgtgtatg ttttttcttg ggtgaaaact ggcgcgtaga taagagagac
    10261 acaacttgcg atgacagaat agtgatgatc aacccggatt taaaagggta tcagataatc
    10321 gctcgccttg ataaaaatag attaaaaata gtaggctttt gcagaataaa gcatacaact
    10381 agtagctgta gctgcttcac cgtatcaccc aggcgaatgc cgtttgattt ggctcgctac
    10441 atcaaaaaaa acctgttatg tgtagcagaa aaacaatgtg atgaggtttc atctacggtt
    10501 gataaggccg aatacgataa aacgaaaaaa gagctacttt tacacctttt gtctaaaaca
    10561 gtcgaagtaa caccgtatca aagccactac agcgttatat gtggcattaa ggcaaaaagt
    10621 ataagtgctg acattcatga aagtagtaag ggaatgtatg agcttaagat acatgatcta
    10681 tcctttgagc aacttctgag gctttcagga ttgctagcta aatttgatta acatgaaggg
    10741 tggcagcgcg tgaagatgcc acctaaggaa ggcagatgag cgaaatttta tcgtatagaa
    10801 aaaacagagg taacgtaacg tttcgtataa ccctatctga aaactcagat ggggttttaa
    10861 tgcatatcga aaagtttatg aaagttaggt ctaatgaacc cggcaaaaaa accacaaaaa
    10921 ggctggtata tgaacatact ttttatgcta aagaattaga gtcaatgaaa acaatagttg
    10981 ctgatgagga aatgatgtct ttttgtttgg aaactctgga gaaaacccaa aatggttaac
    11041 aaacctacgc cggaacaggt taaagatgca cgtataaaag ctggcttgtc gatacaagaa
    11101 gccgctgatc gatttggttt tacctataca gcctggcaag caaaagaaac taatgggaaa
    11161 acttcgcgtg gcctcgctgc tggtacttat gagttactac ttttgttagc tggggaacat
    11221 ccagaatacg aattagtaaa aaagaaataa ggggttgtaa taccatcata tgatggtata
    11281 ctaaaatcac tggttaggag tggttccttt ccagaatcca gaagcccaaa cgggcgggag
    11341 taaacatgaa agtttttgct attgagttta atgcagtaaa tgctctgaaa gaagaaatca
    11401 cctgcacttc acttatcaaa tctgaatcta tttttctcgc tatccacgct tttgaagaac
    11461 aaaatcgcgg taagggttat atcgttactt ccgtacgtga agaaaatacc aatgaattaa
    11521 gcgcgattaa atcgcttaaa gctaatgtgc gtttttggtt tcttgaatgc gggtatagtt
    11581 cagagagcgt aattaacaaa gtaaatgcct ggtataactt tgcttttact caaaaagagc
    11641 aagatgaagc taaaaaggag attattaaag aaattaaaaa aagttgctag ttaggcttta
    11701 agttgggtat caggatgttg gagcagcctg atacccggac actaattttc gtaggaggaa
    11761 aatttcatgt cggaacgtat gctatcagct atagcggctg ttgaaaaggg aatgcccccg
    11821 gtcttcccgg tcatgccgtt cgcgttgttc cctgagttta tgacgctgtt aaaactggct
    11881 ctggaaaaga gaaaaacgga atcgtttgat aattaaacag cggaggtttt tatgactaag
    11941 aaggaatttt tatcatttat cagccagcaa aaaggatcag gagcagtaag attctcttta
    12001 ggatttggag ccaatggaga gattattctt tattggacta atgatgaagg gttcagagtt
    12061 tggcgggttt tgtccggtaa cagagggcat aaacctagcc aggctaataa agaacgtata
    12121 actaaattca ggcactggtt gcatgatgcc cgcgagggca tagaaggcga caatcagccg
    12181 ggtaaataga tcactatagt cgattcgccg aagccctccc gtttgcggga ggtgcttctt
    12241 ttgcatatat cacagcacag cgcttgcgcc ccctgccaga cccgttcgcg aagcgaacag
    12301 ccccgcacag gtcttacagc aactcctatc cttacggtcg aagactggcg atctttcagc
    12361 tacgaaatcc ctcagatttt gcatttctgt acatactgaa gcacaatttc agttgtggca
    12421 ttttctactg cgatgcagga tagggcaaac gccgcaaaat gacgtcattc gacgttattt
    12481 ttcagcgttt gcccggtgac ctacagtcgg ttcttgttgg gagttatgat gaaaaaaatt
    12541 cagtttagag ttgaagatga agaccatgat tatttgttag tatgccttaa aagcatttac
    12601 cctgatgaac caaatttgac agttgcaaaa ggtatgaagt tattagcaag tgctttatta
    12661 aagagtaagg ataaaaaaat tgaagaaagc attatcgatg ataatgatga ttttatcaaa
    12721 acaacgctgt atttaacagc tacgcaaaga agtaagatag aaaaagcttc tattcgtcac
    12781 ggttggacta tctccagaga atgtcgattc agaatacaaa ccacacttga taataatctt
    12841 gatttttatg atcaggagtt attgatgttg aataggtgtc gaaacgtagt tgataaaatt
    12901 ggtagaaatt tccactacat tattgtaaat aatcaatcga tgttgcttga aaaagatgat
    12961 ttttatcagg acgctcagaa gcttactttt gaaatgagaa gcttgaagga acagtttgaa
    13021 aactacattg ctctttgtaa aggtcgaaca gtttctaata aggttgaggt ttagttatgg
    13081 gtgttttcgt agaaaaagat tatagggtaa aacgtaagtc ttccgaaaat ggtcgtaagt
    13141 ctgcatttgc tcataaagtt aaaaacggtg gtgaaaatta caaaaaaaat gtgcgggaaa
    13201 aaattaaccg gaagggggca agcaaggagg tggttgtaaa aatatctggt ggcgcagtaa
    13261 cccggcaagg tatcaaaaat agcattgatt atatgagtag ggaatcgcag ctttcagtga
    13321 tgaacgagag cgggcaggtt tggcagggcg aagaaatcaa agaagctaaa gaacacatgg
    13381 tagacgctgc caatgacgct caacacgtac atgatgacaa agggcgagaa aataaaaaaa
    13441 tcacacaaaa tattgtgttt tcccctcctg tttcggcgaa ggttaagccg gaaggtttac
    13501 ttgattctgt cagaaaaacg cttaataaaa agtatcctaa taatcgcttt gtactgggtt
    13561 atcacgagga taagaaagag catccacatg tgcatgtggt gtttcgaatc aaagatactg
    13621 atggtaagag aacggatata aagaaaaaag atttaagaga gatcaggacg ggcttttgta
    13681 atgagcttat cttgaagggt tatgatgtaa aagctactca taaacaaaca caagggttga
    13741 atcagtctat taaggatgct cacgcctcag ctcccaaacg gcagaaaggc gtatatgagg
    13801 ttgttgatgt aggctatgac cactatcagc atgataagag taagcccaaa caacacttcc
    13861 ttaaactcaa gacgcttaac aaaggtgtag aaaaaaccta ttggggcgct ggttttggag
    13921 atttggtaca gcgtgaaagc gtgaagaaag gagatttagt taagctaaaa aaactaggtc
    13981 aaaaggaagt caagatcccc gccctggaca agaacggcat tcaacaagga tggaaaaccg
    14041 ctcatcgtaa tgactggcag ttacagaatt taggagtaaa agggattgac agaaaactat
    14101 caaatgataa gagctttaag cttgatgata tatcatctat tcaaaagcag cagcagcaga
    14161 tgaagaagtt caatctagtg aaacaaaata tgttgcagag ccaacagaaa atcaaagtcg
    14221 ggattaagtt ctaacggtta gcattaactt tctaagcata tgattgtaag tgttttgtaa
    14281 gttttaactg gtatcaatca ggtaaaaaac atgaaagctt tgaaattttg gataagttat
    14341 ctacacaagt tatcccaatc gttctattga actaccttta gtctaattta aagtgaattg
    14401 tgctagttga aaagtaattg ctagcacaag ggagtagttg tatgaagtta ttgtgatcta
    14461 aagatctggt cttacatttg aaaacagaac atgtagctgt taaagtttcc atcagacgaa
    14521 aaacttgttc tcttaagatt tttaaatact tcggggttat ccgagtcgag agagcgtctg
    14581 aaaggaaaga atctatgaaa tggtatgtat tgcaattcac cacgacaaga tttgcagccg
    14641 ttttcaaaca tctcgaacgg cttaacttct cctactactg ccctatggct actgaaaagt
    14701 atcgccgacc tgataaacaa ctttcttacc gagaaagatt aaccccactt tttcctggtt
    14761 atctttttat ccaggctgac tttgatgaag tccatacgac cactatcacc gggcttcccc
    14821 atacccaacg ttttatagcg ttcggcggcg agcctttagc ggttcctgat gatgaagtct
    14881 gcaacgtaca gaaaggagaa cgtaacttac ttaactttga tgagtatcct cgtttagtgg
    14941 aaattatgat gatgagtgag ccacgtatgc gcagcatggc aatgcttaac tacatcacgg
    15001 aaaaaagtct atcccacaaa atgaaacgga agaaaaatga ctgtcaccaa aagaaagagt
    15061 ccagcaaagc gcaagccgca acgtaatacc ctctaccttc ctaccgaagt aagggatgaa
    15121 gttgaaagaa tatctgtaga ggttagttat cgaaggggga agcggatttc ggattctggt
    15181 ttcgtgcaat atcttattaa gacatactct caacaagcca tccaagaact cattcaggga
    15241 gccgatacag gcaacgatga atgagttttt tcttttctca ttaccgggct gatcctaccg
    15301 ggagcataaa atgctatcca ctacagcttt tgtcgctctt gctatgcaat gtgcggccag
    15361 cattcatcca gatacagcgc aagaagtagc aagggttgaa tctggtttta atccatatgc
    15421 tattgctgaa attattccta agaatgaacg aaaggagggc gatagtggtg tgatttcaca
    15481 tttccctaaa acaaaggagg atgcattaaa aattgttcaa aatattgaat cacgcaatcg
    15541 ccgctactca gtaggtttaa tgcagattac cagcactaat ttttctcaat acggtgttaa
    15601 tgcagataag cttttctcgc catgcacaaa tcttgctgtt ttcgaaaagg tgctgcttga
    15661 ttgctatacc cgtggtggaa atttgaaaaa tgctcttagc tgttattatt ccggtaactt
    15721 ttctaccgga aaaaaaactg aatcggggtt tggtaatacc agctataacc aacgtattgg
    15781 ctataaccaa tcggttaata aaaaagattg ggaggttcca tccgtcagag aagatattaa
    15841 aaagaataac gctactcaaa agatttctaa tcgtataacc accatttatc cacaatacgc
    15901 catgcgtggc actgttttag atgaaaagga aacaacaaat gttgaaagtg aataagcgtt
    15961 ttttaaccct gtctgtcttc atggctgctt taatggtttg tgttgctgaa ccagctttcg
    16021 ctgatgatgt atcgacgaaa accactggtt tcttacagaa gatcatcgac ttcttaactg
    16081 atattcgtaa gccagctatc actatcattg cgttgataat tggctatatc gctatcttct
    16141 cacgccagca tgcatcgtgg attactccct taatcatcgg gattatcatc ttcattgttg
    16201 cgccttatct gccgaactgg ttggcgtaag ttgacgttaa agggggcgta caatgagtac
    16261 cgtttttaaa gggctgacac gccccgcttt gattagaggg ttaggtgttc cactttaccc
    16321 ttttctagca atgtgcgtgt tggtcgttct gctaggtgta tggatagatg atttgatgta
    16381 cttccttatc ctgcccggtt ggtttgctat caagcgagta acaaaaatcg atgaacgttt
    16441 tttcgatttg ttgtatctgc gtgccgtagt taagggacat ccgctggcaa acaagcgctt
    16501 cagcgccgta cattatgcgg gaagccagta cgatgaagtt gatatatcta aagtggacaa
    16561 ttttatgaag ctgaaagacc aggcgtctat tgaagctctt atcccttact cttctcacat
    16621 tactgatgat ttagttgtca ccaaaaaccg cgatttgctc gcaacgtggc aagttgatgg
    16681 tgcttatttt gaatgtgtgg atgacgaaga tttaacgtta cttactgacc agttaaatac
    16741 gctcattcgt agtttcgaag gcagggcgat aacgttctat actcaccgcg tgagggtaag
    16801 aaaagaagtt aaggttggtt ttaatagcaa gattcctttc gttaatcgcg taatgaatga
    16861 ttactattcc tccctttctg agcctgagta ttttgaaaac agactctatt taacgatttg
    16921 ttataagcct tttaatatcg aggataaggt ttctcatttt atctcgaaga ataaaaagga
    16981 aaataatatc tttgatgagc caatcaatga tatgaatgaa atttgcgggc gacttgatac
    17041 atatttatct cgtttccatg cacatcgtct tggactggtt gaggaaaacg ggcgagtttt
    17101 ctcagatcag ctatcccttt ttcagtattt gctttctggt aagtggcaga aggtcagagt
    17161 tacaaatagc cctttttaca cttatctggg gggcaaagat ttgttctttg gaaatgatgc
    17221 cggacagatt acggcgtcgc agaatgcccg gtatttccgt tcgatagaaa tcaaagatta
    17281 ctttcaggaa acagatgcag gcatttttga tgcgctcatg tatcttcctg ttgagtatgt
    17341 ctttacatcg tctttcacgt cgatggataa gcaagccgct gttaaagcgc ttgatgatca
    17401 gatagataag cttgaactga cggatgacgc tgctaaatcc ctccttgctg atttgcgcgt
    17461 tggtcttgat atggtttcaa gcggatacaa ctctttcgga aagtgtcacc aaacattgat
    17521 tgtctttgct gacacgccgg aacgcttggt gaaagatacg aatatcgtta ctacgacctt
    17581 agaagacctg gggctgattg ttacttattc taccctaagc ttgggtgctg cctttttctc
    17641 tcagttgcca ggcaattaca atcttcgtcc tcgcctaagt atgctgagta gcctcaactt
    17701 tgccgagatg gaaagtttcc ataacttctt tcacggtaaa gctactggta atacttgggg
    17761 caatagctta atggctcttc gcggctctgg taacgatgtc taccatctca attatcacat
    17821 gactacggag aatattaact ttttcggcaa gaaccctacg cttggccatt gtgagatcct
    17881 gggaacctct aacgtaggta aaaccgttct catgatgatc atgtcttatg cggcacagca
    17941 atttggtacg cctgaatcat ttccggaaaa ccgaaaagta aggaagctaa ccacagtctt
    18001 ctttgataag gacagagcgg gagaagtggg tattcgtgct atgggcgggg cttattttcg
    18061 tgtgaagggc ggagagccta ccgggtggaa cccggcagcc ctcccgccaa ctaagcgaaa
    18121 catagcattt gtaaaagaca taataaggct gatatgtaag ctcaacggca atacggttga
    18181 tgattaccaa cattcgctga tttcttcagc cgttgaccgt cttatgcaaa gggaagaccg
    18241 ttcctttcct atcagcaagc tcatcccgct gatcatggag ccggatgata ctgaaactaa
    18301 gcgacatggg cttaaagctc gactgagagc gtggaagcag gggggcgagt atggctggtt
    18361 gctcgataat gcttccgatt cctttgatgt tgcgcatttg gatgtttttg gcatcgatgg
    18421 aacagaattc cttgatgata aggttgtagc cccggttgct tctttttacc tgatttaccg
    18481 ggtaacaatg ctggctgacg gtcgccgttt gctgatctac atggatgagt tctggcaatg
    18541 gataaacaac gatgccttca aggatttcgt ttataacaag cttaaaactg gccgtaagct
    18601 ggatatggtg cttgttcccg caacgcaatc accggatgaa ttaattaaat ctccaattgc
    18661 cgcagccgtc agggaacagt gcgccaccca tatctacctc gctaacccca aagcgaaacg
    18721 caatgaatat gttgatgaac ttcaggtaag ggatctttat tttgacaaaa tcaaagctat
    18781 cgaccccttg tctcgccagt ttctggtagt caaaaacccg caacggcagg gcgaacgaga
    18841 tgactttgcg gctttcgcaa agttagacct gggcaaagct gcctactacc ttcccattct
    18901 gagtgcttca gcagaacaac ttgagttgtt cgacgaaatc tggtctgaag gtatggcacc
    18961 tgaagagtgg atagatacat atcttgaacg ggctaaccgt ggagtcaaat aagatgaaaa
    19021 aactatacct cgctttagca ttaagctgtt tctcagtaaa cgctttagct cttactgagg
    19081 gcgtaatcgt ccatgatgcc aaatcagcaa tagatacggc ttcgcagtgg gtgaaggaag
    19141 cgaaacagtg gcagaaagaa cttaccgcgt ataaggatga actgttaacg aaaaccggta
    19201 tacgcgatgt tcaggggctg gtacaggatg ctcagtctgt tagcaaggag ctgacagaca
    19261 tttatgagca gggtaactct ttcattgatg actacataca gaacccgaac ggcgtactgt
    19321 cagagaaagc taaatcgctt cttactgatt acaaggttac tgatacctgc aaaggtttgg
    19381 gttataccgg tgatctggtg cgtggttgtg aagcttcttt cctttctcag cttgccgggg
    19441 ttgagtacgg caacaagctt gaaagtaagc ttcgtaaaga caatgcttcg atgaaagacc
    19501 ttatcgatca ggttaaaaac gcgaaggaca ccaaagccac acaggacgca acaaacgcca
    19561 tttctctgga aaacctgaag tttgagaagc ttaaatttca gtatgaaatg tatcgcgata
    19621 agcagcgtga tctagcacaa tacaaagaga aaatggctca ggctacttac cagaaacagc
    19681 agttagacgc cgtgaacgag ccactttcgt ataaggaaca atttacgaag cagagttttg
    19741 aacttaacta aggagtcatg atgagaaagc taaatttaat tctggttgca acagggatga
    19801 cgtttttatt agccggatgt gaggacgtta aatctgtaga ttggtggcaa tctcatcctg
    19861 acgaagcggg taaaaaagtg tcagagtgca agcaatccgg cgatgacagt gaaaattgtc
    19921 gtaatgctaa agatgggttg ttccgttatc agcagctaca ctcaaaatca ccgtcttata
    19981 aggacgcttt taaaagttct acgagtaaag gtgaaaaata aaaggagcca ctatggcaac
    20041 ttctgatttt ttccaaaccg ctcgcgatgt gatacttaat actcttgacc agtcaacaac
    20101 tggtcagtta gatcgtattt cttcaatagc atcctcgcta ggaaagtttg gaatatcaat
    20161 atttatcttg tggtatgcat atactgtagt tgttggaaaa cagaaatcag ccgttcagga
    20221 ttttttatgg aatctattta gattctggat gattatgatt ttcgttacta atgcaggagg
    20281 atggttagat agttcgacgc aggctataga tggtttgaaa gagtcgttct ctggtggcga
    20341 cccgtggtta tggcttgatc agttatggac taaagtccaa caagtcgcag ccttcttaat
    20401 gtcaaaagac ccttctactt acgttaaaac agatggtgcg atagcttcca tattcactta
    20461 tgccgggggt attgttgctc ttttgctatg tactatcgtt tatttttcag cagaagttac
    20521 acttaaagtt ctaacagtaa cagcgccgtt atttattata tgtttgtctt ttggtttttt
    20581 aagacaaatg tttaatagct ggcttcagct tatctttagc tctttgctta tattcctttt
    20641 cggtgcgttg gcattaaaag ctggcactac gttcctgaat ggtattcttt cagtttctgt
    20701 acaagatgcc gaacctctca acctgatcgc aactggtgct acagcatttg tcgcgggtgc
    20761 ttttatggca tggattatct ggcaagcaaa aacttatgcg tcacagcttg ccggagtggg
    20821 tgtagagggc gctttacaag gtgcagcggc tatggggtta ggagcggcaa cgttcggggc
    20881 atctcgcatg gggggtaaaa tacttggtat ggggaaaaat gccggggcgg gtgcatggaa
    20941 aggcttacga cgcgagaaag aaggcctagc tgagtctaca ggcgtttctg gaaaagtagg
    21001 taacctaacc gggcagggaa taaatatcgg cgctaagaag ctgcgtaatg cggctattga
    21061 gatggcaaaa aagaaatacg gtggatgaca attatctaga tataaactct cgtaaataag
    21121 ctttaagttt tcttcatcac ctccttcgag atcttaatca tgaaaattat tatcgcggtc
    21181 atcgtgacgc tttgtcttgt cggttgccaa gccgcacacc aactaccaca agtgtcagga
    21241 aaaagtgagc ctgttaattc agcagaggta atgcgcaatg gagtttaaat ttccgcaact
    21301 gaaatttttt aaaaagaaag aagaggtgac tgattcatca tcttctttcg aagaaaagaa
    21361 tcaaaatctt caagagaaaa tgaaccgtat ctataagtac ggaggaatgt cagggatggc
    21421 aataggggta ttatctttgc tcgcacttaa tgccgctctt ccgctgaaag aaaccttagt
    21481 tgaagcttac ttaattaata gtgttaatgg tgttgctgaa aggttgactt cagttaaaaa
    21541 agaaaacctt tccgaaaatg aagctttggc taagtatttt atcaatcagt atgtaaaacg
    21601 cagagagggt tataactact ttagtcttca gcatgattat gattatgttc tgctgtacag
    21661 tgctgaaaat gttgctactg attacaatgc tctaatcaat ggcaataatt cgccaaaagt
    21721 tatttataag aaagcagagc aaacggcaac agtacaggat gatccatcaa taatcttaag
    21781 ctcatcatca cgcgctgatg ataaagataa aggtgcttat attcgcttcc gtttaacaat
    21841 ccgagacgta gcaactggca cagagaaaca gcaatattgg aatgttaggt taacttatcg
    21901 catcgaaccg cagatagaaa tggcatcggg cgaaagaaac aacaaccctc ttaagtttgt
    21961 agtaactagc tatgctcgtg ataaagaaga taaagggtaa agcacatgaa attaagaaag
    22021 aatgcgttat ttgtcgctgt tctgttagcc tctaatatct gtagtgcggc tgtcttacca
    22081 actggaagta gatttgaccc tagaaatcag gttgtaagtt acaaccccca aaatacgacc
    22141 gttataaaca gtgccgttgg atatacaact acgctggtat ttgatgacga tgaaactgtt
    22201 atcagtgcca gaactggttt tccgcaaggt tggtcagtaa ataaagaaga taatcttgta
    22261 tatctggagg ttcagcccgt taagcagaca gtgcaaaata ataagtccga tgaagatggt
    22321 aatgaatcat ctgaagtggt taacgttgcg cttgatccgg aaaatgattt agagcgttgg
    22381 agaactaacc tttttgttcg tacaacaaaa cgaaactata gcatggagct taacgcccga
    22441 acgttcaaaa accccgataa aattgctttt gtcataaact accagtaccc acaagaacgg
    22501 cgtaaagagc aggcagagat cgagataaag cgcatcgagg catataacaa acagaaagaa
    22561 gagttagcaa ttaaccgaga gttggaaaac gccaaatcac ctcgtaactg gcaatactat
    22621 aaacgtgttg ctgaaggaag tcaggatatt agccccgatt atgcttatga cgacggtcgc
    22681 tatacatggc ttggctttag tccaacaaag aaaataccta gcgtgtttgt tatgagtggc
    22741 aatgaagaga ctattaccaa tccggttatt gtcactcgcg gagcaaatac attgcttggt
    22801 gtaccagtcg ataaacggtt tgttttacgc ctgggtaaac aagtagtggg tattgagaat
    22861 aaggggttcg gtaaagtccg gcttcaggcc gctgacacag tatctcctaa agttgaaaaa
    22921 gaggtgatcc agtgagcgaa caggaaaaca aagttcctac ggctgtagaa attgaacgcg
    22981 cattacgtga acgccgtcag caagaacttg aacaggccag tacagacagc gataagggag
    23041 atgcagccga accggataaa aggctgggaa tcgataagct caaaaaatca aggaagggct
    23101 tagtagtaat aattgtggcc ttcctccttc tggctatcgg tgtatgtttt tattatgtgc
    23161 catcaattat tcgtgcaatg tccagctctg aagagaagcc agcaactaaa accgttccta
    23221 caggaacggt aaagcgtcag actgggttaa gcgatgatat tgacccgttt aatcagagcc
    23281 agagggatga cagtaaggaa gctgtagagc gcgacactgg caagaatgaa caggtaaaag
    23341 ctgaggaaaa gccacaaaac atgcagcaca gttacagccg cgctcttgat gttgcctatg
    23401 gcggtagtag cggctcagga agcagtaatt cagtaaatca gtctcaggca gaaactaatg
    23461 accaggacgg tgatgcagcc agtacggaaa agacggtaga actggttaaa aatggggcgt
    23521 ctgtatcatt gtctgagatt aagcgcgtac catatgatcc aaacctgttt atacctgaaa
    23581 atacagctat caaatgttct ctcgacaggc gctttatctc tgatttagca ggcaagctgg
    23641 tatgtacaat caatgaggac gtatacagcg ctaaccgcaa tgtgaagctc attgataaag
    23701 gcacagcagc ttatcttatg tataagtctg gtacattccg gcatggtcag ggagccgtat
    23761 ttatcatggc gacaaagctc agaacgagga aagagccgtt tattgatatc ccattaatcg
    23821 atacgcaagc agccggggcg ctgggcgaag ctggagccag tggttggatt gacacccatt
    23881 ttagcgatcg ctttttgggg gctatgatga ttgggatgat cccggatttc gcacaagcag
    23941 cgagcggcgc agcaaaaaat aataaagata atcagactga ttatacggcc aacagtagac
    24001 aggcatttgc tgatattgcg agagaatcat tctctaatag tgtaaacatc cctccaacgc
    24061 tctataaaaa tcagggcgaa atcatcacgc ttatcgtcgg tcaggatttg gatttttcaa
    24121 aaatctacaa actgaaaatg aaataagagg taaattaacg gttatgacag taaataatga
    24181 aaaccgtcat atcatttatg acatagttaa tgattatttt agtcaatggc taaacaattc
    24241 tgatggactc actgaaatag ccgttaatag acccggtgag ttatttacaa aaataaacgg
    24301 gaagtggaaa aaagaacaaa caaatatgag ttatcaagac tgtctgtctt ttgcttctgc
    24361 tatagcagac tatcatgata atggttcgat tacgccggaa tacccattac gctctgcaac
    24421 gctgccggat ggtgagcgcg ttcagatcgt tatccctccg gcgactgaaa aagatactgt
    24481 atctataaca atacgaaaac catcaagcgt ttttctaagt catgaccact ttgtgcggca
    24541 agggttttat tcaaaactta atgccggaac agcttttgaa agtaaacagg atgatctaag
    24601 tgatatttac aaaaaaaata gatttgaaga gtttatccct gcttgtttga aaagtggaaa
    24661 aactatggtt ttttgcgctg gtacaggtgc aggtaaaact acattcgcaa atgcttgtct
    24721 tgagttcata cctcaccacc tgcgctgcat atcaatcgaa gatacagatg aagcaaaatt
    24781 taaatttcat gaaaaccatg tgaaactttt ttatcccgca gaaggggaaa acaaggttgt
    24841 aacctctgcc actcttctac gttctggatt ccgtatgaat ccagacagga ttttaacaac
    24901 agaaattcgt ggcgctgagg catgggattt tctgaaaggg gcaagctcag gccatgccgg
    24961 aaacataaca acagtgcacg aaatgaatcc tgtagatgct gtattaggta ttgtgcagcg
    25021 gtgttatatg aatccggagt gtcaaaacct tccttataat gtacttttgc gacgtgtgtt
    25081 aagtaatata gatgtgataa tgagtattaa gtacttggat gaagaagatg ctcgttttgc
    25141 ctccggtatc tactatcgtt cggttgattt cgaaaagtat tttaaaatgc tcaaggagta
    25201 aagctatgtc gttgaaactc cctgataagg ggcagtgggc ttttataata ctggtaatgt
    25261 gtttgattgc atactacaca ggttcggtcg caatctattt tttcaatcac aagacaccac
    25321 tttatatatg gaagcactat gattctttac ttttatggcg tgtaataatt gatagtagca
    25381 tcaaaagtga agttagattt acggctcttc cttcattgct ttcaggagcg ctcgcgtcgt
    25441 tagctgcccc agctttcata atctggaaac tcaatcagaa agatgccccg ctttttggtg
    25501 atgctaaatt tgccagtgat tcagatttga aaaaatcaaa gctgttaaag tgggaaaaag
    25561 aaaatgatac tgatattctc gttggtcgat ataaaggcaa atacctttgg tatactgcac
    25621 cagactttgt ttctttggga gcaggaacgc gagcggggaa aggggctgca atcggaatcc
    25681 ccaatatgct cgttaagaaa cactcaataa ttgcactaga tccgaaacaa gagctttgga
    25741 aaatcactag caaggtcaga gaacaaatac taggtaacaa agtttatctt cttgacccgt
    25801 tcaacaccaa aacacataaa tgtaaccctc ttttctatgt cgatttgaaa tcagagagtg
    25861 gagctaaaga cttactaaaa ctggttgaga ttctttttcc ctcttttggt ttgaccggag
    25921 cagaggcaca ttttaataac cttgccgggc aatactggac tggactggct aaacttctac
    25981 atttctttat aaacttcgcc ccggaatgga ttgaagagct aagagtaaaa cccgtctttt
    26041 ctattggtac agttgttgat ttatacagca atatcgatcg tgagcaggta ttaagtaatc
    26101 gagaaacatt tgaagaactg gcgcaaggaa atgaaactgc cctttttcat ttaaaggatg
    26161 cgcttaccaa aataagagag tatcacgaaa cagaggatga gcagcggtca agtatagatg
    26221 gctcgttcag gaagaaaatg agcctcttct acttaccgac tgtacgcaaa tgcactgacg
    26281 gtaacgactt cgatttacgt caaatgaggc gtgaagacat tactgtttat gtaggggtaa
    26341 acgcagaaga tatgatctta gcgtatgatt ttctgaatct gttttttaac ctggttgtag
    26401 aggtgacgct aagagaaaac cctgactttg atcctacact gaaacacgac tgtttattgt
    26461 tccttgatga gttcccctct atcggttata tgccgataat caaaaaaggt tccggctata
    26521 tagctggcta taaactaaaa ctactaacca tctatcagaa tataagtcag ttaaatgaaa
    26581 tatacggaac ggaaggggca aaaacacttt tgagtgctca tccatgccgg gttatctatg
    26641 cagtaagtga agaggatgat gcaaaaaaaa tctcagagaa actaggttac ataaccgcac
    26701 gatctaaggg ttccagtaag acaagcggca aagccacatc ccgaagcaac tctgaaaatg
    26761 aggctcaacg tgcattagtt ttaccgcaag aactaggaac actcgatttc tcagaggaaa
    26821 tgataatcct caaaggggag caccctgtta aagctgaaaa ggcgctctat tatcttgata
    26881 attactttat ggaacgatta atgttagtta gcccaaaact cacggcgcta acagcgagca
    26941 tcaatagaag taataagatt tttggcgtta aaggaattaa atacccgtcg aaagaaaaga
    27001 tgctttcggt tggagaactt gaatctgagg ttttactatg aagaaattaa ttttattgag
    27061 cgcaattgtg atgtcaggat gttcttcacc gccagaacct ccgcaagtga actggagcga
    27121 taaaccagaa acaatgaact cacagcttcc tgattggcag cctacaaatc aggttgttaa
    27181 atcggataaa gtaacttcaa cttggatgaa ggttattact aatttctcgc ctgaaaatcg
    27241 cctgtatgac gactctgttt tctatgccgt cgcccattca cccgtaatta ttgttgaaac
    27301 aactaatggc ggcgattttt tcattgcaaa aaaatggctt cgaaataatg gcgcatatgg
    27361 cgttattcag tatagatata aatctaatgg ctttggtgtt cgttcaacca atatatattt
    27421 tgaaagaggg tgaaaatgaa aatcatgctc atagctgcta ttgtcggctt attaatttca
    27481 tgccctgctt tagcaagaaa gcacaatcat accgatggac taaatcaggt aggtgatccc
    27541 tgccttttga tgacgtgcat gattgggaaa ttacagggcg atacgcagcc agcttgccag
    27601 cccgttaacc agcgtttctt caacgttcgt gtattcacac cctactataa ccctgaagcc
    27661 acggcacgac tcagacaaag tatcctgacc agatgtgtag gctctgttga gaacagagat
    27721 aatcttgagg ccgttataga aagatatggt cgctcattcc aggaataaca gaacgcctta
    27781 catcgcagat tttaatctga gatgtaaggg gttgaacaac cgaagggcgt tagaaggggt
    27841 cgtttgcggg agggggcgga atcctacgct aaggctttgg ccagcgatat tctccggtga
    27901 gattgatgtg ttcccatccg agcggcgaaa catgggccaa gagatcgggc gatagcagct
    27961 ttccatcgcg tttctggttt gcaacgacct cgccgagctt catggtgttc cagaagatga
    28021 tgatggcggc gagcagattc atgccggcga tgcggtaatg ctggccttcg gcggaacggt
    28081 cgcggatttc accgcggcgg tggaagctga ttgcccgctt cagcgcatga tgagcttcgc
    28141 ctttgttgag cccgatctgg gcacgccgtt ggagttcggc atccagaatc cagtcgatca
    28201 tgaacagggt gcgctcgacg cgaccgactt cccgcagggc tgtcgcgagc tcgttctgcc
    28261 gcggatagga ggcgagtttc cgcagaatct ggcttggcgc gacggtcccg gcagcaatgg
    28321 tggcggcgat gcgcaggatg tcgggccaat tgcgctcgat catggcttgg ttgacctttc
    28381 cgccgatcaa cgctcgcagg tgcgccgggg cggccgacgg attgaacgcg tagagccgtt
    28441 tggatggcag gtcgcggatg cgcggagcga accggtagcc gagaatggca catgcggcaa
    28501 agacgtgatc ggtgaagccg cccgtgtcgg tgaactgctc gcggatatgg cgtccagcat
    28561 cgttcatcag caggccatcg aggatgtaag gcgcttcgct tgccgttgca ggaatcacct
    28621 gggttgcgaa cggcgcatat tggtcggaga cggggtctga cgctcagtgg aacgaaaact
    28681 cacgttaagc aacgttttct gcctctgacg cctcttttaa tggtctcaga tgacctttgg
    28741 tcaccagttc tgccagcgtg aaggaataat ggccgagcat attgatatgt ccgtggcaaa
    28801 gcggggagag gcgtgcgata tcttcatcat tcagtgtttc accctgcgcc cggagatgat
    28861 ccagagctgc ctgcatataa atagtgttcc ataacacgac ggcgttagtg accagcccca
    28921 gagctcccaa ctgatcttcc tgaccgtcgg tatatcgttt tcttatctca cctttttgac
    28981 cgtgacagat ggctctggca actgcatgac ggctttctcc ccgattaagc tgggtcagaa
    29041 tgcgccggcg gtaatcttca tcatcaatat aattaagcag atacagcgtt ttgttgatgc
    29101 gccccacttc aatgattgcc tgagtcagtc cggagggacg ttcacttttc agcaatgaac
    29161 ggaccagcac tgaggcctgt actttgccca gcttcaggga gcctgcggtc cggatcattt
    29221 cgtcccactg aaggactatt tttcggggat ctgattgccc tctggcaata tcattcagca
    29281 cgccatagtc ggcatcatgg tccattcgcc agaaaaccga agcaccggca tcagccaggc
    29341 gtggagaaaa ctggtatccc agcagccaga aaaggccaaa gacaagatcg ctggcacctg
    29401 ccgtatcggt cataatttcg gttggattca gcccggtctc ctgttccaga aggccttcca
    29461 gcacaaagat agagtccctc agcgtccccg gtataacgat gccatgaaag ccggaatact
    29521 gatcggacac aaagttgtac caggtgatcc ctctgttatt accaaagtat ttgcggttcg
    29581 gtccggcatt gattgttctg actggcgtaa caaagcgcat tccatctgca gatgccactt
    29641 ctcctccacc ccatatctgt gccagtggca gcgttgcctg aaaatcaacc agtctggcat
    29701 tagcgctggt gatagtttca gcccgcagat agttcgcttt tgtccagttc agccggtgtc
    29761 gggtcagtgc aggaacattt gatctgatca gtggttccag accgatattg caggcttcag
    29821 ccatcagcac ggcgctgatg ctgacgggca gatcatcaac tctggcactg gcttcactgg
    29881 catggaaaaa ctcatcagca aatccggtat gggcgttaat ttcgagcagc aactccgtta
    29941 aatccaccgg agggagcaga tcactgatca ttttgctcag tcgtttcaga ctgtccggct
    30001 catcaagact ggcgagggga gaaattgtca accggggctt cgggccagaa acatcgagtt
    30061 cgacagcctc attttcgcca agacgtgcag caacctgtct gtaacgacta tcaagctgat
    30121 ggcccagaga ttttattgct tcctgcgggt ctgtcgggtg ccccaaagaa cgataaacct
    30181 taatccgatt tgcctgccag tcagcaccct gtagtaatct tgcacgagga tctccccacc
    30241 ggttactgcc ggtaacgtag acatccctcc gtctcagact atcctgcagt ttactgagaa
    30301 agcagagcgt gtatcccctt cgggtgatat gtttttcctt gttaatcacc agccgtttcc
    30361 atgactgact gatgatttcc gttggtgcgt cgtcaaaaaa ctgccgccgt gagctgaact
    30421 cccggctgag gtagtcacag gcattcagag tggtaacccc ggcaggtgcg gatgaaaatt
    30481 taacggtatt cagcagatgg ggcaggaaac gacgaacgcg cccgtactgc tccaccattt
    30541 cgtcatgaaa attatcgtct gagggccggg caatttcacg gacaagcgtg atgatttcag
    30601 ccagcttttg cctagggatg tagctgaaca cctcagcacg aatcgattcg tccggtgttt
    30661 cttctttcag caagtacgaa catgcgctgg cgagcgccaa tgcagattta tccagatcct
    30721 tcagcgagcg gagccgtttt ttctgcccaa tctttctggc gtcacggatg ataacggcca
    30781 gcatggcgtc cagaacgtcc agtgcatcat ccagcgccag cgtttcccat gcaaggacaa
    30841 aggcaaccag aaccgccatc cttttctgcg gtgacatcct ggcaatattg aacaccgaag
    30901 tcataccagc ataacgtgcg agatttttca ggcgcacagc cgggagtgta ctcaggtttt
    30961 cagcatgcag gccaaaatcg ttcagagttt tccagcgttc aattgcttca ttaaacgccg
    31021 gaccactgat ggtcacaggg ccttttttca gtgattccag taaagacagg cggctgcaat
    31081 cagttggccc cagcagcatc tccagctgtg aacgctgttc ggctgacggt atcagtgcca
    31141 gtttgttcca caggcgcaac gtcgcctttt cccttacctc tgaaatcaac cgggtcagcg
    31201 tggtggctcc ggggagaata atacgatgtt gcataagcca ccctgtcgcc aggtcgaaaa
    31261 gcaggccagg acgttcgttg cttatccagc tccgggtata taaaagacgg gtaaggcgaa
    31321 atgtccaggg ccaggcaaat tcacgatact gatagtgctg acgtatcagc gctgcatgct
    31381 cacggcgggt attttccctc tgaccgtatt ctgcaagaac ggtgatatca cgaatcccga
    31441 gctgtctggc ggtaaaatgc cggacgccgg aaggaatatg attcatgtca gtaagaaaag
    31501 tgcccagaaa acgcacacac ccgatttgca gggcaatacc aagtcgattg tgatcacccc
    31561 ggcttttccc gataaattct ttatccgctt catcaagatg aaaataacgc gccagctgaa
    31621 gttcatcggg ttcgccagtg aacctgccat aactctcaac ctgctcagtg gtcaaaaaat
    31681 caacgggcat atcggcctcc ctgcctgacg gcttttttaa cacaactgca accgttcgaa
    31741 atattataaa ttatcagaca tagtaaaacg gcttcgtttg agtgtccatt aaatcgtcat
    31801 tttggcataa tagacacatc gtgtctgata ttcgatttaa ggtacatttt tatgcgaatt
    31861 tttggttatg cgcgggtctc aaccagccag cagtccctcg atattcagat cagagcgctc
    31921 aaagatgcag gggtaaaagc taaccgcatc tttaccgaca aggcatccgg cagttcaaca
    31981 gatcgggaag ggctggattt gctgaggatg aaggtggagg aaggtgatgt cattctggtg
    32041 aagaagctcg accgtcttgg ccgcgacacc gccgacatga tccaactgat aaaagagttt
    32101 gatgctcagg gtgtagcggt tcggtttatt gacgacggga tcagtaccga cggtgatatg
    32161 gggcaaatgg tggtcaccat cctgtcggct gtggcacagg ctgaacgccg gaggatccta
    32221 gagcgcacga atgagggccg acaggaagca aagctgaaag gaatcaaatt tggccgcagg
    32281 cgtaccgtgg acaggaacgt cgtgctgacg cttcatcaga agggcactgg tgcaacggaa
    32341 attgctcatc agctcagtat tgcccgctcc acggtttata aaattcttga agacgaaagg
    32401 gcctcgtgat acgcctattt ttataggtta atgtcatgat aataatggtt tcttagacgt
    32461 caggtggcac ttttcgggga aatgtgcgcg gaacccctat ttgtttattt ttctaaatac
    32521 attcaaatat gtatccgctc atgagacaat aaccctgata aatgcttcaa taatattgaa
    32581 aaaggaagag tatgagtatt caacatttcc gtgtcgccct tattcccttt tttgcggcat
    32641 tttgccttcc tgtttttgct cacccagaaa cgctggtgaa agtaaaagat gctgaagatc
    32701 agttgggtgc acgagtgggt tacatcgaac tggatctcaa cagcggtaag atccttgaga
    32761 gttttcgccc cgaagaacgt tttccaatga tgagcacttt taaagttctg ctatgtggcg
    32821 cggtattatc ccgtgttgac gccgggcaag agcaactcgg tcgccgcata cactattctc
    32881 agaatgactt ggttgagtac tcaccagtca cagaaaagca tcttacggat ggcatgacag
    32941 taagagaatt atgcagtgct gccataacca tgagtgataa cactgcggcc aacttacttc
    33001 tgacaacgat cggaggaccg aaggagctaa ccgctttttt gcacaacatg ggggatcatg
    33061 taactcgcct tgatcgttgg gaaccggagc tgaatgaagc cataccaaac gacgagcgtg
    33121 acaccacgat gcctgcagca atggcaacaa cgttgcgcaa actattaact ggcgaactac
    33181 ttactctagc ttcccggcaa caattaatag actggatgga ggcggataaa gttgcaggac
    33241 cacttctgcg ctcggccctt ccggctggct ggtttattgc tgataaatct ggagccggtg
    33301 agcgtgggtc tcgcggtatc attgcagcac tggggccaga tggtaagccc tcccgtatcg
    33361 tagttatcta cacgacgggg agtcaggcaa ctatggatga acgaaataga cagatcgctg
    33421 agataggtgc ctcactgatt aagcattggt aactgtcaga ccaagtttac tcatatatac
    33481 tttagattga tttaaaactt catttttaat ttaaaaggat ctaggtgaag atcctttttg
    33541 ataatctcat gaccaaaatc ccttaacgtg agttttcgtt ccactgagcg tcagaccccg
    33601 agacgtggct ataggctttc aggcccggga aagaagagat acagcataat cagcgtggcc
    33661 gcaatcgctg ccgcatccac ggagatcata acggaggcgt actgcgcaaa gctcagaccg
    33721 aagaagtccg ccgagacgat attcaccagg ttagaaacaa tgagcggcag gctggccgta
    33781 tctgcaataa atcctgcagc catgacaaag gccagtgtcg tgccctggct gaacccagtg
    33841 cgatcagcat cgcaatcaca atcggcgtca ggatcagcgc ggcgccgtca ttggcaaaca
    33901 acgcatcaac agcggcaccg agcaagactt tccaggtgaa cagcgctcta ggtaggaact
    33961 ttgtcgttga tagagtcttc agccatcaac actgtatcga gtaatgaaat tggttgctag
    34021 aaagtcgatg atttgttgcg tatgattaaa aatcaacctt aaaggcttta tacatggatt
    34081 tgctatggct tttgtatcag aaagagaaat tgtaagaaag atatttagca aaaaaattga
    34141 ctttacgatc ttggcatttt tctatatttc ctctattttt tttcttcttt gtagtggcgt
    34201 tctctttcaa tattttaccg ctgccttcac aaaaggtaat tgttatgaat gctcaatgaa
    34261 acttgattac ataaaacaat tttatttttc actggaaacc gcatggtacc tcatatctgc
    34321 tgttgcagta tttattgcat ctgtttttat acagcataga attaaagctt atttaacatt
    34381 attagctatt acatggattg tactaacaat aacagatgtg gcgttaatac acgccttaga
    34441 caatatagcc atgaataata ttttgttaaa tatactatat aatctttttg gggcgatttt
    34501 attgtcactg tttatgtgtt tatcaaattc cctccttttc caccttaata agataaaaca
    34561 tattccaatg attttatcgg caatgattcc attagtttcc gcaataataa tagccatact
    34621 cataaccgct gttatatatt tattgtttgc ccggcaggcg gtagagattg agatggatat
    34681 atctgaaggt tcagacatcg catatgtagg tgtaaaagat aatgaggaat catttgggtt
    34741 tttaaatgat aaaaaaacag acacaccaac gtatctggat gtaatcaaaa atggtagttt
    34801 gatatataat gatacacagg gtttaagtgg tgctgatatt tatattgtct ccggttgtta
    34861 tgcccttcca gatttacttc gcaatgtacc gcttgatgct aaaaaatctt ttctgaatgt
    34921 aaaaaagcta gaaatcacac agaaacttcc aatgatgggg ttcatacaag gtgaatccgc
    34981 tgatgtgatg cctaaagcag catccaggtt aagtttgagc aagcaagatg ataaatttat
    35041 gctagcctca agtgttactg actctcaaat aaaatttaaa tcaaacaatg cacaattgat
    35101 ggttgctttc gcatttatgc caataacaac gaatggtatt ttacatgatt atacatacga
    35161 tataataata aatgataaaa aatataaaat tgaaaatcat gttgcacctc tatctaggct
    35221 tgataaaaat aagaagatga agtgtgaata ccagcaaata tcggatttaa caaatacgta
    35281 taacattaat gcaaattact taacgggttt tttacttgtc ctaaaaccag atgatattat
    35341 taattacaac aatagccctt ccgtactact caagactgat tttgcgttct ataaaaaaac
    35401 ataccagaag cttgataaaa tatatgatga cataagcaat ggaaaattat cttcactgag
    35461 agcaacaggt atctcccagt ttagtatcaa cgggaaacat ttgtcgttaa ggccagaatc
    35521 ggagattatt atttctgaag ggagtttgta tggactagtt aataaaagca aaaaaatcaa
    35581 aatatatggc acagcagatc ttgtttttgt tgataacaag ataatgaacc ttcgtaaaat
    35641 aacttatttg caatctaagc tagaaatttt tggttcttct attatggata tattaaagta
    35701 tatatttggt ttaggtctgc tagcaatttc tataaaattc attcattctt actttaagaa
    35761 tgatgtgaat gaaaatttat tcttgtaacg catttggctc caattggagc ctttttatga
    35821 ctatttatta aaatatccta agttaagcct gtttttaaag caggcttgag cgtgaagcgg
    35881 acactcatac ctgctttaaa gtggcgtttt tgtcgttacc catacctata ttttctgttg
    35941 tttaactgcc agaactgagc ggttgaaaag ccagaaatat gccgagccag cggcatggaa
    36001 gcgccagcag ctgttgaatg gagtactgta ggcaaatggt gccgtaaccg gctttcgtac
    36061 tgaaaggttc tgtctatccc atcccttctc ttgtatctaa catttagttg tgaatagcta
    36121 ctgtaaatgc ccctacaaaa tgaacctgca ggttgggcag cgtcgggttg gacgtttgat
    36181 gcgccagaat aacattacag ttgttcgaac gcgtaaattc aaacggacaa cggatagtca
    36241 tcataccttc aacattgcac cgaacctatt aaaacaagac tttagcgcaa gcgcacccaa
    36301 ccagaaatgg gcaggcgata tcacttatgt ttggaccaga gaaggatggg tctatcttgc
    36361 tgttatcctt gacctgtatt cccgtcgcgt gattggctgg gcaacaggtg atcgattaaa
    36421 gcaggatctt gcattaaggg cactgaatat ggcgttggct ttacgcaaac caccaccggg
    36481 ttgtattcaa cacacagacc gtgggagcca atattgcgct catgaatatc aaaagctact
    36541 gctcaaacat caattgctgc cgtccatgag cgggaaaggc aattgttttg ataactccgc
    36601 agtagaaagc ttctttaaat cattaaaggc tgagttgatt tggcgcagac actggcaaac
    36661 aaggcgagat attgagattg caatcttcga atatataaat ggcttttata atccacgccg
    36721 aagacattca acactcggct ggaaatcgcc ggtggcattt gagaaaaaag ccgcttaaaa
    36781 tgagagatag accggaacac aaccggtgca agtccatagc aactcgtttc ttttcgcagg
    36841 ttgagccacc tccgcgcttc atcagaaaac tgaaggaacc tccattgaat cgaactaata
    36901 ttttttttgg tgaatcgcat tctgactggt tgcctgtcag aggcggagaa tctggtgatt
    36961 ttgtttttcg acgtggtgac gggcatgcct tcgcgaaaat cgcacctgct tcccgccgcg
    37021 gtgagctcgc tggagagcgt gaccgcctca tttggctcaa aggtcgaggt gtggcttgcc
    37081 ccgaggtgat caactggcag gaggaacagg agggtgcatg cttggtgata acggcaattc
    37141 cgggagtacc ggcggctgat ctgtctggag cggatttgct caaagcgtgg ccgtcaatgg
    37201 ggcagcaact tggcgctgtt cacagcctat cggttgatca atgtccgttt gagcgcaggc
    37261 tgtcgcgaat gttcggacgc gccgttgatg tggtgtcccg caatgccgtc aatcccgact
    37321 tcttaccgga cgaggacaag agtacgccgc agctcgatct tttggctcgt gtcgaacgag
    37381 agctaccggt gcggctcgac caagagcgca ccgatatggt tgtttgccat ggtgatccct
    37441 gcatgccgaa cttcatggtg gaccctaaaa ctcttcaatg cacgggtctg atcgaccttg
    37501 ggcggctcgg aacagcagat cgctatgccg atttggcact catgattgct aacgccgaag
    37561 agaactgggc agcgccagat gaagcagagc gcgccttcgc tgtcctattc aatgtattgg
    37621 ggatcgaagc ccccgaccgc gaacgccttg ccttctatct gcgattggac cctctgactt
    37681 ggggttgatg ttcatgccgc ctgtttttcc tgctcattgg cacgtttcgc aacctgttct
    37741 cattgcggac accttttcca gcctcgtttg gaaagtttca ttgccagacg ggactcctgc
    37801 aatcgtcaag ggattgaaac ctatagaaga cattgctgat gaactgcgcg gggccgacta
    37861 tctggtatgg cgcaatggga ggggagcagt ccggttgctc ggtcgtgaga acaatctgat
    37921 gttgctcgaa tatgccgggg agcgaatgct ctctcacatc gttgccgagc acggcgacta
    37981 ccaggcgacc gaaattgcag cggaactaat ggcgaagctg tatgccgcat ctgaggaacc
    38041 cctgccttct gcccttctcc cgatccggga tcgctttgca gctttgtttc agcgggcgcg
    38101 cgatgatcaa aacgcaggtt gtcaaactga ctacgtccac gcggcgatta tagccgatca
    38161 aatgatgagc aatgcctcgg aactgcgtgg gctacatggc gatctgcatc atgaaaacat
    38221 catgttctcc agtcgcggct ggctggtgat agatcccgtc ggtctggtcg gtgaagtggg
    38281 ctttggcgcc gccaatatgt tctacgatcc ggctgacaga gacgaccttt gtctcgatcc
    38341 tagacgcatt gcacagatgg cggacgcatt ctctcgtgcg ctggacgtcg atccgcgtcg
    38401 cctgctcgac caggcgtacg cttatgggtg cctttccgca gcttggaacg cggatggaga
    38461 agaggagcaa cgcgatctag ctatcgcggc cgcgatcaag caggtgcgac agacgtcata
    38521 ctagatatca agcgacttct cctatcccct gggaacacat caatcttacc ggagaatatc
    38581 gtt
//
