# Supplementary material for: Selective targeting of a histone-like silencer Sfx to the R6K conjugal transfer operon
Source: bioRxiv preprint, doi:10.64898/2026.02.23.707533, version 1 (2026-02-24)
Supplement: Dataset 2 [file 707533_file03.zip › Dataset 2/pIA1768.gb]

LOCUS       pIA1768                35261 bp    DNA     circular SYN 17-FEB-2026
DEFINITION  synthetic circular DNA
ACCESSION   .
VERSION     .
KEYWORDS    .
SOURCE      synthetic DNA construct
  ORGANISM  recombinant plasmid
REFERENCE   1  (bases 1 to 35261)
  AUTHORS   Artsimovitch Lab
  TITLE     Direct Submission
  JOURNAL   Exported Feb 17, 2026 from SnapGene 8.2.2
            https://www.snapgene.com
FEATURES             Location/Qualifiers
     source          1..35261
                     /mol_type="other DNA"
                     /organism="recombinant plasmid"
     CDS             69..539
                     /codon_start=1
                     /product="putative nuclease; thermonuclease signature, 
                     Staphylococcal nuclease homologue, secreted (signal 
                     peptide)"
                     /label=yncBx
                     /translation="MKIFTLLTFTIAISSPSLLIAAELSGKVTRVLDGDTIEVLQDKTP
                     VRVRLANIDAPEKKQPFGSWSSKQLKSLIAGQPVTVTYMQKDRYGRVIGRVFTANGTES
                     NRFMVQSGAAWVYDHFNTDTSLPGLQRDAQEQKRGLWADSQPAPPWEWRHNH"
     CDS             554..703
                     /codon_start=1
                     /label=hyp23
                     /translation="MNNSEKERFNNRVCVGQVRISADVYINSGMSESAAEVMHSKMNLI
                     SMKF"
     CDS             734..907
                     /codon_start=1
                     /label=hyp24
                     /translation="VRLMDFRYSIIPGVFTFTGMKKLNSFLKAGSPIHLIRMDGYPENL
                     THYACPPLRPKK"
     CDS             954..1199
                     /codon_start=1
                     /label=hyp1
                     /note="hyp protein"
                     /translation="MRNGFVSDEQYQHSLAVFKELLDADVYESGNKKIIEKFESALDIC
                     LAYERQCSSQDLHKSLISSYSVLQPKRAAYPIISIY"
     CDS             1219..3543
                     /codon_start=1
                     /product="DNA topoisomerase III"
                     /label=topBx
                     /translation="MRLFIAEKPSLAKAIFEGLGGNPATEKKNGCYEHGTDVVTWCFGH
                     MLELYDPQDYDVKYAAWRFDDLPIKTPWPPKYKIRADAQQQTNIIFSLIEKATSIVHAG
                     DPDDEGCLLVDEILDYAKNTKPVQRLLVADLNLAPVQKALANMQPNEKFRGMTNSALAR
                     SLCDQGFGYNLTRGCTLKGQEKGFHGVLNVGRVQSAVLGLVNQRTLANQNHTESFYYDV
                     QAALSMNGHLLKAKYQVAEGDEKDEKNRLISEAQAKAVVEHVTGKKAVISETATKPEHT
                     KPPMPLNLSTLQQICARRFGYKAKETLDIMQGLYETHKLLTYPRTDNRYLSDEHFTQAG
                     DIADAIGATLPELATATAGMDKTQKHKAFNASKIEAHHAIIPTTKSGKGVQLNEKERNV
                     YSIVATHFIGLFYPDAIRNKTKTYFSIEDHVFTATQSVLVQKGWEVLGKDTEEDNAQDE
                     EVQTGFDLSMLQVNDDGVCESASIDKKATTPPRYFTDSTLLAAMTRAAKFIDDPDLRKA
                     LEAKDEGSSDQGSIGTEATRAGILEKLAANTGLVSIEKEKGYTELVWKTTKQGQEFCAA
                     LPPEVIKPNISALWAEKQAQIKSGEMTINDFIKENDDYIHTLISDLQQKGLNISSNAIP
                     CPACGNGVLRRIKGANGFFWGCSGYPGCKTSFPDKDGKPLTEKQPAGGASDRLDVPCPS
                     CNKEILVRPKGFFCTGCDFKLWSEIAGKKITSTQVETLIKKGKTGSLKGFTSTKTGKKF
                     DAALVLQDKNTGKVGFEFAKK"
     CDS             3555..4004
                     /codon_start=1
                     /label=Sfx
                     /note="H-NS like"
                     /translation="MSDNENFELVRKLLLNIRSVRVFARETHFEQLLEMQEKLNAVIEE
                     RREEAEQEAKEREERERKRQELLQLIQGEGFSAEELLGFSEEKPKKRKNKLPKAPPKYQ
                     FEDNGVVKYWSGRGRAPKPIDAALKSGQKLEDFLIKKDQSGTEQA"
     CDS             4067..4471
                     /codon_start=1
                     /label=hyp2
                     /note="hyp protein, SlyB?"
                     /translation="MSLTLPIMYFKTGSDLSQITHFEVNYPDDFVKQAWERPEINLFIV
                     CVATKKGAVREIKGGMAVLTSIPASNGLELSRALDDVLRKSDELRPLAGQKNNVFLPAK
                     VGLAGDPPTEQELLSLFYQQCLKHGTWGNA"
     CDS             complement(4548..4682)
                     /codon_start=1
                     /label=hyp3
                     /translation="MTVAERFDHIILVVSLCSLGAMMIIALCGLVIYKRNHSTDKKSR"
     CDS             complement(4839..5477)
                     /codon_start=1
                     /product="putative resolvase; Recombinase resolvase family"
                     /label=resolvase1
                     /translation="VTQTVPKGFVRAYLRASTSEQDASRALAAIDSFAEERGLNICNYY
                     IENESGSRLDRPELFRLLKDCRHNDILLIEDVDRLSRLTGEDWNSLKKLIRQKDIRVMA
                     INVPTTWIASGSHDFDSRMFAAINDMLLDMLAAVARRDYEQRRERQRQGISKAKKEGRY
                     KGRQANKERYDAINRLLDSGSSWSQVQKIMACSRGTISSAVKSRKLNAI"
     CDS             5752..6414
                     /codon_start=1
                     /label=parFx
                     /note="ParA"
                     /translation="MGITLLVSSDKGGVGKSTTTANLAAMLVNKGKSAIVLKTDKNNDM
                     MSWNEKRKENGLLPVSVQEGYGNVSKEISRLSKLCDVLIVDCPGHDSQEFRSALTVADI
                     MITLTKPSSDFESETLTTVTEKVRIAQKTNPKLQPWVLLTRINSSKPRHRQAAIKLDKF
                     LRSDSIWIQPLKTRLSDLDVFESACNEGAGVHDVSRATSLTAAKAQLELLAQELGII"
     CDS             complement(6400..6726)
                     /codon_start=1
                     /label=hyp4
                     /translation="MLSNAANAALRTVVLFCPVLTASASRMDSNPSDRRKLTSLPFLDA
                     GLLFAPEIKRAVSAFVAAPSVSGNFGRLSLRVIFIAPGYLFPISLIALRCKDNVKQQLF
                     LYDA"
     CDS             6494..6778
                     /codon_start=1
                     /label=ParGx
                     /note="conserved hyp protein"
                     /translation="MTLKLNRPKLPDTEGAATNADTARFISGANRRPASRKGRLVNFRL
                     SDGFESILEAEAVRTGQNKTTVLKAALAAFDNMDEAEKNRWILESAKIG"
     CDS             6896..7201
                     /codon_start=1
                     /label=hyp5
                     /note="hyp protein"
                     /translation="MTSKISKYEVIHRGECVNYMPPGTWVFIQRALCYGGGFWFGRVYN
                     VCFWLEFEKPTSLSIGIDYLMKLNSLTDKVHSFDDDFQLDLLLEEDTQCFIGQQRR"
     misc_feature    7110..7642
                     /label=Ori beta
     CDS             complement(7680..8135)
                     /codon_start=1
                     /product="hypothetical transmembrane protein"
                     /label=hyp6
                     /translation="MAKIYDFPQGAERRRMHRKIQWNNAVKLSKNGWSKPEVKRWSFLA
                     FISTGWYYFRLSVAVIFHIITICGLAVLAALSNTIFWIGGAICLVTWYTNDHQIWSTNN
                     LTIPIVFGLWVLSLVAAPLIDFFSQKLPFYRLLVPDAKREEVGEDDS"
     CDS             complement(8139..9056)
                     /codon_start=1
                     /label=pir
                     /translation="MRLKVMMDVNKKTKIRHRNELNHTLAQLPLPAKRVMYMALAPIDS
                     KEPLERGRVFKIRAEDLAALAKITPSLAYRQLKEGGKLLGASKISLRGDDIIALAKELN
                     LPFTAKNSPEELDLNIIEWIAYSNDEGYLSLKFTRTIEPYISSLIGKKNKFTTQLLTAS
                     LRLSSQYSSSLYQLIRKHYSNFKKKNYFIISVDELKEELIAYTFDKDGNIEYKYPDFPI
                     FKRDVLNKAIAEIKKKTEISFVGFTVHEKEGRKISKLKFEFVVDEDEFSGDKDDEAFFM
                     NLSEADAAFLKVFDETVPPKKAKG"
     rep_origin      9240..9628
                     /label=R6K gamma ori
                     /note="gamma replication origin from E. coli plasmid R6K; 
                     requires the R6K initiator protein pi for replication"
     rep_origin      9240..9628
                     /label=R6K gamma ori
                     /note="gamma replication origin from E. coli plasmid R6K; 
                     requires the R6K initiator protein pi for replication"
     misc_feature    9694..9807
                     /label=ssiA
                     /note="Escherichia coli plasmid R6K single-strand
                     initiation sequence ssiA; direct RNA primer synthesis in 
                     R6K replication; Nomura, Gene 108(1):15 (1991) 
                     Pubmed:1761225"
     CDS             9825..9968
                     /codon_start=1
                     /label=hyp7
                     /translation="MNARLKRVLMLIRLIRKTVIQEVELKITTDNALQCKYAVKTYCIT
                     IK"
     CDS             9965..10558
                     /codon_start=1
                     /product="Hsp40"
                     /label=dnaJx
                     /note="DNA J"
                     /translation="MMVYYLCWSGVVPGLIQKPTRAGASMNIQEALNVFGINSNGLSKD
                     DLKSAYKKLALKYHPDRNPLGVELMKAVNAAFDLLMTHFDKISQYSSENDSNTYNYGEE
                     LEKVLKELNGMEGIVFEVIGNWVWIDGETKKHKEALNKLGCKWASKKKKWFYRPEEHKS
                     RWNRAERSIDEIREMYGTDGVKKAKGRYKVESHA"
     CDS             10600..11157
                     /codon_start=1
                     /label=hyp8
                     /note="hyp protein AraC?"
                     /translation="MSNFKKNYEAVFIRVCFFLGENWRVDKRDTTCDDRIVMINPDLKG
                     YQIIARLDKNRLKIVGFCRIKHTTSSCSCFTVSPRRMPFDLARYIKKNLLCVAEKQCDE
                     VSSTVDKAEYDKTKKELLLHLLSKTVEVTPYQSHYSVICGIKAKSISADIHESSKGMYE
                     LKIHDLSFEQLLRLSGLLAKFD"
     CDS             11202..11465
                     /codon_start=1
                     /label=hyp9
                     /note="hyp protein"
                     /translation="MSEILSYRKNRGNVTFRITLSENSDGVLMHIEKFMKVRSNEPGKK
                     TTKRLVYEHTFYAKELESMKTIVADEEMMSFCLETLEKTQNG"
     CDS             11458..11676
                     /codon_start=1
                     /label=hyp10
                     /translation="MVNKPTPEQVKDARIKAGLSIQEAADRFGFTYTAWQAKETNGKTS
                     RGLAAGTYELLLLLAGEHPEYELVKKK"
     CDS             11772..12116
                     /codon_start=1
                     /label=hyp11
                     /note="hyp protein"
                     /translation="MKVFAIEFNAVNALKEEITCTSLIKSESIFLAIHAFEEQNRGKGY
                     IVTSVREENTNELSAIKSLKANVRFWFLECGYSSESVINKVNAWYNFAFTQKEQDEAKK
                     EIIKEIKKSC"
     CDS             12193..12342
                     /codon_start=1
                     /label=hyp12
                     /translation="MSERMLSAIAAVEKGMPPVFPVMPFALFPEFMTLLKLALEKRKTE
                     SFDN"
     CDS             12358..12615
                     /codon_start=1
                     /label=hyp13 (VirBR)
                     /translation="MTKKEFLSFISQQKGSGAVRFSLGFGANGEIILYWTNDEGFRVWR
                     VLSGNRGHKPSQANKERITKFRHWLHDAREGIEGDNQPGK"
     CDS             complement(12424..12672)
                     /codon_start=1
                     /label=hyp14
                     /translation="MQKKHLPQTGGLRRIDYSDLFTRLIVAFYALAGIMQPVPEFSYTF
                     FISLARFMPSVTGQNPPNSEPFIISPIKNNLSIGSKS"
     misc_feature    12535..12801
                     /label=ssiB
                     /note="Escherichia coli plasmid R6K single-strandinitiation
                     sequence ssiB; direct RNA primer synthesis in R6K 
                     replication; Nomura, Gene 108(1):15 (1991) Pubmed:1761225"
     misc_feature    12644..13183
                     /label=Ori alpha
     misc_feature    12853..12949
                     /label=Ori-alpha LIR (oriT)
     CDS             12952..13500
                     /codon_start=1
                     /product="DNA distortion polypeptide 1; ddp1; formerly
                     TaxA; putative DNA binding protein of ArcA superfamily; 
                     similar to TraY of F-like plasmids"
                     /label=dtrX1
                     /note="TaxA"
                     /translation="MMKKIQFRVEDEDHDYLLVCLKSIYPDEPNLTVAKGMKLLASALL
                     KSKDKKIEESIIDDNDDFIKTTLYLTATQRSKIEKASIRHGWTISRECRFRIQTTLDNN
                     LDFYDQELLMLNRCRNVVDKIGRNFHYIIVNNQSMLLEKDDFYQDAQKLTFEMRSLKEQ
                     FENYIALCKGRTVSNKVEV"
     CDS             13503..14660
                     /codon_start=1
                     /product="TaxC_relaxase (ddp2); belongs to VirD2 nickase
                     family; formerly TaxC; R6K oriT-nickase"
                     /label=rlxX1
                     /note="TaxC"
                     /translation="MGVFVEKDYRVKRKSSENGRKSAFAHKVKNGGENYKKNVREKINR
                     KGASKEVVVKISGGAVTRQGIKNSIDYMSRESQLSVMNESGQVWQGEEIKEAKEHMVDA
                     ANDAQHVHDDKGRENKKITQNIVFSPPVSAKVKPEGLLDSVRKTLNKKYPNNRFVLGYH
                     EDKKEHPHVHVVFRIKDTDGKRTDIKKKDLREIRTGFCNELILKGYDVKATHKQTQGLN
                     QSIKDAHASAPKRQKGVYEVVDVGYDHYQHDKSKPKQHFLKLKTLNKGVEKTYWGAGFG
                     DLVQRESVKKGDLVKLKKLGQKEVKIPALDKNGIQQGWKTAHRNDWQLQNLGVKGIDRK
                     LSNDKSFKLDDISSIQKQQQQMKKFNLVKQNMLQSQQKIKVGIKF"
     misc_feature    14721..15019
                     /label=PactX
     CDS             15021..15512
                     /codon_start=1
                     /label=actX
                     /note="ActX"
                     /translation="MKWYVLQFTTTRFAAVFKHLERLNFSYYCPMATEKYRRPDKQLSY
                     RERLTPLFPGYLFIQADFDEVHTTTITGLPHTQRFIAFGGEPLAVPDDEVCNVQKGERN
                     LLNFDEYPRLVEIMMMSEPRMRSMAMLNYITEKSLSHKMKRKKNDCHQKKESSKAQAAT
                     "
     CDS             15737..16381
                     /codon_start=1
                     /product="SltX1 soluble transglycosylase involved in
                     conjugation; related to lysozyme-like superfamily (VirB1)"
                     /label=sltX1
                     /label=sltX1 (tivB1?)
                     /note="VirB1"
                     /translation="MLSTTAFVALAMQCAASIHPDTAQEVARVESGFNPYAIAEIIPKN
                     ERKEGDSGVISHFPKTKEDALKIVQNIESRNRRYSVGLMQITSTNFSQYGVNADKLFSP
                     CTNLAVFEKVLLDCYTRGGNLKNALSCYYSGNFSTGKKTESGFGNTSYNQRIGYNQSVN
                     KKDWEVPSVREDIKKNNATQKISNRITTIYPQYAMRGTVLDEKETTNVESE"
     CDS             16365..16655
                     /codon_start=1
                     /product="putative propilin gene related to TrbC
                     superfamily (VirB2)"
                     /label=tivB2
                     /note="VirB2"
                     /translation="MLKVNKRFLTLSVFMAALMVCVAEPAFADDVSTKTTGFLQKIIDF
                     LTDIRKPAITIIALIIGYIAIFSRQHASWITPLIIGIIIFIVAPYLPNWLA"
     CDS             16679..19438
                     /codon_start=1
                     /product="due to a 2bp insertion at nt 2270 in the
                     EMBL:ECO6342 entry, this gene has been split into 2 
                     proteins: Q9EUF9_ECOLI PilX3 protein (VirB3 superfamily) 
                     and Q9EUF8_ECOLI PilX4 protein (VirB4_CagE superfamily); 
                     compare to sequence at AJ006342"
                     /label=tivB3-4
                     /translation="MSTVFKGLTRPALIRGLGVPLYPFLAMCVLVVLLGVWIDDLMYFL
                     ILPGWFAIKRVTKIDERFFDLLYLRAVVKGHPLANKRFSAVHYAGSQYDEVDISKVDNF
                     MKLKDQASIEALIPYSSHITDDLVVTKNRDLLATWQVDGAYFECVDDEDLTLLTDQLNT
                     LIRSFEGRAITFYTHRVRVRKEVKVGFNSKIPFVNRVMNDYYSSLSEPEYFENRLYLTI
                     CYKPFNIEDKVSHFISKNKKENNIFDEPINDMNEICGRLDTYLSRFHAHRLGLVEENGR
                     VFSDQLSLFQYLLSGKWQKVRVTNSPFYTYLGGKDLFFGNDAGQITASQNARYFRSIEI
                     KDYFQETDAGIFDALMYLPVEYVFTSSFTSMDKQAAVKALDDQIDKLELTDDAAKSLLA
                     DLRVGLDMVSSGYNSFGKCHQTLIVFADTPERLVKDTNIVTTTLEDLGLIVTYSTLSLG
                     AAFFSQLPGNYNLRPRLSMLSSLNFAEMESFHNFFHGKATGNTWGNSLMALRGSGNDVY
                     HLNYHMTTENINFFGKNPTLGHCEILGTSNVGKTVLMMIMSYAAQQFGTPESFPENRKV
                     RKLTTVFFDKDRAGEVGIRAMGGAYFRVKGGEPTGWNPAALPPTKRNIAFVKDIIRLIC
                     KLNGNTVDDYQHSLISSAVDRLMQREDRSFPISKLIPLIMEPDDTETKRHGLKARLRAW
                     KQGGEYGWLLDNASDSFDVAHLDVFGIDGTEFLDDKVVAPVASFYLIYRVTMLADGRRL
                     LIYMDEFWQWINNDAFKDFVYNKLKTGRKLDMVLVPATQSPDELIKSPIAAAVREQCAT
                     HIYLANPKAKRNEYVDELQVRDLYFDKIKAIDPLSRQFLVVKNPQRQGERDDFAAFAKL
                     DLGKAAYYLPILSASAEQLELFDEIWSEGMAPEEWIDTYLERANRGVK"
     CDS             19440..20177
                     /codon_start=1
                     /product="related to VirB5_like superfamily"
                     /label=tivB5
                     /note="VirB5"
                     /translation="MKKLYLALALSCFSVNALALTEGVIVHDAKSAIDTASQWVKEAKQ
                     WQKELTAYKDELLTKTGIRDVQGLVQDAQSVSKELTDIYEQGNSFIDDYIQNPNGVLSE
                     KAKSLLTDYKVTDTCKGLGYTGDLVRGCEASFLSQLAGVEYGNKLESKLRKDNASMKDL
                     IDQVKNAKDTKATQDATNAISLENLKFEKLKFQYEMYRDKQRDLAQYKEKMAQATYQKQ
                     QLDAVNEPLSYKEQFTKQSFELN"
     CDS             20184..20447
                     /codon_start=1
                     /product="putative membrane lipoprotein involved in entry 
                     exclusion"
                     /label=eex
                     /note="Eex"
                     /translation="MMRKLNLILVATGMTFLLAGCEDVKSVDWWQSHPDEAGKKVSECK
                     QSGDDSENCRNAKDGLFRYQQLHSKSPSYKDAFKSSTSKGEK"
     CDS             20459..21514
                     /codon_start=1
                     /product="related to TrbL superfamily (VirB6)"
                     /label=tivB6
                     /note="VirB6"
                     /translation="MATSDFFQTARDVILNTLDQSTTGQLDRISSIASSLGKFGISIFI
                     LWYAYTVVVGKQKSAVQDFLWNLFRFWMIMIFVTNAGGWLDSSTQAIDGLKESFSGGDP
                     WLWLDQLWTKVQQVAAFLMSKDPSTYVKTDGAIASIFTYAGGIVALLLCTIVYFSAEVT
                     LKVLTVTAPLFIICLSFGFLRQMFNSWLQLIFSSLLIFLFGALALKAGTTFLNGILSVS
                     VQDAEPLNLIATGATAFVAGAFMAWIIWQAKTYASQLAGVGVEGALQGAAAMGLGAATF
                     GASRMGGKILGMGKNAGAGAWKGLRREKEGLAESTGVSGKVGNLTGQGINIGAKKLRNA
                     AIEMAKKKYGG"
     CDS             21586..21714
                     /codon_start=1
                     /product="TivB7 conjugation transfer protein; related to
                     VirB7 superfamily"
                     /label=tivB7
                     /translation="MKIIIAVIVTLCLVGCQAAHQLPQVSGKSEPVNSAEVMRNGV"
     CDS             21704..22426
                     /codon_start=1
                     /product="related to VirB8 superfamily, putative primary 
                     constituent of a DNA transporter"
                     /label=tivB8
                     /note="VirB8"
                     /translation="MEFKFPQLKFFKKKEEVTDSSSSFEEKNQNLQEKMNRIYKYGGMS
                     GMAIGVLSLLALNAALPLKETLVEAYLINSVNGVAERLTSVKKENLSENEALAKYFINQ
                     YVKRREGYNYFSLQHDYDYVLLYSAENVATDYNALINGNNSPKVIYKKAEQTATVQDDP
                     SIILSSSSRADDKDKGAYIRFRLTIRDVATGTEKQQYWNVRLTYRIEPQIEMASGERNN
                     NPLKFVVTSYARDKEDKG"
     CDS             22432..23361
                     /codon_start=1
                     /product="related to VirB9_CagX_TrbG superfamily. The
                     VirB7/VirB9 heterodimer localizes at the outer membrane and
                     plays a critical role in stabilizing other VirB proteins 
                     during assembly of the transfer machine"
                     /label=tivB9
                     /translation="MKLRKNALFVAVLLASNICSAAVLPTGSRFDPRNQVVSYNPQNTT
                     VINSAVGYTTTLVFDDDETVISARTGFPQGWSVNKEDNLVYLEVQPVKQTVQNNKSDED
                     GNESSEVVNVALDPENDLERWRTNLFVRTTKRNYSMELNARTFKNPDKIAFVINYQYPQ
                     ERRKEQAEIEIKRIEAYNKQKEELAINRELENAKSPRNWQYYKRVAEGSQDISPDYAYD
                     DGRYTWLGFSPTKKIPSVFVMSGNEETITNPVIVTRGANTLLGVPVDKRFVLRLGKQVV
                     GIENKGFGKVRLQAADTVSPKVEKEVIQ"
     CDS             23358..24572
                     /codon_start=1
                     /product="related to TrbI superfamily (VirB10)"
                     /label=tivB10
                     /translation="VSEQENKVPTAVEIERALRERRQQELEQASTDSDKGDAAEPDKRL
                     GIDKLKKSRKGLVVIIVAFLLLAIGVCFYYVPSIIRAMSSSEEKPATKTVPTGTVKRQT
                     GLSDDIDPFNQSQRDDSKEAVERDTGKNEQVKAEEKPQNMQHSYSRALDVAYGGSSGSG
                     SSNSVNQSQAETNDQDGDAASTEKTVELVKNGASVSLSEIKRVPYDPNLFIPENTAIKC
                     SLDRRFISDLAGKLVCTINEDVYSANRNVKLIDKGTAAYLMYKSGTFRHGQGAVFIMAT
                     KLRTRKEPFIDIPLIDTQAAGALGEAGASGWIDTHFSDRFLGAMMIGMIPDFAQAASGA
                     AKNNKDNQTDYTANSRQAFADIARESFSNSVNIPPTLYKNQGEIITLIVGQDLDFSKIY
                     KLKMK"
     CDS             24590..25627
                     /codon_start=1
                     /product="related to P-loop NTPase superfamily; VirB11"
                     /label=tivB11
                     /translation="MTVNNENRHIIYDIVNDYFSQWLNNSDGLTEIAVNRPGELFTKIN
                     GKWKKEQTNMSYQDCLSFASAIADYHDNGSITPEYPLRSATLPDGERVQIVIPPATEKD
                     TVSITIRKPSSVFLSHDHFVRQGFYSKLNAGTAFESKQDDLSDIYKKNRFEEFIPACLK
                     SGKTMVFCAGTGAGKTTFANACLEFIPHHLRCISIEDTDEAKFKFHENHVKLFYPAEGE
                     NKVVTSATLLRSGFRMNPDRILTTEIRGAEAWDFLKGASSGHAGNITTVHEMNPVDAVL
                     GIVQRCYMNPECQNLPYNVLLRRVLSNIDVIMSIKYLDEEDARFASGIYYRSVDFEKYF
                     KMLKE"
     CDS             25632..27467
                     /codon_start=1
                     /product="formerly TaxB; CplX1 is related to IncP TraG-like
                     proteins, and is a member of the VirD4 protein superfamily 
                     involved in coupling the relaxosome to the DNA-transport 
                     apparatus"
                     /label=CplX1
                     /translation="MSLKLPDKGQWAFIILVMCLIAYYTGSVAIYFFNHKTPLYIWKHY
                     DSLLLWRVIIDSSIKSEVRFTALPSLLSGALASLAAPAFIIWKLNQKDAPLFGDAKFAS
                     DSDLKKSKLLKWEKENDTDILVGRYKGKYLWYTAPDFVSLGAGTRAGKGAAIGIPNMLV
                     KKHSIIALDPKQELWKITSKVREQILGNKVYLLDPFNTKTHKCNPLFYVDLKSESGAKD
                     LLKLVEILFPSFGLTGAEAHFNNLAGQYWTGLAKLLHFFINFAPEWIEELRVKPVFSIG
                     TVVDLYSNIDREQVLSNRETFEELAQGNETALFHLKDALTKIREYHETEDEQRSSIDGS
                     FRKKMSLFYLPTVRKCTDGNDFDLRQMRREDITVYVGVNAEDMILAYDFLNLFFNLVVE
                     VTLRENPDFDPTLKHDCLLFLDEFPSIGYMPIIKKGSGYIAGYKLKLLTIYQNISQLNE
                     IYGTEGAKTLLSAHPCRVIYAVSEEDDAKKISEKLGYITARSKGSSKTSGKATSRSNSE
                     NEAQRALVLPQELGTLDFSEEMIILKGEHPVKAEKALYYLDNYFMERLMLVSPKLTALT
                     ASINRSNKIFGVKGIKYPSKEKMLSVGELESEVLL"
     CDS             27464..27859
                     /codon_start=1
                     /product="family of Cag pathogenicity island proteins"
                     /label=cag12
                     /translation="MKKLILLSAIVMSGCSSPPEPPQVNWSDKPETMNSQLPDWQPTNQ
                     VVKSDKVTSTWMKVITNFSPENRLYDDSVFYAVAHSPVIIVETTNGGDFFIAKKWLRNN
                     GAYGVIQYRYKSNGFGVRSTNIYFERG"
     CDS             27862..28194
                     /codon_start=1
                     /product="mating pair formation protein"
                     /label=trbMx
                     /translation="MKIMLIAAIVGLLISCPALARKHNHTDGLNQVGDPCLLMTCMIGK
                     LQGDTQPACQPVNQRFFNVRVFTPYYNPEATARLRQSILTRCVGSVENRDNLEAVIERY
                     GRSFQE"
     CDS             complement(28295..29077)
                     /codon_start=1
                     /product="Tn3 family transposase, partial; the second part
                     of the tnpAx, which is disrupted by Tn3 transposon "
                     /label=tnpA_partial2
                     /translation="VSDQYAPFATQVIPATASEAPYILDGLLMNDAGRHIREQFTDTGG
                     FTDHVFAACAILGYRFAPRIRDLPSKRLYAFNPSAAPAHLRALIGGKVNQAMIERNWPD
                     ILRIAATIAAGTVAPSQILRKLASYPRQNELATALREVGRVERTLFMIDWILDAELQRR
                     AQIGLNKGEAHHALKRAISFHRRGEIRDRSAEGQHYRIAGMNLLAAIIIFWNTMKLGEV
                     VANQKRDGKLLSPDLLAHVSPLGWEHINLTGEYRWPKP"
     CDS             complement(28295..28789)
                     /codon_start=1
                     /label=transposase_1
                     /translation="MIERNWPDILRIAATIAAGTVAPSQILRKLASYPRQNELATALRE
                     VGRVERTLFMIDWILDAELQRRAQIGLNKGEAHHALKRAISFHRRGEIRDRSAEGQHYR
                     IAGMNLLAAIIIFWNTMKLGEVVANQKRDGKLLSPDLLAHVSPLGWEHINLTGEYRWPK
                     P"
     misc_feature    29078..34025
                     /label=transposon Tn3 region
                     /note="Complete transposon Tn3 region; 100% id to Tn3 from
                     E. coli plasmid pAPEC-02-R (4948bp); 9bp (ccatgaaag) 
                     deletion compare to ISTN3X (V00613.1)"
     CDS             complement(29111..32149)
                     /codon_start=1
                     /product="Tn3 family transposase; may from Enterobacteria
                     phage P7"
                     /label=tnpA
                     /translation="VLKKPSGREADMPVDFLTTEQVESYGRFTGEPDELQLARYFHLDE
                     ADKEFIGKSRGDHNRLGIALQIGCVRFLGTFLTDMNHIPSGVRHFTARQLGIRDITVLA
                     EYGQRENTRREHAALIRQHYQYREFAWPWTFRLTRLLYTRSWISNERPGLLFDLATGWL
                     MQHRIILPGATTLTRLISEVREKATLRLWNKLALIPSAEQRSQLEMLLGPTDCSRLSLL
                     ESLKKGPVTISGPAFNEAIERWKTLNDFGLHAENLSTLPAVRLKNLARYAGMTSVFNIA
                     RMSPQKRMAVLVAFVLAWETLALDDALDVLDAMLAVIIRDARKIGQKKRLRSLKDLDKS
                     ALALASACSYLLKEETPDESIRAEVFSYIPRQKLAEIITLVREIARPSDDNFHDEMVEQ
                     YGRVRRFLPHLLNTVKFSSAPAGVTTLNACDYLSREFSSRRQFFDDAPTEIISQSWKRL
                     VINKEKHITRRGYTLCFLSKLQDSLRRRDVYVTGSNRWGDPRARLLQGADWQANRIKVY
                     RSLGHPTDPQEAIKSLGHQLDSRYRQVAARLGENEAVELDVSGPKPRLTISPLASLDEP
                     DSLKRLSKMISDLLPPVDLTELLLEINAHTGFADEFFHASEASARVDDLPVSISAVLMA
                     EACNIGLEPLIRSNVPALTRHRLNWTKANYLRAETITSANARLVDFQATLPLAQIWGGG
                     EVASADGMRFVTPVRTINAGPNRKYFGNNRGITWYNFVSDQYSGFHGIVIPGTLRDSIF
                     VLEGLLEQETGLNPTEIMTDTAGASDLVFGLFWLLGYQFSPRLADAGASVFWRMDHDAD
                     YGVLNDIARGQSDPRKIVLQWDEMIRTAGSLKLGKVQASVLVRSLLKSERPSGLTQAII
                     EVGRINKTLYLLNYIDDEDYRRRILTQLNRGESRHAVARAICHGQKGEIRKRYTDGQED
                     QLGALGLVTNAVVLWNTIYMQAALDHLRAQGETLNDEDIARLSPLCHGHINMLGHYSFT
                     LAELVTKGHLRPLKEASEAENVA"
     CDS             32278..32835
                     /codon_start=1
                     /product="Transposon_Tn3_resolvase"
                     /label=tnpR
                     /translation="MRIFGYARVSTSQQSLDIQIRALKDAGVKANRIFTDKASGSSTDR
                     EGLDLLRMKVEEGDVILVKKLDRLGRDTADMIQLIKEFDAQGVAVRFIDDGISTDGDMG
                     QMVVTILSAVAQAERRRILERTNEGRQEAKLKGIKFGRRRTVDRNVVLTLHQKGTGATE
                     IAHQLSIARSTVYKILEDERAS"
     promoter        32913..33017
                     /gene="bla"
                     /label=AmpR promoter
     CDS             join(33018..33086,33087..33878)
                     /codon_start=1
                     /gene="bla"
                     /product="beta-lactamase"
                     /label=AmpR
                     /note="confers resistance to ampicillin, carbenicillin, and
                     related antibiotics"
                     /translation="MSIQHFRVALIPFFAAFCLPVFAHPETLVKVKDAEDQLGARVGYI
                     ELDLNSGKILESFRPEERFPMMSTFKVLLCGAVLSRVDAGQEQLGRRIHYSQNDLVEYS
                     PVTEKHLTDGMTVRELCSAAITMSDNTAANLLLTTIGGPKELTAFLHNMGDHVTRLDRW
                     EPELNEAIPNDERDTTMPAAMATTLRKLLTGELLTLASRQQLIDWMEADKVAGPLLRSA
                     LPAGWFIADKSGAGERGSRGIIAALGPDGKPSRIVVIYTTGSQATMDERNRQIAEIGAS
                     LIKHW"
     CDS             complement(34076..34093)
                     /codon_start=1
                     /product="6xHis affinity tag"
                     /label=6xHis
                     /translation="HHHHHH"
     CDS             complement(34094..34807)
                     /codon_start=1
                     /product="yellow fluorescent protein optimized for FRET 
                     with CyPet (Nguyen and Daugherty, 2005)"
                     /label=YPet
                     /translation="MSKGEELFTGVVPILVELDGDVNGHKFSVSGEGEGDATYGKLTLK
                     LLCTTGKLPVPWPTLVTTLGYGVQCFARYPDHMKQHDFFKSAMPEGYVQERTIFFKDDG
                     NYKTRAEVKFEGDTLVNRIELKGIDFKEDGNILGHKLEYNYNSHNVYITADKQKNGIKA
                     NFKIRHNIEDGGVQLADHYQQNTPIGDGPVLLPDNHYLSYQSALFKDPNEKRDHMVLLE
                     FLTAAGITEGMNELYK"
     misc_feature    34840..35138
                     /label=PactX
ORIGIN
        1 ggccaaagcc ttagcgtagg atttcgccct ctcccgcaaa cgacccctta gaaaggtatc
       61 agcaagctat gaaaatattc accttattaa cattcacaat cgccatatcg tcgccctctt
      121 tactgattgc agcggaatta agcggcaaag taacacgcgt tctcgacggc gacaccatcg
      181 aggtactaca ggataaaacg cctgttagag ttcgccttgc taacatcgat gcgccggaaa
      241 agaaacagcc ctttgggagc tggtccagta aacagcttaa aagtctgata gcagggcagc
      301 ctgttaccgt tacatatatg caaaaagacc gctacggacg tgttatcggg cgcgtcttca
      361 cggcgaacgg tacggaatca aaccgcttta tggtgcaatc cggcgctgca tgggtatatg
      421 accacttcaa cacagatact tccttgcctg gtctgcaacg ggatgctcaa gagcaaaagc
      481 gtggtctatg ggctgacagt caaccagcgc cgccgtggga atggcgtcac aatcattagt
      541 ttgcgaggca taaatgaata attctgagaa agagcgtttt aacaatcggg tttgtgtggg
      601 gcaggtacgt atcagcgcag acgtttatat aaactccggt atgtctgaaa gcgcggcaga
      661 agtgatgcat tcaaaaatga atttaataag tatgaagttc taaagccttt attcaaagga
      721 gccgaggcta tcggtgagat tgatggattt caggtattct ataattccag gggtttttac
      781 ttttactgga atgaagaaac taaattcctt cttgaaagct ggctcaccta tccatcttat
      841 ccgtatggat ggttatcctg aaaatctgac gcactacgct tgtccacccc ttcgtccgaa
      901 aaaataaatt tttccgtcct cacggttttc aaatttgaac agcaggtttt tttatgagaa
      961 atggttttgt cagcgatgaa caatatcagc actcattggc cgtttttaaa gagcttcttg
     1021 atgccgatgt ttatgaaagc ggtaataaaa aaattatcga aaagttcgaa tcggctttag
     1081 atatttgttt ggcttatgaa cgtcaatgct ctagtcagga tttacataag tctctcataa
     1141 gttcttattc agtcttgcag cccaagcggg ctgcttatcc gattatatcc atatattgaa
     1201 aggtaaaagg taaatattat gagactcttt attgctgaaa aaccatcttt agctaaagcc
     1261 attttcgaag gattaggtgg caaccctgct actgaaaaga aaaatggttg ttatgaacat
     1321 ggaactgatg ttgtcacgtg gtgttttggt catatgcttg agctttatga tcctcaagac
     1381 tatgacgtga aatacgccgc ctggcgtttt gatgacctgc cgatcaaaac gccctggccg
     1441 cccaagtaca aaatcagagc cgatgcacag cagcaaacta acatcatctt ttctctcatc
     1501 gagaaagcga ccagtatcgt tcatgccgga gacccggacg atgaaggctg cctgttggtt
     1561 gatgaaattt tagattacgc aaaaaataca aaacccgttc agcgccttct cgttgcagat
     1621 ctcaacctcg ctcccgttca gaaggctctc gccaatatgc agcctaacga gaaattcagg
     1681 ggcatgacaa atagcgctct ggcacgctct ctatgcgatc agggattcgg ctacaacctt
     1741 acgcgcggct gtacccttaa agggcaggag aaaggctttc atggcgtcct gaatgttggt
     1801 cgtgtgcaaa gcgctgttct tgggctggtt aaccagagaa ctctggctaa ccagaaccac
     1861 acagaaagct tttattatga tgttcaagcg gcattgtcga tgaacgggca tctcttaaag
     1921 gccaaatatc aagtcgctga aggtgatgaa aaggatgaaa aaaatcgtct gatctctgag
     1981 gctcaggcga aggcggttgt tgagcatgtc acgggtaaaa aagctgttat ttctgaaacg
     2041 gccaccaaac ccgaacacac taaaccgcct atgccgctga acctttcgac actgcaacaa
     2101 atctgcgcaa gacgtttcgg ttataaggca aaagaaacgc tcgatatcat gcaaggtctt
     2161 tacgaaactc ataagctttt gacctatccg cgaacagata accgctatct gtctgacgag
     2221 catttcactc aggctggcga tattgccgac gctatcggcg cgacgttacc agagctggcg
     2281 accgcgaccg ctggcatgga taaaacgcaa aaacataaag cttttaacgc aagcaaaatt
     2341 gaggctcacc acgctattat cccgaccact aaaagcggga aaggcgttca gcttaatgag
     2401 aaagaacgca atgtatacag cattgttgct actcacttta tcggtctctt ctatcctgac
     2461 gccatacgca acaaaaccaa gacgtacttc agtattgaag atcatgtgtt cactgcaact
     2521 caaagtgttc ttgtgcagaa gggttgggaa gtcctgggta aagataccga agaagacaat
     2581 gcgcaggatg aggaagtaca aaccggcttt gatttatcta tgctacaggt caatgatgat
     2641 ggtgtgtgtg agtctgcaag catcgataag aaagcaacga ctcctcctcg ctacttcacg
     2701 gattcaacgt tacttgctgc aatgaccaga gcagcaaaat ttattgatga cccggactta
     2761 agaaaggctc tggaagccaa agatgaagga agcagcgatc agggcagcat cggaactgaa
     2821 gcgacccgcg ctggcatcct tgaaaagctt gcagctaata cagggttagt ttctatcgag
     2881 aaagagaaag gctatacgga actggtctgg aaaacgacaa aacaaggtca ggagttttgt
     2941 gccgccttac ctcctgaagt cataaaaccg aatatttcag cgttatgggc tgaaaagcag
     3001 gcgcagataa aatcgggaga aatgactatc aatgatttta tcaaggagaa cgatgattac
     3061 attcatactc tgatcagtga tctccaacag aaagggctta acatctcttc taacgcgata
     3121 ccctgccctg cgtgtggtaa tggagtgcta cgcaggatta aaggcgctaa cggctttttc
     3181 tggggctgtt ccggttatcc aggctgtaaa acttccttcc ctgataaaga cgggaaacca
     3241 ctaacggaga agcaaccagc gggaggagca agtgaccgcc tcgatgtacc atgtccttcc
     3301 tgtaacaagg agatactggt tagacctaaa ggttttttct gtaccgggtg tgatttcaaa
     3361 ctctggtcag aaattgctgg taaaaaaata accagcactc aggttgagac gctgatcaaa
     3421 aaaggtaaaa cgggttcgct caaaggcttt actagtacta aaactggaaa aaaatttgac
     3481 gctgctttag ttttacagga taaaaacacg ggaaaagtag gttttgaatt cgctaaaaaa
     3541 taagggcatt gactatgagt gataatgaaa attttgaatt agtgcgtaag cttcttttaa
     3601 acatccgatc ggttcgtgtt tttgcgcgtg aaactcactt tgaacagctt cttgaaatgc
     3661 aggaaaagct caatgctgtt attgaagagc gccgagaaga agctgaacag gaagccaaag
     3721 agcgcgaaga gcgcgaaaga aaacgtcagg aacttcttca gttaatccag ggtgaaggtt
     3781 tctctgctga agaactacta ggatttagcg aagagaaacc gaaaaaacgc aaaaacaaac
     3841 ttccaaaagc cccgccaaaa tatcagtttg aagacaatgg tgttgttaaa tactggtctg
     3901 gtcgcggtcg tgcgcctaaa ccaatcgatg cagcactaaa atctggtcag aagcttgaag
     3961 attttctcat caagaaagac cagtccggca ccgagcaagc ataataaatt ctttaaagcc
     4021 ccgcacctaa agccggggct ttttgtttta tgataaagga ggagtaatga gtcttacttt
     4081 gccaattatg tactttaaaa caggaagcga tcttagccag ataacgcatt ttgaagtgaa
     4141 ctacccggat gattttgtaa aacaagcgtg ggaacggcca gaaataaatc tcttcatagt
     4201 ttgtgtagca acaaagaaag gcgcggttcg ggagatcaag ggaggcatgg ccgtacttac
     4261 cagcataccc gccagtaatg ggcttgaact atccagggct cttgatgacg ttcttagaaa
     4321 atctgatgaa ctccgcccgc tcgcaggtca gaagaataac gtgttccttc cggcaaaggt
     4381 tggtcttgcg ggtgaccccc ccacagaaca agagttgctt agtctttttt atcagcagtg
     4441 cctgaaacac ggaacatggg gtaatgcctg ataaaaaggt aacgctacgt gaaatctgag
     4501 gcgttcatgc gggttgtcac ccttagattt caagacaaga gccggggtta tcggctcttt
     4561 ttgtcggtag agtgattacg tttgtaaata accaagccac atagagcaat tatcatcata
     4621 gctccaagcg agcagagcga aactaccagg atgatatgat cgaatcgttc ggctactgtc
     4681 atgtttatcc tcaaaaagca ttaaaaattc cacgatgatt tagttacaac acacaagaga
     4741 ttacacttgc ccttccctct ggcctccgca ccatattagc cacactcgca agccaagcag
     4801 agtcggctta aattctattg agtgttgtaa ctactagctt aaatggcgtt caacttcctc
     4861 gattttacag cactactaat tgtccctcga ctacaggcca taattttctg tacctgactc
     4921 caggaactac cgctatcgag caaccgattg atggcatcgt atcgctcctt attggcctgt
     4981 cgccccttat accttccctc ttttttagct ttactaatcc cctgtctttg acgttcccgg
     5041 cgttgttcat agtcacgacg tgccacagca gccagcatgt cgagcaacat atcgttaatt
     5101 gcagcaaaca tgcggctatc aaaatcatgg cttcctgaag ctatccatgt tgtcggaacg
     5161 ttgatggcca tcactcgtat atctttctgc ctaatcaatt ttttcaagct gttccagtct
     5221 tcgccagtca gacgtgagag ccgatctaca tcctcaatta agagaatatc gttgtgccgg
     5281 cagtccttga gcaacctgaa taattcaggc cggtcaagcc tcgaaccaga ttcattctca
     5341 atgtagtaat tgcaaatgtt cagcccacgt tcctcggcaa aactatcaat cgcagccaga
     5401 gcgcgagaag catcttgttc agatgtagag gcgcgtaaat aagcccggac aaagcctttc
     5461 ggtacagttt gagtcacagt gtagaaccag ttcgatttag gtagttaaag cataactata
     5521 cagtacccgt tatgggtggt atttaaaagg catactcaaa aagaaccaaa cattttgact
     5581 ttatgtgacg atgtaacgtc atataaagac gatgtaaaga caacataaag acacaataaa
     5641 tacattttcc ccgacaccat ctttacacgc acctagcttt acgctataac cacactgtaa
     5701 agacacatat caatttacgt cgtaaagaca ccataaagac gggagagggc tatgggtatc
     5761 acattgttgg tttcatcaga taaaggcggt gtaggtaaaa gcacaacaac tgcaaatctg
     5821 gctgcaatgc tcgtgaacaa gggaaaatca gctattgtcc tgaagacaga caaaaacaac
     5881 gacatgatga gctggaatga gaaacgtaaa gagaatggct tattgccagt aagcgtccag
     5941 gaaggttatg gcaatgtcag taaagagata agccgcctca gcaagctatg cgatgtactg
     6001 atcgtggatt gccccggaca tgatagccaa gagtttcgta gcgcactgac agtagcagat
     6061 ataatgatca ccctgactaa accgtcttct gatttcgaga gtgaaactct caccactgtt
     6121 acagaaaaag tccgtattgc acaaaaaaca aacccaaaac ttcagccctg ggtattactg
     6181 acaagaataa attccagtaa gcctcgacac cgccaggcag ctataaaact agataagttc
     6241 ttgcgctccg atagcatatg gattcagcca ctcaaaacgc gcctctccga tctagatgta
     6301 tttgaaagcg cctgtaatga aggggcaggt gtacatgatg taagccgcgc aacaagcctg
     6361 acggcagcaa aagcgcaact agaattactg gcacaggaac taggcatcat atagaaataa
     6421 ttgttgcttt acgttgtctt tacatcgtaa agcaattaaa cttatcggaa ataagtagcc
     6481 cggagcaata aaaatgaccc ttaaactcaa tcgcccaaaa ttgccagata cagaaggcgc
     6541 agctacgaac gccgatacag cgcgctttat ttcaggtgca aacagaagac ccgcatcgag
     6601 aaagggaagg ctggttaatt ttcgcctatc agacggattt gaatccattc tcgaagccga
     6661 ggcggtaaga acaggacaga ataaaacaac agttctcaaa gcggcgttgg cggcattcga
     6721 taacatggat gaagctgaga aaaaccgctg gattttggaa tccgcgaaaa taggttagac
     6781 attacagcta acaaaaaaac aaaaaagaca gctaaaaaaa taagcccgca agggcttttc
     6841 tttcgaccat ttttaaaata ctgtatatat aaacatatct ttatgagcac cgactatgac
     6901 cagtaaaata agcaaatatg aagtaattca tcgcggagag tgtgtaaact acatgccgcc
     6961 cggtacttgg gttttcatac aacgcgcact ttgctatggc ggggggttct ggttcggaag
     7021 agtttacaat gtctgcttct ggcttgagtt cgaaaaaccc acctcgctat ctatcggaat
     7081 agactatcta atgaaactga atagcctcac agataaggtg cacagttttg atgacgattt
     7141 tcagctagat ctgttacttg aagaagacac ccaatgtttc attggtcagc aacgccgata
     7201 gattatcgat tactaaaacc tttataccgg atttctctat aagaatcgca ccatttattt
     7261 catcaaaacc aattacaatc acaggttcac gttcatttat ttcaaaaaca actaaaggca
     7321 aggtaacgtt gtttatttcc tcaaactcct taaaaaaatc atctgtacca taatcacttg
     7381 caggaaaaag aatttcactt aaccttacac cataaaaaac atagtagttt tctttaaggt
     7441 tatcatttaa aatgttaata gcctttgcat atttatcact gataaaatcc tttactataa
     7501 acttcataaa atctcccaac aagaaccgac tgtaggtcac cgggcaagcg ctgaaaaata
     7561 acgtcaaaga cgtcatttta cggcgtttgc cctatcctgc atcgcagtat aaccatacta
     7621 cattctcaac atccatagat ctaccgcgag aaggcgttaa agccgtacag ggcagggctt
     7681 taagaatcat cttcgcccac ttcctcacgc ttcgcatcag gcacaagaag acgataaaag
     7741 ggcaattttt gactgaaaaa atctatgagt ggtgcagcta ctaaacttaa cacccaaagt
     7801 ccgaaaacaa tagggatagt aagattgtta gtactccaaa tttgatggtc atttgtatac
     7861 caggttacaa gacatatcgc gccaccaatc cagaatatcg tattgcttaa cgccgcgagc
     7921 acagctaaac cacaaatagt aatgatatgg aaaatgactg ctaccgaaag gcgaaagtaa
     7981 taccagccag ttgagatgaa tgctaaaaaa gaccagcgtt taacctctgg cttactccag
     8041 ccatttttag ataattttac agcgttgttc cactggattt tgcggtgcat cctgcggcgt
     8101 tcggctcctt gagggaaatc gtaaatttta gccatatatc accccttagc ttttttggga
     8161 ggtacggttt catcaaatac cttgagaaaa gctgcatcag cttcagataa attcataaaa
     8221 aaagcttcat catctttatc gccagaaaat tcatcttcat caacgacaaa ttcgaacttc
     8281 agcttactaa tttttcttcc ttctttttca tgaacagtga agccaacaaa cgatatttct
     8341 gttttctttt taatttcagc aatggcttta tttaacacat cccttttaaa aataggaaag
     8401 tcagggtatt tgtactcaat atttccatct ttatcaaaag tataagctat taactcttcc
     8461 tttaactcat caacggaaat aataaaataa tttttcttct taaaattaga gtaatgcttc
     8521 ctgataagtt gataaagaga agatgaatac tggctactta agcgtaagct tgccgttaac
     8581 aattgcgttg tgaatttatt ttttttccca ataaggctag agatatatgg ttctatggtt
     8641 ctggtgaatt ttaaagacaa gtatccttca tcatttgaat aagctatcca ctcaataatg
     8701 ttaagatcta actcttcagg ggagttttta gcagtaaagg gcaggttaag ctctttagct
     8761 aaagcaatga tatcatcccc tcttagcgaa attttgctgg caccaagtaa tttaccaccc
     8821 tcttttaatt gtcgataagc aagcgatggg gtgattttgg cgagcgctgc aaggtcttca
     8881 gccctaattt tgaaaactcg ccctcgttca agaggttctt tgctatcaat gggagcaagc
     8941 gccatataca tcactcgctt tgcgggcaaa ggaagttgag ccagggtgtg atttagctcg
     9001 tttcggtggc gaattttcgt ttttttgttc acgtccatca tgaccttgag tctcataaaa
     9061 aaacctcatc attctgtata tcttaacgcc aataacatga gagtcaattt ttatctcatg
     9121 ttttagcaac gtactatcca ctcatgttta acgcttttat gagtcgctat attaccccaa
     9181 acccgcgcca tgcttggcaa agatgattaa aaagccacct gttttaagct agatctaaag
     9241 atctgaagat cagcagttca acctgttgat agtacgtact aagctctcat gtttcacgta
     9301 ctaagctctc atgtttaacg tactaagctc tcatgtttaa cgaactaaac cctcatggct
     9361 aacgtactaa gctctcatgg ctaacgtact aagctctcat gtttcacgta ctaagctctc
     9421 atgtttgaac aataaaatta atataaatca gcaacttaaa tagcctctaa ggttttaagt
     9481 tttataagaa aaaaaagaat atataaggct tttaaagctt ttaaggttta acggttgtgg
     9541 acaacaagcc agggatgtaa cgcactgaga agcccttaga gcctctcaaa gcaattttga
     9601 gtgacacagg aacacttaac ggctgacatg gccttagaag gcgttttaga agccctaatg
     9661 gatggagtca aaacaaacta gcgatcagct ttgtacaatg gctcatgtgg aaaaaccatt
     9721 ggcagaaaaa cacctgccaa cagttttacc acaattgcca cttaacccac ggtttcgctg
     9781 tagtttttgc tcacgctcaa taagatatat atattttttt ttttatgaat gctcgcttga
     9841 agcgagtgct aatgctgatc agacttatca ggaaaacggt catccaggaa gtagagctaa
     9901 aaatcaccac tgataacgct ttacagtgta aatatgcagt aaagacatat tgcataacca
     9961 tcaaatgatg gtatactatc tttgttggtc gggagtggtt cccggcctca tccagaagcc
    10021 cacacgggcg ggagcaagta tgaatattca agaagcatta aacgtctttg gcatcaatag
    10081 caatggcctt tcaaaagatg atcttaaaag tgcgtataaa aaattagcgc ttaaatacca
    10141 tccagaccgt aacccgcttg gcgttgaact gatgaaagca gttaacgctg cttttgacct
    10201 gcttatgact cactttgata aaatcagtca atacagctca gaaaatgata gcaacactta
    10261 caactatggt gaggaactgg aaaaggtttt gaaggaactc aacggaatgg agggaattgt
    10321 ttttgaggta attggaaatt gggtgtggat cgatggagag acgaagaagc ataaggaagc
    10381 attaaataag ttgggctgta aatgggcatc gaaaaagaaa aagtggtttt atcgccctga
    10441 agagcataaa tcaagatgga accgcgccga acgctctata gatgaaatcc gggagatgta
    10501 cggaacggat ggagttaaga aagcaaaagg ccgctacaaa gttgaaagcc acgcataaat
    10561 tgaaaggagg gggcgcaagc cccctcttac ggaggattaa tgagtaactt taaaaaaaat
    10621 tatgaagccg tgtttatacg tgtatgtttt ttcttgggtg aaaactggcg cgtagataag
    10681 agagacacaa cttgcgatga cagaatagtg atgatcaacc cggatttaaa agggtatcag
    10741 ataatcgctc gccttgataa aaatagatta aaaatagtag gcttttgcag aataaagcat
    10801 acaactagta gctgtagctg cttcaccgta tcacccaggc gaatgccgtt tgatttggct
    10861 cgctacatca aaaaaaacct gttatgtgta gcagaaaaac aatgtgatga ggtttcatct
    10921 acggttgata aggccgaata cgataaaacg aaaaaagagc tacttttaca ccttttgtct
    10981 aaaacagtcg aagtaacacc gtatcaaagc cactacagcg ttatatgtgg cattaaggca
    11041 aaaagtataa gtgctgacat tcatgaaagt agtaagggaa tgtatgagct taagatacat
    11101 gatctatcct ttgagcaact tctgaggctt tcaggattgc tagctaaatt tgattaacat
    11161 gaagggtggc agcgcgtgaa gatgccacct aaggaaggca gatgagcgaa attttatcgt
    11221 atagaaaaaa cagaggtaac gtaacgtttc gtataaccct atctgaaaac tcagatgggg
    11281 ttttaatgca tatcgaaaag tttatgaaag ttaggtctaa tgaacccggc aaaaaaacca
    11341 caaaaaggct ggtatatgaa catacttttt atgctaaaga attagagtca atgaaaacaa
    11401 tagttgctga tgaggaaatg atgtcttttt gtttggaaac tctggagaaa acccaaaatg
    11461 gttaacaaac ctacgccgga acaggttaaa gatgcacgta taaaagctgg cttgtcgata
    11521 caagaagccg ctgatcgatt tggttttacc tatacagcct ggcaagcaaa agaaactaat
    11581 gggaaaactt cgcgtggcct cgctgctggt acttatgagt tactactttt gttagctggg
    11641 gaacatccag aatacgaatt agtaaaaaag aaataagggg ttgtaatacc atcatatgat
    11701 ggtatactaa aatcactggt taggagtggt tcctttccag aatccagaag cccaaacggg
    11761 cgggagtaaa catgaaagtt tttgctattg agtttaatgc agtaaatgct ctgaaagaag
    11821 aaatcacctg cacttcactt atcaaatctg aatctatttt tctcgctatc cacgcttttg
    11881 aagaacaaaa tcgcggtaag ggttatatcg ttacttccgt acgtgaagaa aataccaatg
    11941 aattaagcgc gattaaatcg cttaaagcta atgtgcgttt ttggtttctt gaatgcgggt
    12001 atagttcaga gagcgtaatt aacaaagtaa atgcctggta taactttgct tttactcaaa
    12061 aagagcaaga tgaagctaaa aaggagatta ttaaagaaat taaaaaaagt tgctagttag
    12121 gctttaagtt gggtatcagg atgttggagc agcctgatac ccggacacta attttcgtag
    12181 gaggaaaatt tcatgtcgga acgtatgcta tcagctatag cggctgttga aaagggaatg
    12241 cccccggtct tcccggtcat gccgttcgcg ttgttccctg agtttatgac gctgttaaaa
    12301 ctggctctgg aaaagagaaa aacggaatcg tttgataatt aaacagcgga ggtttttatg
    12361 actaagaagg aatttttatc atttatcagc cagcaaaaag gatcaggagc agtaagattc
    12421 tctttaggat ttggagccaa tggagagatt attctttatt ggactaatga tgaagggttc
    12481 agagtttggc gggttttgtc cggtaacaga gggcataaac ctagccaggc taataaagaa
    12541 cgtataacta aattcaggca ctggttgcat gatgcccgcg agggcataga aggcgacaat
    12601 cagccgggta aatagatcac tatagtcgat tcgccgaagc cctcccgttt gcgggaggtg
    12661 cttcttttgc atatatcaca gcacagcgct tgcgccccct gccagacccg ttcgcgaagc
    12721 gaacagcccc gcacaggtct tacagcaact cctatcctta cggtcgaaga ctggcgatct
    12781 ttcagctacg aaatccctca gattttgcat ttctgtacat actgaagcac aatttcagtt
    12841 gtggcatttt ctactgcgat gcaggatagg gcaaacgccg caaaatgacg tcattcgacg
    12901 ttatttttca gcgtttgccc ggtgacctac agtcggttct tgttgggagt tatgatgaaa
    12961 aaaattcagt ttagagttga agatgaagac catgattatt tgttagtatg ccttaaaagc
    13021 atttaccctg atgaaccaaa tttgacagtt gcaaaaggta tgaagttatt agcaagtgct
    13081 ttattaaaga gtaaggataa aaaaattgaa gaaagcatta tcgatgataa tgatgatttt
    13141 atcaaaacaa cgctgtattt aacagctacg caaagaagta agatagaaaa agcttctatt
    13201 cgtcacggtt ggactatctc cagagaatgt cgattcagaa tacaaaccac acttgataat
    13261 aatcttgatt tttatgatca ggagttattg atgttgaata ggtgtcgaaa cgtagttgat
    13321 aaaattggta gaaatttcca ctacattatt gtaaataatc aatcgatgtt gcttgaaaaa
    13381 gatgattttt atcaggacgc tcagaagctt acttttgaaa tgagaagctt gaaggaacag
    13441 tttgaaaact acattgctct ttgtaaaggt cgaacagttt ctaataaggt tgaggtttag
    13501 ttatgggtgt tttcgtagaa aaagattata gggtaaaacg taagtcttcc gaaaatggtc
    13561 gtaagtctgc atttgctcat aaagttaaaa acggtggtga aaattacaaa aaaaatgtgc
    13621 gggaaaaaat taaccggaag ggggcaagca aggaggtggt tgtaaaaata tctggtggcg
    13681 cagtaacccg gcaaggtatc aaaaatagca ttgattatat gagtagggaa tcgcagcttt
    13741 cagtgatgaa cgagagcggg caggtttggc agggcgaaga aatcaaagaa gctaaagaac
    13801 acatggtaga cgctgccaat gacgctcaac acgtacatga tgacaaaggg cgagaaaata
    13861 aaaaaatcac acaaaatatt gtgttttccc ctcctgtttc ggcgaaggtt aagccggaag
    13921 gtttacttga ttctgtcaga aaaacgctta ataaaaagta tcctaataat cgctttgtac
    13981 tgggttatca cgaggataag aaagagcatc cacatgtgca tgtggtgttt cgaatcaaag
    14041 atactgatgg taagagaacg gatataaaga aaaaagattt aagagagatc aggacgggct
    14101 tttgtaatga gcttatcttg aagggttatg atgtaaaagc tactcataaa caaacacaag
    14161 ggttgaatca gtctattaag gatgctcacg cctcagctcc caaacggcag aaaggcgtat
    14221 atgaggttgt tgatgtaggc tatgaccact atcagcatga taagagtaag cccaaacaac
    14281 acttccttaa actcaagacg cttaacaaag gtgtagaaaa aacctattgg ggcgctggtt
    14341 ttggagattt ggtacagcgt gaaagcgtga agaaaggaga tttagttaag ctaaaaaaac
    14401 taggtcaaaa ggaagtcaag atccccgccc tggacaagaa cggcattcaa caaggatgga
    14461 aaaccgctca tcgtaatgac tggcagttac agaatttagg agtaaaaggg attgacagaa
    14521 aactatcaaa tgataagagc tttaagcttg atgatatatc atctattcaa aagcagcagc
    14581 agcagatgaa gaagttcaat ctagtgaaac aaaatatgtt gcagagccaa cagaaaatca
    14641 aagtcgggat taagttctaa cggttagcat taactttcta agcatatgat tgtaagtgtt
    14701 ttgtaagttt taactggtat caatcaggta aaaaacatga aagctttgaa attttggata
    14761 agttatctac acaagttatc ccaatcgttc tattgaacta cctttagtct aatttaaagt
    14821 gaattgtgct agttgaaaag taattgctag cacaagggag tagttgtatg aagttattgt
    14881 gatctaaaga tctggtctta catttgaaaa cagaacatgt agctgttaaa gtttccatca
    14941 gacgaaaaac ttgttctctt aagattttta aatacttcgg ggttatccga gtcgagagag
    15001 cgtctgaaag gaaagaatct atgaaatggt atgtattgca attcaccacg acaagatttg
    15061 cagccgtttt caaacatctc gaacggctta acttctccta ctactgccct atggctactg
    15121 aaaagtatcg ccgacctgat aaacaacttt cttaccgaga aagattaacc ccactttttc
    15181 ctggttatct ttttatccag gctgactttg atgaagtcca tacgaccact atcaccgggc
    15241 ttccccatac ccaacgtttt atagcgttcg gcggcgagcc tttagcggtt cctgatgatg
    15301 aagtctgcaa cgtacagaaa ggagaacgta acttacttaa ctttgatgag tatcctcgtt
    15361 tagtggaaat tatgatgatg agtgagccac gtatgcgcag catggcaatg cttaactaca
    15421 tcacggaaaa aagtctatcc cacaaaatga aacggaagaa aaatgactgt caccaaaaga
    15481 aagagtccag caaagcgcaa gccgcaacgt aataccctct accttcctac cgaagtaagg
    15541 gatgaagttg aaagaatatc tgtagaggtt agttatcgaa gggggaagcg gatttcggat
    15601 tctggtttcg tgcaatatct tattaagaca tactctcaac aagccatcca agaactcatt
    15661 cagggagccg atacaggcaa cgatgaatga gttttttctt ttctcattac cgggctgatc
    15721 ctaccgggag cataaaatgc tatccactac agcttttgtc gctcttgcta tgcaatgtgc
    15781 ggccagcatt catccagata cagcgcaaga agtagcaagg gttgaatctg gttttaatcc
    15841 atatgctatt gctgaaatta ttcctaagaa tgaacgaaag gagggcgata gtggtgtgat
    15901 ttcacatttc cctaaaacaa aggaggatgc attaaaaatt gttcaaaata ttgaatcacg
    15961 caatcgccgc tactcagtag gtttaatgca gattaccagc actaattttt ctcaatacgg
    16021 tgttaatgca gataagcttt tctcgccatg cacaaatctt gctgttttcg aaaaggtgct
    16081 gcttgattgc tatacccgtg gtggaaattt gaaaaatgct cttagctgtt attattccgg
    16141 taacttttct accggaaaaa aaactgaatc ggggtttggt aataccagct ataaccaacg
    16201 tattggctat aaccaatcgg ttaataaaaa agattgggag gttccatccg tcagagaaga
    16261 tattaaaaag aataacgcta ctcaaaagat ttctaatcgt ataaccacca tttatccaca
    16321 atacgccatg cgtggcactg ttttagatga aaaggaaaca acaaatgttg aaagtgaata
    16381 agcgtttttt aaccctgtct gtcttcatgg ctgctttaat ggtttgtgtt gctgaaccag
    16441 ctttcgctga tgatgtatcg acgaaaacca ctggtttctt acagaagatc atcgacttct
    16501 taactgatat tcgtaagcca gctatcacta tcattgcgtt gataattggc tatatcgcta
    16561 tcttctcacg ccagcatgca tcgtggatta ctcccttaat catcgggatt atcatcttca
    16621 ttgttgcgcc ttatctgccg aactggttgg cgtaagttga cgttaaaggg ggcgtacaat
    16681 gagtaccgtt tttaaagggc tgacacgccc cgctttgatt agagggttag gtgttccact
    16741 ttaccctttt ctagcaatgt gcgtgttggt cgttctgcta ggtgtatgga tagatgattt
    16801 gatgtacttc cttatcctgc ccggttggtt tgctatcaag cgagtaacaa aaatcgatga
    16861 acgttttttc gatttgttgt atctgcgtgc cgtagttaag ggacatccgc tggcaaacaa
    16921 gcgcttcagc gccgtacatt atgcgggaag ccagtacgat gaagttgata tatctaaagt
    16981 ggacaatttt atgaagctga aagaccaggc gtctattgaa gctcttatcc cttactcttc
    17041 tcacattact gatgatttag ttgtcaccaa aaaccgcgat ttgctcgcaa cgtggcaagt
    17101 tgatggtgct tattttgaat gtgtggatga cgaagattta acgttactta ctgaccagtt
    17161 aaatacgctc attcgtagtt tcgaaggcag ggcgataacg ttctatactc accgcgtgag
    17221 ggtaagaaaa gaagttaagg ttggttttaa tagcaagatt cctttcgtta atcgcgtaat
    17281 gaatgattac tattcctccc tttctgagcc tgagtatttt gaaaacagac tctatttaac
    17341 gatttgttat aagcctttta atatcgagga taaggtttct cattttatct cgaagaataa
    17401 aaaggaaaat aatatctttg atgagccaat caatgatatg aatgaaattt gcgggcgact
    17461 tgatacatat ttatctcgtt tccatgcaca tcgtcttgga ctggttgagg aaaacgggcg
    17521 agttttctca gatcagctat ccctttttca gtatttgctt tctggtaagt ggcagaaggt
    17581 cagagttaca aatagccctt tttacactta tctggggggc aaagatttgt tctttggaaa
    17641 tgatgccgga cagattacgg cgtcgcagaa tgcccggtat ttccgttcga tagaaatcaa
    17701 agattacttt caggaaacag atgcaggcat ttttgatgcg ctcatgtatc ttcctgttga
    17761 gtatgtcttt acatcgtctt tcacgtcgat ggataagcaa gccgctgtta aagcgcttga
    17821 tgatcagata gataagcttg aactgacgga tgacgctgct aaatccctcc ttgctgattt
    17881 gcgcgttggt cttgatatgg tttcaagcgg atacaactct ttcggaaagt gtcaccaaac
    17941 attgattgtc tttgctgaca cgccggaacg cttggtgaaa gatacgaata tcgttactac
    18001 gaccttagaa gacctggggc tgattgttac ttattctacc ctaagcttgg gtgctgcctt
    18061 tttctctcag ttgccaggca attacaatct tcgtcctcgc ctaagtatgc tgagtagcct
    18121 caactttgcc gagatggaaa gtttccataa cttctttcac ggtaaagcta ctggtaatac
    18181 ttggggcaat agcttaatgg ctcttcgcgg ctctggtaac gatgtctacc atctcaatta
    18241 tcacatgact acggagaata ttaacttttt cggcaagaac cctacgcttg gccattgtga
    18301 gatcctggga acctctaacg taggtaaaac cgttctcatg atgatcatgt cttatgcggc
    18361 acagcaattt ggtacgcctg aatcatttcc ggaaaaccga aaagtaagga agctaaccac
    18421 agtcttcttt gataaggaca gagcgggaga agtgggtatt cgtgctatgg gcggggctta
    18481 ttttcgtgtg aagggcggag agcctaccgg gtggaacccg gcagccctcc cgccaactaa
    18541 gcgaaacata gcatttgtaa aagacataat aaggctgata tgtaagctca acggcaatac
    18601 ggttgatgat taccaacatt cgctgatttc ttcagccgtt gaccgtctta tgcaaaggga
    18661 agaccgttcc tttcctatca gcaagctcat cccgctgatc atggagccgg atgatactga
    18721 aactaagcga catgggctta aagctcgact gagagcgtgg aagcaggggg gcgagtatgg
    18781 ctggttgctc gataatgctt ccgattcctt tgatgttgcg catttggatg tttttggcat
    18841 cgatggaaca gaattccttg atgataaggt tgtagccccg gttgcttctt tttacctgat
    18901 ttaccgggta acaatgctgg ctgacggtcg ccgtttgctg atctacatgg atgagttctg
    18961 gcaatggata aacaacgatg ccttcaagga tttcgtttat aacaagctta aaactggccg
    19021 taagctggat atggtgcttg ttcccgcaac gcaatcaccg gatgaattaa ttaaatctcc
    19081 aattgccgca gccgtcaggg aacagtgcgc cacccatatc tacctcgcta accccaaagc
    19141 gaaacgcaat gaatatgttg atgaacttca ggtaagggat ctttattttg acaaaatcaa
    19201 agctatcgac cccttgtctc gccagtttct ggtagtcaaa aacccgcaac ggcagggcga
    19261 acgagatgac tttgcggctt tcgcaaagtt agacctgggc aaagctgcct actaccttcc
    19321 cattctgagt gcttcagcag aacaacttga gttgttcgac gaaatctggt ctgaaggtat
    19381 ggcacctgaa gagtggatag atacatatct tgaacgggct aaccgtggag tcaaataaga
    19441 tgaaaaaact atacctcgct ttagcattaa gctgtttctc agtaaacgct ttagctctta
    19501 ctgagggcgt aatcgtccat gatgccaaat cagcaataga tacggcttcg cagtgggtga
    19561 aggaagcgaa acagtggcag aaagaactta ccgcgtataa ggatgaactg ttaacgaaaa
    19621 ccggtatacg cgatgttcag gggctggtac aggatgctca gtctgttagc aaggagctga
    19681 cagacattta tgagcagggt aactctttca ttgatgacta catacagaac ccgaacggcg
    19741 tactgtcaga gaaagctaaa tcgcttctta ctgattacaa ggttactgat acctgcaaag
    19801 gtttgggtta taccggtgat ctggtgcgtg gttgtgaagc ttctttcctt tctcagcttg
    19861 ccggggttga gtacggcaac aagcttgaaa gtaagcttcg taaagacaat gcttcgatga
    19921 aagaccttat cgatcaggtt aaaaacgcga aggacaccaa agccacacag gacgcaacaa
    19981 acgccatttc tctggaaaac ctgaagtttg agaagcttaa atttcagtat gaaatgtatc
    20041 gcgataagca gcgtgatcta gcacaataca aagagaaaat ggctcaggct acttaccaga
    20101 aacagcagtt agacgccgtg aacgagccac tttcgtataa ggaacaattt acgaagcaga
    20161 gttttgaact taactaagga gtcatgatga gaaagctaaa tttaattctg gttgcaacag
    20221 ggatgacgtt tttattagcc ggatgtgagg acgttaaatc tgtagattgg tggcaatctc
    20281 atcctgacga agcgggtaaa aaagtgtcag agtgcaagca atccggcgat gacagtgaaa
    20341 attgtcgtaa tgctaaagat gggttgttcc gttatcagca gctacactca aaatcaccgt
    20401 cttataagga cgcttttaaa agttctacga gtaaaggtga aaaataaaag gagccactat
    20461 ggcaacttct gattttttcc aaaccgctcg cgatgtgata cttaatactc ttgaccagtc
    20521 aacaactggt cagttagatc gtatttcttc aatagcatcc tcgctaggaa agtttggaat
    20581 atcaatattt atcttgtggt atgcatatac tgtagttgtt ggaaaacaga aatcagccgt
    20641 tcaggatttt ttatggaatc tatttagatt ctggatgatt atgattttcg ttactaatgc
    20701 aggaggatgg ttagatagtt cgacgcaggc tatagatggt ttgaaagagt cgttctctgg
    20761 tggcgacccg tggttatggc ttgatcagtt atggactaaa gtccaacaag tcgcagcctt
    20821 cttaatgtca aaagaccctt ctacttacgt taaaacagat ggtgcgatag cttccatatt
    20881 cacttatgcc gggggtattg ttgctctttt gctatgtact atcgtttatt tttcagcaga
    20941 agttacactt aaagttctaa cagtaacagc gccgttattt attatatgtt tgtcttttgg
    21001 ttttttaaga caaatgttta atagctggct tcagcttatc tttagctctt tgcttatatt
    21061 ccttttcggt gcgttggcat taaaagctgg cactacgttc ctgaatggta ttctttcagt
    21121 ttctgtacaa gatgccgaac ctctcaacct gatcgcaact ggtgctacag catttgtcgc
    21181 gggtgctttt atggcatgga ttatctggca agcaaaaact tatgcgtcac agcttgccgg
    21241 agtgggtgta gagggcgctt tacaaggtgc agcggctatg gggttaggag cggcaacgtt
    21301 cggggcatct cgcatggggg gtaaaatact tggtatgggg aaaaatgccg gggcgggtgc
    21361 atggaaaggc ttacgacgcg agaaagaagg cctagctgag tctacaggcg tttctggaaa
    21421 agtaggtaac ctaaccgggc agggaataaa tatcggcgct aagaagctgc gtaatgcggc
    21481 tattgagatg gcaaaaaaga aatacggtgg atgacaatta tctagatata aactctcgta
    21541 aataagcttt aagttttctt catcacctcc ttcgagatct taatcatgaa aattattatc
    21601 gcggtcatcg tgacgctttg tcttgtcggt tgccaagccg cacaccaact accacaagtg
    21661 tcaggaaaaa gtgagcctgt taattcagca gaggtaatgc gcaatggagt ttaaatttcc
    21721 gcaactgaaa ttttttaaaa agaaagaaga ggtgactgat tcatcatctt ctttcgaaga
    21781 aaagaatcaa aatcttcaag agaaaatgaa ccgtatctat aagtacggag gaatgtcagg
    21841 gatggcaata ggggtattat ctttgctcgc acttaatgcc gctcttccgc tgaaagaaac
    21901 cttagttgaa gcttacttaa ttaatagtgt taatggtgtt gctgaaaggt tgacttcagt
    21961 taaaaaagaa aacctttccg aaaatgaagc tttggctaag tattttatca atcagtatgt
    22021 aaaacgcaga gagggttata actactttag tcttcagcat gattatgatt atgttctgct
    22081 gtacagtgct gaaaatgttg ctactgatta caatgctcta atcaatggca ataattcgcc
    22141 aaaagttatt tataagaaag cagagcaaac ggcaacagta caggatgatc catcaataat
    22201 cttaagctca tcatcacgcg ctgatgataa agataaaggt gcttatattc gcttccgttt
    22261 aacaatccga gacgtagcaa ctggcacaga gaaacagcaa tattggaatg ttaggttaac
    22321 ttatcgcatc gaaccgcaga tagaaatggc atcgggcgaa agaaacaaca accctcttaa
    22381 gtttgtagta actagctatg ctcgtgataa agaagataaa gggtaaagca catgaaatta
    22441 agaaagaatg cgttatttgt cgctgttctg ttagcctcta atatctgtag tgcggctgtc
    22501 ttaccaactg gaagtagatt tgaccctaga aatcaggttg taagttacaa cccccaaaat
    22561 acgaccgtta taaacagtgc cgttggatat acaactacgc tggtatttga tgacgatgaa
    22621 actgttatca gtgccagaac tggttttccg caaggttggt cagtaaataa agaagataat
    22681 cttgtatatc tggaggttca gcccgttaag cagacagtgc aaaataataa gtccgatgaa
    22741 gatggtaatg aatcatctga agtggttaac gttgcgcttg atccggaaaa tgatttagag
    22801 cgttggagaa ctaacctttt tgttcgtaca acaaaacgaa actatagcat ggagcttaac
    22861 gcccgaacgt tcaaaaaccc cgataaaatt gcttttgtca taaactacca gtacccacaa
    22921 gaacggcgta aagagcaggc agagatcgag ataaagcgca tcgaggcata taacaaacag
    22981 aaagaagagt tagcaattaa ccgagagttg gaaaacgcca aatcacctcg taactggcaa
    23041 tactataaac gtgttgctga aggaagtcag gatattagcc ccgattatgc ttatgacgac
    23101 ggtcgctata catggcttgg ctttagtcca acaaagaaaa tacctagcgt gtttgttatg
    23161 agtggcaatg aagagactat taccaatccg gttattgtca ctcgcggagc aaatacattg
    23221 cttggtgtac cagtcgataa acggtttgtt ttacgcctgg gtaaacaagt agtgggtatt
    23281 gagaataagg ggttcggtaa agtccggctt caggccgctg acacagtatc tcctaaagtt
    23341 gaaaaagagg tgatccagtg agcgaacagg aaaacaaagt tcctacggct gtagaaattg
    23401 aacgcgcatt acgtgaacgc cgtcagcaag aacttgaaca ggccagtaca gacagcgata
    23461 agggagatgc agccgaaccg gataaaaggc tgggaatcga taagctcaaa aaatcaagga
    23521 agggcttagt agtaataatt gtggccttcc tccttctggc tatcggtgta tgtttttatt
    23581 atgtgccatc aattattcgt gcaatgtcca gctctgaaga gaagccagca actaaaaccg
    23641 ttcctacagg aacggtaaag cgtcagactg ggttaagcga tgatattgac ccgtttaatc
    23701 agagccagag ggatgacagt aaggaagctg tagagcgcga cactggcaag aatgaacagg
    23761 taaaagctga ggaaaagcca caaaacatgc agcacagtta cagccgcgct cttgatgttg
    23821 cctatggcgg tagtagcggc tcaggaagca gtaattcagt aaatcagtct caggcagaaa
    23881 ctaatgacca ggacggtgat gcagccagta cggaaaagac ggtagaactg gttaaaaatg
    23941 gggcgtctgt atcattgtct gagattaagc gcgtaccata tgatccaaac ctgtttatac
    24001 ctgaaaatac agctatcaaa tgttctctcg acaggcgctt tatctctgat ttagcaggca
    24061 agctggtatg tacaatcaat gaggacgtat acagcgctaa ccgcaatgtg aagctcattg
    24121 ataaaggcac agcagcttat cttatgtata agtctggtac attccggcat ggtcagggag
    24181 ccgtatttat catggcgaca aagctcagaa cgaggaaaga gccgtttatt gatatcccat
    24241 taatcgatac gcaagcagcc ggggcgctgg gcgaagctgg agccagtggt tggattgaca
    24301 cccattttag cgatcgcttt ttgggggcta tgatgattgg gatgatcccg gatttcgcac
    24361 aagcagcgag cggcgcagca aaaaataata aagataatca gactgattat acggccaaca
    24421 gtagacaggc atttgctgat attgcgagag aatcattctc taatagtgta aacatccctc
    24481 caacgctcta taaaaatcag ggcgaaatca tcacgcttat cgtcggtcag gatttggatt
    24541 tttcaaaaat ctacaaactg aaaatgaaat aagaggtaaa ttaacggtta tgacagtaaa
    24601 taatgaaaac cgtcatatca tttatgacat agttaatgat tattttagtc aatggctaaa
    24661 caattctgat ggactcactg aaatagccgt taatagaccc ggtgagttat ttacaaaaat
    24721 aaacgggaag tggaaaaaag aacaaacaaa tatgagttat caagactgtc tgtcttttgc
    24781 ttctgctata gcagactatc atgataatgg ttcgattacg ccggaatacc cattacgctc
    24841 tgcaacgctg ccggatggtg agcgcgttca gatcgttatc cctccggcga ctgaaaaaga
    24901 tactgtatct ataacaatac gaaaaccatc aagcgttttt ctaagtcatg accactttgt
    24961 gcggcaaggg ttttattcaa aacttaatgc cggaacagct tttgaaagta aacaggatga
    25021 tctaagtgat atttacaaaa aaaatagatt tgaagagttt atccctgctt gtttgaaaag
    25081 tggaaaaact atggtttttt gcgctggtac aggtgcaggt aaaactacat tcgcaaatgc
    25141 ttgtcttgag ttcatacctc accacctgcg ctgcatatca atcgaagata cagatgaagc
    25201 aaaatttaaa tttcatgaaa accatgtgaa acttttttat cccgcagaag gggaaaacaa
    25261 ggttgtaacc tctgccactc ttctacgttc tggattccgt atgaatccag acaggatttt
    25321 aacaacagaa attcgtggcg ctgaggcatg ggattttctg aaaggggcaa gctcaggcca
    25381 tgccggaaac ataacaacag tgcacgaaat gaatcctgta gatgctgtat taggtattgt
    25441 gcagcggtgt tatatgaatc cggagtgtca aaaccttcct tataatgtac ttttgcgacg
    25501 tgtgttaagt aatatagatg tgataatgag tattaagtac ttggatgaag aagatgctcg
    25561 ttttgcctcc ggtatctact atcgttcggt tgatttcgaa aagtatttta aaatgctcaa
    25621 ggagtaaagc tatgtcgttg aaactccctg ataaggggca gtgggctttt ataatactgg
    25681 taatgtgttt gattgcatac tacacaggtt cggtcgcaat ctattttttc aatcacaaga
    25741 caccacttta tatatggaag cactatgatt ctttactttt atggcgtgta ataattgata
    25801 gtagcatcaa aagtgaagtt agatttacgg ctcttccttc attgctttca ggagcgctcg
    25861 cgtcgttagc tgccccagct ttcataatct ggaaactcaa tcagaaagat gccccgcttt
    25921 ttggtgatgc taaatttgcc agtgattcag atttgaaaaa atcaaagctg ttaaagtggg
    25981 aaaaagaaaa tgatactgat attctcgttg gtcgatataa aggcaaatac ctttggtata
    26041 ctgcaccaga ctttgtttct ttgggagcag gaacgcgagc ggggaaaggg gctgcaatcg
    26101 gaatccccaa tatgctcgtt aagaaacact caataattgc actagatccg aaacaagagc
    26161 tttggaaaat cactagcaag gtcagagaac aaatactagg taacaaagtt tatcttcttg
    26221 acccgttcaa caccaaaaca cataaatgta accctctttt ctatgtcgat ttgaaatcag
    26281 agagtggagc taaagactta ctaaaactgg ttgagattct ttttccctct tttggtttga
    26341 ccggagcaga ggcacatttt aataaccttg ccgggcaata ctggactgga ctggctaaac
    26401 ttctacattt ctttataaac ttcgccccgg aatggattga agagctaaga gtaaaacccg
    26461 tcttttctat tggtacagtt gttgatttat acagcaatat cgatcgtgag caggtattaa
    26521 gtaatcgaga aacatttgaa gaactggcgc aaggaaatga aactgccctt tttcatttaa
    26581 aggatgcgct taccaaaata agagagtatc acgaaacaga ggatgagcag cggtcaagta
    26641 tagatggctc gttcaggaag aaaatgagcc tcttctactt accgactgta cgcaaatgca
    26701 ctgacggtaa cgacttcgat ttacgtcaaa tgaggcgtga agacattact gtttatgtag
    26761 gggtaaacgc agaagatatg atcttagcgt atgattttct gaatctgttt tttaacctgg
    26821 ttgtagaggt gacgctaaga gaaaaccctg actttgatcc tacactgaaa cacgactgtt
    26881 tattgttcct tgatgagttc ccctctatcg gttatatgcc gataatcaaa aaaggttccg
    26941 gctatatagc tggctataaa ctaaaactac taaccatcta tcagaatata agtcagttaa
    27001 atgaaatata cggaacggaa ggggcaaaaa cacttttgag tgctcatcca tgccgggtta
    27061 tctatgcagt aagtgaagag gatgatgcaa aaaaaatctc agagaaacta ggttacataa
    27121 ccgcacgatc taagggttcc agtaagacaa gcggcaaagc cacatcccga agcaactctg
    27181 aaaatgaggc tcaacgtgca ttagttttac cgcaagaact aggaacactc gatttctcag
    27241 aggaaatgat aatcctcaaa ggggagcacc ctgttaaagc tgaaaaggcg ctctattatc
    27301 ttgataatta ctttatggaa cgattaatgt tagttagccc aaaactcacg gcgctaacag
    27361 cgagcatcaa tagaagtaat aagatttttg gcgttaaagg aattaaatac ccgtcgaaag
    27421 aaaagatgct ttcggttgga gaacttgaat ctgaggtttt actatgaaga aattaatttt
    27481 attgagcgca attgtgatgt caggatgttc ttcaccgcca gaacctccgc aagtgaactg
    27541 gagcgataaa ccagaaacaa tgaactcaca gcttcctgat tggcagccta caaatcaggt
    27601 tgttaaatcg gataaagtaa cttcaacttg gatgaaggtt attactaatt tctcgcctga
    27661 aaatcgcctg tatgacgact ctgttttcta tgccgtcgcc cattcacccg taattattgt
    27721 tgaaacaact aatggcggcg attttttcat tgcaaaaaaa tggcttcgaa ataatggcgc
    27781 atatggcgtt attcagtata gatataaatc taatggcttt ggtgttcgtt caaccaatat
    27841 atattttgaa agagggtgaa aatgaaaatc atgctcatag ctgctattgt cggcttatta
    27901 atttcatgcc ctgctttagc aagaaagcac aatcataccg atggactaaa tcaggtaggt
    27961 gatccctgcc ttttgatgac gtgcatgatt gggaaattac agggcgatac gcagccagct
    28021 tgccagcccg ttaaccagcg tttcttcaac gttcgtgtat tcacacccta ctataaccct
    28081 gaagccacgg cacgactcag acaaagtatc ctgaccagat gtgtaggctc tgttgagaac
    28141 agagataatc ttgaggccgt tatagaaaga tatggtcgct cattccagga ataacagaac
    28201 gccttacatc gcagatttta atctgagatg taaggggttg aacaaccgaa gggcgttaga
    28261 aggggtcgtt tgcgggaggg ggcggaatcc tacgctaagg ctttggccag cgatattctc
    28321 cggtgagatt gatgtgttcc catccgagcg gcgaaacatg ggccaagaga tcgggcgata
    28381 gcagctttcc atcgcgtttc tggtttgcaa cgacctcgcc gagcttcatg gtgttccaga
    28441 agatgatgat ggcggcgagc agattcatgc cggcgatgcg gtaatgctgg ccttcggcgg
    28501 aacggtcgcg gatttcaccg cggcggtgga agctgattgc ccgcttcagc gcatgatgag
    28561 cttcgccttt gttgagcccg atctgggcac gccgttggag ttcggcatcc agaatccagt
    28621 cgatcatgaa cagggtgcgc tcgacgcgac cgacttcccg cagggctgtc gcgagctcgt
    28681 tctgccgcgg ataggaggcg agtttccgca gaatctggct tggcgcgacg gtcccggcag
    28741 caatggtggc ggcgatgcgc aggatgtcgg gccaattgcg ctcgatcatg gcttggttga
    28801 cctttccgcc gatcaacgct cgcaggtgcg ccggggcggc cgacggattg aacgcgtaga
    28861 gccgtttgga tggcaggtcg cggatgcgcg gagcgaaccg gtagccgaga atggcacatg
    28921 cggcaaagac gtgatcggtg aagccgcccg tgtcggtgaa ctgctcgcgg atatggcgtc
    28981 cagcatcgtt catcagcagg ccatcgagga tgtaaggcgc ttcgcttgcc gttgcaggaa
    29041 tcacctgggt tgcgaacggc gcatattggt cggagacggg gtctgacgct cagtggaacg
    29101 aaaactcacg ttaagcaacg ttttctgcct ctgacgcctc ttttaatggt ctcagatgac
    29161 ctttggtcac cagttctgcc agcgtgaagg aataatggcc gagcatattg atatgtccgt
    29221 ggcaaagcgg ggagaggcgt gcgatatctt catcattcag tgtttcaccc tgcgcccgga
    29281 gatgatccag agctgcctgc atataaatag tgttccataa cacgacggcg ttagtgacca
    29341 gccccagagc tcccaactga tcttcctgac cgtcggtata tcgttttctt atctcacctt
    29401 tttgaccgtg acagatggct ctggcaactg catgacggct ttctccccga ttaagctggg
    29461 tcagaatgcg ccggcggtaa tcttcatcat caatataatt aagcagatac agcgttttgt
    29521 tgatgcgccc cacttcaatg attgcctgag tcagtccgga gggacgttca cttttcagca
    29581 atgaacggac cagcactgag gcctgtactt tgcccagctt cagggagcct gcggtccgga
    29641 tcatttcgtc ccactgaagg actatttttc ggggatctga ttgccctctg gcaatatcat
    29701 tcagcacgcc atagtcggca tcatggtcca ttcgccagaa aaccgaagca ccggcatcag
    29761 ccaggcgtgg agaaaactgg tatcccagca gccagaaaag gccaaagaca agatcgctgg
    29821 cacctgccgt atcggtcata atttcggttg gattcagccc ggtctcctgt tccagaaggc
    29881 cttccagcac aaagatagag tccctcagcg tccccggtat aacgatgcca tgaaagccgg
    29941 aatactgatc ggacacaaag ttgtaccagg tgatccctct gttattacca aagtatttgc
    30001 ggttcggtcc ggcattgatt gttctgactg gcgtaacaaa gcgcattcca tctgcagatg
    30061 ccacttctcc tccaccccat atctgtgcca gtggcagcgt tgcctgaaaa tcaaccagtc
    30121 tggcattagc gctggtgata gtttcagccc gcagatagtt cgcttttgtc cagttcagcc
    30181 ggtgtcgggt cagtgcagga acatttgatc tgatcagtgg ttccagaccg atattgcagg
    30241 cttcagccat cagcacggcg ctgatgctga cgggcagatc atcaactctg gcactggctt
    30301 cactggcatg gaaaaactca tcagcaaatc cggtatgggc gttaatttcg agcagcaact
    30361 ccgttaaatc caccggaggg agcagatcac tgatcatttt gctcagtcgt ttcagactgt
    30421 ccggctcatc aagactggcg aggggagaaa ttgtcaaccg gggcttcggg ccagaaacat
    30481 cgagttcgac agcctcattt tcgccaagac gtgcagcaac ctgtctgtaa cgactatcaa
    30541 gctgatggcc cagagatttt attgcttcct gcgggtctgt cgggtgcccc aaagaacgat
    30601 aaaccttaat ccgatttgcc tgccagtcag caccctgtag taatcttgca cgaggatctc
    30661 cccaccggtt actgccggta acgtagacat ccctccgtct cagactatcc tgcagtttac
    30721 tgagaaagca gagcgtgtat ccccttcggg tgatatgttt ttccttgtta atcaccagcc
    30781 gtttccatga ctgactgatg atttccgttg gtgcgtcgtc aaaaaactgc cgccgtgagc
    30841 tgaactcccg gctgaggtag tcacaggcat tcagagtggt aaccccggca ggtgcggatg
    30901 aaaatttaac ggtattcagc agatggggca ggaaacgacg aacgcgcccg tactgctcca
    30961 ccatttcgtc atgaaaatta tcgtctgagg gccgggcaat ttcacggaca agcgtgatga
    31021 tttcagccag cttttgccta gggatgtagc tgaacacctc agcacgaatc gattcgtccg
    31081 gtgtttcttc tttcagcaag tacgaacatg cgctggcgag cgccaatgca gatttatcca
    31141 gatccttcag cgagcggagc cgttttttct gcccaatctt tctggcgtca cggatgataa
    31201 cggccagcat ggcgtccaga acgtccagtg catcatccag cgccagcgtt tcccatgcaa
    31261 ggacaaaggc aaccagaacc gccatccttt tctgcggtga catcctggca atattgaaca
    31321 ccgaagtcat accagcataa cgtgcgagat ttttcaggcg cacagccggg agtgtactca
    31381 ggttttcagc atgcaggcca aaatcgttca gagttttcca gcgttcaatt gcttcattaa
    31441 acgccggacc actgatggtc acagggcctt ttttcagtga ttccagtaaa gacaggcggc
    31501 tgcaatcagt tggccccagc agcatctcca gctgtgaacg ctgttcggct gacggtatca
    31561 gtgccagttt gttccacagg cgcaacgtcg ccttttccct tacctctgaa atcaaccggg
    31621 tcagcgtggt ggctccgggg agaataatac gatgttgcat aagccaccct gtcgccaggt
    31681 cgaaaagcag gccaggacgt tcgttgctta tccagctccg ggtatataaa agacgggtaa
    31741 ggcgaaatgt ccagggccag gcaaattcac gatactgata gtgctgacgt atcagcgctg
    31801 catgctcacg gcgggtattt tccctctgac cgtattctgc aagaacggtg atatcacgaa
    31861 tcccgagctg tctggcggta aaatgccgga cgccggaagg aatatgattc atgtcagtaa
    31921 gaaaagtgcc cagaaaacgc acacacccga tttgcagggc aataccaagt cgattgtgat
    31981 caccccggct tttcccgata aattctttat ccgcttcatc aagatgaaaa taacgcgcca
    32041 gctgaagttc atcgggttcg ccagtgaacc tgccataact ctcaacctgc tcagtggtca
    32101 aaaaatcaac gggcatatcg gcctccctgc ctgacggctt ttttaacaca actgcaaccg
    32161 ttcgaaatat tataaattat cagacatagt aaaacggctt cgtttgagtg tccattaaat
    32221 cgtcattttg gcataataga cacatcgtgt ctgatattcg atttaaggta catttttatg
    32281 cgaatttttg gttatgcgcg ggtctcaacc agccagcagt ccctcgatat tcagatcaga
    32341 gcgctcaaag atgcaggggt aaaagctaac cgcatcttta ccgacaaggc atccggcagt
    32401 tcaacagatc gggaagggct ggatttgctg aggatgaagg tggaggaagg tgatgtcatt
    32461 ctggtgaaga agctcgaccg tcttggccgc gacaccgccg acatgatcca actgataaaa
    32521 gagtttgatg ctcagggtgt agcggttcgg tttattgacg acgggatcag taccgacggt
    32581 gatatggggc aaatggtggt caccatcctg tcggctgtgg cacaggctga acgccggagg
    32641 atcctagagc gcacgaatga gggccgacag gaagcaaagc tgaaaggaat caaatttggc
    32701 cgcaggcgta ccgtggacag gaacgtcgtg ctgacgcttc atcagaaggg cactggtgca
    32761 acggaaattg ctcatcagct cagtattgcc cgctccacgg tttataaaat tcttgaagac
    32821 gaaagggcct cgtgatacgc ctatttttat aggttaatgt catgataata atggtttctt
    32881 agacgtcagg tggcactttt cggggaaatg tgcgcggaac ccctatttgt ttatttttct
    32941 aaatacattc aaatatgtat ccgctcatga gacaataacc ctgataaatg cttcaataat
    33001 attgaaaaag gaagagtatg agtattcaac atttccgtgt cgcccttatt cccttttttg
    33061 cggcattttg ccttcctgtt tttgctcacc cagaaacgct ggtgaaagta aaagatgctg
    33121 aagatcagtt gggtgcacga gtgggttaca tcgaactgga tctcaacagc ggtaagatcc
    33181 ttgagagttt tcgccccgaa gaacgttttc caatgatgag cacttttaaa gttctgctat
    33241 gtggcgcggt attatcccgt gttgacgccg ggcaagagca actcggtcgc cgcatacact
    33301 attctcagaa tgacttggtt gagtactcac cagtcacaga aaagcatctt acggatggca
    33361 tgacagtaag agaattatgc agtgctgcca taaccatgag tgataacact gcggccaact
    33421 tacttctgac aacgatcgga ggaccgaagg agctaaccgc ttttttgcac aacatggggg
    33481 atcatgtaac tcgccttgat cgttgggaac cggagctgaa tgaagccata ccaaacgacg
    33541 agcgtgacac cacgatgcct gcagcaatgg caacaacgtt gcgcaaacta ttaactggcg
    33601 aactacttac tctagcttcc cggcaacaat taatagactg gatggaggcg gataaagttg
    33661 caggaccact tctgcgctcg gcccttccgg ctggctggtt tattgctgat aaatctggag
    33721 ccggtgagcg tgggtctcgc ggtatcattg cagcactggg gccagatggt aagccctccc
    33781 gtatcgtagt tatctacacg acggggagtc aggcaactat ggatgaacga aatagacaga
    33841 tcgctgagat aggtgcctca ctgattaagc attggtaact gtcagaccaa gtttactcat
    33901 atatacttta gattgattta aaacttcatt tttaatttaa aaggatctag gtgaagatcc
    33961 tttttgataa tctcatgacc aaaatccctt aacgtgagtt ttcgttccac tgagcgtcag
    34021 accccgagac gtggctatag gctttcaggc ccgggtaccg gccaccttgg ccttagtggt
    34081 ggtggtggtg gtgtttgtac aattcattca taccctcggt aataccagca gcagtcaaaa
    34141 attctaacaa gaccatgtgg tctctctttt cgtttggatc tttgaataag gcagattgat
    34201 aggataagta atggttgtct ggtaacaaga ctggaccatc accaattgga gtattttgtt
    34261 gataatggtc agctaattga acaccaccat cttcaatgtt gtgtctaatt ttgaagttag
    34321 ctttgatacc attcttttgt ttgtcagcag tgatgtaaac attgtgagag ttatagttgt
    34381 attccaattt gtgacctaaa atgttaccat cttctttaaa atcaatacct tttaattcga
    34441 ttctattaac taaggtatca ccttcaaact tgacttcagc tctggtcttg tagttaccgt
    34501 catctttgaa aaaaatagtt ctttcttgaa cataaccttc tggcatggca gacttgaaaa
    34561 agtcatgttg tttcatatga tctgggtatc tagcaaaaca ttgaacacca taacctaaag
    34621 tagtgactaa ggttggccat ggaactggca atttaccagt agtacagagt aattttaagg
    34681 tcaatttacc gtacgtagca tcaccttcac cttcaccgga gacagaaaat ttgtgaccat
    34741 taacatcacc atctaattca accaaaattg ggacaacacc agtgaataat tcttcacctt
    34801 tagacatcgt ttcactcctg gccttcgtgg ccgagctcag attctttcct ttcagacgct
    34861 ctctcgactc ggataacccc gaagtattta aaaatcttaa gagaacaagt ttttcgtctg
    34921 atggaaactt taacagctac atgttctgtt ttcaaatgta agaccagatc tttagatcac
    34981 aataacttca tacaactact cccttgtgct agcaattact tttcaactag cacaattcac
    35041 tttaaattag actaaaggta gttcaataga acgattggga taacttgtgt agataactta
    35101 tccaaaattt caaagctttc atgtttttta cctgattgat gcatcgatga taagctgtca
    35161 aacatggccg cgatcaagca ggtgcgacag acgtcatact agatatcaag cgacttctcc
    35221 tatcccctgg gaacacatca atcttaccgg agaatatcgt t
//
